# Supplementary material for: Dynamic control systems that mimic natural regulation of catabolic pathways enable rapid production of lignocellulose-derived bioproducts
Source: bioRxiv preprint, doi:10.1101/2022.01.12.475730, version 1 (2022-01-13)
Supplement: Supplementary File P1 [file 475730_file04.zip › Supplemental File P1/pJE1359.gb]

LOCUS       pJE1359                16763 bp ds-DNA     circular     12-JAN-2022
DEFINITION  .
ACCESSION   urn.local...3b-ec0cpk6
KEYWORDS    .
SOURCE      .
  ORGANISM  .
COMMENT     ApEinfo:methylated:1.
FEATURES             Location/Qualifiers
     gene            complement(94..265)
                     /gene="lacZalpha"
                     /vntifkey=60
                     /ApEinfo_label="lacZalpha"
                     /ApEinfo_fwdcolor="#66ff66"
                     /ApEinfo_revcolor="#66ff66"
                     /ApEinfo_graphicformat="arrow_data {{0 1 2 0 0 -1} {} 0}
                     width 5 offset 0"
                     /label="lacZalpha(1)"
     CDS             complement(94..265)
                     /gene="lacZalpha"
                     /codon_start=1
                     /transl_table=11
                     /product="LacZ alpha fragment"
                     /protein_id="ACJ66846.1"
                     /db_xref="GI:215434897"
                     /vntifkey=4
                     /ApEinfo_label="LacZ\alpha\fragment"
                     /ApEinfo_fwdcolor="#66ff66"
                     /ApEinfo_revcolor="#66ff66"
                     /ApEinfo_graphicformat="arrow_data {{0 1 2 0 0 -1} {} 0}
                     width 5 offset 0"
                     /label="LacZ\alpha\fragment(1)"
     CDS             complement(100..168)
                     /ApEinfo_fwdcolor="#6495ed"
                     /ApEinfo_revcolor="#6495ed"
                     /ApEinfo_graphicformat="arrow_data {{0 1 2 0 0 -1} {} 0}
                     width 5 offset 0"
                     /label="LacZ alpha"
     misc_feature    complement(266..1265)
                     /locus_tag="/product="" /label=PP_0545_DN
                     /ApEinfo_fwdcolor=""#ff93ef"
                     /ApEinfo_revcolor="#ff0004"
                     /ApEinfo_graphicformat="arrow_data {{0 1 2 0 0 -1} {} 0}
                     width 5 offset 0"
     terminator      1272..1322
                     /ApEinfo_fwdcolor="#9d1b1c"
                     /ApEinfo_revcolor="#9d1b1c"
                     /ApEinfo_graphicformat="arrow_data {{0 1 2 0 0 -1} {} 0}
                     width 5 offset 0"
                     /label="L3S1P13 terminator"
     terminator      complement(1272..1322)
                     /ApEinfo_fwdcolor="#9d1b1c"
                     /ApEinfo_revcolor="#9d1b1c"
                     /ApEinfo_graphicformat="arrow_data {{0 1 2 0 0 -1} {} 0}
                     width 5 offset 0"
                     /label="L3S1P13 Terminator"
     terminator      complement(1331..1410)
                     /ApEinfo_fwdcolor="#9d1b1c"
                     /ApEinfo_revcolor="#9d1b1c"
                     /ApEinfo_graphicformat="arrow_data {{0 1 2 0 0 -1} {} 0}
                     width 5 offset 0"
                     /label="rrn terminator"
     CDS             complement(1419..2474)
                     /ApEinfo_fwdcolor="#acdcff"
                     /ApEinfo_revcolor="#acdcff"
                     /ApEinfo_graphicformat="arrow_data {{0 1 2 0 0 -1} {} 0}
                     width 5 offset 0"
                     /label="Cc xylR (Ppu opt)"
     RBS             complement(2475..2504)
                     /locus_tag="/product="" /label=RBS region
                     /ApEinfo_fwdcolor=""#acdcff"
                     /ApEinfo_revcolor="#acdcff"
                     /ApEinfo_graphicformat="arrow_data {{0 1 2 0 0 -1} {} 0}
                     width 5 offset 0"
     promoter        complement(2505..2592)
                     /ApEinfo_fwdcolor="#346ee0"
                     /ApEinfo_revcolor="#1d43bd"
                     /ApEinfo_graphicformat="arrow_data {{0 1 2 0 0 -1} {} 0}
                     width 5 offset 0"
                     /label="JE121411 promoter"
     terminator      2616..2667
                     /ApEinfo_fwdcolor="#9d1b1c"
                     /ApEinfo_revcolor="#9d1b1c"
                     /ApEinfo_graphicformat="arrow_data {{0 1 2 0 0 -1} {} 0}
                     width 5 offset 0"
                     /label="proS terminator"
     terminator      complement(2676..2723)
                     /ApEinfo_fwdcolor="#9d1b1c"
                     /ApEinfo_revcolor="#9d1b1c"
                     /ApEinfo_graphicformat="arrow_data {{0 1 2 0 0 -1} {} 0}
                     width 5 offset 0"
                     /label="L3S1P22 terminator"
     terminator      complement(2676..2723)
                     /ApEinfo_label="L3S1P22 terminator"
                     /ApEinfo_fwdcolor="#9d1b1c"
                     /ApEinfo_revcolor="#9d1b1c"
                     /ApEinfo_graphicformat="arrow_data {{0 1 2 0 0 -1} {} 0}
                     width 5 offset 0"
                     /label="L3S1P22 terminator(1)"
     gene            complement(2739..4730)
                     /ApEinfo_fwdcolor="#acdcff"
                     /ApEinfo_revcolor="#acdcff"
                     /ApEinfo_graphicformat="arrow_data {{0 1 2 0 0 -1} {} 0}
                     width 5 offset 0"
                     /label="tktA (Ppu opt)"
     CDS             complement(4749..5702)
                     /ApEinfo_fwdcolor="#e7e8ff"
                     /ApEinfo_revcolor="#e7e8ff"
                     /ApEinfo_graphicformat="arrow_data {{0 1 2 0 0 -1} {} 0}
                     width 5 offset 0"
                     /label="talB (Ppu opt)"
     gene            complement(5721..7175)
                     /ApEinfo_fwdcolor="#acdcff"
                     /ApEinfo_revcolor="#acdcff"
                     /ApEinfo_graphicformat="arrow_data {{0 1 2 0 0 -1} {} 0}
                     width 5 offset 0"
                     /label="xylB (Ppu opt)"
     CDS             complement(7194..8516)
                     /ApEinfo_fwdcolor="#e7e8ff"
                     /ApEinfo_revcolor="#e7e8ff"
                     /ApEinfo_graphicformat="arrow_data {{0 1 2 0 0 -1} {} 0}
                     width 5 offset 0"
                     /label="xylA (Ppu opt)"
     protein_bind    complement(8548..8571)
                     /ApEinfo_label="lac operator"
                     /ApEinfo_fwdcolor="#ffc526"
                     /ApEinfo_revcolor="#ffc526"
                     /ApEinfo_graphicformat="arrow_data {{0 1 2 0 0 -1} {} 0}
                     width 5 offset 0"
                     /label="lac operator(1)"
     promoter        complement(8575..8602)
                     /ApEinfo_fwdcolor="#346ee0"
                     /ApEinfo_revcolor="#1d43bd"
                     /ApEinfo_graphicformat="arrow_data {{0 1 2 0 0 -1} {} 0}
                     width 5 offset 0"
                     /label="tac promoter"
     promoter        8639..8838
                     /ApEinfo_fwdcolor="#346ee0"
                     /ApEinfo_revcolor="#1d43bd"
                     /ApEinfo_graphicformat="arrow_data {{0 1 2 0 0 -1} {} 0}
                     width 5 offset 0"
                     /label="PxylX_1"
     -35_signal      8754..8759
                     /ApEinfo_fwdcolor="#07e500"
                     /ApEinfo_revcolor="#07e500"
                     /ApEinfo_graphicformat="arrow_data {{0 1 2 0 0 -1} {} 0}
                     width 5 offset 0"
                     /label="-35 (putative)"
     protein_bind    8768..8781
                     /ApEinfo_fwdcolor="#ffc526"
                     /ApEinfo_revcolor="#ffc526"
                     /ApEinfo_graphicformat="arrow_data {{0 1 2 0 0 -1} {} 0}
                     width 5 offset 0"
                     /label="xylO"
     -10_signal      8777..8782
                     /ApEinfo_fwdcolor="#07e500"
                     /ApEinfo_revcolor="#07e500"
                     /ApEinfo_graphicformat="arrow_data {{0 1 2 0 0 -1} {} 0}
                     width 5 offset 0"
                     /label="-10 (putative)"
     CDS             8861..10336
                     /ApEinfo_fwdcolor="#e7e8ff"
                     /ApEinfo_revcolor="#e7e8ff"
                     /ApEinfo_graphicformat="arrow_data {{0 1 2 0 0 -1} {} 0}
                     width 5 offset 0"
                     /label="xylE (Ppu opt)"
     terminator      10337..10374
                     /ApEinfo_fwdcolor="#9d1b1c"
                     /ApEinfo_revcolor="#9d1b1c"
                     /ApEinfo_graphicformat="arrow_data {{0 1 2 0 0 -1} {} 0}
                     width 5 offset 0"
                     /label="crr terminator"
     misc_feature    complement(10387..11338)
                     /locus_tag="/product="" /label=PP_0545_UP
                     /ApEinfo_fwdcolor=""#ff0004"
                     /ApEinfo_revcolor="#ff0004"
                     /ApEinfo_graphicformat="arrow_data {{0 1 2 0 0 -1} {} 0}
                     width 5 offset 0"
     gene            complement(11355..11368)
                     /gene="lacZalpha"
                     /vntifkey=60
                     /ApEinfo_fwdcolor="#66ff66"
                     /ApEinfo_revcolor="#66ff66"
                     /ApEinfo_graphicformat="arrow_data {{0 1 2 0 0 -1} {} 0}
                     width 5 offset 0"
                     /label="lacZalpha"
     CDS             complement(11355..11368)
                     /gene="lacZalpha"
                     /codon_start=1
                     /transl_table=11
                     /product="LacZ alpha fragment"
                     /protein_id="ACJ66846.1"
                     /db_xref="GI:215434897"
                     /vntifkey=4
                     /ApEinfo_fwdcolor="#66ff66"
                     /ApEinfo_revcolor="#66ff66"
                     /ApEinfo_graphicformat="arrow_data {{0 1 2 0 0 -1} {} 0}
                     width 5 offset 0"
                     /label="LacZ\alpha\fragment"
     promoter        complement(11385..11464)
                     /vntifkey=30
                     /ApEinfo_fwdcolor="#cc66ff"
                     /ApEinfo_revcolor="#cc66ff"
                     /ApEinfo_graphicformat="arrow_data {{0 1 2 0 0 -1} {} 0}
                     width 5 offset 0"
                     /label="lac\promoter"
     misc_binding    complement(11391..11413)
                     /ApEinfo_fwdcolor="#6495ed"
                     /ApEinfo_revcolor="#6495ed"
                     /ApEinfo_graphicformat="arrow_data {{0 1 2 0 0 -1} {} 0}
                     width 5 offset 0"
                     /label="LacO"
     protein_bind    complement(11391..11414)
                     /ApEinfo_fwdcolor="#ffc526"
                     /ApEinfo_revcolor="#ffc526"
                     /ApEinfo_graphicformat="arrow_data {{0 1 2 0 0 -1} {} 0}
                     width 5 offset 0"
                     /label="lac operator"
     promoter        complement(11415..11447)
                     /ApEinfo_fwdcolor="#346ee0"
                     /ApEinfo_revcolor="#1d43bd"
                     /ApEinfo_graphicformat="arrow_data {{0 1 2 0 0 -1} {} 0}
                     width 5 offset 0"
                     /label="Plac"
     rep_origin      complement(11753..12435)
                     /ApEinfo_fwdcolor="gray50"
                     /ApEinfo_revcolor="gray50"
                     /ApEinfo_graphicformat="arrow_data {{0 1 2 0 0 -1} {} 0}
                     width 5 offset 0"
                     /label="ColE1 origin"
     oriT            complement(13321..13390)
                     /vntifkey=104
                     /note="RP4 oriT"
                     /ApEinfo_fwdcolor="pink"
                     /ApEinfo_revcolor="pink"
                     /ApEinfo_graphicformat="arrow_data {{0 1 2 0 0 -1} {} 0}
                     width 5 offset 0"
                     /label="RP4\oriT"
     CDS             complement(13791..15212)
                     /gene="sacB"
                     /codon_start=1
                     /transl_table=11
                     /product="levan sucrase"
                     /protein_id="ACJ66845.1"
                     /db_xref="GI:215434896"
                     /vntifkey=4
                     /ApEinfo_fwdcolor="#66ff66"
                     /ApEinfo_revcolor="#66ff66"
                     /ApEinfo_graphicformat="arrow_data {{0 1 2 0 0 -1} {} 0}
                     width 5 offset 0"
                     /label="levan\sucrase"
     CDS             complement(15704..16498)
                     /gene="nptII"
                     /codon_start=1
                     /transl_table=11
                     /product="neomycin phosphotransferase"
                     /protein_id="ACJ66844.1"
                     /db_xref="GI:215434895"
                     /vntifkey=4
                     /ApEinfo_fwdcolor="#66ff66"
                     /ApEinfo_revcolor="#66ff66"
                     /ApEinfo_graphicformat="arrow_data {{0 1 2 0 0 -1} {} 0}
                     width 5 offset 0"
                     /label="neomycin\phosphotransferase"
     -10_signal      complement(16602..16607)
                     /ApEinfo_fwdcolor="#07e500"
                     /ApEinfo_revcolor="#07e500"
                     /ApEinfo_graphicformat="arrow_data {{0 1 2 0 0 -1} {} 0}
                     width 5 offset 0"
                     /label="-10"
     -35_signal      complement(16625..16630)
                     /ApEinfo_fwdcolor="#07e500"
                     /ApEinfo_revcolor="#07e500"
                     /ApEinfo_graphicformat="arrow_data {{0 1 2 0 0 -1} {} 0}
                     width 5 offset 0"
                     /label="-35 kanR"
ORIGIN      
        1 ggtcagcacc gtttctgcgg actggctttc tacgtgttcc gcttccttta gcagcccttg
       61 cgccctgagt gcttgcggca gcgtgaagct agcttatcgc cattcgccat tcaggctgcg
      121 caactgttgg gaagggcgat cggtgcgggc ctcttcgcta ttacgccagc tggcgaaagg
      181 gggatgtgct gcaaggcgat taagttgggt aacgccaggg ttttcccagt cacgacgttg
      241 taaaacgacg gccagtgcca agcttttggc agcgcaaatg cgcccatcgc cgtcgaacgc
      301 cagcaagcct tcgctgaaca ggccgaccga ctcggcttgc aggtgaaaac gcaataacca
      361 ttgctgctcg aaatggcgca ggaaatagca gctttcgatc atcttcgccg acaggttgac
      421 caacgccatg gtgtggaact ggctttgccg cgatacgtcg gggcgcgcag aggacacgtc
      481 gagcaccgcc agcaggtcgc catgcgggtc gaacaccggg ctggccgagc aggtcagccc
      541 ggtgtgacgg ccacggaagt gctcgttctg atggatggtc agcgcctggc gctcgaccag
      601 acatgtgccg atgccattgg tgccctcgcg cgcctcgctc cagtcagcgc ccagccacag
      661 cccggcacgc tcgaagctgc gccgctcggc gggggcactg acgcaattga ggatcacccc
      721 gcgggcgtcg gtcagcagca ccgcgtggcc tgcgccggaa agctgctggt gcaggctgtt
      781 catttcatgg tcggcaattt gcagcacctg gtgcaggcgc tcgcggcttt ccagcaggcg
      841 cccatgctca agcaccaccg gcgcttcgat caccgccggg tcgaggtggt aatcctccag
      901 gcagcgcagc caggaacggg cgatggacgg atcactgccg ccctccccgg ccccgccatg
      961 ggcaacgcta tggacctgcc gggcatggcg agtgaagtga ttgctctgca ttgttgtaat
     1021 tctccgcaga tagagcgtca gcccagcatc ctccacccgg ttaggctttg caatgcacac
     1081 gcctgtgatg tgtcgcaaac ggcacaaaat gtcaccccag gcgtaccggc gccggcacag
     1141 cggtccttga acaggcccgt aaaaatgacc caagtcattg atttgcctgg gaccgccaac
     1201 actggcccaa cccttgctct atgcttttca actccctaaa aagcacaata ccaaggagac
     1261 acacctctag agacgaacaa taaggcctcc ctaacggggg gcctttttta ttgataacaa
     1321 aatctcgagt gagagcgttc accgacaaac aacagataaa acgaaaggcc cagtctttcg
     1381 actgagcctt tcgttttatt tgatgcctgg gcggccgctc agacacctgc agggcccgac
     1441 gaatcacgga cgatcagggt gtgggggtgc atcagttggc gtggttcgcc gcccccgtcc
     1501 cgatgacggc ggatttcttc cagcaccaga tcgacggccg cacgggccat tgctgcgata
     1561 ggctgatgca ccgtggtcag cggtggccag atgttatcgg cgatgctggt gtcgtcaaaa
     1621 cccacgatgc tcacgtcgcc agggacatcc agacccagcc gatgggcgac gccggcggtt
     1681 gcggcggcca tgtcgtcgtt cgcggcaaag atggcggttg ggcgaggctc ggcggccaac
     1741 aggcgttccg ccgcctccag gccgctacgg taggtgaaat agccctgctc cacacggata
     1801 ttctcctgcg ggatacccgc ggctttcagg gccgtcatga aaccatccaa gcgttgctgg
     1861 gacacggttt ggttcgggtg acccttgatg aagccaaagc gcttatggcc cagaccgatc
     1921 aggtgctggg tcagttcgaa tgccgcggct tcattgtcga tgcggatggt cgccatgtcg
     1981 gcggaggcgg taccaggcgc cactgcgact gctgcggcgc cggcggcacg gatctccgcc
     2041 agcacttcgg gcgactcaca cagcggcggg gggaggatga gcccatccac gccggttttc
     2101 aagaggcggg ccaaggtggc acgggccagc tcgggctccg cgcacttttc gatcacgatc
     2161 tgggccccgg tacgggacga ctcgtccagg gcgcccacga ggaactcgct caggtagccg
     2221 gtgctcgggt tgtcgtacag caggccgatg cgaaaggggg ccgagcccgc caggctgcgg
     2281 gctgctggat ttggggcgta gttgaggtcg gcaatggcct tctccaccag ctggcgcgtt
     2341 tcttccttga ccgtcgattc acggttgatc acgcgcgaca cggtcatcgg gctcacgcct
     2401 gcgcgcgcgg ccacatcgcg gatcgtcgcg ctctgggtgg tgcgccggcg ctgacgttcc
     2461 accggctggt tcatatgata tctcctgtgt gagttaatct taagaattgt tatccgctca
     2521 caattccagg tctgatcaca ttatccgagc cgatgattaa ttgtaaatag taatcatacc
     2581 tgacctccat agagactact agaaccggta cgcgtgctga tgccagaaag ggtcctgaat
     2641 ttcagggccc tttttttaca tggattgttt cgtttttttg ttatcaataa aaaaggccgc
     2701 gatttgcggc cttattgttc gtcgcggccg ctctcgagtc acagcaactc cttggctttg
     2761 gccacgacgt tatccaccgt gaagccaaat tcctcgaaca gcagttcggc cggggccgac
     2821 tccccgaacg tggtcatgcc cacgatggcg ccgttcaggc cgacatactt ataccaatag
     2881 tcggcgatgc ccgcctccac cgccacgcgc gcggtgacgg ccttcggcag cacgctctcc
     2941 cggtaggcgg cgtcctgttt gtcgaaggcg tccgtgcttg gcatcgacac cacgcgggcc
     3001 ttgacgccct ccgcggtcag tttctcgtag gccgcgacgg ccagctccac ctccgagccg
     3061 gtggcgatga aaatcagttc cggctgcccc gcgcagtcct tcaagacgta cccgccgcgc
     3121 gcgatattgg ccagctgctc ctcggtccgc tcctgctgcg ccaggttctg ccggctcaga
     3181 atcagggcgg ttggaccgtc ctggcgttcg acgccgtact tccaggcgac ggcgctttcc
     3241 acctgatcgc acggccgcca ggtggacata ttcggggtga cccgcaagct cgccacttgt
     3301 tccaccggct ggtgggtggg gccgtcctcg cccagcccaa tcgagtcatg ggtatacacc
     3361 atgacctgac gttgcttcat cagggcggcc atgcgcacgg cattccgcgc atattccacg
     3421 aacatcagga acgtggaggt gtagggcagg aacccgccgt gcagggagat gccgttggca
     3481 atcgcggtca taccgaactc gcgcacgccg taatggatgt aattacccgc cgcatcctcg
     3541 ttgatggcct tgctacccga ccacagggtc aggttgctgg gggccaggtc cgccgaaccg
     3601 cccaaaaatt cgggcaacag ggggccgaac gcctcgatgg cgttctggct ggccttgcgg
     3661 gaggcgatct tggctgggtt ggcctgcagc ttggcgatga actccttggc cttggcatca
     3721 aaatcgctcg gcatctcacc cttcatacgg cgggtgaact ccgccgcctc ctgcgggtag
     3781 gccttggcgt aggcggcgaa cttctcattc caggccgact ccttcgcctg gccggcttcc
     3841 ttggcgtccc actgggcgta aatctcggat gggatttcga acggggcgta cttccagccc
     3901 agttgctcgc gggtcagggc gatctccgcg tcgcccaggg gggcgccgtg ggagtcgtgg
     3961 gtacccgcct tgttggggct gccaaaaccg atgatggttt tgcacatcag cagcgacggt
     4021 ttgtccgtga ccgcccgggc ctcttccacc gcgcgcttaa tgctggcggc gtcgtggccg
     4081 tcgatgtcac ggatgacatg ccagccgtag gcttcgaaac gcatggcggt gtcgtcggtg
     4141 aaccacccct ccacgtgacc gtcaatcgag atgccattgt cgtcgtagaa ggcgatcagc
     4201 ttgcccagct tcaacgtgcc cgccaggctg cagacctcgt ggctgatacc ttccatcatg
     4261 cagccgtcgc ccatgaaggc gtacgtgtag tggtccacaa tatcgtgccc cgggcgattg
     4321 aactgggccg ccagcgtttt ttcggcgatg gccatgccga cggcgttggc gatgccctgg
     4381 cccaacgggc cggtggtggt ttcgaccccc gcggtgtagc cgacctccgg gtggcccggg
     4441 gttttgctat gcagctggcg gaagtttttc agctcctcca tcggcagatc gtagccggtc
     4501 aggtgcagca ggctgtagat cagcatgctc ccgtgcccgt tgctcaacac gaaacggtcg
     4561 cggtccgccc agcttgggtt ctgcgggttg tgcttcaaaa agtcccgcca caacacctcg
     4621 gcgatgtccg ccatccccat cggcgccccc gggtggccgc tcttggcttt ctgcaccgcg
     4681 tccatgctca gcgcccggat cgcgttggcc agttctttgc gggacgacat attttacctc
     4741 cttgactttc acagcaagtc accgatcatt ttctccaact tctcttggtc aatggcgaat
     4801 ttgcggatac cctccgccag cttatcgacg gccattgggt cctggttatg ctgccacagg
     4861 aactcgcttt ccgtgatgcg ggccgggcgg gctttcacct cgccggtgta cgacagcttg
     4921 cgttcgatgg cgccctcgct ctcggccaac tccttcaaca gggcgggggc aatggtcagc
     4981 cggtcgcagc cggccagctc caagatttcg ccgatgttgc ggaagctggc acccatgacg
     5041 acggtttcat aaccgtgctc tttgtagtac tggtagatct ccgacacgct cacgacgcct
     5101 gggtcctcgg ccggggcata ttccttctta tcggtattgg ccttatacca gtccaggatg
     5161 cggcccacga acgggctaat caggaacacg cccgcttccg cgcacgcccg ggcctgcgca
     5221 aagctgaaca gcagcgtcag attgcagttg ataccctctt tttccagctg ttccgccgcg
     5281 cggatgccct gccacgtcga ggccaatttg atcaggatgc gatcgttcga gatcccggcg
     5341 tcgttataca gtttgatcag gcgtttggct ttcgcgatgc tggcctcggt atcgtacgac
     5401 aggcgggcat ccacctcggt ggagatacgg ccgggcacca gcttcaaaat ttccaggccg
     5461 atgttcacgg ccaacttgtc cgtggcatcg acgatctgtt gggcgcgatc gttggactgt
     5521 tgcttggccc aggcgaccgc gtcgtcgatc agtttccgat actcgggaat ctgggcggcg
     5581 ttcaggatca gggacgggtt cgtggtcgcg tcctgcggct ggtacagctt catggcggca
     5641 atgtcgcccg tgtcggccac cacggtcgta tattggcgca gcgaggtcag cttgtcggtc
     5701 atattatacc tcctgtcgac ttaggccatc agcggcagca actgctggta cagccgccgg
     5761 aaggtttcgc ggcgcggctg gtaggccgcg taacgctgcg cgtccggcag atggctctgt
     5821 tccaggggca actggggcaa caactcgatc agggattttt cggggttggc ggcgatctgg
     5881 gccaggcgcg cggcgcccag ggccgggccc acgtcaccgc cggtgcggta atccaactgt
     5941 tgaccgctaa tatcggccag catctggcgc cagtactccg accgggcgcc cccgccgatc
     6001 agggtcaccg actgtggctt gatgccgcag gcatgcacca cgtccatacc atcggccaag
     6061 gcatagccca cgccttccag caccgcgcgc gccagttcgt tggggccgtg ctggtgcgtc
     6121 agaccgaaga acaccccttt ggcctgcgga ttgttgtgcg gggtacgctc gccgctcagg
     6181 tacggcagga accacactgg ctcggcgctc tcatcggctt gctgggcggc ggcaatcagg
     6241 gctggcacgt tgctcaggcc ggtcagcttg gcggcccagt ccaggcagct cgcggcgctc
     6301 agcatcacgg acatcaggtg ccagcgctgt ggcaaggcgt ggcagaagga gtgcacggcg
     6361 ctttctggct tggacaggaa gccctcgctc acggcgaagt agacgccgct ggtgcccagc
     6421 gacagcatgg cttggttggc atcgaccatc cccacgccga cggcaccggc ggcattgtcg
     6481 ccgccgccgg ccaccactgg cacggtggcc atgccccacg ccttcgccac ttccggcagc
     6541 agggcgccgg tgatttccga gccctcgtac agggccggca tctgatcgcg cgacaggtcg
     6601 caggcctgca gcatcacatc gctccagtcc cgtttcgcca catccagcca catggtgccg
     6661 gccgcgtcgc tcatgtcgct cgcgaactcg cccgtcatac gcaggcgcag gtagtctttg
     6721 ggcagcagca ccttgtcgat ttgccggaag atttccggct cgtgacgttg gacccacagc
     6781 agtttcgggg ccgtgaagcc cggcatcatc aggttgccgg taatcacgcg gctctgcggc
     6841 acacgggcct ccaacaaggt gcactcttgg gcacaacggc cgtcgttcca caggatcgcc
     6901 ggccgcagca cccgctgttg ggcatccagc agggtcgcgc cgtgcatctg gccggcgatg
     6961 cccagcgcct tcacgtcctg caacgagtgc tggtcaccca gggctttcat ggcgcggtcg
     7021 gtcgcctgcc accactgttc ggggtcttgt tcgctccaca gcggatgggg gcggctgacg
     7081 gtcagcttct ccgtctgcgc ggccaccacc tcgccttgct cgttcagcag gatcaccttg
     7141 acgccggacg tgcccaaatc aataccaatg tacataaata tcctcctcgt tgatcactta
     7201 tcgaacaggt agtggttcac caagttctcc agttgttcct ggcgaccgga ttgatgcacg
     7261 ggcgacagat ggtgctcctg ggcgtacttg gccaggtcgg ccaggctcat ctggcccttc
     7321 agaatttgct ggcccagctc gctgttccaa ccggagtaac gttgggcaat gcgtttgtcc
     7381 agttcgccgt cctcgatcat gcgggcggcg attttcagcg ccagcgccat cgtgtccatc
     7441 gcgccgatgt ggccgtagaa cagatcgtac ttgtcggtgc tttggcggcg caccttggcg
     7501 tcaaagttca gaccacccgt cgtaaagccc ccggccttca ggatttcgta catcaccagg
     7561 gcgttctcct cgacgctgtt cgggaactgg tcggtatccc agcccaactg ggcgtcaccc
     7621 cggttcgcgt ccacgctacc aaacagcccc agggcaatgg cggtggcgat ctcgtggtga
     7681 aaggaatggc cggccagggt ggcgtggttc gcttcgatgt tcagtttgat ctctttctcc
     7741 aggccaaact gcttcaggaa gccgtagacg gtcgcggcat cgtaatcgta ttggtgtttg
     7801 gttggttctt gcggtttcgg ctcgatcaac agggtgccct ggaacccgat cttatgctta
     7861 tgttccacca ccatctgcat gaagcgcccc agttgttcgc gctcctgccg caaatcggta
     7921 ttcagcagcg tctcataacc ttcacggccg ccccacagga cgtagttttc gccgcccagc
     7981 ttgtgggtcg cttccatcgc cgtcaccacc tgggtcgcgg cccacgagaa cacctccggg
     8041 tccgggttgg tggcggcacc ggcgccgtag cgggggttgg tgaaacagtt ggcggtgccc
     8101 cacagcagtt tgacaccgct ctcttcttgt ttgccggcca gcacgtccac catttgggcg
     8161 aagttattga tgtactcctt cagggaggcc ccctctgggc tcacgtccac gtcatggaag
     8221 caatagaatg ggacgtgcag tttatggaag aactcgaagg ccacgtccgc cttgcgcttc
     8281 gccagcgcca gggcctcgcc cggctgctgc caggggcggt taaacgcgcc gacgccgaac
     8341 atgtccgcgc cgttccagca gaacgtgtgc caatagcagg cggcgaagcg cagatgctcc
     8401 tccatgcgct tacccagcac caactcgtct gggttgtagt gacggaaggc cagcgggttc
     8461 gaggatttgc tgccttcgta gcgcacgcgg tccagctggt cgaagtaggc ctgcatatga
     8521 tatctcctgt gtgacttaag tgagaccaat tgttatccgc tcacaattcc acacattata
     8581 cgagccgatg attaattgtc aaggtctcaa gacatggcat aactagtatg gaatgtcttc
     8641 aggggtcagg tcggtcatgg gcaagaggtc caggtcgtgg tttgtcggcg gcttctagca
     8701 tggaccgccc gcgcccgtga ggccgaggat ttcgcgctgg tcagacaacc tacttgacat
     8761 ccccacatgt tagcgctacc aagtgccgac gaacgcgcgc cgccgacggt gtcggcgctt
     8821 cagacgctcg agttttggct taagcataag gagatttctt atgaacaccc agtataacag
     8881 cagctacatc ttcagcatca ccttggtggc caccctgggc ggcctgctgt tcggttatga
     8941 taccgccgtg atcagcggca ccgtggaaag cctgaacacc gtgttcgtgg ccccgcagaa
     9001 cctgtcggag tcggcggcca acagcctgct gggcttctgc gtggcgagcg ccctgatcgg
     9061 ctgcatcatc ggcggggccc tgggcggcta ttgcagcaac cgcttcgggc gccgcgacag
     9121 cttgaagatc gcggccgtct tgttttttat cagcggtgtg gggtccgcgt ggccggaact
     9181 gggtttcacc tcgattaacc cggacaacac cgtcccagtc tatctggccg gttacgtgcc
     9241 cgagttcgtg atctaccgca tcatcggtgg gatcggggtc ggcctggcct ccatgttgtc
     9301 gccgatgtac attgccgaat tggcgcccgc ccatatccgg gggaagctgg tcagcttcaa
     9361 ccagttcgcg atcatctttg ggcagctgtt ggtgtactgc gtgaattact tcattgcgcg
     9421 ttcgggcgat gccagctggc tgaataccga tggttggcgc tacatgttcg cgtccgaatg
     9481 tattccagcg ctgctgttcc tgatgctgct gtacaccgtc cccgagagcc cgcgctggct
     9541 gatgagccgt ggcaagcagg aacaagccga aggcatcttg cggaagatca tgggcaatac
     9601 cctggccacg caggccgtgc aagagatcaa acactccttg gaccacggcc gcaagaccgg
     9661 cgggcgcttg ctgatgttcg gcgtgggggt gatcgtgatt ggcgtgatgt tgtccatttt
     9721 ccagcagttc gtcgggatca acgtggtgtt gtattacgcg ccagaagtgt ttaagaccct
     9781 gggcgcctcg accgacatcg ccctgctgca gaccattatc gtgggtgtga ttaacttgac
     9841 gtttacggtc ctggcgatca tgaccgtgga taaattcggc cgtaagccgc tgcaaatcat
     9901 cggcgccctg ggcatggcca tcggcatgtt cagcttgggc acggcgttct acacccaggc
     9961 cccgggcatt gtcgccctgc tgtcgatgtt gttctacgtg gccgccttcg ccatgtcgtg
    10021 gggtcccgtg tgctgggtcc tgctgtccga aatcttcccc aatgccatcc gtggcaaagc
    10081 cctggccatt gccgtggccg cccagtggct ggccaactac ttcgtgtcct ggaccttccc
    10141 aatgatggac aagaacagct ggttggtggc gcacttccac aacggcttca gctactggat
    10201 ctacggctgc atgggcgtgc tggccgccct gttcatgtgg aagttcgtgc ccgaaaccaa
    10261 aggtaagacc ttggaagaac tggaagcgct gtgggaaccg gaaaccaaaa agacccagca
    10321 gaccgccacc ctgtaacagt gaaaaatggc gcccatcggc gccatttttt tatggacgtc
    10381 ggatccaccg cgtcgccttc ttcgcgggta aacccgctcc tacaggttca ccgttggttc
    10441 cagagccggt gcggtacctg tgggagcggg caagcccgcg aagaggccgg acttgcttta
    10501 cacaaaaccc agggcggtaa ccgtgcacca accgctctgg ctcgcttcct gcagcaccca
    10561 tcaccatcgg cccggaaccc ttccggccac caagaaaaaa aacaggtgaa tctatgccaa
    10621 gcgaacattc cgccggatcg ccggcaggct cctccgtcga cttcgagaaa gtcggctctg
    10681 actatttcca gcaacgtgaa ctgaaaaaag gcgccgccgg ctgggtactg ctggtcggcc
    10741 tgggcgtggc gtacgtcatt tccggcgatt acgccggctg gaacttcggc ctggcgcagg
    10801 gtggctgggg cggcatgttc ctggccacct tgctgatggc aaccatgtac ctgtgcatgt
    10861 gcttctcgct ggccgaactg tcgtcgatga tccccaccgc tggcggcggc tacggctttg
    10921 cccgcagcgc gttcggaccg tggggcggct ttttgaccgg cacggcgatc ctgatcgaat
    10981 acgccatcgc cccagccgcc atcgcggtgt tcatcggcgc ctactgccaa tcgctgttcg
    11041 gtatcggcgg ctggatgatc tacctggcgt tctacatcgt gttcatcagc atccacattt
    11101 tcggcgtggg tgaggcactg aagctgatgt tcatcatcac cgccatcgcc gccattgccc
    11161 tggccgtatt cctgataggc atggtgcccc attttgatgc agccaacctg ttcgacatcg
    11221 ccaaaacgga cgccgtcggc gccagcagct tcctgccgtt cggctatgtc ggcgtgtggg
    11281 cagccatccc ttacgccatc tggttcttcc ttgccgtcga aggcgtgccg ctggccgcgt
    11341 cgccttctga tcgggaattc gtaatcatgt catagctgtt tcctgtgtga aattgttatc
    11401 cgctcacaat tccacacaac atacgagccg gaagcataaa gtgtaaagcc tggggtgcct
    11461 aatgagtgag ctaactcaca ttaattgcgt tgcgctcact gcccgctttc cagtcgggaa
    11521 acctgtcgtg ccagctgcat taatgaatcg gccaacgcgc ggggagaggc ggtttgcgta
    11581 ttgggcgctc ttccgcttcc tcgctcactg actcgctgcg ctcggtcgtt cggctgcggc
    11641 gagcggtatc agctcactca aaggcggtaa tacggttatc cacagaatca ggggataacg
    11701 caggaaagaa catgtgagca aaaggccagc aaaaggccag gaaccgtaaa aaggccgcgt
    11761 tgctggcgtt tttccatagg ctccgccccc ctgacgagca tcacaaaaat cgacgctcaa
    11821 gtcagaggtg gcgaaacccg acaggactat aaagatacca ggcgtttccc cctggaagct
    11881 ccctcgtgcg ctctcctgtt ccgaccctgc cgcttaccgg atacctgtcc gcctttctcc
    11941 cttcgggaag cgtggcgctt tctcatagct cacgctgtag gtatctcagt tcggtgtagg
    12001 tcgttcgctc caagctgggc tgtgtgcacg aaccccccgt tcagcccgac cgctgcgcct
    12061 tatccggtaa ctatcgtctt gagtccaacc cggtaagaca cgacttatcg ccactggcag
    12121 cagccactgg taacaggatt agcagagcga ggtatgtagg cggtgctaca gagttcttga
    12181 agtggtggcc taactacggc tacactagaa gaacagtatt tggtatctgc gctctgctga
    12241 agccagttac cttcggaaaa agagttggta gctcttgatc cggcaaacaa accaccgctg
    12301 gtagcggtgg tttttttgtt tgcaagcagc agattacgcg cagaaaaaaa ggatctcaag
    12361 aagatccttt gatcttttct acggggtctg acgctcagtg gaacgaaaac tcacgttaag
    12421 ggattttggt catgagatta tcaaaaagga tcttcaccta gatccttttg gggtgggcga
    12481 agaactccag catgagatcc ccgcgctgga ggatcatcca gccctgatag aaacagaagc
    12541 cactggagca cctcaaaaac accatcatac actaaatcag taagttggca gcatcacccg
    12601 acgcactttg cgccgaataa atacctgtga cggaagatca cttcgcagaa taaataaatc
    12661 ctggtgtccc tgttgatacc gggaagccct gggccaactt ttggcgaaaa tgagacgttg
    12721 atcggcacgt aagaggttcc aactttcacc ataatgaaat aagatcacta ccgggcgtat
    12781 tttttgagtt atcgagattt tcaggagctg atagaaacag aagccactgg agcacctcaa
    12841 aaacaccatc atacactaaa tcagtaagtt ggcagcatca cccgacgcac tttgcgccga
    12901 ataaatacct gtgacggaag atcacttcgc agaataaata aatcctggtg tccctgttga
    12961 taccgggaag ccctgggcca acttttggcg aaaatgagac gttgatcggc acgtaagagg
    13021 ttccaacttt caccataatg aaataagatc actaccgggc gtattttttg agttatcgag
    13081 attttcagga gctctttggc atcgtctctc gcctgtcccc tcagttcagt aatttcctgc
    13141 atttgcctgt ttccagtcgg tagatattcc acaaaacagc agggaagcag cgcttttccg
    13201 ctgcataacc ctgcttcggg gtcattatag cgattttttc ggtatatcca tcctttttcg
    13261 cacgatatac aggattttgc caaagggttc gtgtagactt tccttggtgt atccaacggc
    13321 gtcagccggg caggataggt gaagtaggcc cacccgcgag cgggtgttcc ttcttcactg
    13381 tcccttattc gcacctggcg gtgctcaacg ggaatcctgc tctgcgaggc tggccggcta
    13441 ccgccggcgt aacagatgag ggcaagcgga tggctgatga aaccaagcca accaggaagg
    13501 gcagcccacc tatcaaggtg tactgccttc cagacgaacg aagagcgatt gaggaaaagg
    13561 cggcggcggc cggcatgagc ctgtcggcct acctgctggc cgtcggccag ggctacaaaa
    13621 tcacgggcgt cgtggactat gagcacgtcc gcgagggcgt cccggaaaac gattccgaag
    13681 cccaaccttt catagaaggc ggcggtggaa tcgaaatctc gtgatggcag gttgggcgtc
    13741 gcttggtcgg tcatttcgct cggtacccat cggcattttc ttttgcgttt ttatttgtta
    13801 actgttaatt gtccttgttc aaggatgctg tctttgacaa cagatgtttt cttgcctttg
    13861 atgttcagca ggaagctcgg cgcaaacgtt gattgtttgt ctgcgtagaa tcctctgttt
    13921 gtcatatagc ttgtaatcac gacattgttt cctttcgctt gaggtacagc gaagtgtgag
    13981 taagtaaagg ttacatcgtt aggatcaaga tccattttta acacaaggcc agttttgttc
    14041 agcggcttgt atgggccagt taaagaatta gaaacataac caagcatgta aatatcgtta
    14101 gacgtaatgc cgtcaatcgt catttttgat ccgcgggagt cagtgaacag gtaccatttg
    14161 ccgttcattt taaagacgtt cgcgcgttca atttcatctg ttactgtgtt agatgcaatc
    14221 agcggtttca tcactttttt cagtgtgtaa tcatcgttta gctcaatcat accgagagcg
    14281 ccgtttgcta actcagccgt gcgtttttta tcgctttgca gaagtttttg actttcttga
    14341 cggaagaatg atgtgctttt gccatagtat gctttgttaa ataaagattc ttcgccttgg
    14401 tagccatctt cagttccagt gtttgcttca aatactaagt atttgtggcc tttatcttct
    14461 acgtagtgag gatctctcag cgtatggttg tcgcctgagc tgtagttgcc ttcatcgatg
    14521 aactgctgta cattttgata cgtttttccg tcaccgtcaa agattgattt ataatcctct
    14581 acaccgttga tgttcaaaga gctgtctgat gctgatacgt taacttgtgc agttgtcagt
    14641 gtttgtttgc cgtaatgttt accggagaaa tcagtgtaga ataaacggat ttttccgtca
    14701 gatgtaaatg tggctgaacc tgaccattct tgtgtttggt cttttaggat agaatcattt
    14761 gcatcgaatt tgtcgctgtc tttaaagacg cggccagcgt ttttccagct gtcaatagaa
    14821 gtttcgccga ctttttgata gaacatgtaa atcgatgtgt catccgcatt tttaggatct
    14881 ccggctaatg caaagacgat gtggtagccg tgatagtttg cgacagtgcc gtcagcgttt
    14941 tgtaatggcc agctgtccca aacgtccagg ccttttgcag aagagatatt tttaattgtg
    15001 gacgaatcaa attcagaaac ttgatatttt tcattttttt gctgttcagg gatttgcagc
    15061 atatcatggc gtgtaatatg ggaaatgccg tatgtttcct tatatggctt ttggttcgtt
    15121 tctttcgcaa acgcttgagt tgcgcctcct gccagcagtg cggtagtaaa ggttaatact
    15181 gttgcttgtt ttgcaaactt tttgatgttc atcgttcatg tctccttttt tatgtactgt
    15241 gttagcggtc tgcttcttcc agccctcctg tttgaagatg gcaagttagt tacgcacaat
    15301 aaaaaaagac ctaaaatatg taaggggtga cgccaaagta tacactttgc cctttacaca
    15361 ttttaggtct tgcctgcttt atcagtaaca aacccgcgcg atttactttt cgacctcatt
    15421 ctattagact ctcgtttgga ttgcaactgg tctattttcc tcttttgttt gatagaaaat
    15481 cataaaagga tttgcagact acgggcctaa agaactaaaa aatctatctg tttcttttca
    15541 ttctctgtat tttttatagt ttctgttgca tgggcataaa gttgcctttt taatcacaat
    15601 tcagaaaata tcataatatc tcatttcact aaataatagt gaacggcagg tatatgtgat
    15661 gggttaaaaa ggatcgatcc tctagcgaac cccagagtcc cgctcagaag aactcgtcaa
    15721 gaaggcgata gaaggcgatg cgctgcgaat cgggagcggc gataccgtaa agcacgagga
    15781 agcggtcagc ccattcgccg ccaagctctt cagcaatatc acgggtagcc aacgctatgt
    15841 cctgatagcg gtccgccaca cccagccggc cacagtcgat gaatccagaa aagcggccat
    15901 tttccaccat gatattcggc aagcaggcat cgccatgggt cacgacgaga tcctcgccgt
    15961 cgggcatccg cgccttgagc ctggcgaaca gttcggctgg cgcgagcccc tgatgctctt
    16021 cgtccagatc atcctgatcg acaagaccgg cttccatccg agtacgtgct cgctcgatgc
    16081 gatgtttcgc ttggtggtcg aatgggcagg tagccggatc aagcgtatgc agccgccgca
    16141 ttgcatcagc catgatggat actttctcgg caggagcaag gtgagatgac aggagatcct
    16201 gccccggcac ttcgcccaat agcagccagt cccttcccgc ttcagtgaca acgtcgagca
    16261 cagctgcgca aggaacgccc gtcgtggcca gccacgatag ccgcgctgcc tcgtcttgga
    16321 gttcattcag ggcaccggac aggtcggtct tgacaaaaag aaccgggcgc ccctgcgctg
    16381 acagccggaa cacggcggca tcagagcagc cgattgtctg ttgtgcccag tcatagccga
    16441 atagcctctc cacccaagcg gccggagaac ctgcgtgcaa tccatcttgt tcaatcatgc
    16501 gaaacgatcc tcatcctgtc tcttgatcag atcttgatcc cctgcgccat cagatccttg
    16561 gcggcaagaa agccatccag tttactttgc agggcttccc aaccttacca gagggcgccc
    16621 cagctggcaa ttccggttcg cttgctgtcc ataaaaccgc ccagtctagc tatcgccatg
    16681 taagcccact gcaagctacc tgctttctct ttgcgcttgc gttttccctt gtccagatag
    16741 cccagtagct gacattcatc cgg
//
