# Supplementary material for: Dynamic control systems that mimic natural regulation of catabolic pathways enable rapid production of lignocellulose-derived bioproducts
Source: bioRxiv preprint, doi:10.1101/2022.01.12.475730, version 1 (2022-01-13)
Supplement: Supplementary File P1 [file 475730_file04.zip › Supplemental File P1/pQP133.gb]

LOCUS       pQP133                  4955 bp ds-DNA     circular     12-JAN-2022
DEFINITION  .
ACCESSION   urn.local...l-8v2xsma
VERSION     urn.local...l-8v2xsma
KEYWORDS    .
SOURCE      
  ORGANISM  .
COMMENT     COMMENT ApEinfo:methylated:1.
FEATURES             Location/Qualifiers
     rep_origin      35..717
     rep_origin      95..714
     terminator      complement(906..954)
                     /standard_name="L3S3P22 terminator"
     terminator      967..1008
                     /standard_name="ECK120035133"
     gene            complement(1018..1812)
                     /gene="nptII"
                     /standard_name="nptII"
     CDS             complement(1018..1812)
                     /gene="nptII"
                     /codon_start=1
                     /transl_table=11
                     /product="neomycin phosphotransferase"
                     /protein_id="ACJ66844.1"
                     /db_xref="GI:215434895"
                     /standard_name="neomycin\phosphotransferase"
     -10_signal      complement(1977..1985)
                     /standard_name="-10 KanR (BPROM_pred)"
     -35_signal      complement(2003..2008)
                     /standard_name="-35 KanR (BPROM_pred)"
     misc_recomb     2084..2125
                     /standard_name="phiC31 attP"
     protein_bind    2126..2131
                     /standard_name="ClaI"
     regulatory      2132..2163
                     /regulatory_class="terminator"
                     /note="TonB terminator"
                     /standard_name="TonB terminator"
     terminator      2169..2229
                     /locus_tag="/product="" /label=L3S2P21
                     /ApEinfo_fwdcolor=""#9d1b1c"
     promoter        2236..2435
                     /standard_name="PxylE_2"
     -35_signal      2345..2350
                     /standard_name="-35"
     protein_bind    2353..2366
                     /standard_name="xylO"
     -10_signal      2368..2373
                     /standard_name="-10"
     RBS             2436..2465
                     /locus_tag="/product="" /label=RBS region
                     /ApEinfo_fwdcolor=""#acdcff"
     CDS             2466..3176
                     /standard_name="mNeonGreen (Ppu optimized)"
     terminator      3183..3233
                     /standard_name="L3S1P13 terminator"
     terminator      complement(3241..3285)
                     /standard_name="ECK120010850"
     terminator      3316..3366
                     /standard_name="L3S1P13 terminator"
     terminator      complement(3375..3454)
                     /standard_name="rrn terminator"
     CDS             complement(3463..4518)
                     /standard_name="Cc xylR (Ppu opt)"
     RBS             complement(4519..4548)
                     /locus_tag="/product="" /label=RBS region
                     /ApEinfo_fwdcolor=""#acdcff"
     promoter        complement(4549..4636)
                     /standard_name="JE121411 promoter"
     terminator      4660..4711
                     /standard_name="proS terminator"
     terminator      complement(4720..4767)
                     /standard_name="L3S1P22 terminator"
     misc_recomb     4794..4851
                     /locus_tag="/product="" /label=BxB1 attP|misc_recomb
                     /ApEinfo_fwdcolor=""#06ff00"
     terminator      4858..4910
                     /standard_name="ECK120033736"
     misc_recomb     4911..4955
                     /standard_name="phiC31 attB"
ORIGIN      
        1 aaaaggatct aggtgaagat cctttttgat aatctcatga ccaaaatccc ttaacgtgag
       61 ttttcgttcc actgagcgtc agaccccgta gaaaagatca aaggatcttc ttgagatcct
      121 ttttttctgc gcgtaatctg ctgcttgcaa acaaaaaaac caccgctacc agcggtggtt
      181 tgtttgccgg atcaagagct accaactctt tttccgaagg taactggctt cagcagagcg
      241 cagataccaa atactgttct tctagtgtag ccgtagttag gccaccactt caagaactct
      301 gtagcaccgc ctacatacct cgctctgcta atcctgttac cagtggctgc tgccagtggc
      361 gataagtcgt gtcttaccgg gttggactca agacgatagt taccggataa ggcgcagcgg
      421 tcgggctgaa cggggggttc gtgcacacag cccagcttgg agcgaacgac ctacaccgaa
      481 ctgagatacc tacagcgtga gctatgagaa agcgccacgc ttcccgaagg gagaaaggcg
      541 gacaggtatc cggtaagcgg cagggtcgga acaggagagc gcacgaggga gcttccaggg
      601 ggaaacgcct ggtatcttta tagtcctgtc gggtttcgcc acctctgact tgagcgtcga
      661 tttttgtgat gctcgtcagg ggggcggagc ctatggaaaa acgccagcaa cgcggccttt
      721 ttacggttcc tggccttttg ctggcctttt gctcacatgt tctttcctgc gttatcccct
      781 gattctgtgg ataaccgtat taccgccttt gagtgagctg ataccgctcg ccgcagccga
      841 acgaccgagc gcagcgagtc agtgagcgag gaagcggaag agcgcccaat acgcaaaccg
      901 cctctgggag accagaaaca aaaaaaggcc gcgttagcgg ccttcaataa ttggacctgg
      961 ctcctaactg atttttaagg cgactgatga gtcgcctttt ttttgtctaa gaattcatca
     1021 gaagaactcg tcaagaaggc gatagaaggc gatgcgctgc gaatcgggag cggcgatacc
     1081 gtaaagcacg aggaagcggt cagcccattc gccgccaagc tcttcagcaa tatcacgggt
     1141 agccaacgct atgtcctgat agcggtccgc cacacccagc cggccacagt cgatgaatcc
     1201 agaaaagcgg ccattttcca ccatgatatt cggcaagcag gcatcgccat gggtcacgac
     1261 gagatcctcg ccgtcgggca tccgcgcctt gagcctggcg aacagttcgg ctggcgcgag
     1321 cccctgatgc tcttcgtcca gatcatcctg atcgacaaga ccggcttcca tccgagtacg
     1381 tgctcgctcg atgcgatgtt tcgcttggtg gtcgaatggg caggtagccg gatcaagcgt
     1441 atgcagccgc cgcattgcat cagccatgat ggatactttc tcggcaggag caaggtgaga
     1501 tgacaggaga tcctgccccg gcacttcgcc caatagcagc cagtcccttc ccgcttcagt
     1561 gacaacgtcg agcacagctg cgcaaggaac gcccgtcgtg gccagccacg atagccgcgc
     1621 tgcctcgtct tggagttcat tcagggcacc ggacaggtcg gtcttgacaa aaagaaccgg
     1681 gcgcccctgc gctgacagcc ggaacacggc ggcatcagag cagccgattg tctgttgtgc
     1741 ccagtcatag ccgaatagcc tctccaccca agcggccgga gaacctgcgt gcaatccatc
     1801 ttgttcaatc atgcgaaacg atcctcatcc tgtctcttga tcagatcttg atcccctgcg
     1861 ccatcagatc cttggcggca agaaagccat ccagtttact ttgcagggct tcccaacctt
     1921 accagagggc gccccagctg gcaattccgg ttcgcttgct gtccataaaa ccgcccagtc
     1981 tagctatcgc catgtaagcc cactgcaagc tacctgcttt ctctttgcgc ttgcgttttc
     2041 ccttgtccag atagcccagt agctgacatt catccgggac gtcgtgcccc aactggggta
     2101 acctttgagt tctctcagtt gggggatcga tagtcaaaag cctccggtcg gaggcttttg
     2161 actagcacct cggtaccaaa ttccagaaaa gaggcctccc gaaagggggg ccttttttcg
     2221 ttttggtcca ctagtatgcg cccgcctcga cactcttccg tcgcggaaac cgccgcgtgt
     2281 ctgctatcga taccgccgca gggtgagtcc cgcgcgtcgg cgatgtggtc gtcagaacca
     2341 ccgcttgcgc gctgataccg gtaacactat aatcgccggc aaccaaaggt ccgacaagga
     2401 ccagtagggc atcaacgggc cggtacggcc ccatgcttaa gattaactca cacaggagat
     2461 atcatatggt gtccaaaggg gaagaggaca atatggcatc gttgccagct acgcatgaac
     2521 tgcacatctt cggctcgatt aacggtgtcg atttcgatat ggtcggccag ggtacgggga
     2581 atcctaacga cggttatgag gagctgaacc tcaaatcgac gaagggggat ctccagttta
     2641 gcccctggat tttggtccca catattggtt acggctttca tcagtacctc ccgtatccgg
     2701 acggtatgag cccttttcaa gctgctatgg tggacggtag cggttaccaa gtccaccgga
     2761 ccatgcagtt tgaggatggg gcatcgctga cggtcaacta ccgttatacc tacgaaggta
     2821 gccatattaa gggcgaagct caagtgaagg gtaccggctt tccggcggac ggtccggtga
     2881 tgacgaactc cctcaccgcc gccgattggt gtcgtagcaa gaaaacctat ccgaatgaca
     2941 aaaccatcat ctcgacgttt aagtggagct atacgacggg taatggcaag cgctaccgtt
     3001 cgacggcacg taccacctac acgtttgcaa agcctatggc tgcaaattac ctcaagaatc
     3061 aacctatgta tgtgttccgg aaaacggaac tcaaacatag caaaacggaa ctgaacttca
     3121 aagagtggca gaaagctttc acggatgtca tgggtatgga cgaactctat aaataatcta
     3181 gagacgaaca ataaggcctc cctaacgggg ggcctttttt attgataaca aaaatccaca
     3241 aggaaaaatt aaaggggaga taaaatcccc cctttttggt taactgcggt accaccaagg
     3301 agacacacct ctagagacga acaataaggc ctccctaacg gggggccttt tttattgata
     3361 acaaaatctc gagtgagagc gttcaccgac aaacaacaga taaaacgaaa ggcccagtct
     3421 ttcgactgag cctttcgttt tatttgatgc ctgggcggcc gctcagacac ctgcagggcc
     3481 cgacgaatca cggacgatca gggtgtgggg gtgcatcagt tggcgtggtt cgccgccccc
     3541 gtcccgatga cggcggattt cttccagcac cagatcgacg gccgcacggg ccattgctgc
     3601 gataggctga tgcaccgtgg tcagcggtgg ccagatgtta tcggcgatgc tggtgtcgtc
     3661 aaaacccacg atgctcacgt cgccagggac atccagaccc agccgatggg cgacgccggc
     3721 ggttgcggcg gccatgtcgt cgttcgcggc aaagatggcg gttgggcgag gctcggcggc
     3781 caacaggcgt tccgccgcct ccaggccgct acggtaggtg aaatagccct gctccacacg
     3841 gatattctcc tgcgggatac ccgcggcttt cagggccgtc atgaaaccat ccaagcgttg
     3901 ctgggacacg gtttggttcg ggtgaccctt gatgaagcca aagcgcttat ggcccagacc
     3961 gatcaggtgc tgggtcagtt cgaatgccgc ggcttcattg tcgatgcgga tggtcgccat
     4021 gtcggcggag gcggtaccag gcgccactgc gactgctgcg gcgccggcgg cacggatctc
     4081 cgccagcact tcgggcgact cacacagcgg cggggggagg atgagcccat ccacgccggt
     4141 tttcaagagg cgggccaagg tggcacgggc cagctcgggc tccgcgcact tttcgatcac
     4201 gatctgggcc ccggtacggg acgactcgtc cagggcgccc acgaggaact cgctcaggta
     4261 gccggtgctc gggttgtcgt acagcaggcc gatgcgaaag ggggccgagc ccgccaggct
     4321 gcgggctgct ggatttgggg cgtagttgag gtcggcaatg gccttctcca ccagctggcg
     4381 cgtttcttcc ttgaccgtcg attcacggtt gatcacgcgc gacacggtca tcgggctcac
     4441 gcctgcgcgc gcggccacat cgcggatcgt cgcgctctgg gtggtgcgcc ggcgctgacg
     4501 ttccaccggc tggttcatat gatatctcct gtgtgagtta atcttaagaa ttgttatccg
     4561 ctcacaattc caggtctgat cacattatcc gagccgatga ttaattgtaa atagtaatca
     4621 tacctgacct ccatagagac tactagaacc ggtacgcgtg ctgatgccag aaagggtcct
     4681 gaatttcagg gccctttttt tacatggatt gtttcgtttt tttgttatca ataaaaaagg
     4741 ccgcgatttg cggccttatt gttcgtcgcg gccgctctcg agtcacagca actgtcgtgg
     4801 tttgtctggt caaccaccgc ggtctcagtg gtgtacggta caaaccccga cgctagcaac
     4861 gcatgagaaa gcccccggaa gatcaccttc cgggggcttt tttattgcgc tgcgggtgcc
     4921 agggcgtgcc cttgggctcc ccgggcgcgt actcc
//
