# Supplementary material for: Dynamic control systems that mimic natural regulation of catabolic pathways enable rapid production of lignocellulose-derived bioproducts
Source: bioRxiv preprint, doi:10.1101/2022.01.12.475730, version 1 (2022-01-13)
Supplement: Supplementary File P1 [file 475730_file04.zip › Supplemental File P1/pJE1338.gb]

LOCUS       pJE1338                 9040 bp ds-DNA     circular     12-JAN-2022
DEFINITION  .
ACCESSION   urn.local...2j-ec0cn50
KEYWORDS    .
SOURCE      .
  ORGANISM  .
COMMENT     ApEinfo:methylated:1.
FEATURES             Location/Qualifiers
     -35_signal      134..139
                     /ApEinfo_fwdcolor="#07e500"
                     /ApEinfo_revcolor="#07e500"
                     /ApEinfo_graphicformat="arrow_data {{0 1 2 0 0 -1} {} 0}
                     width 5 offset 0"
                     /label="-35 kanR"
     -10_signal      157..162
                     /ApEinfo_fwdcolor="#07e500"
                     /ApEinfo_revcolor="#07e500"
                     /ApEinfo_graphicformat="arrow_data {{0 1 2 0 0 -1} {} 0}
                     width 5 offset 0"
                     /label="-10"
     CDS             266..1060
                     /gene="nptII"
                     /codon_start=1
                     /transl_table=11
                     /product="neomycin phosphotransferase"
                     /protein_id="ACJ66844.1"
                     /db_xref="GI:215434895"
                     /vntifkey=4
                     /ApEinfo_fwdcolor="#66ff66"
                     /ApEinfo_revcolor="#66ff66"
                     /ApEinfo_graphicformat="arrow_data {{0 1 2 0 0 -1} {} 0}
                     width 5 offset 0"
                     /label="neomycin\phosphotransferase"
     CDS             1552..2973
                     /gene="sacB"
                     /codon_start=1
                     /transl_table=11
                     /product="levan sucrase"
                     /protein_id="ACJ66845.1"
                     /db_xref="GI:215434896"
                     /vntifkey=4
                     /ApEinfo_fwdcolor="#66ff66"
                     /ApEinfo_revcolor="#66ff66"
                     /ApEinfo_graphicformat="arrow_data {{0 1 2 0 0 -1} {} 0}
                     width 5 offset 0"
                     /label="levan\sucrase"
     oriT            3374..3443
                     /vntifkey=104
                     /note="RP4 oriT"
                     /ApEinfo_fwdcolor="pink"
                     /ApEinfo_revcolor="pink"
                     /ApEinfo_graphicformat="arrow_data {{0 1 2 0 0 -1} {} 0}
                     width 5 offset 0"
                     /label="RP4\oriT"
     rep_origin      4329..5011
                     /ApEinfo_fwdcolor="gray50"
                     /ApEinfo_revcolor="gray50"
                     /ApEinfo_graphicformat="arrow_data {{0 1 2 0 0 -1} {} 0}
                     width 5 offset 0"
                     /label="ColE1 origin"
     promoter        5300..5379
                     /vntifkey=30
                     /ApEinfo_fwdcolor="#cc66ff"
                     /ApEinfo_revcolor="#cc66ff"
                     /ApEinfo_graphicformat="arrow_data {{0 1 2 0 0 -1} {} 0}
                     width 5 offset 0"
                     /label="lac\promoter"
     promoter        5317..5349
                     /ApEinfo_fwdcolor="#346ee0"
                     /ApEinfo_revcolor="#1d43bd"
                     /ApEinfo_graphicformat="arrow_data {{0 1 2 0 0 -1} {} 0}
                     width 5 offset 0"
                     /label="Plac"
     protein_bind    5350..5373
                     /ApEinfo_fwdcolor="#ffc526"
                     /ApEinfo_revcolor="#ffc526"
                     /ApEinfo_graphicformat="arrow_data {{0 1 2 0 0 -1} {} 0}
                     width 5 offset 0"
                     /label="lac operator"
     misc_binding    5351..5373
                     /ApEinfo_fwdcolor="#6495ed"
                     /ApEinfo_revcolor="#6495ed"
                     /ApEinfo_graphicformat="arrow_data {{0 1 2 0 0 -1} {} 0}
                     width 5 offset 0"
                     /label="LacO"
     gene            5396..5409
                     /gene="lacZalpha"
                     /vntifkey=60
                     /ApEinfo_fwdcolor="#66ff66"
                     /ApEinfo_revcolor="#66ff66"
                     /ApEinfo_graphicformat="arrow_data {{0 1 2 0 0 -1} {} 0}
                     width 5 offset 0"
                     /label="lacZalpha"
     CDS             5396..5409
                     /gene="lacZalpha"
                     /codon_start=1
                     /transl_table=11
                     /product="LacZ alpha fragment"
                     /protein_id="ACJ66846.1"
                     /db_xref="GI:215434897"
                     /vntifkey=4
                     /ApEinfo_fwdcolor="#66ff66"
                     /ApEinfo_revcolor="#66ff66"
                     /ApEinfo_graphicformat="arrow_data {{0 1 2 0 0 -1} {} 0}
                     width 5 offset 0"
                     /label="LacZ\alpha\fragment"
     misc_feature    5426..6377
                     /locus_tag="/product="" /label=PP_0545_UP
                     /ApEinfo_fwdcolor=""#ff0004"
                     /ApEinfo_revcolor="#ff0004"
                     /ApEinfo_graphicformat="arrow_data {{0 1 2 0 0 -1} {} 0}
                     width 5 offset 0"
     terminator      6384..6436
                     /ApEinfo_fwdcolor="#9d1b1c"
                     /ApEinfo_revcolor="#9d1b1c"
                     /ApEinfo_graphicformat="arrow_data {{0 1 2 0 0 -1} {} 0}
                     width 5 offset 0"
                     /label="L3S3P21 Terminator"
     promoter        6448..6535
                     /ApEinfo_fwdcolor="#346ee0"
                     /ApEinfo_revcolor="#1d43bd"
                     /ApEinfo_graphicformat="arrow_data {{0 1 2 0 0 -1} {} 0}
                     width 5 offset 0"
                     /label="JE151111 promoter"
     CDS             6567..7622
                     /ApEinfo_fwdcolor="#acdcff"
                     /ApEinfo_revcolor="#acdcff"
                     /ApEinfo_graphicformat="arrow_data {{0 1 2 0 0 -1} {} 0}
                     width 5 offset 0"
                     /label="Cc xylR (Ppu opt)"
     terminator      7631..7710
                     /ApEinfo_fwdcolor="#9d1b1c"
                     /ApEinfo_revcolor="#9d1b1c"
                     /ApEinfo_graphicformat="arrow_data {{0 1 2 0 0 -1} {} 0}
                     width 5 offset 0"
                     /label="rrn terminator"
     terminator      complement(7719..7769)
                     /ApEinfo_fwdcolor="#9d1b1c"
                     /ApEinfo_revcolor="#9d1b1c"
                     /ApEinfo_graphicformat="arrow_data {{0 1 2 0 0 -1} {} 0}
                     width 5 offset 0"
                     /label="L3S1P13 terminator"
     terminator      7719..7769
                     /ApEinfo_fwdcolor="#9d1b1c"
                     /ApEinfo_revcolor="#9d1b1c"
                     /ApEinfo_graphicformat="arrow_data {{0 1 2 0 0 -1} {} 0}
                     width 5 offset 0"
                     /label="L3S1P13 Terminator"
     misc_feature    7776..8775
                     /locus_tag="/product="" /label=PP_0545_DN
                     /ApEinfo_fwdcolor=""#ff93ef"
                     /ApEinfo_revcolor="#ff0004"
                     /ApEinfo_graphicformat="arrow_data {{0 1 2 0 0 -1} {} 0}
                     width 5 offset 0"
     gene            8776..8947
                     /gene="lacZalpha"
                     /vntifkey=60
                     /ApEinfo_label="lacZalpha"
                     /ApEinfo_fwdcolor="#66ff66"
                     /ApEinfo_revcolor="#66ff66"
                     /ApEinfo_graphicformat="arrow_data {{0 1 2 0 0 -1} {} 0}
                     width 5 offset 0"
                     /label="lacZalpha(1)"
     CDS             8776..8947
                     /gene="lacZalpha"
                     /codon_start=1
                     /transl_table=11
                     /product="LacZ alpha fragment"
                     /protein_id="ACJ66846.1"
                     /db_xref="GI:215434897"
                     /vntifkey=4
                     /ApEinfo_label="LacZ\alpha\fragment"
                     /ApEinfo_fwdcolor="#66ff66"
                     /ApEinfo_revcolor="#66ff66"
                     /ApEinfo_graphicformat="arrow_data {{0 1 2 0 0 -1} {} 0}
                     width 5 offset 0"
                     /label="LacZ\alpha\fragment(1)"
     CDS             8873..8941
                     /ApEinfo_fwdcolor="#6495ed"
                     /ApEinfo_revcolor="#6495ed"
                     /ApEinfo_graphicformat="arrow_data {{0 1 2 0 0 -1} {} 0}
                     width 5 offset 0"
                     /label="LacZ alpha"
ORIGIN      
        1 ccggatgaat gtcagctact gggctatctg gacaagggaa aacgcaagcg caaagagaaa
       61 gcaggtagct tgcagtgggc ttacatggcg atagctagac tgggcggttt tatggacagc
      121 aagcgaaccg gaattgccag ctggggcgcc ctctggtaag gttgggaagc cctgcaaagt
      181 aaactggatg gctttcttgc cgccaaggat ctgatggcgc aggggatcaa gatctgatca
      241 agagacagga tgaggatcgt ttcgcatgat tgaacaagat ggattgcacg caggttctcc
      301 ggccgcttgg gtggagaggc tattcggcta tgactgggca caacagacaa tcggctgctc
      361 tgatgccgcc gtgttccggc tgtcagcgca ggggcgcccg gttctttttg tcaagaccga
      421 cctgtccggt gccctgaatg aactccaaga cgaggcagcg cggctatcgt ggctggccac
      481 gacgggcgtt ccttgcgcag ctgtgctcga cgttgtcact gaagcgggaa gggactggct
      541 gctattgggc gaagtgccgg ggcaggatct cctgtcatct caccttgctc ctgccgagaa
      601 agtatccatc atggctgatg caatgcggcg gctgcatacg cttgatccgg ctacctgccc
      661 attcgaccac caagcgaaac atcgcatcga gcgagcacgt actcggatgg aagccggtct
      721 tgtcgatcag gatgatctgg acgaagagca tcaggggctc gcgccagccg aactgttcgc
      781 caggctcaag gcgcggatgc ccgacggcga ggatctcgtc gtgacccatg gcgatgcctg
      841 cttgccgaat atcatggtgg aaaatggccg cttttctgga ttcatcgact gtggccggct
      901 gggtgtggcg gaccgctatc aggacatagc gttggctacc cgtgatattg ctgaagagct
      961 tggcggcgaa tgggctgacc gcttcctcgt gctttacggt atcgccgctc ccgattcgca
     1021 gcgcatcgcc ttctatcgcc ttcttgacga gttcttctga gcgggactct ggggttcgct
     1081 agaggatcga tcctttttaa cccatcacat atacctgccg ttcactatta tttagtgaaa
     1141 tgagatatta tgatattttc tgaattgtga ttaaaaaggc aactttatgc ccatgcaaca
     1201 gaaactataa aaaatacaga gaatgaaaag aaacagatag attttttagt tctttaggcc
     1261 cgtagtctgc aaatcctttt atgattttct atcaaacaaa agaggaaaat agaccagttg
     1321 caatccaaac gagagtctaa tagaatgagg tcgaaaagta aatcgcgcgg gtttgttact
     1381 gataaagcag gcaagaccta aaatgtgtaa agggcaaagt gtatactttg gcgtcacccc
     1441 ttacatattt taggtctttt tttattgtgc gtaactaact tgccatcttc aaacaggagg
     1501 gctggaagaa gcagaccgct aacacagtac ataaaaaagg agacatgaac gatgaacatc
     1561 aaaaagtttg caaaacaagc aacagtatta acctttacta ccgcactgct ggcaggaggc
     1621 gcaactcaag cgtttgcgaa agaaacgaac caaaagccat ataaggaaac atacggcatt
     1681 tcccatatta cacgccatga tatgctgcaa atccctgaac agcaaaaaaa tgaaaaatat
     1741 caagtttctg aatttgattc gtccacaatt aaaaatatct cttctgcaaa aggcctggac
     1801 gtttgggaca gctggccatt acaaaacgct gacggcactg tcgcaaacta tcacggctac
     1861 cacatcgtct ttgcattagc cggagatcct aaaaatgcgg atgacacatc gatttacatg
     1921 ttctatcaaa aagtcggcga aacttctatt gacagctgga aaaacgctgg ccgcgtcttt
     1981 aaagacagcg acaaattcga tgcaaatgat tctatcctaa aagaccaaac acaagaatgg
     2041 tcaggttcag ccacatttac atctgacgga aaaatccgtt tattctacac tgatttctcc
     2101 ggtaaacatt acggcaaaca aacactgaca actgcacaag ttaacgtatc agcatcagac
     2161 agctctttga acatcaacgg tgtagaggat tataaatcaa tctttgacgg tgacggaaaa
     2221 acgtatcaaa atgtacagca gttcatcgat gaaggcaact acagctcagg cgacaaccat
     2281 acgctgagag atcctcacta cgtagaagat aaaggccaca aatacttagt atttgaagca
     2341 aacactggaa ctgaagatgg ctaccaaggc gaagaatctt tatttaacaa agcatactat
     2401 ggcaaaagca catcattctt ccgtcaagaa agtcaaaaac ttctgcaaag cgataaaaaa
     2461 cgcacggctg agttagcaaa cggcgctctc ggtatgattg agctaaacga tgattacaca
     2521 ctgaaaaaag tgatgaaacc gctgattgca tctaacacag taacagatga aattgaacgc
     2581 gcgaacgtct ttaaaatgaa cggcaaatgg tacctgttca ctgactcccg cggatcaaaa
     2641 atgacgattg acggcattac gtctaacgat atttacatgc ttggttatgt ttctaattct
     2701 ttaactggcc catacaagcc gctgaacaaa actggccttg tgttaaaaat ggatcttgat
     2761 cctaacgatg taacctttac ttactcacac ttcgctgtac ctcaagcgaa aggaaacaat
     2821 gtcgtgatta caagctatat gacaaacaga ggattctacg cagacaaaca atcaacgttt
     2881 gcgccgagct tcctgctgaa catcaaaggc aagaaaacat ctgttgtcaa agacagcatc
     2941 cttgaacaag gacaattaac agttaacaaa taaaaacgca aaagaaaatg ccgatgggta
     3001 ccgagcgaaa tgaccgacca agcgacgccc aacctgccat cacgagattt cgattccacc
     3061 gccgccttct atgaaaggtt gggcttcgga atcgttttcc gggacgccct cgcggacgtg
     3121 ctcatagtcc acgacgcccg tgattttgta gccctggccg acggccagca ggtaggccga
     3181 caggctcatg ccggccgccg ccgccttttc ctcaatcgct cttcgttcgt ctggaaggca
     3241 gtacaccttg ataggtgggc tgcccttcct ggttggcttg gtttcatcag ccatccgctt
     3301 gccctcatct gttacgccgg cggtagccgg ccagcctcgc agagcaggat tcccgttgag
     3361 caccgccagg tgcgaataag ggacagtgaa gaaggaacac ccgctcgcgg gtgggcctac
     3421 ttcacctatc ctgcccggct gacgccgttg gatacaccaa ggaaagtcta cacgaaccct
     3481 ttggcaaaat cctgtatatc gtgcgaaaaa ggatggatat accgaaaaaa tcgctataat
     3541 gaccccgaag cagggttatg cagcggaaaa gcgctgcttc cctgctgttt tgtggaatat
     3601 ctaccgactg gaaacaggca aatgcaggaa attactgaac tgaggggaca ggcgagagac
     3661 gatgccaaag agctcctgaa aatctcgata actcaaaaaa tacgcccggt agtgatctta
     3721 tttcattatg gtgaaagttg gaacctctta cgtgccgatc aacgtctcat tttcgccaaa
     3781 agttggccca gggcttcccg gtatcaacag ggacaccagg atttatttat tctgcgaagt
     3841 gatcttccgt cacaggtatt tattcggcgc aaagtgcgtc gggtgatgct gccaacttac
     3901 tgatttagtg tatgatggtg tttttgaggt gctccagtgg cttctgtttc tatcagctcc
     3961 tgaaaatctc gataactcaa aaaatacgcc cggtagtgat cttatttcat tatggtgaaa
     4021 gttggaacct cttacgtgcc gatcaacgtc tcattttcgc caaaagttgg cccagggctt
     4081 cccggtatca acagggacac caggatttat ttattctgcg aagtgatctt ccgtcacagg
     4141 tatttattcg gcgcaaagtg cgtcgggtga tgctgccaac ttactgattt agtgtatgat
     4201 ggtgtttttg aggtgctcca gtggcttctg tttctatcag ggctggatga tcctccagcg
     4261 cggggatctc atgctggagt tcttcgccca ccccaaaagg atctaggtga agatcctttt
     4321 tgataatctc atgaccaaaa tcccttaacg tgagttttcg ttccactgag cgtcagaccc
     4381 cgtagaaaag atcaaaggat cttcttgaga tccttttttt ctgcgcgtaa tctgctgctt
     4441 gcaaacaaaa aaaccaccgc taccagcggt ggtttgtttg ccggatcaag agctaccaac
     4501 tctttttccg aaggtaactg gcttcagcag agcgcagata ccaaatactg ttcttctagt
     4561 gtagccgtag ttaggccacc acttcaagaa ctctgtagca ccgcctacat acctcgctct
     4621 gctaatcctg ttaccagtgg ctgctgccag tggcgataag tcgtgtctta ccgggttgga
     4681 ctcaagacga tagttaccgg ataaggcgca gcggtcgggc tgaacggggg gttcgtgcac
     4741 acagcccagc ttggagcgaa cgacctacac cgaactgaga tacctacagc gtgagctatg
     4801 agaaagcgcc acgcttcccg aagggagaaa ggcggacagg tatccggtaa gcggcagggt
     4861 cggaacagga gagcgcacga gggagcttcc agggggaaac gcctggtatc tttatagtcc
     4921 tgtcgggttt cgccacctct gacttgagcg tcgatttttg tgatgctcgt caggggggcg
     4981 gagcctatgg aaaaacgcca gcaacgcggc ctttttacgg ttcctggcct tttgctggcc
     5041 ttttgctcac atgttctttc ctgcgttatc ccctgattct gtggataacc gtattaccgc
     5101 ctttgagtga gctgataccg ctcgccgcag ccgaacgacc gagcgcagcg agtcagtgag
     5161 cgaggaagcg gaagagcgcc caatacgcaa accgcctctc cccgcgcgtt ggccgattca
     5221 ttaatgcagc tggcacgaca ggtttcccga ctggaaagcg ggcagtgagc gcaacgcaat
     5281 taatgtgagt tagctcactc attaggcacc ccaggcttta cactttatgc ttccggctcg
     5341 tatgttgtgt ggaattgtga gcggataaca atttcacaca ggaaacagct atgacatgat
     5401 tacgaattcc cgatcagaag gcgacgcggc cagcggcacg ccttcgacgg caaggaagaa
     5461 ccagatggcg taagggatgg ctgcccacac gccgacatag ccgaacggca ggaagctgct
     5521 ggcgccgacg gcgtccgttt tggcgatgtc gaacaggttg gctgcatcaa aatggggcac
     5581 catgcctatc aggaatacgg ccagggcaat ggcggcgatg gcggtgatga tgaacatcag
     5641 cttcagtgcc tcacccacgc cgaaaatgtg gatgctgatg aacacgatgt agaacgccag
     5701 gtagatcatc cagccgccga taccgaacag cgattggcag taggcgccga tgaacaccgc
     5761 gatggcggct ggggcgatgg cgtattcgat caggatcgcc gtgccggtca aaaagccgcc
     5821 ccacggtccg aacgcgctgc gggcaaagcc gtagccgccg ccagcggtgg ggatcatcga
     5881 cgacagttcg gccagcgaga agcacatgca caggtacatg gttgccatca gcaaggtggc
     5941 caggaacatg ccgccccagc caccctgcgc caggccgaag ttccagccgg cgtaatcgcc
     6001 ggaaatgacg tacgccacgc ccaggccgac cagcagtacc cagccggcgg cgcctttttt
     6061 cagttcacgt tgctggaaat agtcagagcc gactttctcg aagtcgacgg aggagcctgc
     6121 cggcgatccg gcggaatgtt cgcttggcat agattcacct gttttttttc ttggtggccg
     6181 gaagggttcc gggccgatgg tgatgggtgc tgcaggaagc gagccagagc ggttggtgca
     6241 cggttaccgc cctgggtttt gtgtaaagca agtccggcct cttcgcgggc ttgcccgctc
     6301 ccacaggtac cgcaccggct ctggaaccaa cggtgaacct gtaggagcgg gtttacccgc
     6361 gaagaaggcg acgcggtgga tccccaatta ttgaaggcct ccctaacggg gggccttttt
     6421 ttgtttctgg tctcccacta gtagtctcta tggaggtcag gtatgattac tactcagaat
     6481 taatcatcgg ctcgtataat gtgatcagac ctggaattgt gagcggataa caattcttaa
     6541 gattaactca cacaagaaag tatcatatga accagccggt ggaacgtcag cgccggcgca
     6601 ccacccagag cgcgacgatc cgcgatgtgg ccgcgcgcgc aggcgtgagc ccgatgaccg
     6661 tgtcgcgcgt gatcaaccgt gaatcgacgg tcaaggaaga aacgcgccag ctggtggaga
     6721 aggccattgc cgacctcaac tacgccccaa atccagcagc ccgcagcctg gcgggctcgg
     6781 ccccctttcg catcggcctg ctgtacgaca acccgagcac cggctacctg agcgagttcc
     6841 tcgtgggcgc cctggacgag tcgtcccgta ccggggccca gatcgtgatc gaaaagtgcg
     6901 cggagcccga gctggcccgt gccaccttgg cccgcctctt gaaaaccggc gtggatgggc
     6961 tcatcctccc cccgccgctg tgtgagtcgc ccgaagtgct ggcggagatc cgtgccgccg
     7021 gcgccgcagc agtcgcagtg gcgcctggta ccgcctccgc cgacatggcg accatccgca
     7081 tcgacaatga agccgcggca ttcgaactga cccagcacct gatcggtctg ggccataagc
     7141 gctttggctt catcaagggt cacccgaacc aaaccgtgtc ccagcaacgc ttggatggtt
     7201 tcatgacggc cctgaaagcc gcgggtatcc cgcaggagaa tatccgtgtg gagcagggct
     7261 atttcaccta ccgtagcggc ctggaggcgg cggaacgcct gttggccgcc gagcctcgcc
     7321 caaccgccat ctttgccgcg aacgacgaca tggccgccgc aaccgccggc gtcgcccatc
     7381 ggctgggtct ggatgtccct ggcgacgtga gcatcgtggg ttttgacgac accagcatcg
     7441 ccgataacat ctggccaccg ctgaccacgg tgcatcagcc tatcgcagca atggcccgtg
     7501 cggccgtcga tctggtgctg gaagaaatcc gccgtcatcg ggacgggggc ggcgaaccac
     7561 gccaactgat gcacccccac accctgatcg tccgtgattc gtcgggccct gcaggtgtct
     7621 gagcggccgc ccaggcatca aataaaacga aaggctcagt cgaaagactg ggcctttcgt
     7681 tttatctgtt gtttgtcggt gaacgctctc actcgagatt ttgttatcaa taaaaaaggc
     7741 cccccgttag ggaggcctta ttgttcgtct ctagaggtgt gtctccttgg tattgtgctt
     7801 tttagggagt tgaaaagcat agagcaaggg ttgggccagt gttggcggtc ccaggcaaat
     7861 caatgacttg ggtcattttt acgggcctgt tcaaggaccg ctgtgccggc gccggtacgc
     7921 ctggggtgac attttgtgcc gtttgcgaca catcacaggc gtgtgcattg caaagcctaa
     7981 ccgggtggag gatgctgggc tgacgctcta tctgcggaga attacaacaa tgcagagcaa
     8041 tcacttcact cgccatgccc ggcaggtcca tagcgttgcc catggcgggg ccggggaggg
     8101 cggcagtgat ccgtccatcg cccgttcctg gctgcgctgc ctggaggatt accacctcga
     8161 cccggcggtg atcgaagcgc cggtggtgct tgagcatggg cgcctgctgg aaagccgcga
     8221 gcgcctgcac caggtgctgc aaattgccga ccatgaaatg aacagcctgc accagcagct
     8281 ttccggcgca ggccacgcgg tgctgctgac cgacgcccgc ggggtgatcc tcaattgcgt
     8341 cagtgccccc gccgagcggc gcagcttcga gcgtgccggg ctgtggctgg gcgctgactg
     8401 gagcgaggcg cgcgagggca ccaatggcat cggcacatgt ctggtcgagc gccaggcgct
     8461 gaccatccat cagaacgagc acttccgtgg ccgtcacacc gggctgacct gctcggccag
     8521 cccggtgttc gacccgcatg gcgacctgct ggcggtgctc gacgtgtcct ctgcgcgccc
     8581 cgacgtatcg cggcaaagcc agttccacac catggcgttg gtcaacctgt cggcgaagat
     8641 gatcgaaagc tgctatttcc tgcgccattt cgagcagcaa tggttattgc gttttcacct
     8701 gcaagccgag tcggtcggcc tgttcagcga aggcttgctg gcgttcgacg gcgatgggcg
     8761 catttgcgct gccaaaagct tggcactggc cgtcgtttta caacgtcgtg actgggaaaa
     8821 ccctggcgtt acccaactta atcgccttgc agcacatccc cctttcgcca gctggcgtaa
     8881 tagcgaagag gcccgcaccg atcgcccttc ccaacagttg cgcagcctga atggcgaatg
     8941 gcgataagct agcttcacgc tgccgcaagc actcagggcg caagggctgc taaaggaagc
     9001 ggaacacgta gaaagccagt ccgcagaaac ggtgctgacc
//
