# Supplementary material for: Dynamic control systems that mimic natural regulation of catabolic pathways enable rapid production of lignocellulose-derived bioproducts
Source: bioRxiv preprint, doi:10.1101/2022.01.12.475730, version 1 (2022-01-13)
Supplement: Supplementary File P1 [file 475730_file04.zip › Supplemental File P1/pJE1503.gb]

LOCUS       pJE1503                15962 bp ds-DNA     circular     12-JAN-2022
DEFINITION  .
ACCESSION   urn.local...47-ec0d35n
KEYWORDS    .
SOURCE      .
  ORGANISM  .
COMMENT     ApEinfo:methylated:1.
FEATURES             Location/Qualifiers
     -35_signal      134..139
                     /ApEinfo_fwdcolor="#07e500"
                     /ApEinfo_revcolor="#07e500"
                     /ApEinfo_graphicformat="arrow_data {{0 1 2 0 0 -1} {} 0}
                     width 5 offset 0"
                     /label="-35 kanR"
     -10_signal      157..162
                     /ApEinfo_fwdcolor="#07e500"
                     /ApEinfo_revcolor="#07e500"
                     /ApEinfo_graphicformat="arrow_data {{0 1 2 0 0 -1} {} 0}
                     width 5 offset 0"
                     /label="-10"
     CDS             266..1060
                     /gene="nptII"
                     /codon_start=1
                     /transl_table=11
                     /product="neomycin phosphotransferase"
                     /protein_id="ACJ66844.1"
                     /db_xref="GI:215434895"
                     /vntifkey=4
                     /ApEinfo_fwdcolor="#66ff66"
                     /ApEinfo_revcolor="#66ff66"
                     /ApEinfo_graphicformat="arrow_data {{0 1 2 0 0 -1} {} 0}
                     width 5 offset 0"
                     /label="neomycin\phosphotransferase"
     CDS             1552..2973
                     /gene="sacB"
                     /codon_start=1
                     /transl_table=11
                     /product="levan sucrase"
                     /protein_id="ACJ66845.1"
                     /db_xref="GI:215434896"
                     /vntifkey=4
                     /ApEinfo_fwdcolor="#66ff66"
                     /ApEinfo_revcolor="#66ff66"
                     /ApEinfo_graphicformat="arrow_data {{0 1 2 0 0 -1} {} 0}
                     width 5 offset 0"
                     /label="levan\sucrase"
     oriT            3374..3443
                     /vntifkey=104
                     /note="RP4 oriT"
                     /ApEinfo_fwdcolor="pink"
                     /ApEinfo_revcolor="pink"
                     /ApEinfo_graphicformat="arrow_data {{0 1 2 0 0 -1} {} 0}
                     width 5 offset 0"
                     /label="RP4\oriT"
     rep_origin      4329..5011
                     /ApEinfo_fwdcolor="gray50"
                     /ApEinfo_revcolor="gray50"
                     /ApEinfo_graphicformat="arrow_data {{0 1 2 0 0 -1} {} 0}
                     width 5 offset 0"
                     /label="ColE1 origin"
     promoter        5300..5379
                     /vntifkey=30
                     /ApEinfo_fwdcolor="#cc66ff"
                     /ApEinfo_revcolor="#cc66ff"
                     /ApEinfo_graphicformat="arrow_data {{0 1 2 0 0 -1} {} 0}
                     width 5 offset 0"
                     /label="lac\promoter"
     promoter        5317..5349
                     /ApEinfo_fwdcolor="#346ee0"
                     /ApEinfo_revcolor="#1d43bd"
                     /ApEinfo_graphicformat="arrow_data {{0 1 2 0 0 -1} {} 0}
                     width 5 offset 0"
                     /label="Plac"
     protein_bind    5350..5373
                     /ApEinfo_fwdcolor="#ffc526"
                     /ApEinfo_revcolor="#ffc526"
                     /ApEinfo_graphicformat="arrow_data {{0 1 2 0 0 -1} {} 0}
                     width 5 offset 0"
                     /label="lac operator"
     misc_binding    5351..5373
                     /ApEinfo_fwdcolor="#6495ed"
                     /ApEinfo_revcolor="#6495ed"
                     /ApEinfo_graphicformat="arrow_data {{0 1 2 0 0 -1} {} 0}
                     width 5 offset 0"
                     /label="LacO"
     gene            5396..5409
                     /gene="lacZalpha"
                     /vntifkey=60
                     /ApEinfo_fwdcolor="#66ff66"
                     /ApEinfo_revcolor="#66ff66"
                     /ApEinfo_graphicformat="arrow_data {{0 1 2 0 0 -1} {} 0}
                     width 5 offset 0"
                     /label="lacZalpha"
     CDS             5396..5409
                     /gene="lacZalpha"
                     /codon_start=1
                     /transl_table=11
                     /product="LacZ alpha fragment"
                     /protein_id="ACJ66846.1"
                     /db_xref="GI:215434897"
                     /vntifkey=4
                     /ApEinfo_fwdcolor="#66ff66"
                     /ApEinfo_revcolor="#66ff66"
                     /ApEinfo_graphicformat="arrow_data {{0 1 2 0 0 -1} {} 0}
                     width 5 offset 0"
                     /label="LacZ\alpha\fragment"
     misc_feature    5426..6377
                     /locus_tag="/product="" /label=PP_0545_UP
                     /ApEinfo_fwdcolor=""#ff0004"
                     /ApEinfo_revcolor="#ff0004"
                     /ApEinfo_graphicformat="arrow_data {{0 1 2 0 0 -1} {} 0}
                     width 5 offset 0"
     terminator      complement(6390..6427)
                     /ApEinfo_fwdcolor="#9d1b1c"
                     /ApEinfo_revcolor="#9d1b1c"
                     /ApEinfo_graphicformat="arrow_data {{0 1 2 0 0 -1} {} 0}
                     width 5 offset 0"
                     /label="crr terminator"
     CDS             complement(6428..7903)
                     /ApEinfo_fwdcolor="#e7e8ff"
                     /ApEinfo_revcolor="#e7e8ff"
                     /ApEinfo_graphicformat="arrow_data {{0 1 2 0 0 -1} {} 0}
                     width 5 offset 0"
                     /label="xylE (Ppu opt)"
     promoter        complement(7926..8125)
                     /ApEinfo_fwdcolor="#346ee0"
                     /ApEinfo_revcolor="#1d43bd"
                     /ApEinfo_graphicformat="arrow_data {{0 1 2 0 0 -1} {} 0}
                     width 5 offset 0"
                     /label="PxylX_1"
     -10_signal      complement(7982..7987)
                     /ApEinfo_fwdcolor="#07e500"
                     /ApEinfo_revcolor="#07e500"
                     /ApEinfo_graphicformat="arrow_data {{0 1 2 0 0 -1} {} 0}
                     width 5 offset 0"
                     /label="-10 (putative)"
     protein_bind    complement(7983..7996)
                     /ApEinfo_fwdcolor="#ffc526"
                     /ApEinfo_revcolor="#ffc526"
                     /ApEinfo_graphicformat="arrow_data {{0 1 2 0 0 -1} {} 0}
                     width 5 offset 0"
                     /label="xylO"
     -35_signal      complement(8005..8010)
                     /ApEinfo_fwdcolor="#07e500"
                     /ApEinfo_revcolor="#07e500"
                     /ApEinfo_graphicformat="arrow_data {{0 1 2 0 0 -1} {} 0}
                     width 5 offset 0"
                     /label="-35 (putative)"
     promoter        8155..8354
                     /ApEinfo_fwdcolor="#346ee0"
                     /ApEinfo_revcolor="#1d43bd"
                     /ApEinfo_graphicformat="arrow_data {{0 1 2 0 0 -1} {} 0}
                     width 5 offset 0"
                     /label="PxylE_2"
     -35_signal      8264..8269
                     /ApEinfo_fwdcolor="#07e500"
                     /ApEinfo_revcolor="#07e500"
                     /ApEinfo_graphicformat="arrow_data {{0 1 2 0 0 -1} {} 0}
                     width 5 offset 0"
                     /label="-35"
     protein_bind    8272..8285
                     /ApEinfo_label="xylO"
                     /ApEinfo_fwdcolor="#ffc526"
                     /ApEinfo_revcolor="#ffc526"
                     /ApEinfo_graphicformat="arrow_data {{0 1 2 0 0 -1} {} 0}
                     width 5 offset 0"
                     /label="xylO(1)"
     -10_signal      8287..8292
                     /ApEinfo_label="-10"
                     /ApEinfo_fwdcolor="#07e500"
                     /ApEinfo_revcolor="#07e500"
                     /ApEinfo_graphicformat="arrow_data {{0 1 2 0 0 -1} {} 0}
                     width 5 offset 0"
                     /label="-10(1)"
     gene            8379..10163
                     /ApEinfo_fwdcolor="#e7e8ff"
                     /ApEinfo_revcolor="#e7e8ff"
                     /ApEinfo_graphicformat="arrow_data {{0 1 2 0 0 -1} {} 0}
                     width 5 offset 0"
                     /label="Bxenovorans xylD (Ppu opt)"
     gene            10182..11369
                     /ApEinfo_fwdcolor="#e7e8ff"
                     /ApEinfo_revcolor="#e7e8ff"
                     /ApEinfo_graphicformat="arrow_data {{0 1 2 0 0 -1} {} 0}
                     width 5 offset 0"
                     /label="Bxenovorans xylX (Ppu opt)"
     gene            11395..12162
                     /ApEinfo_fwdcolor="#e7e8ff"
                     /ApEinfo_revcolor="#e7e8ff"
                     /ApEinfo_graphicformat="arrow_data {{0 1 2 0 0 -1} {} 0}
                     width 5 offset 0"
                     /label="Bxenovorans xylB (Ppu opt)"
     gene            12181..13065
                     /ApEinfo_fwdcolor="#e7e8ff"
                     /ApEinfo_revcolor="#e7e8ff"
                     /ApEinfo_graphicformat="arrow_data {{0 1 2 0 0 -1} {} 0}
                     width 5 offset 0"
                     /label="Bxenovorans xylC (Ppu opt)"
     source          13096
                     /organism="Burkholderia ambifaria AMMD"
                     /mol_type="genomic DNA"
                     /strain="AMMD"
                     /db_xref="taxon:339670"
                     /chromosome=2
                     /ApEinfo_fwdcolor="pink"
                     /ApEinfo_revcolor="pink"
                     /ApEinfo_graphicformat="arrow_data {{0 1 2 0 0 -1} {} 0}
                     width 5 offset 0"
                     /label="source:Burkholderia ambifaria AMMD"
     gene            13096..14544
                     /locus_tag="Bamb_4915"
                     /ApEinfo_fwdcolor="#ff8b26"
                     /ApEinfo_revcolor="#ff8175"
                     /ApEinfo_graphicformat="arrow_data {{0 1 2 0 0 -1} {} 0}
                     width 5 offset 0"
                     /label="araE (Bamb_4915) - Ppu opt v2"
     CDS             13096..13137
                     /locus_tag="Bamb_4915"
                     /EC_number="1.2.1.67"
                     /note="PFAM: aldehyde dehydrogenase; KEGG:
                     bur:Bcep18194_B0051 aldehyde dehydrogenase"
                     /codon_start=1
                     /transl_table=11
                     /product="vanillin dehydrogenase"
                     /protein_id="ABI90464.1"
                     /db_xref="GI:115284948"
                     /db_xref="InterPro:IPR002086"
                     /translation="MTDRRMLIAGEWCTARDGRTFDRFNPATGALASRAPAAGPADAD
                     AAIDAAHRAFPAWAALAPTERRRRLLKAADLMDARIDEFIATGVAETGATPGWLGFNV
                     TLAANMLREAASMTTQIDGDVIPSDVPGNLALAMRVPCGVVLGIAPWNAPVILGTRAL
                     AMPLACGNTVVLKASEACPGVHVLIGAVLDDAGLGAGVVNVITHAAADAPELVERLIA
                     HPHVKRINFTGSTHVGRIIARHAAAHLKPVLLELGGKAPVLVLDDADVDAAVDAIAFG
                     AFFNQGQICMSTERVIAARPIADALVERLAEKARTLVAGDPLAGHPLGTMADAAAAAR
                     AASLVEDAHAHGARLPLGCRIDGATMQPAIVDGVTRDMRLYREESFAPVVAILRADSD
                     DEAVALANDSEFGLSASVFSRDIARAMTLARRIESGICHINGPTVHDEAQMPFGGTKA
                     SGYGRFGSRASIAEFTELRWITVQTTPRHYPI"
                     /ApEinfo_fwdcolor="#7093ff"
                     /ApEinfo_revcolor="#7093ff"
                     /ApEinfo_graphicformat="arrow_data {{0 1 2 0 0 -1} {} 0}
                     width 5 offset 0"
                     /label="Salicylaldehyde dehydrogenase"
     terminator      14553..14632
                     /ApEinfo_fwdcolor="#9d1b1c"
                     /ApEinfo_revcolor="#9d1b1c"
                     /ApEinfo_graphicformat="arrow_data {{0 1 2 0 0 -1} {} 0}
                     width 5 offset 0"
                     /label="rrn terminator"
     terminator      complement(14641..14691)
                     /ApEinfo_fwdcolor="#9d1b1c"
                     /ApEinfo_revcolor="#9d1b1c"
                     /ApEinfo_graphicformat="arrow_data {{0 1 2 0 0 -1} {} 0}
                     width 5 offset 0"
                     /label="L3S1P13 terminator"
     terminator      14641..14691
                     /ApEinfo_fwdcolor="#9d1b1c"
                     /ApEinfo_revcolor="#9d1b1c"
                     /ApEinfo_graphicformat="arrow_data {{0 1 2 0 0 -1} {} 0}
                     width 5 offset 0"
                     /label="L3S1P13 Terminator"
     misc_feature    14698..15697
                     /locus_tag="/product="" /label=PP_0545_DN
                     /ApEinfo_fwdcolor=""#ff93ef"
                     /ApEinfo_revcolor="#ff0004"
                     /ApEinfo_graphicformat="arrow_data {{0 1 2 0 0 -1} {} 0}
                     width 5 offset 0"
     gene            15698..15869
                     /gene="lacZalpha"
                     /vntifkey=60
                     /ApEinfo_label="lacZalpha"
                     /ApEinfo_fwdcolor="#66ff66"
                     /ApEinfo_revcolor="#66ff66"
                     /ApEinfo_graphicformat="arrow_data {{0 1 2 0 0 -1} {} 0}
                     width 5 offset 0"
                     /label="lacZalpha(1)"
ORIGIN      
        1 ccggatgaat gtcagctact gggctatctg gacaagggaa aacgcaagcg caaagagaaa
       61 gcaggtagct tgcagtgggc ttacatggcg atagctagac tgggcggttt tatggacagc
      121 aagcgaaccg gaattgccag ctggggcgcc ctctggtaag gttgggaagc cctgcaaagt
      181 aaactggatg gctttcttgc cgccaaggat ctgatggcgc aggggatcaa gatctgatca
      241 agagacagga tgaggatcgt ttcgcatgat tgaacaagat ggattgcacg caggttctcc
      301 ggccgcttgg gtggagaggc tattcggcta tgactgggca caacagacaa tcggctgctc
      361 tgatgccgcc gtgttccggc tgtcagcgca ggggcgcccg gttctttttg tcaagaccga
      421 cctgtccggt gccctgaatg aactccaaga cgaggcagcg cggctatcgt ggctggccac
      481 gacgggcgtt ccttgcgcag ctgtgctcga cgttgtcact gaagcgggaa gggactggct
      541 gctattgggc gaagtgccgg ggcaggatct cctgtcatct caccttgctc ctgccgagaa
      601 agtatccatc atggctgatg caatgcggcg gctgcatacg cttgatccgg ctacctgccc
      661 attcgaccac caagcgaaac atcgcatcga gcgagcacgt actcggatgg aagccggtct
      721 tgtcgatcag gatgatctgg acgaagagca tcaggggctc gcgccagccg aactgttcgc
      781 caggctcaag gcgcggatgc ccgacggcga ggatctcgtc gtgacccatg gcgatgcctg
      841 cttgccgaat atcatggtgg aaaatggccg cttttctgga ttcatcgact gtggccggct
      901 gggtgtggcg gaccgctatc aggacatagc gttggctacc cgtgatattg ctgaagagct
      961 tggcggcgaa tgggctgacc gcttcctcgt gctttacggt atcgccgctc ccgattcgca
     1021 gcgcatcgcc ttctatcgcc ttcttgacga gttcttctga gcgggactct ggggttcgct
     1081 agaggatcga tcctttttaa cccatcacat atacctgccg ttcactatta tttagtgaaa
     1141 tgagatatta tgatattttc tgaattgtga ttaaaaaggc aactttatgc ccatgcaaca
     1201 gaaactataa aaaatacaga gaatgaaaag aaacagatag attttttagt tctttaggcc
     1261 cgtagtctgc aaatcctttt atgattttct atcaaacaaa agaggaaaat agaccagttg
     1321 caatccaaac gagagtctaa tagaatgagg tcgaaaagta aatcgcgcgg gtttgttact
     1381 gataaagcag gcaagaccta aaatgtgtaa agggcaaagt gtatactttg gcgtcacccc
     1441 ttacatattt taggtctttt tttattgtgc gtaactaact tgccatcttc aaacaggagg
     1501 gctggaagaa gcagaccgct aacacagtac ataaaaaagg agacatgaac gatgaacatc
     1561 aaaaagtttg caaaacaagc aacagtatta acctttacta ccgcactgct ggcaggaggc
     1621 gcaactcaag cgtttgcgaa agaaacgaac caaaagccat ataaggaaac atacggcatt
     1681 tcccatatta cacgccatga tatgctgcaa atccctgaac agcaaaaaaa tgaaaaatat
     1741 caagtttctg aatttgattc gtccacaatt aaaaatatct cttctgcaaa aggcctggac
     1801 gtttgggaca gctggccatt acaaaacgct gacggcactg tcgcaaacta tcacggctac
     1861 cacatcgtct ttgcattagc cggagatcct aaaaatgcgg atgacacatc gatttacatg
     1921 ttctatcaaa aagtcggcga aacttctatt gacagctgga aaaacgctgg ccgcgtcttt
     1981 aaagacagcg acaaattcga tgcaaatgat tctatcctaa aagaccaaac acaagaatgg
     2041 tcaggttcag ccacatttac atctgacgga aaaatccgtt tattctacac tgatttctcc
     2101 ggtaaacatt acggcaaaca aacactgaca actgcacaag ttaacgtatc agcatcagac
     2161 agctctttga acatcaacgg tgtagaggat tataaatcaa tctttgacgg tgacggaaaa
     2221 acgtatcaaa atgtacagca gttcatcgat gaaggcaact acagctcagg cgacaaccat
     2281 acgctgagag atcctcacta cgtagaagat aaaggccaca aatacttagt atttgaagca
     2341 aacactggaa ctgaagatgg ctaccaaggc gaagaatctt tatttaacaa agcatactat
     2401 ggcaaaagca catcattctt ccgtcaagaa agtcaaaaac ttctgcaaag cgataaaaaa
     2461 cgcacggctg agttagcaaa cggcgctctc ggtatgattg agctaaacga tgattacaca
     2521 ctgaaaaaag tgatgaaacc gctgattgca tctaacacag taacagatga aattgaacgc
     2581 gcgaacgtct ttaaaatgaa cggcaaatgg tacctgttca ctgactcccg cggatcaaaa
     2641 atgacgattg acggcattac gtctaacgat atttacatgc ttggttatgt ttctaattct
     2701 ttaactggcc catacaagcc gctgaacaaa actggccttg tgttaaaaat ggatcttgat
     2761 cctaacgatg taacctttac ttactcacac ttcgctgtac ctcaagcgaa aggaaacaat
     2821 gtcgtgatta caagctatat gacaaacaga ggattctacg cagacaaaca atcaacgttt
     2881 gcgccgagct tcctgctgaa catcaaaggc aagaaaacat ctgttgtcaa agacagcatc
     2941 cttgaacaag gacaattaac agttaacaaa taaaaacgca aaagaaaatg ccgatgggta
     3001 ccgagcgaaa tgaccgacca agcgacgccc aacctgccat cacgagattt cgattccacc
     3061 gccgccttct atgaaaggtt gggcttcgga atcgttttcc gggacgccct cgcggacgtg
     3121 ctcatagtcc acgacgcccg tgattttgta gccctggccg acggccagca ggtaggccga
     3181 caggctcatg ccggccgccg ccgccttttc ctcaatcgct cttcgttcgt ctggaaggca
     3241 gtacaccttg ataggtgggc tgcccttcct ggttggcttg gtttcatcag ccatccgctt
     3301 gccctcatct gttacgccgg cggtagccgg ccagcctcgc agagcaggat tcccgttgag
     3361 caccgccagg tgcgaataag ggacagtgaa gaaggaacac ccgctcgcgg gtgggcctac
     3421 ttcacctatc ctgcccggct gacgccgttg gatacaccaa ggaaagtcta cacgaaccct
     3481 ttggcaaaat cctgtatatc gtgcgaaaaa ggatggatat accgaaaaaa tcgctataat
     3541 gaccccgaag cagggttatg cagcggaaaa gcgctgcttc cctgctgttt tgtggaatat
     3601 ctaccgactg gaaacaggca aatgcaggaa attactgaac tgaggggaca ggcgagagac
     3661 gatgccaaag agctcctgaa aatctcgata actcaaaaaa tacgcccggt agtgatctta
     3721 tttcattatg gtgaaagttg gaacctctta cgtgccgatc aacgtctcat tttcgccaaa
     3781 agttggccca gggcttcccg gtatcaacag ggacaccagg atttatttat tctgcgaagt
     3841 gatcttccgt cacaggtatt tattcggcgc aaagtgcgtc gggtgatgct gccaacttac
     3901 tgatttagtg tatgatggtg tttttgaggt gctccagtgg cttctgtttc tatcagctcc
     3961 tgaaaatctc gataactcaa aaaatacgcc cggtagtgat cttatttcat tatggtgaaa
     4021 gttggaacct cttacgtgcc gatcaacgtc tcattttcgc caaaagttgg cccagggctt
     4081 cccggtatca acagggacac caggatttat ttattctgcg aagtgatctt ccgtcacagg
     4141 tatttattcg gcgcaaagtg cgtcgggtga tgctgccaac ttactgattt agtgtatgat
     4201 ggtgtttttg aggtgctcca gtggcttctg tttctatcag ggctggatga tcctccagcg
     4261 cggggatctc atgctggagt tcttcgccca ccccaaaagg atctaggtga agatcctttt
     4321 tgataatctc atgaccaaaa tcccttaacg tgagttttcg ttccactgag cgtcagaccc
     4381 cgtagaaaag atcaaaggat cttcttgaga tccttttttt ctgcgcgtaa tctgctgctt
     4441 gcaaacaaaa aaaccaccgc taccagcggt ggtttgtttg ccggatcaag agctaccaac
     4501 tctttttccg aaggtaactg gcttcagcag agcgcagata ccaaatactg ttcttctagt
     4561 gtagccgtag ttaggccacc acttcaagaa ctctgtagca ccgcctacat acctcgctct
     4621 gctaatcctg ttaccagtgg ctgctgccag tggcgataag tcgtgtctta ccgggttgga
     4681 ctcaagacga tagttaccgg ataaggcgca gcggtcgggc tgaacggggg gttcgtgcac
     4741 acagcccagc ttggagcgaa cgacctacac cgaactgaga tacctacagc gtgagctatg
     4801 agaaagcgcc acgcttcccg aagggagaaa ggcggacagg tatccggtaa gcggcagggt
     4861 cggaacagga gagcgcacga gggagcttcc agggggaaac gcctggtatc tttatagtcc
     4921 tgtcgggttt cgccacctct gacttgagcg tcgatttttg tgatgctcgt caggggggcg
     4981 gagcctatgg aaaaacgcca gcaacgcggc ctttttacgg ttcctggcct tttgctggcc
     5041 ttttgctcac atgttctttc ctgcgttatc ccctgattct gtggataacc gtattaccgc
     5101 ctttgagtga gctgataccg ctcgccgcag ccgaacgacc gagcgcagcg agtcagtgag
     5161 cgaggaagcg gaagagcgcc caatacgcaa accgcctctc cccgcgcgtt ggccgattca
     5221 ttaatgcagc tggcacgaca ggtttcccga ctggaaagcg ggcagtgagc gcaacgcaat
     5281 taatgtgagt tagctcactc attaggcacc ccaggcttta cactttatgc ttccggctcg
     5341 tatgttgtgt ggaattgtga gcggataaca atttcacaca ggaaacagct atgacatgat
     5401 tacgaattcc cgatcagaag gcgacgcggc cagcggcacg ccttcgacgg caaggaagaa
     5461 ccagatggcg taagggatgg ctgcccacac gccgacatag ccgaacggca ggaagctgct
     5521 ggcgccgacg gcgtccgttt tggcgatgtc gaacaggttg gctgcatcaa aatggggcac
     5581 catgcctatc aggaatacgg ccagggcaat ggcggcgatg gcggtgatga tgaacatcag
     5641 cttcagtgcc tcacccacgc cgaaaatgtg gatgctgatg aacacgatgt agaacgccag
     5701 gtagatcatc cagccgccga taccgaacag cgattggcag taggcgccga tgaacaccgc
     5761 gatggcggct ggggcgatgg cgtattcgat caggatcgcc gtgccggtca aaaagccgcc
     5821 ccacggtccg aacgcgctgc gggcaaagcc gtagccgccg ccagcggtgg ggatcatcga
     5881 cgacagttcg gccagcgaga agcacatgca caggtacatg gttgccatca gcaaggtggc
     5941 caggaacatg ccgccccagc caccctgcgc caggccgaag ttccagccgg cgtaatcgcc
     6001 ggaaatgacg tacgccacgc ccaggccgac cagcagtacc cagccggcgg cgcctttttt
     6061 cagttcacgt tgctggaaat agtcagagcc gactttctcg aagtcgacgg aggagcctgc
     6121 cggcgatccg gcggaatgtt cgcttggcat agattcacct gttttttttc ttggtggccg
     6181 gaagggttcc gggccgatgg tgatgggtgc tgcaggaagc gagccagagc ggttggtgca
     6241 cggttaccgc cctgggtttt gtgtaaagca agtccggcct cttcgcgggc ttgcccgctc
     6301 ccacaggtac cgcaccggct ctggaaccaa cggtgaacct gtaggagcgg gtttacccgc
     6361 gaagaaggcg acgcggtgga tccgacgtcc ataaaaaaat ggcgccgatg ggcgccattt
     6421 ttcactgtta cagggtggcg gtctgctggg tctttttggt ttccggttcc cacagcgctt
     6481 ccagttcttc caaggtctta cctttggttt cgggcacgaa cttccacatg aacagggcgg
     6541 ccagcacgcc catgcagccg tagatccagt agctgaagcc gttgtggaag tgcgccacca
     6601 accagctgtt cttgtccatc attgggaagg tccaggacac gaagtagttg gccagccact
     6661 gggcggccac ggcaatggcc agggctttgc cacggatggc attggggaag atttcggaca
     6721 gcaggaccca gcacacggga ccccacgaca tggcgaaggc ggccacgtag aacaacatcg
     6781 acagcagggc gacaatgccc ggggcctggg tgtagaacgc cgtgcccaag ctgaacatgc
     6841 cgatggccat gcccagggcg ccgatgattt gcagcggctt acggccgaat ttatccacgg
     6901 tcatgatcgc caggaccgta aacgtcaagt taatcacacc cacgataatg gtctgcagca
     6961 gggcgatgtc ggtcgaggcg cccagggtct taaacacttc tggcgcgtaa tacaacacca
     7021 cgttgatccc gacgaactgc tggaaaatgg acaacatcac gccaatcacg atcaccccca
     7081 cgccgaacat cagcaagcgc ccgccggtct tgcggccgtg gtccaaggag tgtttgatct
     7141 cttgcacggc ctgcgtggcc agggtattgc ccatgatctt ccgcaagatg ccttcggctt
     7201 gttcctgctt gccacggctc atcagccagc gcgggctctc ggggacggtg tacagcagca
     7261 tcaggaacag cagcgctgga atacattcgg acgcgaacat gtagcgccaa ccatcggtat
     7321 tcagccagct ggcatcgccc gaacgcgcaa tgaagtaatt cacgcagtac accaacagct
     7381 gcccaaagat gatcgcgaac tggttgaagc tgaccagctt cccccggata tgggcgggcg
     7441 ccaattcggc aatgtacatc ggcgacaaca tggaggccag gccgaccccg atcccaccga
     7501 tgatgcggta gatcacgaac tcgggcacgt aaccggccag atagactggg acggtgttgt
     7561 ccgggttaat cgaggtgaaa cccagttccg gccacgcgga ccccacaccg ctgataaaaa
     7621 acaagacggc cgcgatcttc aagctgtcgc ggcgcccgaa gcggttgctg caatagccgc
     7681 ccagggcccc gccgatgatg cagccgatca gggcgctcgc cacgcagaag cccagcaggc
     7741 tgttggccgc cgactccgac aggttctgcg gggccacgaa cacggtgttc aggctttcca
     7801 cggtgccgct gatcacggcg gtatcataac cgaacagcag gccgcccagg gtggccacca
     7861 aggtgatgct gaagatgtag ctgctgttat actgggtgtt cataagaaat ctccttatgc
     7921 ttaagccaaa actcgagcgt ctgaagcgcc gacaccgtcg gcggcgcgcg ttcgtcggca
     7981 cttggtagcg ctaacatgtg gggatgtcaa gtaggttgtc tgaccagcgc gaaatcctcg
     8041 gcctcacggg cgcgggcggt ccatgctaga agccgccgac aaaccacgac ctggacctct
     8101 tgcccatgac cgacctgacc cctgaagaca ttccatacta gttatgccat gtctatgcgc
     8161 ccgcctcgac actcttccgt cgcggaaacc gccgcgtgtc tgctatcgat accgccgcag
     8221 ggtgagtccc gcgcgtcggc gatgtggtcg tcagaaccac cgcttgcgcg ctgataccgg
     8281 taacactata atcgccggca accaaaggtc cgacaaggac cagtagggca tcaacgggcc
     8341 ggtacggccc catgcttaag tcacacagga gatatcatat gagcgcatcg acgccccggc
     8401 gcctccgcag ccaggagtgg tttgatgatc catcccatgc cgatatgacg gccctgtacg
     8461 tcgaacggtt catgaattat gggctcacgc gtgaagagct ccaatccggg cgtccgatta
     8521 tcggcatcgc ccagacgggt tcggacctgg ctccctgcaa tcgccatcat attgaactgg
     8581 ctgcgcgtac caaggctggt attcgcgacg cgggcggcat ccccatggag tttccggtcc
     8641 acccgttggc tgaacagtcg cgtcggccga cggctgcact cgaccgtaac ctggcttatt
     8701 tgggtctggt cgaaatcctg cacggtttcc cactggatgg cgtcgtcctc acgaccggct
     8761 gcgataagac cacccccgca tgcctgatgg ccgctgctac ggtggatatg ccagccattg
     8821 tcttgagcgg cggtcccatg ttggacggtt ggcatgaggg taagcgtgtg ggctcgggta
     8881 cggtgatttg gcacgctcgt aacctcctcg caaccggtga aatcgactat gaaggtttca
     8941 tgcagctgac gaccgcgtcc agcccctcca tcgggcactg taatacgatg gggacggctc
     9001 tgagcatgaa ctccttggcc gaggccctgg ggatgtcctt gcccgggtgt gctagcatcc
     9061 cggccgcata ccgtgaacgc gggcaaatgg cctatgccac ggggaaacgc atcgtggatc
     9121 tggtgcgcga ggatgtccgc ccttcgcata ttatgacgaa agctgctttt gaaaacgcta
     9181 tcgtggtggc atcggccttg ggcgcgtcga cgaattgtcc ccctcatctc atcgccattg
     9241 ctcgccacat gggggtggag ttgacgctcg acgattggca gcgtgtgggg gaacaagtcc
     9301 ccctcatcgt gaactgcatg ccggctggcg agtacttggg tgaatccttt caccgggcag
     9361 ggggcgtccc cgctgtcctc cgtgaactcg tccacgcgca gttggtgcat cgtgaatgtt
     9421 tgaccgtgtc ggggcggacc atcggtgaaa tcgcggctga cgccccgagc cctgaccgtg
     9481 acgtgatccg caccacggaa gaccctctca agcacggggc cggctttatt gtcttgtccg
     9541 ggaacttctt cgactcggcg atcatgaaga tgagcgtggt gggcgaggca ttccgccaga
     9601 cctacttgtc ggaaccgggg aatgaaaaca cgttcgaggc ccgtgccatt gtgtttgatg
     9661 gtccagaaga ttatcatgct cgtatcaacg atccatcctt ggatattgat caacactgca
     9721 ttttggtgat tcggggtgct ggcacggtcg gttacccggg ctccgcggag gtcgtcaata
     9781 tggcgccacc tgcagaattg gtccgccaag gcatcacgtc cttgccaacc ctcggggacg
     9841 gccggcaaag cggtacgtcg gcgtcgccct cgattctgaa tatgtcgccg gaggcggctg
     9901 tcgggggcgg gttgagcctg ttgcggacca acgatcgcat ccgtgtggac ctgaactccc
     9961 gcagcgtgaa tgtgttggtc gacgatgagg aactggcgcg gcgtcgcgaa acggcaacct
    10021 tcgccatccc acccacgcaa accccctggc aagaactgta ccgtcaaacg gtggggcagc
    10081 tgagcacggg gggttgcctg gagccagcga cgttgtatct caaagtgatt gcagagcgtg
    10141 ggaatccacg gcactcccac tgatcaacga ggaggatatt tatgagcgcc acctccccct
    10201 cctccttttt gcctgatgat ctgggccagg ccctcctggt gggccgggtg tggcgcaaaa
    10261 ccgatcaaca tgaaggccca agcgtggtcg tggtccgcgg tggcgaggtc tttgatatta
    10321 cggccaccgt gcctaccacg gcagatttgt ttgaccggga ggatgctgct cccctcgcac
    10381 gtacggcacc aggcgtgtcc ctcggcgccg tcgcgcaatt gattgcgtcg aatctcccag
    10441 gtgctgcagc accagctctc cggttgttgg cgccatgtga cgtgcaggcg attaaggcat
    10501 gcggggtcac gtttgcggtg tcgttgatcg agcgcgtcat cgaggaacag gctgccggcg
    10561 acccggccaa agcaaaggaa gtccgcgata cgattgcaag catgattggt accgacctgt
    10621 cgaaaatcga gccgggttcc gatgccgcaa tgaaactcaa agccgagttg gaacggcgcg
    10681 gggcatggtc ccaatatatg gaggtgggca tcggccctga tgcagaagtc ttctcgaagt
    10741 cgcaacctat gtccgcggtg gggttcgggg ccgatgtggg gttgctcgcg gcgtcgacct
    10801 ggaataatcc tgaacctgaa atcgtgttgg cggtgaactc gcggggcgaa attgtcggtg
    10861 caaccctggg taacgatgtc aacctgcgtg acatcgaagg ccgctccgcc ctcctgctgg
    10921 ggaaatgtaa agacaataac ggttcctgcg ccattggtcc gtttgtccgc ctgtttgacg
    10981 aatcgttttc gctggattcc gtccgcaccg cctccgtcgc tttgcgtgtc gaaggcgccg
    11041 acgacggttt tgtgttggaa ggtgtgtcgc acatgagcga aatctcgcgc gaccccgcga
    11101 acttggtggc acagacctgg gggcgtcacc atcaataccc agatggtttt atgctgtttc
    11161 tcggcacgat gtttagccca attaaagacc gtgatgcgcc aggcgcaggg tttacgcatc
    11221 acctgggcga cttggtcacg attagcacgc cccagctcgg tgcgctcacg aataccgtgc
    11281 ggctcagcac cgaaatcgag ccctggacct tcggcgtgcg cgcattgtat cgtaacctcg
    11341 cggctcgtgg gctcctggct tccgcctgag cggccgtcaa cgaggaggat atttatgtcc
    11401 tacgccatct atccgtcctt gagcggtaaa acggtggtga tcaccggggg gggctccggt
    11461 atcggggctg caatggtgga ggcattcgcc cggcagggcg cgcgtgtctt tttcctcgac
    11521 gtggcagagg atgacagctt ggctctccaa caatcgctgt ccgatgcgcc gcacccgccg
    11581 ttgtttcggc gttgtgatct ccggtcggtg gacgcaatcc atagcgcatt tgccggtatc
    11641 gtggagattg ctggtcccat tgaggtcctg gtcaacaacg ctggtaatga tgatcggcat
    11701 gaggtcgacg cgatcacccc tgcgtattgg gatgagcgca tggcagtgaa tctccgccac
    11761 caattctttt gcgctcaggc agcagccgcg gggatgcgca aaatcggtcg gggtgtcatc
    11821 ttgaatctcg ggtcggtgag ctggcacctg gctctgccca acctcgctat ttacatgtcc
    11881 gcgaaggcgg gcatcgaagg cctgacgcgc ggtttggccc gtgacctggg ggccgcaggt
    11941 atccgtgtga attgtattat tccaggggcc gtccgtacgc ctcgccaaat gcaattgtgg
    12001 cagtccccgg agtcggaggc taaactggtc gcctcccagt gtctccgcct ccgtatcgaa
    12061 cctgagcacg tcgcgcggat ggccttgttc ctcgcctcgg atgacgccag ccgctgctcg
    12121 gggcgggact atttcgtcga cgccggctgg tatggggagt gagtcgacag gaggtataat
    12181 atgaaaatcc atccgccagt gtgtgtgtgg cctgtgcatg cggaactggg ggaaggcccc
    12241 ttgtggcaag caggcgaaaa cgccgtgtac ttcgtggaca ttaagggtcg gcaaatccat
    12301 cgcctcacgg tcaccacggg ccagacgcaa acgtggaaag cccccggtca gcccggtttc
    12361 atcgctcccc tggccgggca cgggttcgtg tgcggcttgc caggtgggtt gtatcgcttt
    12421 gatgctggtt cgggccaatt ctccaaactc aaggatgtgg aggtgcactt gccagggaat
    12481 cgtctgaacg acgggtttgt cgacgcatcg ggccacctgt ggtttggttc gatggatgac
    12541 ggtgaggagc agccttcggg caccttgtac cgtgtcaacc atgccggtga agccgtcgca
    12601 caagatgacg gctatgtgat caccaacggg ccagcgtcca gccccgacgc tcgcacgctg
    12661 tatcacgggg acaccatgcg ccgtgtcgtg tatgcgttcg acctcggtga agacggtacg
    12721 ctgtcccgca aacggatctt tgctgccatt tcgggtgatg gttaccccga cgggatggcg
    12781 gtcgatgcgg acgggttcct ctgggtcgct ttgttcggtg gttggcgtat cgagcgtttc
    12841 tcgcccgacg gcaagcgtgt cgaacaagtg cccttcccat gcgccaacgt cacgaaactc
    12901 gcctttggcg gtgacgacct ccaaacggtc tatgcatcga cggcatggaa agggctcagc
    12961 cccgtggctc gccagcagca acccgatgct gggggtttgt tttcctttcg ctccccggtg
    13021 cctgggcagc cccaggcacg ttgtaaatgg ggttttgctc agtaattcta gagctgaaaa
    13081 gataggagga cagctatgac cgatcggcgg atgctgattg ctggggagtg gtgcaccgct
    13141 cgcgacggtc gtacctttga ccgcttcaat ccggccaccg gcgccttggc atcccgtgcc
    13201 cctgcagctg ggccggctga tgctgatgca gccattgatg ctgctcaccg tgcatttccc
    13261 gcgtgggcag ccctggcccc gacggagcgg cggcgtcggc tcctcaaggc ggcagacctg
    13321 atggacgcgc gtattgacga gtttatcgct acgggggtgg cggaaacggg cgcaacgccg
    13381 gggtggttgg gctttaatgt gacgctggcg gctaatatgc tgcgcgaggc cgcctccatg
    13441 acgacccaga tcgatgggga cgtgatcccc tcggatgtgc cgggtaattt ggccctcgct
    13501 atgcgggtcc catgtggggt ggtcctgggt attgctcctt ggaacgcgcc tgtgatcctc
    13561 ggcacgcgcg cactggccat gcccctcgca tgtgggaaca cggtcgtcct caaagcgtcc
    13621 gaagcgtgcc cgggggtcca tgtgctcatt ggggcggtcc tcgatgacgc ggggttgggg
    13681 gccggcgtcg tcaatgtcat cacccatgcg gcggctgatg cgcccgaatt ggtggaacgt
    13741 ctgatcgcgc acccacacgt gaaacgcatc aacttcaccg ggtcgacgca cgtcggccgc
    13801 atcattgcgc gtcacgccgc agcgcacctc aaaccggtcc tgttggaatt ggggggcaaa
    13861 gcacctgtct tggtcttgga tgacgctgat gtggatgccg ctgtggacgc tattgcattt
    13921 ggtgcattct tcaaccaggg ccagatctgt atgtcgacgg aacgtgtgat tgctgctcgc
    13981 cccattgcag atgcgctggt ggagcggttg gccgaaaagg cacgcacgtt ggtcgcgggt
    14041 gacccactcg ccgggcatcc gttgggcacg atggccgacg cagcggctgc tgcacgggcc
    14101 gccagcctgg tcgaagacgc gcacgcgcat ggggcgcgtc tgcctttggg gtgtcggatt
    14161 gacggtgcta cgatgcaacc agcaatcgtg gacggcgtca cccgtgacat gcgcttgtat
    14221 cgtgaagagt cgttcgctcc agtcgtcgca atcctgcggg cggattcgga cgacgaagca
    14281 gtcgctctcg ccaatgattc ggagtttggg ctgtcggcct ccgtgttctc gcgcgatatc
    14341 gcgcgggcta tgaccctcgc ccgtcgcatt gaaagcggta tttgccatat caacggccca
    14401 accgtgcatg atgaagcaca gatgccgttt gggggcacga aggcgtccgg ctacggccgg
    14461 tttggctccc gggcctccat tgcggaattt accgagctgc gctggattac ggtccaaacc
    14521 acgccgcgtc actacccaat ttgagcggcc gcccaggcat caaataaaac gaaaggctca
    14581 gtcgaaagac tgggcctttc gttttatctg ttgtttgtcg gtgaacgctc tcactcgaga
    14641 ttttgttatc aataaaaaag gccccccgtt agggaggcct tattgttcgt ctctagaggt
    14701 gtgtctcctt ggtattgtgc tttttaggga gttgaaaagc atagagcaag ggttgggcca
    14761 gtgttggcgg tcccaggcaa atcaatgact tgggtcattt ttacgggcct gttcaaggac
    14821 cgctgtgccg gcgccggtac gcctggggtg acattttgtg ccgtttgcga cacatcacag
    14881 gcgtgtgcat tgcaaagcct aaccgggtgg aggatgctgg gctgacgctc tatctgcgga
    14941 gaattacaac aatgcagagc aatcacttca ctcgccatgc ccggcaggtc catagcgttg
    15001 cccatggcgg ggccggggag ggcggcagtg atccgtccat cgcccgttcc tggctgcgct
    15061 gcctggagga ttaccacctc gacccggcgg tgatcgaagc gccggtggtg cttgagcatg
    15121 ggcgcctgct ggaaagccgc gagcgcctgc accaggtgct gcaaattgcc gaccatgaaa
    15181 tgaacagcct gcaccagcag ctttccggcg caggccacgc ggtgctgctg accgacgccc
    15241 gcggggtgat cctcaattgc gtcagtgccc ccgccgagcg gcgcagcttc gagcgtgccg
    15301 ggctgtggct gggcgctgac tggagcgagg cgcgcgaggg caccaatggc atcggcacat
    15361 gtctggtcga gcgccaggcg ctgaccatcc atcagaacga gcacttccgt ggccgtcaca
    15421 ccgggctgac ctgctcggcc agcccggtgt tcgacccgca tggcgacctg ctggcggtgc
    15481 tcgacgtgtc ctctgcgcgc cccgacgtat cgcggcaaag ccagttccac accatggcgt
    15541 tggtcaacct gtcggcgaag atgatcgaaa gctgctattt cctgcgccat ttcgagcagc
    15601 aatggttatt gcgttttcac ctgcaagccg agtcggtcgg cctgttcagc gaaggcttgc
    15661 tggcgttcga cggcgatggg cgcatttgcg ctgccaaaag cttggcactg gccgtcgttt
    15721 tacaacgtcg tgactgggaa aaccctggcg ttacccaact taatcgcctt gcagcacatc
    15781 cccctttcgc cagctggcgt aatagcgaag aggcccgcac cgatcgccct tcccaacagt
    15841 tgcgcagcct gaatggcgaa tggcgataag ctagcttcac gctgccgcaa gcactcaggg
    15901 cgcaagggct gctaaaggaa gcggaacacg tagaaagcca gtccgcagaa acggtgctga
    15961 cc
//
