# Supplementary material for: Dynamic control systems that mimic natural regulation of catabolic pathways enable rapid production of lignocellulose-derived bioproducts
Source: bioRxiv preprint, doi:10.1101/2022.01.12.475730, version 1 (2022-01-13)
Supplement: Supplementary File P1 [file 475730_file04.zip › Supplemental File P1/pJE1339.gb]

LOCUS       pJE1339                 9039 bp ds-DNA     circular     12-JAN-2022
DEFINITION  .
ACCESSION   urn.local...2n-ec0cn56
KEYWORDS    .
SOURCE      .
  ORGANISM  .
COMMENT     ApEinfo:methylated:1.
FEATURES             Location/Qualifiers
     -35_signal      134..139
                     /ApEinfo_fwdcolor="#07e500"
                     /ApEinfo_revcolor="#07e500"
                     /ApEinfo_graphicformat="arrow_data {{0 1 2 0 0 -1} {} 0}
                     width 5 offset 0"
                     /label="-35 kanR"
     -10_signal      157..162
                     /ApEinfo_fwdcolor="#07e500"
                     /ApEinfo_revcolor="#07e500"
                     /ApEinfo_graphicformat="arrow_data {{0 1 2 0 0 -1} {} 0}
                     width 5 offset 0"
                     /label="-10"
     CDS             266..1060
                     /gene="nptII"
                     /codon_start=1
                     /transl_table=11
                     /product="neomycin phosphotransferase"
                     /protein_id="ACJ66844.1"
                     /db_xref="GI:215434895"
                     /vntifkey=4
                     /ApEinfo_fwdcolor="#66ff66"
                     /ApEinfo_revcolor="#66ff66"
                     /ApEinfo_graphicformat="arrow_data {{0 1 2 0 0 -1} {} 0}
                     width 5 offset 0"
                     /label="neomycin\phosphotransferase"
     CDS             1552..2973
                     /gene="sacB"
                     /codon_start=1
                     /transl_table=11
                     /product="levan sucrase"
                     /protein_id="ACJ66845.1"
                     /db_xref="GI:215434896"
                     /vntifkey=4
                     /ApEinfo_fwdcolor="#66ff66"
                     /ApEinfo_revcolor="#66ff66"
                     /ApEinfo_graphicformat="arrow_data {{0 1 2 0 0 -1} {} 0}
                     width 5 offset 0"
                     /label="levan\sucrase"
     oriT            3374..3443
                     /vntifkey=104
                     /note="RP4 oriT"
                     /ApEinfo_fwdcolor="pink"
                     /ApEinfo_revcolor="pink"
                     /ApEinfo_graphicformat="arrow_data {{0 1 2 0 0 -1} {} 0}
                     width 5 offset 0"
                     /label="RP4\oriT"
     rep_origin      4329..5011
                     /ApEinfo_fwdcolor="gray50"
                     /ApEinfo_revcolor="gray50"
                     /ApEinfo_graphicformat="arrow_data {{0 1 2 0 0 -1} {} 0}
                     width 5 offset 0"
                     /label="ColE1 origin"
     promoter        5300..5379
                     /vntifkey=30
                     /ApEinfo_fwdcolor="#cc66ff"
                     /ApEinfo_revcolor="#cc66ff"
                     /ApEinfo_graphicformat="arrow_data {{0 1 2 0 0 -1} {} 0}
                     width 5 offset 0"
                     /label="lac\promoter"
     promoter        5317..5349
                     /ApEinfo_fwdcolor="#346ee0"
                     /ApEinfo_revcolor="#1d43bd"
                     /ApEinfo_graphicformat="arrow_data {{0 1 2 0 0 -1} {} 0}
                     width 5 offset 0"
                     /label="Plac"
     protein_bind    5350..5373
                     /ApEinfo_fwdcolor="#ffc526"
                     /ApEinfo_revcolor="#ffc526"
                     /ApEinfo_graphicformat="arrow_data {{0 1 2 0 0 -1} {} 0}
                     width 5 offset 0"
                     /label="lac operator"
     misc_binding    5351..5373
                     /ApEinfo_fwdcolor="#6495ed"
                     /ApEinfo_revcolor="#6495ed"
                     /ApEinfo_graphicformat="arrow_data {{0 1 2 0 0 -1} {} 0}
                     width 5 offset 0"
                     /label="LacO"
     misc_feature    5394..5409
                     /vntifkey=21
                     /ApEinfo_fwdcolor="#ff0004"
                     /ApEinfo_revcolor="#ff0004"
                     /ApEinfo_graphicformat="arrow_data {{0 1 2 0 0 -1} {} 0}
                     width 5 offset 0"
                     /label="P1"
     gene            5396..5409
                     /gene="lacZalpha"
                     /vntifkey=60
                     /ApEinfo_fwdcolor="#66ff66"
                     /ApEinfo_revcolor="#66ff66"
                     /ApEinfo_graphicformat="arrow_data {{0 1 2 0 0 -1} {} 0}
                     width 5 offset 0"
                     /label="lacZalpha"
     CDS             5396..5409
                     /gene="lacZalpha"
                     /codon_start=1
                     /transl_table=11
                     /product="LacZ alpha fragment"
                     /protein_id="ACJ66846.1"
                     /db_xref="GI:215434897"
                     /vntifkey=4
                     /ApEinfo_fwdcolor="#66ff66"
                     /ApEinfo_revcolor="#66ff66"
                     /ApEinfo_graphicformat="arrow_data {{0 1 2 0 0 -1} {} 0}
                     width 5 offset 0"
                     /label="LacZ\alpha\fragment"
     misc_feature    5404..5409
                     /ApEinfo_fwdcolor="cyan"
                     /ApEinfo_revcolor="cyan"
                     /ApEinfo_graphicformat="arrow_data {{0 1 2 0 0 -1} {} 0}
                     width 5 offset 0"
                     /label="EcoRI"
     misc_feature    5426..6377
                     /locus_tag="/product="" /label=PP_0545_UP
                     /ApEinfo_fwdcolor=""#ff0004"
                     /ApEinfo_revcolor="#ff0004"
                     /ApEinfo_graphicformat="arrow_data {{0 1 2 0 0 -1} {} 0}
                     width 5 offset 0"
     terminator      6384..6436
                     /ApEinfo_fwdcolor="#9d1b1c"
                     /ApEinfo_revcolor="#9d1b1c"
                     /ApEinfo_graphicformat="arrow_data {{0 1 2 0 0 -1} {} 0}
                     width 5 offset 0"
                     /label="L3S3P21 Terminator"
     misc_feature    complement(6437..6442)
                     /ApEinfo_fwdcolor="cyan"
                     /ApEinfo_revcolor="cyan"
                     /ApEinfo_graphicformat="arrow_data {{0 1 2 0 0 -1} {} 0}
                     width 5 offset 0"
                     /label="Cloning (insertion) site"
     promoter        6448..6535
                     /ApEinfo_fwdcolor="#346ee0"
                     /ApEinfo_revcolor="#1d43bd"
                     /ApEinfo_graphicformat="arrow_data {{0 1 2 0 0 -1} {} 0}
                     width 5 offset 0"
                     /label="JE121411 promoter"
     RBS             6536..6565
                     /locus_tag="/product="" /label=RBS region
                     /ApEinfo_fwdcolor=""#acdcff"
                     /ApEinfo_revcolor="#acdcff"
                     /ApEinfo_graphicformat="arrow_data {{0 1 2 0 0 -1} {} 0}
                     width 5 offset 0"
     CDS             6566..7621
                     /ApEinfo_fwdcolor="#acdcff"
                     /ApEinfo_revcolor="#acdcff"
                     /ApEinfo_graphicformat="arrow_data {{0 1 2 0 0 -1} {} 0}
                     width 5 offset 0"
                     /label="Cc xylR (Ppu opt)"
     terminator      7630..7709
                     /ApEinfo_fwdcolor="#9d1b1c"
                     /ApEinfo_revcolor="#9d1b1c"
                     /ApEinfo_graphicformat="arrow_data {{0 1 2 0 0 -1} {} 0}
                     width 5 offset 0"
                     /label="rrn terminator"
     terminator      complement(7718..7768)
                     /ApEinfo_fwdcolor="#9d1b1c"
                     /ApEinfo_revcolor="#9d1b1c"
                     /ApEinfo_graphicformat="arrow_data {{0 1 2 0 0 -1} {} 0}
                     width 5 offset 0"
                     /label="L3S1P13 terminator"
     terminator      7718..7768
                     /ApEinfo_fwdcolor="#9d1b1c"
                     /ApEinfo_revcolor="#9d1b1c"
                     /ApEinfo_graphicformat="arrow_data {{0 1 2 0 0 -1} {} 0}
                     width 5 offset 0"
                     /label="L3S1P13 Terminator"
     misc_feature    7775..8774
                     /locus_tag="/product="" /label=PP_0545_DN
                     /ApEinfo_fwdcolor=""#ff93ef"
                     /ApEinfo_revcolor="#ff0004"
                     /ApEinfo_graphicformat="arrow_data {{0 1 2 0 0 -1} {} 0}
                     width 5 offset 0"
     gene            8775..8946
                     /gene="lacZalpha"
                     /vntifkey=60
                     /ApEinfo_label="lacZalpha"
                     /ApEinfo_fwdcolor="#66ff66"
                     /ApEinfo_revcolor="#66ff66"
                     /ApEinfo_graphicformat="arrow_data {{0 1 2 0 0 -1} {} 0}
                     width 5 offset 0"
                     /label="lacZalpha(1)"
     misc_feature    8775..8780
                     /ApEinfo_fwdcolor="cyan"
                     /ApEinfo_revcolor="cyan"
                     /ApEinfo_graphicformat="arrow_data {{0 1 2 0 0 -1} {} 0}
                     width 5 offset 0"
                     /label="HindIII"
     CDS             8775..8946
                     /gene="lacZalpha"
                     /codon_start=1
                     /transl_table=11
                     /product="LacZ alpha fragment"
                     /protein_id="ACJ66846.1"
                     /db_xref="GI:215434897"
                     /vntifkey=4
                     /ApEinfo_label="LacZ\alpha\fragment"
                     /ApEinfo_fwdcolor="#66ff66"
                     /ApEinfo_revcolor="#66ff66"
                     /ApEinfo_graphicformat="arrow_data {{0 1 2 0 0 -1} {} 0}
                     width 5 offset 0"
                     /label="LacZ\alpha\fragment(1)"
     CDS             8872..8940
                     /ApEinfo_fwdcolor="#6495ed"
                     /ApEinfo_revcolor="#6495ed"
                     /ApEinfo_graphicformat="arrow_data {{0 1 2 0 0 -1} {} 0}
                     width 5 offset 0"
                     /label="LacZ alpha"
     misc_feature    8928..8946
                     /vntifkey=21
                     /ApEinfo_fwdcolor="#ff0004"
                     /ApEinfo_revcolor="#ff0004"
                     /ApEinfo_graphicformat="arrow_data {{0 1 2 0 0 -1} {} 0}
                     width 5 offset 0"
                     /label="P2"
ORIGIN      
        1 ccggatgaat gtcagctact gggctatctg gacaagggaa aacgcaagcg caaagagaaa
       61 gcaggtagct tgcagtgggc ttacatggcg atagctagac tgggcggttt tatggacagc
      121 aagcgaaccg gaattgccag ctggggcgcc ctctggtaag gttgggaagc cctgcaaagt
      181 aaactggatg gctttcttgc cgccaaggat ctgatggcgc aggggatcaa gatctgatca
      241 agagacagga tgaggatcgt ttcgcatgat tgaacaagat ggattgcacg caggttctcc
      301 ggccgcttgg gtggagaggc tattcggcta tgactgggca caacagacaa tcggctgctc
      361 tgatgccgcc gtgttccggc tgtcagcgca ggggcgcccg gttctttttg tcaagaccga
      421 cctgtccggt gccctgaatg aactccaaga cgaggcagcg cggctatcgt ggctggccac
      481 gacgggcgtt ccttgcgcag ctgtgctcga cgttgtcact gaagcgggaa gggactggct
      541 gctattgggc gaagtgccgg ggcaggatct cctgtcatct caccttgctc ctgccgagaa
      601 agtatccatc atggctgatg caatgcggcg gctgcatacg cttgatccgg ctacctgccc
      661 attcgaccac caagcgaaac atcgcatcga gcgagcacgt actcggatgg aagccggtct
      721 tgtcgatcag gatgatctgg acgaagagca tcaggggctc gcgccagccg aactgttcgc
      781 caggctcaag gcgcggatgc ccgacggcga ggatctcgtc gtgacccatg gcgatgcctg
      841 cttgccgaat atcatggtgg aaaatggccg cttttctgga ttcatcgact gtggccggct
      901 gggtgtggcg gaccgctatc aggacatagc gttggctacc cgtgatattg ctgaagagct
      961 tggcggcgaa tgggctgacc gcttcctcgt gctttacggt atcgccgctc ccgattcgca
     1021 gcgcatcgcc ttctatcgcc ttcttgacga gttcttctga gcgggactct ggggttcgct
     1081 agaggatcga tcctttttaa cccatcacat atacctgccg ttcactatta tttagtgaaa
     1141 tgagatatta tgatattttc tgaattgtga ttaaaaaggc aactttatgc ccatgcaaca
     1201 gaaactataa aaaatacaga gaatgaaaag aaacagatag attttttagt tctttaggcc
     1261 cgtagtctgc aaatcctttt atgattttct atcaaacaaa agaggaaaat agaccagttg
     1321 caatccaaac gagagtctaa tagaatgagg tcgaaaagta aatcgcgcgg gtttgttact
     1381 gataaagcag gcaagaccta aaatgtgtaa agggcaaagt gtatactttg gcgtcacccc
     1441 ttacatattt taggtctttt tttattgtgc gtaactaact tgccatcttc aaacaggagg
     1501 gctggaagaa gcagaccgct aacacagtac ataaaaaagg agacatgaac gatgaacatc
     1561 aaaaagtttg caaaacaagc aacagtatta acctttacta ccgcactgct ggcaggaggc
     1621 gcaactcaag cgtttgcgaa agaaacgaac caaaagccat ataaggaaac atacggcatt
     1681 tcccatatta cacgccatga tatgctgcaa atccctgaac agcaaaaaaa tgaaaaatat
     1741 caagtttctg aatttgattc gtccacaatt aaaaatatct cttctgcaaa aggcctggac
     1801 gtttgggaca gctggccatt acaaaacgct gacggcactg tcgcaaacta tcacggctac
     1861 cacatcgtct ttgcattagc cggagatcct aaaaatgcgg atgacacatc gatttacatg
     1921 ttctatcaaa aagtcggcga aacttctatt gacagctgga aaaacgctgg ccgcgtcttt
     1981 aaagacagcg acaaattcga tgcaaatgat tctatcctaa aagaccaaac acaagaatgg
     2041 tcaggttcag ccacatttac atctgacgga aaaatccgtt tattctacac tgatttctcc
     2101 ggtaaacatt acggcaaaca aacactgaca actgcacaag ttaacgtatc agcatcagac
     2161 agctctttga acatcaacgg tgtagaggat tataaatcaa tctttgacgg tgacggaaaa
     2221 acgtatcaaa atgtacagca gttcatcgat gaaggcaact acagctcagg cgacaaccat
     2281 acgctgagag atcctcacta cgtagaagat aaaggccaca aatacttagt atttgaagca
     2341 aacactggaa ctgaagatgg ctaccaaggc gaagaatctt tatttaacaa agcatactat
     2401 ggcaaaagca catcattctt ccgtcaagaa agtcaaaaac ttctgcaaag cgataaaaaa
     2461 cgcacggctg agttagcaaa cggcgctctc ggtatgattg agctaaacga tgattacaca
     2521 ctgaaaaaag tgatgaaacc gctgattgca tctaacacag taacagatga aattgaacgc
     2581 gcgaacgtct ttaaaatgaa cggcaaatgg tacctgttca ctgactcccg cggatcaaaa
     2641 atgacgattg acggcattac gtctaacgat atttacatgc ttggttatgt ttctaattct
     2701 ttaactggcc catacaagcc gctgaacaaa actggccttg tgttaaaaat ggatcttgat
     2761 cctaacgatg taacctttac ttactcacac ttcgctgtac ctcaagcgaa aggaaacaat
     2821 gtcgtgatta caagctatat gacaaacaga ggattctacg cagacaaaca atcaacgttt
     2881 gcgccgagct tcctgctgaa catcaaaggc aagaaaacat ctgttgtcaa agacagcatc
     2941 cttgaacaag gacaattaac agttaacaaa taaaaacgca aaagaaaatg ccgatgggta
     3001 ccgagcgaaa tgaccgacca agcgacgccc aacctgccat cacgagattt cgattccacc
     3061 gccgccttct atgaaaggtt gggcttcgga atcgttttcc gggacgccct cgcggacgtg
     3121 ctcatagtcc acgacgcccg tgattttgta gccctggccg acggccagca ggtaggccga
     3181 caggctcatg ccggccgccg ccgccttttc ctcaatcgct cttcgttcgt ctggaaggca
     3241 gtacaccttg ataggtgggc tgcccttcct ggttggcttg gtttcatcag ccatccgctt
     3301 gccctcatct gttacgccgg cggtagccgg ccagcctcgc agagcaggat tcccgttgag
     3361 caccgccagg tgcgaataag ggacagtgaa gaaggaacac ccgctcgcgg gtgggcctac
     3421 ttcacctatc ctgcccggct gacgccgttg gatacaccaa ggaaagtcta cacgaaccct
     3481 ttggcaaaat cctgtatatc gtgcgaaaaa ggatggatat accgaaaaaa tcgctataat
     3541 gaccccgaag cagggttatg cagcggaaaa gcgctgcttc cctgctgttt tgtggaatat
     3601 ctaccgactg gaaacaggca aatgcaggaa attactgaac tgaggggaca ggcgagagac
     3661 gatgccaaag agctcctgaa aatctcgata actcaaaaaa tacgcccggt agtgatctta
     3721 tttcattatg gtgaaagttg gaacctctta cgtgccgatc aacgtctcat tttcgccaaa
     3781 agttggccca gggcttcccg gtatcaacag ggacaccagg atttatttat tctgcgaagt
     3841 gatcttccgt cacaggtatt tattcggcgc aaagtgcgtc gggtgatgct gccaacttac
     3901 tgatttagtg tatgatggtg tttttgaggt gctccagtgg cttctgtttc tatcagctcc
     3961 tgaaaatctc gataactcaa aaaatacgcc cggtagtgat cttatttcat tatggtgaaa
     4021 gttggaacct cttacgtgcc gatcaacgtc tcattttcgc caaaagttgg cccagggctt
     4081 cccggtatca acagggacac caggatttat ttattctgcg aagtgatctt ccgtcacagg
     4141 tatttattcg gcgcaaagtg cgtcgggtga tgctgccaac ttactgattt agtgtatgat
     4201 ggtgtttttg aggtgctcca gtggcttctg tttctatcag ggctggatga tcctccagcg
     4261 cggggatctc atgctggagt tcttcgccca ccccaaaagg atctaggtga agatcctttt
     4321 tgataatctc atgaccaaaa tcccttaacg tgagttttcg ttccactgag cgtcagaccc
     4381 cgtagaaaag atcaaaggat cttcttgaga tccttttttt ctgcgcgtaa tctgctgctt
     4441 gcaaacaaaa aaaccaccgc taccagcggt ggtttgtttg ccggatcaag agctaccaac
     4501 tctttttccg aaggtaactg gcttcagcag agcgcagata ccaaatactg ttcttctagt
     4561 gtagccgtag ttaggccacc acttcaagaa ctctgtagca ccgcctacat acctcgctct
     4621 gctaatcctg ttaccagtgg ctgctgccag tggcgataag tcgtgtctta ccgggttgga
     4681 ctcaagacga tagttaccgg ataaggcgca gcggtcgggc tgaacggggg gttcgtgcac
     4741 acagcccagc ttggagcgaa cgacctacac cgaactgaga tacctacagc gtgagctatg
     4801 agaaagcgcc acgcttcccg aagggagaaa ggcggacagg tatccggtaa gcggcagggt
     4861 cggaacagga gagcgcacga gggagcttcc agggggaaac gcctggtatc tttatagtcc
     4921 tgtcgggttt cgccacctct gacttgagcg tcgatttttg tgatgctcgt caggggggcg
     4981 gagcctatgg aaaaacgcca gcaacgcggc ctttttacgg ttcctggcct tttgctggcc
     5041 ttttgctcac atgttctttc ctgcgttatc ccctgattct gtggataacc gtattaccgc
     5101 ctttgagtga gctgataccg ctcgccgcag ccgaacgacc gagcgcagcg agtcagtgag
     5161 cgaggaagcg gaagagcgcc caatacgcaa accgcctctc cccgcgcgtt ggccgattca
     5221 ttaatgcagc tggcacgaca ggtttcccga ctggaaagcg ggcagtgagc gcaacgcaat
     5281 taatgtgagt tagctcactc attaggcacc ccaggcttta cactttatgc ttccggctcg
     5341 tatgttgtgt ggaattgtga gcggataaca atttcacaca ggaaacagct atgacatgat
     5401 tacgaattcc cgatcagaag gcgacgcggc cagcggcacg ccttcgacgg caaggaagaa
     5461 ccagatggcg taagggatgg ctgcccacac gccgacatag ccgaacggca ggaagctgct
     5521 ggcgccgacg gcgtccgttt tggcgatgtc gaacaggttg gctgcatcaa aatggggcac
     5581 catgcctatc aggaatacgg ccagggcaat ggcggcgatg gcggtgatga tgaacatcag
     5641 cttcagtgcc tcacccacgc cgaaaatgtg gatgctgatg aacacgatgt agaacgccag
     5701 gtagatcatc cagccgccga taccgaacag cgattggcag taggcgccga tgaacaccgc
     5761 gatggcggct ggggcgatgg cgtattcgat caggatcgcc gtgccggtca aaaagccgcc
     5821 ccacggtccg aacgcgctgc gggcaaagcc gtagccgccg ccagcggtgg ggatcatcga
     5881 cgacagttcg gccagcgaga agcacatgca caggtacatg gttgccatca gcaaggtggc
     5941 caggaacatg ccgccccagc caccctgcgc caggccgaag ttccagccgg cgtaatcgcc
     6001 ggaaatgacg tacgccacgc ccaggccgac cagcagtacc cagccggcgg cgcctttttt
     6061 cagttcacgt tgctggaaat agtcagagcc gactttctcg aagtcgacgg aggagcctgc
     6121 cggcgatccg gcggaatgtt cgcttggcat agattcacct gttttttttc ttggtggccg
     6181 gaagggttcc gggccgatgg tgatgggtgc tgcaggaagc gagccagagc ggttggtgca
     6241 cggttaccgc cctgggtttt gtgtaaagca agtccggcct cttcgcgggc ttgcccgctc
     6301 ccacaggtac cgcaccggct ctggaaccaa cggtgaacct gtaggagcgg gtttacccgc
     6361 gaagaaggcg acgcggtgga tccccaatta ttgaaggcct ccctaacggg gggccttttt
     6421 ttgtttctgg tctcccacta gtagtctcta tggaggtcag gtatgattac tatttacaat
     6481 taatcatcgg ctcggataat gtgatcagac ctggaattgt gagcggataa caattcttaa
     6541 gattaactca cacaggagat atcatatgaa ccagccggtg gaacgtcagc gccggcgcac
     6601 cacccagagc gcgacgatcc gcgatgtggc cgcgcgcgca ggcgtgagcc cgatgaccgt
     6661 gtcgcgcgtg atcaaccgtg aatcgacggt caaggaagaa acgcgccagc tggtggagaa
     6721 ggccattgcc gacctcaact acgccccaaa tccagcagcc cgcagcctgg cgggctcggc
     6781 cccctttcgc atcggcctgc tgtacgacaa cccgagcacc ggctacctga gcgagttcct
     6841 cgtgggcgcc ctggacgagt cgtcccgtac cggggcccag atcgtgatcg aaaagtgcgc
     6901 ggagcccgag ctggcccgtg ccaccttggc ccgcctcttg aaaaccggcg tggatgggct
     6961 catcctcccc ccgccgctgt gtgagtcgcc cgaagtgctg gcggagatcc gtgccgccgg
     7021 cgccgcagca gtcgcagtgg cgcctggtac cgcctccgcc gacatggcga ccatccgcat
     7081 cgacaatgaa gccgcggcat tcgaactgac ccagcacctg atcggtctgg gccataagcg
     7141 ctttggcttc atcaagggtc acccgaacca aaccgtgtcc cagcaacgct tggatggttt
     7201 catgacggcc ctgaaagccg cgggtatccc gcaggagaat atccgtgtgg agcagggcta
     7261 tttcacctac cgtagcggcc tggaggcggc ggaacgcctg ttggccgccg agcctcgccc
     7321 aaccgccatc tttgccgcga acgacgacat ggccgccgca accgccggcg tcgcccatcg
     7381 gctgggtctg gatgtccctg gcgacgtgag catcgtgggt tttgacgaca ccagcatcgc
     7441 cgataacatc tggccaccgc tgaccacggt gcatcagcct atcgcagcaa tggcccgtgc
     7501 ggccgtcgat ctggtgctgg aagaaatccg ccgtcatcgg gacgggggcg gcgaaccacg
     7561 ccaactgatg cacccccaca ccctgatcgt ccgtgattcg tcgggccctg caggtgtctg
     7621 agcggccgcc caggcatcaa ataaaacgaa aggctcagtc gaaagactgg gcctttcgtt
     7681 ttatctgttg tttgtcggtg aacgctctca ctcgagattt tgttatcaat aaaaaaggcc
     7741 ccccgttagg gaggccttat tgttcgtctc tagaggtgtg tctccttggt attgtgcttt
     7801 ttagggagtt gaaaagcata gagcaagggt tgggccagtg ttggcggtcc caggcaaatc
     7861 aatgacttgg gtcattttta cgggcctgtt caaggaccgc tgtgccggcg ccggtacgcc
     7921 tggggtgaca ttttgtgccg tttgcgacac atcacaggcg tgtgcattgc aaagcctaac
     7981 cgggtggagg atgctgggct gacgctctat ctgcggagaa ttacaacaat gcagagcaat
     8041 cacttcactc gccatgcccg gcaggtccat agcgttgccc atggcggggc cggggagggc
     8101 ggcagtgatc cgtccatcgc ccgttcctgg ctgcgctgcc tggaggatta ccacctcgac
     8161 ccggcggtga tcgaagcgcc ggtggtgctt gagcatgggc gcctgctgga aagccgcgag
     8221 cgcctgcacc aggtgctgca aattgccgac catgaaatga acagcctgca ccagcagctt
     8281 tccggcgcag gccacgcggt gctgctgacc gacgcccgcg gggtgatcct caattgcgtc
     8341 agtgcccccg ccgagcggcg cagcttcgag cgtgccgggc tgtggctggg cgctgactgg
     8401 agcgaggcgc gcgagggcac caatggcatc ggcacatgtc tggtcgagcg ccaggcgctg
     8461 accatccatc agaacgagca cttccgtggc cgtcacaccg ggctgacctg ctcggccagc
     8521 ccggtgttcg acccgcatgg cgacctgctg gcggtgctcg acgtgtcctc tgcgcgcccc
     8581 gacgtatcgc ggcaaagcca gttccacacc atggcgttgg tcaacctgtc ggcgaagatg
     8641 atcgaaagct gctatttcct gcgccatttc gagcagcaat ggttattgcg ttttcacctg
     8701 caagccgagt cggtcggcct gttcagcgaa ggcttgctgg cgttcgacgg cgatgggcgc
     8761 atttgcgctg ccaaaagctt ggcactggcc gtcgttttac aacgtcgtga ctgggaaaac
     8821 cctggcgtta cccaacttaa tcgccttgca gcacatcccc ctttcgccag ctggcgtaat
     8881 agcgaagagg cccgcaccga tcgcccttcc caacagttgc gcagcctgaa tggcgaatgg
     8941 cgataagcta gcttcacgct gccgcaagca ctcagggcgc aagggctgct aaaggaagcg
     9001 gaacacgtag aaagccagtc cgcagaaacg gtgctgacc
//
