# Supplementary material for: Dynamic control systems that mimic natural regulation of catabolic pathways enable rapid production of lignocellulose-derived bioproducts
Source: bioRxiv preprint, doi:10.1101/2022.01.12.475730, version 1 (2022-01-13)
Supplement: Supplementary File P1 [file 475730_file04.zip › Supplemental File P1/pJE1279.gb]

LOCUS       pJE1279                 3460 bp ds-DNA     circular     12-JAN-2022
DEFINITION  .
ACCESSION   urn.local...jp-c31n3oi
KEYWORDS    .
SOURCE      .
  ORGANISM  .
COMMENT     COMMENT                                                            
            COMMENT     ApEinfo:methylated:1.
FEATURES             Location/Qualifiers
     rep_origin      35..717
                     /ApEinfo_fwdcolor="gray50"
                     /ApEinfo_revcolor="gray50"
                     /ApEinfo_graphicformat="arrow_data {{0 1 2 0 0 -1} {} 0}
                     width 5 offset 0"
                     /label="ColE1 origin"
     terminator      complement(906..954)
                     /ApEinfo_fwdcolor="#9d1b1c"
                     /ApEinfo_revcolor="#9d1b1c"
                     /ApEinfo_graphicformat="arrow_data {{0 1 2 0 0 -1} {} 0}
                     width 5 offset 0"
                     /label="L3S3P22 terminator"
     terminator      967..1008
                     /ApEinfo_fwdcolor="#9d1b1c"
                     /ApEinfo_revcolor="#9d1b1c"
                     /ApEinfo_graphicformat="arrow_data {{0 1 2 0 0 -1} {} 0}
                     width 5 offset 0"
                     /label="ECK120035133"
     gene            complement(1018..1812)
                     /gene="nptII"
                     /vntifkey=60
                     /ApEinfo_fwdcolor="#66ff66"
                     /ApEinfo_revcolor="#66ff66"
                     /ApEinfo_graphicformat="arrow_data {{0 1 2 0 0 -1} {} 0}
                     width 5 offset 0"
                     /label="nptII"
     misc_recomb     2084..2125
                     /ApEinfo_fwdcolor="#ff8275"
                     /ApEinfo_revcolor="#ff8275"
                     /ApEinfo_graphicformat="arrow_data {{0 1 2 0 0 -1} {} 0}
                     width 5 offset 0"
                     /label="phiC31 attP"
     regulatory      2132..2163
                     /regulatory_class="terminator"
                     /note="TonB terminator"
                     /ApEinfo_fwdcolor="#ff4649"
                     /ApEinfo_revcolor="#ff4649"
                     /ApEinfo_graphicformat="arrow_data {{0 1 2 0 0 -1} {} 0}
                     width 5 offset 0"
                     /label="TonB terminator"
     terminator      2169..2229
                     /locus_tag="/product="" /label=L3S2P21
                     /ApEinfo_fwdcolor=""#9d1b1c"
                     /ApEinfo_revcolor="#9d1b1c"
                     /ApEinfo_graphicformat="arrow_data {{0 1 2 0 0 -1} {} 0}
                     width 5 offset 0"
     promoter        2241..2440
                     /ApEinfo_fwdcolor="#346ee0"
                     /ApEinfo_revcolor="#1d43bd"
                     /ApEinfo_graphicformat="arrow_data {{0 1 2 0 0 -1} {} 0}
                     width 5 offset 0"
                     /modified_by="elmo110"
                     /label="JEb2"
     -35_signal      2356..2361
                     /ApEinfo_fwdcolor="#07e500"
                     /ApEinfo_revcolor="#07e500"
                     /ApEinfo_graphicformat="arrow_data {{0 1 2 0 0 -1} {} 0}
                     width 5 offset 0"
                     /label="-35 (putative)"
     misc_feature    2359..2361
                     /Original_Bases="CCG"
                     /label="CCG"
                     /note="Geneious type: Editing History Replacement"
     -10_signal      2379..2384
                     /ApEinfo_fwdcolor="#07e500"
                     /ApEinfo_revcolor="#07e500"
                     /ApEinfo_graphicformat="arrow_data {{0 1 2 0 0 -1} {} 0}
                     width 5 offset 0"
                     /label="-10 (putative)"
     RBS             2441..2470
                     /locus_tag="/product="" /label=RBS region
                     /ApEinfo_fwdcolor=""#acdcff"
                     /ApEinfo_revcolor="#acdcff"
                     /ApEinfo_graphicformat="arrow_data {{0 1 2 0 0 -1} {} 0}
                     width 5 offset 0"
     misc_feature    2471..2473
                     /ApEinfo_fwdcolor="#ff0004"
                     /ApEinfo_revcolor="#ff0004"
                     /ApEinfo_graphicformat="arrow_data {{0 1 2 0 0 -1} {} 0}
                     width 5 offset 0"
                     /label="NdeI"
     CDS             2471..3181
                     /ApEinfo_fwdcolor="#ffd1b6"
                     /ApEinfo_revcolor="#ffd1b6"
                     /ApEinfo_graphicformat="arrow_data {{0 1 2 0 0 -1} {} 0}
                     width 5 offset 0"
                     /label="mNeonGreen (Ppu optimized)"
     terminator      3188..3238
                     /ApEinfo_fwdcolor="#9d1b1c"
                     /ApEinfo_revcolor="#9d1b1c"
                     /ApEinfo_graphicformat="arrow_data {{0 1 2 0 0 -1} {} 0}
                     width 5 offset 0"
                     /label="L3S1P13 terminator"
     terminator      complement(3246..3290)
                     /ApEinfo_fwdcolor="#9d1b1c"
                     /ApEinfo_revcolor="#9d1b1c"
                     /ApEinfo_graphicformat="arrow_data {{0 1 2 0 0 -1} {} 0}
                     width 5 offset 0"
                     /label="ECK120010850"
     misc_recomb     3299..3356
                     /locus_tag="/product="" /label=BxB1 attP|misc_recomb
                     /ApEinfo_fwdcolor=""#06ff00"
                     /ApEinfo_revcolor="#06ff00"
                     /ApEinfo_graphicformat="arrow_data {{0 1 2 0 0 -1} {} 0}
                     width 5 offset 0"
                     /modified_by="elmo110"
                     /label="Bxb1 attP"
     terminator      3363..3415
                     /ApEinfo_fwdcolor="#9d1b1c"
                     /ApEinfo_revcolor="#9d1b1c"
                     /ApEinfo_graphicformat="arrow_data {{0 1 2 0 0 -1} {} 0}
                     width 5 offset 0"
                     /label="ECK120033736"
     misc_recomb     3416..3460
                     /ApEinfo_fwdcolor="#ff8275"
                     /ApEinfo_revcolor="#ff8275"
                     /ApEinfo_graphicformat="arrow_data {{0 1 2 0 0 -1} {} 0}
                     width 5 offset 0"
                     /modified_by="elmo110"
                     /label="phiC31 attB"
ORIGIN      
        1 aaaaggatct aggtgaagat cctttttgat aatctcatga ccaaaatccc ttaacgtgag
       61 ttttcgttcc actgagcgtc agaccccgta gaaaagatca aaggatcttc ttgagatcct
      121 ttttttctgc gcgtaatctg ctgcttgcaa acaaaaaaac caccgctacc agcggtggtt
      181 tgtttgccgg atcaagagct accaactctt tttccgaagg taactggctt cagcagagcg
      241 cagataccaa atactgttct tctagtgtag ccgtagttag gccaccactt caagaactct
      301 gtagcaccgc ctacatacct cgctctgcta atcctgttac cagtggctgc tgccagtggc
      361 gataagtcgt gtcttaccgg gttggactca agacgatagt taccggataa ggcgcagcgg
      421 tcgggctgaa cggggggttc gtgcacacag cccagcttgg agcgaacgac ctacaccgaa
      481 ctgagatacc tacagcgtga gctatgagaa agcgccacgc ttcccgaagg gagaaaggcg
      541 gacaggtatc cggtaagcgg cagggtcgga acaggagagc gcacgaggga gcttccaggg
      601 ggaaacgcct ggtatcttta tagtcctgtc gggtttcgcc acctctgact tgagcgtcga
      661 tttttgtgat gctcgtcagg ggggcggagc ctatggaaaa acgccagcaa cgcggccttt
      721 ttacggttcc tggccttttg ctggcctttt gctcacatgt tctttcctgc gttatcccct
      781 gattctgtgg ataaccgtat taccgccttt gagtgagctg ataccgctcg ccgcagccga
      841 acgaccgagc gcagcgagtc agtgagcgag gaagcggaag agcgcccaat acgcaaaccg
      901 cctctgggag accagaaaca aaaaaaggcc gcgttagcgg ccttcaataa ttggacctgg
      961 ctcctaactg atttttaagg cgactgatga gtcgcctttt ttttgtctaa gaattcatca
     1021 gaagaactcg tcaagaaggc gatagaaggc gatgcgctgc gaatcgggag cggcgatacc
     1081 gtaaagcacg aggaagcggt cagcccattc gccgccaagc tcttcagcaa tatcacgggt
     1141 agccaacgct atgtcctgat agcggtccgc cacacccagc cggccacagt cgatgaatcc
     1201 agaaaagcgg ccattttcca ccatgatatt cggcaagcag gcatcgccat gggtcacgac
     1261 gagatcctcg ccgtcgggca tccgcgcctt gagcctggcg aacagttcgg ctggcgcgag
     1321 cccctgatgc tcttcgtcca gatcatcctg atcgacaaga ccggcttcca tccgagtacg
     1381 tgctcgctcg atgcgatgtt tcgcttggtg gtcgaatggg caggtagccg gatcaagcgt
     1441 atgcagccgc cgcattgcat cagccatgat ggatactttc tcggcaggag caaggtgaga
     1501 tgacaggaga tcctgccccg gcacttcgcc caatagcagc cagtcccttc ccgcttcagt
     1561 gacaacgtcg agcacagctg cgcaaggaac gcccgtcgtg gccagccacg atagccgcgc
     1621 tgcctcgtct tggagttcat tcagggcacc ggacaggtcg gtcttgacaa aaagaaccgg
     1681 gcgcccctgc gctgacagcc ggaacacggc ggcatcagag cagccgattg tctgttgtgc
     1741 ccagtcatag ccgaatagcc tctccaccca agcggccgga gaacctgcgt gcaatccatc
     1801 ttgttcaatc atgcgaaacg atcctcatcc tgtctcttga tcagatcttg atcccctgcg
     1861 ccatcagatc cttggcggca agaaagccat ccagtttact ttgcagggct tcccaacctt
     1921 accagagggc gccccagctg gcaattccgg ttcgcttgct gtccataaaa ccgcccagtc
     1981 tagctatcgc catgtaagcc cactgcaagc tacctgcttt ctctttgcgc ttgcgttttc
     2041 ccttgtccag atagcccagt agctgacatt catccgggac gtcgtgcccc aactggggta
     2101 acctttgagt tctctcagtt gggggatcga tagtcaaaag cctccggtcg gaggcttttg
     2161 actagcacct cggtaccaaa ttccagaaaa gaggcctccc gaaagggggg ccttttttcg
     2221 ttttggtcca ctagtagtct tcaggggtca ggtcggtcat gggcaagagg tccaggtcgt
     2281 ggtttgtcgg cggcttctag catggaccgc ccgcgcccgt gaggccgagg atttcgcgct
     2341 ggtcagacaa cctacttgac atccccacat gttagcgcta ccaagtgccg acgaacgcgc
     2401 gccgccgacg gtgtcggcgc ttcagacgct cgagttttgg cttaagatta actcacacag
     2461 gagatatcat atggtgtcca aaggggaaga ggacaatatg gcatcgttgc cagctacgca
     2521 tgaactgcac atcttcggct cgattaacgg tgtcgatttc gatatggtcg gccagggtac
     2581 ggggaatcct aacgacggtt atgaggagct gaacctcaaa tcgacgaagg gggatctcca
     2641 gtttagcccc tggattttgg tcccacatat tggttacggc tttcatcagt acctcccgta
     2701 tccggacggt atgagccctt ttcaagctgc tatggtggac ggtagcggtt accaagtcca
     2761 ccggaccatg cagtttgagg atggggcatc gctgacggtc aactaccgtt atacctacga
     2821 aggtagccat attaagggcg aagctcaagt gaagggtacc ggctttccgg cggacggtcc
     2881 ggtgatgacg aactccctca ccgccgccga ttggtgtcgt agcaagaaaa cctatccgaa
     2941 tgacaaaacc atcatctcga cgtttaagtg gagctatacg acgggtaatg gcaagcgcta
     3001 ccgttcgacg gcacgtacca cctacacgtt tgcaaagcct atggctgcaa attacctcaa
     3061 gaatcaacct atgtatgtgt tccggaaaac ggaactcaaa catagcaaaa cggaactgaa
     3121 cttcaaagag tggcagaaag ctttcacgga tgtcatgggt atggacgaac tctataaata
     3181 atctagagac gaacaataag gcctccctaa cggggggcct tttttattga taacaaaaat
     3241 ccacaaggaa aaattaaagg ggagataaaa tccccccttt ttggttaact gcggccgcgt
     3301 cgtggtttgt ctggtcaacc accgcggtct cagtggtgta cggtacaaac cccgacgcta
     3361 gcaacgcatg agaaagcccc cggaagatca ccttccgggg gcttttttat tgcgctgcgg
     3421 gtgccagggc gtgcccttgg gctccccggg cgcgtactcc
//
