# Supplementary material for: Dynamic control systems that mimic natural regulation of catabolic pathways enable rapid production of lignocellulose-derived bioproducts
Source: bioRxiv preprint, doi:10.1101/2022.01.12.475730, version 1 (2022-01-13)
Supplement: Supplementary File P1 [file 475730_file04.zip › Supplemental File P1/pJE1358.gb]

LOCUS       pJE1358                16763 bp ds-DNA     circular     12-JAN-2022
DEFINITION  .
ACCESSION   urn.local...37-ec0cpk0
KEYWORDS    .
SOURCE      .
  ORGANISM  .
COMMENT     ApEinfo:methylated:1.
FEATURES             Location/Qualifiers
     gene            complement(94..265)
                     /gene="lacZalpha"
                     /vntifkey=60
                     /ApEinfo_label="lacZalpha"
                     /ApEinfo_fwdcolor="#66ff66"
                     /ApEinfo_revcolor="#66ff66"
                     /ApEinfo_graphicformat="arrow_data {{0 1 2 0 0 -1} {} 0}
                     width 5 offset 0"
                     /label="lacZalpha(1)"
     CDS             complement(94..265)
                     /gene="lacZalpha"
                     /codon_start=1
                     /transl_table=11
                     /product="LacZ alpha fragment"
                     /protein_id="ACJ66846.1"
                     /db_xref="GI:215434897"
                     /vntifkey=4
                     /ApEinfo_label="LacZ\alpha\fragment"
                     /ApEinfo_fwdcolor="#66ff66"
                     /ApEinfo_revcolor="#66ff66"
                     /ApEinfo_graphicformat="arrow_data {{0 1 2 0 0 -1} {} 0}
                     width 5 offset 0"
                     /label="LacZ\alpha\fragment(1)"
     CDS             complement(100..168)
                     /ApEinfo_fwdcolor="#6495ed"
                     /ApEinfo_revcolor="#6495ed"
                     /ApEinfo_graphicformat="arrow_data {{0 1 2 0 0 -1} {} 0}
                     width 5 offset 0"
                     /label="LacZ alpha"
     misc_feature    complement(266..1265)
                     /locus_tag="/product="" /label=PP_0545_DN
                     /ApEinfo_fwdcolor=""#ff93ef"
                     /ApEinfo_revcolor="#ff0004"
                     /ApEinfo_graphicformat="arrow_data {{0 1 2 0 0 -1} {} 0}
                     width 5 offset 0"
     terminator      1272..1322
                     /ApEinfo_fwdcolor="#9d1b1c"
                     /ApEinfo_revcolor="#9d1b1c"
                     /ApEinfo_graphicformat="arrow_data {{0 1 2 0 0 -1} {} 0}
                     width 5 offset 0"
                     /label="L3S1P13 terminator"
     terminator      complement(1272..1322)
                     /ApEinfo_fwdcolor="#9d1b1c"
                     /ApEinfo_revcolor="#9d1b1c"
                     /ApEinfo_graphicformat="arrow_data {{0 1 2 0 0 -1} {} 0}
                     width 5 offset 0"
                     /label="L3S1P13 Terminator"
     terminator      complement(1331..1410)
                     /ApEinfo_fwdcolor="#9d1b1c"
                     /ApEinfo_revcolor="#9d1b1c"
                     /ApEinfo_graphicformat="arrow_data {{0 1 2 0 0 -1} {} 0}
                     width 5 offset 0"
                     /label="rrn terminator"
     CDS             complement(1419..2474)
                     /ApEinfo_fwdcolor="#acdcff"
                     /ApEinfo_revcolor="#acdcff"
                     /ApEinfo_graphicformat="arrow_data {{0 1 2 0 0 -1} {} 0}
                     width 5 offset 0"
                     /label="Cc xylR (Ppu opt)"
     RBS             complement(2475..2504)
                     /locus_tag="/product="" /label=RBS region
                     /ApEinfo_fwdcolor=""#acdcff"
                     /ApEinfo_revcolor="#acdcff"
                     /ApEinfo_graphicformat="arrow_data {{0 1 2 0 0 -1} {} 0}
                     width 5 offset 0"
     promoter        complement(2505..2592)
                     /ApEinfo_fwdcolor="#346ee0"
                     /ApEinfo_revcolor="#1d43bd"
                     /ApEinfo_graphicformat="arrow_data {{0 1 2 0 0 -1} {} 0}
                     width 5 offset 0"
                     /label="JE121411 promoter"
     terminator      2616..2667
                     /ApEinfo_fwdcolor="#9d1b1c"
                     /ApEinfo_revcolor="#9d1b1c"
                     /ApEinfo_graphicformat="arrow_data {{0 1 2 0 0 -1} {} 0}
                     width 5 offset 0"
                     /label="proS terminator"
     terminator      complement(2676..2723)
                     /ApEinfo_fwdcolor="#9d1b1c"
                     /ApEinfo_revcolor="#9d1b1c"
                     /ApEinfo_graphicformat="arrow_data {{0 1 2 0 0 -1} {} 0}
                     width 5 offset 0"
                     /label="L3S1P22 terminator"
     terminator      complement(2676..2723)
                     /ApEinfo_label="L3S1P22 terminator"
                     /ApEinfo_fwdcolor="#9d1b1c"
                     /ApEinfo_revcolor="#9d1b1c"
                     /ApEinfo_graphicformat="arrow_data {{0 1 2 0 0 -1} {} 0}
                     width 5 offset 0"
                     /label="L3S1P22 terminator(1)"
     gene            complement(2739..4730)
                     /ApEinfo_fwdcolor="#acdcff"
                     /ApEinfo_revcolor="#acdcff"
                     /ApEinfo_graphicformat="arrow_data {{0 1 2 0 0 -1} {} 0}
                     width 5 offset 0"
                     /label="tktA (Ppu opt)"
     CDS             complement(4749..5702)
                     /ApEinfo_fwdcolor="#e7e8ff"
                     /ApEinfo_revcolor="#e7e8ff"
                     /ApEinfo_graphicformat="arrow_data {{0 1 2 0 0 -1} {} 0}
                     width 5 offset 0"
                     /label="talB (Ppu opt)"
     gene            complement(5721..7175)
                     /ApEinfo_fwdcolor="#acdcff"
                     /ApEinfo_revcolor="#acdcff"
                     /ApEinfo_graphicformat="arrow_data {{0 1 2 0 0 -1} {} 0}
                     width 5 offset 0"
                     /label="xylB (Ppu opt)"
     CDS             complement(7194..8516)
                     /ApEinfo_fwdcolor="#e7e8ff"
                     /ApEinfo_revcolor="#e7e8ff"
                     /ApEinfo_graphicformat="arrow_data {{0 1 2 0 0 -1} {} 0}
                     width 5 offset 0"
                     /label="xylA (Ppu opt)"
     protein_bind    complement(8548..8571)
                     /ApEinfo_label="lac operator"
                     /ApEinfo_fwdcolor="#ffc526"
                     /ApEinfo_revcolor="#ffc526"
                     /ApEinfo_graphicformat="arrow_data {{0 1 2 0 0 -1} {} 0}
                     width 5 offset 0"
                     /label="lac operator(1)"
     promoter        complement(8575..8602)
                     /ApEinfo_fwdcolor="#346ee0"
                     /ApEinfo_revcolor="#1d43bd"
                     /ApEinfo_graphicformat="arrow_data {{0 1 2 0 0 -1} {} 0}
                     width 5 offset 0"
                     /label="tac promoter"
     promoter        8639..8838
                     /ApEinfo_fwdcolor="#346ee0"
                     /ApEinfo_revcolor="#1d43bd"
                     /ApEinfo_graphicformat="arrow_data {{0 1 2 0 0 -1} {} 0}
                     width 5 offset 0"
                     /label="PxylX-K31_1"
     -35_signal      8746..8751
                     /ApEinfo_fwdcolor="#07e500"
                     /ApEinfo_revcolor="#07e500"
                     /ApEinfo_graphicformat="arrow_data {{0 1 2 0 0 -1} {} 0}
                     width 5 offset 0"
                     /label="-35 (putative)"
     protein_bind    8761..8774
                     /ApEinfo_fwdcolor="#ffc526"
                     /ApEinfo_revcolor="#ffc526"
                     /ApEinfo_graphicformat="arrow_data {{0 1 2 0 0 -1} {} 0}
                     width 5 offset 0"
                     /label="xylO"
     -10_signal      8770..8775
                     /ApEinfo_fwdcolor="#07e500"
                     /ApEinfo_revcolor="#07e500"
                     /ApEinfo_graphicformat="arrow_data {{0 1 2 0 0 -1} {} 0}
                     width 5 offset 0"
                     /label="-10 (putative)"
     CDS             8861..10336
                     /ApEinfo_fwdcolor="#e7e8ff"
                     /ApEinfo_revcolor="#e7e8ff"
                     /ApEinfo_graphicformat="arrow_data {{0 1 2 0 0 -1} {} 0}
                     width 5 offset 0"
                     /label="xylE (Ppu opt)"
     terminator      10337..10374
                     /ApEinfo_fwdcolor="#9d1b1c"
                     /ApEinfo_revcolor="#9d1b1c"
                     /ApEinfo_graphicformat="arrow_data {{0 1 2 0 0 -1} {} 0}
                     width 5 offset 0"
                     /label="crr terminator"
     misc_feature    complement(10387..11338)
                     /locus_tag="/product="" /label=PP_0545_UP
                     /ApEinfo_fwdcolor=""#ff0004"
                     /ApEinfo_revcolor="#ff0004"
                     /ApEinfo_graphicformat="arrow_data {{0 1 2 0 0 -1} {} 0}
                     width 5 offset 0"
     gene            complement(11355..11368)
                     /gene="lacZalpha"
                     /vntifkey=60
                     /ApEinfo_fwdcolor="#66ff66"
                     /ApEinfo_revcolor="#66ff66"
                     /ApEinfo_graphicformat="arrow_data {{0 1 2 0 0 -1} {} 0}
                     width 5 offset 0"
                     /label="lacZalpha"
     CDS             complement(11355..11368)
                     /gene="lacZalpha"
                     /codon_start=1
                     /transl_table=11
                     /product="LacZ alpha fragment"
                     /protein_id="ACJ66846.1"
                     /db_xref="GI:215434897"
                     /vntifkey=4
                     /ApEinfo_fwdcolor="#66ff66"
                     /ApEinfo_revcolor="#66ff66"
                     /ApEinfo_graphicformat="arrow_data {{0 1 2 0 0 -1} {} 0}
                     width 5 offset 0"
                     /label="LacZ\alpha\fragment"
     promoter        complement(11385..11464)
                     /vntifkey=30
                     /ApEinfo_fwdcolor="#cc66ff"
                     /ApEinfo_revcolor="#cc66ff"
                     /ApEinfo_graphicformat="arrow_data {{0 1 2 0 0 -1} {} 0}
                     width 5 offset 0"
                     /label="lac\promoter"
     misc_binding    complement(11391..11413)
                     /ApEinfo_fwdcolor="#6495ed"
                     /ApEinfo_revcolor="#6495ed"
                     /ApEinfo_graphicformat="arrow_data {{0 1 2 0 0 -1} {} 0}
                     width 5 offset 0"
                     /label="LacO"
     protein_bind    complement(11391..11414)
                     /ApEinfo_fwdcolor="#ffc526"
                     /ApEinfo_revcolor="#ffc526"
                     /ApEinfo_graphicformat="arrow_data {{0 1 2 0 0 -1} {} 0}
                     width 5 offset 0"
                     /label="lac operator"
     promoter        complement(11415..11447)
                     /ApEinfo_fwdcolor="#346ee0"
                     /ApEinfo_revcolor="#1d43bd"
                     /ApEinfo_graphicformat="arrow_data {{0 1 2 0 0 -1} {} 0}
                     width 5 offset 0"
                     /label="Plac"
     rep_origin      complement(11753..12435)
                     /ApEinfo_fwdcolor="gray50"
                     /ApEinfo_revcolor="gray50"
                     /ApEinfo_graphicformat="arrow_data {{0 1 2 0 0 -1} {} 0}
                     width 5 offset 0"
                     /label="ColE1 origin"
     oriT            complement(13321..13390)
                     /vntifkey=104
                     /note="RP4 oriT"
                     /ApEinfo_fwdcolor="pink"
                     /ApEinfo_revcolor="pink"
                     /ApEinfo_graphicformat="arrow_data {{0 1 2 0 0 -1} {} 0}
                     width 5 offset 0"
                     /label="RP4\oriT"
     CDS             complement(13791..15212)
                     /gene="sacB"
                     /codon_start=1
                     /transl_table=11
                     /product="levan sucrase"
                     /protein_id="ACJ66845.1"
                     /db_xref="GI:215434896"
                     /vntifkey=4
                     /ApEinfo_fwdcolor="#66ff66"
                     /ApEinfo_revcolor="#66ff66"
                     /ApEinfo_graphicformat="arrow_data {{0 1 2 0 0 -1} {} 0}
                     width 5 offset 0"
                     /label="levan\sucrase"
     CDS             complement(15704..16498)
                     /gene="nptII"
                     /codon_start=1
                     /transl_table=11
                     /product="neomycin phosphotransferase"
                     /protein_id="ACJ66844.1"
                     /db_xref="GI:215434895"
                     /vntifkey=4
                     /ApEinfo_fwdcolor="#66ff66"
                     /ApEinfo_revcolor="#66ff66"
                     /ApEinfo_graphicformat="arrow_data {{0 1 2 0 0 -1} {} 0}
                     width 5 offset 0"
                     /label="neomycin\phosphotransferase"
     -10_signal      complement(16602..16607)
                     /ApEinfo_fwdcolor="#07e500"
                     /ApEinfo_revcolor="#07e500"
                     /ApEinfo_graphicformat="arrow_data {{0 1 2 0 0 -1} {} 0}
                     width 5 offset 0"
                     /label="-10"
     -35_signal      complement(16625..16630)
                     /ApEinfo_fwdcolor="#07e500"
                     /ApEinfo_revcolor="#07e500"
                     /ApEinfo_graphicformat="arrow_data {{0 1 2 0 0 -1} {} 0}
                     width 5 offset 0"
                     /label="-35 kanR"
ORIGIN      
        1 ggtcagcacc gtttctgcgg actggctttc tacgtgttcc gcttccttta gcagcccttg
       61 cgccctgagt gcttgcggca gcgtgaagct agcttatcgc cattcgccat tcaggctgcg
      121 caactgttgg gaagggcgat cggtgcgggc ctcttcgcta ttacgccagc tggcgaaagg
      181 gggatgtgct gcaaggcgat taagttgggt aacgccaggg ttttcccagt cacgacgttg
      241 taaaacgacg gccagtgcca agcttttggc agcgcaaatg cgcccatcgc cgtcgaacgc
      301 cagcaagcct tcgctgaaca ggccgaccga ctcggcttgc aggtgaaaac gcaataacca
      361 ttgctgctcg aaatggcgca ggaaatagca gctttcgatc atcttcgccg acaggttgac
      421 caacgccatg gtgtggaact ggctttgccg cgatacgtcg gggcgcgcag aggacacgtc
      481 gagcaccgcc agcaggtcgc catgcgggtc gaacaccggg ctggccgagc aggtcagccc
      541 ggtgtgacgg ccacggaagt gctcgttctg atggatggtc agcgcctggc gctcgaccag
      601 acatgtgccg atgccattgg tgccctcgcg cgcctcgctc cagtcagcgc ccagccacag
      661 cccggcacgc tcgaagctgc gccgctcggc gggggcactg acgcaattga ggatcacccc
      721 gcgggcgtcg gtcagcagca ccgcgtggcc tgcgccggaa agctgctggt gcaggctgtt
      781 catttcatgg tcggcaattt gcagcacctg gtgcaggcgc tcgcggcttt ccagcaggcg
      841 cccatgctca agcaccaccg gcgcttcgat caccgccggg tcgaggtggt aatcctccag
      901 gcagcgcagc caggaacggg cgatggacgg atcactgccg ccctccccgg ccccgccatg
      961 ggcaacgcta tggacctgcc gggcatggcg agtgaagtga ttgctctgca ttgttgtaat
     1021 tctccgcaga tagagcgtca gcccagcatc ctccacccgg ttaggctttg caatgcacac
     1081 gcctgtgatg tgtcgcaaac ggcacaaaat gtcaccccag gcgtaccggc gccggcacag
     1141 cggtccttga acaggcccgt aaaaatgacc caagtcattg atttgcctgg gaccgccaac
     1201 actggcccaa cccttgctct atgcttttca actccctaaa aagcacaata ccaaggagac
     1261 acacctctag agacgaacaa taaggcctcc ctaacggggg gcctttttta ttgataacaa
     1321 aatctcgagt gagagcgttc accgacaaac aacagataaa acgaaaggcc cagtctttcg
     1381 actgagcctt tcgttttatt tgatgcctgg gcggccgctc agacacctgc agggcccgac
     1441 gaatcacgga cgatcagggt gtgggggtgc atcagttggc gtggttcgcc gcccccgtcc
     1501 cgatgacggc ggatttcttc cagcaccaga tcgacggccg cacgggccat tgctgcgata
     1561 ggctgatgca ccgtggtcag cggtggccag atgttatcgg cgatgctggt gtcgtcaaaa
     1621 cccacgatgc tcacgtcgcc agggacatcc agacccagcc gatgggcgac gccggcggtt
     1681 gcggcggcca tgtcgtcgtt cgcggcaaag atggcggttg ggcgaggctc ggcggccaac
     1741 aggcgttccg ccgcctccag gccgctacgg taggtgaaat agccctgctc cacacggata
     1801 ttctcctgcg ggatacccgc ggctttcagg gccgtcatga aaccatccaa gcgttgctgg
     1861 gacacggttt ggttcgggtg acccttgatg aagccaaagc gcttatggcc cagaccgatc
     1921 aggtgctggg tcagttcgaa tgccgcggct tcattgtcga tgcggatggt cgccatgtcg
     1981 gcggaggcgg taccaggcgc cactgcgact gctgcggcgc cggcggcacg gatctccgcc
     2041 agcacttcgg gcgactcaca cagcggcggg gggaggatga gcccatccac gccggttttc
     2101 aagaggcggg ccaaggtggc acgggccagc tcgggctccg cgcacttttc gatcacgatc
     2161 tgggccccgg tacgggacga ctcgtccagg gcgcccacga ggaactcgct caggtagccg
     2221 gtgctcgggt tgtcgtacag caggccgatg cgaaaggggg ccgagcccgc caggctgcgg
     2281 gctgctggat ttggggcgta gttgaggtcg gcaatggcct tctccaccag ctggcgcgtt
     2341 tcttccttga ccgtcgattc acggttgatc acgcgcgaca cggtcatcgg gctcacgcct
     2401 gcgcgcgcgg ccacatcgcg gatcgtcgcg ctctgggtgg tgcgccggcg ctgacgttcc
     2461 accggctggt tcatatgata tctcctgtgt gagttaatct taagaattgt tatccgctca
     2521 caattccagg tctgatcaca ttatccgagc cgatgattaa ttgtaaatag taatcatacc
     2581 tgacctccat agagactact agaaccggta cgcgtgctga tgccagaaag ggtcctgaat
     2641 ttcagggccc tttttttaca tggattgttt cgtttttttg ttatcaataa aaaaggccgc
     2701 gatttgcggc cttattgttc gtcgcggccg ctctcgagtc acagcaactc cttggctttg
     2761 gccacgacgt tatccaccgt gaagccaaat tcctcgaaca gcagttcggc cggggccgac
     2821 tccccgaacg tggtcatgcc cacgatggcg ccgttcaggc cgacatactt ataccaatag
     2881 tcggcgatgc ccgcctccac cgccacgcgc gcggtgacgg ccttcggcag cacgctctcc
     2941 cggtaggcgg cgtcctgttt gtcgaaggcg tccgtgcttg gcatcgacac cacgcgggcc
     3001 ttgacgccct ccgcggtcag tttctcgtag gccgcgacgg ccagctccac ctccgagccg
     3061 gtggcgatga aaatcagttc cggctgcccc gcgcagtcct tcaagacgta cccgccgcgc
     3121 gcgatattgg ccagctgctc ctcggtccgc tcctgctgcg ccaggttctg ccggctcaga
     3181 atcagggcgg ttggaccgtc ctggcgttcg acgccgtact tccaggcgac ggcgctttcc
     3241 acctgatcgc acggccgcca ggtggacata ttcggggtga cccgcaagct cgccacttgt
     3301 tccaccggct ggtgggtggg gccgtcctcg cccagcccaa tcgagtcatg ggtatacacc
     3361 atgacctgac gttgcttcat cagggcggcc atgcgcacgg cattccgcgc atattccacg
     3421 aacatcagga acgtggaggt gtagggcagg aacccgccgt gcagggagat gccgttggca
     3481 atcgcggtca taccgaactc gcgcacgccg taatggatgt aattacccgc cgcatcctcg
     3541 ttgatggcct tgctacccga ccacagggtc aggttgctgg gggccaggtc cgccgaaccg
     3601 cccaaaaatt cgggcaacag ggggccgaac gcctcgatgg cgttctggct ggccttgcgg
     3661 gaggcgatct tggctgggtt ggcctgcagc ttggcgatga actccttggc cttggcatca
     3721 aaatcgctcg gcatctcacc cttcatacgg cgggtgaact ccgccgcctc ctgcgggtag
     3781 gccttggcgt aggcggcgaa cttctcattc caggccgact ccttcgcctg gccggcttcc
     3841 ttggcgtccc actgggcgta aatctcggat gggatttcga acggggcgta cttccagccc
     3901 agttgctcgc gggtcagggc gatctccgcg tcgcccaggg gggcgccgtg ggagtcgtgg
     3961 gtacccgcct tgttggggct gccaaaaccg atgatggttt tgcacatcag cagcgacggt
     4021 ttgtccgtga ccgcccgggc ctcttccacc gcgcgcttaa tgctggcggc gtcgtggccg
     4081 tcgatgtcac ggatgacatg ccagccgtag gcttcgaaac gcatggcggt gtcgtcggtg
     4141 aaccacccct ccacgtgacc gtcaatcgag atgccattgt cgtcgtagaa ggcgatcagc
     4201 ttgcccagct tcaacgtgcc cgccaggctg cagacctcgt ggctgatacc ttccatcatg
     4261 cagccgtcgc ccatgaaggc gtacgtgtag tggtccacaa tatcgtgccc cgggcgattg
     4321 aactgggccg ccagcgtttt ttcggcgatg gccatgccga cggcgttggc gatgccctgg
     4381 cccaacgggc cggtggtggt ttcgaccccc gcggtgtagc cgacctccgg gtggcccggg
     4441 gttttgctat gcagctggcg gaagtttttc agctcctcca tcggcagatc gtagccggtc
     4501 aggtgcagca ggctgtagat cagcatgctc ccgtgcccgt tgctcaacac gaaacggtcg
     4561 cggtccgccc agcttgggtt ctgcgggttg tgcttcaaaa agtcccgcca caacacctcg
     4621 gcgatgtccg ccatccccat cggcgccccc gggtggccgc tcttggcttt ctgcaccgcg
     4681 tccatgctca gcgcccggat cgcgttggcc agttctttgc gggacgacat attttacctc
     4741 cttgactttc acagcaagtc accgatcatt ttctccaact tctcttggtc aatggcgaat
     4801 ttgcggatac cctccgccag cttatcgacg gccattgggt cctggttatg ctgccacagg
     4861 aactcgcttt ccgtgatgcg ggccgggcgg gctttcacct cgccggtgta cgacagcttg
     4921 cgttcgatgg cgccctcgct ctcggccaac tccttcaaca gggcgggggc aatggtcagc
     4981 cggtcgcagc cggccagctc caagatttcg ccgatgttgc ggaagctggc acccatgacg
     5041 acggtttcat aaccgtgctc tttgtagtac tggtagatct ccgacacgct cacgacgcct
     5101 gggtcctcgg ccggggcata ttccttctta tcggtattgg ccttatacca gtccaggatg
     5161 cggcccacga acgggctaat caggaacacg cccgcttccg cgcacgcccg ggcctgcgca
     5221 aagctgaaca gcagcgtcag attgcagttg ataccctctt tttccagctg ttccgccgcg
     5281 cggatgccct gccacgtcga ggccaatttg atcaggatgc gatcgttcga gatcccggcg
     5341 tcgttataca gtttgatcag gcgtttggct ttcgcgatgc tggcctcggt atcgtacgac
     5401 aggcgggcat ccacctcggt ggagatacgg ccgggcacca gcttcaaaat ttccaggccg
     5461 atgttcacgg ccaacttgtc cgtggcatcg acgatctgtt gggcgcgatc gttggactgt
     5521 tgcttggccc aggcgaccgc gtcgtcgatc agtttccgat actcgggaat ctgggcggcg
     5581 ttcaggatca gggacgggtt cgtggtcgcg tcctgcggct ggtacagctt catggcggca
     5641 atgtcgcccg tgtcggccac cacggtcgta tattggcgca gcgaggtcag cttgtcggtc
     5701 atattatacc tcctgtcgac ttaggccatc agcggcagca actgctggta cagccgccgg
     5761 aaggtttcgc ggcgcggctg gtaggccgcg taacgctgcg cgtccggcag atggctctgt
     5821 tccaggggca actggggcaa caactcgatc agggattttt cggggttggc ggcgatctgg
     5881 gccaggcgcg cggcgcccag ggccgggccc acgtcaccgc cggtgcggta atccaactgt
     5941 tgaccgctaa tatcggccag catctggcgc cagtactccg accgggcgcc cccgccgatc
     6001 agggtcaccg actgtggctt gatgccgcag gcatgcacca cgtccatacc atcggccaag
     6061 gcatagccca cgccttccag caccgcgcgc gccagttcgt tggggccgtg ctggtgcgtc
     6121 agaccgaaga acaccccttt ggcctgcgga ttgttgtgcg gggtacgctc gccgctcagg
     6181 tacggcagga accacactgg ctcggcgctc tcatcggctt gctgggcggc ggcaatcagg
     6241 gctggcacgt tgctcaggcc ggtcagcttg gcggcccagt ccaggcagct cgcggcgctc
     6301 agcatcacgg acatcaggtg ccagcgctgt ggcaaggcgt ggcagaagga gtgcacggcg
     6361 ctttctggct tggacaggaa gccctcgctc acggcgaagt agacgccgct ggtgcccagc
     6421 gacagcatgg cttggttggc atcgaccatc cccacgccga cggcaccggc ggcattgtcg
     6481 ccgccgccgg ccaccactgg cacggtggcc atgccccacg ccttcgccac ttccggcagc
     6541 agggcgccgg tgatttccga gccctcgtac agggccggca tctgatcgcg cgacaggtcg
     6601 caggcctgca gcatcacatc gctccagtcc cgtttcgcca catccagcca catggtgccg
     6661 gccgcgtcgc tcatgtcgct cgcgaactcg cccgtcatac gcaggcgcag gtagtctttg
     6721 ggcagcagca ccttgtcgat ttgccggaag atttccggct cgtgacgttg gacccacagc
     6781 agtttcgggg ccgtgaagcc cggcatcatc aggttgccgg taatcacgcg gctctgcggc
     6841 acacgggcct ccaacaaggt gcactcttgg gcacaacggc cgtcgttcca caggatcgcc
     6901 ggccgcagca cccgctgttg ggcatccagc agggtcgcgc cgtgcatctg gccggcgatg
     6961 cccagcgcct tcacgtcctg caacgagtgc tggtcaccca gggctttcat ggcgcggtcg
     7021 gtcgcctgcc accactgttc ggggtcttgt tcgctccaca gcggatgggg gcggctgacg
     7081 gtcagcttct ccgtctgcgc ggccaccacc tcgccttgct cgttcagcag gatcaccttg
     7141 acgccggacg tgcccaaatc aataccaatg tacataaata tcctcctcgt tgatcactta
     7201 tcgaacaggt agtggttcac caagttctcc agttgttcct ggcgaccgga ttgatgcacg
     7261 ggcgacagat ggtgctcctg ggcgtacttg gccaggtcgg ccaggctcat ctggcccttc
     7321 agaatttgct ggcccagctc gctgttccaa ccggagtaac gttgggcaat gcgtttgtcc
     7381 agttcgccgt cctcgatcat gcgggcggcg attttcagcg ccagcgccat cgtgtccatc
     7441 gcgccgatgt ggccgtagaa cagatcgtac ttgtcggtgc tttggcggcg caccttggcg
     7501 tcaaagttca gaccacccgt cgtaaagccc ccggccttca ggatttcgta catcaccagg
     7561 gcgttctcct cgacgctgtt cgggaactgg tcggtatccc agcccaactg ggcgtcaccc
     7621 cggttcgcgt ccacgctacc aaacagcccc agggcaatgg cggtggcgat ctcgtggtga
     7681 aaggaatggc cggccagggt ggcgtggttc gcttcgatgt tcagtttgat ctctttctcc
     7741 aggccaaact gcttcaggaa gccgtagacg gtcgcggcat cgtaatcgta ttggtgtttg
     7801 gttggttctt gcggtttcgg ctcgatcaac agggtgccct ggaacccgat cttatgctta
     7861 tgttccacca ccatctgcat gaagcgcccc agttgttcgc gctcctgccg caaatcggta
     7921 ttcagcagcg tctcataacc ttcacggccg ccccacagga cgtagttttc gccgcccagc
     7981 ttgtgggtcg cttccatcgc cgtcaccacc tgggtcgcgg cccacgagaa cacctccggg
     8041 tccgggttgg tggcggcacc ggcgccgtag cgggggttgg tgaaacagtt ggcggtgccc
     8101 cacagcagtt tgacaccgct ctcttcttgt ttgccggcca gcacgtccac catttgggcg
     8161 aagttattga tgtactcctt cagggaggcc ccctctgggc tcacgtccac gtcatggaag
     8221 caatagaatg ggacgtgcag tttatggaag aactcgaagg ccacgtccgc cttgcgcttc
     8281 gccagcgcca gggcctcgcc cggctgctgc caggggcggt taaacgcgcc gacgccgaac
     8341 atgtccgcgc cgttccagca gaacgtgtgc caatagcagg cggcgaagcg cagatgctcc
     8401 tccatgcgct tacccagcac caactcgtct gggttgtagt gacggaaggc cagcgggttc
     8461 gaggatttgc tgccttcgta gcgcacgcgg tccagctggt cgaagtaggc ctgcatatga
     8521 tatctcctgt gtgacttaag tgagaccaat tgttatccgc tcacaattcc acacattata
     8581 cgagccgatg attaattgtc aaggtctcaa gacatggcat aactagtatg gaatgtctcg
     8641 gccgctcggt catggcgttg tcctgcttga gcttggaccc ttcaggtggt cccgcgcccg
     8701 cccttccgct agggcgcaag cgcgatttgc accgcgcgcc ggggcttgac atgggcgtcg
     8761 tgttagcgct aacaacgtca tcgacaagtg acggggggcg tgggcggcga gtcaagaccg
     8821 gtccaacgcg cccgccagct taagcataag gagatttctt atgaacaccc agtataacag
     8881 cagctacatc ttcagcatca ccttggtggc caccctgggc ggcctgctgt tcggttatga
     8941 taccgccgtg atcagcggca ccgtggaaag cctgaacacc gtgttcgtgg ccccgcagaa
     9001 cctgtcggag tcggcggcca acagcctgct gggcttctgc gtggcgagcg ccctgatcgg
     9061 ctgcatcatc ggcggggccc tgggcggcta ttgcagcaac cgcttcgggc gccgcgacag
     9121 cttgaagatc gcggccgtct tgttttttat cagcggtgtg gggtccgcgt ggccggaact
     9181 gggtttcacc tcgattaacc cggacaacac cgtcccagtc tatctggccg gttacgtgcc
     9241 cgagttcgtg atctaccgca tcatcggtgg gatcggggtc ggcctggcct ccatgttgtc
     9301 gccgatgtac attgccgaat tggcgcccgc ccatatccgg gggaagctgg tcagcttcaa
     9361 ccagttcgcg atcatctttg ggcagctgtt ggtgtactgc gtgaattact tcattgcgcg
     9421 ttcgggcgat gccagctggc tgaataccga tggttggcgc tacatgttcg cgtccgaatg
     9481 tattccagcg ctgctgttcc tgatgctgct gtacaccgtc cccgagagcc cgcgctggct
     9541 gatgagccgt ggcaagcagg aacaagccga aggcatcttg cggaagatca tgggcaatac
     9601 cctggccacg caggccgtgc aagagatcaa acactccttg gaccacggcc gcaagaccgg
     9661 cgggcgcttg ctgatgttcg gcgtgggggt gatcgtgatt ggcgtgatgt tgtccatttt
     9721 ccagcagttc gtcgggatca acgtggtgtt gtattacgcg ccagaagtgt ttaagaccct
     9781 gggcgcctcg accgacatcg ccctgctgca gaccattatc gtgggtgtga ttaacttgac
     9841 gtttacggtc ctggcgatca tgaccgtgga taaattcggc cgtaagccgc tgcaaatcat
     9901 cggcgccctg ggcatggcca tcggcatgtt cagcttgggc acggcgttct acacccaggc
     9961 cccgggcatt gtcgccctgc tgtcgatgtt gttctacgtg gccgccttcg ccatgtcgtg
    10021 gggtcccgtg tgctgggtcc tgctgtccga aatcttcccc aatgccatcc gtggcaaagc
    10081 cctggccatt gccgtggccg cccagtggct ggccaactac ttcgtgtcct ggaccttccc
    10141 aatgatggac aagaacagct ggttggtggc gcacttccac aacggcttca gctactggat
    10201 ctacggctgc atgggcgtgc tggccgccct gttcatgtgg aagttcgtgc ccgaaaccaa
    10261 aggtaagacc ttggaagaac tggaagcgct gtgggaaccg gaaaccaaaa agacccagca
    10321 gaccgccacc ctgtaacagt gaaaaatggc gcccatcggc gccatttttt tatggacgtc
    10381 ggatccaccg cgtcgccttc ttcgcgggta aacccgctcc tacaggttca ccgttggttc
    10441 cagagccggt gcggtacctg tgggagcggg caagcccgcg aagaggccgg acttgcttta
    10501 cacaaaaccc agggcggtaa ccgtgcacca accgctctgg ctcgcttcct gcagcaccca
    10561 tcaccatcgg cccggaaccc ttccggccac caagaaaaaa aacaggtgaa tctatgccaa
    10621 gcgaacattc cgccggatcg ccggcaggct cctccgtcga cttcgagaaa gtcggctctg
    10681 actatttcca gcaacgtgaa ctgaaaaaag gcgccgccgg ctgggtactg ctggtcggcc
    10741 tgggcgtggc gtacgtcatt tccggcgatt acgccggctg gaacttcggc ctggcgcagg
    10801 gtggctgggg cggcatgttc ctggccacct tgctgatggc aaccatgtac ctgtgcatgt
    10861 gcttctcgct ggccgaactg tcgtcgatga tccccaccgc tggcggcggc tacggctttg
    10921 cccgcagcgc gttcggaccg tggggcggct ttttgaccgg cacggcgatc ctgatcgaat
    10981 acgccatcgc cccagccgcc atcgcggtgt tcatcggcgc ctactgccaa tcgctgttcg
    11041 gtatcggcgg ctggatgatc tacctggcgt tctacatcgt gttcatcagc atccacattt
    11101 tcggcgtggg tgaggcactg aagctgatgt tcatcatcac cgccatcgcc gccattgccc
    11161 tggccgtatt cctgataggc atggtgcccc attttgatgc agccaacctg ttcgacatcg
    11221 ccaaaacgga cgccgtcggc gccagcagct tcctgccgtt cggctatgtc ggcgtgtggg
    11281 cagccatccc ttacgccatc tggttcttcc ttgccgtcga aggcgtgccg ctggccgcgt
    11341 cgccttctga tcgggaattc gtaatcatgt catagctgtt tcctgtgtga aattgttatc
    11401 cgctcacaat tccacacaac atacgagccg gaagcataaa gtgtaaagcc tggggtgcct
    11461 aatgagtgag ctaactcaca ttaattgcgt tgcgctcact gcccgctttc cagtcgggaa
    11521 acctgtcgtg ccagctgcat taatgaatcg gccaacgcgc ggggagaggc ggtttgcgta
    11581 ttgggcgctc ttccgcttcc tcgctcactg actcgctgcg ctcggtcgtt cggctgcggc
    11641 gagcggtatc agctcactca aaggcggtaa tacggttatc cacagaatca ggggataacg
    11701 caggaaagaa catgtgagca aaaggccagc aaaaggccag gaaccgtaaa aaggccgcgt
    11761 tgctggcgtt tttccatagg ctccgccccc ctgacgagca tcacaaaaat cgacgctcaa
    11821 gtcagaggtg gcgaaacccg acaggactat aaagatacca ggcgtttccc cctggaagct
    11881 ccctcgtgcg ctctcctgtt ccgaccctgc cgcttaccgg atacctgtcc gcctttctcc
    11941 cttcgggaag cgtggcgctt tctcatagct cacgctgtag gtatctcagt tcggtgtagg
    12001 tcgttcgctc caagctgggc tgtgtgcacg aaccccccgt tcagcccgac cgctgcgcct
    12061 tatccggtaa ctatcgtctt gagtccaacc cggtaagaca cgacttatcg ccactggcag
    12121 cagccactgg taacaggatt agcagagcga ggtatgtagg cggtgctaca gagttcttga
    12181 agtggtggcc taactacggc tacactagaa gaacagtatt tggtatctgc gctctgctga
    12241 agccagttac cttcggaaaa agagttggta gctcttgatc cggcaaacaa accaccgctg
    12301 gtagcggtgg tttttttgtt tgcaagcagc agattacgcg cagaaaaaaa ggatctcaag
    12361 aagatccttt gatcttttct acggggtctg acgctcagtg gaacgaaaac tcacgttaag
    12421 ggattttggt catgagatta tcaaaaagga tcttcaccta gatccttttg gggtgggcga
    12481 agaactccag catgagatcc ccgcgctgga ggatcatcca gccctgatag aaacagaagc
    12541 cactggagca cctcaaaaac accatcatac actaaatcag taagttggca gcatcacccg
    12601 acgcactttg cgccgaataa atacctgtga cggaagatca cttcgcagaa taaataaatc
    12661 ctggtgtccc tgttgatacc gggaagccct gggccaactt ttggcgaaaa tgagacgttg
    12721 atcggcacgt aagaggttcc aactttcacc ataatgaaat aagatcacta ccgggcgtat
    12781 tttttgagtt atcgagattt tcaggagctg atagaaacag aagccactgg agcacctcaa
    12841 aaacaccatc atacactaaa tcagtaagtt ggcagcatca cccgacgcac tttgcgccga
    12901 ataaatacct gtgacggaag atcacttcgc agaataaata aatcctggtg tccctgttga
    12961 taccgggaag ccctgggcca acttttggcg aaaatgagac gttgatcggc acgtaagagg
    13021 ttccaacttt caccataatg aaataagatc actaccgggc gtattttttg agttatcgag
    13081 attttcagga gctctttggc atcgtctctc gcctgtcccc tcagttcagt aatttcctgc
    13141 atttgcctgt ttccagtcgg tagatattcc acaaaacagc agggaagcag cgcttttccg
    13201 ctgcataacc ctgcttcggg gtcattatag cgattttttc ggtatatcca tcctttttcg
    13261 cacgatatac aggattttgc caaagggttc gtgtagactt tccttggtgt atccaacggc
    13321 gtcagccggg caggataggt gaagtaggcc cacccgcgag cgggtgttcc ttcttcactg
    13381 tcccttattc gcacctggcg gtgctcaacg ggaatcctgc tctgcgaggc tggccggcta
    13441 ccgccggcgt aacagatgag ggcaagcgga tggctgatga aaccaagcca accaggaagg
    13501 gcagcccacc tatcaaggtg tactgccttc cagacgaacg aagagcgatt gaggaaaagg
    13561 cggcggcggc cggcatgagc ctgtcggcct acctgctggc cgtcggccag ggctacaaaa
    13621 tcacgggcgt cgtggactat gagcacgtcc gcgagggcgt cccggaaaac gattccgaag
    13681 cccaaccttt catagaaggc ggcggtggaa tcgaaatctc gtgatggcag gttgggcgtc
    13741 gcttggtcgg tcatttcgct cggtacccat cggcattttc ttttgcgttt ttatttgtta
    13801 actgttaatt gtccttgttc aaggatgctg tctttgacaa cagatgtttt cttgcctttg
    13861 atgttcagca ggaagctcgg cgcaaacgtt gattgtttgt ctgcgtagaa tcctctgttt
    13921 gtcatatagc ttgtaatcac gacattgttt cctttcgctt gaggtacagc gaagtgtgag
    13981 taagtaaagg ttacatcgtt aggatcaaga tccattttta acacaaggcc agttttgttc
    14041 agcggcttgt atgggccagt taaagaatta gaaacataac caagcatgta aatatcgtta
    14101 gacgtaatgc cgtcaatcgt catttttgat ccgcgggagt cagtgaacag gtaccatttg
    14161 ccgttcattt taaagacgtt cgcgcgttca atttcatctg ttactgtgtt agatgcaatc
    14221 agcggtttca tcactttttt cagtgtgtaa tcatcgttta gctcaatcat accgagagcg
    14281 ccgtttgcta actcagccgt gcgtttttta tcgctttgca gaagtttttg actttcttga
    14341 cggaagaatg atgtgctttt gccatagtat gctttgttaa ataaagattc ttcgccttgg
    14401 tagccatctt cagttccagt gtttgcttca aatactaagt atttgtggcc tttatcttct
    14461 acgtagtgag gatctctcag cgtatggttg tcgcctgagc tgtagttgcc ttcatcgatg
    14521 aactgctgta cattttgata cgtttttccg tcaccgtcaa agattgattt ataatcctct
    14581 acaccgttga tgttcaaaga gctgtctgat gctgatacgt taacttgtgc agttgtcagt
    14641 gtttgtttgc cgtaatgttt accggagaaa tcagtgtaga ataaacggat ttttccgtca
    14701 gatgtaaatg tggctgaacc tgaccattct tgtgtttggt cttttaggat agaatcattt
    14761 gcatcgaatt tgtcgctgtc tttaaagacg cggccagcgt ttttccagct gtcaatagaa
    14821 gtttcgccga ctttttgata gaacatgtaa atcgatgtgt catccgcatt tttaggatct
    14881 ccggctaatg caaagacgat gtggtagccg tgatagtttg cgacagtgcc gtcagcgttt
    14941 tgtaatggcc agctgtccca aacgtccagg ccttttgcag aagagatatt tttaattgtg
    15001 gacgaatcaa attcagaaac ttgatatttt tcattttttt gctgttcagg gatttgcagc
    15061 atatcatggc gtgtaatatg ggaaatgccg tatgtttcct tatatggctt ttggttcgtt
    15121 tctttcgcaa acgcttgagt tgcgcctcct gccagcagtg cggtagtaaa ggttaatact
    15181 gttgcttgtt ttgcaaactt tttgatgttc atcgttcatg tctccttttt tatgtactgt
    15241 gttagcggtc tgcttcttcc agccctcctg tttgaagatg gcaagttagt tacgcacaat
    15301 aaaaaaagac ctaaaatatg taaggggtga cgccaaagta tacactttgc cctttacaca
    15361 ttttaggtct tgcctgcttt atcagtaaca aacccgcgcg atttactttt cgacctcatt
    15421 ctattagact ctcgtttgga ttgcaactgg tctattttcc tcttttgttt gatagaaaat
    15481 cataaaagga tttgcagact acgggcctaa agaactaaaa aatctatctg tttcttttca
    15541 ttctctgtat tttttatagt ttctgttgca tgggcataaa gttgcctttt taatcacaat
    15601 tcagaaaata tcataatatc tcatttcact aaataatagt gaacggcagg tatatgtgat
    15661 gggttaaaaa ggatcgatcc tctagcgaac cccagagtcc cgctcagaag aactcgtcaa
    15721 gaaggcgata gaaggcgatg cgctgcgaat cgggagcggc gataccgtaa agcacgagga
    15781 agcggtcagc ccattcgccg ccaagctctt cagcaatatc acgggtagcc aacgctatgt
    15841 cctgatagcg gtccgccaca cccagccggc cacagtcgat gaatccagaa aagcggccat
    15901 tttccaccat gatattcggc aagcaggcat cgccatgggt cacgacgaga tcctcgccgt
    15961 cgggcatccg cgccttgagc ctggcgaaca gttcggctgg cgcgagcccc tgatgctctt
    16021 cgtccagatc atcctgatcg acaagaccgg cttccatccg agtacgtgct cgctcgatgc
    16081 gatgtttcgc ttggtggtcg aatgggcagg tagccggatc aagcgtatgc agccgccgca
    16141 ttgcatcagc catgatggat actttctcgg caggagcaag gtgagatgac aggagatcct
    16201 gccccggcac ttcgcccaat agcagccagt cccttcccgc ttcagtgaca acgtcgagca
    16261 cagctgcgca aggaacgccc gtcgtggcca gccacgatag ccgcgctgcc tcgtcttgga
    16321 gttcattcag ggcaccggac aggtcggtct tgacaaaaag aaccgggcgc ccctgcgctg
    16381 acagccggaa cacggcggca tcagagcagc cgattgtctg ttgtgcccag tcatagccga
    16441 atagcctctc cacccaagcg gccggagaac ctgcgtgcaa tccatcttgt tcaatcatgc
    16501 gaaacgatcc tcatcctgtc tcttgatcag atcttgatcc cctgcgccat cagatccttg
    16561 gcggcaagaa agccatccag tttactttgc agggcttccc aaccttacca gagggcgccc
    16621 cagctggcaa ttccggttcg cttgctgtcc ataaaaccgc ccagtctagc tatcgccatg
    16681 taagcccact gcaagctacc tgctttctct ttgcgcttgc gttttccctt gtccagatag
    16741 cccagtagct gacattcatc cgg
//
