# Supplementary material for: Dynamic control systems that mimic natural regulation of catabolic pathways enable rapid production of lignocellulose-derived bioproducts
Source: bioRxiv preprint, doi:10.1101/2022.01.12.475730, version 1 (2022-01-13)
Supplement: Supplementary File P1 [file 475730_file04.zip › Supplemental File P1/pJE1517.gb]

LOCUS       pJE1517                16894 bp ds-DNA     circular     12-JAN-2022
DEFINITION  .
ACCESSION   urn.local...4f-ec0d4ol
KEYWORDS    .
SOURCE      .
  ORGANISM  .
COMMENT     ApEinfo:methylated:1.
FEATURES             Location/Qualifiers
     -35_signal      134..139
                     /ApEinfo_fwdcolor="#07e500"
                     /ApEinfo_revcolor="#07e500"
                     /ApEinfo_graphicformat="arrow_data {{0 1 2 0 0 -1} {} 0}
                     width 5 offset 0"
                     /label="-35 kanR"
     -10_signal      157..162
                     /ApEinfo_fwdcolor="#07e500"
                     /ApEinfo_revcolor="#07e500"
                     /ApEinfo_graphicformat="arrow_data {{0 1 2 0 0 -1} {} 0}
                     width 5 offset 0"
                     /label="-10"
     CDS             266..1060
                     /gene="nptII"
                     /codon_start=1
                     /transl_table=11
                     /product="neomycin phosphotransferase"
                     /protein_id="ACJ66844.1"
                     /db_xref="GI:215434895"
                     /vntifkey=4
                     /ApEinfo_fwdcolor="#66ff66"
                     /ApEinfo_revcolor="#66ff66"
                     /ApEinfo_graphicformat="arrow_data {{0 1 2 0 0 -1} {} 0}
                     width 5 offset 0"
                     /label="neomycin\phosphotransferase"
     CDS             1552..2973
                     /gene="sacB"
                     /codon_start=1
                     /transl_table=11
                     /product="levan sucrase"
                     /protein_id="ACJ66845.1"
                     /db_xref="GI:215434896"
                     /vntifkey=4
                     /ApEinfo_fwdcolor="#66ff66"
                     /ApEinfo_revcolor="#66ff66"
                     /ApEinfo_graphicformat="arrow_data {{0 1 2 0 0 -1} {} 0}
                     width 5 offset 0"
                     /label="levan\sucrase"
     oriT            3374..3443
                     /vntifkey=104
                     /note="RP4 oriT"
                     /ApEinfo_fwdcolor="pink"
                     /ApEinfo_revcolor="pink"
                     /ApEinfo_graphicformat="arrow_data {{0 1 2 0 0 -1} {} 0}
                     width 5 offset 0"
                     /label="RP4\oriT"
     rep_origin      4329..5011
                     /ApEinfo_fwdcolor="gray50"
                     /ApEinfo_revcolor="gray50"
                     /ApEinfo_graphicformat="arrow_data {{0 1 2 0 0 -1} {} 0}
                     width 5 offset 0"
                     /label="ColE1 origin"
     promoter        5300..5379
                     /vntifkey=30
                     /ApEinfo_fwdcolor="#cc66ff"
                     /ApEinfo_revcolor="#cc66ff"
                     /ApEinfo_graphicformat="arrow_data {{0 1 2 0 0 -1} {} 0}
                     width 5 offset 0"
                     /label="lac\promoter"
     promoter        5317..5349
                     /ApEinfo_fwdcolor="#346ee0"
                     /ApEinfo_revcolor="#1d43bd"
                     /ApEinfo_graphicformat="arrow_data {{0 1 2 0 0 -1} {} 0}
                     width 5 offset 0"
                     /label="Plac"
     protein_bind    5350..5373
                     /ApEinfo_fwdcolor="#ffc526"
                     /ApEinfo_revcolor="#ffc526"
                     /ApEinfo_graphicformat="arrow_data {{0 1 2 0 0 -1} {} 0}
                     width 5 offset 0"
                     /label="lac operator"
     misc_binding    5351..5373
                     /ApEinfo_fwdcolor="#6495ed"
                     /ApEinfo_revcolor="#6495ed"
                     /ApEinfo_graphicformat="arrow_data {{0 1 2 0 0 -1} {} 0}
                     width 5 offset 0"
                     /label="LacO"
     gene            5396..5409
                     /gene="lacZalpha"
                     /vntifkey=60
                     /ApEinfo_fwdcolor="#66ff66"
                     /ApEinfo_revcolor="#66ff66"
                     /ApEinfo_graphicformat="arrow_data {{0 1 2 0 0 -1} {} 0}
                     width 5 offset 0"
                     /label="lacZalpha"
     misc_feature    5426..6377
                     /locus_tag="/product="" /label=PP_0545_UP
                     /ApEinfo_fwdcolor=""#ff0004"
                     /ApEinfo_revcolor="#ff0004"
                     /ApEinfo_graphicformat="arrow_data {{0 1 2 0 0 -1} {} 0}
                     width 5 offset 0"
     terminator      complement(6390..6427)
                     /ApEinfo_fwdcolor="#9d1b1c"
                     /ApEinfo_revcolor="#9d1b1c"
                     /ApEinfo_graphicformat="arrow_data {{0 1 2 0 0 -1} {} 0}
                     width 5 offset 0"
                     /label="crr terminator"
     CDS             complement(6428..7903)
                     /ApEinfo_fwdcolor="#e7e8ff"
                     /ApEinfo_revcolor="#e7e8ff"
                     /ApEinfo_graphicformat="arrow_data {{0 1 2 0 0 -1} {} 0}
                     width 5 offset 0"
                     /label="xylE (Ppu opt)"
     promoter        complement(7926..8125)
                     /ApEinfo_fwdcolor="#346ee0"
                     /ApEinfo_revcolor="#1d43bd"
                     /ApEinfo_graphicformat="arrow_data {{0 1 2 0 0 -1} {} 0}
                     width 5 offset 0"
                     /label="PxylX_1"
     -10_signal      complement(7982..7987)
                     /ApEinfo_fwdcolor="#07e500"
                     /ApEinfo_revcolor="#07e500"
                     /ApEinfo_graphicformat="arrow_data {{0 1 2 0 0 -1} {} 0}
                     width 5 offset 0"
                     /label="-10 (putative)"
     protein_bind    complement(7983..7996)
                     /ApEinfo_fwdcolor="#ffc526"
                     /ApEinfo_revcolor="#ffc526"
                     /ApEinfo_graphicformat="arrow_data {{0 1 2 0 0 -1} {} 0}
                     width 5 offset 0"
                     /label="xylO"
     -35_signal      complement(8005..8010)
                     /ApEinfo_fwdcolor="#07e500"
                     /ApEinfo_revcolor="#07e500"
                     /ApEinfo_graphicformat="arrow_data {{0 1 2 0 0 -1} {} 0}
                     width 5 offset 0"
                     /label="-35 (putative)"
     promoter        8155..8354
                     /ApEinfo_fwdcolor="#346ee0"
                     /ApEinfo_revcolor="#1d43bd"
                     /ApEinfo_graphicformat="arrow_data {{0 1 2 0 0 -1} {} 0}
                     width 5 offset 0"
                     /label="PxylE_2"
     -35_signal      8264..8269
                     /ApEinfo_fwdcolor="#07e500"
                     /ApEinfo_revcolor="#07e500"
                     /ApEinfo_graphicformat="arrow_data {{0 1 2 0 0 -1} {} 0}
                     width 5 offset 0"
                     /label="-35"
     protein_bind    8272..8285
                     /ApEinfo_label="xylO"
                     /ApEinfo_fwdcolor="#ffc526"
                     /ApEinfo_revcolor="#ffc526"
                     /ApEinfo_graphicformat="arrow_data {{0 1 2 0 0 -1} {} 0}
                     width 5 offset 0"
                     /label="xylO(1)"
     -10_signal      8287..8292
                     /ApEinfo_label="-10"
                     /ApEinfo_fwdcolor="#07e500"
                     /ApEinfo_revcolor="#07e500"
                     /ApEinfo_graphicformat="arrow_data {{0 1 2 0 0 -1} {} 0}
                     width 5 offset 0"
                     /label="-10(1)"
     CDS             8379..9701
                     /ApEinfo_fwdcolor="#e7e8ff"
                     /ApEinfo_revcolor="#e7e8ff"
                     /ApEinfo_graphicformat="arrow_data {{0 1 2 0 0 -1} {} 0}
                     width 5 offset 0"
                     /label="xylA (Ppu opt)"
     gene            9720..11174
                     /ApEinfo_fwdcolor="#acdcff"
                     /ApEinfo_revcolor="#acdcff"
                     /ApEinfo_graphicformat="arrow_data {{0 1 2 0 0 -1} {} 0}
                     width 5 offset 0"
                     /label="xylB (Ppu opt)"
     CDS             11193..12146
                     /ApEinfo_fwdcolor="#e7e8ff"
                     /ApEinfo_revcolor="#e7e8ff"
                     /ApEinfo_graphicformat="arrow_data {{0 1 2 0 0 -1} {} 0}
                     width 5 offset 0"
                     /label="talB (Ppu opt)"
     gene            12165..14156
                     /ApEinfo_fwdcolor="#acdcff"
                     /ApEinfo_revcolor="#acdcff"
                     /ApEinfo_graphicformat="arrow_data {{0 1 2 0 0 -1} {} 0}
                     width 5 offset 0"
                     /label="tktA (Ppu opt)"
     terminator      14172..14219
                     /ApEinfo_fwdcolor="#9d1b1c"
                     /ApEinfo_revcolor="#9d1b1c"
                     /ApEinfo_graphicformat="arrow_data {{0 1 2 0 0 -1} {} 0}
                     width 5 offset 0"
                     /label="L3S1P22 terminator"
     terminator      complement(14228..14279)
                     /ApEinfo_fwdcolor="#9d1b1c"
                     /ApEinfo_revcolor="#9d1b1c"
                     /ApEinfo_graphicformat="arrow_data {{0 1 2 0 0 -1} {} 0}
                     width 5 offset 0"
                     /label="proS terminator"
     misc_feature    14297
                     /ApEinfo_fwdcolor="cyan"
                     /ApEinfo_revcolor="cyan"
                     /ApEinfo_graphicformat="arrow_data {{0 1 2 0 0 -1} {} 0}
                     width 5 offset 0"
                     /label="Cloning (insertion) site"
     promoter        14303..14390
                     /ApEinfo_fwdcolor="#346ee0"
                     /ApEinfo_revcolor="#1d43bd"
                     /ApEinfo_graphicformat="arrow_data {{0 1 2 0 0 -1} {} 0}
                     width 5 offset 0"
                     /label="JE121411 promoter"
     RBS             14391..14420
                     /locus_tag="/product="" /label=RBS region
                     /ApEinfo_fwdcolor=""#acdcff"
                     /ApEinfo_revcolor="#acdcff"
                     /ApEinfo_graphicformat="arrow_data {{0 1 2 0 0 -1} {} 0}
                     width 5 offset 0"
     CDS             14421..15476
                     /standard_name="Cc xylR (Ppu opt)"
                     /ApEinfo_fwdcolor="#7093ff"
                     /ApEinfo_revcolor="#7093ff"
                     /ApEinfo_graphicformat="arrow_data {{0 1 2 0 0 -1} {} 0}
                     width 5 offset 0"
                     /label="Cc_xylR-V204W"
     terminator      15485..15564
                     /ApEinfo_fwdcolor="#9d1b1c"
                     /ApEinfo_revcolor="#9d1b1c"
                     /ApEinfo_graphicformat="arrow_data {{0 1 2 0 0 -1} {} 0}
                     width 5 offset 0"
                     /label="rrn terminator"
     terminator      complement(15573..15623)
                     /ApEinfo_fwdcolor="#9d1b1c"
                     /ApEinfo_revcolor="#9d1b1c"
                     /ApEinfo_graphicformat="arrow_data {{0 1 2 0 0 -1} {} 0}
                     width 5 offset 0"
                     /label="L3S1P13 terminator"
     misc_feature    15630..16629
                     /locus_tag="/product="" /label=PP_0545_DN
                     /ApEinfo_fwdcolor=""#ff93ef"
                     /ApEinfo_revcolor="#ff0004"
                     /ApEinfo_graphicformat="arrow_data {{0 1 2 0 0 -1} {} 0}
                     width 5 offset 0"
     gene            16630..16801
                     /gene="lacZalpha"
                     /vntifkey=60
                     /ApEinfo_label="lacZalpha"
                     /ApEinfo_fwdcolor="#66ff66"
                     /ApEinfo_revcolor="#66ff66"
                     /ApEinfo_graphicformat="arrow_data {{0 1 2 0 0 -1} {} 0}
                     width 5 offset 0"
                     /label="lacZalpha(1)"
ORIGIN      
        1 ccggatgaat gtcagctact gggctatctg gacaagggaa aacgcaagcg caaagagaaa
       61 gcaggtagct tgcagtgggc ttacatggcg atagctagac tgggcggttt tatggacagc
      121 aagcgaaccg gaattgccag ctggggcgcc ctctggtaag gttgggaagc cctgcaaagt
      181 aaactggatg gctttcttgc cgccaaggat ctgatggcgc aggggatcaa gatctgatca
      241 agagacagga tgaggatcgt ttcgcatgat tgaacaagat ggattgcacg caggttctcc
      301 ggccgcttgg gtggagaggc tattcggcta tgactgggca caacagacaa tcggctgctc
      361 tgatgccgcc gtgttccggc tgtcagcgca ggggcgcccg gttctttttg tcaagaccga
      421 cctgtccggt gccctgaatg aactccaaga cgaggcagcg cggctatcgt ggctggccac
      481 gacgggcgtt ccttgcgcag ctgtgctcga cgttgtcact gaagcgggaa gggactggct
      541 gctattgggc gaagtgccgg ggcaggatct cctgtcatct caccttgctc ctgccgagaa
      601 agtatccatc atggctgatg caatgcggcg gctgcatacg cttgatccgg ctacctgccc
      661 attcgaccac caagcgaaac atcgcatcga gcgagcacgt actcggatgg aagccggtct
      721 tgtcgatcag gatgatctgg acgaagagca tcaggggctc gcgccagccg aactgttcgc
      781 caggctcaag gcgcggatgc ccgacggcga ggatctcgtc gtgacccatg gcgatgcctg
      841 cttgccgaat atcatggtgg aaaatggccg cttttctgga ttcatcgact gtggccggct
      901 gggtgtggcg gaccgctatc aggacatagc gttggctacc cgtgatattg ctgaagagct
      961 tggcggcgaa tgggctgacc gcttcctcgt gctttacggt atcgccgctc ccgattcgca
     1021 gcgcatcgcc ttctatcgcc ttcttgacga gttcttctga gcgggactct ggggttcgct
     1081 agaggatcga tcctttttaa cccatcacat atacctgccg ttcactatta tttagtgaaa
     1141 tgagatatta tgatattttc tgaattgtga ttaaaaaggc aactttatgc ccatgcaaca
     1201 gaaactataa aaaatacaga gaatgaaaag aaacagatag attttttagt tctttaggcc
     1261 cgtagtctgc aaatcctttt atgattttct atcaaacaaa agaggaaaat agaccagttg
     1321 caatccaaac gagagtctaa tagaatgagg tcgaaaagta aatcgcgcgg gtttgttact
     1381 gataaagcag gcaagaccta aaatgtgtaa agggcaaagt gtatactttg gcgtcacccc
     1441 ttacatattt taggtctttt tttattgtgc gtaactaact tgccatcttc aaacaggagg
     1501 gctggaagaa gcagaccgct aacacagtac ataaaaaagg agacatgaac gatgaacatc
     1561 aaaaagtttg caaaacaagc aacagtatta acctttacta ccgcactgct ggcaggaggc
     1621 gcaactcaag cgtttgcgaa agaaacgaac caaaagccat ataaggaaac atacggcatt
     1681 tcccatatta cacgccatga tatgctgcaa atccctgaac agcaaaaaaa tgaaaaatat
     1741 caagtttctg aatttgattc gtccacaatt aaaaatatct cttctgcaaa aggcctggac
     1801 gtttgggaca gctggccatt acaaaacgct gacggcactg tcgcaaacta tcacggctac
     1861 cacatcgtct ttgcattagc cggagatcct aaaaatgcgg atgacacatc gatttacatg
     1921 ttctatcaaa aagtcggcga aacttctatt gacagctgga aaaacgctgg ccgcgtcttt
     1981 aaagacagcg acaaattcga tgcaaatgat tctatcctaa aagaccaaac acaagaatgg
     2041 tcaggttcag ccacatttac atctgacgga aaaatccgtt tattctacac tgatttctcc
     2101 ggtaaacatt acggcaaaca aacactgaca actgcacaag ttaacgtatc agcatcagac
     2161 agctctttga acatcaacgg tgtagaggat tataaatcaa tctttgacgg tgacggaaaa
     2221 acgtatcaaa atgtacagca gttcatcgat gaaggcaact acagctcagg cgacaaccat
     2281 acgctgagag atcctcacta cgtagaagat aaaggccaca aatacttagt atttgaagca
     2341 aacactggaa ctgaagatgg ctaccaaggc gaagaatctt tatttaacaa agcatactat
     2401 ggcaaaagca catcattctt ccgtcaagaa agtcaaaaac ttctgcaaag cgataaaaaa
     2461 cgcacggctg agttagcaaa cggcgctctc ggtatgattg agctaaacga tgattacaca
     2521 ctgaaaaaag tgatgaaacc gctgattgca tctaacacag taacagatga aattgaacgc
     2581 gcgaacgtct ttaaaatgaa cggcaaatgg tacctgttca ctgactcccg cggatcaaaa
     2641 atgacgattg acggcattac gtctaacgat atttacatgc ttggttatgt ttctaattct
     2701 ttaactggcc catacaagcc gctgaacaaa actggccttg tgttaaaaat ggatcttgat
     2761 cctaacgatg taacctttac ttactcacac ttcgctgtac ctcaagcgaa aggaaacaat
     2821 gtcgtgatta caagctatat gacaaacaga ggattctacg cagacaaaca atcaacgttt
     2881 gcgccgagct tcctgctgaa catcaaaggc aagaaaacat ctgttgtcaa agacagcatc
     2941 cttgaacaag gacaattaac agttaacaaa taaaaacgca aaagaaaatg ccgatgggta
     3001 ccgagcgaaa tgaccgacca agcgacgccc aacctgccat cacgagattt cgattccacc
     3061 gccgccttct atgaaaggtt gggcttcgga atcgttttcc gggacgccct cgcggacgtg
     3121 ctcatagtcc acgacgcccg tgattttgta gccctggccg acggccagca ggtaggccga
     3181 caggctcatg ccggccgccg ccgccttttc ctcaatcgct cttcgttcgt ctggaaggca
     3241 gtacaccttg ataggtgggc tgcccttcct ggttggcttg gtttcatcag ccatccgctt
     3301 gccctcatct gttacgccgg cggtagccgg ccagcctcgc agagcaggat tcccgttgag
     3361 caccgccagg tgcgaataag ggacagtgaa gaaggaacac ccgctcgcgg gtgggcctac
     3421 ttcacctatc ctgcccggct gacgccgttg gatacaccaa ggaaagtcta cacgaaccct
     3481 ttggcaaaat cctgtatatc gtgcgaaaaa ggatggatat accgaaaaaa tcgctataat
     3541 gaccccgaag cagggttatg cagcggaaaa gcgctgcttc cctgctgttt tgtggaatat
     3601 ctaccgactg gaaacaggca aatgcaggaa attactgaac tgaggggaca ggcgagagac
     3661 gatgccaaag agctcctgaa aatctcgata actcaaaaaa tacgcccggt agtgatctta
     3721 tttcattatg gtgaaagttg gaacctctta cgtgccgatc aacgtctcat tttcgccaaa
     3781 agttggccca gggcttcccg gtatcaacag ggacaccagg atttatttat tctgcgaagt
     3841 gatcttccgt cacaggtatt tattcggcgc aaagtgcgtc gggtgatgct gccaacttac
     3901 tgatttagtg tatgatggtg tttttgaggt gctccagtgg cttctgtttc tatcagctcc
     3961 tgaaaatctc gataactcaa aaaatacgcc cggtagtgat cttatttcat tatggtgaaa
     4021 gttggaacct cttacgtgcc gatcaacgtc tcattttcgc caaaagttgg cccagggctt
     4081 cccggtatca acagggacac caggatttat ttattctgcg aagtgatctt ccgtcacagg
     4141 tatttattcg gcgcaaagtg cgtcgggtga tgctgccaac ttactgattt agtgtatgat
     4201 ggtgtttttg aggtgctcca gtggcttctg tttctatcag ggctggatga tcctccagcg
     4261 cggggatctc atgctggagt tcttcgccca ccccaaaagg atctaggtga agatcctttt
     4321 tgataatctc atgaccaaaa tcccttaacg tgagttttcg ttccactgag cgtcagaccc
     4381 cgtagaaaag atcaaaggat cttcttgaga tccttttttt ctgcgcgtaa tctgctgctt
     4441 gcaaacaaaa aaaccaccgc taccagcggt ggtttgtttg ccggatcaag agctaccaac
     4501 tctttttccg aaggtaactg gcttcagcag agcgcagata ccaaatactg ttcttctagt
     4561 gtagccgtag ttaggccacc acttcaagaa ctctgtagca ccgcctacat acctcgctct
     4621 gctaatcctg ttaccagtgg ctgctgccag tggcgataag tcgtgtctta ccgggttgga
     4681 ctcaagacga tagttaccgg ataaggcgca gcggtcgggc tgaacggggg gttcgtgcac
     4741 acagcccagc ttggagcgaa cgacctacac cgaactgaga tacctacagc gtgagctatg
     4801 agaaagcgcc acgcttcccg aagggagaaa ggcggacagg tatccggtaa gcggcagggt
     4861 cggaacagga gagcgcacga gggagcttcc agggggaaac gcctggtatc tttatagtcc
     4921 tgtcgggttt cgccacctct gacttgagcg tcgatttttg tgatgctcgt caggggggcg
     4981 gagcctatgg aaaaacgcca gcaacgcggc ctttttacgg ttcctggcct tttgctggcc
     5041 ttttgctcac atgttctttc ctgcgttatc ccctgattct gtggataacc gtattaccgc
     5101 ctttgagtga gctgataccg ctcgccgcag ccgaacgacc gagcgcagcg agtcagtgag
     5161 cgaggaagcg gaagagcgcc caatacgcaa accgcctctc cccgcgcgtt ggccgattca
     5221 ttaatgcagc tggcacgaca ggtttcccga ctggaaagcg ggcagtgagc gcaacgcaat
     5281 taatgtgagt tagctcactc attaggcacc ccaggcttta cactttatgc ttccggctcg
     5341 tatgttgtgt ggaattgtga gcggataaca atttcacaca ggaaacagct atgacatgat
     5401 tacgaattcc cgatcagaag gcgacgcggc cagcggcacg ccttcgacgg caaggaagaa
     5461 ccagatggcg taagggatgg ctgcccacac gccgacatag ccgaacggca ggaagctgct
     5521 ggcgccgacg gcgtccgttt tggcgatgtc gaacaggttg gctgcatcaa aatggggcac
     5581 catgcctatc aggaatacgg ccagggcaat ggcggcgatg gcggtgatga tgaacatcag
     5641 cttcagtgcc tcacccacgc cgaaaatgtg gatgctgatg aacacgatgt agaacgccag
     5701 gtagatcatc cagccgccga taccgaacag cgattggcag taggcgccga tgaacaccgc
     5761 gatggcggct ggggcgatgg cgtattcgat caggatcgcc gtgccggtca aaaagccgcc
     5821 ccacggtccg aacgcgctgc gggcaaagcc gtagccgccg ccagcggtgg ggatcatcga
     5881 cgacagttcg gccagcgaga agcacatgca caggtacatg gttgccatca gcaaggtggc
     5941 caggaacatg ccgccccagc caccctgcgc caggccgaag ttccagccgg cgtaatcgcc
     6001 ggaaatgacg tacgccacgc ccaggccgac cagcagtacc cagccggcgg cgcctttttt
     6061 cagttcacgt tgctggaaat agtcagagcc gactttctcg aagtcgacgg aggagcctgc
     6121 cggcgatccg gcggaatgtt cgcttggcat agattcacct gttttttttc ttggtggccg
     6181 gaagggttcc gggccgatgg tgatgggtgc tgcaggaagc gagccagagc ggttggtgca
     6241 cggttaccgc cctgggtttt gtgtaaagca agtccggcct cttcgcgggc ttgcccgctc
     6301 ccacaggtac cgcaccggct ctggaaccaa cggtgaacct gtaggagcgg gtttacccgc
     6361 gaagaaggcg acgcggtgga tccgacgtcc ataaaaaaat ggcgccgatg ggcgccattt
     6421 ttcactgtta cagggtggcg gtctgctggg tctttttggt ttccggttcc cacagcgctt
     6481 ccagttcttc caaggtctta cctttggttt cgggcacgaa cttccacatg aacagggcgg
     6541 ccagcacgcc catgcagccg tagatccagt agctgaagcc gttgtggaag tgcgccacca
     6601 accagctgtt cttgtccatc attgggaagg tccaggacac gaagtagttg gccagccact
     6661 gggcggccac ggcaatggcc agggctttgc cacggatggc attggggaag atttcggaca
     6721 gcaggaccca gcacacggga ccccacgaca tggcgaaggc ggccacgtag aacaacatcg
     6781 acagcagggc gacaatgccc ggggcctggg tgtagaacgc cgtgcccaag ctgaacatgc
     6841 cgatggccat gcccagggcg ccgatgattt gcagcggctt acggccgaat ttatccacgg
     6901 tcatgatcgc caggaccgta aacgtcaagt taatcacacc cacgataatg gtctgcagca
     6961 gggcgatgtc ggtcgaggcg cccagggtct taaacacttc tggcgcgtaa tacaacacca
     7021 cgttgatccc gacgaactgc tggaaaatgg acaacatcac gccaatcacg atcaccccca
     7081 cgccgaacat cagcaagcgc ccgccggtct tgcggccgtg gtccaaggag tgtttgatct
     7141 cttgcacggc ctgcgtggcc agggtattgc ccatgatctt ccgcaagatg ccttcggctt
     7201 gttcctgctt gccacggctc atcagccagc gcgggctctc ggggacggtg tacagcagca
     7261 tcaggaacag cagcgctgga atacattcgg acgcgaacat gtagcgccaa ccatcggtat
     7321 tcagccagct ggcatcgccc gaacgcgcaa tgaagtaatt cacgcagtac accaacagct
     7381 gcccaaagat gatcgcgaac tggttgaagc tgaccagctt cccccggata tgggcgggcg
     7441 ccaattcggc aatgtacatc ggcgacaaca tggaggccag gccgaccccg atcccaccga
     7501 tgatgcggta gatcacgaac tcgggcacgt aaccggccag atagactggg acggtgttgt
     7561 ccgggttaat cgaggtgaaa cccagttccg gccacgcgga ccccacaccg ctgataaaaa
     7621 acaagacggc cgcgatcttc aagctgtcgc ggcgcccgaa gcggttgctg caatagccgc
     7681 ccagggcccc gccgatgatg cagccgatca gggcgctcgc cacgcagaag cccagcaggc
     7741 tgttggccgc cgactccgac aggttctgcg gggccacgaa cacggtgttc aggctttcca
     7801 cggtgccgct gatcacggcg gtatcataac cgaacagcag gccgcccagg gtggccacca
     7861 aggtgatgct gaagatgtag ctgctgttat actgggtgtt cataagaaat ctccttatgc
     7921 ttaagccaaa actcgagcgt ctgaagcgcc gacaccgtcg gcggcgcgcg ttcgtcggca
     7981 cttggtagcg ctaacatgtg gggatgtcaa gtaggttgtc tgaccagcgc gaaatcctcg
     8041 gcctcacggg cgcgggcggt ccatgctaga agccgccgac aaaccacgac ctggacctct
     8101 tgcccatgac cgacctgacc cctgaagaca ttccatacta gttatgccat gtctatgcgc
     8161 ccgcctcgac actcttccgt cgcggaaacc gccgcgtgtc tgctatcgat accgccgcag
     8221 ggtgagtccc gcgcgtcggc gatgtggtcg tcagaaccac cgcttgcgcg ctgataccgg
     8281 taacactata atcgccggca accaaaggtc cgacaaggac cagtagggca tcaacgggcc
     8341 ggtacggccc catgcttaag tcacacagga gatatcatat gcaggcctac ttcgaccagc
     8401 tggaccgcgt gcgctacgaa ggcagcaaat cctcgaaccc gctggccttc cgtcactaca
     8461 acccagacga gttggtgctg ggtaagcgca tggaggagca tctgcgcttc gccgcctgct
     8521 attggcacac gttctgctgg aacggcgcgg acatgttcgg cgtcggcgcg tttaaccgcc
     8581 cctggcagca gccgggcgag gccctggcgc tggcgaagcg caaggcggac gtggccttcg
     8641 agttcttcca taaactgcac gtcccattct attgcttcca tgacgtggac gtgagcccag
     8701 agggggcctc cctgaaggag tacatcaata acttcgccca aatggtggac gtgctggccg
     8761 gcaaacaaga agagagcggt gtcaaactgc tgtggggcac cgccaactgt ttcaccaacc
     8821 cccgctacgg cgccggtgcc gccaccaacc cggacccgga ggtgttctcg tgggccgcga
     8881 cccaggtggt gacggcgatg gaagcgaccc acaagctggg cggcgaaaac tacgtcctgt
     8941 ggggcggccg tgaaggttat gagacgctgc tgaataccga tttgcggcag gagcgcgaac
     9001 aactggggcg cttcatgcag atggtggtgg aacataagca taagatcggg ttccagggca
     9061 ccctgttgat cgagccgaaa ccgcaagaac caaccaaaca ccaatacgat tacgatgccg
     9121 cgaccgtcta cggcttcctg aagcagtttg gcctggagaa agagatcaaa ctgaacatcg
     9181 aagcgaacca cgccaccctg gccggccatt cctttcacca cgagatcgcc accgccattg
     9241 ccctggggct gtttggtagc gtggacgcga accggggtga cgcccagttg ggctgggata
     9301 ccgaccagtt cccgaacagc gtcgaggaga acgccctggt gatgtacgaa atcctgaagg
     9361 ccgggggctt tacgacgggt ggtctgaact ttgacgccaa ggtgcgccgc caaagcaccg
     9421 acaagtacga tctgttctac ggccacatcg gcgcgatgga cacgatggcg ctggcgctga
     9481 aaatcgccgc ccgcatgatc gaggacggcg aactggacaa acgcattgcc caacgttact
     9541 ccggttggaa cagcgagctg ggccagcaaa ttctgaaggg ccagatgagc ctggccgacc
     9601 tggccaagta cgcccaggag caccatctgt cgcccgtgca tcaatccggt cgccaggaac
     9661 aactggagaa cttggtgaac cactacctgt tcgataagtg atcaacgagg aggatattta
     9721 tgtacattgg tattgatttg ggcacgtccg gcgtcaaggt gatcctgctg aacgagcaag
     9781 gcgaggtggt ggccgcgcag acggagaagc tgaccgtcag ccgcccccat ccgctgtgga
     9841 gcgaacaaga ccccgaacag tggtggcagg cgaccgaccg cgccatgaaa gccctgggtg
     9901 accagcactc gttgcaggac gtgaaggcgc tgggcatcgc cggccagatg cacggcgcga
     9961 ccctgctgga tgcccaacag cgggtgctgc ggccggcgat cctgtggaac gacggccgtt
    10021 gtgcccaaga gtgcaccttg ttggaggccc gtgtgccgca gagccgcgtg attaccggca
    10081 acctgatgat gccgggcttc acggccccga aactgctgtg ggtccaacgt cacgagccgg
    10141 aaatcttccg gcaaatcgac aaggtgctgc tgcccaaaga ctacctgcgc ctgcgtatga
    10201 cgggcgagtt cgcgagcgac atgagcgacg cggccggcac catgtggctg gatgtggcga
    10261 aacgggactg gagcgatgtg atgctgcagg cctgcgacct gtcgcgcgat cagatgccgg
    10321 ccctgtacga gggctcggaa atcaccggcg ccctgctgcc ggaagtggcg aaggcgtggg
    10381 gcatggccac cgtgccagtg gtggccggcg gcggcgacaa tgccgccggt gccgtcggcg
    10441 tggggatggt cgatgccaac caagccatgc tgtcgctggg caccagcggc gtctacttcg
    10501 ccgtgagcga gggcttcctg tccaagccag aaagcgccgt gcactccttc tgccacgcct
    10561 tgccacagcg ctggcacctg atgtccgtga tgctgagcgc cgcgagctgc ctggactggg
    10621 ccgccaagct gaccggcctg agcaacgtgc cagccctgat tgccgccgcc cagcaagccg
    10681 atgagagcgc cgagccagtg tggttcctgc cgtacctgag cggcgagcgt accccgcaca
    10741 acaatccgca ggccaaaggg gtgttcttcg gtctgacgca ccagcacggc cccaacgaac
    10801 tggcgcgcgc ggtgctggaa ggcgtgggct atgccttggc cgatggtatg gacgtggtgc
    10861 atgcctgcgg catcaagcca cagtcggtga ccctgatcgg cgggggcgcc cggtcggagt
    10921 actggcgcca gatgctggcc gatattagcg gtcaacagtt ggattaccgc accggcggtg
    10981 acgtgggccc ggccctgggc gccgcgcgcc tggcccagat cgccgccaac cccgaaaaat
    11041 ccctgatcga gttgttgccc cagttgcccc tggaacagag ccatctgccg gacgcgcagc
    11101 gttacgcggc ctaccagccg cgccgcgaaa ccttccggcg gctgtaccag cagttgctgc
    11161 cgctgatggc ctaagtcgac aggaggtata atatgaccga caagctgacc tcgctgcgcc
    11221 aatatacgac cgtggtggcc gacacgggcg acattgccgc catgaagctg taccagccgc
    11281 aggacgcgac cacgaacccg tccctgatcc tgaacgccgc ccagattccc gagtatcgga
    11341 aactgatcga cgacgcggtc gcctgggcca agcaacagtc caacgatcgc gcccaacaga
    11401 tcgtcgatgc cacggacaag ttggccgtga acatcggcct ggaaattttg aagctggtgc
    11461 ccggccgtat ctccaccgag gtggatgccc gcctgtcgta cgataccgag gccagcatcg
    11521 cgaaagccaa acgcctgatc aaactgtata acgacgccgg gatctcgaac gatcgcatcc
    11581 tgatcaaatt ggcctcgacg tggcagggca tccgcgcggc ggaacagctg gaaaaagagg
    11641 gtatcaactg caatctgacg ctgctgttca gctttgcgca ggcccgggcg tgcgcggaag
    11701 cgggcgtgtt cctgattagc ccgttcgtgg gccgcatcct ggactggtat aaggccaata
    11761 ccgataagaa ggaatatgcc ccggccgagg acccaggcgt cgtgagcgtg tcggagatct
    11821 accagtacta caaagagcac ggttatgaaa ccgtcgtcat gggtgccagc ttccgcaaca
    11881 tcggcgaaat cttggagctg gccggctgcg accggctgac cattgccccc gccctgttga
    11941 aggagttggc cgagagcgag ggcgccatcg aacgcaagct gtcgtacacc ggcgaggtga
    12001 aagcccgccc ggcccgcatc acggaaagcg agttcctgtg gcagcataac caggacccaa
    12061 tggccgtcga taagctggcg gagggtatcc gcaaattcgc cattgaccaa gagaagttgg
    12121 agaaaatgat cggtgacttg ctgtgaaagt caaggaggta aaatatgtcg tcccgcaaag
    12181 aactggccaa cgcgatccgg gcgctgagca tggacgcggt gcagaaagcc aagagcggcc
    12241 acccgggggc gccgatgggg atggcggaca tcgccgaggt gttgtggcgg gactttttga
    12301 agcacaaccc gcagaaccca agctgggcgg accgcgaccg tttcgtgttg agcaacgggc
    12361 acgggagcat gctgatctac agcctgctgc acctgaccgg ctacgatctg ccgatggagg
    12421 agctgaaaaa cttccgccag ctgcatagca aaaccccggg ccacccggag gtcggctaca
    12481 ccgcgggggt cgaaaccacc accggcccgt tgggccaggg catcgccaac gccgtcggca
    12541 tggccatcgc cgaaaaaacg ctggcggccc agttcaatcg cccggggcac gatattgtgg
    12601 accactacac gtacgccttc atgggcgacg gctgcatgat ggaaggtatc agccacgagg
    12661 tctgcagcct ggcgggcacg ttgaagctgg gcaagctgat cgccttctac gacgacaatg
    12721 gcatctcgat tgacggtcac gtggaggggt ggttcaccga cgacaccgcc atgcgtttcg
    12781 aagcctacgg ctggcatgtc atccgtgaca tcgacggcca cgacgccgcc agcattaagc
    12841 gcgcggtgga agaggcccgg gcggtcacgg acaaaccgtc gctgctgatg tgcaaaacca
    12901 tcatcggttt tggcagcccc aacaaggcgg gtacccacga ctcccacggc gcccccctgg
    12961 gcgacgcgga gatcgccctg acccgcgagc aactgggctg gaagtacgcc ccgttcgaaa
    13021 tcccatccga gatttacgcc cagtgggacg ccaaggaagc cggccaggcg aaggagtcgg
    13081 cctggaatga gaagttcgcc gcctacgcca aggcctaccc gcaggaggcg gcggagttca
    13141 cccgccgtat gaagggtgag atgccgagcg attttgatgc caaggccaag gagttcatcg
    13201 ccaagctgca ggccaaccca gccaagatcg cctcccgcaa ggccagccag aacgccatcg
    13261 aggcgttcgg ccccctgttg cccgaatttt tgggcggttc ggcggacctg gcccccagca
    13321 acctgaccct gtggtcgggt agcaaggcca tcaacgagga tgcggcgggt aattacatcc
    13381 attacggcgt gcgcgagttc ggtatgaccg cgattgccaa cggcatctcc ctgcacggcg
    13441 ggttcctgcc ctacacctcc acgttcctga tgttcgtgga atatgcgcgg aatgccgtgc
    13501 gcatggccgc cctgatgaag caacgtcagg tcatggtgta tacccatgac tcgattgggc
    13561 tgggcgagga cggccccacc caccagccgg tggaacaagt ggcgagcttg cgggtcaccc
    13621 cgaatatgtc cacctggcgg ccgtgcgatc aggtggaaag cgccgtcgcc tggaagtacg
    13681 gcgtcgaacg ccaggacggt ccaaccgccc tgattctgag ccggcagaac ctggcgcagc
    13741 aggagcggac cgaggagcag ctggccaata tcgcgcgcgg cgggtacgtc ttgaaggact
    13801 gcgcggggca gccggaactg attttcatcg ccaccggctc ggaggtggag ctggccgtcg
    13861 cggcctacga gaaactgacc gcggagggcg tcaaggcccg cgtggtgtcg atgccaagca
    13921 cggacgcctt cgacaaacag gacgccgcct accgggagag cgtgctgccg aaggccgtca
    13981 ccgcgcgcgt ggcggtggag gcgggcatcg ccgactattg gtataagtat gtcggcctga
    14041 acggcgccat cgtgggcatg accacgttcg gggagtcggc cccggccgaa ctgctgttcg
    14101 aggaatttgg cttcacggtg gataacgtcg tggccaaagc caaggagttg ctgtgactcg
    14161 agagcggccg cgacgaacaa taaggccgca aatcgcggcc ttttttattg ataacaaaaa
    14221 aacgaaacaa tccatgtaaa aaaagggccc tgaaattcag gaccctttct ggcatcagca
    14281 cgcgtaccgg ttctagtagt ctctatggag gtcaggtatg attactattt acaattaatc
    14341 atcggctcgg ataatgtgat cagacctgga attgtgagcg gataacaatt cttaagatta
    14401 actcacacag gagatatcat atgaaccagc cggtggaacg tcagcgccgg cgcaccaccc
    14461 agagcgcgac gatccgcgat gtggccgcgc gcgcaggcgt gagcccgatg accgtgtcgc
    14521 gcgtgatcaa ccgtgaatcg acggtcaagg aagaaacgcg ccagctggtg gagaaggcca
    14581 ttgccgacct caactacgcc ccaaatccag cagcccgcag cctggcgggc tcggccccct
    14641 ttcgcatcgg cctgctgtac gacaacccga gcaccggcta cctgagcgag ttcctcgtgg
    14701 gcgccctgga cgagtcgtcc cgtaccgggg cccagatcgt gatcgaaaag tgcgcggagc
    14761 ccgagctggc ccgtgccacc ttggcccgcc tcttgaaaac cggcgtggat gggctcatcc
    14821 tccccccgcc gctgtgtgag tcgcccgaag tgctggcgga gatccgtgcc gccggcgccg
    14881 cagcagtcgc agtggcgcct ggtaccgcct ccgccgacat ggcgaccatc cgcatcgaca
    14941 atgaagccgc ggcattcgaa ctgacccagc acctgatcgg tctgggccat aagcgctttg
    15001 gcttcatcaa gggtcacccg aaccaaacct ggtcccagca acgcttggat ggtttcatga
    15061 cggccctgaa agccgcgggt atcccgcagg agaatatccg tgtggagcag ggctatttca
    15121 cctaccgtag cggcctggag gcggcggaac gcctgttggc cgccgagcct cgcccaaccg
    15181 ccatctttgc cgcgaacgac gacatggccg ccgcaaccgc cggcgtcgcc catcggctgg
    15241 gtctggatgt ccctggcgac gtgagcatcg tgggttttga cgacaccagc atcgccgata
    15301 acatctggcc accgctgacc acggtgcatc agcctatcgc agcaatggcc cgtgcggccg
    15361 tcgatctggt gctggaagaa atccgccgtc atcgggacgg gggcggcgaa ccacgccaac
    15421 tgatgcaccc ccacaccctg atcgtccgtg attcgtcggg ccctgcaggt gtctgagcgg
    15481 ccgcccaggc atcaaataaa acgaaaggct cagtcgaaag actgggcctt tcgttttatc
    15541 tgttgtttgt cggtgaacgc tctcactcga gattttgtta tcaataaaaa aggccccccg
    15601 ttagggaggc cttattgttc gtctctagag gtgtgtctcc ttggtattgt gctttttagg
    15661 gagttgaaaa gcatagagca agggttgggc cagtgttggc ggtcccaggc aaatcaatga
    15721 cttgggtcat ttttacgggc ctgttcaagg accgctgtgc cggcgccggt acgcctgggg
    15781 tgacattttg tgccgtttgc gacacatcac aggcgtgtgc attgcaaagc ctaaccgggt
    15841 ggaggatgct gggctgacgc tctatctgcg gagaattaca acaatgcaga gcaatcactt
    15901 cactcgccat gcccggcagg tccatagcgt tgcccatggc ggggccgggg agggcggcag
    15961 tgatccgtcc atcgcccgtt cctggctgcg ctgcctggag gattaccacc tcgacccggc
    16021 ggtgatcgaa gcgccggtgg tgcttgagca tgggcgcctg ctggaaagcc gcgagcgcct
    16081 gcaccaggtg ctgcaaattg ccgaccatga aatgaacagc ctgcaccagc agctttccgg
    16141 cgcaggccac gcggtgctgc tgaccgacgc ccgcggggtg atcctcaatt gcgtcagtgc
    16201 ccccgccgag cggcgcagct tcgagcgtgc cgggctgtgg ctgggcgctg actggagcga
    16261 ggcgcgcgag ggcaccaatg gcatcggcac atgtctggtc gagcgccagg cgctgaccat
    16321 ccatcagaac gagcacttcc gtggccgtca caccgggctg acctgctcgg ccagcccggt
    16381 gttcgacccg catggcgacc tgctggcggt gctcgacgtg tcctctgcgc gccccgacgt
    16441 atcgcggcaa agccagttcc acaccatggc gttggtcaac ctgtcggcga agatgatcga
    16501 aagctgctat ttcctgcgcc atttcgagca gcaatggtta ttgcgttttc acctgcaagc
    16561 cgagtcggtc ggcctgttca gcgaaggctt gctggcgttc gacggcgatg ggcgcatttg
    16621 cgctgccaaa agcttggcac tggccgtcgt tttacaacgt cgtgactggg aaaaccctgg
    16681 cgttacccaa cttaatcgcc ttgcagcaca tccccctttc gccagctggc gtaatagcga
    16741 agaggcccgc accgatcgcc cttcccaaca gttgcgcagc ctgaatggcg aatggcgata
    16801 agctagcttc acgctgccgc aagcactcag ggcgcaaggg ctgctaaagg aagcggaaca
    16861 cgtagaaagc cagtccgcag aaacggtgct gacc
//
