# Supplementary material for: Dynamic control systems that mimic natural regulation of catabolic pathways enable rapid production of lignocellulose-derived bioproducts
Source: bioRxiv preprint, doi:10.1101/2022.01.12.475730, version 1 (2022-01-13)
Supplement: Supplementary File P1 [file 475730_file04.zip › Supplemental File P1/pJE1285.gb]

LOCUS       pJE1285                 3460 bp ds-DNA     circular     12-JAN-2022
DEFINITION  .
ACCESSION   urn.local...jv-c31n3oj
KEYWORDS    .
SOURCE      .
  ORGANISM  .
COMMENT     COMMENT                                                            
            COMMENT     ApEinfo:methylated:1.
FEATURES             Location/Qualifiers
     rep_origin      35..717
                     /ApEinfo_fwdcolor="gray50"
                     /ApEinfo_revcolor="gray50"
                     /ApEinfo_graphicformat="arrow_data {{0 1 2 0 0 -1} {} 0}
                     width 5 offset 0"
                     /label="ColE1 origin"
     terminator      complement(906..954)
                     /ApEinfo_fwdcolor="#9d1b1c"
                     /ApEinfo_revcolor="#9d1b1c"
                     /ApEinfo_graphicformat="arrow_data {{0 1 2 0 0 -1} {} 0}
                     width 5 offset 0"
                     /label="L3S3P22 terminator"
     terminator      967..1008
                     /ApEinfo_fwdcolor="#9d1b1c"
                     /ApEinfo_revcolor="#9d1b1c"
                     /ApEinfo_graphicformat="arrow_data {{0 1 2 0 0 -1} {} 0}
                     width 5 offset 0"
                     /label="ECK120035133"
     gene            complement(1018..1812)
                     /gene="nptII"
                     /vntifkey=60
                     /ApEinfo_fwdcolor="#66ff66"
                     /ApEinfo_revcolor="#66ff66"
                     /ApEinfo_graphicformat="arrow_data {{0 1 2 0 0 -1} {} 0}
                     width 5 offset 0"
                     /label="nptII"
     misc_recomb     2084..2125
                     /ApEinfo_fwdcolor="#ff8275"
                     /ApEinfo_revcolor="#ff8275"
                     /ApEinfo_graphicformat="arrow_data {{0 1 2 0 0 -1} {} 0}
                     width 5 offset 0"
                     /label="phiC31 attP"
     regulatory      2132..2163
                     /regulatory_class="terminator"
                     /note="TonB terminator"
                     /ApEinfo_fwdcolor="#ff4649"
                     /ApEinfo_revcolor="#ff4649"
                     /ApEinfo_graphicformat="arrow_data {{0 1 2 0 0 -1} {} 0}
                     width 5 offset 0"
                     /label="TonB terminator"
     terminator      2169..2229
                     /locus_tag="/product="" /label=L3S2P21
                     /ApEinfo_fwdcolor=""#9d1b1c"
                     /ApEinfo_revcolor="#9d1b1c"
                     /ApEinfo_graphicformat="arrow_data {{0 1 2 0 0 -1} {} 0}
                     width 5 offset 0"
     promoter        2241..2440
                     /ApEinfo_fwdcolor="#346ee0"
                     /ApEinfo_revcolor="#1d43bd"
                     /ApEinfo_graphicformat="arrow_data {{0 1 2 0 0 -1} {} 0}
                     width 5 offset 0"
                     /modified_by="elmo110"
                     /label="JEc3"
     -35_signal      2348..2353
                     /ApEinfo_fwdcolor="#07e500"
                     /ApEinfo_revcolor="#07e500"
                     /ApEinfo_graphicformat="arrow_data {{0 1 2 0 0 -1} {} 0}
                     width 5 offset 0"
                     /label="-35 (putative)"
     -10_signal      2372..2377
                     /ApEinfo_fwdcolor="#07e500"
                     /ApEinfo_revcolor="#07e500"
                     /ApEinfo_graphicformat="arrow_data {{0 1 2 0 0 -1} {} 0}
                     width 5 offset 0"
                     /label="-10 (putative)"
     RBS             2441..2470
                     /locus_tag="/product="" /label=RBS region
                     /ApEinfo_fwdcolor=""#acdcff"
                     /ApEinfo_revcolor="#acdcff"
                     /ApEinfo_graphicformat="arrow_data {{0 1 2 0 0 -1} {} 0}
                     width 5 offset 0"
     misc_feature    2471..2473
                     /ApEinfo_fwdcolor="#ff0004"
                     /ApEinfo_revcolor="#ff0004"
                     /ApEinfo_graphicformat="arrow_data {{0 1 2 0 0 -1} {} 0}
                     width 5 offset 0"
                     /label="NdeI"
     CDS             2471..3181
                     /ApEinfo_fwdcolor="#ffd1b6"
                     /ApEinfo_revcolor="#ffd1b6"
                     /ApEinfo_graphicformat="arrow_data {{0 1 2 0 0 -1} {} 0}
                     width 5 offset 0"
                     /label="mNeonGreen (Ppu optimized)"
     terminator      3188..3238
                     /ApEinfo_fwdcolor="#9d1b1c"
                     /ApEinfo_revcolor="#9d1b1c"
                     /ApEinfo_graphicformat="arrow_data {{0 1 2 0 0 -1} {} 0}
                     width 5 offset 0"
                     /label="L3S1P13 terminator"
     terminator      complement(3246..3290)
                     /ApEinfo_fwdcolor="#9d1b1c"
                     /ApEinfo_revcolor="#9d1b1c"
                     /ApEinfo_graphicformat="arrow_data {{0 1 2 0 0 -1} {} 0}
                     width 5 offset 0"
                     /label="ECK120010850"
     misc_recomb     3299..3356
                     /locus_tag="/product="" /label=BxB1 attP|misc_recomb
                     /ApEinfo_fwdcolor=""#06ff00"
                     /ApEinfo_revcolor="#06ff00"
                     /ApEinfo_graphicformat="arrow_data {{0 1 2 0 0 -1} {} 0}
                     width 5 offset 0"
                     /modified_by="elmo110"
                     /label="Bxb1 attP"
     terminator      3363..3415
                     /ApEinfo_fwdcolor="#9d1b1c"
                     /ApEinfo_revcolor="#9d1b1c"
                     /ApEinfo_graphicformat="arrow_data {{0 1 2 0 0 -1} {} 0}
                     width 5 offset 0"
                     /label="ECK120033736"
     misc_recomb     3416..3460
                     /ApEinfo_fwdcolor="#ff8275"
                     /ApEinfo_revcolor="#ff8275"
                     /ApEinfo_graphicformat="arrow_data {{0 1 2 0 0 -1} {} 0}
                     width 5 offset 0"
                     /modified_by="elmo110"
                     /label="phiC31 attB"
ORIGIN      
        1 aaaaggatct aggtgaagat cctttttgat aatctcatga ccaaaatccc ttaacgtgag
       61 ttttcgttcc actgagcgtc agaccccgta gaaaagatca aaggatcttc ttgagatcct
      121 ttttttctgc gcgtaatctg ctgcttgcaa acaaaaaaac caccgctacc agcggtggtt
      181 tgtttgccgg atcaagagct accaactctt tttccgaagg taactggctt cagcagagcg
      241 cagataccaa atactgttct tctagtgtag ccgtagttag gccaccactt caagaactct
      301 gtagcaccgc ctacatacct cgctctgcta atcctgttac cagtggctgc tgccagtggc
      361 gataagtcgt gtcttaccgg gttggactca agacgatagt taccggataa ggcgcagcgg
      421 tcgggctgaa cggggggttc gtgcacacag cccagcttgg agcgaacgac ctacaccgaa
      481 ctgagatacc tacagcgtga gctatgagaa agcgccacgc ttcccgaagg gagaaaggcg
      541 gacaggtatc cggtaagcgg cagggtcgga acaggagagc gcacgaggga gcttccaggg
      601 ggaaacgcct ggtatcttta tagtcctgtc gggtttcgcc acctctgact tgagcgtcga
      661 tttttgtgat gctcgtcagg ggggcggagc ctatggaaaa acgccagcaa cgcggccttt
      721 ttacggttcc tggccttttg ctggcctttt gctcacatgt tctttcctgc gttatcccct
      781 gattctgtgg ataaccgtat taccgccttt gagtgagctg ataccgctcg ccgcagccga
      841 acgaccgagc gcagcgagtc agtgagcgag gaagcggaag agcgcccaat acgcaaaccg
      901 cctctgggag accagaaaca aaaaaaggcc gcgttagcgg ccttcaataa ttggacctgg
      961 ctcctaactg atttttaagg cgactgatga gtcgcctttt ttttgtctaa gaattcatca
     1021 gaagaactcg tcaagaaggc gatagaaggc gatgcgctgc gaatcgggag cggcgatacc
     1081 gtaaagcacg aggaagcggt cagcccattc gccgccaagc tcttcagcaa tatcacgggt
     1141 agccaacgct atgtcctgat agcggtccgc cacacccagc cggccacagt cgatgaatcc
     1201 agaaaagcgg ccattttcca ccatgatatt cggcaagcag gcatcgccat gggtcacgac
     1261 gagatcctcg ccgtcgggca tccgcgcctt gagcctggcg aacagttcgg ctggcgcgag
     1321 cccctgatgc tcttcgtcca gatcatcctg atcgacaaga ccggcttcca tccgagtacg
     1381 tgctcgctcg atgcgatgtt tcgcttggtg gtcgaatggg caggtagccg gatcaagcgt
     1441 atgcagccgc cgcattgcat cagccatgat ggatactttc tcggcaggag caaggtgaga
     1501 tgacaggaga tcctgccccg gcacttcgcc caatagcagc cagtcccttc ccgcttcagt
     1561 gacaacgtcg agcacagctg cgcaaggaac gcccgtcgtg gccagccacg atagccgcgc
     1621 tgcctcgtct tggagttcat tcagggcacc ggacaggtcg gtcttgacaa aaagaaccgg
     1681 gcgcccctgc gctgacagcc ggaacacggc ggcatcagag cagccgattg tctgttgtgc
     1741 ccagtcatag ccgaatagcc tctccaccca agcggccgga gaacctgcgt gcaatccatc
     1801 ttgttcaatc atgcgaaacg atcctcatcc tgtctcttga tcagatcttg atcccctgcg
     1861 ccatcagatc cttggcggca agaaagccat ccagtttact ttgcagggct tcccaacctt
     1921 accagagggc gccccagctg gcaattccgg ttcgcttgct gtccataaaa ccgcccagtc
     1981 tagctatcgc catgtaagcc cactgcaagc tacctgcttt ctctttgcgc ttgcgttttc
     2041 ccttgtccag atagcccagt agctgacatt catccgggac gtcgtgcccc aactggggta
     2101 acctttgagt tctctcagtt gggggatcga tagtcaaaag cctccggtcg gaggcttttg
     2161 actagcacct cggtaccaaa ttccagaaaa gaggcctccc gaaagggggg ccttttttcg
     2221 ttttggtcca ctagtagtct cggccgctcg gtcatggcgt tgtcctgctt gagcttggac
     2281 ccttcaggtg gtcccgcgcc cgcccttccg ctagggcgca agcgcgattt gcaccgcgcg
     2341 ccggggcttg acatgggcgt cgtgttagcg ctaacatcgt catcgacaag tgacgggggg
     2401 cgtgggcggc gagtcaagac cggtccaacg cgcccgccag cttaagatta actcacacag
     2461 gagatatcat atggtgtcca aaggggaaga ggacaatatg gcatcgttgc cagctacgca
     2521 tgaactgcac atcttcggct cgattaacgg tgtcgatttc gatatggtcg gccagggtac
     2581 ggggaatcct aacgacggtt atgaggagct gaacctcaaa tcgacgaagg gggatctcca
     2641 gtttagcccc tggattttgg tcccacatat tggttacggc tttcatcagt acctcccgta
     2701 tccggacggt atgagccctt ttcaagctgc tatggtggac ggtagcggtt accaagtcca
     2761 ccggaccatg cagtttgagg atggggcatc gctgacggtc aactaccgtt atacctacga
     2821 aggtagccat attaagggcg aagctcaagt gaagggtacc ggctttccgg cggacggtcc
     2881 ggtgatgacg aactccctca ccgccgccga ttggtgtcgt agcaagaaaa cctatccgaa
     2941 tgacaaaacc atcatctcga cgtttaagtg gagctatacg acgggtaatg gcaagcgcta
     3001 ccgttcgacg gcacgtacca cctacacgtt tgcaaagcct atggctgcaa attacctcaa
     3061 gaatcaacct atgtatgtgt tccggaaaac ggaactcaaa catagcaaaa cggaactgaa
     3121 cttcaaagag tggcagaaag ctttcacgga tgtcatgggt atggacgaac tctataaata
     3181 atctagagac gaacaataag gcctccctaa cggggggcct tttttattga taacaaaaat
     3241 ccacaaggaa aaattaaagg ggagataaaa tccccccttt ttggttaact gcggccgcgt
     3301 cgtggtttgt ctggtcaacc accgcggtct cagtggtgta cggtacaaac cccgacgcta
     3361 gcaacgcatg agaaagcccc cggaagatca ccttccgggg gcttttttat tgcgctgcgg
     3421 gtgccagggc gtgcccttgg gctccccggg cgcgtactcc
//
