# Supplementary material for: Dynamic control systems that mimic natural regulation of catabolic pathways enable rapid production of lignocellulose-derived bioproducts
Source: bioRxiv preprint, doi:10.1101/2022.01.12.475730, version 1 (2022-01-13)
Supplement: Supplementary File P1 [file 475730_file04.zip › Supplemental File P1/pJE1367.gb]

LOCUS       pJE1367                 3455 bp ds-DNA     circular     12-JAN-2022
DEFINITION  .
ACCESSION   urn.local...3n-ec0cz2a
KEYWORDS    .
SOURCE      .
  ORGANISM  .
COMMENT     ApEinfo:methylated:1.
FEATURES             Location/Qualifiers
     rep_origin      35..717
                     /ApEinfo_fwdcolor="gray50"
                     /ApEinfo_revcolor="gray50"
                     /ApEinfo_graphicformat="arrow_data {{0 1 2 0 0 -1} {} 0}
                     width 5 offset 0"
                     /label="ColE1 origin"
     terminator      complement(906..954)
                     /ApEinfo_fwdcolor="#9d1b1c"
                     /ApEinfo_revcolor="#9d1b1c"
                     /ApEinfo_graphicformat="arrow_data {{0 1 2 0 0 -1} {} 0}
                     width 5 offset 0"
                     /label="L3S3P22 terminator"
     terminator      967..1008
                     /ApEinfo_fwdcolor="#9d1b1c"
                     /ApEinfo_revcolor="#9d1b1c"
                     /ApEinfo_graphicformat="arrow_data {{0 1 2 0 0 -1} {} 0}
                     width 5 offset 0"
                     /label="ECK120035133"
     gene            complement(1018..1812)
                     /gene="nptII"
                     /vntifkey=60
                     /ApEinfo_fwdcolor="#66ff66"
                     /ApEinfo_revcolor="#66ff66"
                     /ApEinfo_graphicformat="arrow_data {{0 1 2 0 0 -1} {} 0}
                     width 5 offset 0"
                     /label="nptII"
     -10_signal      complement(1977..1985)
                     /ApEinfo_fwdcolor="#07e500"
                     /ApEinfo_revcolor="#07e500"
                     /ApEinfo_graphicformat="arrow_data {{0 1 2 0 0 -1} {} 0}
                     width 5 offset 0"
                     /label="-10 KanR (BPROM_pred)"
     -35_signal      complement(2003..2008)
                     /ApEinfo_fwdcolor="#07e500"
                     /ApEinfo_revcolor="#07e500"
                     /ApEinfo_graphicformat="arrow_data {{0 1 2 0 0 -1} {} 0}
                     width 5 offset 0"
                     /label="-35 KanR (BPROM_pred)"
     misc_recomb     2084..2125
                     /ApEinfo_fwdcolor="#ff8275"
                     /ApEinfo_revcolor="#ff8275"
                     /ApEinfo_graphicformat="arrow_data {{0 1 2 0 0 -1} {} 0}
                     width 5 offset 0"
                     /label="phiC31 attP"
     protein_bind    2126..2131
                     /ApEinfo_fwdcolor="#ffc526"
                     /ApEinfo_revcolor="#ffc526"
                     /ApEinfo_graphicformat="arrow_data {{0 1 2 0 0 -1} {} 0}
                     width 5 offset 0"
                     /label="ClaI"
     regulatory      2132..2163
                     /regulatory_class="terminator"
                     /note="TonB terminator"
                     /ApEinfo_fwdcolor="#ff4649"
                     /ApEinfo_revcolor="#ff4649"
                     /ApEinfo_graphicformat="arrow_data {{0 1 2 0 0 -1} {} 0}
                     width 5 offset 0"
                     /label="TonB terminator"
     terminator      2169..2229
                     /locus_tag="/product="" /label=L3S2P21
                     /ApEinfo_fwdcolor=""#9d1b1c"
                     /ApEinfo_revcolor="#9d1b1c"
                     /ApEinfo_graphicformat="arrow_data {{0 1 2 0 0 -1} {} 0}
                     width 5 offset 0"
     promoter        2236..2435
                     /ApEinfo_fwdcolor="#346ee0"
                     /ApEinfo_revcolor="#1d43bd"
                     /ApEinfo_graphicformat="arrow_data {{0 1 2 0 0 -1} {} 0}
                     width 5 offset 0"
                     /label="PxylX-K31_3"
     -35_signal      2343..2348
                     /ApEinfo_fwdcolor="#07e500"
                     /ApEinfo_revcolor="#07e500"
                     /ApEinfo_graphicformat="arrow_data {{0 1 2 0 0 -1} {} 0}
                     width 5 offset 0"
                     /label="-35 (putative)"
     protein_bind    2358..2371
                     /ApEinfo_fwdcolor="#ffc526"
                     /ApEinfo_revcolor="#ffc526"
                     /ApEinfo_graphicformat="arrow_data {{0 1 2 0 0 -1} {} 0}
                     width 5 offset 0"
                     /label="xylO"
     -10_signal      2367..2372
                     /ApEinfo_fwdcolor="#07e500"
                     /ApEinfo_revcolor="#07e500"
                     /ApEinfo_graphicformat="arrow_data {{0 1 2 0 0 -1} {} 0}
                     width 5 offset 0"
                     /label="-10 (putative)"
     RBS             2436..2465
                     /locus_tag="/product="" /label=RBS region
                     /ApEinfo_fwdcolor=""#acdcff"
                     /ApEinfo_revcolor="#acdcff"
                     /ApEinfo_graphicformat="arrow_data {{0 1 2 0 0 -1} {} 0}
                     width 5 offset 0"
     CDS             2466..3176
                     /ApEinfo_fwdcolor="#ffd1b6"
                     /ApEinfo_revcolor="#ffd1b6"
                     /ApEinfo_graphicformat="arrow_data {{0 1 2 0 0 -1} {} 0}
                     width 5 offset 0"
                     /label="mNeonGreen (Ppu optimized)"
     misc_feature    2466..2468
                     /ApEinfo_fwdcolor="#ff0004"
                     /ApEinfo_revcolor="#ff0004"
                     /ApEinfo_graphicformat="arrow_data {{0 1 2 0 0 -1} {} 0}
                     width 5 offset 0"
                     /label="NdeI"
     terminator      3183..3233
                     /locus_tag="/note=""Terminator (synthetic)"
                     /product="/label=L3S1P13 /ApEinfo_fwdcolor=""#9d1b1c"
                     /ApEinfo_revcolor="#9d1b1c"
                     /ApEinfo_graphicformat="arrow_data {{0 1 2 0 0 -1} {} 0}
                     width 5 offset 0"
     terminator      3183..3233
                     /ApEinfo_fwdcolor="#9d1b1c"
                     /ApEinfo_revcolor="#9d1b1c"
                     /ApEinfo_graphicformat="arrow_data {{0 1 2 0 0 -1} {} 0}
                     width 5 offset 0"
                     /label="L3S1P13 terminator"
     terminator      complement(3183..3233)
                     /ApEinfo_fwdcolor="#9d1b1c"
                     /ApEinfo_revcolor="#9d1b1c"
                     /ApEinfo_graphicformat="arrow_data {{0 1 2 0 0 -1} {} 0}
                     width 5 offset 0"
                     /label="L3S1P13 Terminator"
     terminator      complement(3241..3285)
                     /ApEinfo_fwdcolor="#9d1b1c"
                     /ApEinfo_revcolor="#9d1b1c"
                     /ApEinfo_graphicformat="arrow_data {{0 1 2 0 0 -1} {} 0}
                     width 5 offset 0"
                     /label="ECK120010850"
     misc_recomb     3294..3351
                     /locus_tag="/product="" /label=BxB1 attP|misc_recomb
                     /ApEinfo_fwdcolor=""#06ff00"
                     /ApEinfo_revcolor="#06ff00"
                     /ApEinfo_graphicformat="arrow_data {{0 1 2 0 0 -1} {} 0}
                     width 5 offset 0"
     terminator      3358..3410
                     /ApEinfo_fwdcolor="#9d1b1c"
                     /ApEinfo_revcolor="#9d1b1c"
                     /ApEinfo_graphicformat="arrow_data {{0 1 2 0 0 -1} {} 0}
                     width 5 offset 0"
                     /label="ECK120033736"
     misc_recomb     3411..3455
                     /ApEinfo_fwdcolor="#ff8275"
                     /ApEinfo_revcolor="#ff8275"
                     /ApEinfo_graphicformat="arrow_data {{0 1 2 0 0 -1} {} 0}
                     width 5 offset 0"
                     /label="phiC31 attB"
ORIGIN      
        1 aaaaggatct aggtgaagat cctttttgat aatctcatga ccaaaatccc ttaacgtgag
       61 ttttcgttcc actgagcgtc agaccccgta gaaaagatca aaggatcttc ttgagatcct
      121 ttttttctgc gcgtaatctg ctgcttgcaa acaaaaaaac caccgctacc agcggtggtt
      181 tgtttgccgg atcaagagct accaactctt tttccgaagg taactggctt cagcagagcg
      241 cagataccaa atactgttct tctagtgtag ccgtagttag gccaccactt caagaactct
      301 gtagcaccgc ctacatacct cgctctgcta atcctgttac cagtggctgc tgccagtggc
      361 gataagtcgt gtcttaccgg gttggactca agacgatagt taccggataa ggcgcagcgg
      421 tcgggctgaa cggggggttc gtgcacacag cccagcttgg agcgaacgac ctacaccgaa
      481 ctgagatacc tacagcgtga gctatgagaa agcgccacgc ttcccgaagg gagaaaggcg
      541 gacaggtatc cggtaagcgg cagggtcgga acaggagagc gcacgaggga gcttccaggg
      601 ggaaacgcct ggtatcttta tagtcctgtc gggtttcgcc acctctgact tgagcgtcga
      661 tttttgtgat gctcgtcagg ggggcggagc ctatggaaaa acgccagcaa cgcggccttt
      721 ttacggttcc tggccttttg ctggcctttt gctcacatgt tctttcctgc gttatcccct
      781 gattctgtgg ataaccgtat taccgccttt gagtgagctg ataccgctcg ccgcagccga
      841 acgaccgagc gcagcgagtc agtgagcgag gaagcggaag agcgcccaat acgcaaaccg
      901 cctctgggag accagaaaca aaaaaaggcc gcgttagcgg ccttcaataa ttggacctgg
      961 ctcctaactg atttttaagg cgactgatga gtcgcctttt ttttgtctaa gaattcatca
     1021 gaagaactcg tcaagaaggc gatagaaggc gatgcgctgc gaatcgggag cggcgatacc
     1081 gtaaagcacg aggaagcggt cagcccattc gccgccaagc tcttcagcaa tatcacgggt
     1141 agccaacgct atgtcctgat agcggtccgc cacacccagc cggccacagt cgatgaatcc
     1201 agaaaagcgg ccattttcca ccatgatatt cggcaagcag gcatcgccat gggtcacgac
     1261 gagatcctcg ccgtcgggca tccgcgcctt gagcctggcg aacagttcgg ctggcgcgag
     1321 cccctgatgc tcttcgtcca gatcatcctg atcgacaaga ccggcttcca tccgagtacg
     1381 tgctcgctcg atgcgatgtt tcgcttggtg gtcgaatggg caggtagccg gatcaagcgt
     1441 atgcagccgc cgcattgcat cagccatgat ggatactttc tcggcaggag caaggtgaga
     1501 tgacaggaga tcctgccccg gcacttcgcc caatagcagc cagtcccttc ccgcttcagt
     1561 gacaacgtcg agcacagctg cgcaaggaac gcccgtcgtg gccagccacg atagccgcgc
     1621 tgcctcgtct tggagttcat tcagggcacc ggacaggtcg gtcttgacaa aaagaaccgg
     1681 gcgcccctgc gctgacagcc ggaacacggc ggcatcagag cagccgattg tctgttgtgc
     1741 ccagtcatag ccgaatagcc tctccaccca agcggccgga gaacctgcgt gcaatccatc
     1801 ttgttcaatc atgcgaaacg atcctcatcc tgtctcttga tcagatcttg atcccctgcg
     1861 ccatcagatc cttggcggca agaaagccat ccagtttact ttgcagggct tcccaacctt
     1921 accagagggc gccccagctg gcaattccgg ttcgcttgct gtccataaaa ccgcccagtc
     1981 tagctatcgc catgtaagcc cactgcaagc tacctgcttt ctctttgcgc ttgcgttttc
     2041 ccttgtccag atagcccagt agctgacatt catccgggac gtcgtgcccc aactggggta
     2101 acctttgagt tctctcagtt gggggatcga tagtcaaaag cctccggtcg gaggcttttg
     2161 actagcacct cggtaccaaa ttccagaaaa gaggcctccc gaaagggggg ccttttttcg
     2221 ttttggtcca ctagtcggcc gctcggtcat ggcgttgtcc tgcttgagct tggacccttc
     2281 aggtggtccc gcgcccgccc ttccgctagg gcgcaagcgc gatttgcacc gcgcgccggg
     2341 gcttgacatg ggcgtcgtgt tagcgctatc atcgtcatcg acaagtgacg gggggcgtgg
     2401 gcggcgagtc aagaccggtc caacgcgccc gccagcttaa gattaactca cacaggagat
     2461 atcatatggt gtccaaaggg gaagaggaca atatggcatc gttgccagct acgcatgaac
     2521 tgcacatctt cggctcgatt aacggtgtcg atttcgatat ggtcggccag ggtacgggga
     2581 atcctaacga cggttatgag gagctgaacc tcaaatcgac gaagggggat ctccagttta
     2641 gcccctggat tttggtccca catattggtt acggctttca tcagtacctc ccgtatccgg
     2701 acggtatgag cccttttcaa gctgctatgg tggacggtag cggttaccaa gtccaccgga
     2761 ccatgcagtt tgaggatggg gcatcgctga cggtcaacta ccgttatacc tacgaaggta
     2821 gccatattaa gggcgaagct caagtgaagg gtaccggctt tccggcggac ggtccggtga
     2881 tgacgaactc cctcaccgcc gccgattggt gtcgtagcaa gaaaacctat ccgaatgaca
     2941 aaaccatcat ctcgacgttt aagtggagct atacgacggg taatggcaag cgctaccgtt
     3001 cgacggcacg taccacctac acgtttgcaa agcctatggc tgcaaattac ctcaagaatc
     3061 aacctatgta tgtgttccgg aaaacggaac tcaaacatag caaaacggaa ctgaacttca
     3121 aagagtggca gaaagctttc acggatgtca tgggtatgga cgaactctat aaataatcta
     3181 gagacgaaca ataaggcctc cctaacgggg ggcctttttt attgataaca aaaatccaca
     3241 aggaaaaatt aaaggggaga taaaatcccc cctttttggt taactgcggc cgcgtcgtgg
     3301 tttgtctggt caaccaccgc ggtctcagtg gtgtacggta caaaccccga cgctagcaac
     3361 gcatgagaaa gcccccggaa gatcaccttc cgggggcttt tttattgcgc tgcgggtgcc
     3421 agggcgtgcc cttgggctcc ccgggcgcgt actcc
//
