# Supplementary material for: Dynamic control systems that mimic natural regulation of catabolic pathways enable rapid production of lignocellulose-derived bioproducts
Source: bioRxiv preprint, doi:10.1101/2022.01.12.475730, version 1 (2022-01-13)
Supplement: Supplementary File P1 [file 475730_file04.zip › Supplemental File P1/pJE1384.gb]

LOCUS       pJE1384                16894 bp ds-DNA     circular     12-JAN-2022
DEFINITION  .
ACCESSION   urn.local...3v-ec0d0i4
KEYWORDS    .
SOURCE      .
  ORGANISM  .
COMMENT     ApEinfo:methylated:1.
FEATURES             Location/Qualifiers
     -35_signal      134..139
                     /ApEinfo_fwdcolor="#07e500"
                     /ApEinfo_revcolor="#07e500"
                     /ApEinfo_graphicformat="arrow_data {{0 1 2 0 0 -1} {} 0}
                     width 5 offset 0"
                     /label="-35 kanR"
     -10_signal      157..162
                     /ApEinfo_fwdcolor="#07e500"
                     /ApEinfo_revcolor="#07e500"
                     /ApEinfo_graphicformat="arrow_data {{0 1 2 0 0 -1} {} 0}
                     width 5 offset 0"
                     /label="-10"
     CDS             266..1060
                     /gene="nptII"
                     /codon_start=1
                     /transl_table=11
                     /product="neomycin phosphotransferase"
                     /protein_id="ACJ66844.1"
                     /db_xref="GI:215434895"
                     /vntifkey=4
                     /ApEinfo_fwdcolor="#66ff66"
                     /ApEinfo_revcolor="#66ff66"
                     /ApEinfo_graphicformat="arrow_data {{0 1 2 0 0 -1} {} 0}
                     width 5 offset 0"
                     /label="neomycin\phosphotransferase"
     CDS             1552..2973
                     /gene="sacB"
                     /codon_start=1
                     /transl_table=11
                     /product="levan sucrase"
                     /protein_id="ACJ66845.1"
                     /db_xref="GI:215434896"
                     /vntifkey=4
                     /ApEinfo_fwdcolor="#66ff66"
                     /ApEinfo_revcolor="#66ff66"
                     /ApEinfo_graphicformat="arrow_data {{0 1 2 0 0 -1} {} 0}
                     width 5 offset 0"
                     /label="levan\sucrase"
     oriT            3374..3443
                     /vntifkey=104
                     /note="RP4 oriT"
                     /ApEinfo_fwdcolor="pink"
                     /ApEinfo_revcolor="pink"
                     /ApEinfo_graphicformat="arrow_data {{0 1 2 0 0 -1} {} 0}
                     width 5 offset 0"
                     /label="RP4\oriT"
     rep_origin      4329..5011
                     /ApEinfo_fwdcolor="gray50"
                     /ApEinfo_revcolor="gray50"
                     /ApEinfo_graphicformat="arrow_data {{0 1 2 0 0 -1} {} 0}
                     width 5 offset 0"
                     /label="ColE1 origin"
     promoter        5300..5379
                     /vntifkey=30
                     /ApEinfo_fwdcolor="#cc66ff"
                     /ApEinfo_revcolor="#cc66ff"
                     /ApEinfo_graphicformat="arrow_data {{0 1 2 0 0 -1} {} 0}
                     width 5 offset 0"
                     /label="lac\promoter"
     promoter        5317..5349
                     /ApEinfo_fwdcolor="#346ee0"
                     /ApEinfo_revcolor="#1d43bd"
                     /ApEinfo_graphicformat="arrow_data {{0 1 2 0 0 -1} {} 0}
                     width 5 offset 0"
                     /label="Plac"
     protein_bind    5350..5373
                     /ApEinfo_fwdcolor="#ffc526"
                     /ApEinfo_revcolor="#ffc526"
                     /ApEinfo_graphicformat="arrow_data {{0 1 2 0 0 -1} {} 0}
                     width 5 offset 0"
                     /label="lac operator"
     misc_binding    5351..5373
                     /ApEinfo_fwdcolor="#6495ed"
                     /ApEinfo_revcolor="#6495ed"
                     /ApEinfo_graphicformat="arrow_data {{0 1 2 0 0 -1} {} 0}
                     width 5 offset 0"
                     /label="LacO"
     gene            5396..5409
                     /gene="lacZalpha"
                     /vntifkey=60
                     /ApEinfo_fwdcolor="#66ff66"
                     /ApEinfo_revcolor="#66ff66"
                     /ApEinfo_graphicformat="arrow_data {{0 1 2 0 0 -1} {} 0}
                     width 5 offset 0"
                     /label="lacZalpha"
     CDS             5396..5409
                     /gene="lacZalpha"
                     /codon_start=1
                     /transl_table=11
                     /product="LacZ alpha fragment"
                     /protein_id="ACJ66846.1"
                     /db_xref="GI:215434897"
                     /vntifkey=4
                     /ApEinfo_fwdcolor="#66ff66"
                     /ApEinfo_revcolor="#66ff66"
                     /ApEinfo_graphicformat="arrow_data {{0 1 2 0 0 -1} {} 0}
                     width 5 offset 0"
                     /label="LacZ\alpha\fragment"
     misc_feature    5426..6377
                     /locus_tag="/product="" /label=PP_0545_UP
                     /ApEinfo_fwdcolor=""#ff0004"
                     /ApEinfo_revcolor="#ff0004"
                     /ApEinfo_graphicformat="arrow_data {{0 1 2 0 0 -1} {} 0}
                     width 5 offset 0"
     terminator      complement(6390..6427)
                     /ApEinfo_fwdcolor="#9d1b1c"
                     /ApEinfo_revcolor="#9d1b1c"
                     /ApEinfo_graphicformat="arrow_data {{0 1 2 0 0 -1} {} 0}
                     width 5 offset 0"
                     /label="crr terminator"
     CDS             complement(6428..7903)
                     /ApEinfo_fwdcolor="#e7e8ff"
                     /ApEinfo_revcolor="#e7e8ff"
                     /ApEinfo_graphicformat="arrow_data {{0 1 2 0 0 -1} {} 0}
                     width 5 offset 0"
                     /label="xylE (Ppu opt)"
     promoter        complement(7926..8125)
                     /ApEinfo_fwdcolor="#346ee0"
                     /ApEinfo_revcolor="#1d43bd"
                     /ApEinfo_graphicformat="arrow_data {{0 1 2 0 0 -1} {} 0}
                     width 5 offset 0"
                     /label="PxylX_1"
     -10_signal      complement(7982..7987)
                     /ApEinfo_fwdcolor="#07e500"
                     /ApEinfo_revcolor="#07e500"
                     /ApEinfo_graphicformat="arrow_data {{0 1 2 0 0 -1} {} 0}
                     width 5 offset 0"
                     /label="-10 (putative)"
     protein_bind    complement(7983..7996)
                     /ApEinfo_fwdcolor="#ffc526"
                     /ApEinfo_revcolor="#ffc526"
                     /ApEinfo_graphicformat="arrow_data {{0 1 2 0 0 -1} {} 0}
                     width 5 offset 0"
                     /label="xylO"
     -35_signal      complement(8005..8010)
                     /ApEinfo_fwdcolor="#07e500"
                     /ApEinfo_revcolor="#07e500"
                     /ApEinfo_graphicformat="arrow_data {{0 1 2 0 0 -1} {} 0}
                     width 5 offset 0"
                     /label="-35 (putative)"
     promoter        8155..8354
                     /ApEinfo_fwdcolor="#346ee0"
                     /ApEinfo_revcolor="#1d43bd"
                     /ApEinfo_graphicformat="arrow_data {{0 1 2 0 0 -1} {} 0}
                     width 5 offset 0"
                     /label="PxylE_3"
     -35_signal      8264..8269
                     /ApEinfo_fwdcolor="#07e500"
                     /ApEinfo_revcolor="#07e500"
                     /ApEinfo_graphicformat="arrow_data {{0 1 2 0 0 -1} {} 0}
                     width 5 offset 0"
                     /label="-35"
     protein_bind    8272..8285
                     /ApEinfo_label="xylO"
                     /ApEinfo_fwdcolor="#ffc526"
                     /ApEinfo_revcolor="#ffc526"
                     /ApEinfo_graphicformat="arrow_data {{0 1 2 0 0 -1} {} 0}
                     width 5 offset 0"
                     /label="xylO(1)"
     -10_signal      8287..8292
                     /ApEinfo_label="-10"
                     /ApEinfo_fwdcolor="#07e500"
                     /ApEinfo_revcolor="#07e500"
                     /ApEinfo_graphicformat="arrow_data {{0 1 2 0 0 -1} {} 0}
                     width 5 offset 0"
                     /label="-10(1)"
     CDS             8379..9701
                     /ApEinfo_fwdcolor="#e7e8ff"
                     /ApEinfo_revcolor="#e7e8ff"
                     /ApEinfo_graphicformat="arrow_data {{0 1 2 0 0 -1} {} 0}
                     width 5 offset 0"
                     /label="xylA (Ppu opt)"
     gene            9720..11174
                     /ApEinfo_fwdcolor="#acdcff"
                     /ApEinfo_revcolor="#acdcff"
                     /ApEinfo_graphicformat="arrow_data {{0 1 2 0 0 -1} {} 0}
                     width 5 offset 0"
                     /label="xylB (Ppu opt)"
     CDS             11193..12146
                     /ApEinfo_fwdcolor="#e7e8ff"
                     /ApEinfo_revcolor="#e7e8ff"
                     /ApEinfo_graphicformat="arrow_data {{0 1 2 0 0 -1} {} 0}
                     width 5 offset 0"
                     /label="talB (Ppu opt)"
     gene            12165..14156
                     /ApEinfo_fwdcolor="#acdcff"
                     /ApEinfo_revcolor="#acdcff"
                     /ApEinfo_graphicformat="arrow_data {{0 1 2 0 0 -1} {} 0}
                     width 5 offset 0"
                     /label="tktA (Ppu opt)"
     terminator      14172..14219
                     /ApEinfo_fwdcolor="#9d1b1c"
                     /ApEinfo_revcolor="#9d1b1c"
                     /ApEinfo_graphicformat="arrow_data {{0 1 2 0 0 -1} {} 0}
                     width 5 offset 0"
                     /label="L3S1P22 terminator"
     terminator      14172..14219
                     /ApEinfo_label="L3S1P22 terminator"
                     /ApEinfo_fwdcolor="#9d1b1c"
                     /ApEinfo_revcolor="#9d1b1c"
                     /ApEinfo_graphicformat="arrow_data {{0 1 2 0 0 -1} {} 0}
                     width 5 offset 0"
                     /label="L3S1P22 terminator(1)"
     terminator      complement(14228..14279)
                     /ApEinfo_fwdcolor="#9d1b1c"
                     /ApEinfo_revcolor="#9d1b1c"
                     /ApEinfo_graphicformat="arrow_data {{0 1 2 0 0 -1} {} 0}
                     width 5 offset 0"
                     /label="proS terminator"
     promoter        14303..14390
                     /ApEinfo_fwdcolor="#346ee0"
                     /ApEinfo_revcolor="#1d43bd"
                     /ApEinfo_graphicformat="arrow_data {{0 1 2 0 0 -1} {} 0}
                     width 5 offset 0"
                     /label="JE121411 promoter"
     RBS             14391..14420
                     /locus_tag="/product="" /label=RBS region
                     /ApEinfo_fwdcolor=""#acdcff"
                     /ApEinfo_revcolor="#acdcff"
                     /ApEinfo_graphicformat="arrow_data {{0 1 2 0 0 -1} {} 0}
                     width 5 offset 0"
     CDS             14421..15476
                     /ApEinfo_fwdcolor="#acdcff"
                     /ApEinfo_revcolor="#acdcff"
                     /ApEinfo_graphicformat="arrow_data {{0 1 2 0 0 -1} {} 0}
                     width 5 offset 0"
                     /label="Cc xylR (Ppu opt)"
     terminator      15485..15564
                     /ApEinfo_fwdcolor="#9d1b1c"
                     /ApEinfo_revcolor="#9d1b1c"
                     /ApEinfo_graphicformat="arrow_data {{0 1 2 0 0 -1} {} 0}
                     width 5 offset 0"
                     /label="rrn terminator"
     terminator      complement(15573..15623)
                     /ApEinfo_fwdcolor="#9d1b1c"
                     /ApEinfo_revcolor="#9d1b1c"
                     /ApEinfo_graphicformat="arrow_data {{0 1 2 0 0 -1} {} 0}
                     width 5 offset 0"
                     /label="L3S1P13 terminator"
     terminator      15573..15623
                     /ApEinfo_fwdcolor="#9d1b1c"
                     /ApEinfo_revcolor="#9d1b1c"
                     /ApEinfo_graphicformat="arrow_data {{0 1 2 0 0 -1} {} 0}
                     width 5 offset 0"
                     /label="L3S1P13 Terminator"
     misc_feature    15630..16629
                     /locus_tag="/product="" /label=PP_0545_DN
                     /ApEinfo_fwdcolor=""#ff93ef"
                     /ApEinfo_revcolor="#ff0004"
                     /ApEinfo_graphicformat="arrow_data {{0 1 2 0 0 -1} {} 0}
                     width 5 offset 0"
     gene            16630..16801
                     /gene="lacZalpha"
                     /vntifkey=60
                     /ApEinfo_label="lacZalpha"
                     /ApEinfo_fwdcolor="#66ff66"
                     /ApEinfo_revcolor="#66ff66"
                     /ApEinfo_graphicformat="arrow_data {{0 1 2 0 0 -1} {} 0}
                     width 5 offset 0"
                     /label="lacZalpha(1)"
     CDS             16630..16801
                     /gene="lacZalpha"
                     /codon_start=1
                     /transl_table=11
                     /product="LacZ alpha fragment"
                     /protein_id="ACJ66846.1"
                     /db_xref="GI:215434897"
                     /vntifkey=4
                     /ApEinfo_label="LacZ\alpha\fragment"
                     /ApEinfo_fwdcolor="#66ff66"
                     /ApEinfo_revcolor="#66ff66"
                     /ApEinfo_graphicformat="arrow_data {{0 1 2 0 0 -1} {} 0}
                     width 5 offset 0"
                     /label="LacZ\alpha\fragment(1)"
     CDS             16727..16795
                     /ApEinfo_fwdcolor="#6495ed"
                     /ApEinfo_revcolor="#6495ed"
                     /ApEinfo_graphicformat="arrow_data {{0 1 2 0 0 -1} {} 0}
                     width 5 offset 0"
                     /label="LacZ alpha"
ORIGIN      
        1 ccggatgaat gtcagctact gggctatctg gacaagggaa aacgcaagcg caaagagaaa
       61 gcaggtagct tgcagtgggc ttacatggcg atagctagac tgggcggttt tatggacagc
      121 aagcgaaccg gaattgccag ctggggcgcc ctctggtaag gttgggaagc cctgcaaagt
      181 aaactggatg gctttcttgc cgccaaggat ctgatggcgc aggggatcaa gatctgatca
      241 agagacagga tgaggatcgt ttcgcatgat tgaacaagat ggattgcacg caggttctcc
      301 ggccgcttgg gtggagaggc tattcggcta tgactgggca caacagacaa tcggctgctc
      361 tgatgccgcc gtgttccggc tgtcagcgca ggggcgcccg gttctttttg tcaagaccga
      421 cctgtccggt gccctgaatg aactccaaga cgaggcagcg cggctatcgt ggctggccac
      481 gacgggcgtt ccttgcgcag ctgtgctcga cgttgtcact gaagcgggaa gggactggct
      541 gctattgggc gaagtgccgg ggcaggatct cctgtcatct caccttgctc ctgccgagaa
      601 agtatccatc atggctgatg caatgcggcg gctgcatacg cttgatccgg ctacctgccc
      661 attcgaccac caagcgaaac atcgcatcga gcgagcacgt actcggatgg aagccggtct
      721 tgtcgatcag gatgatctgg acgaagagca tcaggggctc gcgccagccg aactgttcgc
      781 caggctcaag gcgcggatgc ccgacggcga ggatctcgtc gtgacccatg gcgatgcctg
      841 cttgccgaat atcatggtgg aaaatggccg cttttctgga ttcatcgact gtggccggct
      901 gggtgtggcg gaccgctatc aggacatagc gttggctacc cgtgatattg ctgaagagct
      961 tggcggcgaa tgggctgacc gcttcctcgt gctttacggt atcgccgctc ccgattcgca
     1021 gcgcatcgcc ttctatcgcc ttcttgacga gttcttctga gcgggactct ggggttcgct
     1081 agaggatcga tcctttttaa cccatcacat atacctgccg ttcactatta tttagtgaaa
     1141 tgagatatta tgatattttc tgaattgtga ttaaaaaggc aactttatgc ccatgcaaca
     1201 gaaactataa aaaatacaga gaatgaaaag aaacagatag attttttagt tctttaggcc
     1261 cgtagtctgc aaatcctttt atgattttct atcaaacaaa agaggaaaat agaccagttg
     1321 caatccaaac gagagtctaa tagaatgagg tcgaaaagta aatcgcgcgg gtttgttact
     1381 gataaagcag gcaagaccta aaatgtgtaa agggcaaagt gtatactttg gcgtcacccc
     1441 ttacatattt taggtctttt tttattgtgc gtaactaact tgccatcttc aaacaggagg
     1501 gctggaagaa gcagaccgct aacacagtac ataaaaaagg agacatgaac gatgaacatc
     1561 aaaaagtttg caaaacaagc aacagtatta acctttacta ccgcactgct ggcaggaggc
     1621 gcaactcaag cgtttgcgaa agaaacgaac caaaagccat ataaggaaac atacggcatt
     1681 tcccatatta cacgccatga tatgctgcaa atccctgaac agcaaaaaaa tgaaaaatat
     1741 caagtttctg aatttgattc gtccacaatt aaaaatatct cttctgcaaa aggcctggac
     1801 gtttgggaca gctggccatt acaaaacgct gacggcactg tcgcaaacta tcacggctac
     1861 cacatcgtct ttgcattagc cggagatcct aaaaatgcgg atgacacatc gatttacatg
     1921 ttctatcaaa aagtcggcga aacttctatt gacagctgga aaaacgctgg ccgcgtcttt
     1981 aaagacagcg acaaattcga tgcaaatgat tctatcctaa aagaccaaac acaagaatgg
     2041 tcaggttcag ccacatttac atctgacgga aaaatccgtt tattctacac tgatttctcc
     2101 ggtaaacatt acggcaaaca aacactgaca actgcacaag ttaacgtatc agcatcagac
     2161 agctctttga acatcaacgg tgtagaggat tataaatcaa tctttgacgg tgacggaaaa
     2221 acgtatcaaa atgtacagca gttcatcgat gaaggcaact acagctcagg cgacaaccat
     2281 acgctgagag atcctcacta cgtagaagat aaaggccaca aatacttagt atttgaagca
     2341 aacactggaa ctgaagatgg ctaccaaggc gaagaatctt tatttaacaa agcatactat
     2401 ggcaaaagca catcattctt ccgtcaagaa agtcaaaaac ttctgcaaag cgataaaaaa
     2461 cgcacggctg agttagcaaa cggcgctctc ggtatgattg agctaaacga tgattacaca
     2521 ctgaaaaaag tgatgaaacc gctgattgca tctaacacag taacagatga aattgaacgc
     2581 gcgaacgtct ttaaaatgaa cggcaaatgg tacctgttca ctgactcccg cggatcaaaa
     2641 atgacgattg acggcattac gtctaacgat atttacatgc ttggttatgt ttctaattct
     2701 ttaactggcc catacaagcc gctgaacaaa actggccttg tgttaaaaat ggatcttgat
     2761 cctaacgatg taacctttac ttactcacac ttcgctgtac ctcaagcgaa aggaaacaat
     2821 gtcgtgatta caagctatat gacaaacaga ggattctacg cagacaaaca atcaacgttt
     2881 gcgccgagct tcctgctgaa catcaaaggc aagaaaacat ctgttgtcaa agacagcatc
     2941 cttgaacaag gacaattaac agttaacaaa taaaaacgca aaagaaaatg ccgatgggta
     3001 ccgagcgaaa tgaccgacca agcgacgccc aacctgccat cacgagattt cgattccacc
     3061 gccgccttct atgaaaggtt gggcttcgga atcgttttcc gggacgccct cgcggacgtg
     3121 ctcatagtcc acgacgcccg tgattttgta gccctggccg acggccagca ggtaggccga
     3181 caggctcatg ccggccgccg ccgccttttc ctcaatcgct cttcgttcgt ctggaaggca
     3241 gtacaccttg ataggtgggc tgcccttcct ggttggcttg gtttcatcag ccatccgctt
     3301 gccctcatct gttacgccgg cggtagccgg ccagcctcgc agagcaggat tcccgttgag
     3361 caccgccagg tgcgaataag ggacagtgaa gaaggaacac ccgctcgcgg gtgggcctac
     3421 ttcacctatc ctgcccggct gacgccgttg gatacaccaa ggaaagtcta cacgaaccct
     3481 ttggcaaaat cctgtatatc gtgcgaaaaa ggatggatat accgaaaaaa tcgctataat
     3541 gaccccgaag cagggttatg cagcggaaaa gcgctgcttc cctgctgttt tgtggaatat
     3601 ctaccgactg gaaacaggca aatgcaggaa attactgaac tgaggggaca ggcgagagac
     3661 gatgccaaag agctcctgaa aatctcgata actcaaaaaa tacgcccggt agtgatctta
     3721 tttcattatg gtgaaagttg gaacctctta cgtgccgatc aacgtctcat tttcgccaaa
     3781 agttggccca gggcttcccg gtatcaacag ggacaccagg atttatttat tctgcgaagt
     3841 gatcttccgt cacaggtatt tattcggcgc aaagtgcgtc gggtgatgct gccaacttac
     3901 tgatttagtg tatgatggtg tttttgaggt gctccagtgg cttctgtttc tatcagctcc
     3961 tgaaaatctc gataactcaa aaaatacgcc cggtagtgat cttatttcat tatggtgaaa
     4021 gttggaacct cttacgtgcc gatcaacgtc tcattttcgc caaaagttgg cccagggctt
     4081 cccggtatca acagggacac caggatttat ttattctgcg aagtgatctt ccgtcacagg
     4141 tatttattcg gcgcaaagtg cgtcgggtga tgctgccaac ttactgattt agtgtatgat
     4201 ggtgtttttg aggtgctcca gtggcttctg tttctatcag ggctggatga tcctccagcg
     4261 cggggatctc atgctggagt tcttcgccca ccccaaaagg atctaggtga agatcctttt
     4321 tgataatctc atgaccaaaa tcccttaacg tgagttttcg ttccactgag cgtcagaccc
     4381 cgtagaaaag atcaaaggat cttcttgaga tccttttttt ctgcgcgtaa tctgctgctt
     4441 gcaaacaaaa aaaccaccgc taccagcggt ggtttgtttg ccggatcaag agctaccaac
     4501 tctttttccg aaggtaactg gcttcagcag agcgcagata ccaaatactg ttcttctagt
     4561 gtagccgtag ttaggccacc acttcaagaa ctctgtagca ccgcctacat acctcgctct
     4621 gctaatcctg ttaccagtgg ctgctgccag tggcgataag tcgtgtctta ccgggttgga
     4681 ctcaagacga tagttaccgg ataaggcgca gcggtcgggc tgaacggggg gttcgtgcac
     4741 acagcccagc ttggagcgaa cgacctacac cgaactgaga tacctacagc gtgagctatg
     4801 agaaagcgcc acgcttcccg aagggagaaa ggcggacagg tatccggtaa gcggcagggt
     4861 cggaacagga gagcgcacga gggagcttcc agggggaaac gcctggtatc tttatagtcc
     4921 tgtcgggttt cgccacctct gacttgagcg tcgatttttg tgatgctcgt caggggggcg
     4981 gagcctatgg aaaaacgcca gcaacgcggc ctttttacgg ttcctggcct tttgctggcc
     5041 ttttgctcac atgttctttc ctgcgttatc ccctgattct gtggataacc gtattaccgc
     5101 ctttgagtga gctgataccg ctcgccgcag ccgaacgacc gagcgcagcg agtcagtgag
     5161 cgaggaagcg gaagagcgcc caatacgcaa accgcctctc cccgcgcgtt ggccgattca
     5221 ttaatgcagc tggcacgaca ggtttcccga ctggaaagcg ggcagtgagc gcaacgcaat
     5281 taatgtgagt tagctcactc attaggcacc ccaggcttta cactttatgc ttccggctcg
     5341 tatgttgtgt ggaattgtga gcggataaca atttcacaca ggaaacagct atgacatgat
     5401 tacgaattcc cgatcagaag gcgacgcggc cagcggcacg ccttcgacgg caaggaagaa
     5461 ccagatggcg taagggatgg ctgcccacac gccgacatag ccgaacggca ggaagctgct
     5521 ggcgccgacg gcgtccgttt tggcgatgtc gaacaggttg gctgcatcaa aatggggcac
     5581 catgcctatc aggaatacgg ccagggcaat ggcggcgatg gcggtgatga tgaacatcag
     5641 cttcagtgcc tcacccacgc cgaaaatgtg gatgctgatg aacacgatgt agaacgccag
     5701 gtagatcatc cagccgccga taccgaacag cgattggcag taggcgccga tgaacaccgc
     5761 gatggcggct ggggcgatgg cgtattcgat caggatcgcc gtgccggtca aaaagccgcc
     5821 ccacggtccg aacgcgctgc gggcaaagcc gtagccgccg ccagcggtgg ggatcatcga
     5881 cgacagttcg gccagcgaga agcacatgca caggtacatg gttgccatca gcaaggtggc
     5941 caggaacatg ccgccccagc caccctgcgc caggccgaag ttccagccgg cgtaatcgcc
     6001 ggaaatgacg tacgccacgc ccaggccgac cagcagtacc cagccggcgg cgcctttttt
     6061 cagttcacgt tgctggaaat agtcagagcc gactttctcg aagtcgacgg aggagcctgc
     6121 cggcgatccg gcggaatgtt cgcttggcat agattcacct gttttttttc ttggtggccg
     6181 gaagggttcc gggccgatgg tgatgggtgc tgcaggaagc gagccagagc ggttggtgca
     6241 cggttaccgc cctgggtttt gtgtaaagca agtccggcct cttcgcgggc ttgcccgctc
     6301 ccacaggtac cgcaccggct ctggaaccaa cggtgaacct gtaggagcgg gtttacccgc
     6361 gaagaaggcg acgcggtgga tccgacgtcc ataaaaaaat ggcgccgatg ggcgccattt
     6421 ttcactgtta cagggtggcg gtctgctggg tctttttggt ttccggttcc cacagcgctt
     6481 ccagttcttc caaggtctta cctttggttt cgggcacgaa cttccacatg aacagggcgg
     6541 ccagcacgcc catgcagccg tagatccagt agctgaagcc gttgtggaag tgcgccacca
     6601 accagctgtt cttgtccatc attgggaagg tccaggacac gaagtagttg gccagccact
     6661 gggcggccac ggcaatggcc agggctttgc cacggatggc attggggaag atttcggaca
     6721 gcaggaccca gcacacggga ccccacgaca tggcgaaggc ggccacgtag aacaacatcg
     6781 acagcagggc gacaatgccc ggggcctggg tgtagaacgc cgtgcccaag ctgaacatgc
     6841 cgatggccat gcccagggcg ccgatgattt gcagcggctt acggccgaat ttatccacgg
     6901 tcatgatcgc caggaccgta aacgtcaagt taatcacacc cacgataatg gtctgcagca
     6961 gggcgatgtc ggtcgaggcg cccagggtct taaacacttc tggcgcgtaa tacaacacca
     7021 cgttgatccc gacgaactgc tggaaaatgg acaacatcac gccaatcacg atcaccccca
     7081 cgccgaacat cagcaagcgc ccgccggtct tgcggccgtg gtccaaggag tgtttgatct
     7141 cttgcacggc ctgcgtggcc agggtattgc ccatgatctt ccgcaagatg ccttcggctt
     7201 gttcctgctt gccacggctc atcagccagc gcgggctctc ggggacggtg tacagcagca
     7261 tcaggaacag cagcgctgga atacattcgg acgcgaacat gtagcgccaa ccatcggtat
     7321 tcagccagct ggcatcgccc gaacgcgcaa tgaagtaatt cacgcagtac accaacagct
     7381 gcccaaagat gatcgcgaac tggttgaagc tgaccagctt cccccggata tgggcgggcg
     7441 ccaattcggc aatgtacatc ggcgacaaca tggaggccag gccgaccccg atcccaccga
     7501 tgatgcggta gatcacgaac tcgggcacgt aaccggccag atagactggg acggtgttgt
     7561 ccgggttaat cgaggtgaaa cccagttccg gccacgcgga ccccacaccg ctgataaaaa
     7621 acaagacggc cgcgatcttc aagctgtcgc ggcgcccgaa gcggttgctg caatagccgc
     7681 ccagggcccc gccgatgatg cagccgatca gggcgctcgc cacgcagaag cccagcaggc
     7741 tgttggccgc cgactccgac aggttctgcg gggccacgaa cacggtgttc aggctttcca
     7801 cggtgccgct gatcacggcg gtatcataac cgaacagcag gccgcccagg gtggccacca
     7861 aggtgatgct gaagatgtag ctgctgttat actgggtgtt cataagaaat ctccttatgc
     7921 ttaagccaaa actcgagcgt ctgaagcgcc gacaccgtcg gcggcgcgcg ttcgtcggca
     7981 cttggtagcg ctaacatgtg gggatgtcaa gtaggttgtc tgaccagcgc gaaatcctcg
     8041 gcctcacggg cgcgggcggt ccatgctaga agccgccgac aaaccacgac ctggacctct
     8101 tgcccatgac cgacctgacc cctgaagaca ttccatacta gttatgccat gtctatgcgc
     8161 ccgcctcgac actcttccgt cgcggaaacc gccgcgtgtc tgctatcgat accgccgcag
     8221 ggtgagtccc gcgcgtcggc gatgtggtcg tcagaaccac cgcttgacag ctgataccgg
     8281 taacactata atcgccggca accaaaggtc cgacaaggac cagtagggca tcaacgggcc
     8341 ggtacggccc catgcttaag tcacacagga gatatcatat gcaggcctac ttcgaccagc
     8401 tggaccgcgt gcgctacgaa ggcagcaaat cctcgaaccc gctggccttc cgtcactaca
     8461 acccagacga gttggtgctg ggtaagcgca tggaggagca tctgcgcttc gccgcctgct
     8521 attggcacac gttctgctgg aacggcgcgg acatgttcgg cgtcggcgcg tttaaccgcc
     8581 cctggcagca gccgggcgag gccctggcgc tggcgaagcg caaggcggac gtggccttcg
     8641 agttcttcca taaactgcac gtcccattct attgcttcca tgacgtggac gtgagcccag
     8701 agggggcctc cctgaaggag tacatcaata acttcgccca aatggtggac gtgctggccg
     8761 gcaaacaaga agagagcggt gtcaaactgc tgtggggcac cgccaactgt ttcaccaacc
     8821 cccgctacgg cgccggtgcc gccaccaacc cggacccgga ggtgttctcg tgggccgcga
     8881 cccaggtggt gacggcgatg gaagcgaccc acaagctggg cggcgaaaac tacgtcctgt
     8941 ggggcggccg tgaaggttat gagacgctgc tgaataccga tttgcggcag gagcgcgaac
     9001 aactggggcg cttcatgcag atggtggtgg aacataagca taagatcggg ttccagggca
     9061 ccctgttgat cgagccgaaa ccgcaagaac caaccaaaca ccaatacgat tacgatgccg
     9121 cgaccgtcta cggcttcctg aagcagtttg gcctggagaa agagatcaaa ctgaacatcg
     9181 aagcgaacca cgccaccctg gccggccatt cctttcacca cgagatcgcc accgccattg
     9241 ccctggggct gtttggtagc gtggacgcga accggggtga cgcccagttg ggctgggata
     9301 ccgaccagtt cccgaacagc gtcgaggaga acgccctggt gatgtacgaa atcctgaagg
     9361 ccgggggctt tacgacgggt ggtctgaact ttgacgccaa ggtgcgccgc caaagcaccg
     9421 acaagtacga tctgttctac ggccacatcg gcgcgatgga cacgatggcg ctggcgctga
     9481 aaatcgccgc ccgcatgatc gaggacggcg aactggacaa acgcattgcc caacgttact
     9541 ccggttggaa cagcgagctg ggccagcaaa ttctgaaggg ccagatgagc ctggccgacc
     9601 tggccaagta cgcccaggag caccatctgt cgcccgtgca tcaatccggt cgccaggaac
     9661 aactggagaa cttggtgaac cactacctgt tcgataagtg atcaacgagg aggatattta
     9721 tgtacattgg tattgatttg ggcacgtccg gcgtcaaggt gatcctgctg aacgagcaag
     9781 gcgaggtggt ggccgcgcag acggagaagc tgaccgtcag ccgcccccat ccgctgtgga
     9841 gcgaacaaga ccccgaacag tggtggcagg cgaccgaccg cgccatgaaa gccctgggtg
     9901 accagcactc gttgcaggac gtgaaggcgc tgggcatcgc cggccagatg cacggcgcga
     9961 ccctgctgga tgcccaacag cgggtgctgc ggccggcgat cctgtggaac gacggccgtt
    10021 gtgcccaaga gtgcaccttg ttggaggccc gtgtgccgca gagccgcgtg attaccggca
    10081 acctgatgat gccgggcttc acggccccga aactgctgtg ggtccaacgt cacgagccgg
    10141 aaatcttccg gcaaatcgac aaggtgctgc tgcccaaaga ctacctgcgc ctgcgtatga
    10201 cgggcgagtt cgcgagcgac atgagcgacg cggccggcac catgtggctg gatgtggcga
    10261 aacgggactg gagcgatgtg atgctgcagg cctgcgacct gtcgcgcgat cagatgccgg
    10321 ccctgtacga gggctcggaa atcaccggcg ccctgctgcc ggaagtggcg aaggcgtggg
    10381 gcatggccac cgtgccagtg gtggccggcg gcggcgacaa tgccgccggt gccgtcggcg
    10441 tggggatggt cgatgccaac caagccatgc tgtcgctggg caccagcggc gtctacttcg
    10501 ccgtgagcga gggcttcctg tccaagccag aaagcgccgt gcactccttc tgccacgcct
    10561 tgccacagcg ctggcacctg atgtccgtga tgctgagcgc cgcgagctgc ctggactggg
    10621 ccgccaagct gaccggcctg agcaacgtgc cagccctgat tgccgccgcc cagcaagccg
    10681 atgagagcgc cgagccagtg tggttcctgc cgtacctgag cggcgagcgt accccgcaca
    10741 acaatccgca ggccaaaggg gtgttcttcg gtctgacgca ccagcacggc cccaacgaac
    10801 tggcgcgcgc ggtgctggaa ggcgtgggct atgccttggc cgatggtatg gacgtggtgc
    10861 atgcctgcgg catcaagcca cagtcggtga ccctgatcgg cgggggcgcc cggtcggagt
    10921 actggcgcca gatgctggcc gatattagcg gtcaacagtt ggattaccgc accggcggtg
    10981 acgtgggccc ggccctgggc gccgcgcgcc tggcccagat cgccgccaac cccgaaaaat
    11041 ccctgatcga gttgttgccc cagttgcccc tggaacagag ccatctgccg gacgcgcagc
    11101 gttacgcggc ctaccagccg cgccgcgaaa ccttccggcg gctgtaccag cagttgctgc
    11161 cgctgatggc ctaagtcgac aggaggtata atatgaccga caagctgacc tcgctgcgcc
    11221 aatatacgac cgtggtggcc gacacgggcg acattgccgc catgaagctg taccagccgc
    11281 aggacgcgac cacgaacccg tccctgatcc tgaacgccgc ccagattccc gagtatcgga
    11341 aactgatcga cgacgcggtc gcctgggcca agcaacagtc caacgatcgc gcccaacaga
    11401 tcgtcgatgc cacggacaag ttggccgtga acatcggcct ggaaattttg aagctggtgc
    11461 ccggccgtat ctccaccgag gtggatgccc gcctgtcgta cgataccgag gccagcatcg
    11521 cgaaagccaa acgcctgatc aaactgtata acgacgccgg gatctcgaac gatcgcatcc
    11581 tgatcaaatt ggcctcgacg tggcagggca tccgcgcggc ggaacagctg gaaaaagagg
    11641 gtatcaactg caatctgacg ctgctgttca gctttgcgca ggcccgggcg tgcgcggaag
    11701 cgggcgtgtt cctgattagc ccgttcgtgg gccgcatcct ggactggtat aaggccaata
    11761 ccgataagaa ggaatatgcc ccggccgagg acccaggcgt cgtgagcgtg tcggagatct
    11821 accagtacta caaagagcac ggttatgaaa ccgtcgtcat gggtgccagc ttccgcaaca
    11881 tcggcgaaat cttggagctg gccggctgcg accggctgac cattgccccc gccctgttga
    11941 aggagttggc cgagagcgag ggcgccatcg aacgcaagct gtcgtacacc ggcgaggtga
    12001 aagcccgccc ggcccgcatc acggaaagcg agttcctgtg gcagcataac caggacccaa
    12061 tggccgtcga taagctggcg gagggtatcc gcaaattcgc cattgaccaa gagaagttgg
    12121 agaaaatgat cggtgacttg ctgtgaaagt caaggaggta aaatatgtcg tcccgcaaag
    12181 aactggccaa cgcgatccgg gcgctgagca tggacgcggt gcagaaagcc aagagcggcc
    12241 acccgggggc gccgatgggg atggcggaca tcgccgaggt gttgtggcgg gactttttga
    12301 agcacaaccc gcagaaccca agctgggcgg accgcgaccg tttcgtgttg agcaacgggc
    12361 acgggagcat gctgatctac agcctgctgc acctgaccgg ctacgatctg ccgatggagg
    12421 agctgaaaaa cttccgccag ctgcatagca aaaccccggg ccacccggag gtcggctaca
    12481 ccgcgggggt cgaaaccacc accggcccgt tgggccaggg catcgccaac gccgtcggca
    12541 tggccatcgc cgaaaaaacg ctggcggccc agttcaatcg cccggggcac gatattgtgg
    12601 accactacac gtacgccttc atgggcgacg gctgcatgat ggaaggtatc agccacgagg
    12661 tctgcagcct ggcgggcacg ttgaagctgg gcaagctgat cgccttctac gacgacaatg
    12721 gcatctcgat tgacggtcac gtggaggggt ggttcaccga cgacaccgcc atgcgtttcg
    12781 aagcctacgg ctggcatgtc atccgtgaca tcgacggcca cgacgccgcc agcattaagc
    12841 gcgcggtgga agaggcccgg gcggtcacgg acaaaccgtc gctgctgatg tgcaaaacca
    12901 tcatcggttt tggcagcccc aacaaggcgg gtacccacga ctcccacggc gcccccctgg
    12961 gcgacgcgga gatcgccctg acccgcgagc aactgggctg gaagtacgcc ccgttcgaaa
    13021 tcccatccga gatttacgcc cagtgggacg ccaaggaagc cggccaggcg aaggagtcgg
    13081 cctggaatga gaagttcgcc gcctacgcca aggcctaccc gcaggaggcg gcggagttca
    13141 cccgccgtat gaagggtgag atgccgagcg attttgatgc caaggccaag gagttcatcg
    13201 ccaagctgca ggccaaccca gccaagatcg cctcccgcaa ggccagccag aacgccatcg
    13261 aggcgttcgg ccccctgttg cccgaatttt tgggcggttc ggcggacctg gcccccagca
    13321 acctgaccct gtggtcgggt agcaaggcca tcaacgagga tgcggcgggt aattacatcc
    13381 attacggcgt gcgcgagttc ggtatgaccg cgattgccaa cggcatctcc ctgcacggcg
    13441 ggttcctgcc ctacacctcc acgttcctga tgttcgtgga atatgcgcgg aatgccgtgc
    13501 gcatggccgc cctgatgaag caacgtcagg tcatggtgta tacccatgac tcgattgggc
    13561 tgggcgagga cggccccacc caccagccgg tggaacaagt ggcgagcttg cgggtcaccc
    13621 cgaatatgtc cacctggcgg ccgtgcgatc aggtggaaag cgccgtcgcc tggaagtacg
    13681 gcgtcgaacg ccaggacggt ccaaccgccc tgattctgag ccggcagaac ctggcgcagc
    13741 aggagcggac cgaggagcag ctggccaata tcgcgcgcgg cgggtacgtc ttgaaggact
    13801 gcgcggggca gccggaactg attttcatcg ccaccggctc ggaggtggag ctggccgtcg
    13861 cggcctacga gaaactgacc gcggagggcg tcaaggcccg cgtggtgtcg atgccaagca
    13921 cggacgcctt cgacaaacag gacgccgcct accgggagag cgtgctgccg aaggccgtca
    13981 ccgcgcgcgt ggcggtggag gcgggcatcg ccgactattg gtataagtat gtcggcctga
    14041 acggcgccat cgtgggcatg accacgttcg gggagtcggc cccggccgaa ctgctgttcg
    14101 aggaatttgg cttcacggtg gataacgtcg tggccaaagc caaggagttg ctgtgactcg
    14161 agagcggccg cgacgaacaa taaggccgca aatcgcggcc ttttttattg ataacaaaaa
    14221 aacgaaacaa tccatgtaaa aaaagggccc tgaaattcag gaccctttct ggcatcagca
    14281 cgcgtaccgg ttctagtagt ctctatggag gtcaggtatg attactattt acaattaatc
    14341 atcggctcgg ataatgtgat cagacctgga attgtgagcg gataacaatt cttaagatta
    14401 actcacacag gagatatcat atgaaccagc cggtggaacg tcagcgccgg cgcaccaccc
    14461 agagcgcgac gatccgcgat gtggccgcgc gcgcaggcgt gagcccgatg accgtgtcgc
    14521 gcgtgatcaa ccgtgaatcg acggtcaagg aagaaacgcg ccagctggtg gagaaggcca
    14581 ttgccgacct caactacgcc ccaaatccag cagcccgcag cctggcgggc tcggccccct
    14641 ttcgcatcgg cctgctgtac gacaacccga gcaccggcta cctgagcgag ttcctcgtgg
    14701 gcgccctgga cgagtcgtcc cgtaccgggg cccagatcgt gatcgaaaag tgcgcggagc
    14761 ccgagctggc ccgtgccacc ttggcccgcc tcttgaaaac cggcgtggat gggctcatcc
    14821 tccccccgcc gctgtgtgag tcgcccgaag tgctggcgga gatccgtgcc gccggcgccg
    14881 cagcagtcgc agtggcgcct ggtaccgcct ccgccgacat ggcgaccatc cgcatcgaca
    14941 atgaagccgc ggcattcgaa ctgacccagc acctgatcgg tctgggccat aagcgctttg
    15001 gcttcatcaa gggtcacccg aaccaaaccg tgtcccagca acgcttggat ggtttcatga
    15061 cggccctgaa agccgcgggt atcccgcagg agaatatccg tgtggagcag ggctatttca
    15121 cctaccgtag cggcctggag gcggcggaac gcctgttggc cgccgagcct cgcccaaccg
    15181 ccatctttgc cgcgaacgac gacatggccg ccgcaaccgc cggcgtcgcc catcggctgg
    15241 gtctggatgt ccctggcgac gtgagcatcg tgggttttga cgacaccagc atcgccgata
    15301 acatctggcc accgctgacc acggtgcatc agcctatcgc agcaatggcc cgtgcggccg
    15361 tcgatctggt gctggaagaa atccgccgtc atcgggacgg gggcggcgaa ccacgccaac
    15421 tgatgcaccc ccacaccctg atcgtccgtg attcgtcggg ccctgcaggt gtctgagcgg
    15481 ccgcccaggc atcaaataaa acgaaaggct cagtcgaaag actgggcctt tcgttttatc
    15541 tgttgtttgt cggtgaacgc tctcactcga gattttgtta tcaataaaaa aggccccccg
    15601 ttagggaggc cttattgttc gtctctagag gtgtgtctcc ttggtattgt gctttttagg
    15661 gagttgaaaa gcatagagca agggttgggc cagtgttggc ggtcccaggc aaatcaatga
    15721 cttgggtcat ttttacgggc ctgttcaagg accgctgtgc cggcgccggt acgcctgggg
    15781 tgacattttg tgccgtttgc gacacatcac aggcgtgtgc attgcaaagc ctaaccgggt
    15841 ggaggatgct gggctgacgc tctatctgcg gagaattaca acaatgcaga gcaatcactt
    15901 cactcgccat gcccggcagg tccatagcgt tgcccatggc ggggccgggg agggcggcag
    15961 tgatccgtcc atcgcccgtt cctggctgcg ctgcctggag gattaccacc tcgacccggc
    16021 ggtgatcgaa gcgccggtgg tgcttgagca tgggcgcctg ctggaaagcc gcgagcgcct
    16081 gcaccaggtg ctgcaaattg ccgaccatga aatgaacagc ctgcaccagc agctttccgg
    16141 cgcaggccac gcggtgctgc tgaccgacgc ccgcggggtg atcctcaatt gcgtcagtgc
    16201 ccccgccgag cggcgcagct tcgagcgtgc cgggctgtgg ctgggcgctg actggagcga
    16261 ggcgcgcgag ggcaccaatg gcatcggcac atgtctggtc gagcgccagg cgctgaccat
    16321 ccatcagaac gagcacttcc gtggccgtca caccgggctg acctgctcgg ccagcccggt
    16381 gttcgacccg catggcgacc tgctggcggt gctcgacgtg tcctctgcgc gccccgacgt
    16441 atcgcggcaa agccagttcc acaccatggc gttggtcaac ctgtcggcga agatgatcga
    16501 aagctgctat ttcctgcgcc atttcgagca gcaatggtta ttgcgttttc acctgcaagc
    16561 cgagtcggtc ggcctgttca gcgaaggctt gctggcgttc gacggcgatg ggcgcatttg
    16621 cgctgccaaa agcttggcac tggccgtcgt tttacaacgt cgtgactggg aaaaccctgg
    16681 cgttacccaa cttaatcgcc ttgcagcaca tccccctttc gccagctggc gtaatagcga
    16741 agaggcccgc accgatcgcc cttcccaaca gttgcgcagc ctgaatggcg aatggcgata
    16801 agctagcttc acgctgccgc aagcactcag ggcgcaaggg ctgctaaagg aagcggaaca
    16861 cgtagaaagc cagtccgcag aaacggtgct gacc
//
