# Supplementary material for: Dynamic control systems that mimic natural regulation of catabolic pathways enable rapid production of lignocellulose-derived bioproducts
Source: bioRxiv preprint, doi:10.1101/2022.01.12.475730, version 1 (2022-01-13)
Supplement: Supplementary File P1 [file 475730_file04.zip › Supplemental File P1/pJE1357.gb]

LOCUS       pJE1357                16763 bp ds-DNA     circular     12-JAN-2022
DEFINITION  .
ACCESSION   urn.local...33-ec0cpju
KEYWORDS    .
SOURCE      .
  ORGANISM  .
COMMENT     ApEinfo:methylated:1.
FEATURES             Location/Qualifiers
     gene            complement(94..265)
                     /gene="lacZalpha"
                     /vntifkey=60
                     /ApEinfo_label="lacZalpha"
                     /ApEinfo_fwdcolor="#66ff66"
                     /ApEinfo_revcolor="#66ff66"
                     /ApEinfo_graphicformat="arrow_data {{0 1 2 0 0 -1} {} 0}
                     width 5 offset 0"
                     /label="lacZalpha(1)"
     CDS             complement(94..265)
                     /gene="lacZalpha"
                     /codon_start=1
                     /transl_table=11
                     /product="LacZ alpha fragment"
                     /protein_id="ACJ66846.1"
                     /db_xref="GI:215434897"
                     /vntifkey=4
                     /ApEinfo_label="LacZ\alpha\fragment"
                     /ApEinfo_fwdcolor="#66ff66"
                     /ApEinfo_revcolor="#66ff66"
                     /ApEinfo_graphicformat="arrow_data {{0 1 2 0 0 -1} {} 0}
                     width 5 offset 0"
                     /label="LacZ\alpha\fragment(1)"
     misc_feature    complement(94..112)
                     /vntifkey=21
                     /ApEinfo_fwdcolor="#ff0004"
                     /ApEinfo_revcolor="#ff0004"
                     /ApEinfo_graphicformat="arrow_data {{0 1 2 0 0 -1} {} 0}
                     width 5 offset 0"
                     /label="P2"
     CDS             complement(100..168)
                     /ApEinfo_fwdcolor="#6495ed"
                     /ApEinfo_revcolor="#6495ed"
                     /ApEinfo_graphicformat="arrow_data {{0 1 2 0 0 -1} {} 0}
                     width 5 offset 0"
                     /label="LacZ alpha"
     misc_feature    complement(266..1265)
                     /locus_tag="/product="" /label=PP_0545_DN
                     /ApEinfo_fwdcolor=""#ff93ef"
                     /ApEinfo_revcolor="#ff0004"
                     /ApEinfo_graphicformat="arrow_data {{0 1 2 0 0 -1} {} 0}
                     width 5 offset 0"
     terminator      1272..1322
                     /ApEinfo_fwdcolor="#9d1b1c"
                     /ApEinfo_revcolor="#9d1b1c"
                     /ApEinfo_graphicformat="arrow_data {{0 1 2 0 0 -1} {} 0}
                     width 5 offset 0"
                     /label="L3S1P13 terminator"
     terminator      complement(1272..1322)
                     /ApEinfo_fwdcolor="#9d1b1c"
                     /ApEinfo_revcolor="#9d1b1c"
                     /ApEinfo_graphicformat="arrow_data {{0 1 2 0 0 -1} {} 0}
                     width 5 offset 0"
                     /label="L3S1P13 Terminator"
     terminator      complement(1331..1410)
                     /ApEinfo_fwdcolor="#9d1b1c"
                     /ApEinfo_revcolor="#9d1b1c"
                     /ApEinfo_graphicformat="arrow_data {{0 1 2 0 0 -1} {} 0}
                     width 5 offset 0"
                     /label="rrn terminator"
     CDS             complement(1419..2474)
                     /ApEinfo_fwdcolor="#acdcff"
                     /ApEinfo_revcolor="#acdcff"
                     /ApEinfo_graphicformat="arrow_data {{0 1 2 0 0 -1} {} 0}
                     width 5 offset 0"
                     /label="Cc xylR (Ppu opt)"
     RBS             complement(2475..2504)
                     /locus_tag="/product="" /label=RBS region
                     /ApEinfo_fwdcolor=""#acdcff"
                     /ApEinfo_revcolor="#acdcff"
                     /ApEinfo_graphicformat="arrow_data {{0 1 2 0 0 -1} {} 0}
                     width 5 offset 0"
     promoter        complement(2505..2592)
                     /ApEinfo_fwdcolor="#346ee0"
                     /ApEinfo_revcolor="#1d43bd"
                     /ApEinfo_graphicformat="arrow_data {{0 1 2 0 0 -1} {} 0}
                     width 5 offset 0"
                     /label="JE121411 promoter"
     terminator      2616..2667
                     /ApEinfo_fwdcolor="#9d1b1c"
                     /ApEinfo_revcolor="#9d1b1c"
                     /ApEinfo_graphicformat="arrow_data {{0 1 2 0 0 -1} {} 0}
                     width 5 offset 0"
                     /label="proS terminator"
     terminator      complement(2676..2723)
                     /ApEinfo_fwdcolor="#9d1b1c"
                     /ApEinfo_revcolor="#9d1b1c"
                     /ApEinfo_graphicformat="arrow_data {{0 1 2 0 0 -1} {} 0}
                     width 5 offset 0"
                     /label="L3S1P22 terminator"
     terminator      complement(2676..2723)
                     /ApEinfo_label="L3S1P22 terminator"
                     /ApEinfo_fwdcolor="#9d1b1c"
                     /ApEinfo_revcolor="#9d1b1c"
                     /ApEinfo_graphicformat="arrow_data {{0 1 2 0 0 -1} {} 0}
                     width 5 offset 0"
                     /label="L3S1P22 terminator(1)"
     gene            complement(2739..4730)
                     /ApEinfo_fwdcolor="#acdcff"
                     /ApEinfo_revcolor="#acdcff"
                     /ApEinfo_graphicformat="arrow_data {{0 1 2 0 0 -1} {} 0}
                     width 5 offset 0"
                     /label="tktA (Ppu opt)"
     CDS             complement(4749..5702)
                     /ApEinfo_fwdcolor="#e7e8ff"
                     /ApEinfo_revcolor="#e7e8ff"
                     /ApEinfo_graphicformat="arrow_data {{0 1 2 0 0 -1} {} 0}
                     width 5 offset 0"
                     /label="talB (Ppu opt)"
     gene            complement(5721..7175)
                     /ApEinfo_fwdcolor="#acdcff"
                     /ApEinfo_revcolor="#acdcff"
                     /ApEinfo_graphicformat="arrow_data {{0 1 2 0 0 -1} {} 0}
                     width 5 offset 0"
                     /label="xylB (Ppu opt)"
     CDS             complement(7194..8516)
                     /ApEinfo_fwdcolor="#e7e8ff"
                     /ApEinfo_revcolor="#e7e8ff"
                     /ApEinfo_graphicformat="arrow_data {{0 1 2 0 0 -1} {} 0}
                     width 5 offset 0"
                     /label="xylA (Ppu opt)"
     misc_binding    complement(8548..8570)
                     /ApEinfo_label="LacO"
                     /ApEinfo_fwdcolor="#6495ed"
                     /ApEinfo_revcolor="#6495ed"
                     /ApEinfo_graphicformat="arrow_data {{0 1 2 0 0 -1} {} 0}
                     width 5 offset 0"
                     /label="LacO(1)"
     protein_bind    complement(8548..8571)
                     /ApEinfo_label="lac operator"
                     /ApEinfo_fwdcolor="#ffc526"
                     /ApEinfo_revcolor="#ffc526"
                     /ApEinfo_graphicformat="arrow_data {{0 1 2 0 0 -1} {} 0}
                     width 5 offset 0"
                     /label="lac operator(1)"
     promoter        complement(8575..8602)
                     /ApEinfo_fwdcolor="#346ee0"
                     /ApEinfo_revcolor="#1d43bd"
                     /ApEinfo_graphicformat="arrow_data {{0 1 2 0 0 -1} {} 0}
                     width 5 offset 0"
                     /label="tac promoter"
     promoter        8639..8838
                     /ApEinfo_fwdcolor="#346ee0"
                     /ApEinfo_revcolor="#1d43bd"
                     /ApEinfo_graphicformat="arrow_data {{0 1 2 0 0 -1} {} 0}
                     width 5 offset 0"
                     /label="PxylE"
     CDS             8728..8838
                     /ApEinfo_fwdcolor="#acdcff"
                     /ApEinfo_revcolor="#acdcff"
                     /ApEinfo_graphicformat="arrow_data {{0 1 2 0 0 -1} {} 0}
                     width 5 offset 0"
                     /label="xylE (CCNA_00857)"
     -35_signal      8748..8753
                     /ApEinfo_fwdcolor="#07e500"
                     /ApEinfo_revcolor="#07e500"
                     /ApEinfo_graphicformat="arrow_data {{0 1 2 0 0 -1} {} 0}
                     width 5 offset 0"
                     /label="-35"
     protein_bind    8756..8769
                     /ApEinfo_fwdcolor="#ffc526"
                     /ApEinfo_revcolor="#ffc526"
                     /ApEinfo_graphicformat="arrow_data {{0 1 2 0 0 -1} {} 0}
                     width 5 offset 0"
                     /label="xylO"
     -10_signal      8771..8776
                     /ApEinfo_label="-10"
                     /ApEinfo_fwdcolor="#07e500"
                     /ApEinfo_revcolor="#07e500"
                     /ApEinfo_graphicformat="arrow_data {{0 1 2 0 0 -1} {} 0}
                     width 5 offset 0"
                     /label="-10(1)"
     CDS             8861..10336
                     /ApEinfo_fwdcolor="#e7e8ff"
                     /ApEinfo_revcolor="#e7e8ff"
                     /ApEinfo_graphicformat="arrow_data {{0 1 2 0 0 -1} {} 0}
                     width 5 offset 0"
                     /label="xylE (Ppu opt)"
     terminator      10337..10374
                     /ApEinfo_fwdcolor="#9d1b1c"
                     /ApEinfo_revcolor="#9d1b1c"
                     /ApEinfo_graphicformat="arrow_data {{0 1 2 0 0 -1} {} 0}
                     width 5 offset 0"
                     /label="crr terminator"
     misc_feature    complement(10387..11338)
                     /locus_tag="/product="" /label=PP_0545_UP
                     /ApEinfo_fwdcolor=""#ff0004"
                     /ApEinfo_revcolor="#ff0004"
                     /ApEinfo_graphicformat="arrow_data {{0 1 2 0 0 -1} {} 0}
                     width 5 offset 0"
     gene            complement(11355..11368)
                     /gene="lacZalpha"
                     /vntifkey=60
                     /ApEinfo_fwdcolor="#66ff66"
                     /ApEinfo_revcolor="#66ff66"
                     /ApEinfo_graphicformat="arrow_data {{0 1 2 0 0 -1} {} 0}
                     width 5 offset 0"
                     /label="lacZalpha"
     CDS             complement(11355..11368)
                     /gene="lacZalpha"
                     /codon_start=1
                     /transl_table=11
                     /product="LacZ alpha fragment"
                     /protein_id="ACJ66846.1"
                     /db_xref="GI:215434897"
                     /vntifkey=4
                     /ApEinfo_fwdcolor="#66ff66"
                     /ApEinfo_revcolor="#66ff66"
                     /ApEinfo_graphicformat="arrow_data {{0 1 2 0 0 -1} {} 0}
                     width 5 offset 0"
                     /label="LacZ\alpha\fragment"
     misc_feature    complement(11355..11370)
                     /vntifkey=21
                     /ApEinfo_fwdcolor="#ff0004"
                     /ApEinfo_revcolor="#ff0004"
                     /ApEinfo_graphicformat="arrow_data {{0 1 2 0 0 -1} {} 0}
                     width 5 offset 0"
                     /label="P1"
     promoter        complement(11385..11464)
                     /vntifkey=30
                     /ApEinfo_fwdcolor="#cc66ff"
                     /ApEinfo_revcolor="#cc66ff"
                     /ApEinfo_graphicformat="arrow_data {{0 1 2 0 0 -1} {} 0}
                     width 5 offset 0"
                     /label="lac\promoter"
     misc_binding    complement(11391..11413)
                     /ApEinfo_fwdcolor="#6495ed"
                     /ApEinfo_revcolor="#6495ed"
                     /ApEinfo_graphicformat="arrow_data {{0 1 2 0 0 -1} {} 0}
                     width 5 offset 0"
                     /label="LacO"
     protein_bind    complement(11391..11414)
                     /ApEinfo_fwdcolor="#ffc526"
                     /ApEinfo_revcolor="#ffc526"
                     /ApEinfo_graphicformat="arrow_data {{0 1 2 0 0 -1} {} 0}
                     width 5 offset 0"
                     /label="lac operator"
     promoter        complement(11415..11447)
                     /ApEinfo_fwdcolor="#346ee0"
                     /ApEinfo_revcolor="#1d43bd"
                     /ApEinfo_graphicformat="arrow_data {{0 1 2 0 0 -1} {} 0}
                     width 5 offset 0"
                     /label="Plac"
     rep_origin      complement(11753..12435)
                     /ApEinfo_fwdcolor="gray50"
                     /ApEinfo_revcolor="gray50"
                     /ApEinfo_graphicformat="arrow_data {{0 1 2 0 0 -1} {} 0}
                     width 5 offset 0"
                     /label="ColE1 origin"
     oriT            complement(13321..13390)
                     /vntifkey=104
                     /note="RP4 oriT"
                     /ApEinfo_fwdcolor="pink"
                     /ApEinfo_revcolor="pink"
                     /ApEinfo_graphicformat="arrow_data {{0 1 2 0 0 -1} {} 0}
                     width 5 offset 0"
                     /label="RP4\oriT"
     CDS             complement(13791..15212)
                     /gene="sacB"
                     /codon_start=1
                     /transl_table=11
                     /product="levan sucrase"
                     /protein_id="ACJ66845.1"
                     /db_xref="GI:215434896"
                     /vntifkey=4
                     /ApEinfo_fwdcolor="#66ff66"
                     /ApEinfo_revcolor="#66ff66"
                     /ApEinfo_graphicformat="arrow_data {{0 1 2 0 0 -1} {} 0}
                     width 5 offset 0"
                     /label="levan\sucrase"
     CDS             complement(15704..16498)
                     /gene="nptII"
                     /codon_start=1
                     /transl_table=11
                     /product="neomycin phosphotransferase"
                     /protein_id="ACJ66844.1"
                     /db_xref="GI:215434895"
                     /vntifkey=4
                     /ApEinfo_fwdcolor="#66ff66"
                     /ApEinfo_revcolor="#66ff66"
                     /ApEinfo_graphicformat="arrow_data {{0 1 2 0 0 -1} {} 0}
                     width 5 offset 0"
                     /label="neomycin\phosphotransferase"
     -10_signal      complement(16602..16607)
                     /ApEinfo_fwdcolor="#07e500"
                     /ApEinfo_revcolor="#07e500"
                     /ApEinfo_graphicformat="arrow_data {{0 1 2 0 0 -1} {} 0}
                     width 5 offset 0"
                     /label="-10"
     -35_signal      complement(16625..16630)
                     /ApEinfo_fwdcolor="#07e500"
                     /ApEinfo_revcolor="#07e500"
                     /ApEinfo_graphicformat="arrow_data {{0 1 2 0 0 -1} {} 0}
                     width 5 offset 0"
                     /label="-35 kanR"
ORIGIN      
        1 ggtcagcacc gtttctgcgg actggctttc tacgtgttcc gcttccttta gcagcccttg
       61 cgccctgagt gcttgcggca gcgtgaagct agcttatcgc cattcgccat tcaggctgcg
      121 caactgttgg gaagggcgat cggtgcgggc ctcttcgcta ttacgccagc tggcgaaagg
      181 gggatgtgct gcaaggcgat taagttgggt aacgccaggg ttttcccagt cacgacgttg
      241 taaaacgacg gccagtgcca agcttttggc agcgcaaatg cgcccatcgc cgtcgaacgc
      301 cagcaagcct tcgctgaaca ggccgaccga ctcggcttgc aggtgaaaac gcaataacca
      361 ttgctgctcg aaatggcgca ggaaatagca gctttcgatc atcttcgccg acaggttgac
      421 caacgccatg gtgtggaact ggctttgccg cgatacgtcg gggcgcgcag aggacacgtc
      481 gagcaccgcc agcaggtcgc catgcgggtc gaacaccggg ctggccgagc aggtcagccc
      541 ggtgtgacgg ccacggaagt gctcgttctg atggatggtc agcgcctggc gctcgaccag
      601 acatgtgccg atgccattgg tgccctcgcg cgcctcgctc cagtcagcgc ccagccacag
      661 cccggcacgc tcgaagctgc gccgctcggc gggggcactg acgcaattga ggatcacccc
      721 gcgggcgtcg gtcagcagca ccgcgtggcc tgcgccggaa agctgctggt gcaggctgtt
      781 catttcatgg tcggcaattt gcagcacctg gtgcaggcgc tcgcggcttt ccagcaggcg
      841 cccatgctca agcaccaccg gcgcttcgat caccgccggg tcgaggtggt aatcctccag
      901 gcagcgcagc caggaacggg cgatggacgg atcactgccg ccctccccgg ccccgccatg
      961 ggcaacgcta tggacctgcc gggcatggcg agtgaagtga ttgctctgca ttgttgtaat
     1021 tctccgcaga tagagcgtca gcccagcatc ctccacccgg ttaggctttg caatgcacac
     1081 gcctgtgatg tgtcgcaaac ggcacaaaat gtcaccccag gcgtaccggc gccggcacag
     1141 cggtccttga acaggcccgt aaaaatgacc caagtcattg atttgcctgg gaccgccaac
     1201 actggcccaa cccttgctct atgcttttca actccctaaa aagcacaata ccaaggagac
     1261 acacctctag agacgaacaa taaggcctcc ctaacggggg gcctttttta ttgataacaa
     1321 aatctcgagt gagagcgttc accgacaaac aacagataaa acgaaaggcc cagtctttcg
     1381 actgagcctt tcgttttatt tgatgcctgg gcggccgctc agacacctgc agggcccgac
     1441 gaatcacgga cgatcagggt gtgggggtgc atcagttggc gtggttcgcc gcccccgtcc
     1501 cgatgacggc ggatttcttc cagcaccaga tcgacggccg cacgggccat tgctgcgata
     1561 ggctgatgca ccgtggtcag cggtggccag atgttatcgg cgatgctggt gtcgtcaaaa
     1621 cccacgatgc tcacgtcgcc agggacatcc agacccagcc gatgggcgac gccggcggtt
     1681 gcggcggcca tgtcgtcgtt cgcggcaaag atggcggttg ggcgaggctc ggcggccaac
     1741 aggcgttccg ccgcctccag gccgctacgg taggtgaaat agccctgctc cacacggata
     1801 ttctcctgcg ggatacccgc ggctttcagg gccgtcatga aaccatccaa gcgttgctgg
     1861 gacacggttt ggttcgggtg acccttgatg aagccaaagc gcttatggcc cagaccgatc
     1921 aggtgctggg tcagttcgaa tgccgcggct tcattgtcga tgcggatggt cgccatgtcg
     1981 gcggaggcgg taccaggcgc cactgcgact gctgcggcgc cggcggcacg gatctccgcc
     2041 agcacttcgg gcgactcaca cagcggcggg gggaggatga gcccatccac gccggttttc
     2101 aagaggcggg ccaaggtggc acgggccagc tcgggctccg cgcacttttc gatcacgatc
     2161 tgggccccgg tacgggacga ctcgtccagg gcgcccacga ggaactcgct caggtagccg
     2221 gtgctcgggt tgtcgtacag caggccgatg cgaaaggggg ccgagcccgc caggctgcgg
     2281 gctgctggat ttggggcgta gttgaggtcg gcaatggcct tctccaccag ctggcgcgtt
     2341 tcttccttga ccgtcgattc acggttgatc acgcgcgaca cggtcatcgg gctcacgcct
     2401 gcgcgcgcgg ccacatcgcg gatcgtcgcg ctctgggtgg tgcgccggcg ctgacgttcc
     2461 accggctggt tcatatgata tctcctgtgt gagttaatct taagaattgt tatccgctca
     2521 caattccagg tctgatcaca ttatccgagc cgatgattaa ttgtaaatag taatcatacc
     2581 tgacctccat agagactact agaaccggta cgcgtgctga tgccagaaag ggtcctgaat
     2641 ttcagggccc tttttttaca tggattgttt cgtttttttg ttatcaataa aaaaggccgc
     2701 gatttgcggc cttattgttc gtcgcggccg ctctcgagtc acagcaactc cttggctttg
     2761 gccacgacgt tatccaccgt gaagccaaat tcctcgaaca gcagttcggc cggggccgac
     2821 tccccgaacg tggtcatgcc cacgatggcg ccgttcaggc cgacatactt ataccaatag
     2881 tcggcgatgc ccgcctccac cgccacgcgc gcggtgacgg ccttcggcag cacgctctcc
     2941 cggtaggcgg cgtcctgttt gtcgaaggcg tccgtgcttg gcatcgacac cacgcgggcc
     3001 ttgacgccct ccgcggtcag tttctcgtag gccgcgacgg ccagctccac ctccgagccg
     3061 gtggcgatga aaatcagttc cggctgcccc gcgcagtcct tcaagacgta cccgccgcgc
     3121 gcgatattgg ccagctgctc ctcggtccgc tcctgctgcg ccaggttctg ccggctcaga
     3181 atcagggcgg ttggaccgtc ctggcgttcg acgccgtact tccaggcgac ggcgctttcc
     3241 acctgatcgc acggccgcca ggtggacata ttcggggtga cccgcaagct cgccacttgt
     3301 tccaccggct ggtgggtggg gccgtcctcg cccagcccaa tcgagtcatg ggtatacacc
     3361 atgacctgac gttgcttcat cagggcggcc atgcgcacgg cattccgcgc atattccacg
     3421 aacatcagga acgtggaggt gtagggcagg aacccgccgt gcagggagat gccgttggca
     3481 atcgcggtca taccgaactc gcgcacgccg taatggatgt aattacccgc cgcatcctcg
     3541 ttgatggcct tgctacccga ccacagggtc aggttgctgg gggccaggtc cgccgaaccg
     3601 cccaaaaatt cgggcaacag ggggccgaac gcctcgatgg cgttctggct ggccttgcgg
     3661 gaggcgatct tggctgggtt ggcctgcagc ttggcgatga actccttggc cttggcatca
     3721 aaatcgctcg gcatctcacc cttcatacgg cgggtgaact ccgccgcctc ctgcgggtag
     3781 gccttggcgt aggcggcgaa cttctcattc caggccgact ccttcgcctg gccggcttcc
     3841 ttggcgtccc actgggcgta aatctcggat gggatttcga acggggcgta cttccagccc
     3901 agttgctcgc gggtcagggc gatctccgcg tcgcccaggg gggcgccgtg ggagtcgtgg
     3961 gtacccgcct tgttggggct gccaaaaccg atgatggttt tgcacatcag cagcgacggt
     4021 ttgtccgtga ccgcccgggc ctcttccacc gcgcgcttaa tgctggcggc gtcgtggccg
     4081 tcgatgtcac ggatgacatg ccagccgtag gcttcgaaac gcatggcggt gtcgtcggtg
     4141 aaccacccct ccacgtgacc gtcaatcgag atgccattgt cgtcgtagaa ggcgatcagc
     4201 ttgcccagct tcaacgtgcc cgccaggctg cagacctcgt ggctgatacc ttccatcatg
     4261 cagccgtcgc ccatgaaggc gtacgtgtag tggtccacaa tatcgtgccc cgggcgattg
     4321 aactgggccg ccagcgtttt ttcggcgatg gccatgccga cggcgttggc gatgccctgg
     4381 cccaacgggc cggtggtggt ttcgaccccc gcggtgtagc cgacctccgg gtggcccggg
     4441 gttttgctat gcagctggcg gaagtttttc agctcctcca tcggcagatc gtagccggtc
     4501 aggtgcagca ggctgtagat cagcatgctc ccgtgcccgt tgctcaacac gaaacggtcg
     4561 cggtccgccc agcttgggtt ctgcgggttg tgcttcaaaa agtcccgcca caacacctcg
     4621 gcgatgtccg ccatccccat cggcgccccc gggtggccgc tcttggcttt ctgcaccgcg
     4681 tccatgctca gcgcccggat cgcgttggcc agttctttgc gggacgacat attttacctc
     4741 cttgactttc acagcaagtc accgatcatt ttctccaact tctcttggtc aatggcgaat
     4801 ttgcggatac cctccgccag cttatcgacg gccattgggt cctggttatg ctgccacagg
     4861 aactcgcttt ccgtgatgcg ggccgggcgg gctttcacct cgccggtgta cgacagcttg
     4921 cgttcgatgg cgccctcgct ctcggccaac tccttcaaca gggcgggggc aatggtcagc
     4981 cggtcgcagc cggccagctc caagatttcg ccgatgttgc ggaagctggc acccatgacg
     5041 acggtttcat aaccgtgctc tttgtagtac tggtagatct ccgacacgct cacgacgcct
     5101 gggtcctcgg ccggggcata ttccttctta tcggtattgg ccttatacca gtccaggatg
     5161 cggcccacga acgggctaat caggaacacg cccgcttccg cgcacgcccg ggcctgcgca
     5221 aagctgaaca gcagcgtcag attgcagttg ataccctctt tttccagctg ttccgccgcg
     5281 cggatgccct gccacgtcga ggccaatttg atcaggatgc gatcgttcga gatcccggcg
     5341 tcgttataca gtttgatcag gcgtttggct ttcgcgatgc tggcctcggt atcgtacgac
     5401 aggcgggcat ccacctcggt ggagatacgg ccgggcacca gcttcaaaat ttccaggccg
     5461 atgttcacgg ccaacttgtc cgtggcatcg acgatctgtt gggcgcgatc gttggactgt
     5521 tgcttggccc aggcgaccgc gtcgtcgatc agtttccgat actcgggaat ctgggcggcg
     5581 ttcaggatca gggacgggtt cgtggtcgcg tcctgcggct ggtacagctt catggcggca
     5641 atgtcgcccg tgtcggccac cacggtcgta tattggcgca gcgaggtcag cttgtcggtc
     5701 atattatacc tcctgtcgac ttaggccatc agcggcagca actgctggta cagccgccgg
     5761 aaggtttcgc ggcgcggctg gtaggccgcg taacgctgcg cgtccggcag atggctctgt
     5821 tccaggggca actggggcaa caactcgatc agggattttt cggggttggc ggcgatctgg
     5881 gccaggcgcg cggcgcccag ggccgggccc acgtcaccgc cggtgcggta atccaactgt
     5941 tgaccgctaa tatcggccag catctggcgc cagtactccg accgggcgcc cccgccgatc
     6001 agggtcaccg actgtggctt gatgccgcag gcatgcacca cgtccatacc atcggccaag
     6061 gcatagccca cgccttccag caccgcgcgc gccagttcgt tggggccgtg ctggtgcgtc
     6121 agaccgaaga acaccccttt ggcctgcgga ttgttgtgcg gggtacgctc gccgctcagg
     6181 tacggcagga accacactgg ctcggcgctc tcatcggctt gctgggcggc ggcaatcagg
     6241 gctggcacgt tgctcaggcc ggtcagcttg gcggcccagt ccaggcagct cgcggcgctc
     6301 agcatcacgg acatcaggtg ccagcgctgt ggcaaggcgt ggcagaagga gtgcacggcg
     6361 ctttctggct tggacaggaa gccctcgctc acggcgaagt agacgccgct ggtgcccagc
     6421 gacagcatgg cttggttggc atcgaccatc cccacgccga cggcaccggc ggcattgtcg
     6481 ccgccgccgg ccaccactgg cacggtggcc atgccccacg ccttcgccac ttccggcagc
     6541 agggcgccgg tgatttccga gccctcgtac agggccggca tctgatcgcg cgacaggtcg
     6601 caggcctgca gcatcacatc gctccagtcc cgtttcgcca catccagcca catggtgccg
     6661 gccgcgtcgc tcatgtcgct cgcgaactcg cccgtcatac gcaggcgcag gtagtctttg
     6721 ggcagcagca ccttgtcgat ttgccggaag atttccggct cgtgacgttg gacccacagc
     6781 agtttcgggg ccgtgaagcc cggcatcatc aggttgccgg taatcacgcg gctctgcggc
     6841 acacgggcct ccaacaaggt gcactcttgg gcacaacggc cgtcgttcca caggatcgcc
     6901 ggccgcagca cccgctgttg ggcatccagc agggtcgcgc cgtgcatctg gccggcgatg
     6961 cccagcgcct tcacgtcctg caacgagtgc tggtcaccca gggctttcat ggcgcggtcg
     7021 gtcgcctgcc accactgttc ggggtcttgt tcgctccaca gcggatgggg gcggctgacg
     7081 gtcagcttct ccgtctgcgc ggccaccacc tcgccttgct cgttcagcag gatcaccttg
     7141 acgccggacg tgcccaaatc aataccaatg tacataaata tcctcctcgt tgatcactta
     7201 tcgaacaggt agtggttcac caagttctcc agttgttcct ggcgaccgga ttgatgcacg
     7261 ggcgacagat ggtgctcctg ggcgtacttg gccaggtcgg ccaggctcat ctggcccttc
     7321 agaatttgct ggcccagctc gctgttccaa ccggagtaac gttgggcaat gcgtttgtcc
     7381 agttcgccgt cctcgatcat gcgggcggcg attttcagcg ccagcgccat cgtgtccatc
     7441 gcgccgatgt ggccgtagaa cagatcgtac ttgtcggtgc tttggcggcg caccttggcg
     7501 tcaaagttca gaccacccgt cgtaaagccc ccggccttca ggatttcgta catcaccagg
     7561 gcgttctcct cgacgctgtt cgggaactgg tcggtatccc agcccaactg ggcgtcaccc
     7621 cggttcgcgt ccacgctacc aaacagcccc agggcaatgg cggtggcgat ctcgtggtga
     7681 aaggaatggc cggccagggt ggcgtggttc gcttcgatgt tcagtttgat ctctttctcc
     7741 aggccaaact gcttcaggaa gccgtagacg gtcgcggcat cgtaatcgta ttggtgtttg
     7801 gttggttctt gcggtttcgg ctcgatcaac agggtgccct ggaacccgat cttatgctta
     7861 tgttccacca ccatctgcat gaagcgcccc agttgttcgc gctcctgccg caaatcggta
     7921 ttcagcagcg tctcataacc ttcacggccg ccccacagga cgtagttttc gccgcccagc
     7981 ttgtgggtcg cttccatcgc cgtcaccacc tgggtcgcgg cccacgagaa cacctccggg
     8041 tccgggttgg tggcggcacc ggcgccgtag cgggggttgg tgaaacagtt ggcggtgccc
     8101 cacagcagtt tgacaccgct ctcttcttgt ttgccggcca gcacgtccac catttgggcg
     8161 aagttattga tgtactcctt cagggaggcc ccctctgggc tcacgtccac gtcatggaag
     8221 caatagaatg ggacgtgcag tttatggaag aactcgaagg ccacgtccgc cttgcgcttc
     8281 gccagcgcca gggcctcgcc cggctgctgc caggggcggt taaacgcgcc gacgccgaac
     8341 atgtccgcgc cgttccagca gaacgtgtgc caatagcagg cggcgaagcg cagatgctcc
     8401 tccatgcgct tacccagcac caactcgtct gggttgtagt gacggaaggc cagcgggttc
     8461 gaggatttgc tgccttcgta gcgcacgcgg tccagctggt cgaagtaggc ctgcatatga
     8521 tatctcctgt gtgacttaag tgagaccaat tgttatccgc tcacaattcc acacattata
     8581 cgagccgatg attaattgtc aaggtctcaa gacatggcat aactagtatg gaatgtctat
     8641 gcgcccgcct cgacactctt ccgtcgcgga aaccgccgcg tgtctgctat cgataccgcc
     8701 gcagggtgag tcccgcgcgt cggcgatgtg gtcgtcagaa ccaccgcttg cgcgctgata
     8761 ccggtaacac taatgtcgcc ggcaaccaaa ggtccgacaa ggaccagtag ggcatcaacg
     8821 ggccggtacg gccccatgct taagcataag gagatttctt atgaacaccc agtataacag
     8881 cagctacatc ttcagcatca ccttggtggc caccctgggc ggcctgctgt tcggttatga
     8941 taccgccgtg atcagcggca ccgtggaaag cctgaacacc gtgttcgtgg ccccgcagaa
     9001 cctgtcggag tcggcggcca acagcctgct gggcttctgc gtggcgagcg ccctgatcgg
     9061 ctgcatcatc ggcggggccc tgggcggcta ttgcagcaac cgcttcgggc gccgcgacag
     9121 cttgaagatc gcggccgtct tgttttttat cagcggtgtg gggtccgcgt ggccggaact
     9181 gggtttcacc tcgattaacc cggacaacac cgtcccagtc tatctggccg gttacgtgcc
     9241 cgagttcgtg atctaccgca tcatcggtgg gatcggggtc ggcctggcct ccatgttgtc
     9301 gccgatgtac attgccgaat tggcgcccgc ccatatccgg gggaagctgg tcagcttcaa
     9361 ccagttcgcg atcatctttg ggcagctgtt ggtgtactgc gtgaattact tcattgcgcg
     9421 ttcgggcgat gccagctggc tgaataccga tggttggcgc tacatgttcg cgtccgaatg
     9481 tattccagcg ctgctgttcc tgatgctgct gtacaccgtc cccgagagcc cgcgctggct
     9541 gatgagccgt ggcaagcagg aacaagccga aggcatcttg cggaagatca tgggcaatac
     9601 cctggccacg caggccgtgc aagagatcaa acactccttg gaccacggcc gcaagaccgg
     9661 cgggcgcttg ctgatgttcg gcgtgggggt gatcgtgatt ggcgtgatgt tgtccatttt
     9721 ccagcagttc gtcgggatca acgtggtgtt gtattacgcg ccagaagtgt ttaagaccct
     9781 gggcgcctcg accgacatcg ccctgctgca gaccattatc gtgggtgtga ttaacttgac
     9841 gtttacggtc ctggcgatca tgaccgtgga taaattcggc cgtaagccgc tgcaaatcat
     9901 cggcgccctg ggcatggcca tcggcatgtt cagcttgggc acggcgttct acacccaggc
     9961 cccgggcatt gtcgccctgc tgtcgatgtt gttctacgtg gccgccttcg ccatgtcgtg
    10021 gggtcccgtg tgctgggtcc tgctgtccga aatcttcccc aatgccatcc gtggcaaagc
    10081 cctggccatt gccgtggccg cccagtggct ggccaactac ttcgtgtcct ggaccttccc
    10141 aatgatggac aagaacagct ggttggtggc gcacttccac aacggcttca gctactggat
    10201 ctacggctgc atgggcgtgc tggccgccct gttcatgtgg aagttcgtgc ccgaaaccaa
    10261 aggtaagacc ttggaagaac tggaagcgct gtgggaaccg gaaaccaaaa agacccagca
    10321 gaccgccacc ctgtaacagt gaaaaatggc gcccatcggc gccatttttt tatggacgtc
    10381 ggatccaccg cgtcgccttc ttcgcgggta aacccgctcc tacaggttca ccgttggttc
    10441 cagagccggt gcggtacctg tgggagcggg caagcccgcg aagaggccgg acttgcttta
    10501 cacaaaaccc agggcggtaa ccgtgcacca accgctctgg ctcgcttcct gcagcaccca
    10561 tcaccatcgg cccggaaccc ttccggccac caagaaaaaa aacaggtgaa tctatgccaa
    10621 gcgaacattc cgccggatcg ccggcaggct cctccgtcga cttcgagaaa gtcggctctg
    10681 actatttcca gcaacgtgaa ctgaaaaaag gcgccgccgg ctgggtactg ctggtcggcc
    10741 tgggcgtggc gtacgtcatt tccggcgatt acgccggctg gaacttcggc ctggcgcagg
    10801 gtggctgggg cggcatgttc ctggccacct tgctgatggc aaccatgtac ctgtgcatgt
    10861 gcttctcgct ggccgaactg tcgtcgatga tccccaccgc tggcggcggc tacggctttg
    10921 cccgcagcgc gttcggaccg tggggcggct ttttgaccgg cacggcgatc ctgatcgaat
    10981 acgccatcgc cccagccgcc atcgcggtgt tcatcggcgc ctactgccaa tcgctgttcg
    11041 gtatcggcgg ctggatgatc tacctggcgt tctacatcgt gttcatcagc atccacattt
    11101 tcggcgtggg tgaggcactg aagctgatgt tcatcatcac cgccatcgcc gccattgccc
    11161 tggccgtatt cctgataggc atggtgcccc attttgatgc agccaacctg ttcgacatcg
    11221 ccaaaacgga cgccgtcggc gccagcagct tcctgccgtt cggctatgtc ggcgtgtggg
    11281 cagccatccc ttacgccatc tggttcttcc ttgccgtcga aggcgtgccg ctggccgcgt
    11341 cgccttctga tcgggaattc gtaatcatgt catagctgtt tcctgtgtga aattgttatc
    11401 cgctcacaat tccacacaac atacgagccg gaagcataaa gtgtaaagcc tggggtgcct
    11461 aatgagtgag ctaactcaca ttaattgcgt tgcgctcact gcccgctttc cagtcgggaa
    11521 acctgtcgtg ccagctgcat taatgaatcg gccaacgcgc ggggagaggc ggtttgcgta
    11581 ttgggcgctc ttccgcttcc tcgctcactg actcgctgcg ctcggtcgtt cggctgcggc
    11641 gagcggtatc agctcactca aaggcggtaa tacggttatc cacagaatca ggggataacg
    11701 caggaaagaa catgtgagca aaaggccagc aaaaggccag gaaccgtaaa aaggccgcgt
    11761 tgctggcgtt tttccatagg ctccgccccc ctgacgagca tcacaaaaat cgacgctcaa
    11821 gtcagaggtg gcgaaacccg acaggactat aaagatacca ggcgtttccc cctggaagct
    11881 ccctcgtgcg ctctcctgtt ccgaccctgc cgcttaccgg atacctgtcc gcctttctcc
    11941 cttcgggaag cgtggcgctt tctcatagct cacgctgtag gtatctcagt tcggtgtagg
    12001 tcgttcgctc caagctgggc tgtgtgcacg aaccccccgt tcagcccgac cgctgcgcct
    12061 tatccggtaa ctatcgtctt gagtccaacc cggtaagaca cgacttatcg ccactggcag
    12121 cagccactgg taacaggatt agcagagcga ggtatgtagg cggtgctaca gagttcttga
    12181 agtggtggcc taactacggc tacactagaa gaacagtatt tggtatctgc gctctgctga
    12241 agccagttac cttcggaaaa agagttggta gctcttgatc cggcaaacaa accaccgctg
    12301 gtagcggtgg tttttttgtt tgcaagcagc agattacgcg cagaaaaaaa ggatctcaag
    12361 aagatccttt gatcttttct acggggtctg acgctcagtg gaacgaaaac tcacgttaag
    12421 ggattttggt catgagatta tcaaaaagga tcttcaccta gatccttttg gggtgggcga
    12481 agaactccag catgagatcc ccgcgctgga ggatcatcca gccctgatag aaacagaagc
    12541 cactggagca cctcaaaaac accatcatac actaaatcag taagttggca gcatcacccg
    12601 acgcactttg cgccgaataa atacctgtga cggaagatca cttcgcagaa taaataaatc
    12661 ctggtgtccc tgttgatacc gggaagccct gggccaactt ttggcgaaaa tgagacgttg
    12721 atcggcacgt aagaggttcc aactttcacc ataatgaaat aagatcacta ccgggcgtat
    12781 tttttgagtt atcgagattt tcaggagctg atagaaacag aagccactgg agcacctcaa
    12841 aaacaccatc atacactaaa tcagtaagtt ggcagcatca cccgacgcac tttgcgccga
    12901 ataaatacct gtgacggaag atcacttcgc agaataaata aatcctggtg tccctgttga
    12961 taccgggaag ccctgggcca acttttggcg aaaatgagac gttgatcggc acgtaagagg
    13021 ttccaacttt caccataatg aaataagatc actaccgggc gtattttttg agttatcgag
    13081 attttcagga gctctttggc atcgtctctc gcctgtcccc tcagttcagt aatttcctgc
    13141 atttgcctgt ttccagtcgg tagatattcc acaaaacagc agggaagcag cgcttttccg
    13201 ctgcataacc ctgcttcggg gtcattatag cgattttttc ggtatatcca tcctttttcg
    13261 cacgatatac aggattttgc caaagggttc gtgtagactt tccttggtgt atccaacggc
    13321 gtcagccggg caggataggt gaagtaggcc cacccgcgag cgggtgttcc ttcttcactg
    13381 tcccttattc gcacctggcg gtgctcaacg ggaatcctgc tctgcgaggc tggccggcta
    13441 ccgccggcgt aacagatgag ggcaagcgga tggctgatga aaccaagcca accaggaagg
    13501 gcagcccacc tatcaaggtg tactgccttc cagacgaacg aagagcgatt gaggaaaagg
    13561 cggcggcggc cggcatgagc ctgtcggcct acctgctggc cgtcggccag ggctacaaaa
    13621 tcacgggcgt cgtggactat gagcacgtcc gcgagggcgt cccggaaaac gattccgaag
    13681 cccaaccttt catagaaggc ggcggtggaa tcgaaatctc gtgatggcag gttgggcgtc
    13741 gcttggtcgg tcatttcgct cggtacccat cggcattttc ttttgcgttt ttatttgtta
    13801 actgttaatt gtccttgttc aaggatgctg tctttgacaa cagatgtttt cttgcctttg
    13861 atgttcagca ggaagctcgg cgcaaacgtt gattgtttgt ctgcgtagaa tcctctgttt
    13921 gtcatatagc ttgtaatcac gacattgttt cctttcgctt gaggtacagc gaagtgtgag
    13981 taagtaaagg ttacatcgtt aggatcaaga tccattttta acacaaggcc agttttgttc
    14041 agcggcttgt atgggccagt taaagaatta gaaacataac caagcatgta aatatcgtta
    14101 gacgtaatgc cgtcaatcgt catttttgat ccgcgggagt cagtgaacag gtaccatttg
    14161 ccgttcattt taaagacgtt cgcgcgttca atttcatctg ttactgtgtt agatgcaatc
    14221 agcggtttca tcactttttt cagtgtgtaa tcatcgttta gctcaatcat accgagagcg
    14281 ccgtttgcta actcagccgt gcgtttttta tcgctttgca gaagtttttg actttcttga
    14341 cggaagaatg atgtgctttt gccatagtat gctttgttaa ataaagattc ttcgccttgg
    14401 tagccatctt cagttccagt gtttgcttca aatactaagt atttgtggcc tttatcttct
    14461 acgtagtgag gatctctcag cgtatggttg tcgcctgagc tgtagttgcc ttcatcgatg
    14521 aactgctgta cattttgata cgtttttccg tcaccgtcaa agattgattt ataatcctct
    14581 acaccgttga tgttcaaaga gctgtctgat gctgatacgt taacttgtgc agttgtcagt
    14641 gtttgtttgc cgtaatgttt accggagaaa tcagtgtaga ataaacggat ttttccgtca
    14701 gatgtaaatg tggctgaacc tgaccattct tgtgtttggt cttttaggat agaatcattt
    14761 gcatcgaatt tgtcgctgtc tttaaagacg cggccagcgt ttttccagct gtcaatagaa
    14821 gtttcgccga ctttttgata gaacatgtaa atcgatgtgt catccgcatt tttaggatct
    14881 ccggctaatg caaagacgat gtggtagccg tgatagtttg cgacagtgcc gtcagcgttt
    14941 tgtaatggcc agctgtccca aacgtccagg ccttttgcag aagagatatt tttaattgtg
    15001 gacgaatcaa attcagaaac ttgatatttt tcattttttt gctgttcagg gatttgcagc
    15061 atatcatggc gtgtaatatg ggaaatgccg tatgtttcct tatatggctt ttggttcgtt
    15121 tctttcgcaa acgcttgagt tgcgcctcct gccagcagtg cggtagtaaa ggttaatact
    15181 gttgcttgtt ttgcaaactt tttgatgttc atcgttcatg tctccttttt tatgtactgt
    15241 gttagcggtc tgcttcttcc agccctcctg tttgaagatg gcaagttagt tacgcacaat
    15301 aaaaaaagac ctaaaatatg taaggggtga cgccaaagta tacactttgc cctttacaca
    15361 ttttaggtct tgcctgcttt atcagtaaca aacccgcgcg atttactttt cgacctcatt
    15421 ctattagact ctcgtttgga ttgcaactgg tctattttcc tcttttgttt gatagaaaat
    15481 cataaaagga tttgcagact acgggcctaa agaactaaaa aatctatctg tttcttttca
    15541 ttctctgtat tttttatagt ttctgttgca tgggcataaa gttgcctttt taatcacaat
    15601 tcagaaaata tcataatatc tcatttcact aaataatagt gaacggcagg tatatgtgat
    15661 gggttaaaaa ggatcgatcc tctagcgaac cccagagtcc cgctcagaag aactcgtcaa
    15721 gaaggcgata gaaggcgatg cgctgcgaat cgggagcggc gataccgtaa agcacgagga
    15781 agcggtcagc ccattcgccg ccaagctctt cagcaatatc acgggtagcc aacgctatgt
    15841 cctgatagcg gtccgccaca cccagccggc cacagtcgat gaatccagaa aagcggccat
    15901 tttccaccat gatattcggc aagcaggcat cgccatgggt cacgacgaga tcctcgccgt
    15961 cgggcatccg cgccttgagc ctggcgaaca gttcggctgg cgcgagcccc tgatgctctt
    16021 cgtccagatc atcctgatcg acaagaccgg cttccatccg agtacgtgct cgctcgatgc
    16081 gatgtttcgc ttggtggtcg aatgggcagg tagccggatc aagcgtatgc agccgccgca
    16141 ttgcatcagc catgatggat actttctcgg caggagcaag gtgagatgac aggagatcct
    16201 gccccggcac ttcgcccaat agcagccagt cccttcccgc ttcagtgaca acgtcgagca
    16261 cagctgcgca aggaacgccc gtcgtggcca gccacgatag ccgcgctgcc tcgtcttgga
    16321 gttcattcag ggcaccggac aggtcggtct tgacaaaaag aaccgggcgc ccctgcgctg
    16381 acagccggaa cacggcggca tcagagcagc cgattgtctg ttgtgcccag tcatagccga
    16441 atagcctctc cacccaagcg gccggagaac ctgcgtgcaa tccatcttgt tcaatcatgc
    16501 gaaacgatcc tcatcctgtc tcttgatcag atcttgatcc cctgcgccat cagatccttg
    16561 gcggcaagaa agccatccag tttactttgc agggcttccc aaccttacca gagggcgccc
    16621 cagctggcaa ttccggttcg cttgctgtcc ataaaaccgc ccagtctagc tatcgccatg
    16681 taagcccact gcaagctacc tgctttctct ttgcgcttgc gttttccctt gtccagatag
    16741 cccagtagct gacattcatc cgg
//
