# Supplementary material for: Dynamic control systems that mimic natural regulation of catabolic pathways enable rapid production of lignocellulose-derived bioproducts
Source: bioRxiv preprint, doi:10.1101/2022.01.12.475730, version 1 (2022-01-13)
Supplement: Supplementary File P1 [file 475730_file04.zip › Supplemental File P1/pJE1281.gb]

LOCUS       pJE1281                 3460 bp ds-DNA     circular     12-JAN-2022
DEFINITION  .
ACCESSION   urn.local...jr-c31n3oj
KEYWORDS    .
SOURCE      .
  ORGANISM  .
COMMENT     COMMENT                                                            
            COMMENT     ApEinfo:methylated:1.
FEATURES             Location/Qualifiers
     rep_origin      35..717
                     /ApEinfo_fwdcolor="gray50"
                     /ApEinfo_revcolor="gray50"
                     /ApEinfo_graphicformat="arrow_data {{0 1 2 0 0 -1} {} 0}
                     width 5 offset 0"
                     /label="ColE1 origin"
     terminator      complement(906..954)
                     /ApEinfo_fwdcolor="#9d1b1c"
                     /ApEinfo_revcolor="#9d1b1c"
                     /ApEinfo_graphicformat="arrow_data {{0 1 2 0 0 -1} {} 0}
                     width 5 offset 0"
                     /label="L3S3P22 terminator"
     terminator      967..1008
                     /ApEinfo_fwdcolor="#9d1b1c"
                     /ApEinfo_revcolor="#9d1b1c"
                     /ApEinfo_graphicformat="arrow_data {{0 1 2 0 0 -1} {} 0}
                     width 5 offset 0"
                     /label="ECK120035133"
     gene            complement(1018..1812)
                     /gene="nptII"
                     /vntifkey=60
                     /ApEinfo_fwdcolor="#66ff66"
                     /ApEinfo_revcolor="#66ff66"
                     /ApEinfo_graphicformat="arrow_data {{0 1 2 0 0 -1} {} 0}
                     width 5 offset 0"
                     /label="nptII"
     misc_recomb     2084..2125
                     /ApEinfo_fwdcolor="#ff8275"
                     /ApEinfo_revcolor="#ff8275"
                     /ApEinfo_graphicformat="arrow_data {{0 1 2 0 0 -1} {} 0}
                     width 5 offset 0"
                     /label="phiC31 attP"
     regulatory      2132..2163
                     /regulatory_class="terminator"
                     /note="TonB terminator"
                     /ApEinfo_fwdcolor="#ff4649"
                     /ApEinfo_revcolor="#ff4649"
                     /ApEinfo_graphicformat="arrow_data {{0 1 2 0 0 -1} {} 0}
                     width 5 offset 0"
                     /label="TonB terminator"
     terminator      2169..2229
                     /locus_tag="/product="" /label=L3S2P21
                     /ApEinfo_fwdcolor=""#9d1b1c"
                     /ApEinfo_revcolor="#9d1b1c"
                     /ApEinfo_graphicformat="arrow_data {{0 1 2 0 0 -1} {} 0}
                     width 5 offset 0"
     promoter        2241..2440
                     /ApEinfo_fwdcolor="#346ee0"
                     /ApEinfo_revcolor="#1d43bd"
                     /ApEinfo_graphicformat="arrow_data {{0 1 2 0 0 -1} {} 0}
                     width 5 offset 0"
                     /modified_by="elmo110"
                     /label="JEa1"
     -35_signal      2350..2355
                     /ApEinfo_fwdcolor="#07e500"
                     /ApEinfo_revcolor="#07e500"
                     /ApEinfo_graphicformat="arrow_data {{0 1 2 0 0 -1} {} 0}
                     width 5 offset 0"
                     /label="-35"
     -10_signal      2373..2378
                     /ApEinfo_fwdcolor="#07e500"
                     /ApEinfo_revcolor="#07e500"
                     /ApEinfo_graphicformat="arrow_data {{0 1 2 0 0 -1} {} 0}
                     width 5 offset 0"
                     /label="-10"
     RBS             2441..2470
                     /locus_tag="/product="" /label=RBS region
                     /ApEinfo_fwdcolor=""#acdcff"
                     /ApEinfo_revcolor="#acdcff"
                     /ApEinfo_graphicformat="arrow_data {{0 1 2 0 0 -1} {} 0}
                     width 5 offset 0"
     misc_feature    2471..2473
                     /ApEinfo_fwdcolor="#ff0004"
                     /ApEinfo_revcolor="#ff0004"
                     /ApEinfo_graphicformat="arrow_data {{0 1 2 0 0 -1} {} 0}
                     width 5 offset 0"
                     /label="NdeI"
     CDS             2471..3181
                     /ApEinfo_fwdcolor="#ffd1b6"
                     /ApEinfo_revcolor="#ffd1b6"
                     /ApEinfo_graphicformat="arrow_data {{0 1 2 0 0 -1} {} 0}
                     width 5 offset 0"
                     /label="mNeonGreen (Ppu optimized)"
     terminator      3188..3238
                     /ApEinfo_fwdcolor="#9d1b1c"
                     /ApEinfo_revcolor="#9d1b1c"
                     /ApEinfo_graphicformat="arrow_data {{0 1 2 0 0 -1} {} 0}
                     width 5 offset 0"
                     /label="L3S1P13 terminator"
     terminator      complement(3246..3290)
                     /ApEinfo_fwdcolor="#9d1b1c"
                     /ApEinfo_revcolor="#9d1b1c"
                     /ApEinfo_graphicformat="arrow_data {{0 1 2 0 0 -1} {} 0}
                     width 5 offset 0"
                     /label="ECK120010850"
     misc_recomb     3299..3356
                     /locus_tag="/product="" /label=BxB1 attP|misc_recomb
                     /ApEinfo_fwdcolor=""#06ff00"
                     /ApEinfo_revcolor="#06ff00"
                     /ApEinfo_graphicformat="arrow_data {{0 1 2 0 0 -1} {} 0}
                     width 5 offset 0"
                     /modified_by="elmo110"
                     /label="Bxb1 attP"
     terminator      3363..3415
                     /ApEinfo_fwdcolor="#9d1b1c"
                     /ApEinfo_revcolor="#9d1b1c"
                     /ApEinfo_graphicformat="arrow_data {{0 1 2 0 0 -1} {} 0}
                     width 5 offset 0"
                     /label="ECK120033736"
     misc_recomb     3416..3460
                     /ApEinfo_fwdcolor="#ff8275"
                     /ApEinfo_revcolor="#ff8275"
                     /ApEinfo_graphicformat="arrow_data {{0 1 2 0 0 -1} {} 0}
                     width 5 offset 0"
                     /modified_by="elmo110"
                     /label="phiC31 attB"
ORIGIN      
        1 aaaaggatct aggtgaagat cctttttgat aatctcatga ccaaaatccc ttaacgtgag
       61 ttttcgttcc actgagcgtc agaccccgta gaaaagatca aaggatcttc ttgagatcct
      121 ttttttctgc gcgtaatctg ctgcttgcaa acaaaaaaac caccgctacc agcggtggtt
      181 tgtttgccgg atcaagagct accaactctt tttccgaagg taactggctt cagcagagcg
      241 cagataccaa atactgttct tctagtgtag ccgtagttag gccaccactt caagaactct
      301 gtagcaccgc ctacatacct cgctctgcta atcctgttac cagtggctgc tgccagtggc
      361 gataagtcgt gtcttaccgg gttggactca agacgatagt taccggataa ggcgcagcgg
      421 tcgggctgaa cggggggttc gtgcacacag cccagcttgg agcgaacgac ctacaccgaa
      481 ctgagatacc tacagcgtga gctatgagaa agcgccacgc ttcccgaagg gagaaaggcg
      541 gacaggtatc cggtaagcgg cagggtcgga acaggagagc gcacgaggga gcttccaggg
      601 ggaaacgcct ggtatcttta tagtcctgtc gggtttcgcc acctctgact tgagcgtcga
      661 tttttgtgat gctcgtcagg ggggcggagc ctatggaaaa acgccagcaa cgcggccttt
      721 ttacggttcc tggccttttg ctggcctttt gctcacatgt tctttcctgc gttatcccct
      781 gattctgtgg ataaccgtat taccgccttt gagtgagctg ataccgctcg ccgcagccga
      841 acgaccgagc gcagcgagtc agtgagcgag gaagcggaag agcgcccaat acgcaaaccg
      901 cctctgggag accagaaaca aaaaaaggcc gcgttagcgg ccttcaataa ttggacctgg
      961 ctcctaactg atttttaagg cgactgatga gtcgcctttt ttttgtctaa gaattcatca
     1021 gaagaactcg tcaagaaggc gatagaaggc gatgcgctgc gaatcgggag cggcgatacc
     1081 gtaaagcacg aggaagcggt cagcccattc gccgccaagc tcttcagcaa tatcacgggt
     1141 agccaacgct atgtcctgat agcggtccgc cacacccagc cggccacagt cgatgaatcc
     1201 agaaaagcgg ccattttcca ccatgatatt cggcaagcag gcatcgccat gggtcacgac
     1261 gagatcctcg ccgtcgggca tccgcgcctt gagcctggcg aacagttcgg ctggcgcgag
     1321 cccctgatgc tcttcgtcca gatcatcctg atcgacaaga ccggcttcca tccgagtacg
     1381 tgctcgctcg atgcgatgtt tcgcttggtg gtcgaatggg caggtagccg gatcaagcgt
     1441 atgcagccgc cgcattgcat cagccatgat ggatactttc tcggcaggag caaggtgaga
     1501 tgacaggaga tcctgccccg gcacttcgcc caatagcagc cagtcccttc ccgcttcagt
     1561 gacaacgtcg agcacagctg cgcaaggaac gcccgtcgtg gccagccacg atagccgcgc
     1621 tgcctcgtct tggagttcat tcagggcacc ggacaggtcg gtcttgacaa aaagaaccgg
     1681 gcgcccctgc gctgacagcc ggaacacggc ggcatcagag cagccgattg tctgttgtgc
     1741 ccagtcatag ccgaatagcc tctccaccca agcggccgga gaacctgcgt gcaatccatc
     1801 ttgttcaatc atgcgaaacg atcctcatcc tgtctcttga tcagatcttg atcccctgcg
     1861 ccatcagatc cttggcggca agaaagccat ccagtttact ttgcagggct tcccaacctt
     1921 accagagggc gccccagctg gcaattccgg ttcgcttgct gtccataaaa ccgcccagtc
     1981 tagctatcgc catgtaagcc cactgcaagc tacctgcttt ctctttgcgc ttgcgttttc
     2041 ccttgtccag atagcccagt agctgacatt catccgggac gtcgtgcccc aactggggta
     2101 acctttgagt tctctcagtt gggggatcga tagtcaaaag cctccggtcg gaggcttttg
     2161 actagcacct cggtaccaaa ttccagaaaa gaggcctccc gaaagggggg ccttttttcg
     2221 ttttggtcca ctagtagtct atgcgcccgc ctcgacactc ttccgtcgcg gaaaccgccg
     2281 cgtgtctgct atcgataccg ccgcagggtg agtcccgcgc gtcggcgatg tggtcgtcag
     2341 aaccaccgct tgcgcgctga taccggtaac actaatgtcg ccggcaacca aaggtccgac
     2401 aaggaccagt agggcatcaa cgggccggta cggccccatg cttaagatta actcacacag
     2461 gagatatcat atggtgtcca aaggggaaga ggacaatatg gcatcgttgc cagctacgca
     2521 tgaactgcac atcttcggct cgattaacgg tgtcgatttc gatatggtcg gccagggtac
     2581 ggggaatcct aacgacggtt atgaggagct gaacctcaaa tcgacgaagg gggatctcca
     2641 gtttagcccc tggattttgg tcccacatat tggttacggc tttcatcagt acctcccgta
     2701 tccggacggt atgagccctt ttcaagctgc tatggtggac ggtagcggtt accaagtcca
     2761 ccggaccatg cagtttgagg atggggcatc gctgacggtc aactaccgtt atacctacga
     2821 aggtagccat attaagggcg aagctcaagt gaagggtacc ggctttccgg cggacggtcc
     2881 ggtgatgacg aactccctca ccgccgccga ttggtgtcgt agcaagaaaa cctatccgaa
     2941 tgacaaaacc atcatctcga cgtttaagtg gagctatacg acgggtaatg gcaagcgcta
     3001 ccgttcgacg gcacgtacca cctacacgtt tgcaaagcct atggctgcaa attacctcaa
     3061 gaatcaacct atgtatgtgt tccggaaaac ggaactcaaa catagcaaaa cggaactgaa
     3121 cttcaaagag tggcagaaag ctttcacgga tgtcatgggt atggacgaac tctataaata
     3181 atctagagac gaacaataag gcctccctaa cggggggcct tttttattga taacaaaaat
     3241 ccacaaggaa aaattaaagg ggagataaaa tccccccttt ttggttaact gcggccgcgt
     3301 cgtggtttgt ctggtcaacc accgcggtct cagtggtgta cggtacaaac cccgacgcta
     3361 gcaacgcatg agaaagcccc cggaagatca ccttccgggg gcttttttat tgcgctgcgg
     3421 gtgccagggc gtgcccttgg gctccccggg cgcgtactcc
//
