# Supplementary material for: Dynamic control systems that mimic natural regulation of catabolic pathways enable rapid production of lignocellulose-derived bioproducts
Source: bioRxiv preprint, doi:10.1101/2022.01.12.475730, version 1 (2022-01-13)
Supplement: Supplementary File P1 [file 475730_file04.zip › Supplemental File P1/pJE1518.gb]

LOCUS       pJE1518                17275 bp ds-DNA     circular     12-JAN-2022
DEFINITION  .
ACCESSION   urn.local...4j-ec0d4or
KEYWORDS    .
SOURCE      .
  ORGANISM  .
COMMENT     ApEinfo:methylated:1.
FEATURES             Location/Qualifiers
     -35_signal      134..139
                     /ApEinfo_fwdcolor="#07e500"
                     /ApEinfo_revcolor="#07e500"
                     /ApEinfo_graphicformat="arrow_data {{0 1 2 0 0 -1} {} 0}
                     width 5 offset 0"
                     /label="-35 kanR"
     -10_signal      157..162
                     /ApEinfo_fwdcolor="#07e500"
                     /ApEinfo_revcolor="#07e500"
                     /ApEinfo_graphicformat="arrow_data {{0 1 2 0 0 -1} {} 0}
                     width 5 offset 0"
                     /label="-10"
     CDS             266..1060
                     /gene="nptII"
                     /codon_start=1
                     /transl_table=11
                     /product="neomycin phosphotransferase"
                     /protein_id="ACJ66844.1"
                     /db_xref="GI:215434895"
                     /vntifkey=4
                     /ApEinfo_fwdcolor="#66ff66"
                     /ApEinfo_revcolor="#66ff66"
                     /ApEinfo_graphicformat="arrow_data {{0 1 2 0 0 -1} {} 0}
                     width 5 offset 0"
                     /label="neomycin\phosphotransferase"
     CDS             1552..2973
                     /gene="sacB"
                     /codon_start=1
                     /transl_table=11
                     /product="levan sucrase"
                     /protein_id="ACJ66845.1"
                     /db_xref="GI:215434896"
                     /vntifkey=4
                     /ApEinfo_fwdcolor="#66ff66"
                     /ApEinfo_revcolor="#66ff66"
                     /ApEinfo_graphicformat="arrow_data {{0 1 2 0 0 -1} {} 0}
                     width 5 offset 0"
                     /label="levan\sucrase"
     oriT            3374..3443
                     /vntifkey=104
                     /note="RP4 oriT"
                     /ApEinfo_fwdcolor="pink"
                     /ApEinfo_revcolor="pink"
                     /ApEinfo_graphicformat="arrow_data {{0 1 2 0 0 -1} {} 0}
                     width 5 offset 0"
                     /label="RP4\oriT"
     rep_origin      4329..5011
                     /ApEinfo_fwdcolor="gray50"
                     /ApEinfo_revcolor="gray50"
                     /ApEinfo_graphicformat="arrow_data {{0 1 2 0 0 -1} {} 0}
                     width 5 offset 0"
                     /label="ColE1 origin"
     promoter        5300..5379
                     /vntifkey=30
                     /ApEinfo_fwdcolor="#cc66ff"
                     /ApEinfo_revcolor="#cc66ff"
                     /ApEinfo_graphicformat="arrow_data {{0 1 2 0 0 -1} {} 0}
                     width 5 offset 0"
                     /label="lac\promoter"
     promoter        5317..5349
                     /ApEinfo_fwdcolor="#346ee0"
                     /ApEinfo_revcolor="#1d43bd"
                     /ApEinfo_graphicformat="arrow_data {{0 1 2 0 0 -1} {} 0}
                     width 5 offset 0"
                     /label="Plac"
     protein_bind    5350..5373
                     /ApEinfo_fwdcolor="#ffc526"
                     /ApEinfo_revcolor="#ffc526"
                     /ApEinfo_graphicformat="arrow_data {{0 1 2 0 0 -1} {} 0}
                     width 5 offset 0"
                     /label="lac operator"
     misc_binding    5351..5373
                     /ApEinfo_fwdcolor="#6495ed"
                     /ApEinfo_revcolor="#6495ed"
                     /ApEinfo_graphicformat="arrow_data {{0 1 2 0 0 -1} {} 0}
                     width 5 offset 0"
                     /label="LacO"
     CDS             5396..5409
                     /gene="lacZalpha"
                     /codon_start=1
                     /transl_table=11
                     /product="LacZ alpha fragment"
                     /protein_id="ACJ66846.1"
                     /db_xref="GI:215434897"
                     /vntifkey=4
                     /ApEinfo_fwdcolor="#66ff66"
                     /ApEinfo_revcolor="#66ff66"
                     /ApEinfo_graphicformat="arrow_data {{0 1 2 0 0 -1} {} 0}
                     width 5 offset 0"
                     /label="LacZ\alpha\fragment"
     misc_feature    5426..6377
                     /locus_tag="/product="" /label=PP_0545_UP
                     /ApEinfo_fwdcolor=""#ff0004"
                     /ApEinfo_revcolor="#ff0004"
                     /ApEinfo_graphicformat="arrow_data {{0 1 2 0 0 -1} {} 0}
                     width 5 offset 0"
     terminator      complement(6390..6427)
                     /ApEinfo_fwdcolor="#9d1b1c"
                     /ApEinfo_revcolor="#9d1b1c"
                     /ApEinfo_graphicformat="arrow_data {{0 1 2 0 0 -1} {} 0}
                     width 5 offset 0"
                     /label="crr terminator"
     CDS             complement(6428..7903)
                     /ApEinfo_fwdcolor="#e7e8ff"
                     /ApEinfo_revcolor="#e7e8ff"
                     /ApEinfo_graphicformat="arrow_data {{0 1 2 0 0 -1} {} 0}
                     width 5 offset 0"
                     /label="xylE (Ppu opt)"
     promoter        complement(7926..8125)
                     /ApEinfo_fwdcolor="#346ee0"
                     /ApEinfo_revcolor="#1d43bd"
                     /ApEinfo_graphicformat="arrow_data {{0 1 2 0 0 -1} {} 0}
                     width 5 offset 0"
                     /label="PxylX_1"
     -10_signal      complement(7982..7987)
                     /ApEinfo_fwdcolor="#07e500"
                     /ApEinfo_revcolor="#07e500"
                     /ApEinfo_graphicformat="arrow_data {{0 1 2 0 0 -1} {} 0}
                     width 5 offset 0"
                     /label="-10 (putative)"
     protein_bind    complement(7983..7996)
                     /ApEinfo_fwdcolor="#ffc526"
                     /ApEinfo_revcolor="#ffc526"
                     /ApEinfo_graphicformat="arrow_data {{0 1 2 0 0 -1} {} 0}
                     width 5 offset 0"
                     /label="xylO"
     -35_signal      complement(8005..8010)
                     /ApEinfo_fwdcolor="#07e500"
                     /ApEinfo_revcolor="#07e500"
                     /ApEinfo_graphicformat="arrow_data {{0 1 2 0 0 -1} {} 0}
                     width 5 offset 0"
                     /label="-35 (putative)"
     promoter        8155..8354
                     /ApEinfo_fwdcolor="#346ee0"
                     /ApEinfo_revcolor="#1d43bd"
                     /ApEinfo_graphicformat="arrow_data {{0 1 2 0 0 -1} {} 0}
                     width 5 offset 0"
                     /label="PxylE_2"
     -35_signal      8264..8269
                     /ApEinfo_fwdcolor="#07e500"
                     /ApEinfo_revcolor="#07e500"
                     /ApEinfo_graphicformat="arrow_data {{0 1 2 0 0 -1} {} 0}
                     width 5 offset 0"
                     /label="-35"
     protein_bind    8272..8285
                     /ApEinfo_label="xylO"
                     /ApEinfo_fwdcolor="#ffc526"
                     /ApEinfo_revcolor="#ffc526"
                     /ApEinfo_graphicformat="arrow_data {{0 1 2 0 0 -1} {} 0}
                     width 5 offset 0"
                     /label="xylO(1)"
     -10_signal      8287..8292
                     /ApEinfo_label="-10"
                     /ApEinfo_fwdcolor="#07e500"
                     /ApEinfo_revcolor="#07e500"
                     /ApEinfo_graphicformat="arrow_data {{0 1 2 0 0 -1} {} 0}
                     width 5 offset 0"
                     /label="-10(1)"
     gene            8379..10163
                     /ApEinfo_fwdcolor="#e7e8ff"
                     /ApEinfo_revcolor="#e7e8ff"
                     /ApEinfo_graphicformat="arrow_data {{0 1 2 0 0 -1} {} 0}
                     width 5 offset 0"
                     /label="Bxenovorans xylD (Ppu opt)"
     gene            10182..11369
                     /ApEinfo_fwdcolor="#e7e8ff"
                     /ApEinfo_revcolor="#e7e8ff"
                     /ApEinfo_graphicformat="arrow_data {{0 1 2 0 0 -1} {} 0}
                     width 5 offset 0"
                     /label="Bxenovorans xylX (Ppu opt)"
     gene            11395..12162
                     /ApEinfo_fwdcolor="#e7e8ff"
                     /ApEinfo_revcolor="#e7e8ff"
                     /ApEinfo_graphicformat="arrow_data {{0 1 2 0 0 -1} {} 0}
                     width 5 offset 0"
                     /label="Bxenovorans xylB (Ppu opt)"
     gene            12181..13065
                     /ApEinfo_fwdcolor="#e7e8ff"
                     /ApEinfo_revcolor="#e7e8ff"
                     /ApEinfo_graphicformat="arrow_data {{0 1 2 0 0 -1} {} 0}
                     width 5 offset 0"
                     /label="Bxenovorans xylC (Ppu opt)"
     source          13096
                     /organism="Burkholderia ambifaria AMMD"
                     /mol_type="genomic DNA"
                     /strain="AMMD"
                     /db_xref="taxon:339670"
                     /chromosome=2
                     /ApEinfo_fwdcolor="pink"
                     /ApEinfo_revcolor="pink"
                     /ApEinfo_graphicformat="arrow_data {{0 1 2 0 0 -1} {} 0}
                     width 5 offset 0"
                     /label="source:Burkholderia ambifaria AMMD"
     gene            13096..14544
                     /locus_tag="Bamb_4915"
                     /ApEinfo_fwdcolor="#ff8b26"
                     /ApEinfo_revcolor="#ff8175"
                     /ApEinfo_graphicformat="arrow_data {{0 1 2 0 0 -1} {} 0}
                     width 5 offset 0"
                     /label="araE (Bamb_4915) - Ppu opt v2"
     CDS             13096..13137
                     /locus_tag="Bamb_4915"
                     /EC_number="1.2.1.67"
                     /note="PFAM: aldehyde dehydrogenase; KEGG:
                     bur:Bcep18194_B0051 aldehyde dehydrogenase"
                     /codon_start=1
                     /transl_table=11
                     /product="vanillin dehydrogenase"
                     /protein_id="ABI90464.1"
                     /db_xref="GI:115284948"
                     /db_xref="InterPro:IPR002086"
                     /translation="MTDRRMLIAGEWCTARDGRTFDRFNPATGALASRAPAAGPADAD
                     AAIDAAHRAFPAWAALAPTERRRRLLKAADLMDARIDEFIATGVAETGATPGWLGFNV
                     TLAANMLREAASMTTQIDGDVIPSDVPGNLALAMRVPCGVVLGIAPWNAPVILGTRAL
                     AMPLACGNTVVLKASEACPGVHVLIGAVLDDAGLGAGVVNVITHAAADAPELVERLIA
                     HPHVKRINFTGSTHVGRIIARHAAAHLKPVLLELGGKAPVLVLDDADVDAAVDAIAFG
                     AFFNQGQICMSTERVIAARPIADALVERLAEKARTLVAGDPLAGHPLGTMADAAAAAR
                     AASLVEDAHAHGARLPLGCRIDGATMQPAIVDGVTRDMRLYREESFAPVVAILRADSD
                     DEAVALANDSEFGLSASVFSRDIARAMTLARRIESGICHINGPTVHDEAQMPFGGTKA
                     SGYGRFGSRASIAEFTELRWITVQTTPRHYPI"
                     /ApEinfo_fwdcolor="#7093ff"
                     /ApEinfo_revcolor="#7093ff"
                     /ApEinfo_graphicformat="arrow_data {{0 1 2 0 0 -1} {} 0}
                     width 5 offset 0"
                     /label="Salicylaldehyde dehydrogenase"
     terminator      14553..14600
                     /ApEinfo_fwdcolor="#9d1b1c"
                     /ApEinfo_revcolor="#9d1b1c"
                     /ApEinfo_graphicformat="arrow_data {{0 1 2 0 0 -1} {} 0}
                     width 5 offset 0"
                     /label="L3S1P22 terminator"
     terminator      14553..14600
                     /ApEinfo_label="L3S1P22 terminator"
                     /ApEinfo_fwdcolor="#9d1b1c"
                     /ApEinfo_revcolor="#9d1b1c"
                     /ApEinfo_graphicformat="arrow_data {{0 1 2 0 0 -1} {} 0}
                     width 5 offset 0"
                     /label="L3S1P22 terminator(1)"
     terminator      complement(14609..14660)
                     /ApEinfo_fwdcolor="#9d1b1c"
                     /ApEinfo_revcolor="#9d1b1c"
                     /ApEinfo_graphicformat="arrow_data {{0 1 2 0 0 -1} {} 0}
                     width 5 offset 0"
                     /label="proS terminator"
     promoter        14684..14771
                     /ApEinfo_fwdcolor="#346ee0"
                     /ApEinfo_revcolor="#1d43bd"
                     /ApEinfo_graphicformat="arrow_data {{0 1 2 0 0 -1} {} 0}
                     width 5 offset 0"
                     /label="JE121411 promoter"
     RBS             14772..14801
                     /locus_tag="/product="" /label=RBS region
                     /ApEinfo_fwdcolor=""#acdcff"
                     /ApEinfo_revcolor="#acdcff"
                     /ApEinfo_graphicformat="arrow_data {{0 1 2 0 0 -1} {} 0}
                     width 5 offset 0"
     CDS             14802..15857
                     /standard_name="Cc xylR (Ppu opt)"
                     /ApEinfo_fwdcolor="#7093ff"
                     /ApEinfo_revcolor="#7093ff"
                     /ApEinfo_graphicformat="arrow_data {{0 1 2 0 0 -1} {} 0}
                     width 5 offset 0"
                     /label="Cc_xylR-V204W"
     terminator      15866..15945
                     /ApEinfo_fwdcolor="#9d1b1c"
                     /ApEinfo_revcolor="#9d1b1c"
                     /ApEinfo_graphicformat="arrow_data {{0 1 2 0 0 -1} {} 0}
                     width 5 offset 0"
                     /label="rrn terminator"
     terminator      complement(15954..16004)
                     /ApEinfo_fwdcolor="#9d1b1c"
                     /ApEinfo_revcolor="#9d1b1c"
                     /ApEinfo_graphicformat="arrow_data {{0 1 2 0 0 -1} {} 0}
                     width 5 offset 0"
                     /label="L3S1P13 terminator"
     terminator      15954..16004
                     /ApEinfo_fwdcolor="#9d1b1c"
                     /ApEinfo_revcolor="#9d1b1c"
                     /ApEinfo_graphicformat="arrow_data {{0 1 2 0 0 -1} {} 0}
                     width 5 offset 0"
                     /label="L3S1P13 Terminator"
     misc_feature    16011..17010
                     /locus_tag="/product="" /label=PP_0545_DN
                     /ApEinfo_fwdcolor=""#ff93ef"
                     /ApEinfo_revcolor="#ff0004"
                     /ApEinfo_graphicformat="arrow_data {{0 1 2 0 0 -1} {} 0}
                     width 5 offset 0"
     CDS             17011..17182
                     /gene="lacZalpha"
                     /codon_start=1
                     /transl_table=11
                     /product="LacZ alpha fragment"
                     /protein_id="ACJ66846.1"
                     /db_xref="GI:215434897"
                     /vntifkey=4
                     /ApEinfo_label="LacZ\alpha\fragment"
                     /ApEinfo_fwdcolor="#66ff66"
                     /ApEinfo_revcolor="#66ff66"
                     /ApEinfo_graphicformat="arrow_data {{0 1 2 0 0 -1} {} 0}
                     width 5 offset 0"
                     /label="LacZ\alpha\fragment(1)"
     CDS             17108..17176
                     /ApEinfo_fwdcolor="#6495ed"
                     /ApEinfo_revcolor="#6495ed"
                     /ApEinfo_graphicformat="arrow_data {{0 1 2 0 0 -1} {} 0}
                     width 5 offset 0"
                     /label="LacZ alpha"
ORIGIN      
        1 ccggatgaat gtcagctact gggctatctg gacaagggaa aacgcaagcg caaagagaaa
       61 gcaggtagct tgcagtgggc ttacatggcg atagctagac tgggcggttt tatggacagc
      121 aagcgaaccg gaattgccag ctggggcgcc ctctggtaag gttgggaagc cctgcaaagt
      181 aaactggatg gctttcttgc cgccaaggat ctgatggcgc aggggatcaa gatctgatca
      241 agagacagga tgaggatcgt ttcgcatgat tgaacaagat ggattgcacg caggttctcc
      301 ggccgcttgg gtggagaggc tattcggcta tgactgggca caacagacaa tcggctgctc
      361 tgatgccgcc gtgttccggc tgtcagcgca ggggcgcccg gttctttttg tcaagaccga
      421 cctgtccggt gccctgaatg aactccaaga cgaggcagcg cggctatcgt ggctggccac
      481 gacgggcgtt ccttgcgcag ctgtgctcga cgttgtcact gaagcgggaa gggactggct
      541 gctattgggc gaagtgccgg ggcaggatct cctgtcatct caccttgctc ctgccgagaa
      601 agtatccatc atggctgatg caatgcggcg gctgcatacg cttgatccgg ctacctgccc
      661 attcgaccac caagcgaaac atcgcatcga gcgagcacgt actcggatgg aagccggtct
      721 tgtcgatcag gatgatctgg acgaagagca tcaggggctc gcgccagccg aactgttcgc
      781 caggctcaag gcgcggatgc ccgacggcga ggatctcgtc gtgacccatg gcgatgcctg
      841 cttgccgaat atcatggtgg aaaatggccg cttttctgga ttcatcgact gtggccggct
      901 gggtgtggcg gaccgctatc aggacatagc gttggctacc cgtgatattg ctgaagagct
      961 tggcggcgaa tgggctgacc gcttcctcgt gctttacggt atcgccgctc ccgattcgca
     1021 gcgcatcgcc ttctatcgcc ttcttgacga gttcttctga gcgggactct ggggttcgct
     1081 agaggatcga tcctttttaa cccatcacat atacctgccg ttcactatta tttagtgaaa
     1141 tgagatatta tgatattttc tgaattgtga ttaaaaaggc aactttatgc ccatgcaaca
     1201 gaaactataa aaaatacaga gaatgaaaag aaacagatag attttttagt tctttaggcc
     1261 cgtagtctgc aaatcctttt atgattttct atcaaacaaa agaggaaaat agaccagttg
     1321 caatccaaac gagagtctaa tagaatgagg tcgaaaagta aatcgcgcgg gtttgttact
     1381 gataaagcag gcaagaccta aaatgtgtaa agggcaaagt gtatactttg gcgtcacccc
     1441 ttacatattt taggtctttt tttattgtgc gtaactaact tgccatcttc aaacaggagg
     1501 gctggaagaa gcagaccgct aacacagtac ataaaaaagg agacatgaac gatgaacatc
     1561 aaaaagtttg caaaacaagc aacagtatta acctttacta ccgcactgct ggcaggaggc
     1621 gcaactcaag cgtttgcgaa agaaacgaac caaaagccat ataaggaaac atacggcatt
     1681 tcccatatta cacgccatga tatgctgcaa atccctgaac agcaaaaaaa tgaaaaatat
     1741 caagtttctg aatttgattc gtccacaatt aaaaatatct cttctgcaaa aggcctggac
     1801 gtttgggaca gctggccatt acaaaacgct gacggcactg tcgcaaacta tcacggctac
     1861 cacatcgtct ttgcattagc cggagatcct aaaaatgcgg atgacacatc gatttacatg
     1921 ttctatcaaa aagtcggcga aacttctatt gacagctgga aaaacgctgg ccgcgtcttt
     1981 aaagacagcg acaaattcga tgcaaatgat tctatcctaa aagaccaaac acaagaatgg
     2041 tcaggttcag ccacatttac atctgacgga aaaatccgtt tattctacac tgatttctcc
     2101 ggtaaacatt acggcaaaca aacactgaca actgcacaag ttaacgtatc agcatcagac
     2161 agctctttga acatcaacgg tgtagaggat tataaatcaa tctttgacgg tgacggaaaa
     2221 acgtatcaaa atgtacagca gttcatcgat gaaggcaact acagctcagg cgacaaccat
     2281 acgctgagag atcctcacta cgtagaagat aaaggccaca aatacttagt atttgaagca
     2341 aacactggaa ctgaagatgg ctaccaaggc gaagaatctt tatttaacaa agcatactat
     2401 ggcaaaagca catcattctt ccgtcaagaa agtcaaaaac ttctgcaaag cgataaaaaa
     2461 cgcacggctg agttagcaaa cggcgctctc ggtatgattg agctaaacga tgattacaca
     2521 ctgaaaaaag tgatgaaacc gctgattgca tctaacacag taacagatga aattgaacgc
     2581 gcgaacgtct ttaaaatgaa cggcaaatgg tacctgttca ctgactcccg cggatcaaaa
     2641 atgacgattg acggcattac gtctaacgat atttacatgc ttggttatgt ttctaattct
     2701 ttaactggcc catacaagcc gctgaacaaa actggccttg tgttaaaaat ggatcttgat
     2761 cctaacgatg taacctttac ttactcacac ttcgctgtac ctcaagcgaa aggaaacaat
     2821 gtcgtgatta caagctatat gacaaacaga ggattctacg cagacaaaca atcaacgttt
     2881 gcgccgagct tcctgctgaa catcaaaggc aagaaaacat ctgttgtcaa agacagcatc
     2941 cttgaacaag gacaattaac agttaacaaa taaaaacgca aaagaaaatg ccgatgggta
     3001 ccgagcgaaa tgaccgacca agcgacgccc aacctgccat cacgagattt cgattccacc
     3061 gccgccttct atgaaaggtt gggcttcgga atcgttttcc gggacgccct cgcggacgtg
     3121 ctcatagtcc acgacgcccg tgattttgta gccctggccg acggccagca ggtaggccga
     3181 caggctcatg ccggccgccg ccgccttttc ctcaatcgct cttcgttcgt ctggaaggca
     3241 gtacaccttg ataggtgggc tgcccttcct ggttggcttg gtttcatcag ccatccgctt
     3301 gccctcatct gttacgccgg cggtagccgg ccagcctcgc agagcaggat tcccgttgag
     3361 caccgccagg tgcgaataag ggacagtgaa gaaggaacac ccgctcgcgg gtgggcctac
     3421 ttcacctatc ctgcccggct gacgccgttg gatacaccaa ggaaagtcta cacgaaccct
     3481 ttggcaaaat cctgtatatc gtgcgaaaaa ggatggatat accgaaaaaa tcgctataat
     3541 gaccccgaag cagggttatg cagcggaaaa gcgctgcttc cctgctgttt tgtggaatat
     3601 ctaccgactg gaaacaggca aatgcaggaa attactgaac tgaggggaca ggcgagagac
     3661 gatgccaaag agctcctgaa aatctcgata actcaaaaaa tacgcccggt agtgatctta
     3721 tttcattatg gtgaaagttg gaacctctta cgtgccgatc aacgtctcat tttcgccaaa
     3781 agttggccca gggcttcccg gtatcaacag ggacaccagg atttatttat tctgcgaagt
     3841 gatcttccgt cacaggtatt tattcggcgc aaagtgcgtc gggtgatgct gccaacttac
     3901 tgatttagtg tatgatggtg tttttgaggt gctccagtgg cttctgtttc tatcagctcc
     3961 tgaaaatctc gataactcaa aaaatacgcc cggtagtgat cttatttcat tatggtgaaa
     4021 gttggaacct cttacgtgcc gatcaacgtc tcattttcgc caaaagttgg cccagggctt
     4081 cccggtatca acagggacac caggatttat ttattctgcg aagtgatctt ccgtcacagg
     4141 tatttattcg gcgcaaagtg cgtcgggtga tgctgccaac ttactgattt agtgtatgat
     4201 ggtgtttttg aggtgctcca gtggcttctg tttctatcag ggctggatga tcctccagcg
     4261 cggggatctc atgctggagt tcttcgccca ccccaaaagg atctaggtga agatcctttt
     4321 tgataatctc atgaccaaaa tcccttaacg tgagttttcg ttccactgag cgtcagaccc
     4381 cgtagaaaag atcaaaggat cttcttgaga tccttttttt ctgcgcgtaa tctgctgctt
     4441 gcaaacaaaa aaaccaccgc taccagcggt ggtttgtttg ccggatcaag agctaccaac
     4501 tctttttccg aaggtaactg gcttcagcag agcgcagata ccaaatactg ttcttctagt
     4561 gtagccgtag ttaggccacc acttcaagaa ctctgtagca ccgcctacat acctcgctct
     4621 gctaatcctg ttaccagtgg ctgctgccag tggcgataag tcgtgtctta ccgggttgga
     4681 ctcaagacga tagttaccgg ataaggcgca gcggtcgggc tgaacggggg gttcgtgcac
     4741 acagcccagc ttggagcgaa cgacctacac cgaactgaga tacctacagc gtgagctatg
     4801 agaaagcgcc acgcttcccg aagggagaaa ggcggacagg tatccggtaa gcggcagggt
     4861 cggaacagga gagcgcacga gggagcttcc agggggaaac gcctggtatc tttatagtcc
     4921 tgtcgggttt cgccacctct gacttgagcg tcgatttttg tgatgctcgt caggggggcg
     4981 gagcctatgg aaaaacgcca gcaacgcggc ctttttacgg ttcctggcct tttgctggcc
     5041 ttttgctcac atgttctttc ctgcgttatc ccctgattct gtggataacc gtattaccgc
     5101 ctttgagtga gctgataccg ctcgccgcag ccgaacgacc gagcgcagcg agtcagtgag
     5161 cgaggaagcg gaagagcgcc caatacgcaa accgcctctc cccgcgcgtt ggccgattca
     5221 ttaatgcagc tggcacgaca ggtttcccga ctggaaagcg ggcagtgagc gcaacgcaat
     5281 taatgtgagt tagctcactc attaggcacc ccaggcttta cactttatgc ttccggctcg
     5341 tatgttgtgt ggaattgtga gcggataaca atttcacaca ggaaacagct atgacatgat
     5401 tacgaattcc cgatcagaag gcgacgcggc cagcggcacg ccttcgacgg caaggaagaa
     5461 ccagatggcg taagggatgg ctgcccacac gccgacatag ccgaacggca ggaagctgct
     5521 ggcgccgacg gcgtccgttt tggcgatgtc gaacaggttg gctgcatcaa aatggggcac
     5581 catgcctatc aggaatacgg ccagggcaat ggcggcgatg gcggtgatga tgaacatcag
     5641 cttcagtgcc tcacccacgc cgaaaatgtg gatgctgatg aacacgatgt agaacgccag
     5701 gtagatcatc cagccgccga taccgaacag cgattggcag taggcgccga tgaacaccgc
     5761 gatggcggct ggggcgatgg cgtattcgat caggatcgcc gtgccggtca aaaagccgcc
     5821 ccacggtccg aacgcgctgc gggcaaagcc gtagccgccg ccagcggtgg ggatcatcga
     5881 cgacagttcg gccagcgaga agcacatgca caggtacatg gttgccatca gcaaggtggc
     5941 caggaacatg ccgccccagc caccctgcgc caggccgaag ttccagccgg cgtaatcgcc
     6001 ggaaatgacg tacgccacgc ccaggccgac cagcagtacc cagccggcgg cgcctttttt
     6061 cagttcacgt tgctggaaat agtcagagcc gactttctcg aagtcgacgg aggagcctgc
     6121 cggcgatccg gcggaatgtt cgcttggcat agattcacct gttttttttc ttggtggccg
     6181 gaagggttcc gggccgatgg tgatgggtgc tgcaggaagc gagccagagc ggttggtgca
     6241 cggttaccgc cctgggtttt gtgtaaagca agtccggcct cttcgcgggc ttgcccgctc
     6301 ccacaggtac cgcaccggct ctggaaccaa cggtgaacct gtaggagcgg gtttacccgc
     6361 gaagaaggcg acgcggtgga tccgacgtcc ataaaaaaat ggcgccgatg ggcgccattt
     6421 ttcactgtta cagggtggcg gtctgctggg tctttttggt ttccggttcc cacagcgctt
     6481 ccagttcttc caaggtctta cctttggttt cgggcacgaa cttccacatg aacagggcgg
     6541 ccagcacgcc catgcagccg tagatccagt agctgaagcc gttgtggaag tgcgccacca
     6601 accagctgtt cttgtccatc attgggaagg tccaggacac gaagtagttg gccagccact
     6661 gggcggccac ggcaatggcc agggctttgc cacggatggc attggggaag atttcggaca
     6721 gcaggaccca gcacacggga ccccacgaca tggcgaaggc ggccacgtag aacaacatcg
     6781 acagcagggc gacaatgccc ggggcctggg tgtagaacgc cgtgcccaag ctgaacatgc
     6841 cgatggccat gcccagggcg ccgatgattt gcagcggctt acggccgaat ttatccacgg
     6901 tcatgatcgc caggaccgta aacgtcaagt taatcacacc cacgataatg gtctgcagca
     6961 gggcgatgtc ggtcgaggcg cccagggtct taaacacttc tggcgcgtaa tacaacacca
     7021 cgttgatccc gacgaactgc tggaaaatgg acaacatcac gccaatcacg atcaccccca
     7081 cgccgaacat cagcaagcgc ccgccggtct tgcggccgtg gtccaaggag tgtttgatct
     7141 cttgcacggc ctgcgtggcc agggtattgc ccatgatctt ccgcaagatg ccttcggctt
     7201 gttcctgctt gccacggctc atcagccagc gcgggctctc ggggacggtg tacagcagca
     7261 tcaggaacag cagcgctgga atacattcgg acgcgaacat gtagcgccaa ccatcggtat
     7321 tcagccagct ggcatcgccc gaacgcgcaa tgaagtaatt cacgcagtac accaacagct
     7381 gcccaaagat gatcgcgaac tggttgaagc tgaccagctt cccccggata tgggcgggcg
     7441 ccaattcggc aatgtacatc ggcgacaaca tggaggccag gccgaccccg atcccaccga
     7501 tgatgcggta gatcacgaac tcgggcacgt aaccggccag atagactggg acggtgttgt
     7561 ccgggttaat cgaggtgaaa cccagttccg gccacgcgga ccccacaccg ctgataaaaa
     7621 acaagacggc cgcgatcttc aagctgtcgc ggcgcccgaa gcggttgctg caatagccgc
     7681 ccagggcccc gccgatgatg cagccgatca gggcgctcgc cacgcagaag cccagcaggc
     7741 tgttggccgc cgactccgac aggttctgcg gggccacgaa cacggtgttc aggctttcca
     7801 cggtgccgct gatcacggcg gtatcataac cgaacagcag gccgcccagg gtggccacca
     7861 aggtgatgct gaagatgtag ctgctgttat actgggtgtt cataagaaat ctccttatgc
     7921 ttaagccaaa actcgagcgt ctgaagcgcc gacaccgtcg gcggcgcgcg ttcgtcggca
     7981 cttggtagcg ctaacatgtg gggatgtcaa gtaggttgtc tgaccagcgc gaaatcctcg
     8041 gcctcacggg cgcgggcggt ccatgctaga agccgccgac aaaccacgac ctggacctct
     8101 tgcccatgac cgacctgacc cctgaagaca ttccatacta gttatgccat gtctatgcgc
     8161 ccgcctcgac actcttccgt cgcggaaacc gccgcgtgtc tgctatcgat accgccgcag
     8221 ggtgagtccc gcgcgtcggc gatgtggtcg tcagaaccac cgcttgcgcg ctgataccgg
     8281 taacactata atcgccggca accaaaggtc cgacaaggac cagtagggca tcaacgggcc
     8341 ggtacggccc catgcttaag tcacacagga gatatcatat gagcgcatcg acgccccggc
     8401 gcctccgcag ccaggagtgg tttgatgatc catcccatgc cgatatgacg gccctgtacg
     8461 tcgaacggtt catgaattat gggctcacgc gtgaagagct ccaatccggg cgtccgatta
     8521 tcggcatcgc ccagacgggt tcggacctgg ctccctgcaa tcgccatcat attgaactgg
     8581 ctgcgcgtac caaggctggt attcgcgacg cgggcggcat ccccatggag tttccggtcc
     8641 acccgttggc tgaacagtcg cgtcggccga cggctgcact cgaccgtaac ctggcttatt
     8701 tgggtctggt cgaaatcctg cacggtttcc cactggatgg cgtcgtcctc acgaccggct
     8761 gcgataagac cacccccgca tgcctgatgg ccgctgctac ggtggatatg ccagccattg
     8821 tcttgagcgg cggtcccatg ttggacggtt ggcatgaggg taagcgtgtg ggctcgggta
     8881 cggtgatttg gcacgctcgt aacctcctcg caaccggtga aatcgactat gaaggtttca
     8941 tgcagctgac gaccgcgtcc agcccctcca tcgggcactg taatacgatg gggacggctc
     9001 tgagcatgaa ctccttggcc gaggccctgg ggatgtcctt gcccgggtgt gctagcatcc
     9061 cggccgcata ccgtgaacgc gggcaaatgg cctatgccac ggggaaacgc atcgtggatc
     9121 tggtgcgcga ggatgtccgc ccttcgcata ttatgacgaa agctgctttt gaaaacgcta
     9181 tcgtggtggc atcggccttg ggcgcgtcga cgaattgtcc ccctcatctc atcgccattg
     9241 ctcgccacat gggggtggag ttgacgctcg acgattggca gcgtgtgggg gaacaagtcc
     9301 ccctcatcgt gaactgcatg ccggctggcg agtacttggg tgaatccttt caccgggcag
     9361 ggggcgtccc cgctgtcctc cgtgaactcg tccacgcgca gttggtgcat cgtgaatgtt
     9421 tgaccgtgtc ggggcggacc atcggtgaaa tcgcggctga cgccccgagc cctgaccgtg
     9481 acgtgatccg caccacggaa gaccctctca agcacggggc cggctttatt gtcttgtccg
     9541 ggaacttctt cgactcggcg atcatgaaga tgagcgtggt gggcgaggca ttccgccaga
     9601 cctacttgtc ggaaccgggg aatgaaaaca cgttcgaggc ccgtgccatt gtgtttgatg
     9661 gtccagaaga ttatcatgct cgtatcaacg atccatcctt ggatattgat caacactgca
     9721 ttttggtgat tcggggtgct ggcacggtcg gttacccggg ctccgcggag gtcgtcaata
     9781 tggcgccacc tgcagaattg gtccgccaag gcatcacgtc cttgccaacc ctcggggacg
     9841 gccggcaaag cggtacgtcg gcgtcgccct cgattctgaa tatgtcgccg gaggcggctg
     9901 tcgggggcgg gttgagcctg ttgcggacca acgatcgcat ccgtgtggac ctgaactccc
     9961 gcagcgtgaa tgtgttggtc gacgatgagg aactggcgcg gcgtcgcgaa acggcaacct
    10021 tcgccatccc acccacgcaa accccctggc aagaactgta ccgtcaaacg gtggggcagc
    10081 tgagcacggg gggttgcctg gagccagcga cgttgtatct caaagtgatt gcagagcgtg
    10141 ggaatccacg gcactcccac tgatcaacga ggaggatatt tatgagcgcc acctccccct
    10201 cctccttttt gcctgatgat ctgggccagg ccctcctggt gggccgggtg tggcgcaaaa
    10261 ccgatcaaca tgaaggccca agcgtggtcg tggtccgcgg tggcgaggtc tttgatatta
    10321 cggccaccgt gcctaccacg gcagatttgt ttgaccggga ggatgctgct cccctcgcac
    10381 gtacggcacc aggcgtgtcc ctcggcgccg tcgcgcaatt gattgcgtcg aatctcccag
    10441 gtgctgcagc accagctctc cggttgttgg cgccatgtga cgtgcaggcg attaaggcat
    10501 gcggggtcac gtttgcggtg tcgttgatcg agcgcgtcat cgaggaacag gctgccggcg
    10561 acccggccaa agcaaaggaa gtccgcgata cgattgcaag catgattggt accgacctgt
    10621 cgaaaatcga gccgggttcc gatgccgcaa tgaaactcaa agccgagttg gaacggcgcg
    10681 gggcatggtc ccaatatatg gaggtgggca tcggccctga tgcagaagtc ttctcgaagt
    10741 cgcaacctat gtccgcggtg gggttcgggg ccgatgtggg gttgctcgcg gcgtcgacct
    10801 ggaataatcc tgaacctgaa atcgtgttgg cggtgaactc gcggggcgaa attgtcggtg
    10861 caaccctggg taacgatgtc aacctgcgtg acatcgaagg ccgctccgcc ctcctgctgg
    10921 ggaaatgtaa agacaataac ggttcctgcg ccattggtcc gtttgtccgc ctgtttgacg
    10981 aatcgttttc gctggattcc gtccgcaccg cctccgtcgc tttgcgtgtc gaaggcgccg
    11041 acgacggttt tgtgttggaa ggtgtgtcgc acatgagcga aatctcgcgc gaccccgcga
    11101 acttggtggc acagacctgg gggcgtcacc atcaataccc agatggtttt atgctgtttc
    11161 tcggcacgat gtttagccca attaaagacc gtgatgcgcc aggcgcaggg tttacgcatc
    11221 acctgggcga cttggtcacg attagcacgc cccagctcgg tgcgctcacg aataccgtgc
    11281 ggctcagcac cgaaatcgag ccctggacct tcggcgtgcg cgcattgtat cgtaacctcg
    11341 cggctcgtgg gctcctggct tccgcctgag cggccgtcaa cgaggaggat atttatgtcc
    11401 tacgccatct atccgtcctt gagcggtaaa acggtggtga tcaccggggg gggctccggt
    11461 atcggggctg caatggtgga ggcattcgcc cggcagggcg cgcgtgtctt tttcctcgac
    11521 gtggcagagg atgacagctt ggctctccaa caatcgctgt ccgatgcgcc gcacccgccg
    11581 ttgtttcggc gttgtgatct ccggtcggtg gacgcaatcc atagcgcatt tgccggtatc
    11641 gtggagattg ctggtcccat tgaggtcctg gtcaacaacg ctggtaatga tgatcggcat
    11701 gaggtcgacg cgatcacccc tgcgtattgg gatgagcgca tggcagtgaa tctccgccac
    11761 caattctttt gcgctcaggc agcagccgcg gggatgcgca aaatcggtcg gggtgtcatc
    11821 ttgaatctcg ggtcggtgag ctggcacctg gctctgccca acctcgctat ttacatgtcc
    11881 gcgaaggcgg gcatcgaagg cctgacgcgc ggtttggccc gtgacctggg ggccgcaggt
    11941 atccgtgtga attgtattat tccaggggcc gtccgtacgc ctcgccaaat gcaattgtgg
    12001 cagtccccgg agtcggaggc taaactggtc gcctcccagt gtctccgcct ccgtatcgaa
    12061 cctgagcacg tcgcgcggat ggccttgttc ctcgcctcgg atgacgccag ccgctgctcg
    12121 gggcgggact atttcgtcga cgccggctgg tatggggagt gagtcgacag gaggtataat
    12181 atgaaaatcc atccgccagt gtgtgtgtgg cctgtgcatg cggaactggg ggaaggcccc
    12241 ttgtggcaag caggcgaaaa cgccgtgtac ttcgtggaca ttaagggtcg gcaaatccat
    12301 cgcctcacgg tcaccacggg ccagacgcaa acgtggaaag cccccggtca gcccggtttc
    12361 atcgctcccc tggccgggca cgggttcgtg tgcggcttgc caggtgggtt gtatcgcttt
    12421 gatgctggtt cgggccaatt ctccaaactc aaggatgtgg aggtgcactt gccagggaat
    12481 cgtctgaacg acgggtttgt cgacgcatcg ggccacctgt ggtttggttc gatggatgac
    12541 ggtgaggagc agccttcggg caccttgtac cgtgtcaacc atgccggtga agccgtcgca
    12601 caagatgacg gctatgtgat caccaacggg ccagcgtcca gccccgacgc tcgcacgctg
    12661 tatcacgggg acaccatgcg ccgtgtcgtg tatgcgttcg acctcggtga agacggtacg
    12721 ctgtcccgca aacggatctt tgctgccatt tcgggtgatg gttaccccga cgggatggcg
    12781 gtcgatgcgg acgggttcct ctgggtcgct ttgttcggtg gttggcgtat cgagcgtttc
    12841 tcgcccgacg gcaagcgtgt cgaacaagtg cccttcccat gcgccaacgt cacgaaactc
    12901 gcctttggcg gtgacgacct ccaaacggtc tatgcatcga cggcatggaa agggctcagc
    12961 cccgtggctc gccagcagca acccgatgct gggggtttgt tttcctttcg ctccccggtg
    13021 cctgggcagc cccaggcacg ttgtaaatgg ggttttgctc agtaattcta gagctgaaaa
    13081 gataggagga cagctatgac cgatcggcgg atgctgattg ctggggagtg gtgcaccgct
    13141 cgcgacggtc gtacctttga ccgcttcaat ccggccaccg gcgccttggc atcccgtgcc
    13201 cctgcagctg ggccggctga tgctgatgca gccattgatg ctgctcaccg tgcatttccc
    13261 gcgtgggcag ccctggcccc gacggagcgg cggcgtcggc tcctcaaggc ggcagacctg
    13321 atggacgcgc gtattgacga gtttatcgct acgggggtgg cggaaacggg cgcaacgccg
    13381 gggtggttgg gctttaatgt gacgctggcg gctaatatgc tgcgcgaggc cgcctccatg
    13441 acgacccaga tcgatgggga cgtgatcccc tcggatgtgc cgggtaattt ggccctcgct
    13501 atgcgggtcc catgtggggt ggtcctgggt attgctcctt ggaacgcgcc tgtgatcctc
    13561 ggcacgcgcg cactggccat gcccctcgca tgtgggaaca cggtcgtcct caaagcgtcc
    13621 gaagcgtgcc cgggggtcca tgtgctcatt ggggcggtcc tcgatgacgc ggggttgggg
    13681 gccggcgtcg tcaatgtcat cacccatgcg gcggctgatg cgcccgaatt ggtggaacgt
    13741 ctgatcgcgc acccacacgt gaaacgcatc aacttcaccg ggtcgacgca cgtcggccgc
    13801 atcattgcgc gtcacgccgc agcgcacctc aaaccggtcc tgttggaatt ggggggcaaa
    13861 gcacctgtct tggtcttgga tgacgctgat gtggatgccg ctgtggacgc tattgcattt
    13921 ggtgcattct tcaaccaggg ccagatctgt atgtcgacgg aacgtgtgat tgctgctcgc
    13981 cccattgcag atgcgctggt ggagcggttg gccgaaaagg cacgcacgtt ggtcgcgggt
    14041 gacccactcg ccgggcatcc gttgggcacg atggccgacg cagcggctgc tgcacgggcc
    14101 gccagcctgg tcgaagacgc gcacgcgcat ggggcgcgtc tgcctttggg gtgtcggatt
    14161 gacggtgcta cgatgcaacc agcaatcgtg gacggcgtca cccgtgacat gcgcttgtat
    14221 cgtgaagagt cgttcgctcc agtcgtcgca atcctgcggg cggattcgga cgacgaagca
    14281 gtcgctctcg ccaatgattc ggagtttggg ctgtcggcct ccgtgttctc gcgcgatatc
    14341 gcgcgggcta tgaccctcgc ccgtcgcatt gaaagcggta tttgccatat caacggccca
    14401 accgtgcatg atgaagcaca gatgccgttt gggggcacga aggcgtccgg ctacggccgg
    14461 tttggctccc gggcctccat tgcggaattt accgagctgc gctggattac ggtccaaacc
    14521 acgccgcgtc actacccaat ttgagcggcc gcgacgaaca ataaggccgc aaatcgcggc
    14581 cttttttatt gataacaaaa aaacgaaaca atccatgtaa aaaaagggcc ctgaaattca
    14641 ggaccctttc tggcatcagc acgcgtaccg gttctagtag tctctatgga ggtcaggtat
    14701 gattactatt tacaattaat catcggctcg gataatgtga tcagacctgg aattgtgagc
    14761 ggataacaat tcttaagatt aactcacaca ggagatatca tatgaaccag ccggtggaac
    14821 gtcagcgccg gcgcaccacc cagagcgcga cgatccgcga tgtggccgcg cgcgcaggcg
    14881 tgagcccgat gaccgtgtcg cgcgtgatca accgtgaatc gacggtcaag gaagaaacgc
    14941 gccagctggt ggagaaggcc attgccgacc tcaactacgc cccaaatcca gcagcccgca
    15001 gcctggcggg ctcggccccc tttcgcatcg gcctgctgta cgacaacccg agcaccggct
    15061 acctgagcga gttcctcgtg ggcgccctgg acgagtcgtc ccgtaccggg gcccagatcg
    15121 tgatcgaaaa gtgcgcggag cccgagctgg cccgtgccac cttggcccgc ctcttgaaaa
    15181 ccggcgtgga tgggctcatc ctccccccgc cgctgtgtga gtcgcccgaa gtgctggcgg
    15241 agatccgtgc cgccggcgcc gcagcagtcg cagtggcgcc tggtaccgcc tccgccgaca
    15301 tggcgaccat ccgcatcgac aatgaagccg cggcattcga actgacccag cacctgatcg
    15361 gtctgggcca taagcgcttt ggcttcatca agggtcaccc gaaccaaacc tggtcccagc
    15421 aacgcttgga tggtttcatg acggccctga aagccgcggg tatcccgcag gagaatatcc
    15481 gtgtggagca gggctatttc acctaccgta gcggcctgga ggcggcggaa cgcctgttgg
    15541 ccgccgagcc tcgcccaacc gccatctttg ccgcgaacga cgacatggcc gccgcaaccg
    15601 ccggcgtcgc ccatcggctg ggtctggatg tccctggcga cgtgagcatc gtgggttttg
    15661 acgacaccag catcgccgat aacatctggc caccgctgac cacggtgcat cagcctatcg
    15721 cagcaatggc ccgtgcggcc gtcgatctgg tgctggaaga aatccgccgt catcgggacg
    15781 ggggcggcga accacgccaa ctgatgcacc cccacaccct gatcgtccgt gattcgtcgg
    15841 gccctgcagg tgtctgagcg gccgcccagg catcaaataa aacgaaaggc tcagtcgaaa
    15901 gactgggcct ttcgttttat ctgttgtttg tcggtgaacg ctctcactcg agattttgtt
    15961 atcaataaaa aaggcccccc gttagggagg ccttattgtt cgtctctaga ggtgtgtctc
    16021 cttggtattg tgctttttag ggagttgaaa agcatagagc aagggttggg ccagtgttgg
    16081 cggtcccagg caaatcaatg acttgggtca tttttacggg cctgttcaag gaccgctgtg
    16141 ccggcgccgg tacgcctggg gtgacatttt gtgccgtttg cgacacatca caggcgtgtg
    16201 cattgcaaag cctaaccggg tggaggatgc tgggctgacg ctctatctgc ggagaattac
    16261 aacaatgcag agcaatcact tcactcgcca tgcccggcag gtccatagcg ttgcccatgg
    16321 cggggccggg gagggcggca gtgatccgtc catcgcccgt tcctggctgc gctgcctgga
    16381 ggattaccac ctcgacccgg cggtgatcga agcgccggtg gtgcttgagc atgggcgcct
    16441 gctggaaagc cgcgagcgcc tgcaccaggt gctgcaaatt gccgaccatg aaatgaacag
    16501 cctgcaccag cagctttccg gcgcaggcca cgcggtgctg ctgaccgacg cccgcggggt
    16561 gatcctcaat tgcgtcagtg cccccgccga gcggcgcagc ttcgagcgtg ccgggctgtg
    16621 gctgggcgct gactggagcg aggcgcgcga gggcaccaat ggcatcggca catgtctggt
    16681 cgagcgccag gcgctgacca tccatcagaa cgagcacttc cgtggccgtc acaccgggct
    16741 gacctgctcg gccagcccgg tgttcgaccc gcatggcgac ctgctggcgg tgctcgacgt
    16801 gtcctctgcg cgccccgacg tatcgcggca aagccagttc cacaccatgg cgttggtcaa
    16861 cctgtcggcg aagatgatcg aaagctgcta tttcctgcgc catttcgagc agcaatggtt
    16921 attgcgtttt cacctgcaag ccgagtcggt cggcctgttc agcgaaggct tgctggcgtt
    16981 cgacggcgat gggcgcattt gcgctgccaa aagcttggca ctggccgtcg ttttacaacg
    17041 tcgtgactgg gaaaaccctg gcgttaccca acttaatcgc cttgcagcac atcccccttt
    17101 cgccagctgg cgtaatagcg aagaggcccg caccgatcgc ccttcccaac agttgcgcag
    17161 cctgaatggc gaatggcgat aagctagctt cacgctgccg caagcactca gggcgcaagg
    17221 gctgctaaag gaagcggaac acgtagaaag ccagtccgca gaaacggtgc tgacc
//
