# Supplementary material for: Dynamic control systems that mimic natural regulation of catabolic pathways enable rapid production of lignocellulose-derived bioproducts
Source: bioRxiv preprint, doi:10.1101/2022.01.12.475730, version 1 (2022-01-13)
Supplement: Supplementary File P1 [file 475730_file04.zip › Supplemental File P1/pJE1356.gb]

LOCUS       pJE1356                16763 bp ds-DNA     circular     12-JAN-2022
DEFINITION  .
ACCESSION   urn.local...2z-ec0cpjo
KEYWORDS    .
SOURCE      .
  ORGANISM  .
COMMENT     ApEinfo:methylated:1.
FEATURES             Location/Qualifiers
     gene            complement(94..265)
                     /gene="lacZalpha"
                     /vntifkey=60
                     /ApEinfo_label="lacZalpha"
                     /ApEinfo_fwdcolor="#66ff66"
                     /ApEinfo_revcolor="#66ff66"
                     /ApEinfo_graphicformat="arrow_data {{0 1 2 0 0 -1} {} 0}
                     width 5 offset 0"
                     /label="lacZalpha(1)"
     CDS             complement(94..265)
                     /gene="lacZalpha"
                     /codon_start=1
                     /transl_table=11
                     /product="LacZ alpha fragment"
                     /protein_id="ACJ66846.1"
                     /db_xref="GI:215434897"
                     /vntifkey=4
                     /ApEinfo_label="LacZ\alpha\fragment"
                     /ApEinfo_fwdcolor="#66ff66"
                     /ApEinfo_revcolor="#66ff66"
                     /ApEinfo_graphicformat="arrow_data {{0 1 2 0 0 -1} {} 0}
                     width 5 offset 0"
                     /label="LacZ\alpha\fragment(1)"
     CDS             complement(100..168)
                     /ApEinfo_fwdcolor="#6495ed"
                     /ApEinfo_revcolor="#6495ed"
                     /ApEinfo_graphicformat="arrow_data {{0 1 2 0 0 -1} {} 0}
                     width 5 offset 0"
                     /label="LacZ alpha"
     misc_feature    complement(266..1265)
                     /locus_tag="/product="" /label=PP_0545_DN
                     /ApEinfo_fwdcolor=""#ff93ef"
                     /ApEinfo_revcolor="#ff0004"
                     /ApEinfo_graphicformat="arrow_data {{0 1 2 0 0 -1} {} 0}
                     width 5 offset 0"
     terminator      1272..1322
                     /ApEinfo_fwdcolor="#9d1b1c"
                     /ApEinfo_revcolor="#9d1b1c"
                     /ApEinfo_graphicformat="arrow_data {{0 1 2 0 0 -1} {} 0}
                     width 5 offset 0"
                     /label="L3S1P13 terminator"
     terminator      complement(1272..1322)
                     /ApEinfo_fwdcolor="#9d1b1c"
                     /ApEinfo_revcolor="#9d1b1c"
                     /ApEinfo_graphicformat="arrow_data {{0 1 2 0 0 -1} {} 0}
                     width 5 offset 0"
                     /label="L3S1P13 Terminator"
     terminator      complement(1331..1410)
                     /ApEinfo_fwdcolor="#9d1b1c"
                     /ApEinfo_revcolor="#9d1b1c"
                     /ApEinfo_graphicformat="arrow_data {{0 1 2 0 0 -1} {} 0}
                     width 5 offset 0"
                     /label="rrn terminator"
     CDS             complement(1419..2474)
                     /ApEinfo_fwdcolor="#acdcff"
                     /ApEinfo_revcolor="#acdcff"
                     /ApEinfo_graphicformat="arrow_data {{0 1 2 0 0 -1} {} 0}
                     width 5 offset 0"
                     /label="Cc xylR (Ppu opt)"
     RBS             complement(2475..2504)
                     /locus_tag="/product="" /label=RBS region
                     /ApEinfo_fwdcolor=""#acdcff"
                     /ApEinfo_revcolor="#acdcff"
                     /ApEinfo_graphicformat="arrow_data {{0 1 2 0 0 -1} {} 0}
                     width 5 offset 0"
     promoter        complement(2505..2592)
                     /ApEinfo_fwdcolor="#346ee0"
                     /ApEinfo_revcolor="#1d43bd"
                     /ApEinfo_graphicformat="arrow_data {{0 1 2 0 0 -1} {} 0}
                     width 5 offset 0"
                     /label="JE121411 promoter"
     terminator      2616..2667
                     /ApEinfo_fwdcolor="#9d1b1c"
                     /ApEinfo_revcolor="#9d1b1c"
                     /ApEinfo_graphicformat="arrow_data {{0 1 2 0 0 -1} {} 0}
                     width 5 offset 0"
                     /label="proS terminator"
     terminator      complement(2676..2723)
                     /ApEinfo_fwdcolor="#9d1b1c"
                     /ApEinfo_revcolor="#9d1b1c"
                     /ApEinfo_graphicformat="arrow_data {{0 1 2 0 0 -1} {} 0}
                     width 5 offset 0"
                     /label="L3S1P22 terminator"
     terminator      complement(2676..2723)
                     /ApEinfo_label="L3S1P22 terminator"
                     /ApEinfo_fwdcolor="#9d1b1c"
                     /ApEinfo_revcolor="#9d1b1c"
                     /ApEinfo_graphicformat="arrow_data {{0 1 2 0 0 -1} {} 0}
                     width 5 offset 0"
                     /label="L3S1P22 terminator(1)"
     gene            complement(2739..4730)
                     /ApEinfo_fwdcolor="#acdcff"
                     /ApEinfo_revcolor="#acdcff"
                     /ApEinfo_graphicformat="arrow_data {{0 1 2 0 0 -1} {} 0}
                     width 5 offset 0"
                     /label="tktA (Ppu opt)"
     CDS             complement(4749..5702)
                     /ApEinfo_fwdcolor="#e7e8ff"
                     /ApEinfo_revcolor="#e7e8ff"
                     /ApEinfo_graphicformat="arrow_data {{0 1 2 0 0 -1} {} 0}
                     width 5 offset 0"
                     /label="talB (Ppu opt)"
     gene            complement(5721..7175)
                     /ApEinfo_fwdcolor="#acdcff"
                     /ApEinfo_revcolor="#acdcff"
                     /ApEinfo_graphicformat="arrow_data {{0 1 2 0 0 -1} {} 0}
                     width 5 offset 0"
                     /label="xylB (Ppu opt)"
     CDS             complement(7194..8516)
                     /ApEinfo_fwdcolor="#e7e8ff"
                     /ApEinfo_revcolor="#e7e8ff"
                     /ApEinfo_graphicformat="arrow_data {{0 1 2 0 0 -1} {} 0}
                     width 5 offset 0"
                     /label="xylA (Ppu opt)"
     protein_bind    complement(8548..8571)
                     /ApEinfo_label="lac operator"
                     /ApEinfo_fwdcolor="#ffc526"
                     /ApEinfo_revcolor="#ffc526"
                     /ApEinfo_graphicformat="arrow_data {{0 1 2 0 0 -1} {} 0}
                     width 5 offset 0"
                     /label="lac operator(1)"
     promoter        complement(8575..8602)
                     /ApEinfo_fwdcolor="#346ee0"
                     /ApEinfo_revcolor="#1d43bd"
                     /ApEinfo_graphicformat="arrow_data {{0 1 2 0 0 -1} {} 0}
                     width 5 offset 0"
                     /label="tac promoter"
     promoter        8639..8838
                     /ApEinfo_fwdcolor="#346ee0"
                     /ApEinfo_revcolor="#1d43bd"
                     /ApEinfo_graphicformat="arrow_data {{0 1 2 0 0 -1} {} 0}
                     width 5 offset 0"
                     /label="PxylX"
     -35_signal      8754..8759
                     /ApEinfo_fwdcolor="#07e500"
                     /ApEinfo_revcolor="#07e500"
                     /ApEinfo_graphicformat="arrow_data {{0 1 2 0 0 -1} {} 0}
                     width 5 offset 0"
                     /label="-35 (putative)"
     protein_bind    8768..8781
                     /ApEinfo_fwdcolor="#ffc526"
                     /ApEinfo_revcolor="#ffc526"
                     /ApEinfo_graphicformat="arrow_data {{0 1 2 0 0 -1} {} 0}
                     width 5 offset 0"
                     /label="xylO"
     -10_signal      8777..8782
                     /ApEinfo_fwdcolor="#07e500"
                     /ApEinfo_revcolor="#07e500"
                     /ApEinfo_graphicformat="arrow_data {{0 1 2 0 0 -1} {} 0}
                     width 5 offset 0"
                     /label="-10 (putative)"
     CDS             8861..10336
                     /ApEinfo_fwdcolor="#e7e8ff"
                     /ApEinfo_revcolor="#e7e8ff"
                     /ApEinfo_graphicformat="arrow_data {{0 1 2 0 0 -1} {} 0}
                     width 5 offset 0"
                     /label="xylE (Ppu opt)"
     terminator      10337..10374
                     /ApEinfo_fwdcolor="#9d1b1c"
                     /ApEinfo_revcolor="#9d1b1c"
                     /ApEinfo_graphicformat="arrow_data {{0 1 2 0 0 -1} {} 0}
                     width 5 offset 0"
                     /label="crr terminator"
     misc_feature    complement(10387..11338)
                     /locus_tag="/product="" /label=PP_0545_UP
                     /ApEinfo_fwdcolor=""#ff0004"
                     /ApEinfo_revcolor="#ff0004"
                     /ApEinfo_graphicformat="arrow_data {{0 1 2 0 0 -1} {} 0}
                     width 5 offset 0"
     gene            complement(11355..11368)
                     /gene="lacZalpha"
                     /vntifkey=60
                     /ApEinfo_fwdcolor="#66ff66"
                     /ApEinfo_revcolor="#66ff66"
                     /ApEinfo_graphicformat="arrow_data {{0 1 2 0 0 -1} {} 0}
                     width 5 offset 0"
                     /label="lacZalpha"
     CDS             complement(11355..11368)
                     /gene="lacZalpha"
                     /codon_start=1
                     /transl_table=11
                     /product="LacZ alpha fragment"
                     /protein_id="ACJ66846.1"
                     /db_xref="GI:215434897"
                     /vntifkey=4
                     /ApEinfo_fwdcolor="#66ff66"
                     /ApEinfo_revcolor="#66ff66"
                     /ApEinfo_graphicformat="arrow_data {{0 1 2 0 0 -1} {} 0}
                     width 5 offset 0"
                     /label="LacZ\alpha\fragment"
     promoter        complement(11385..11464)
                     /vntifkey=30
                     /ApEinfo_fwdcolor="#cc66ff"
                     /ApEinfo_revcolor="#cc66ff"
                     /ApEinfo_graphicformat="arrow_data {{0 1 2 0 0 -1} {} 0}
                     width 5 offset 0"
                     /label="lac\promoter"
     misc_binding    complement(11391..11413)
                     /ApEinfo_fwdcolor="#6495ed"
                     /ApEinfo_revcolor="#6495ed"
                     /ApEinfo_graphicformat="arrow_data {{0 1 2 0 0 -1} {} 0}
                     width 5 offset 0"
                     /label="LacO"
     protein_bind    complement(11391..11414)
                     /ApEinfo_fwdcolor="#ffc526"
                     /ApEinfo_revcolor="#ffc526"
                     /ApEinfo_graphicformat="arrow_data {{0 1 2 0 0 -1} {} 0}
                     width 5 offset 0"
                     /label="lac operator"
     promoter        complement(11415..11447)
                     /ApEinfo_fwdcolor="#346ee0"
                     /ApEinfo_revcolor="#1d43bd"
                     /ApEinfo_graphicformat="arrow_data {{0 1 2 0 0 -1} {} 0}
                     width 5 offset 0"
                     /label="Plac"
     rep_origin      complement(11753..12435)
                     /ApEinfo_fwdcolor="gray50"
                     /ApEinfo_revcolor="gray50"
                     /ApEinfo_graphicformat="arrow_data {{0 1 2 0 0 -1} {} 0}
                     width 5 offset 0"
                     /label="ColE1 origin"
     oriT            complement(13321..13390)
                     /vntifkey=104
                     /note="RP4 oriT"
                     /ApEinfo_fwdcolor="pink"
                     /ApEinfo_revcolor="pink"
                     /ApEinfo_graphicformat="arrow_data {{0 1 2 0 0 -1} {} 0}
                     width 5 offset 0"
                     /label="RP4\oriT"
     CDS             complement(13791..15212)
                     /gene="sacB"
                     /codon_start=1
                     /transl_table=11
                     /product="levan sucrase"
                     /protein_id="ACJ66845.1"
                     /db_xref="GI:215434896"
                     /vntifkey=4
                     /ApEinfo_fwdcolor="#66ff66"
                     /ApEinfo_revcolor="#66ff66"
                     /ApEinfo_graphicformat="arrow_data {{0 1 2 0 0 -1} {} 0}
                     width 5 offset 0"
                     /label="levan\sucrase"
     CDS             complement(15704..16498)
                     /gene="nptII"
                     /codon_start=1
                     /transl_table=11
                     /product="neomycin phosphotransferase"
                     /protein_id="ACJ66844.1"
                     /db_xref="GI:215434895"
                     /vntifkey=4
                     /ApEinfo_fwdcolor="#66ff66"
                     /ApEinfo_revcolor="#66ff66"
                     /ApEinfo_graphicformat="arrow_data {{0 1 2 0 0 -1} {} 0}
                     width 5 offset 0"
                     /label="neomycin\phosphotransferase"
     -10_signal      complement(16602..16607)
                     /ApEinfo_fwdcolor="#07e500"
                     /ApEinfo_revcolor="#07e500"
                     /ApEinfo_graphicformat="arrow_data {{0 1 2 0 0 -1} {} 0}
                     width 5 offset 0"
                     /label="-10"
     -35_signal      complement(16625..16630)
                     /ApEinfo_fwdcolor="#07e500"
                     /ApEinfo_revcolor="#07e500"
                     /ApEinfo_graphicformat="arrow_data {{0 1 2 0 0 -1} {} 0}
                     width 5 offset 0"
                     /label="-35 kanR"
ORIGIN      
        1 ggtcagcacc gtttctgcgg actggctttc tacgtgttcc gcttccttta gcagcccttg
       61 cgccctgagt gcttgcggca gcgtgaagct agcttatcgc cattcgccat tcaggctgcg
      121 caactgttgg gaagggcgat cggtgcgggc ctcttcgcta ttacgccagc tggcgaaagg
      181 gggatgtgct gcaaggcgat taagttgggt aacgccaggg ttttcccagt cacgacgttg
      241 taaaacgacg gccagtgcca agcttttggc agcgcaaatg cgcccatcgc cgtcgaacgc
      301 cagcaagcct tcgctgaaca ggccgaccga ctcggcttgc aggtgaaaac gcaataacca
      361 ttgctgctcg aaatggcgca ggaaatagca gctttcgatc atcttcgccg acaggttgac
      421 caacgccatg gtgtggaact ggctttgccg cgatacgtcg gggcgcgcag aggacacgtc
      481 gagcaccgcc agcaggtcgc catgcgggtc gaacaccggg ctggccgagc aggtcagccc
      541 ggtgtgacgg ccacggaagt gctcgttctg atggatggtc agcgcctggc gctcgaccag
      601 acatgtgccg atgccattgg tgccctcgcg cgcctcgctc cagtcagcgc ccagccacag
      661 cccggcacgc tcgaagctgc gccgctcggc gggggcactg acgcaattga ggatcacccc
      721 gcgggcgtcg gtcagcagca ccgcgtggcc tgcgccggaa agctgctggt gcaggctgtt
      781 catttcatgg tcggcaattt gcagcacctg gtgcaggcgc tcgcggcttt ccagcaggcg
      841 cccatgctca agcaccaccg gcgcttcgat caccgccggg tcgaggtggt aatcctccag
      901 gcagcgcagc caggaacggg cgatggacgg atcactgccg ccctccccgg ccccgccatg
      961 ggcaacgcta tggacctgcc gggcatggcg agtgaagtga ttgctctgca ttgttgtaat
     1021 tctccgcaga tagagcgtca gcccagcatc ctccacccgg ttaggctttg caatgcacac
     1081 gcctgtgatg tgtcgcaaac ggcacaaaat gtcaccccag gcgtaccggc gccggcacag
     1141 cggtccttga acaggcccgt aaaaatgacc caagtcattg atttgcctgg gaccgccaac
     1201 actggcccaa cccttgctct atgcttttca actccctaaa aagcacaata ccaaggagac
     1261 acacctctag agacgaacaa taaggcctcc ctaacggggg gcctttttta ttgataacaa
     1321 aatctcgagt gagagcgttc accgacaaac aacagataaa acgaaaggcc cagtctttcg
     1381 actgagcctt tcgttttatt tgatgcctgg gcggccgctc agacacctgc agggcccgac
     1441 gaatcacgga cgatcagggt gtgggggtgc atcagttggc gtggttcgcc gcccccgtcc
     1501 cgatgacggc ggatttcttc cagcaccaga tcgacggccg cacgggccat tgctgcgata
     1561 ggctgatgca ccgtggtcag cggtggccag atgttatcgg cgatgctggt gtcgtcaaaa
     1621 cccacgatgc tcacgtcgcc agggacatcc agacccagcc gatgggcgac gccggcggtt
     1681 gcggcggcca tgtcgtcgtt cgcggcaaag atggcggttg ggcgaggctc ggcggccaac
     1741 aggcgttccg ccgcctccag gccgctacgg taggtgaaat agccctgctc cacacggata
     1801 ttctcctgcg ggatacccgc ggctttcagg gccgtcatga aaccatccaa gcgttgctgg
     1861 gacacggttt ggttcgggtg acccttgatg aagccaaagc gcttatggcc cagaccgatc
     1921 aggtgctggg tcagttcgaa tgccgcggct tcattgtcga tgcggatggt cgccatgtcg
     1981 gcggaggcgg taccaggcgc cactgcgact gctgcggcgc cggcggcacg gatctccgcc
     2041 agcacttcgg gcgactcaca cagcggcggg gggaggatga gcccatccac gccggttttc
     2101 aagaggcggg ccaaggtggc acgggccagc tcgggctccg cgcacttttc gatcacgatc
     2161 tgggccccgg tacgggacga ctcgtccagg gcgcccacga ggaactcgct caggtagccg
     2221 gtgctcgggt tgtcgtacag caggccgatg cgaaaggggg ccgagcccgc caggctgcgg
     2281 gctgctggat ttggggcgta gttgaggtcg gcaatggcct tctccaccag ctggcgcgtt
     2341 tcttccttga ccgtcgattc acggttgatc acgcgcgaca cggtcatcgg gctcacgcct
     2401 gcgcgcgcgg ccacatcgcg gatcgtcgcg ctctgggtgg tgcgccggcg ctgacgttcc
     2461 accggctggt tcatatgata tctcctgtgt gagttaatct taagaattgt tatccgctca
     2521 caattccagg tctgatcaca ttatccgagc cgatgattaa ttgtaaatag taatcatacc
     2581 tgacctccat agagactact agaaccggta cgcgtgctga tgccagaaag ggtcctgaat
     2641 ttcagggccc tttttttaca tggattgttt cgtttttttg ttatcaataa aaaaggccgc
     2701 gatttgcggc cttattgttc gtcgcggccg ctctcgagtc acagcaactc cttggctttg
     2761 gccacgacgt tatccaccgt gaagccaaat tcctcgaaca gcagttcggc cggggccgac
     2821 tccccgaacg tggtcatgcc cacgatggcg ccgttcaggc cgacatactt ataccaatag
     2881 tcggcgatgc ccgcctccac cgccacgcgc gcggtgacgg ccttcggcag cacgctctcc
     2941 cggtaggcgg cgtcctgttt gtcgaaggcg tccgtgcttg gcatcgacac cacgcgggcc
     3001 ttgacgccct ccgcggtcag tttctcgtag gccgcgacgg ccagctccac ctccgagccg
     3061 gtggcgatga aaatcagttc cggctgcccc gcgcagtcct tcaagacgta cccgccgcgc
     3121 gcgatattgg ccagctgctc ctcggtccgc tcctgctgcg ccaggttctg ccggctcaga
     3181 atcagggcgg ttggaccgtc ctggcgttcg acgccgtact tccaggcgac ggcgctttcc
     3241 acctgatcgc acggccgcca ggtggacata ttcggggtga cccgcaagct cgccacttgt
     3301 tccaccggct ggtgggtggg gccgtcctcg cccagcccaa tcgagtcatg ggtatacacc
     3361 atgacctgac gttgcttcat cagggcggcc atgcgcacgg cattccgcgc atattccacg
     3421 aacatcagga acgtggaggt gtagggcagg aacccgccgt gcagggagat gccgttggca
     3481 atcgcggtca taccgaactc gcgcacgccg taatggatgt aattacccgc cgcatcctcg
     3541 ttgatggcct tgctacccga ccacagggtc aggttgctgg gggccaggtc cgccgaaccg
     3601 cccaaaaatt cgggcaacag ggggccgaac gcctcgatgg cgttctggct ggccttgcgg
     3661 gaggcgatct tggctgggtt ggcctgcagc ttggcgatga actccttggc cttggcatca
     3721 aaatcgctcg gcatctcacc cttcatacgg cgggtgaact ccgccgcctc ctgcgggtag
     3781 gccttggcgt aggcggcgaa cttctcattc caggccgact ccttcgcctg gccggcttcc
     3841 ttggcgtccc actgggcgta aatctcggat gggatttcga acggggcgta cttccagccc
     3901 agttgctcgc gggtcagggc gatctccgcg tcgcccaggg gggcgccgtg ggagtcgtgg
     3961 gtacccgcct tgttggggct gccaaaaccg atgatggttt tgcacatcag cagcgacggt
     4021 ttgtccgtga ccgcccgggc ctcttccacc gcgcgcttaa tgctggcggc gtcgtggccg
     4081 tcgatgtcac ggatgacatg ccagccgtag gcttcgaaac gcatggcggt gtcgtcggtg
     4141 aaccacccct ccacgtgacc gtcaatcgag atgccattgt cgtcgtagaa ggcgatcagc
     4201 ttgcccagct tcaacgtgcc cgccaggctg cagacctcgt ggctgatacc ttccatcatg
     4261 cagccgtcgc ccatgaaggc gtacgtgtag tggtccacaa tatcgtgccc cgggcgattg
     4321 aactgggccg ccagcgtttt ttcggcgatg gccatgccga cggcgttggc gatgccctgg
     4381 cccaacgggc cggtggtggt ttcgaccccc gcggtgtagc cgacctccgg gtggcccggg
     4441 gttttgctat gcagctggcg gaagtttttc agctcctcca tcggcagatc gtagccggtc
     4501 aggtgcagca ggctgtagat cagcatgctc ccgtgcccgt tgctcaacac gaaacggtcg
     4561 cggtccgccc agcttgggtt ctgcgggttg tgcttcaaaa agtcccgcca caacacctcg
     4621 gcgatgtccg ccatccccat cggcgccccc gggtggccgc tcttggcttt ctgcaccgcg
     4681 tccatgctca gcgcccggat cgcgttggcc agttctttgc gggacgacat attttacctc
     4741 cttgactttc acagcaagtc accgatcatt ttctccaact tctcttggtc aatggcgaat
     4801 ttgcggatac cctccgccag cttatcgacg gccattgggt cctggttatg ctgccacagg
     4861 aactcgcttt ccgtgatgcg ggccgggcgg gctttcacct cgccggtgta cgacagcttg
     4921 cgttcgatgg cgccctcgct ctcggccaac tccttcaaca gggcgggggc aatggtcagc
     4981 cggtcgcagc cggccagctc caagatttcg ccgatgttgc ggaagctggc acccatgacg
     5041 acggtttcat aaccgtgctc tttgtagtac tggtagatct ccgacacgct cacgacgcct
     5101 gggtcctcgg ccggggcata ttccttctta tcggtattgg ccttatacca gtccaggatg
     5161 cggcccacga acgggctaat caggaacacg cccgcttccg cgcacgcccg ggcctgcgca
     5221 aagctgaaca gcagcgtcag attgcagttg ataccctctt tttccagctg ttccgccgcg
     5281 cggatgccct gccacgtcga ggccaatttg atcaggatgc gatcgttcga gatcccggcg
     5341 tcgttataca gtttgatcag gcgtttggct ttcgcgatgc tggcctcggt atcgtacgac
     5401 aggcgggcat ccacctcggt ggagatacgg ccgggcacca gcttcaaaat ttccaggccg
     5461 atgttcacgg ccaacttgtc cgtggcatcg acgatctgtt gggcgcgatc gttggactgt
     5521 tgcttggccc aggcgaccgc gtcgtcgatc agtttccgat actcgggaat ctgggcggcg
     5581 ttcaggatca gggacgggtt cgtggtcgcg tcctgcggct ggtacagctt catggcggca
     5641 atgtcgcccg tgtcggccac cacggtcgta tattggcgca gcgaggtcag cttgtcggtc
     5701 atattatacc tcctgtcgac ttaggccatc agcggcagca actgctggta cagccgccgg
     5761 aaggtttcgc ggcgcggctg gtaggccgcg taacgctgcg cgtccggcag atggctctgt
     5821 tccaggggca actggggcaa caactcgatc agggattttt cggggttggc ggcgatctgg
     5881 gccaggcgcg cggcgcccag ggccgggccc acgtcaccgc cggtgcggta atccaactgt
     5941 tgaccgctaa tatcggccag catctggcgc cagtactccg accgggcgcc cccgccgatc
     6001 agggtcaccg actgtggctt gatgccgcag gcatgcacca cgtccatacc atcggccaag
     6061 gcatagccca cgccttccag caccgcgcgc gccagttcgt tggggccgtg ctggtgcgtc
     6121 agaccgaaga acaccccttt ggcctgcgga ttgttgtgcg gggtacgctc gccgctcagg
     6181 tacggcagga accacactgg ctcggcgctc tcatcggctt gctgggcggc ggcaatcagg
     6241 gctggcacgt tgctcaggcc ggtcagcttg gcggcccagt ccaggcagct cgcggcgctc
     6301 agcatcacgg acatcaggtg ccagcgctgt ggcaaggcgt ggcagaagga gtgcacggcg
     6361 ctttctggct tggacaggaa gccctcgctc acggcgaagt agacgccgct ggtgcccagc
     6421 gacagcatgg cttggttggc atcgaccatc cccacgccga cggcaccggc ggcattgtcg
     6481 ccgccgccgg ccaccactgg cacggtggcc atgccccacg ccttcgccac ttccggcagc
     6541 agggcgccgg tgatttccga gccctcgtac agggccggca tctgatcgcg cgacaggtcg
     6601 caggcctgca gcatcacatc gctccagtcc cgtttcgcca catccagcca catggtgccg
     6661 gccgcgtcgc tcatgtcgct cgcgaactcg cccgtcatac gcaggcgcag gtagtctttg
     6721 ggcagcagca ccttgtcgat ttgccggaag atttccggct cgtgacgttg gacccacagc
     6781 agtttcgggg ccgtgaagcc cggcatcatc aggttgccgg taatcacgcg gctctgcggc
     6841 acacgggcct ccaacaaggt gcactcttgg gcacaacggc cgtcgttcca caggatcgcc
     6901 ggccgcagca cccgctgttg ggcatccagc agggtcgcgc cgtgcatctg gccggcgatg
     6961 cccagcgcct tcacgtcctg caacgagtgc tggtcaccca gggctttcat ggcgcggtcg
     7021 gtcgcctgcc accactgttc ggggtcttgt tcgctccaca gcggatgggg gcggctgacg
     7081 gtcagcttct ccgtctgcgc ggccaccacc tcgccttgct cgttcagcag gatcaccttg
     7141 acgccggacg tgcccaaatc aataccaatg tacataaata tcctcctcgt tgatcactta
     7201 tcgaacaggt agtggttcac caagttctcc agttgttcct ggcgaccgga ttgatgcacg
     7261 ggcgacagat ggtgctcctg ggcgtacttg gccaggtcgg ccaggctcat ctggcccttc
     7321 agaatttgct ggcccagctc gctgttccaa ccggagtaac gttgggcaat gcgtttgtcc
     7381 agttcgccgt cctcgatcat gcgggcggcg attttcagcg ccagcgccat cgtgtccatc
     7441 gcgccgatgt ggccgtagaa cagatcgtac ttgtcggtgc tttggcggcg caccttggcg
     7501 tcaaagttca gaccacccgt cgtaaagccc ccggccttca ggatttcgta catcaccagg
     7561 gcgttctcct cgacgctgtt cgggaactgg tcggtatccc agcccaactg ggcgtcaccc
     7621 cggttcgcgt ccacgctacc aaacagcccc agggcaatgg cggtggcgat ctcgtggtga
     7681 aaggaatggc cggccagggt ggcgtggttc gcttcgatgt tcagtttgat ctctttctcc
     7741 aggccaaact gcttcaggaa gccgtagacg gtcgcggcat cgtaatcgta ttggtgtttg
     7801 gttggttctt gcggtttcgg ctcgatcaac agggtgccct ggaacccgat cttatgctta
     7861 tgttccacca ccatctgcat gaagcgcccc agttgttcgc gctcctgccg caaatcggta
     7921 ttcagcagcg tctcataacc ttcacggccg ccccacagga cgtagttttc gccgcccagc
     7981 ttgtgggtcg cttccatcgc cgtcaccacc tgggtcgcgg cccacgagaa cacctccggg
     8041 tccgggttgg tggcggcacc ggcgccgtag cgggggttgg tgaaacagtt ggcggtgccc
     8101 cacagcagtt tgacaccgct ctcttcttgt ttgccggcca gcacgtccac catttgggcg
     8161 aagttattga tgtactcctt cagggaggcc ccctctgggc tcacgtccac gtcatggaag
     8221 caatagaatg ggacgtgcag tttatggaag aactcgaagg ccacgtccgc cttgcgcttc
     8281 gccagcgcca gggcctcgcc cggctgctgc caggggcggt taaacgcgcc gacgccgaac
     8341 atgtccgcgc cgttccagca gaacgtgtgc caatagcagg cggcgaagcg cagatgctcc
     8401 tccatgcgct tacccagcac caactcgtct gggttgtagt gacggaaggc cagcgggttc
     8461 gaggatttgc tgccttcgta gcgcacgcgg tccagctggt cgaagtaggc ctgcatatga
     8521 tatctcctgt gtgacttaag tgagaccaat tgttatccgc tcacaattcc acacattata
     8581 cgagccgatg attaattgtc aaggtctcaa gacatggcat aactagtatg gaatgtcttc
     8641 aggggtcagg tcggtcatgg gcaagaggtc caggtcgtgg tttgtcggcg gcttctagca
     8701 tggaccgccc gcgcccgtga ggccgaggat ttcgcgctgg tcagacaacc tacttgccgt
     8761 ccccacatgt tagcgctacc aagtgccgac gaacgcgcgc cgccgacggt gtcggcgctt
     8821 cagacgctcg agttttggct taagcataag gagatttctt atgaacaccc agtataacag
     8881 cagctacatc ttcagcatca ccttggtggc caccctgggc ggcctgctgt tcggttatga
     8941 taccgccgtg atcagcggca ccgtggaaag cctgaacacc gtgttcgtgg ccccgcagaa
     9001 cctgtcggag tcggcggcca acagcctgct gggcttctgc gtggcgagcg ccctgatcgg
     9061 ctgcatcatc ggcggggccc tgggcggcta ttgcagcaac cgcttcgggc gccgcgacag
     9121 cttgaagatc gcggccgtct tgttttttat cagcggtgtg gggtccgcgt ggccggaact
     9181 gggtttcacc tcgattaacc cggacaacac cgtcccagtc tatctggccg gttacgtgcc
     9241 cgagttcgtg atctaccgca tcatcggtgg gatcggggtc ggcctggcct ccatgttgtc
     9301 gccgatgtac attgccgaat tggcgcccgc ccatatccgg gggaagctgg tcagcttcaa
     9361 ccagttcgcg atcatctttg ggcagctgtt ggtgtactgc gtgaattact tcattgcgcg
     9421 ttcgggcgat gccagctggc tgaataccga tggttggcgc tacatgttcg cgtccgaatg
     9481 tattccagcg ctgctgttcc tgatgctgct gtacaccgtc cccgagagcc cgcgctggct
     9541 gatgagccgt ggcaagcagg aacaagccga aggcatcttg cggaagatca tgggcaatac
     9601 cctggccacg caggccgtgc aagagatcaa acactccttg gaccacggcc gcaagaccgg
     9661 cgggcgcttg ctgatgttcg gcgtgggggt gatcgtgatt ggcgtgatgt tgtccatttt
     9721 ccagcagttc gtcgggatca acgtggtgtt gtattacgcg ccagaagtgt ttaagaccct
     9781 gggcgcctcg accgacatcg ccctgctgca gaccattatc gtgggtgtga ttaacttgac
     9841 gtttacggtc ctggcgatca tgaccgtgga taaattcggc cgtaagccgc tgcaaatcat
     9901 cggcgccctg ggcatggcca tcggcatgtt cagcttgggc acggcgttct acacccaggc
     9961 cccgggcatt gtcgccctgc tgtcgatgtt gttctacgtg gccgccttcg ccatgtcgtg
    10021 gggtcccgtg tgctgggtcc tgctgtccga aatcttcccc aatgccatcc gtggcaaagc
    10081 cctggccatt gccgtggccg cccagtggct ggccaactac ttcgtgtcct ggaccttccc
    10141 aatgatggac aagaacagct ggttggtggc gcacttccac aacggcttca gctactggat
    10201 ctacggctgc atgggcgtgc tggccgccct gttcatgtgg aagttcgtgc ccgaaaccaa
    10261 aggtaagacc ttggaagaac tggaagcgct gtgggaaccg gaaaccaaaa agacccagca
    10321 gaccgccacc ctgtaacagt gaaaaatggc gcccatcggc gccatttttt tatggacgtc
    10381 ggatccaccg cgtcgccttc ttcgcgggta aacccgctcc tacaggttca ccgttggttc
    10441 cagagccggt gcggtacctg tgggagcggg caagcccgcg aagaggccgg acttgcttta
    10501 cacaaaaccc agggcggtaa ccgtgcacca accgctctgg ctcgcttcct gcagcaccca
    10561 tcaccatcgg cccggaaccc ttccggccac caagaaaaaa aacaggtgaa tctatgccaa
    10621 gcgaacattc cgccggatcg ccggcaggct cctccgtcga cttcgagaaa gtcggctctg
    10681 actatttcca gcaacgtgaa ctgaaaaaag gcgccgccgg ctgggtactg ctggtcggcc
    10741 tgggcgtggc gtacgtcatt tccggcgatt acgccggctg gaacttcggc ctggcgcagg
    10801 gtggctgggg cggcatgttc ctggccacct tgctgatggc aaccatgtac ctgtgcatgt
    10861 gcttctcgct ggccgaactg tcgtcgatga tccccaccgc tggcggcggc tacggctttg
    10921 cccgcagcgc gttcggaccg tggggcggct ttttgaccgg cacggcgatc ctgatcgaat
    10981 acgccatcgc cccagccgcc atcgcggtgt tcatcggcgc ctactgccaa tcgctgttcg
    11041 gtatcggcgg ctggatgatc tacctggcgt tctacatcgt gttcatcagc atccacattt
    11101 tcggcgtggg tgaggcactg aagctgatgt tcatcatcac cgccatcgcc gccattgccc
    11161 tggccgtatt cctgataggc atggtgcccc attttgatgc agccaacctg ttcgacatcg
    11221 ccaaaacgga cgccgtcggc gccagcagct tcctgccgtt cggctatgtc ggcgtgtggg
    11281 cagccatccc ttacgccatc tggttcttcc ttgccgtcga aggcgtgccg ctggccgcgt
    11341 cgccttctga tcgggaattc gtaatcatgt catagctgtt tcctgtgtga aattgttatc
    11401 cgctcacaat tccacacaac atacgagccg gaagcataaa gtgtaaagcc tggggtgcct
    11461 aatgagtgag ctaactcaca ttaattgcgt tgcgctcact gcccgctttc cagtcgggaa
    11521 acctgtcgtg ccagctgcat taatgaatcg gccaacgcgc ggggagaggc ggtttgcgta
    11581 ttgggcgctc ttccgcttcc tcgctcactg actcgctgcg ctcggtcgtt cggctgcggc
    11641 gagcggtatc agctcactca aaggcggtaa tacggttatc cacagaatca ggggataacg
    11701 caggaaagaa catgtgagca aaaggccagc aaaaggccag gaaccgtaaa aaggccgcgt
    11761 tgctggcgtt tttccatagg ctccgccccc ctgacgagca tcacaaaaat cgacgctcaa
    11821 gtcagaggtg gcgaaacccg acaggactat aaagatacca ggcgtttccc cctggaagct
    11881 ccctcgtgcg ctctcctgtt ccgaccctgc cgcttaccgg atacctgtcc gcctttctcc
    11941 cttcgggaag cgtggcgctt tctcatagct cacgctgtag gtatctcagt tcggtgtagg
    12001 tcgttcgctc caagctgggc tgtgtgcacg aaccccccgt tcagcccgac cgctgcgcct
    12061 tatccggtaa ctatcgtctt gagtccaacc cggtaagaca cgacttatcg ccactggcag
    12121 cagccactgg taacaggatt agcagagcga ggtatgtagg cggtgctaca gagttcttga
    12181 agtggtggcc taactacggc tacactagaa gaacagtatt tggtatctgc gctctgctga
    12241 agccagttac cttcggaaaa agagttggta gctcttgatc cggcaaacaa accaccgctg
    12301 gtagcggtgg tttttttgtt tgcaagcagc agattacgcg cagaaaaaaa ggatctcaag
    12361 aagatccttt gatcttttct acggggtctg acgctcagtg gaacgaaaac tcacgttaag
    12421 ggattttggt catgagatta tcaaaaagga tcttcaccta gatccttttg gggtgggcga
    12481 agaactccag catgagatcc ccgcgctgga ggatcatcca gccctgatag aaacagaagc
    12541 cactggagca cctcaaaaac accatcatac actaaatcag taagttggca gcatcacccg
    12601 acgcactttg cgccgaataa atacctgtga cggaagatca cttcgcagaa taaataaatc
    12661 ctggtgtccc tgttgatacc gggaagccct gggccaactt ttggcgaaaa tgagacgttg
    12721 atcggcacgt aagaggttcc aactttcacc ataatgaaat aagatcacta ccgggcgtat
    12781 tttttgagtt atcgagattt tcaggagctg atagaaacag aagccactgg agcacctcaa
    12841 aaacaccatc atacactaaa tcagtaagtt ggcagcatca cccgacgcac tttgcgccga
    12901 ataaatacct gtgacggaag atcacttcgc agaataaata aatcctggtg tccctgttga
    12961 taccgggaag ccctgggcca acttttggcg aaaatgagac gttgatcggc acgtaagagg
    13021 ttccaacttt caccataatg aaataagatc actaccgggc gtattttttg agttatcgag
    13081 attttcagga gctctttggc atcgtctctc gcctgtcccc tcagttcagt aatttcctgc
    13141 atttgcctgt ttccagtcgg tagatattcc acaaaacagc agggaagcag cgcttttccg
    13201 ctgcataacc ctgcttcggg gtcattatag cgattttttc ggtatatcca tcctttttcg
    13261 cacgatatac aggattttgc caaagggttc gtgtagactt tccttggtgt atccaacggc
    13321 gtcagccggg caggataggt gaagtaggcc cacccgcgag cgggtgttcc ttcttcactg
    13381 tcccttattc gcacctggcg gtgctcaacg ggaatcctgc tctgcgaggc tggccggcta
    13441 ccgccggcgt aacagatgag ggcaagcgga tggctgatga aaccaagcca accaggaagg
    13501 gcagcccacc tatcaaggtg tactgccttc cagacgaacg aagagcgatt gaggaaaagg
    13561 cggcggcggc cggcatgagc ctgtcggcct acctgctggc cgtcggccag ggctacaaaa
    13621 tcacgggcgt cgtggactat gagcacgtcc gcgagggcgt cccggaaaac gattccgaag
    13681 cccaaccttt catagaaggc ggcggtggaa tcgaaatctc gtgatggcag gttgggcgtc
    13741 gcttggtcgg tcatttcgct cggtacccat cggcattttc ttttgcgttt ttatttgtta
    13801 actgttaatt gtccttgttc aaggatgctg tctttgacaa cagatgtttt cttgcctttg
    13861 atgttcagca ggaagctcgg cgcaaacgtt gattgtttgt ctgcgtagaa tcctctgttt
    13921 gtcatatagc ttgtaatcac gacattgttt cctttcgctt gaggtacagc gaagtgtgag
    13981 taagtaaagg ttacatcgtt aggatcaaga tccattttta acacaaggcc agttttgttc
    14041 agcggcttgt atgggccagt taaagaatta gaaacataac caagcatgta aatatcgtta
    14101 gacgtaatgc cgtcaatcgt catttttgat ccgcgggagt cagtgaacag gtaccatttg
    14161 ccgttcattt taaagacgtt cgcgcgttca atttcatctg ttactgtgtt agatgcaatc
    14221 agcggtttca tcactttttt cagtgtgtaa tcatcgttta gctcaatcat accgagagcg
    14281 ccgtttgcta actcagccgt gcgtttttta tcgctttgca gaagtttttg actttcttga
    14341 cggaagaatg atgtgctttt gccatagtat gctttgttaa ataaagattc ttcgccttgg
    14401 tagccatctt cagttccagt gtttgcttca aatactaagt atttgtggcc tttatcttct
    14461 acgtagtgag gatctctcag cgtatggttg tcgcctgagc tgtagttgcc ttcatcgatg
    14521 aactgctgta cattttgata cgtttttccg tcaccgtcaa agattgattt ataatcctct
    14581 acaccgttga tgttcaaaga gctgtctgat gctgatacgt taacttgtgc agttgtcagt
    14641 gtttgtttgc cgtaatgttt accggagaaa tcagtgtaga ataaacggat ttttccgtca
    14701 gatgtaaatg tggctgaacc tgaccattct tgtgtttggt cttttaggat agaatcattt
    14761 gcatcgaatt tgtcgctgtc tttaaagacg cggccagcgt ttttccagct gtcaatagaa
    14821 gtttcgccga ctttttgata gaacatgtaa atcgatgtgt catccgcatt tttaggatct
    14881 ccggctaatg caaagacgat gtggtagccg tgatagtttg cgacagtgcc gtcagcgttt
    14941 tgtaatggcc agctgtccca aacgtccagg ccttttgcag aagagatatt tttaattgtg
    15001 gacgaatcaa attcagaaac ttgatatttt tcattttttt gctgttcagg gatttgcagc
    15061 atatcatggc gtgtaatatg ggaaatgccg tatgtttcct tatatggctt ttggttcgtt
    15121 tctttcgcaa acgcttgagt tgcgcctcct gccagcagtg cggtagtaaa ggttaatact
    15181 gttgcttgtt ttgcaaactt tttgatgttc atcgttcatg tctccttttt tatgtactgt
    15241 gttagcggtc tgcttcttcc agccctcctg tttgaagatg gcaagttagt tacgcacaat
    15301 aaaaaaagac ctaaaatatg taaggggtga cgccaaagta tacactttgc cctttacaca
    15361 ttttaggtct tgcctgcttt atcagtaaca aacccgcgcg atttactttt cgacctcatt
    15421 ctattagact ctcgtttgga ttgcaactgg tctattttcc tcttttgttt gatagaaaat
    15481 cataaaagga tttgcagact acgggcctaa agaactaaaa aatctatctg tttcttttca
    15541 ttctctgtat tttttatagt ttctgttgca tgggcataaa gttgcctttt taatcacaat
    15601 tcagaaaata tcataatatc tcatttcact aaataatagt gaacggcagg tatatgtgat
    15661 gggttaaaaa ggatcgatcc tctagcgaac cccagagtcc cgctcagaag aactcgtcaa
    15721 gaaggcgata gaaggcgatg cgctgcgaat cgggagcggc gataccgtaa agcacgagga
    15781 agcggtcagc ccattcgccg ccaagctctt cagcaatatc acgggtagcc aacgctatgt
    15841 cctgatagcg gtccgccaca cccagccggc cacagtcgat gaatccagaa aagcggccat
    15901 tttccaccat gatattcggc aagcaggcat cgccatgggt cacgacgaga tcctcgccgt
    15961 cgggcatccg cgccttgagc ctggcgaaca gttcggctgg cgcgagcccc tgatgctctt
    16021 cgtccagatc atcctgatcg acaagaccgg cttccatccg agtacgtgct cgctcgatgc
    16081 gatgtttcgc ttggtggtcg aatgggcagg tagccggatc aagcgtatgc agccgccgca
    16141 ttgcatcagc catgatggat actttctcgg caggagcaag gtgagatgac aggagatcct
    16201 gccccggcac ttcgcccaat agcagccagt cccttcccgc ttcagtgaca acgtcgagca
    16261 cagctgcgca aggaacgccc gtcgtggcca gccacgatag ccgcgctgcc tcgtcttgga
    16321 gttcattcag ggcaccggac aggtcggtct tgacaaaaag aaccgggcgc ccctgcgctg
    16381 acagccggaa cacggcggca tcagagcagc cgattgtctg ttgtgcccag tcatagccga
    16441 atagcctctc cacccaagcg gccggagaac ctgcgtgcaa tccatcttgt tcaatcatgc
    16501 gaaacgatcc tcatcctgtc tcttgatcag atcttgatcc cctgcgccat cagatccttg
    16561 gcggcaagaa agccatccag tttactttgc agggcttccc aaccttacca gagggcgccc
    16621 cagctggcaa ttccggttcg cttgctgtcc ataaaaccgc ccagtctagc tatcgccatg
    16681 taagcccact gcaagctacc tgctttctct ttgcgcttgc gttttccctt gtccagatag
    16741 cccagtagct gacattcatc cgg
//
