# Supplementary material for: Dynamic control systems that mimic natural regulation of catabolic pathways enable rapid production of lignocellulose-derived bioproducts
Source: bioRxiv preprint, doi:10.1101/2022.01.12.475730, version 1 (2022-01-13)
Supplement: Supplementary File P1 [file 475730_file04.zip › Supplemental File P1/pJE1096.gb]

LOCUS       pJE1096                 3341 bp ds-DNA     circular     12-JAN-2022
DEFINITION  .
ACCESSION   urn.local...z-ec0bn6m
KEYWORDS    .
SOURCE      .
  ORGANISM  .
COMMENT     ApEinfo:methylated:1.
FEATURES             Location/Qualifiers
     rep_origin      35..717
                     /ApEinfo_fwdcolor="gray50"
                     /ApEinfo_revcolor="gray50"
                     /ApEinfo_graphicformat="arrow_data {{0 1 2 0 0 -1} {} 0}
                     width 5 offset 0"
                     /label="ColE1 origin"
     terminator      complement(906..954)
                     /ApEinfo_fwdcolor="#9d1b1c"
                     /ApEinfo_revcolor="#9d1b1c"
                     /ApEinfo_graphicformat="arrow_data {{0 1 2 0 0 -1} {} 0}
                     width 5 offset 0"
                     /label="L3S3P22 terminator"
     terminator      967..1008
                     /ApEinfo_fwdcolor="#9d1b1c"
                     /ApEinfo_revcolor="#9d1b1c"
                     /ApEinfo_graphicformat="arrow_data {{0 1 2 0 0 -1} {} 0}
                     width 5 offset 0"
                     /label="ECK120035133"
     gene            complement(1018..1812)
                     /gene="nptII"
                     /vntifkey=60
                     /ApEinfo_fwdcolor="#66ff66"
                     /ApEinfo_revcolor="#66ff66"
                     /ApEinfo_graphicformat="arrow_data {{0 1 2 0 0 -1} {} 0}
                     width 5 offset 0"
                     /label="nptII"
     -10_signal      complement(1977..1985)
                     /ApEinfo_fwdcolor="#07e500"
                     /ApEinfo_revcolor="#07e500"
                     /ApEinfo_graphicformat="arrow_data {{0 1 2 0 0 -1} {} 0}
                     width 5 offset 0"
                     /label="-10 KanR (BPROM_pred)"
     -35_signal      complement(2003..2008)
                     /ApEinfo_fwdcolor="#07e500"
                     /ApEinfo_revcolor="#07e500"
                     /ApEinfo_graphicformat="arrow_data {{0 1 2 0 0 -1} {} 0}
                     width 5 offset 0"
                     /label="-35 KanR (BPROM_pred)"
     misc_recomb     2084..2125
                     /ApEinfo_fwdcolor="#ff8275"
                     /ApEinfo_revcolor="#ff8275"
                     /ApEinfo_graphicformat="arrow_data {{0 1 2 0 0 -1} {} 0}
                     width 5 offset 0"
                     /label="phiC31 attP"
     regulatory      2132..2163
                     /regulatory_class="terminator"
                     /note="TonB terminator"
                     /ApEinfo_fwdcolor="#ff4649"
                     /ApEinfo_revcolor="#ff4649"
                     /ApEinfo_graphicformat="arrow_data {{0 1 2 0 0 -1} {} 0}
                     width 5 offset 0"
                     /label="TonB terminator"
     terminator      2169..2229
                     /locus_tag="/product="" /label=L3S2P21
                     /ApEinfo_fwdcolor=""#9d1b1c"
                     /ApEinfo_revcolor="#9d1b1c"
                     /ApEinfo_graphicformat="arrow_data {{0 1 2 0 0 -1} {} 0}
                     width 5 offset 0"
     promoter        2266..2293
                     /ApEinfo_fwdcolor="#346ee0"
                     /ApEinfo_revcolor="#1d43bd"
                     /ApEinfo_graphicformat="arrow_data {{0 1 2 0 0 -1} {} 0}
                     width 5 offset 0"
                     /label="tac promoter"
     misc_feature    2298^2299
                     /Original_Bases="CAGACCT"
                     /label="CAGACCT"
                     /note="Geneious type: Editing History Deletion"
     misc_binding    2299..2321
                     /ApEinfo_fwdcolor="#6495ed"
                     /ApEinfo_revcolor="#6495ed"
                     /ApEinfo_graphicformat="arrow_data {{0 1 2 0 0 -1} {} 0}
                     width 5 offset 0"
                     /label="LacO"
     RBS             2322..2351
                     /locus_tag="/product="" /label=RBS region
                     /ApEinfo_fwdcolor=""#acdcff"
                     /ApEinfo_revcolor="#acdcff"
                     /ApEinfo_graphicformat="arrow_data {{0 1 2 0 0 -1} {} 0}
                     width 5 offset 0"
     misc_feature    2352..2354
                     /ApEinfo_fwdcolor="#ff0004"
                     /ApEinfo_revcolor="#ff0004"
                     /ApEinfo_graphicformat="arrow_data {{0 1 2 0 0 -1} {} 0}
                     width 5 offset 0"
                     /label="NdeI"
     CDS             2352..3062
                     /ApEinfo_fwdcolor="#ffd1b6"
                     /ApEinfo_revcolor="#ffd1b6"
                     /ApEinfo_graphicformat="arrow_data {{0 1 2 0 0 -1} {} 0}
                     width 5 offset 0"
                     /label="mNeonGreen (Ppu optimized)"
     terminator      3069..3119
                     /ApEinfo_fwdcolor="#9d1b1c"
                     /ApEinfo_revcolor="#9d1b1c"
                     /ApEinfo_graphicformat="arrow_data {{0 1 2 0 0 -1} {} 0}
                     width 5 offset 0"
                     /label="L3S1P13 terminator"
     terminator      complement(3127..3171)
                     /ApEinfo_fwdcolor="#9d1b1c"
                     /ApEinfo_revcolor="#9d1b1c"
                     /ApEinfo_graphicformat="arrow_data {{0 1 2 0 0 -1} {} 0}
                     width 5 offset 0"
                     /label="ECK120010850"
     misc_recomb     3180..3237
                     /locus_tag="/product="" /label=BxB1 attP|misc_recomb
                     /ApEinfo_fwdcolor=""#06ff00"
                     /ApEinfo_revcolor="#06ff00"
                     /ApEinfo_graphicformat="arrow_data {{0 1 2 0 0 -1} {} 0}
                     width 5 offset 0"
     terminator      3244..3296
                     /ApEinfo_fwdcolor="#9d1b1c"
                     /ApEinfo_revcolor="#9d1b1c"
                     /ApEinfo_graphicformat="arrow_data {{0 1 2 0 0 -1} {} 0}
                     width 5 offset 0"
                     /label="ECK120033736"
     misc_recomb     3297..3341
                     /ApEinfo_fwdcolor="#ff8275"
                     /ApEinfo_revcolor="#ff8275"
                     /ApEinfo_graphicformat="arrow_data {{0 1 2 0 0 -1} {} 0}
                     width 5 offset 0"
                     /label="phiC31 attB"
ORIGIN      
        1 aaaaggatct aggtgaagat cctttttgat aatctcatga ccaaaatccc ttaacgtgag
       61 ttttcgttcc actgagcgtc agaccccgta gaaaagatca aaggatcttc ttgagatcct
      121 ttttttctgc gcgtaatctg ctgcttgcaa acaaaaaaac caccgctacc agcggtggtt
      181 tgtttgccgg atcaagagct accaactctt tttccgaagg taactggctt cagcagagcg
      241 cagataccaa atactgttct tctagtgtag ccgtagttag gccaccactt caagaactct
      301 gtagcaccgc ctacatacct cgctctgcta atcctgttac cagtggctgc tgccagtggc
      361 gataagtcgt gtcttaccgg gttggactca agacgatagt taccggataa ggcgcagcgg
      421 tcgggctgaa cggggggttc gtgcacacag cccagcttgg agcgaacgac ctacaccgaa
      481 ctgagatacc tacagcgtga gctatgagaa agcgccacgc ttcccgaagg gagaaaggcg
      541 gacaggtatc cggtaagcgg cagggtcgga acaggagagc gcacgaggga gcttccaggg
      601 ggaaacgcct ggtatcttta tagtcctgtc gggtttcgcc acctctgact tgagcgtcga
      661 tttttgtgat gctcgtcagg ggggcggagc ctatggaaaa acgccagcaa cgcggccttt
      721 ttacggttcc tggccttttg ctggcctttt gctcacatgt tctttcctgc gttatcccct
      781 gattctgtgg ataaccgtat taccgccttt gagtgagctg ataccgctcg ccgcagccga
      841 acgaccgagc gcagcgagtc agtgagcgag gaagcggaag agcgcccaat acgcaaaccg
      901 cctctgggag accagaaaca aaaaaaggcc gcgttagcgg ccttcaataa ttggacctgg
      961 ctcctaactg atttttaagg cgactgatga gtcgcctttt ttttgtctaa gaattcatca
     1021 gaagaactcg tcaagaaggc gatagaaggc gatgcgctgc gaatcgggag cggcgatacc
     1081 gtaaagcacg aggaagcggt cagcccattc gccgccaagc tcttcagcaa tatcacgggt
     1141 agccaacgct atgtcctgat agcggtccgc cacacccagc cggccacagt cgatgaatcc
     1201 agaaaagcgg ccattttcca ccatgatatt cggcaagcag gcatcgccat gggtcacgac
     1261 gagatcctcg ccgtcgggca tccgcgcctt gagcctggcg aacagttcgg ctggcgcgag
     1321 cccctgatgc tcttcgtcca gatcatcctg atcgacaaga ccggcttcca tccgagtacg
     1381 tgctcgctcg atgcgatgtt tcgcttggtg gtcgaatggg caggtagccg gatcaagcgt
     1441 atgcagccgc cgcattgcat cagccatgat ggatactttc tcggcaggag caaggtgaga
     1501 tgacaggaga tcctgccccg gcacttcgcc caatagcagc cagtcccttc ccgcttcagt
     1561 gacaacgtcg agcacagctg cgcaaggaac gcccgtcgtg gccagccacg atagccgcgc
     1621 tgcctcgtct tggagttcat tcagggcacc ggacaggtcg gtcttgacaa aaagaaccgg
     1681 gcgcccctgc gctgacagcc ggaacacggc ggcatcagag cagccgattg tctgttgtgc
     1741 ccagtcatag ccgaatagcc tctccaccca agcggccgga gaacctgcgt gcaatccatc
     1801 ttgttcaatc atgcgaaacg atcctcatcc tgtctcttga tcagatcttg atcccctgcg
     1861 ccatcagatc cttggcggca agaaagccat ccagtttact ttgcagggct tcccaacctt
     1921 accagagggc gccccagctg gcaattccgg ttcgcttgct gtccataaaa ccgcccagtc
     1981 tagctatcgc catgtaagcc cactgcaagc tacctgcttt ctctttgcgc ttgcgttttc
     2041 ccttgtccag atagcccagt agctgacatt catccgggac gtcgtgcccc aactggggta
     2101 acctttgagt tctctcagtt gggggatcga tagtcaaaag cctccggtcg gaggcttttg
     2161 actagcacct cggtaccaaa ttccagaaaa gaggcctccc gaaagggggg ccttttttcg
     2221 ttttggtcca ctagtagtct ctatggaggt caggtatgat tactattgac aattaatcat
     2281 cggctcgtat aatgtgatgg aattgtgagc ggataacaat tcttaagatt aactcacaca
     2341 ggagatatca tatggtgtcc aaaggggaag aggacaatat ggcatcgttg ccagctacgc
     2401 atgaactgca catcttcggc tcgattaacg gtgtcgattt cgatatggtc ggccagggta
     2461 cggggaatcc taacgacggt tatgaggagc tgaacctcaa atcgacgaag ggggatctcc
     2521 agtttagccc ctggattttg gtcccacata ttggttacgg ctttcatcag tacctcccgt
     2581 atccggacgg tatgagccct tttcaagctg ctatggtgga cggtagcggt taccaagtcc
     2641 accggaccat gcagtttgag gatggggcat cgctgacggt caactaccgt tatacctacg
     2701 aaggtagcca tattaagggc gaagctcaag tgaagggtac cggctttccg gcggacggtc
     2761 cggtgatgac gaactccctc accgccgccg attggtgtcg tagcaagaaa acctatccga
     2821 atgacaaaac catcatctcg acgtttaagt ggagctatac gacgggtaat ggcaagcgct
     2881 accgttcgac ggcacgtacc acctacacgt ttgcaaagcc tatggctgca aattacctca
     2941 agaatcaacc tatgtatgtg ttccggaaaa cggaactcaa acatagcaaa acggaactga
     3001 acttcaaaga gtggcagaaa gctttcacgg atgtcatggg tatggacgaa ctctataaat
     3061 aatctagaga cgaacaataa ggcctcccta acggggggcc ttttttattg ataacaaaaa
     3121 tccacaagga aaaattaaag gggagataaa atcccccctt tttggttaac tgcggccgcg
     3181 tcgtggtttg tctggtcaac caccgcggtc tcagtggtgt acggtacaaa ccccgacgct
     3241 agcaacgcat gagaaagccc ccggaagatc accttccggg ggctttttta ttgcgctgcg
     3301 ggtgccaggg cgtgcccttg ggctccccgg gcgcgtactc c
//
