# Supplementary material for: Dynamic control systems that mimic natural regulation of catabolic pathways enable rapid production of lignocellulose-derived bioproducts
Source: bioRxiv preprint, doi:10.1101/2022.01.12.475730, version 1 (2022-01-13)
Supplement: Supplementary File P1 [file 475730_file04.zip › Supplemental File P1/pJE1280.gb]

LOCUS       pJE1280                 3460 bp ds-DNA     circular     12-JAN-2022
DEFINITION  .
ACCESSION   urn.local...jq-c31n3oj
KEYWORDS    .
SOURCE      .
  ORGANISM  .
COMMENT     COMMENT                                                            
            COMMENT     ApEinfo:methylated:1.
FEATURES             Location/Qualifiers
     rep_origin      35..717
                     /ApEinfo_fwdcolor="gray50"
                     /ApEinfo_revcolor="gray50"
                     /ApEinfo_graphicformat="arrow_data {{0 1 2 0 0 -1} {} 0}
                     width 5 offset 0"
                     /label="ColE1 origin"
     terminator      complement(906..954)
                     /ApEinfo_fwdcolor="#9d1b1c"
                     /ApEinfo_revcolor="#9d1b1c"
                     /ApEinfo_graphicformat="arrow_data {{0 1 2 0 0 -1} {} 0}
                     width 5 offset 0"
                     /label="L3S3P22 terminator"
     terminator      967..1008
                     /ApEinfo_fwdcolor="#9d1b1c"
                     /ApEinfo_revcolor="#9d1b1c"
                     /ApEinfo_graphicformat="arrow_data {{0 1 2 0 0 -1} {} 0}
                     width 5 offset 0"
                     /label="ECK120035133"
     gene            complement(1018..1812)
                     /gene="nptII"
                     /vntifkey=60
                     /ApEinfo_fwdcolor="#66ff66"
                     /ApEinfo_revcolor="#66ff66"
                     /ApEinfo_graphicformat="arrow_data {{0 1 2 0 0 -1} {} 0}
                     width 5 offset 0"
                     /label="nptII"
     misc_recomb     2084..2125
                     /ApEinfo_fwdcolor="#ff8275"
                     /ApEinfo_revcolor="#ff8275"
                     /ApEinfo_graphicformat="arrow_data {{0 1 2 0 0 -1} {} 0}
                     width 5 offset 0"
                     /label="phiC31 attP"
     regulatory      2132..2163
                     /regulatory_class="terminator"
                     /note="TonB terminator"
                     /ApEinfo_fwdcolor="#ff4649"
                     /ApEinfo_revcolor="#ff4649"
                     /ApEinfo_graphicformat="arrow_data {{0 1 2 0 0 -1} {} 0}
                     width 5 offset 0"
                     /label="TonB terminator"
     terminator      2169..2229
                     /locus_tag="/product="" /label=L3S2P21
                     /ApEinfo_fwdcolor=""#9d1b1c"
                     /ApEinfo_revcolor="#9d1b1c"
                     /ApEinfo_graphicformat="arrow_data {{0 1 2 0 0 -1} {} 0}
                     width 5 offset 0"
     promoter        2241..2440
                     /ApEinfo_fwdcolor="#346ee0"
                     /ApEinfo_revcolor="#1d43bd"
                     /ApEinfo_graphicformat="arrow_data {{0 1 2 0 0 -1} {} 0}
                     width 5 offset 0"
                     /modified_by="elmo110"
                     /label="JEc1"
     -35_signal      2348..2353
                     /ApEinfo_fwdcolor="#07e500"
                     /ApEinfo_revcolor="#07e500"
                     /ApEinfo_graphicformat="arrow_data {{0 1 2 0 0 -1} {} 0}
                     width 5 offset 0"
                     /label="-35 (putative)"
     -10_signal      2372..2377
                     /ApEinfo_fwdcolor="#07e500"
                     /ApEinfo_revcolor="#07e500"
                     /ApEinfo_graphicformat="arrow_data {{0 1 2 0 0 -1} {} 0}
                     width 5 offset 0"
                     /label="-10 (putative)"
     RBS             2441..2470
                     /locus_tag="/product="" /label=RBS region
                     /ApEinfo_fwdcolor=""#acdcff"
                     /ApEinfo_revcolor="#acdcff"
                     /ApEinfo_graphicformat="arrow_data {{0 1 2 0 0 -1} {} 0}
                     width 5 offset 0"
     misc_feature    2471..2473
                     /ApEinfo_fwdcolor="#ff0004"
                     /ApEinfo_revcolor="#ff0004"
                     /ApEinfo_graphicformat="arrow_data {{0 1 2 0 0 -1} {} 0}
                     width 5 offset 0"
                     /label="NdeI"
     CDS             2471..3181
                     /ApEinfo_fwdcolor="#ffd1b6"
                     /ApEinfo_revcolor="#ffd1b6"
                     /ApEinfo_graphicformat="arrow_data {{0 1 2 0 0 -1} {} 0}
                     width 5 offset 0"
                     /label="mNeonGreen (Ppu optimized)"
     terminator      3188..3238
                     /ApEinfo_fwdcolor="#9d1b1c"
                     /ApEinfo_revcolor="#9d1b1c"
                     /ApEinfo_graphicformat="arrow_data {{0 1 2 0 0 -1} {} 0}
                     width 5 offset 0"
                     /label="L3S1P13 terminator"
     terminator      complement(3246..3290)
                     /ApEinfo_fwdcolor="#9d1b1c"
                     /ApEinfo_revcolor="#9d1b1c"
                     /ApEinfo_graphicformat="arrow_data {{0 1 2 0 0 -1} {} 0}
                     width 5 offset 0"
                     /label="ECK120010850"
     misc_recomb     3299..3356
                     /locus_tag="/product="" /label=BxB1 attP|misc_recomb
                     /ApEinfo_fwdcolor=""#06ff00"
                     /ApEinfo_revcolor="#06ff00"
                     /ApEinfo_graphicformat="arrow_data {{0 1 2 0 0 -1} {} 0}
                     width 5 offset 0"
                     /modified_by="elmo110"
                     /label="Bxb1 attP"
     terminator      3363..3415
                     /ApEinfo_fwdcolor="#9d1b1c"
                     /ApEinfo_revcolor="#9d1b1c"
                     /ApEinfo_graphicformat="arrow_data {{0 1 2 0 0 -1} {} 0}
                     width 5 offset 0"
                     /label="ECK120033736"
     misc_recomb     3416..3460
                     /ApEinfo_fwdcolor="#ff8275"
                     /ApEinfo_revcolor="#ff8275"
                     /ApEinfo_graphicformat="arrow_data {{0 1 2 0 0 -1} {} 0}
                     width 5 offset 0"
                     /modified_by="elmo110"
                     /label="phiC31 attB"
ORIGIN      
        1 aaaaggatct aggtgaagat cctttttgat aatctcatga ccaaaatccc ttaacgtgag
       61 ttttcgttcc actgagcgtc agaccccgta gaaaagatca aaggatcttc ttgagatcct
      121 ttttttctgc gcgtaatctg ctgcttgcaa acaaaaaaac caccgctacc agcggtggtt
      181 tgtttgccgg atcaagagct accaactctt tttccgaagg taactggctt cagcagagcg
      241 cagataccaa atactgttct tctagtgtag ccgtagttag gccaccactt caagaactct
      301 gtagcaccgc ctacatacct cgctctgcta atcctgttac cagtggctgc tgccagtggc
      361 gataagtcgt gtcttaccgg gttggactca agacgatagt taccggataa ggcgcagcgg
      421 tcgggctgaa cggggggttc gtgcacacag cccagcttgg agcgaacgac ctacaccgaa
      481 ctgagatacc tacagcgtga gctatgagaa agcgccacgc ttcccgaagg gagaaaggcg
      541 gacaggtatc cggtaagcgg cagggtcgga acaggagagc gcacgaggga gcttccaggg
      601 ggaaacgcct ggtatcttta tagtcctgtc gggtttcgcc acctctgact tgagcgtcga
      661 tttttgtgat gctcgtcagg ggggcggagc ctatggaaaa acgccagcaa cgcggccttt
      721 ttacggttcc tggccttttg ctggcctttt gctcacatgt tctttcctgc gttatcccct
      781 gattctgtgg ataaccgtat taccgccttt gagtgagctg ataccgctcg ccgcagccga
      841 acgaccgagc gcagcgagtc agtgagcgag gaagcggaag agcgcccaat acgcaaaccg
      901 cctctgggag accagaaaca aaaaaaggcc gcgttagcgg ccttcaataa ttggacctgg
      961 ctcctaactg atttttaagg cgactgatga gtcgcctttt ttttgtctaa gaattcatca
     1021 gaagaactcg tcaagaaggc gatagaaggc gatgcgctgc gaatcgggag cggcgatacc
     1081 gtaaagcacg aggaagcggt cagcccattc gccgccaagc tcttcagcaa tatcacgggt
     1141 agccaacgct atgtcctgat agcggtccgc cacacccagc cggccacagt cgatgaatcc
     1201 agaaaagcgg ccattttcca ccatgatatt cggcaagcag gcatcgccat gggtcacgac
     1261 gagatcctcg ccgtcgggca tccgcgcctt gagcctggcg aacagttcgg ctggcgcgag
     1321 cccctgatgc tcttcgtcca gatcatcctg atcgacaaga ccggcttcca tccgagtacg
     1381 tgctcgctcg atgcgatgtt tcgcttggtg gtcgaatggg caggtagccg gatcaagcgt
     1441 atgcagccgc cgcattgcat cagccatgat ggatactttc tcggcaggag caaggtgaga
     1501 tgacaggaga tcctgccccg gcacttcgcc caatagcagc cagtcccttc ccgcttcagt
     1561 gacaacgtcg agcacagctg cgcaaggaac gcccgtcgtg gccagccacg atagccgcgc
     1621 tgcctcgtct tggagttcat tcagggcacc ggacaggtcg gtcttgacaa aaagaaccgg
     1681 gcgcccctgc gctgacagcc ggaacacggc ggcatcagag cagccgattg tctgttgtgc
     1741 ccagtcatag ccgaatagcc tctccaccca agcggccgga gaacctgcgt gcaatccatc
     1801 ttgttcaatc atgcgaaacg atcctcatcc tgtctcttga tcagatcttg atcccctgcg
     1861 ccatcagatc cttggcggca agaaagccat ccagtttact ttgcagggct tcccaacctt
     1921 accagagggc gccccagctg gcaattccgg ttcgcttgct gtccataaaa ccgcccagtc
     1981 tagctatcgc catgtaagcc cactgcaagc tacctgcttt ctctttgcgc ttgcgttttc
     2041 ccttgtccag atagcccagt agctgacatt catccgggac gtcgtgcccc aactggggta
     2101 acctttgagt tctctcagtt gggggatcga tagtcaaaag cctccggtcg gaggcttttg
     2161 actagcacct cggtaccaaa ttccagaaaa gaggcctccc gaaagggggg ccttttttcg
     2221 ttttggtcca ctagtagtct cggccgctcg gtcatggcgt tgtcctgctt gagcttggac
     2281 ccttcaggtg gtcccgcgcc cgcccttccg ctagggcgca agcgcgattt gcaccgcgcg
     2341 ccggggcttg cgctgggcgt cgtgttagcg ctaacaacgt catcgacaag tgacgggggg
     2401 cgtgggcggc gagtcaagac cggtccaacg cgcccgccag cttaagatta actcacacag
     2461 gagatatcat atggtgtcca aaggggaaga ggacaatatg gcatcgttgc cagctacgca
     2521 tgaactgcac atcttcggct cgattaacgg tgtcgatttc gatatggtcg gccagggtac
     2581 ggggaatcct aacgacggtt atgaggagct gaacctcaaa tcgacgaagg gggatctcca
     2641 gtttagcccc tggattttgg tcccacatat tggttacggc tttcatcagt acctcccgta
     2701 tccggacggt atgagccctt ttcaagctgc tatggtggac ggtagcggtt accaagtcca
     2761 ccggaccatg cagtttgagg atggggcatc gctgacggtc aactaccgtt atacctacga
     2821 aggtagccat attaagggcg aagctcaagt gaagggtacc ggctttccgg cggacggtcc
     2881 ggtgatgacg aactccctca ccgccgccga ttggtgtcgt agcaagaaaa cctatccgaa
     2941 tgacaaaacc atcatctcga cgtttaagtg gagctatacg acgggtaatg gcaagcgcta
     3001 ccgttcgacg gcacgtacca cctacacgtt tgcaaagcct atggctgcaa attacctcaa
     3061 gaatcaacct atgtatgtgt tccggaaaac ggaactcaaa catagcaaaa cggaactgaa
     3121 cttcaaagag tggcagaaag ctttcacgga tgtcatgggt atggacgaac tctataaata
     3181 atctagagac gaacaataag gcctccctaa cggggggcct tttttattga taacaaaaat
     3241 ccacaaggaa aaattaaagg ggagataaaa tccccccttt ttggttaact gcggccgcgt
     3301 cgtggtttgt ctggtcaacc accgcggtct cagtggtgta cggtacaaac cccgacgcta
     3361 gcaacgcatg agaaagcccc cggaagatca ccttccgggg gcttttttat tgcgctgcgg
     3421 gtgccagggc gtgcccttgg gctccccggg cgcgtactcc
//
