# Supplementary material for: Dynamic control systems that mimic natural regulation of catabolic pathways enable rapid production of lignocellulose-derived bioproducts
Source: bioRxiv preprint, doi:10.1101/2022.01.12.475730, version 1 (2022-01-13)
Supplement: Supplementary File P1 [file 475730_file04.zip › Supplemental File P1/pJE382.gb]

LOCUS       pJE382                  5640 bp ds-DNA     circular     12-JAN-2022
DEFINITION  .
ACCESSION   urn.local...1e-ec0c0bt
KEYWORDS    .
SOURCE      .
  ORGANISM  .
COMMENT     ApEinfo:methylated:1.
FEATURES             Location/Qualifiers
     -35_signal      134..139
                     /ApEinfo_fwdcolor="#07e500"
                     /ApEinfo_revcolor="#07e500"
                     /ApEinfo_graphicformat="arrow_data {{0 1 2 0 0 -1} {} 0}
                     width 5 offset 0"
                     /label="-35 kanR"
     -10_signal      157..162
                     /ApEinfo_fwdcolor="#07e500"
                     /ApEinfo_revcolor="#07e500"
                     /ApEinfo_graphicformat="arrow_data {{0 1 2 0 0 -1} {} 0}
                     width 5 offset 0"
                     /label="-10"
     CDS             266..1060
                     /gene="nptII"
                     /codon_start=1
                     /transl_table=11
                     /product="neomycin phosphotransferase"
                     /protein_id="ACJ66844.1"
                     /db_xref="GI:215434895"
                     /vntifkey=4
                     /ApEinfo_fwdcolor="#66ff66"
                     /ApEinfo_revcolor="#66ff66"
                     /ApEinfo_graphicformat="arrow_data {{0 1 2 0 0 -1} {} 0}
                     width 5 offset 0"
                     /label="neomycin\phosphotransferase"
     CDS             1552..2973
                     /gene="sacB"
                     /codon_start=1
                     /transl_table=11
                     /product="levan sucrase"
                     /protein_id="ACJ66845.1"
                     /db_xref="GI:215434896"
                     /vntifkey=4
                     /ApEinfo_fwdcolor="#66ff66"
                     /ApEinfo_revcolor="#66ff66"
                     /ApEinfo_graphicformat="arrow_data {{0 1 2 0 0 -1} {} 0}
                     width 5 offset 0"
                     /label="levan\sucrase"
     oriT            3374..3443
                     /vntifkey=104
                     /note="RP4 oriT"
                     /ApEinfo_fwdcolor="pink"
                     /ApEinfo_revcolor="pink"
                     /ApEinfo_graphicformat="arrow_data {{0 1 2 0 0 -1} {} 0}
                     width 5 offset 0"
                     /label="RP4\oriT"
     rep_origin      4329..5011
                     /ApEinfo_fwdcolor="gray50"
                     /ApEinfo_revcolor="gray50"
                     /ApEinfo_graphicformat="arrow_data {{0 1 2 0 0 -1} {} 0}
                     width 5 offset 0"
                     /label="ColE1 origin"
     CDS             5317..5547
                     /gene="lacZalpha"
                     /codon_start=1
                     /transl_table=11
                     /product="LacZ alpha fragment"
                     /protein_id="ACJ66846.1"
                     /db_xref="GI:215434897"
                     /vntifkey=4
                     /ApEinfo_fwdcolor="#66ff66"
                     /ApEinfo_revcolor="#66ff66"
                     /ApEinfo_graphicformat="arrow_data {{0 1 2 0 0 -1} {} 0}
                     width 5 offset 0"
                     /label="LacZ\alpha\fragment"
ORIGIN      
        1 ccggatgaat gtcagctact gggctatctg gacaagggaa aacgcaagcg caaagagaaa
       61 gcaggtagct tgcagtgggc ttacatggcg atagctagac tgggcggttt tatggacagc
      121 aagcgaaccg gaattgccag ctggggcgcc ctctggtaag gttgggaagc cctgcaaagt
      181 aaactggatg gctttcttgc cgccaaggat ctgatggcgc aggggatcaa gatctgatca
      241 agagacagga tgaggatcgt ttcgcatgat tgaacaagat ggattgcacg caggttctcc
      301 ggccgcttgg gtggagaggc tattcggcta tgactgggca caacagacaa tcggctgctc
      361 tgatgccgcc gtgttccggc tgtcagcgca ggggcgcccg gttctttttg tcaagaccga
      421 cctgtccggt gccctgaatg aactccaaga cgaggcagcg cggctatcgt ggctggccac
      481 gacgggcgtt ccttgcgcag ctgtgctcga cgttgtcact gaagcgggaa gggactggct
      541 gctattgggc gaagtgccgg ggcaggatct cctgtcatct caccttgctc ctgccgagaa
      601 agtatccatc atggctgatg caatgcggcg gctgcatacg cttgatccgg ctacctgccc
      661 attcgaccac caagcgaaac atcgcatcga gcgagcacgt actcggatgg aagccggtct
      721 tgtcgatcag gatgatctgg acgaagagca tcaggggctc gcgccagccg aactgttcgc
      781 caggctcaag gcgcggatgc ccgacggcga ggatctcgtc gtgacccatg gcgatgcctg
      841 cttgccgaat atcatggtgg aaaatggccg cttttctgga ttcatcgact gtggccggct
      901 gggtgtggcg gaccgctatc aggacatagc gttggctacc cgtgatattg ctgaagagct
      961 tggcggcgaa tgggctgacc gcttcctcgt gctttacggt atcgccgctc ccgattcgca
     1021 gcgcatcgcc ttctatcgcc ttcttgacga gttcttctga gcgggactct ggggttcgct
     1081 agaggatcga tcctttttaa cccatcacat atacctgccg ttcactatta tttagtgaaa
     1141 tgagatatta tgatattttc tgaattgtga ttaaaaaggc aactttatgc ccatgcaaca
     1201 gaaactataa aaaatacaga gaatgaaaag aaacagatag attttttagt tctttaggcc
     1261 cgtagtctgc aaatcctttt atgattttct atcaaacaaa agaggaaaat agaccagttg
     1321 caatccaaac gagagtctaa tagaatgagg tcgaaaagta aatcgcgcgg gtttgttact
     1381 gataaagcag gcaagaccta aaatgtgtaa agggcaaagt gtatactttg gcgtcacccc
     1441 ttacatattt taggtctttt tttattgtgc gtaactaact tgccatcttc aaacaggagg
     1501 gctggaagaa gcagaccgct aacacagtac ataaaaaagg agacatgaac gatgaacatc
     1561 aaaaagtttg caaaacaagc aacagtatta acctttacta ccgcactgct ggcaggaggc
     1621 gcaactcaag cgtttgcgaa agaaacgaac caaaagccat ataaggaaac atacggcatt
     1681 tcccatatta cacgccatga tatgctgcaa atccctgaac agcaaaaaaa tgaaaaatat
     1741 caagtttctg aatttgattc gtccacaatt aaaaatatct cttctgcaaa aggcctggac
     1801 gtttgggaca gctggccatt acaaaacgct gacggcactg tcgcaaacta tcacggctac
     1861 cacatcgtct ttgcattagc cggagatcct aaaaatgcgg atgacacatc gatttacatg
     1921 ttctatcaaa aagtcggcga aacttctatt gacagctgga aaaacgctgg ccgcgtcttt
     1981 aaagacagcg acaaattcga tgcaaatgat tctatcctaa aagaccaaac acaagaatgg
     2041 tcaggttcag ccacatttac atctgacgga aaaatccgtt tattctacac tgatttctcc
     2101 ggtaaacatt acggcaaaca aacactgaca actgcacaag ttaacgtatc agcatcagac
     2161 agctctttga acatcaacgg tgtagaggat tataaatcaa tctttgacgg tgacggaaaa
     2221 acgtatcaaa atgtacagca gttcatcgat gaaggcaact acagctcagg cgacaaccat
     2281 acgctgagag atcctcacta cgtagaagat aaaggccaca aatacttagt atttgaagca
     2341 aacactggaa ctgaagatgg ctaccaaggc gaagaatctt tatttaacaa agcatactat
     2401 ggcaaaagca catcattctt ccgtcaagaa agtcaaaaac ttctgcaaag cgataaaaaa
     2461 cgcacggctg agttagcaaa cggcgctctc ggtatgattg agctaaacga tgattacaca
     2521 ctgaaaaaag tgatgaaacc gctgattgca tctaacacag taacagatga aattgaacgc
     2581 gcgaacgtct ttaaaatgaa cggcaaatgg tacctgttca ctgactcccg cggatcaaaa
     2641 atgacgattg acggcattac gtctaacgat atttacatgc ttggttatgt ttctaattct
     2701 ttaactggcc catacaagcc gctgaacaaa actggccttg tgttaaaaat ggatcttgat
     2761 cctaacgatg taacctttac ttactcacac ttcgctgtac ctcaagcgaa aggaaacaat
     2821 gtcgtgatta caagctatat gacaaacaga ggattctacg cagacaaaca atcaacgttt
     2881 gcgccgagct tcctgctgaa catcaaaggc aagaaaacat ctgttgtcaa agacagcatc
     2941 cttgaacaag gacaattaac agttaacaaa taaaaacgca aaagaaaatg ccgatgggta
     3001 ccgagcgaaa tgaccgacca agcgacgccc aacctgccat cacgagattt cgattccacc
     3061 gccgccttct atgaaaggtt gggcttcgga atcgttttcc gggacgccct cgcggacgtg
     3121 ctcatagtcc acgacgcccg tgattttgta gccctggccg acggccagca ggtaggccga
     3181 caggctcatg ccggccgccg ccgccttttc ctcaatcgct cttcgttcgt ctggaaggca
     3241 gtacaccttg ataggtgggc tgcccttcct ggttggcttg gtttcatcag ccatccgctt
     3301 gccctcatct gttacgccgg cggtagccgg ccagcctcgc agagcaggat tcccgttgag
     3361 caccgccagg tgcgaataag ggacagtgaa gaaggaacac ccgctcgcgg gtgggcctac
     3421 ttcacctatc ctgcccggct gacgccgttg gatacaccaa ggaaagtcta cacgaaccct
     3481 ttggcaaaat cctgtatatc gtgcgaaaaa ggatggatat accgaaaaaa tcgctataat
     3541 gaccccgaag cagggttatg cagcggaaaa gcgctgcttc cctgctgttt tgtggaatat
     3601 ctaccgactg gaaacaggca aatgcaggaa attactgaac tgaggggaca ggcgagagac
     3661 gatgccaaag agctcctgaa aatctcgata actcaaaaaa tacgcccggt agtgatctta
     3721 tttcattatg gtgaaagttg gaacctctta cgtgccgatc aacgtctcat tttcgccaaa
     3781 agttggccca gggcttcccg gtatcaacag ggacaccagg atttatttat tctgcgaagt
     3841 gatcttccgt cacaggtatt tattcggcgc aaagtgcgtc gggtgatgct gccaacttac
     3901 tgatttagtg tatgatggtg tttttgaggt gctccagtgg cttctgtttc tatcagctcc
     3961 tgaaaatctc gataactcaa aaaatacgcc cggtagtgat cttatttcat tatggtgaaa
     4021 gttggaacct cttacgtgcc gatcaacgtc tcattttcgc caaaagttgg cccagggctt
     4081 cccggtatca acagggacac caggatttat ttattctgcg aagtgatctt ccgtcacagg
     4141 tatttattcg gcgcaaagtg cgtcgggtga tgctgccaac ttactgattt agtgtatgat
     4201 ggtgtttttg aggtgctcca gtggcttctg tttctatcag ggctggatga tcctccagcg
     4261 cggggatctc atgctggagt tcttcgccca ccccaaaagg atctaggtga agatcctttt
     4321 tgataatctc atgaccaaaa tcccttaacg tgagttttcg ttccactgag cgtcagaccc
     4381 cgtagaaaag atcaaaggat cttcttgaga tccttttttt ctgcgcgtaa tctgctgctt
     4441 gcaaacaaaa aaaccaccgc taccagcggt ggtttgtttg ccggatcaag agctaccaac
     4501 tctttttccg aaggtaactg gcttcagcag agcgcagata ccaaatactg ttcttctagt
     4561 gtagccgtag ttaggccacc acttcaagaa ctctgtagca ccgcctacat acctcgctct
     4621 gctaatcctg ttaccagtgg ctgctgccag tggcgataag tcgtgtctta ccgggttgga
     4681 ctcaagacga tagttaccgg ataaggcgca gcggtcgggc tgaacggggg gttcgtgcac
     4741 acagcccagc ttggagcgaa cgacctacac cgaactgaga tacctacagc gtgagctatg
     4801 agaaagcgcc acgcttcccg aagggagaaa ggcggacagg tatccggtaa gcggcagggt
     4861 cggaacagga gagcgcacga gggagcttcc agggggaaac gcctggtatc tttatagtcc
     4921 tgtcgggttt cgccacctct gacttgagcg tcgatttttg tgatgctcgt caggggggcg
     4981 gagcctatgg aaaaacgcca gcaacgcggc ctttttacgg ttcctggcct tttgctggcc
     5041 ttttgctcac atgttctttc ctgcgttatc ccctgattct gtggataacc gtattaccgc
     5101 ctttgagtga gctgataccg ctcgccgcag ccgaacgacc gagcgcagcg agtcagtgag
     5161 cgaggaagcg gaagagcgcc caatacgcaa accgcctctc cccgcgcgtt ggccgattca
     5221 ttaatgcagc tggcacgaca ggtttcccga ctggaaagcg ggcagtgagc gcaacgcaat
     5281 taatgtgagt tagctcactc aggaaacagc tatgacatga ttacgaattc gagctcggta
     5341 cccggggatc ctctagagtc gacctgcagg catgcaagct tggcactggc cgtcgtttta
     5401 caacgtcgtg actgggaaaa ccctggcgtt acccaactta atcgccttgc agcacatccc
     5461 cctttcgcca gctggcgtaa tagcgaagag gcccgcaccg atcgcccttc ccaacagttg
     5521 cgcagcctga atggcgaatg gcgataagct agcttcacgc tgccgcaagc actcagggcg
     5581 caagggctgc taaaggaagc ggaacacgta gaaagccagt ccgcagaaac ggtgctgacc
//
