# Supplementary material for: Dynamic control systems that mimic natural regulation of catabolic pathways enable rapid production of lignocellulose-derived bioproducts
Source: bioRxiv preprint, doi:10.1101/2022.01.12.475730, version 1 (2022-01-13)
Supplement: Supplementary File P1 [file 475730_file04.zip › Supplemental File P1/pJE1284.gb]

LOCUS       pJE1284                 3460 bp ds-DNA     circular     12-JAN-2022
DEFINITION  .
ACCESSION   urn.local...ju-c31n3oj
KEYWORDS    .
SOURCE      .
  ORGANISM  .
COMMENT     COMMENT                                                            
            COMMENT     ApEinfo:methylated:1.
FEATURES             Location/Qualifiers
     rep_origin      35..717
                     /ApEinfo_fwdcolor="gray50"
                     /ApEinfo_revcolor="gray50"
                     /ApEinfo_graphicformat="arrow_data {{0 1 2 0 0 -1} {} 0}
                     width 5 offset 0"
                     /label="ColE1 origin"
     terminator      complement(906..954)
                     /ApEinfo_fwdcolor="#9d1b1c"
                     /ApEinfo_revcolor="#9d1b1c"
                     /ApEinfo_graphicformat="arrow_data {{0 1 2 0 0 -1} {} 0}
                     width 5 offset 0"
                     /label="L3S3P22 terminator"
     terminator      967..1008
                     /ApEinfo_fwdcolor="#9d1b1c"
                     /ApEinfo_revcolor="#9d1b1c"
                     /ApEinfo_graphicformat="arrow_data {{0 1 2 0 0 -1} {} 0}
                     width 5 offset 0"
                     /label="ECK120035133"
     gene            complement(1018..1812)
                     /gene="nptII"
                     /vntifkey=60
                     /ApEinfo_fwdcolor="#66ff66"
                     /ApEinfo_revcolor="#66ff66"
                     /ApEinfo_graphicformat="arrow_data {{0 1 2 0 0 -1} {} 0}
                     width 5 offset 0"
                     /label="nptII"
     misc_recomb     2084..2125
                     /ApEinfo_fwdcolor="#ff8275"
                     /ApEinfo_revcolor="#ff8275"
                     /ApEinfo_graphicformat="arrow_data {{0 1 2 0 0 -1} {} 0}
                     width 5 offset 0"
                     /label="phiC31 attP"
     regulatory      2132..2163
                     /regulatory_class="terminator"
                     /note="TonB terminator"
                     /ApEinfo_fwdcolor="#ff4649"
                     /ApEinfo_revcolor="#ff4649"
                     /ApEinfo_graphicformat="arrow_data {{0 1 2 0 0 -1} {} 0}
                     width 5 offset 0"
                     /label="TonB terminator"
     terminator      2169..2229
                     /locus_tag="/product="" /label=L3S2P21
                     /ApEinfo_fwdcolor=""#9d1b1c"
                     /ApEinfo_revcolor="#9d1b1c"
                     /ApEinfo_graphicformat="arrow_data {{0 1 2 0 0 -1} {} 0}
                     width 5 offset 0"
     promoter        2241..2440
                     /ApEinfo_fwdcolor="#346ee0"
                     /ApEinfo_revcolor="#1d43bd"
                     /ApEinfo_graphicformat="arrow_data {{0 1 2 0 0 -1} {} 0}
                     width 5 offset 0"
                     /modified_by="elmo110"
                     /label="JEa2"
     -35_signal      2350..2355
                     /ApEinfo_fwdcolor="#07e500"
                     /ApEinfo_revcolor="#07e500"
                     /ApEinfo_graphicformat="arrow_data {{0 1 2 0 0 -1} {} 0}
                     width 5 offset 0"
                     /label="-35"
     -10_signal      2373..2378
                     /ApEinfo_fwdcolor="#07e500"
                     /ApEinfo_revcolor="#07e500"
                     /ApEinfo_graphicformat="arrow_data {{0 1 2 0 0 -1} {} 0}
                     width 5 offset 0"
                     /label="-10"
     RBS             2441..2470
                     /locus_tag="/product="" /label=RBS region
                     /ApEinfo_fwdcolor=""#acdcff"
                     /ApEinfo_revcolor="#acdcff"
                     /ApEinfo_graphicformat="arrow_data {{0 1 2 0 0 -1} {} 0}
                     width 5 offset 0"
     misc_feature    2471..2473
                     /ApEinfo_fwdcolor="#ff0004"
                     /ApEinfo_revcolor="#ff0004"
                     /ApEinfo_graphicformat="arrow_data {{0 1 2 0 0 -1} {} 0}
                     width 5 offset 0"
                     /label="NdeI"
     CDS             2471..3181
                     /ApEinfo_fwdcolor="#ffd1b6"
                     /ApEinfo_revcolor="#ffd1b6"
                     /ApEinfo_graphicformat="arrow_data {{0 1 2 0 0 -1} {} 0}
                     width 5 offset 0"
                     /label="mNeonGreen (Ppu optimized)"
     terminator      3188..3238
                     /ApEinfo_fwdcolor="#9d1b1c"
                     /ApEinfo_revcolor="#9d1b1c"
                     /ApEinfo_graphicformat="arrow_data {{0 1 2 0 0 -1} {} 0}
                     width 5 offset 0"
                     /label="L3S1P13 terminator"
     terminator      complement(3246..3290)
                     /ApEinfo_fwdcolor="#9d1b1c"
                     /ApEinfo_revcolor="#9d1b1c"
                     /ApEinfo_graphicformat="arrow_data {{0 1 2 0 0 -1} {} 0}
                     width 5 offset 0"
                     /label="ECK120010850"
     misc_recomb     3299..3356
                     /locus_tag="/product="" /label=BxB1 attP|misc_recomb
                     /ApEinfo_fwdcolor=""#06ff00"
                     /ApEinfo_revcolor="#06ff00"
                     /ApEinfo_graphicformat="arrow_data {{0 1 2 0 0 -1} {} 0}
                     width 5 offset 0"
                     /modified_by="elmo110"
                     /label="Bxb1 attP"
     terminator      3363..3415
                     /ApEinfo_fwdcolor="#9d1b1c"
                     /ApEinfo_revcolor="#9d1b1c"
                     /ApEinfo_graphicformat="arrow_data {{0 1 2 0 0 -1} {} 0}
                     width 5 offset 0"
                     /label="ECK120033736"
     misc_recomb     3416..3460
                     /ApEinfo_fwdcolor="#ff8275"
                     /ApEinfo_revcolor="#ff8275"
                     /ApEinfo_graphicformat="arrow_data {{0 1 2 0 0 -1} {} 0}
                     width 5 offset 0"
                     /modified_by="elmo110"
                     /label="phiC31 attB"
ORIGIN      
        1 aaaaggatct aggtgaagat cctttttgat aatctcatga ccaaaatccc ttaacgtgag
       61 ttttcgttcc actgagcgtc agaccccgta gaaaagatca aaggatcttc ttgagatcct
      121 ttttttctgc gcgtaatctg ctgcttgcaa acaaaaaaac caccgctacc agcggtggtt
      181 tgtttgccgg atcaagagct accaactctt tttccgaagg taactggctt cagcagagcg
      241 cagataccaa atactgttct tctagtgtag ccgtagttag gccaccactt caagaactct
      301 gtagcaccgc ctacatacct cgctctgcta atcctgttac cagtggctgc tgccagtggc
      361 gataagtcgt gtcttaccgg gttggactca agacgatagt taccggataa ggcgcagcgg
      421 tcgggctgaa cggggggttc gtgcacacag cccagcttgg agcgaacgac ctacaccgaa
      481 ctgagatacc tacagcgtga gctatgagaa agcgccacgc ttcccgaagg gagaaaggcg
      541 gacaggtatc cggtaagcgg cagggtcgga acaggagagc gcacgaggga gcttccaggg
      601 ggaaacgcct ggtatcttta tagtcctgtc gggtttcgcc acctctgact tgagcgtcga
      661 tttttgtgat gctcgtcagg ggggcggagc ctatggaaaa acgccagcaa cgcggccttt
      721 ttacggttcc tggccttttg ctggcctttt gctcacatgt tctttcctgc gttatcccct
      781 gattctgtgg ataaccgtat taccgccttt gagtgagctg ataccgctcg ccgcagccga
      841 acgaccgagc gcagcgagtc agtgagcgag gaagcggaag agcgcccaat acgcaaaccg
      901 cctctgggag accagaaaca aaaaaaggcc gcgttagcgg ccttcaataa ttggacctgg
      961 ctcctaactg atttttaagg cgactgatga gtcgcctttt ttttgtctaa gaattcatca
     1021 gaagaactcg tcaagaaggc gatagaaggc gatgcgctgc gaatcgggag cggcgatacc
     1081 gtaaagcacg aggaagcggt cagcccattc gccgccaagc tcttcagcaa tatcacgggt
     1141 agccaacgct atgtcctgat agcggtccgc cacacccagc cggccacagt cgatgaatcc
     1201 agaaaagcgg ccattttcca ccatgatatt cggcaagcag gcatcgccat gggtcacgac
     1261 gagatcctcg ccgtcgggca tccgcgcctt gagcctggcg aacagttcgg ctggcgcgag
     1321 cccctgatgc tcttcgtcca gatcatcctg atcgacaaga ccggcttcca tccgagtacg
     1381 tgctcgctcg atgcgatgtt tcgcttggtg gtcgaatggg caggtagccg gatcaagcgt
     1441 atgcagccgc cgcattgcat cagccatgat ggatactttc tcggcaggag caaggtgaga
     1501 tgacaggaga tcctgccccg gcacttcgcc caatagcagc cagtcccttc ccgcttcagt
     1561 gacaacgtcg agcacagctg cgcaaggaac gcccgtcgtg gccagccacg atagccgcgc
     1621 tgcctcgtct tggagttcat tcagggcacc ggacaggtcg gtcttgacaa aaagaaccgg
     1681 gcgcccctgc gctgacagcc ggaacacggc ggcatcagag cagccgattg tctgttgtgc
     1741 ccagtcatag ccgaatagcc tctccaccca agcggccgga gaacctgcgt gcaatccatc
     1801 ttgttcaatc atgcgaaacg atcctcatcc tgtctcttga tcagatcttg atcccctgcg
     1861 ccatcagatc cttggcggca agaaagccat ccagtttact ttgcagggct tcccaacctt
     1921 accagagggc gccccagctg gcaattccgg ttcgcttgct gtccataaaa ccgcccagtc
     1981 tagctatcgc catgtaagcc cactgcaagc tacctgcttt ctctttgcgc ttgcgttttc
     2041 ccttgtccag atagcccagt agctgacatt catccgggac gtcgtgcccc aactggggta
     2101 acctttgagt tctctcagtt gggggatcga tagtcaaaag cctccggtcg gaggcttttg
     2161 actagcacct cggtaccaaa ttccagaaaa gaggcctccc gaaagggggg ccttttttcg
     2221 ttttggtcca ctagtagtct atgcgcccgc ctcgacactc ttccgtcgcg gaaaccgccg
     2281 cgtgtctgct atcgataccg ccgcagggtg agtcccgcgc gtcggcgatg tggtcgtcag
     2341 aaccaccgct tgacagctga taccggtaac actaatgtcg ccggcaacca aaggtccgac
     2401 aaggaccagt agggcatcaa cgggccggta cggccccatg cttaagatta actcacacag
     2461 gagatatcat atggtgtcca aaggggaaga ggacaatatg gcatcgttgc cagctacgca
     2521 tgaactgcac atcttcggct cgattaacgg tgtcgatttc gatatggtcg gccagggtac
     2581 ggggaatcct aacgacggtt atgaggagct gaacctcaaa tcgacgaagg gggatctcca
     2641 gtttagcccc tggattttgg tcccacatat tggttacggc tttcatcagt acctcccgta
     2701 tccggacggt atgagccctt ttcaagctgc tatggtggac ggtagcggtt accaagtcca
     2761 ccggaccatg cagtttgagg atggggcatc gctgacggtc aactaccgtt atacctacga
     2821 aggtagccat attaagggcg aagctcaagt gaagggtacc ggctttccgg cggacggtcc
     2881 ggtgatgacg aactccctca ccgccgccga ttggtgtcgt agcaagaaaa cctatccgaa
     2941 tgacaaaacc atcatctcga cgtttaagtg gagctatacg acgggtaatg gcaagcgcta
     3001 ccgttcgacg gcacgtacca cctacacgtt tgcaaagcct atggctgcaa attacctcaa
     3061 gaatcaacct atgtatgtgt tccggaaaac ggaactcaaa catagcaaaa cggaactgaa
     3121 cttcaaagag tggcagaaag ctttcacgga tgtcatgggt atggacgaac tctataaata
     3181 atctagagac gaacaataag gcctccctaa cggggggcct tttttattga taacaaaaat
     3241 ccacaaggaa aaattaaagg ggagataaaa tccccccttt ttggttaact gcggccgcgt
     3301 cgtggtttgt ctggtcaacc accgcggtct cagtggtgta cggtacaaac cccgacgcta
     3361 gcaacgcatg agaaagcccc cggaagatca ccttccgggg gcttttttat tgcgctgcgg
     3421 gtgccagggc gtgcccttgg gctccccggg cgcgtactcc
//
