# Supplementary material for: Dynamic control systems that mimic natural regulation of catabolic pathways enable rapid production of lignocellulose-derived bioproducts
Source: bioRxiv preprint, doi:10.1101/2022.01.12.475730, version 1 (2022-01-13)
Supplement: Supplementary File P1 [file 475730_file04.zip › Supplemental File P1/pJE1366.gb]

LOCUS       pJE1366                 3455 bp ds-DNA     circular     12-JAN-2022
DEFINITION  .
ACCESSION   urn.local...3j-ec0cz27
KEYWORDS    .
SOURCE      .
  ORGANISM  .
COMMENT     ApEinfo:methylated:1.
FEATURES             Location/Qualifiers
     rep_origin      35..717
                     /ApEinfo_fwdcolor="gray50"
                     /ApEinfo_revcolor="gray50"
                     /ApEinfo_graphicformat="arrow_data {{0 1 2 0 0 -1} {} 0}
                     width 5 offset 0"
                     /label="ColE1 origin"
     terminator      complement(906..954)
                     /ApEinfo_fwdcolor="#9d1b1c"
                     /ApEinfo_revcolor="#9d1b1c"
                     /ApEinfo_graphicformat="arrow_data {{0 1 2 0 0 -1} {} 0}
                     width 5 offset 0"
                     /label="L3S3P22 terminator"
     terminator      967..1008
                     /ApEinfo_fwdcolor="#9d1b1c"
                     /ApEinfo_revcolor="#9d1b1c"
                     /ApEinfo_graphicformat="arrow_data {{0 1 2 0 0 -1} {} 0}
                     width 5 offset 0"
                     /label="ECK120035133"
     CDS             complement(1018..1812)
                     /gene="nptII"
                     /codon_start=1
                     /transl_table=11
                     /product="neomycin phosphotransferase"
                     /protein_id="ACJ66844.1"
                     /db_xref="GI:215434895"
                     /vntifkey=4
                     /ApEinfo_fwdcolor="#66ff66"
                     /ApEinfo_revcolor="#66ff66"
                     /ApEinfo_graphicformat="arrow_data {{0 1 2 0 0 -1} {} 0}
                     width 5 offset 0"
                     /label="neomycin\phosphotransferase"
     -10_signal      complement(1977..1985)
                     /ApEinfo_fwdcolor="#07e500"
                     /ApEinfo_revcolor="#07e500"
                     /ApEinfo_graphicformat="arrow_data {{0 1 2 0 0 -1} {} 0}
                     width 5 offset 0"
                     /label="-10 KanR (BPROM_pred)"
     -35_signal      complement(2003..2008)
                     /ApEinfo_fwdcolor="#07e500"
                     /ApEinfo_revcolor="#07e500"
                     /ApEinfo_graphicformat="arrow_data {{0 1 2 0 0 -1} {} 0}
                     width 5 offset 0"
                     /label="-35 KanR (BPROM_pred)"
     misc_recomb     2084..2125
                     /ApEinfo_fwdcolor="#ff8275"
                     /ApEinfo_revcolor="#ff8275"
                     /ApEinfo_graphicformat="arrow_data {{0 1 2 0 0 -1} {} 0}
                     width 5 offset 0"
                     /label="phiC31 attP"
     protein_bind    2126..2131
                     /ApEinfo_fwdcolor="#ffc526"
                     /ApEinfo_revcolor="#ffc526"
                     /ApEinfo_graphicformat="arrow_data {{0 1 2 0 0 -1} {} 0}
                     width 5 offset 0"
                     /label="ClaI"
     regulatory      2132..2163
                     /regulatory_class="terminator"
                     /note="TonB terminator"
                     /ApEinfo_fwdcolor="#ff4649"
                     /ApEinfo_revcolor="#ff4649"
                     /ApEinfo_graphicformat="arrow_data {{0 1 2 0 0 -1} {} 0}
                     width 5 offset 0"
                     /label="TonB terminator"
     terminator      2169..2229
                     /locus_tag="/product="" /label=L3S2P21
                     /ApEinfo_fwdcolor=""#9d1b1c"
                     /ApEinfo_revcolor="#9d1b1c"
                     /ApEinfo_graphicformat="arrow_data {{0 1 2 0 0 -1} {} 0}
                     width 5 offset 0"
     promoter        2236..2435
                     /ApEinfo_fwdcolor="#346ee0"
                     /ApEinfo_revcolor="#1d43bd"
                     /ApEinfo_graphicformat="arrow_data {{0 1 2 0 0 -1} {} 0}
                     width 5 offset 0"
                     /label="PxylE_3"
     -35_signal      2345..2350
                     /ApEinfo_fwdcolor="#07e500"
                     /ApEinfo_revcolor="#07e500"
                     /ApEinfo_graphicformat="arrow_data {{0 1 2 0 0 -1} {} 0}
                     width 5 offset 0"
                     /label="-35"
     protein_bind    2353..2366
                     /ApEinfo_fwdcolor="#ffc526"
                     /ApEinfo_revcolor="#ffc526"
                     /ApEinfo_graphicformat="arrow_data {{0 1 2 0 0 -1} {} 0}
                     width 5 offset 0"
                     /label="xylO"
     -10_signal      2368..2373
                     /ApEinfo_fwdcolor="#07e500"
                     /ApEinfo_revcolor="#07e500"
                     /ApEinfo_graphicformat="arrow_data {{0 1 2 0 0 -1} {} 0}
                     width 5 offset 0"
                     /label="-10"
     RBS             2436..2465
                     /locus_tag="/product="" /label=RBS region
                     /ApEinfo_fwdcolor=""#acdcff"
                     /ApEinfo_revcolor="#acdcff"
                     /ApEinfo_graphicformat="arrow_data {{0 1 2 0 0 -1} {} 0}
                     width 5 offset 0"
     CDS             2466..3176
                     /ApEinfo_fwdcolor="#ffd1b6"
                     /ApEinfo_revcolor="#ffd1b6"
                     /ApEinfo_graphicformat="arrow_data {{0 1 2 0 0 -1} {} 0}
                     width 5 offset 0"
                     /label="mNeonGreen (Ppu optimized)"
     misc_feature    2466..2468
                     /ApEinfo_fwdcolor="#ff0004"
                     /ApEinfo_revcolor="#ff0004"
                     /ApEinfo_graphicformat="arrow_data {{0 1 2 0 0 -1} {} 0}
                     width 5 offset 0"
                     /label="NdeI"
     terminator      3183..3233
                     /locus_tag="/note=""Terminator (synthetic)"
                     /product="/label=L3S1P13 /ApEinfo_fwdcolor=""#9d1b1c"
                     /ApEinfo_revcolor="#9d1b1c"
                     /ApEinfo_graphicformat="arrow_data {{0 1 2 0 0 -1} {} 0}
                     width 5 offset 0"
     terminator      complement(3241..3285)
                     /ApEinfo_fwdcolor="#9d1b1c"
                     /ApEinfo_revcolor="#9d1b1c"
                     /ApEinfo_graphicformat="arrow_data {{0 1 2 0 0 -1} {} 0}
                     width 5 offset 0"
                     /label="ECK120010850"
     misc_recomb     3294..3351
                     /locus_tag="/product="" /label=BxB1 attP|misc_recomb
                     /ApEinfo_fwdcolor=""#06ff00"
                     /ApEinfo_revcolor="#06ff00"
                     /ApEinfo_graphicformat="arrow_data {{0 1 2 0 0 -1} {} 0}
                     width 5 offset 0"
     terminator      3358..3410
                     /ApEinfo_fwdcolor="#9d1b1c"
                     /ApEinfo_revcolor="#9d1b1c"
                     /ApEinfo_graphicformat="arrow_data {{0 1 2 0 0 -1} {} 0}
                     width 5 offset 0"
                     /label="ECK120033736"
     misc_recomb     3411..3455
                     /ApEinfo_fwdcolor="#ff8275"
                     /ApEinfo_revcolor="#ff8275"
                     /ApEinfo_graphicformat="arrow_data {{0 1 2 0 0 -1} {} 0}
                     width 5 offset 0"
                     /label="phiC31 attB"
ORIGIN      
        1 aaaaggatct aggtgaagat cctttttgat aatctcatga ccaaaatccc ttaacgtgag
       61 ttttcgttcc actgagcgtc agaccccgta gaaaagatca aaggatcttc ttgagatcct
      121 ttttttctgc gcgtaatctg ctgcttgcaa acaaaaaaac caccgctacc agcggtggtt
      181 tgtttgccgg atcaagagct accaactctt tttccgaagg taactggctt cagcagagcg
      241 cagataccaa atactgttct tctagtgtag ccgtagttag gccaccactt caagaactct
      301 gtagcaccgc ctacatacct cgctctgcta atcctgttac cagtggctgc tgccagtggc
      361 gataagtcgt gtcttaccgg gttggactca agacgatagt taccggataa ggcgcagcgg
      421 tcgggctgaa cggggggttc gtgcacacag cccagcttgg agcgaacgac ctacaccgaa
      481 ctgagatacc tacagcgtga gctatgagaa agcgccacgc ttcccgaagg gagaaaggcg
      541 gacaggtatc cggtaagcgg cagggtcgga acaggagagc gcacgaggga gcttccaggg
      601 ggaaacgcct ggtatcttta tagtcctgtc gggtttcgcc acctctgact tgagcgtcga
      661 tttttgtgat gctcgtcagg ggggcggagc ctatggaaaa acgccagcaa cgcggccttt
      721 ttacggttcc tggccttttg ctggcctttt gctcacatgt tctttcctgc gttatcccct
      781 gattctgtgg ataaccgtat taccgccttt gagtgagctg ataccgctcg ccgcagccga
      841 acgaccgagc gcagcgagtc agtgagcgag gaagcggaag agcgcccaat acgcaaaccg
      901 cctctgggag accagaaaca aaaaaaggcc gcgttagcgg ccttcaataa ttggacctgg
      961 ctcctaactg atttttaagg cgactgatga gtcgcctttt ttttgtctaa gaattcatca
     1021 gaagaactcg tcaagaaggc gatagaaggc gatgcgctgc gaatcgggag cggcgatacc
     1081 gtaaagcacg aggaagcggt cagcccattc gccgccaagc tcttcagcaa tatcacgggt
     1141 agccaacgct atgtcctgat agcggtccgc cacacccagc cggccacagt cgatgaatcc
     1201 agaaaagcgg ccattttcca ccatgatatt cggcaagcag gcatcgccat gggtcacgac
     1261 gagatcctcg ccgtcgggca tccgcgcctt gagcctggcg aacagttcgg ctggcgcgag
     1321 cccctgatgc tcttcgtcca gatcatcctg atcgacaaga ccggcttcca tccgagtacg
     1381 tgctcgctcg atgcgatgtt tcgcttggtg gtcgaatggg caggtagccg gatcaagcgt
     1441 atgcagccgc cgcattgcat cagccatgat ggatactttc tcggcaggag caaggtgaga
     1501 tgacaggaga tcctgccccg gcacttcgcc caatagcagc cagtcccttc ccgcttcagt
     1561 gacaacgtcg agcacagctg cgcaaggaac gcccgtcgtg gccagccacg atagccgcgc
     1621 tgcctcgtct tggagttcat tcagggcacc ggacaggtcg gtcttgacaa aaagaaccgg
     1681 gcgcccctgc gctgacagcc ggaacacggc ggcatcagag cagccgattg tctgttgtgc
     1741 ccagtcatag ccgaatagcc tctccaccca agcggccgga gaacctgcgt gcaatccatc
     1801 ttgttcaatc atgcgaaacg atcctcatcc tgtctcttga tcagatcttg atcccctgcg
     1861 ccatcagatc cttggcggca agaaagccat ccagtttact ttgcagggct tcccaacctt
     1921 accagagggc gccccagctg gcaattccgg ttcgcttgct gtccataaaa ccgcccagtc
     1981 tagctatcgc catgtaagcc cactgcaagc tacctgcttt ctctttgcgc ttgcgttttc
     2041 ccttgtccag atagcccagt agctgacatt catccgggac gtcgtgcccc aactggggta
     2101 acctttgagt tctctcagtt gggggatcga tagtcaaaag cctccggtcg gaggcttttg
     2161 actagcacct cggtaccaaa ttccagaaaa gaggcctccc gaaagggggg ccttttttcg
     2221 ttttggtcca ctagtatgcg cccgcctcga cactcttccg tcgcggaaac cgccgcgtgt
     2281 ctgctatcga taccgccgca gggtgagtcc cgcgcgtcgg cgatgtggtc gtcagaacca
     2341 ccgcttgaca gctgataccg gtaacactat aatcgccggc aaccaaaggt ccgacaagga
     2401 ccagtagggc atcaacgggc cggtacggcc ccatgcttaa gattaactca cacaggagat
     2461 atcatatggt gtccaaaggg gaagaggaca atatggcatc gttgccagct acgcatgaac
     2521 tgcacatctt cggctcgatt aacggtgtcg atttcgatat ggtcggccag ggtacgggga
     2581 atcctaacga cggttatgag gagctgaacc tcaaatcgac gaagggggat ctccagttta
     2641 gcccctggat tttggtccca catattggtt acggctttca tcagtacctc ccgtatccgg
     2701 acggtatgag cccttttcaa gctgctatgg tggacggtag cggttaccaa gtccaccgga
     2761 ccatgcagtt tgaggatggg gcatcgctga cggtcaacta ccgttatacc tacgaaggta
     2821 gccatattaa gggcgaagct caagtgaagg gtaccggctt tccggcggac ggtccggtga
     2881 tgacgaactc cctcaccgcc gccgattggt gtcgtagcaa gaaaacctat ccgaatgaca
     2941 aaaccatcat ctcgacgttt aagtggagct atacgacggg taatggcaag cgctaccgtt
     3001 cgacggcacg taccacctac acgtttgcaa agcctatggc tgcaaattac ctcaagaatc
     3061 aacctatgta tgtgttccgg aaaacggaac tcaaacatag caaaacggaa ctgaacttca
     3121 aagagtggca gaaagctttc acggatgtca tgggtatgga cgaactctat aaataatcta
     3181 gagacgaaca ataaggcctc cctaacgggg ggcctttttt attgataaca aaaatccaca
     3241 aggaaaaatt aaaggggaga taaaatcccc cctttttggt taactgcggc cgcgtcgtgg
     3301 tttgtctggt caaccaccgc ggtctcagtg gtgtacggta caaaccccga cgctagcaac
     3361 gcatgagaaa gcccccggaa gatcaccttc cgggggcttt tttattgcgc tgcgggtgcc
     3421 agggcgtgcc cttgggctcc ccgggcgcgt actcc
//
