# Supplementary material for: Dynamic control systems that mimic natural regulation of catabolic pathways enable rapid production of lignocellulose-derived bioproducts
Source: bioRxiv preprint, doi:10.1101/2022.01.12.475730, version 1 (2022-01-13)
Supplement: Supplementary File P1 [file 475730_file04.zip › Supplemental File P1/pJE365.gb]

LOCUS       pJE365                  7112 bp ds-DNA     circular     12-JAN-2022
DEFINITION  .
ACCESSION   urn.local...1a-ec0c0bp
KEYWORDS    .
SOURCE      .
  ORGANISM  .
COMMENT     ApEinfo:methylated:1.
FEATURES             Location/Qualifiers
     gene            346..1140
                     /gene="nptII"
                     /vntifkey=60
                     /ApEinfo_fwdcolor="#66ff66"
                     /ApEinfo_revcolor="#66ff66"
                     /ApEinfo_graphicformat="arrow_data {{0 1 2 0 0 -1} {} 0}
                     width 5 offset 0"
                     /label="nptII"
     gene            1632..3053
                     /gene="sacB"
                     /vntifkey=60
                     /ApEinfo_fwdcolor="#66ff66"
                     /ApEinfo_revcolor="#66ff66"
                     /ApEinfo_graphicformat="arrow_data {{0 1 2 0 0 -1} {} 0}
                     width 5 offset 0"
                     /label="sacB"
     oriT            3454..3523
                     /vntifkey=104
                     /note="RP4 oriT"
                     /ApEinfo_fwdcolor="pink"
                     /ApEinfo_revcolor="pink"
                     /ApEinfo_graphicformat="arrow_data {{0 1 2 0 0 -1} {} 0}
                     width 5 offset 0"
                     /label="RP4\oriT"
     rep_origin      4409..5091
                     /ApEinfo_fwdcolor="gray50"
                     /ApEinfo_revcolor="gray50"
                     /ApEinfo_graphicformat="arrow_data {{0 1 2 0 0 -1} {} 0}
                     width 5 offset 0"
                     /label="ColE1 origin"
     promoter        5397..5429
                     /ApEinfo_fwdcolor="#346ee0"
                     /ApEinfo_revcolor="#1d43bd"
                     /ApEinfo_graphicformat="arrow_data {{0 1 2 0 0 -1} {} 0}
                     width 5 offset 0"
                     /label="Plac"
     protein_bind    5430..5453
                     /ApEinfo_fwdcolor="#ffc526"
                     /ApEinfo_revcolor="#ffc526"
                     /ApEinfo_graphicformat="arrow_data {{0 1 2 0 0 -1} {} 0}
                     width 5 offset 0"
                     /label="lac operator"
     misc_binding    5431..5453
                     /ApEinfo_fwdcolor="#6495ed"
                     /ApEinfo_revcolor="#6495ed"
                     /ApEinfo_graphicformat="arrow_data {{0 1 2 0 0 -1} {} 0}
                     width 5 offset 0"
                     /label="LacO"
     gene            5476..5516
                     /gene="lacZalpha"
                     /vntifkey=60
                     /ApEinfo_fwdcolor="#66ff66"
                     /ApEinfo_revcolor="#66ff66"
                     /ApEinfo_graphicformat="arrow_data {{0 1 2 0 0 -1} {} 0}
                     width 5 offset 0"
                     /label="lacZalpha"
     misc_feature    5517..6224
                     /ApEinfo_fwdcolor="#e7e8ff"
                     /ApEinfo_revcolor="#e7e8ff"
                     /ApEinfo_graphicformat="arrow_data {{0 1 2 0 0 -1} {} 0}
                     width 5 offset 0"
                     /label="PP_1444_UP"
     misc_feature    6225..6927
                     /ApEinfo_fwdcolor="#e7e8ff"
                     /ApEinfo_revcolor="#e7e8ff"
                     /ApEinfo_graphicformat="arrow_data {{0 1 2 0 0 -1} {} 0}
                     width 5 offset 0"
                     /label="PP_1444_DOWN"
ORIGIN      
        1 tgccgcaagc actcagggcg caagggctgc taaaggaagc ggaacacgta gaaagccagt
       61 ccgcagaaac ggtgctgacc ccggatgaat gtcagctact gggctatctg gacaagggaa
      121 aacgcaagcg caaagagaaa gcaggtagct tgcagtgggc ttacatggcg atagctagac
      181 tgggcggttt tatggacagc aagcgaaccg gaattgccag ctggggcgcc ctctggtaag
      241 gttgggaagc cctgcaaagt aaactggatg gctttcttgc cgccaaggat ctgatggcgc
      301 aggggatcaa gatctgatca agagacagga tgaggatcgt ttcgcatgat tgaacaagat
      361 ggattgcacg caggttctcc ggccgcttgg gtggagaggc tattcggcta tgactgggca
      421 caacagacaa tcggctgctc tgatgccgcc gtgttccggc tgtcagcgca ggggcgcccg
      481 gttctttttg tcaagaccga cctgtccggt gccctgaatg aactccaaga cgaggcagcg
      541 cggctatcgt ggctggccac gacgggcgtt ccttgcgcag ctgtgctcga cgttgtcact
      601 gaagcgggaa gggactggct gctattgggc gaagtgccgg ggcaggatct cctgtcatct
      661 caccttgctc ctgccgagaa agtatccatc atggctgatg caatgcggcg gctgcatacg
      721 cttgatccgg ctacctgccc attcgaccac caagcgaaac atcgcatcga gcgagcacgt
      781 actcggatgg aagccggtct tgtcgatcag gatgatctgg acgaagagca tcaggggctc
      841 gcgccagccg aactgttcgc caggctcaag gcgcggatgc ccgacggcga ggatctcgtc
      901 gtgacccatg gcgatgcctg cttgccgaat atcatggtgg aaaatggccg cttttctgga
      961 ttcatcgact gtggccggct gggtgtggcg gaccgctatc aggacatagc gttggctacc
     1021 cgtgatattg ctgaagagct tggcggcgaa tgggctgacc gcttcctcgt gctttacggt
     1081 atcgccgctc ccgattcgca gcgcatcgcc ttctatcgcc ttcttgacga gttcttctga
     1141 gcgggactct ggggttcgct agaggatcga tcctttttaa cccatcacat atacctgccg
     1201 ttcactatta tttagtgaaa tgagatatta tgatattttc tgaattgtga ttaaaaaggc
     1261 aactttatgc ccatgcaaca gaaactataa aaaatacaga gaatgaaaag aaacagatag
     1321 attttttagt tctttaggcc cgtagtctgc aaatcctttt atgattttct atcaaacaaa
     1381 agaggaaaat agaccagttg caatccaaac gagagtctaa tagaatgagg tcgaaaagta
     1441 aatcgcgcgg gtttgttact gataaagcag gcaagaccta aaatgtgtaa agggcaaagt
     1501 gtatactttg gcgtcacccc ttacatattt taggtctttt tttattgtgc gtaactaact
     1561 tgccatcttc aaacaggagg gctggaagaa gcagaccgct aacacagtac ataaaaaagg
     1621 agacatgaac gatgaacatc aaaaagtttg caaaacaagc aacagtatta acctttacta
     1681 ccgcactgct ggcaggaggc gcaactcaag cgtttgcgaa agaaacgaac caaaagccat
     1741 ataaggaaac atacggcatt tcccatatta cacgccatga tatgctgcaa atccctgaac
     1801 agcaaaaaaa tgaaaaatat caagtttctg aatttgattc gtccacaatt aaaaatatct
     1861 cttctgcaaa aggcctggac gtttgggaca gctggccatt acaaaacgct gacggcactg
     1921 tcgcaaacta tcacggctac cacatcgtct ttgcattagc cggagatcct aaaaatgcgg
     1981 atgacacatc gatttacatg ttctatcaaa aagtcggcga aacttctatt gacagctgga
     2041 aaaacgctgg ccgcgtcttt aaagacagcg acaaattcga tgcaaatgat tctatcctaa
     2101 aagaccaaac acaagaatgg tcaggttcag ccacatttac atctgacgga aaaatccgtt
     2161 tattctacac tgatttctcc ggtaaacatt acggcaaaca aacactgaca actgcacaag
     2221 ttaacgtatc agcatcagac agctctttga acatcaacgg tgtagaggat tataaatcaa
     2281 tctttgacgg tgacggaaaa acgtatcaaa atgtacagca gttcatcgat gaaggcaact
     2341 acagctcagg cgacaaccat acgctgagag atcctcacta cgtagaagat aaaggccaca
     2401 aatacttagt atttgaagca aacactggaa ctgaagatgg ctaccaaggc gaagaatctt
     2461 tatttaacaa agcatactat ggcaaaagca catcattctt ccgtcaagaa agtcaaaaac
     2521 ttctgcaaag cgataaaaaa cgcacggctg agttagcaaa cggcgctctc ggtatgattg
     2581 agctaaacga tgattacaca ctgaaaaaag tgatgaaacc gctgattgca tctaacacag
     2641 taacagatga aattgaacgc gcgaacgtct ttaaaatgaa cggcaaatgg tacctgttca
     2701 ctgactcccg cggatcaaaa atgacgattg acggcattac gtctaacgat atttacatgc
     2761 ttggttatgt ttctaattct ttaactggcc catacaagcc gctgaacaaa actggccttg
     2821 tgttaaaaat ggatcttgat cctaacgatg taacctttac ttactcacac ttcgctgtac
     2881 ctcaagcgaa aggaaacaat gtcgtgatta caagctatat gacaaacaga ggattctacg
     2941 cagacaaaca atcaacgttt gcgccgagct tcctgctgaa catcaaaggc aagaaaacat
     3001 ctgttgtcaa agacagcatc cttgaacaag gacaattaac agttaacaaa taaaaacgca
     3061 aaagaaaatg ccgatgggta ccgagcgaaa tgaccgacca agcgacgccc aacctgccat
     3121 cacgagattt cgattccacc gccgccttct atgaaaggtt gggcttcgga atcgttttcc
     3181 gggacgccct cgcggacgtg ctcatagtcc acgacgcccg tgattttgta gccctggccg
     3241 acggccagca ggtaggccga caggctcatg ccggccgccg ccgccttttc ctcaatcgct
     3301 cttcgttcgt ctggaaggca gtacaccttg ataggtgggc tgcccttcct ggttggcttg
     3361 gtttcatcag ccatccgctt gccctcatct gttacgccgg cggtagccgg ccagcctcgc
     3421 agagcaggat tcccgttgag caccgccagg tgcgaataag ggacagtgaa gaaggaacac
     3481 ccgctcgcgg gtgggcctac ttcacctatc ctgcccggct gacgccgttg gatacaccaa
     3541 ggaaagtcta cacgaaccct ttggcaaaat cctgtatatc gtgcgaaaaa ggatggatat
     3601 accgaaaaaa tcgctataat gaccccgaag cagggttatg cagcggaaaa gcgctgcttc
     3661 cctgctgttt tgtggaatat ctaccgactg gaaacaggca aatgcaggaa attactgaac
     3721 tgaggggaca ggcgagagac gatgccaaag agctcctgaa aatctcgata actcaaaaaa
     3781 tacgcccggt agtgatctta tttcattatg gtgaaagttg gaacctctta cgtgccgatc
     3841 aacgtctcat tttcgccaaa agttggccca gggcttcccg gtatcaacag ggacaccagg
     3901 atttatttat tctgcgaagt gatcttccgt cacaggtatt tattcggcgc aaagtgcgtc
     3961 gggtgatgct gccaacttac tgatttagtg tatgatggtg tttttgaggt gctccagtgg
     4021 cttctgtttc tatcagctcc tgaaaatctc gataactcaa aaaatacgcc cggtagtgat
     4081 cttatttcat tatggtgaaa gttggaacct cttacgtgcc gatcaacgtc tcattttcgc
     4141 caaaagttgg cccagggctt cccggtatca acagggacac caggatttat ttattctgcg
     4201 aagtgatctt ccgtcacagg tatttattcg gcgcaaagtg cgtcgggtga tgctgccaac
     4261 ttactgattt agtgtatgat ggtgtttttg aggtgctcca gtggcttctg tttctatcag
     4321 ggctggatga tcctccagcg cggggatctc atgctggagt tcttcgccca ccccaaaagg
     4381 atctaggtga agatcctttt tgataatctc atgaccaaaa tcccttaacg tgagttttcg
     4441 ttccactgag cgtcagaccc cgtagaaaag atcaaaggat cttcttgaga tccttttttt
     4501 ctgcgcgtaa tctgctgctt gcaaacaaaa aaaccaccgc taccagcggt ggtttgtttg
     4561 ccggatcaag agctaccaac tctttttccg aaggtaactg gcttcagcag agcgcagata
     4621 ccaaatactg ttcttctagt gtagccgtag ttaggccacc acttcaagaa ctctgtagca
     4681 ccgcctacat acctcgctct gctaatcctg ttaccagtgg ctgctgccag tggcgataag
     4741 tcgtgtctta ccgggttgga ctcaagacga tagttaccgg ataaggcgca gcggtcgggc
     4801 tgaacggggg gttcgtgcac acagcccagc ttggagcgaa cgacctacac cgaactgaga
     4861 tacctacagc gtgagctatg agaaagcgcc acgcttcccg aagggagaaa ggcggacagg
     4921 tatccggtaa gcggcagggt cggaacagga gagcgcacga gggagcttcc agggggaaac
     4981 gcctggtatc tttatagtcc tgtcgggttt cgccacctct gacttgagcg tcgatttttg
     5041 tgatgctcgt caggggggcg gagcctatgg aaaaacgcca gcaacgcggc ctttttacgg
     5101 ttcctggcct tttgctggcc ttttgctcac atgttctttc ctgcgttatc ccctgattct
     5161 gtggataacc gtattaccgc ctttgagtga gctgataccg ctcgccgcag ccgaacgacc
     5221 gagcgcagcg agtcagtgag cgaggaagcg gaagagcgcc caatacgcaa accgcctctc
     5281 cccgcgcgtt ggccgattca ttaatgcagc tggcacgaca ggtttcccga ctggaaagcg
     5341 ggcagtgagc gcaacgcaat taatgtgagt tagctcactc attaggcacc ccaggcttta
     5401 cactttatgc ttccggctcg tatgttgtgt ggaattgtga gcggataaca atttcacaca
     5461 ggaaacagct atgacatgat tacgaattcg agctcggtac ccggggatcc tctagagaac
     5521 ccttccaacc tcgaatccgg caatggtttc aagctcagcg gcagcggcac ccagggtgcg
     5581 gtaatgccgt tcgaactggt atggacccca cgtatccaag gcttgaaagg ggaatatcgt
     5641 gccggctact actacagtaa tgccaaggca caagatgttc tcaaggacag caacggtcag
     5701 ccggccgccc tcagcggcgc cgcctaccgc agcagttcga gcaagcacgg cttgtggatt
     5761 ggcgcccagc agcaggtcac ctcgctggcg tccgaccagt cgcgcggctt gagcgtgttc
     5821 gccaacgcca cggtgcatga caaaaagacc aatgccatcg acaactatgt gcaggcagga
     5881 ctggtattca aagggccttt cgatgcccgc gccaaggacg acatcggttt cgccctggcc
     5941 cgcgtgcacg tcaaccctgc ctatcgcaag aacgcccgcc tggtcaacca ggccgccggc
     6001 ctctatgact acgacaaccc gggcttcctg ccagtgcagg acaccgagta cagcgccgag
     6061 ctgtattacg gcattcactt ggccgactgg ctcacggtac gccccaacct gcagtacatc
     6121 cgccacccgg gcggggtgtc gcaggtcgat ggcgccctga tcggcggcct gaagatccag
     6181 agcagtttct aacccctttt ttgacctgac ggagaaccta cgattcgctg ggcaccaaga
     6241 tgggcgatta catcattgct tacaaattag ccgagtaagc gacaccgctc ccgcaggctc
     6301 aaccctgagg gagcggcctt gtgtcgcgtt tcggtcgcgc agcggcccca acgatctaga
     6361 atgctggatg gattctgggg ctgctgcgca gcccaatcgc gacacaaggc tgctcccgaa
     6421 ccattgaaac ccatccctcc ccgccccatc taagcaccat agtcattcac gcaggtgccc
     6481 catgagcgac cagcaggatt tccccgaaca ccctgacgaa cacagcgaag tcgaacacac
     6541 cctccaggcc gaagtcagcc acgccctcgc cctgcccggt caacagctgc cggacaaggt
     6601 ctacgtcatc ccgatccaca accgcccgtt cttcccggcc caggtactgc cggtgatcgt
     6661 caatgaagag ccctgggccg aaacgctcga cctggtagcc aagtcaccgg accactgcct
     6721 ggcgctgttc ttcatggaca ccccgccaga agaccaccgc cacttcgaca cctcggcact
     6781 gccgcagtac ggcacgctgg tcaaggtgca ccatgccagc cgcgaaaacg gcaaattgca
     6841 gttcgtcgcc cagggcctgt cccgggtgcg catccgcaac tggctcaagc accaccgccc
     6901 gccctacctg gtcgaagtcg aatacccaag cttggcactg gccgtcgttt tacaacgtcg
     6961 tgactgggaa aaccctggcg ttacccaact taatcgcctt gcagcacatc cccctttcgc
     7021 cagctggcgt aatagcgaag aggcccgcac cgatcgccct tcccaacagt tgcgcagcct
     7081 gaatggcgaa tggcgataag ctagcttcac gc
//
