# Supplementary material for: Dynamic control systems that mimic natural regulation of catabolic pathways enable rapid production of lignocellulose-derived bioproducts
Source: bioRxiv preprint, doi:10.1101/2022.01.12.475730, version 1 (2022-01-13)
Supplement: Supplementary File P1 [file 475730_file04.zip › Supplemental File P1/pJE1385.gb]

LOCUS       pJE1385                16894 bp ds-DNA     circular     12-JAN-2022
DEFINITION  .
ACCESSION   urn.local...3z-ec0d18e
KEYWORDS    .
SOURCE      .
  ORGANISM  .
COMMENT     ApEinfo:methylated:1.
FEATURES             Location/Qualifiers
     -35_signal      134..139
                     /ApEinfo_fwdcolor="#07e500"
                     /ApEinfo_revcolor="#07e500"
                     /ApEinfo_graphicformat="arrow_data {{0 1 2 0 0 -1} {} 0}
                     width 5 offset 0"
                     /label="-35 kanR"
     -10_signal      157..162
                     /ApEinfo_fwdcolor="#07e500"
                     /ApEinfo_revcolor="#07e500"
                     /ApEinfo_graphicformat="arrow_data {{0 1 2 0 0 -1} {} 0}
                     width 5 offset 0"
                     /label="-10"
     CDS             266..1060
                     /gene="nptII"
                     /codon_start=1
                     /transl_table=11
                     /product="neomycin phosphotransferase"
                     /protein_id="ACJ66844.1"
                     /db_xref="GI:215434895"
                     /vntifkey=4
                     /ApEinfo_fwdcolor="#66ff66"
                     /ApEinfo_revcolor="#66ff66"
                     /ApEinfo_graphicformat="arrow_data {{0 1 2 0 0 -1} {} 0}
                     width 5 offset 0"
                     /label="neomycin\phosphotransferase"
     CDS             1552..2973
                     /gene="sacB"
                     /codon_start=1
                     /transl_table=11
                     /product="levan sucrase"
                     /protein_id="ACJ66845.1"
                     /db_xref="GI:215434896"
                     /vntifkey=4
                     /ApEinfo_fwdcolor="#66ff66"
                     /ApEinfo_revcolor="#66ff66"
                     /ApEinfo_graphicformat="arrow_data {{0 1 2 0 0 -1} {} 0}
                     width 5 offset 0"
                     /label="levan\sucrase"
     oriT            3374..3443
                     /vntifkey=104
                     /note="RP4 oriT"
                     /ApEinfo_fwdcolor="pink"
                     /ApEinfo_revcolor="pink"
                     /ApEinfo_graphicformat="arrow_data {{0 1 2 0 0 -1} {} 0}
                     width 5 offset 0"
                     /label="RP4\oriT"
     rep_origin      4329..5011
                     /ApEinfo_fwdcolor="gray50"
                     /ApEinfo_revcolor="gray50"
                     /ApEinfo_graphicformat="arrow_data {{0 1 2 0 0 -1} {} 0}
                     width 5 offset 0"
                     /label="ColE1 origin"
     promoter        5300..5379
                     /vntifkey=30
                     /ApEinfo_fwdcolor="#cc66ff"
                     /ApEinfo_revcolor="#cc66ff"
                     /ApEinfo_graphicformat="arrow_data {{0 1 2 0 0 -1} {} 0}
                     width 5 offset 0"
                     /label="lac\promoter"
     promoter        5317..5349
                     /ApEinfo_fwdcolor="#346ee0"
                     /ApEinfo_revcolor="#1d43bd"
                     /ApEinfo_graphicformat="arrow_data {{0 1 2 0 0 -1} {} 0}
                     width 5 offset 0"
                     /label="Plac"
     protein_bind    5350..5373
                     /ApEinfo_fwdcolor="#ffc526"
                     /ApEinfo_revcolor="#ffc526"
                     /ApEinfo_graphicformat="arrow_data {{0 1 2 0 0 -1} {} 0}
                     width 5 offset 0"
                     /label="lac operator"
     misc_binding    5351..5373
                     /ApEinfo_fwdcolor="#6495ed"
                     /ApEinfo_revcolor="#6495ed"
                     /ApEinfo_graphicformat="arrow_data {{0 1 2 0 0 -1} {} 0}
                     width 5 offset 0"
                     /label="LacO"
     gene            5396..5409
                     /gene="lacZalpha"
                     /vntifkey=60
                     /ApEinfo_fwdcolor="#66ff66"
                     /ApEinfo_revcolor="#66ff66"
                     /ApEinfo_graphicformat="arrow_data {{0 1 2 0 0 -1} {} 0}
                     width 5 offset 0"
                     /label="lacZalpha"
     CDS             5396..5409
                     /gene="lacZalpha"
                     /codon_start=1
                     /transl_table=11
                     /product="LacZ alpha fragment"
                     /protein_id="ACJ66846.1"
                     /db_xref="GI:215434897"
                     /vntifkey=4
                     /ApEinfo_fwdcolor="#66ff66"
                     /ApEinfo_revcolor="#66ff66"
                     /ApEinfo_graphicformat="arrow_data {{0 1 2 0 0 -1} {} 0}
                     width 5 offset 0"
                     /label="LacZ\alpha\fragment"
     misc_feature    5426..6377
                     /locus_tag="/product="" /label=PP_0545_UP
                     /ApEinfo_fwdcolor=""#ff0004"
                     /ApEinfo_revcolor="#ff0004"
                     /ApEinfo_graphicformat="arrow_data {{0 1 2 0 0 -1} {} 0}
                     width 5 offset 0"
     terminator      complement(6390..6427)
                     /ApEinfo_fwdcolor="#9d1b1c"
                     /ApEinfo_revcolor="#9d1b1c"
                     /ApEinfo_graphicformat="arrow_data {{0 1 2 0 0 -1} {} 0}
                     width 5 offset 0"
                     /label="crr terminator"
     CDS             complement(6428..7903)
                     /ApEinfo_fwdcolor="#e7e8ff"
                     /ApEinfo_revcolor="#e7e8ff"
                     /ApEinfo_graphicformat="arrow_data {{0 1 2 0 0 -1} {} 0}
                     width 5 offset 0"
                     /label="xylE (Ppu opt)"
     promoter        complement(7926..8125)
                     /ApEinfo_fwdcolor="#346ee0"
                     /ApEinfo_revcolor="#1d43bd"
                     /ApEinfo_graphicformat="arrow_data {{0 1 2 0 0 -1} {} 0}
                     width 5 offset 0"
                     /label="PxylX_1"
     -10_signal      complement(7982..7987)
                     /ApEinfo_fwdcolor="#07e500"
                     /ApEinfo_revcolor="#07e500"
                     /ApEinfo_graphicformat="arrow_data {{0 1 2 0 0 -1} {} 0}
                     width 5 offset 0"
                     /label="-10 (putative)"
     protein_bind    complement(7983..7996)
                     /ApEinfo_fwdcolor="#ffc526"
                     /ApEinfo_revcolor="#ffc526"
                     /ApEinfo_graphicformat="arrow_data {{0 1 2 0 0 -1} {} 0}
                     width 5 offset 0"
                     /label="xylO"
     -35_signal      complement(8005..8010)
                     /ApEinfo_fwdcolor="#07e500"
                     /ApEinfo_revcolor="#07e500"
                     /ApEinfo_graphicformat="arrow_data {{0 1 2 0 0 -1} {} 0}
                     width 5 offset 0"
                     /label="-35 (putative)"
     promoter        8155..8354
                     /ApEinfo_fwdcolor="#346ee0"
                     /ApEinfo_revcolor="#1d43bd"
                     /ApEinfo_graphicformat="arrow_data {{0 1 2 0 0 -1} {} 0}
                     width 5 offset 0"
                     /label="PxylX-K31_2"
     -35_signal      8262..8267
                     /ApEinfo_label="-35 (putative)"
                     /ApEinfo_fwdcolor="#07e500"
                     /ApEinfo_revcolor="#07e500"
                     /ApEinfo_graphicformat="arrow_data {{0 1 2 0 0 -1} {} 0}
                     width 5 offset 0"
                     /label="-35 (putative)(1)"
     protein_bind    8277..8290
                     /ApEinfo_label="xylO"
                     /ApEinfo_fwdcolor="#ffc526"
                     /ApEinfo_revcolor="#ffc526"
                     /ApEinfo_graphicformat="arrow_data {{0 1 2 0 0 -1} {} 0}
                     width 5 offset 0"
                     /label="xylO(1)"
     -10_signal      8286..8291
                     /ApEinfo_label="-10 (putative)"
                     /ApEinfo_fwdcolor="#07e500"
                     /ApEinfo_revcolor="#07e500"
                     /ApEinfo_graphicformat="arrow_data {{0 1 2 0 0 -1} {} 0}
                     width 5 offset 0"
                     /label="-10 (putative)(1)"
     CDS             8379..9701
                     /ApEinfo_fwdcolor="#e7e8ff"
                     /ApEinfo_revcolor="#e7e8ff"
                     /ApEinfo_graphicformat="arrow_data {{0 1 2 0 0 -1} {} 0}
                     width 5 offset 0"
                     /label="xylA (Ppu opt)"
     gene            9720..11174
                     /ApEinfo_fwdcolor="#acdcff"
                     /ApEinfo_revcolor="#acdcff"
                     /ApEinfo_graphicformat="arrow_data {{0 1 2 0 0 -1} {} 0}
                     width 5 offset 0"
                     /label="xylB (Ppu opt)"
     CDS             11193..12146
                     /ApEinfo_fwdcolor="#e7e8ff"
                     /ApEinfo_revcolor="#e7e8ff"
                     /ApEinfo_graphicformat="arrow_data {{0 1 2 0 0 -1} {} 0}
                     width 5 offset 0"
                     /label="talB (Ppu opt)"
     gene            12165..14156
                     /ApEinfo_fwdcolor="#acdcff"
                     /ApEinfo_revcolor="#acdcff"
                     /ApEinfo_graphicformat="arrow_data {{0 1 2 0 0 -1} {} 0}
                     width 5 offset 0"
                     /label="tktA (Ppu opt)"
     terminator      14172..14219
                     /ApEinfo_fwdcolor="#9d1b1c"
                     /ApEinfo_revcolor="#9d1b1c"
                     /ApEinfo_graphicformat="arrow_data {{0 1 2 0 0 -1} {} 0}
                     width 5 offset 0"
                     /label="L3S1P22 terminator"
     terminator      14172..14219
                     /ApEinfo_label="L3S1P22 terminator"
                     /ApEinfo_fwdcolor="#9d1b1c"
                     /ApEinfo_revcolor="#9d1b1c"
                     /ApEinfo_graphicformat="arrow_data {{0 1 2 0 0 -1} {} 0}
                     width 5 offset 0"
                     /label="L3S1P22 terminator(1)"
     terminator      complement(14228..14279)
                     /ApEinfo_fwdcolor="#9d1b1c"
                     /ApEinfo_revcolor="#9d1b1c"
                     /ApEinfo_graphicformat="arrow_data {{0 1 2 0 0 -1} {} 0}
                     width 5 offset 0"
                     /label="proS terminator"
     promoter        14303..14390
                     /ApEinfo_fwdcolor="#346ee0"
                     /ApEinfo_revcolor="#1d43bd"
                     /ApEinfo_graphicformat="arrow_data {{0 1 2 0 0 -1} {} 0}
                     width 5 offset 0"
                     /label="JE121411 promoter"
     RBS             14391..14420
                     /locus_tag="/product="" /label=RBS region
                     /ApEinfo_fwdcolor=""#acdcff"
                     /ApEinfo_revcolor="#acdcff"
                     /ApEinfo_graphicformat="arrow_data {{0 1 2 0 0 -1} {} 0}
                     width 5 offset 0"
     CDS             14421..15476
                     /ApEinfo_fwdcolor="#acdcff"
                     /ApEinfo_revcolor="#acdcff"
                     /ApEinfo_graphicformat="arrow_data {{0 1 2 0 0 -1} {} 0}
                     width 5 offset 0"
                     /label="Cc xylR (Ppu opt)"
     terminator      15485..15564
                     /ApEinfo_fwdcolor="#9d1b1c"
                     /ApEinfo_revcolor="#9d1b1c"
                     /ApEinfo_graphicformat="arrow_data {{0 1 2 0 0 -1} {} 0}
                     width 5 offset 0"
                     /label="rrn terminator"
     terminator      complement(15573..15623)
                     /ApEinfo_fwdcolor="#9d1b1c"
                     /ApEinfo_revcolor="#9d1b1c"
                     /ApEinfo_graphicformat="arrow_data {{0 1 2 0 0 -1} {} 0}
                     width 5 offset 0"
                     /label="L3S1P13 terminator"
     terminator      15573..15623
                     /ApEinfo_fwdcolor="#9d1b1c"
                     /ApEinfo_revcolor="#9d1b1c"
                     /ApEinfo_graphicformat="arrow_data {{0 1 2 0 0 -1} {} 0}
                     width 5 offset 0"
                     /label="L3S1P13 Terminator"
     misc_feature    15630..16629
                     /locus_tag="/product="" /label=PP_0545_DN
                     /ApEinfo_fwdcolor=""#ff93ef"
                     /ApEinfo_revcolor="#ff0004"
                     /ApEinfo_graphicformat="arrow_data {{0 1 2 0 0 -1} {} 0}
                     width 5 offset 0"
     gene            16630..16801
                     /gene="lacZalpha"
                     /vntifkey=60
                     /ApEinfo_label="lacZalpha"
                     /ApEinfo_fwdcolor="#66ff66"
                     /ApEinfo_revcolor="#66ff66"
                     /ApEinfo_graphicformat="arrow_data {{0 1 2 0 0 -1} {} 0}
                     width 5 offset 0"
                     /label="lacZalpha(1)"
     CDS             16630..16801
                     /gene="lacZalpha"
                     /codon_start=1
                     /transl_table=11
                     /product="LacZ alpha fragment"
                     /protein_id="ACJ66846.1"
                     /db_xref="GI:215434897"
                     /vntifkey=4
                     /ApEinfo_label="LacZ\alpha\fragment"
                     /ApEinfo_fwdcolor="#66ff66"
                     /ApEinfo_revcolor="#66ff66"
                     /ApEinfo_graphicformat="arrow_data {{0 1 2 0 0 -1} {} 0}
                     width 5 offset 0"
                     /label="LacZ\alpha\fragment(1)"
     CDS             16727..16795
                     /ApEinfo_fwdcolor="#6495ed"
                     /ApEinfo_revcolor="#6495ed"
                     /ApEinfo_graphicformat="arrow_data {{0 1 2 0 0 -1} {} 0}
                     width 5 offset 0"
                     /label="LacZ alpha"
ORIGIN      
        1 ccggatgaat gtcagctact gggctatctg gacaagggaa aacgcaagcg caaagagaaa
       61 gcaggtagct tgcagtgggc ttacatggcg atagctagac tgggcggttt tatggacagc
      121 aagcgaaccg gaattgccag ctggggcgcc ctctggtaag gttgggaagc cctgcaaagt
      181 aaactggatg gctttcttgc cgccaaggat ctgatggcgc aggggatcaa gatctgatca
      241 agagacagga tgaggatcgt ttcgcatgat tgaacaagat ggattgcacg caggttctcc
      301 ggccgcttgg gtggagaggc tattcggcta tgactgggca caacagacaa tcggctgctc
      361 tgatgccgcc gtgttccggc tgtcagcgca ggggcgcccg gttctttttg tcaagaccga
      421 cctgtccggt gccctgaatg aactccaaga cgaggcagcg cggctatcgt ggctggccac
      481 gacgggcgtt ccttgcgcag ctgtgctcga cgttgtcact gaagcgggaa gggactggct
      541 gctattgggc gaagtgccgg ggcaggatct cctgtcatct caccttgctc ctgccgagaa
      601 agtatccatc atggctgatg caatgcggcg gctgcatacg cttgatccgg ctacctgccc
      661 attcgaccac caagcgaaac atcgcatcga gcgagcacgt actcggatgg aagccggtct
      721 tgtcgatcag gatgatctgg acgaagagca tcaggggctc gcgccagccg aactgttcgc
      781 caggctcaag gcgcggatgc ccgacggcga ggatctcgtc gtgacccatg gcgatgcctg
      841 cttgccgaat atcatggtgg aaaatggccg cttttctgga ttcatcgact gtggccggct
      901 gggtgtggcg gaccgctatc aggacatagc gttggctacc cgtgatattg ctgaagagct
      961 tggcggcgaa tgggctgacc gcttcctcgt gctttacggt atcgccgctc ccgattcgca
     1021 gcgcatcgcc ttctatcgcc ttcttgacga gttcttctga gcgggactct ggggttcgct
     1081 agaggatcga tcctttttaa cccatcacat atacctgccg ttcactatta tttagtgaaa
     1141 tgagatatta tgatattttc tgaattgtga ttaaaaaggc aactttatgc ccatgcaaca
     1201 gaaactataa aaaatacaga gaatgaaaag aaacagatag attttttagt tctttaggcc
     1261 cgtagtctgc aaatcctttt atgattttct atcaaacaaa agaggaaaat agaccagttg
     1321 caatccaaac gagagtctaa tagaatgagg tcgaaaagta aatcgcgcgg gtttgttact
     1381 gataaagcag gcaagaccta aaatgtgtaa agggcaaagt gtatactttg gcgtcacccc
     1441 ttacatattt taggtctttt tttattgtgc gtaactaact tgccatcttc aaacaggagg
     1501 gctggaagaa gcagaccgct aacacagtac ataaaaaagg agacatgaac gatgaacatc
     1561 aaaaagtttg caaaacaagc aacagtatta acctttacta ccgcactgct ggcaggaggc
     1621 gcaactcaag cgtttgcgaa agaaacgaac caaaagccat ataaggaaac atacggcatt
     1681 tcccatatta cacgccatga tatgctgcaa atccctgaac agcaaaaaaa tgaaaaatat
     1741 caagtttctg aatttgattc gtccacaatt aaaaatatct cttctgcaaa aggcctggac
     1801 gtttgggaca gctggccatt acaaaacgct gacggcactg tcgcaaacta tcacggctac
     1861 cacatcgtct ttgcattagc cggagatcct aaaaatgcgg atgacacatc gatttacatg
     1921 ttctatcaaa aagtcggcga aacttctatt gacagctgga aaaacgctgg ccgcgtcttt
     1981 aaagacagcg acaaattcga tgcaaatgat tctatcctaa aagaccaaac acaagaatgg
     2041 tcaggttcag ccacatttac atctgacgga aaaatccgtt tattctacac tgatttctcc
     2101 ggtaaacatt acggcaaaca aacactgaca actgcacaag ttaacgtatc agcatcagac
     2161 agctctttga acatcaacgg tgtagaggat tataaatcaa tctttgacgg tgacggaaaa
     2221 acgtatcaaa atgtacagca gttcatcgat gaaggcaact acagctcagg cgacaaccat
     2281 acgctgagag atcctcacta cgtagaagat aaaggccaca aatacttagt atttgaagca
     2341 aacactggaa ctgaagatgg ctaccaaggc gaagaatctt tatttaacaa agcatactat
     2401 ggcaaaagca catcattctt ccgtcaagaa agtcaaaaac ttctgcaaag cgataaaaaa
     2461 cgcacggctg agttagcaaa cggcgctctc ggtatgattg agctaaacga tgattacaca
     2521 ctgaaaaaag tgatgaaacc gctgattgca tctaacacag taacagatga aattgaacgc
     2581 gcgaacgtct ttaaaatgaa cggcaaatgg tacctgttca ctgactcccg cggatcaaaa
     2641 atgacgattg acggcattac gtctaacgat atttacatgc ttggttatgt ttctaattct
     2701 ttaactggcc catacaagcc gctgaacaaa actggccttg tgttaaaaat ggatcttgat
     2761 cctaacgatg taacctttac ttactcacac ttcgctgtac ctcaagcgaa aggaaacaat
     2821 gtcgtgatta caagctatat gacaaacaga ggattctacg cagacaaaca atcaacgttt
     2881 gcgccgagct tcctgctgaa catcaaaggc aagaaaacat ctgttgtcaa agacagcatc
     2941 cttgaacaag gacaattaac agttaacaaa taaaaacgca aaagaaaatg ccgatgggta
     3001 ccgagcgaaa tgaccgacca agcgacgccc aacctgccat cacgagattt cgattccacc
     3061 gccgccttct atgaaaggtt gggcttcgga atcgttttcc gggacgccct cgcggacgtg
     3121 ctcatagtcc acgacgcccg tgattttgta gccctggccg acggccagca ggtaggccga
     3181 caggctcatg ccggccgccg ccgccttttc ctcaatcgct cttcgttcgt ctggaaggca
     3241 gtacaccttg ataggtgggc tgcccttcct ggttggcttg gtttcatcag ccatccgctt
     3301 gccctcatct gttacgccgg cggtagccgg ccagcctcgc agagcaggat tcccgttgag
     3361 caccgccagg tgcgaataag ggacagtgaa gaaggaacac ccgctcgcgg gtgggcctac
     3421 ttcacctatc ctgcccggct gacgccgttg gatacaccaa ggaaagtcta cacgaaccct
     3481 ttggcaaaat cctgtatatc gtgcgaaaaa ggatggatat accgaaaaaa tcgctataat
     3541 gaccccgaag cagggttatg cagcggaaaa gcgctgcttc cctgctgttt tgtggaatat
     3601 ctaccgactg gaaacaggca aatgcaggaa attactgaac tgaggggaca ggcgagagac
     3661 gatgccaaag agctcctgaa aatctcgata actcaaaaaa tacgcccggt agtgatctta
     3721 tttcattatg gtgaaagttg gaacctctta cgtgccgatc aacgtctcat tttcgccaaa
     3781 agttggccca gggcttcccg gtatcaacag ggacaccagg atttatttat tctgcgaagt
     3841 gatcttccgt cacaggtatt tattcggcgc aaagtgcgtc gggtgatgct gccaacttac
     3901 tgatttagtg tatgatggtg tttttgaggt gctccagtgg cttctgtttc tatcagctcc
     3961 tgaaaatctc gataactcaa aaaatacgcc cggtagtgat cttatttcat tatggtgaaa
     4021 gttggaacct cttacgtgcc gatcaacgtc tcattttcgc caaaagttgg cccagggctt
     4081 cccggtatca acagggacac caggatttat ttattctgcg aagtgatctt ccgtcacagg
     4141 tatttattcg gcgcaaagtg cgtcgggtga tgctgccaac ttactgattt agtgtatgat
     4201 ggtgtttttg aggtgctcca gtggcttctg tttctatcag ggctggatga tcctccagcg
     4261 cggggatctc atgctggagt tcttcgccca ccccaaaagg atctaggtga agatcctttt
     4321 tgataatctc atgaccaaaa tcccttaacg tgagttttcg ttccactgag cgtcagaccc
     4381 cgtagaaaag atcaaaggat cttcttgaga tccttttttt ctgcgcgtaa tctgctgctt
     4441 gcaaacaaaa aaaccaccgc taccagcggt ggtttgtttg ccggatcaag agctaccaac
     4501 tctttttccg aaggtaactg gcttcagcag agcgcagata ccaaatactg ttcttctagt
     4561 gtagccgtag ttaggccacc acttcaagaa ctctgtagca ccgcctacat acctcgctct
     4621 gctaatcctg ttaccagtgg ctgctgccag tggcgataag tcgtgtctta ccgggttgga
     4681 ctcaagacga tagttaccgg ataaggcgca gcggtcgggc tgaacggggg gttcgtgcac
     4741 acagcccagc ttggagcgaa cgacctacac cgaactgaga tacctacagc gtgagctatg
     4801 agaaagcgcc acgcttcccg aagggagaaa ggcggacagg tatccggtaa gcggcagggt
     4861 cggaacagga gagcgcacga gggagcttcc agggggaaac gcctggtatc tttatagtcc
     4921 tgtcgggttt cgccacctct gacttgagcg tcgatttttg tgatgctcgt caggggggcg
     4981 gagcctatgg aaaaacgcca gcaacgcggc ctttttacgg ttcctggcct tttgctggcc
     5041 ttttgctcac atgttctttc ctgcgttatc ccctgattct gtggataacc gtattaccgc
     5101 ctttgagtga gctgataccg ctcgccgcag ccgaacgacc gagcgcagcg agtcagtgag
     5161 cgaggaagcg gaagagcgcc caatacgcaa accgcctctc cccgcgcgtt ggccgattca
     5221 ttaatgcagc tggcacgaca ggtttcccga ctggaaagcg ggcagtgagc gcaacgcaat
     5281 taatgtgagt tagctcactc attaggcacc ccaggcttta cactttatgc ttccggctcg
     5341 tatgttgtgt ggaattgtga gcggataaca atttcacaca ggaaacagct atgacatgat
     5401 tacgaattcc cgatcagaag gcgacgcggc cagcggcacg ccttcgacgg caaggaagaa
     5461 ccagatggcg taagggatgg ctgcccacac gccgacatag ccgaacggca ggaagctgct
     5521 ggcgccgacg gcgtccgttt tggcgatgtc gaacaggttg gctgcatcaa aatggggcac
     5581 catgcctatc aggaatacgg ccagggcaat ggcggcgatg gcggtgatga tgaacatcag
     5641 cttcagtgcc tcacccacgc cgaaaatgtg gatgctgatg aacacgatgt agaacgccag
     5701 gtagatcatc cagccgccga taccgaacag cgattggcag taggcgccga tgaacaccgc
     5761 gatggcggct ggggcgatgg cgtattcgat caggatcgcc gtgccggtca aaaagccgcc
     5821 ccacggtccg aacgcgctgc gggcaaagcc gtagccgccg ccagcggtgg ggatcatcga
     5881 cgacagttcg gccagcgaga agcacatgca caggtacatg gttgccatca gcaaggtggc
     5941 caggaacatg ccgccccagc caccctgcgc caggccgaag ttccagccgg cgtaatcgcc
     6001 ggaaatgacg tacgccacgc ccaggccgac cagcagtacc cagccggcgg cgcctttttt
     6061 cagttcacgt tgctggaaat agtcagagcc gactttctcg aagtcgacgg aggagcctgc
     6121 cggcgatccg gcggaatgtt cgcttggcat agattcacct gttttttttc ttggtggccg
     6181 gaagggttcc gggccgatgg tgatgggtgc tgcaggaagc gagccagagc ggttggtgca
     6241 cggttaccgc cctgggtttt gtgtaaagca agtccggcct cttcgcgggc ttgcccgctc
     6301 ccacaggtac cgcaccggct ctggaaccaa cggtgaacct gtaggagcgg gtttacccgc
     6361 gaagaaggcg acgcggtgga tccgacgtcc ataaaaaaat ggcgccgatg ggcgccattt
     6421 ttcactgtta cagggtggcg gtctgctggg tctttttggt ttccggttcc cacagcgctt
     6481 ccagttcttc caaggtctta cctttggttt cgggcacgaa cttccacatg aacagggcgg
     6541 ccagcacgcc catgcagccg tagatccagt agctgaagcc gttgtggaag tgcgccacca
     6601 accagctgtt cttgtccatc attgggaagg tccaggacac gaagtagttg gccagccact
     6661 gggcggccac ggcaatggcc agggctttgc cacggatggc attggggaag atttcggaca
     6721 gcaggaccca gcacacggga ccccacgaca tggcgaaggc ggccacgtag aacaacatcg
     6781 acagcagggc gacaatgccc ggggcctggg tgtagaacgc cgtgcccaag ctgaacatgc
     6841 cgatggccat gcccagggcg ccgatgattt gcagcggctt acggccgaat ttatccacgg
     6901 tcatgatcgc caggaccgta aacgtcaagt taatcacacc cacgataatg gtctgcagca
     6961 gggcgatgtc ggtcgaggcg cccagggtct taaacacttc tggcgcgtaa tacaacacca
     7021 cgttgatccc gacgaactgc tggaaaatgg acaacatcac gccaatcacg atcaccccca
     7081 cgccgaacat cagcaagcgc ccgccggtct tgcggccgtg gtccaaggag tgtttgatct
     7141 cttgcacggc ctgcgtggcc agggtattgc ccatgatctt ccgcaagatg ccttcggctt
     7201 gttcctgctt gccacggctc atcagccagc gcgggctctc ggggacggtg tacagcagca
     7261 tcaggaacag cagcgctgga atacattcgg acgcgaacat gtagcgccaa ccatcggtat
     7321 tcagccagct ggcatcgccc gaacgcgcaa tgaagtaatt cacgcagtac accaacagct
     7381 gcccaaagat gatcgcgaac tggttgaagc tgaccagctt cccccggata tgggcgggcg
     7441 ccaattcggc aatgtacatc ggcgacaaca tggaggccag gccgaccccg atcccaccga
     7501 tgatgcggta gatcacgaac tcgggcacgt aaccggccag atagactggg acggtgttgt
     7561 ccgggttaat cgaggtgaaa cccagttccg gccacgcgga ccccacaccg ctgataaaaa
     7621 acaagacggc cgcgatcttc aagctgtcgc ggcgcccgaa gcggttgctg caatagccgc
     7681 ccagggcccc gccgatgatg cagccgatca gggcgctcgc cacgcagaag cccagcaggc
     7741 tgttggccgc cgactccgac aggttctgcg gggccacgaa cacggtgttc aggctttcca
     7801 cggtgccgct gatcacggcg gtatcataac cgaacagcag gccgcccagg gtggccacca
     7861 aggtgatgct gaagatgtag ctgctgttat actgggtgtt cataagaaat ctccttatgc
     7921 ttaagccaaa actcgagcgt ctgaagcgcc gacaccgtcg gcggcgcgcg ttcgtcggca
     7981 cttggtagcg ctaacatgtg gggatgtcaa gtaggttgtc tgaccagcgc gaaatcctcg
     8041 gcctcacggg cgcgggcggt ccatgctaga agccgccgac aaaccacgac ctggacctct
     8101 tgcccatgac cgacctgacc cctgaagaca ttccatacta gttatgccat gtctcggccg
     8161 ctcggtcatg gcgttgtcct gcttgagctt ggacccttca ggtggtcccg cgcccgccct
     8221 tccgctaggg cgcaagcgcg atttgcaccg cgcgccgggg cttgacatgg gcgtcgtgtt
     8281 agcgctaaca tcgtcatcga caagtgacgg ggggcgtggg cggcgagtca agaccggtcc
     8341 aacgcgcccg ccagcttaag tcacacagga gatatcatat gcaggcctac ttcgaccagc
     8401 tggaccgcgt gcgctacgaa ggcagcaaat cctcgaaccc gctggccttc cgtcactaca
     8461 acccagacga gttggtgctg ggtaagcgca tggaggagca tctgcgcttc gccgcctgct
     8521 attggcacac gttctgctgg aacggcgcgg acatgttcgg cgtcggcgcg tttaaccgcc
     8581 cctggcagca gccgggcgag gccctggcgc tggcgaagcg caaggcggac gtggccttcg
     8641 agttcttcca taaactgcac gtcccattct attgcttcca tgacgtggac gtgagcccag
     8701 agggggcctc cctgaaggag tacatcaata acttcgccca aatggtggac gtgctggccg
     8761 gcaaacaaga agagagcggt gtcaaactgc tgtggggcac cgccaactgt ttcaccaacc
     8821 cccgctacgg cgccggtgcc gccaccaacc cggacccgga ggtgttctcg tgggccgcga
     8881 cccaggtggt gacggcgatg gaagcgaccc acaagctggg cggcgaaaac tacgtcctgt
     8941 ggggcggccg tgaaggttat gagacgctgc tgaataccga tttgcggcag gagcgcgaac
     9001 aactggggcg cttcatgcag atggtggtgg aacataagca taagatcggg ttccagggca
     9061 ccctgttgat cgagccgaaa ccgcaagaac caaccaaaca ccaatacgat tacgatgccg
     9121 cgaccgtcta cggcttcctg aagcagtttg gcctggagaa agagatcaaa ctgaacatcg
     9181 aagcgaacca cgccaccctg gccggccatt cctttcacca cgagatcgcc accgccattg
     9241 ccctggggct gtttggtagc gtggacgcga accggggtga cgcccagttg ggctgggata
     9301 ccgaccagtt cccgaacagc gtcgaggaga acgccctggt gatgtacgaa atcctgaagg
     9361 ccgggggctt tacgacgggt ggtctgaact ttgacgccaa ggtgcgccgc caaagcaccg
     9421 acaagtacga tctgttctac ggccacatcg gcgcgatgga cacgatggcg ctggcgctga
     9481 aaatcgccgc ccgcatgatc gaggacggcg aactggacaa acgcattgcc caacgttact
     9541 ccggttggaa cagcgagctg ggccagcaaa ttctgaaggg ccagatgagc ctggccgacc
     9601 tggccaagta cgcccaggag caccatctgt cgcccgtgca tcaatccggt cgccaggaac
     9661 aactggagaa cttggtgaac cactacctgt tcgataagtg atcaacgagg aggatattta
     9721 tgtacattgg tattgatttg ggcacgtccg gcgtcaaggt gatcctgctg aacgagcaag
     9781 gcgaggtggt ggccgcgcag acggagaagc tgaccgtcag ccgcccccat ccgctgtgga
     9841 gcgaacaaga ccccgaacag tggtggcagg cgaccgaccg cgccatgaaa gccctgggtg
     9901 accagcactc gttgcaggac gtgaaggcgc tgggcatcgc cggccagatg cacggcgcga
     9961 ccctgctgga tgcccaacag cgggtgctgc ggccggcgat cctgtggaac gacggccgtt
    10021 gtgcccaaga gtgcaccttg ttggaggccc gtgtgccgca gagccgcgtg attaccggca
    10081 acctgatgat gccgggcttc acggccccga aactgctgtg ggtccaacgt cacgagccgg
    10141 aaatcttccg gcaaatcgac aaggtgctgc tgcccaaaga ctacctgcgc ctgcgtatga
    10201 cgggcgagtt cgcgagcgac atgagcgacg cggccggcac catgtggctg gatgtggcga
    10261 aacgggactg gagcgatgtg atgctgcagg cctgcgacct gtcgcgcgat cagatgccgg
    10321 ccctgtacga gggctcggaa atcaccggcg ccctgctgcc ggaagtggcg aaggcgtggg
    10381 gcatggccac cgtgccagtg gtggccggcg gcggcgacaa tgccgccggt gccgtcggcg
    10441 tggggatggt cgatgccaac caagccatgc tgtcgctggg caccagcggc gtctacttcg
    10501 ccgtgagcga gggcttcctg tccaagccag aaagcgccgt gcactccttc tgccacgcct
    10561 tgccacagcg ctggcacctg atgtccgtga tgctgagcgc cgcgagctgc ctggactggg
    10621 ccgccaagct gaccggcctg agcaacgtgc cagccctgat tgccgccgcc cagcaagccg
    10681 atgagagcgc cgagccagtg tggttcctgc cgtacctgag cggcgagcgt accccgcaca
    10741 acaatccgca ggccaaaggg gtgttcttcg gtctgacgca ccagcacggc cccaacgaac
    10801 tggcgcgcgc ggtgctggaa ggcgtgggct atgccttggc cgatggtatg gacgtggtgc
    10861 atgcctgcgg catcaagcca cagtcggtga ccctgatcgg cgggggcgcc cggtcggagt
    10921 actggcgcca gatgctggcc gatattagcg gtcaacagtt ggattaccgc accggcggtg
    10981 acgtgggccc ggccctgggc gccgcgcgcc tggcccagat cgccgccaac cccgaaaaat
    11041 ccctgatcga gttgttgccc cagttgcccc tggaacagag ccatctgccg gacgcgcagc
    11101 gttacgcggc ctaccagccg cgccgcgaaa ccttccggcg gctgtaccag cagttgctgc
    11161 cgctgatggc ctaagtcgac aggaggtata atatgaccga caagctgacc tcgctgcgcc
    11221 aatatacgac cgtggtggcc gacacgggcg acattgccgc catgaagctg taccagccgc
    11281 aggacgcgac cacgaacccg tccctgatcc tgaacgccgc ccagattccc gagtatcgga
    11341 aactgatcga cgacgcggtc gcctgggcca agcaacagtc caacgatcgc gcccaacaga
    11401 tcgtcgatgc cacggacaag ttggccgtga acatcggcct ggaaattttg aagctggtgc
    11461 ccggccgtat ctccaccgag gtggatgccc gcctgtcgta cgataccgag gccagcatcg
    11521 cgaaagccaa acgcctgatc aaactgtata acgacgccgg gatctcgaac gatcgcatcc
    11581 tgatcaaatt ggcctcgacg tggcagggca tccgcgcggc ggaacagctg gaaaaagagg
    11641 gtatcaactg caatctgacg ctgctgttca gctttgcgca ggcccgggcg tgcgcggaag
    11701 cgggcgtgtt cctgattagc ccgttcgtgg gccgcatcct ggactggtat aaggccaata
    11761 ccgataagaa ggaatatgcc ccggccgagg acccaggcgt cgtgagcgtg tcggagatct
    11821 accagtacta caaagagcac ggttatgaaa ccgtcgtcat gggtgccagc ttccgcaaca
    11881 tcggcgaaat cttggagctg gccggctgcg accggctgac cattgccccc gccctgttga
    11941 aggagttggc cgagagcgag ggcgccatcg aacgcaagct gtcgtacacc ggcgaggtga
    12001 aagcccgccc ggcccgcatc acggaaagcg agttcctgtg gcagcataac caggacccaa
    12061 tggccgtcga taagctggcg gagggtatcc gcaaattcgc cattgaccaa gagaagttgg
    12121 agaaaatgat cggtgacttg ctgtgaaagt caaggaggta aaatatgtcg tcccgcaaag
    12181 aactggccaa cgcgatccgg gcgctgagca tggacgcggt gcagaaagcc aagagcggcc
    12241 acccgggggc gccgatgggg atggcggaca tcgccgaggt gttgtggcgg gactttttga
    12301 agcacaaccc gcagaaccca agctgggcgg accgcgaccg tttcgtgttg agcaacgggc
    12361 acgggagcat gctgatctac agcctgctgc acctgaccgg ctacgatctg ccgatggagg
    12421 agctgaaaaa cttccgccag ctgcatagca aaaccccggg ccacccggag gtcggctaca
    12481 ccgcgggggt cgaaaccacc accggcccgt tgggccaggg catcgccaac gccgtcggca
    12541 tggccatcgc cgaaaaaacg ctggcggccc agttcaatcg cccggggcac gatattgtgg
    12601 accactacac gtacgccttc atgggcgacg gctgcatgat ggaaggtatc agccacgagg
    12661 tctgcagcct ggcgggcacg ttgaagctgg gcaagctgat cgccttctac gacgacaatg
    12721 gcatctcgat tgacggtcac gtggaggggt ggttcaccga cgacaccgcc atgcgtttcg
    12781 aagcctacgg ctggcatgtc atccgtgaca tcgacggcca cgacgccgcc agcattaagc
    12841 gcgcggtgga agaggcccgg gcggtcacgg acaaaccgtc gctgctgatg tgcaaaacca
    12901 tcatcggttt tggcagcccc aacaaggcgg gtacccacga ctcccacggc gcccccctgg
    12961 gcgacgcgga gatcgccctg acccgcgagc aactgggctg gaagtacgcc ccgttcgaaa
    13021 tcccatccga gatttacgcc cagtgggacg ccaaggaagc cggccaggcg aaggagtcgg
    13081 cctggaatga gaagttcgcc gcctacgcca aggcctaccc gcaggaggcg gcggagttca
    13141 cccgccgtat gaagggtgag atgccgagcg attttgatgc caaggccaag gagttcatcg
    13201 ccaagctgca ggccaaccca gccaagatcg cctcccgcaa ggccagccag aacgccatcg
    13261 aggcgttcgg ccccctgttg cccgaatttt tgggcggttc ggcggacctg gcccccagca
    13321 acctgaccct gtggtcgggt agcaaggcca tcaacgagga tgcggcgggt aattacatcc
    13381 attacggcgt gcgcgagttc ggtatgaccg cgattgccaa cggcatctcc ctgcacggcg
    13441 ggttcctgcc ctacacctcc acgttcctga tgttcgtgga atatgcgcgg aatgccgtgc
    13501 gcatggccgc cctgatgaag caacgtcagg tcatggtgta tacccatgac tcgattgggc
    13561 tgggcgagga cggccccacc caccagccgg tggaacaagt ggcgagcttg cgggtcaccc
    13621 cgaatatgtc cacctggcgg ccgtgcgatc aggtggaaag cgccgtcgcc tggaagtacg
    13681 gcgtcgaacg ccaggacggt ccaaccgccc tgattctgag ccggcagaac ctggcgcagc
    13741 aggagcggac cgaggagcag ctggccaata tcgcgcgcgg cgggtacgtc ttgaaggact
    13801 gcgcggggca gccggaactg attttcatcg ccaccggctc ggaggtggag ctggccgtcg
    13861 cggcctacga gaaactgacc gcggagggcg tcaaggcccg cgtggtgtcg atgccaagca
    13921 cggacgcctt cgacaaacag gacgccgcct accgggagag cgtgctgccg aaggccgtca
    13981 ccgcgcgcgt ggcggtggag gcgggcatcg ccgactattg gtataagtat gtcggcctga
    14041 acggcgccat cgtgggcatg accacgttcg gggagtcggc cccggccgaa ctgctgttcg
    14101 aggaatttgg cttcacggtg gataacgtcg tggccaaagc caaggagttg ctgtgactcg
    14161 agagcggccg cgacgaacaa taaggccgca aatcgcggcc ttttttattg ataacaaaaa
    14221 aacgaaacaa tccatgtaaa aaaagggccc tgaaattcag gaccctttct ggcatcagca
    14281 cgcgtaccgg ttctagtagt ctctatggag gtcaggtatg attactattt acaattaatc
    14341 atcggctcgg ataatgtgat cagacctgga attgtgagcg gataacaatt cttaagatta
    14401 actcacacag gagatatcat atgaaccagc cggtggaacg tcagcgccgg cgcaccaccc
    14461 agagcgcgac gatccgcgat gtggccgcgc gcgcaggcgt gagcccgatg accgtgtcgc
    14521 gcgtgatcaa ccgtgaatcg acggtcaagg aagaaacgcg ccagctggtg gagaaggcca
    14581 ttgccgacct caactacgcc ccaaatccag cagcccgcag cctggcgggc tcggccccct
    14641 ttcgcatcgg cctgctgtac gacaacccga gcaccggcta cctgagcgag ttcctcgtgg
    14701 gcgccctgga cgagtcgtcc cgtaccgggg cccagatcgt gatcgaaaag tgcgcggagc
    14761 ccgagctggc ccgtgccacc ttggcccgcc tcttgaaaac cggcgtggat gggctcatcc
    14821 tccccccgcc gctgtgtgag tcgcccgaag tgctggcgga gatccgtgcc gccggcgccg
    14881 cagcagtcgc agtggcgcct ggtaccgcct ccgccgacat ggcgaccatc cgcatcgaca
    14941 atgaagccgc ggcattcgaa ctgacccagc acctgatcgg tctgggccat aagcgctttg
    15001 gcttcatcaa gggtcacccg aaccaaaccg tgtcccagca acgcttggat ggtttcatga
    15061 cggccctgaa agccgcgggt atcccgcagg agaatatccg tgtggagcag ggctatttca
    15121 cctaccgtag cggcctggag gcggcggaac gcctgttggc cgccgagcct cgcccaaccg
    15181 ccatctttgc cgcgaacgac gacatggccg ccgcaaccgc cggcgtcgcc catcggctgg
    15241 gtctggatgt ccctggcgac gtgagcatcg tgggttttga cgacaccagc atcgccgata
    15301 acatctggcc accgctgacc acggtgcatc agcctatcgc agcaatggcc cgtgcggccg
    15361 tcgatctggt gctggaagaa atccgccgtc atcgggacgg gggcggcgaa ccacgccaac
    15421 tgatgcaccc ccacaccctg atcgtccgtg attcgtcggg ccctgcaggt gtctgagcgg
    15481 ccgcccaggc atcaaataaa acgaaaggct cagtcgaaag actgggcctt tcgttttatc
    15541 tgttgtttgt cggtgaacgc tctcactcga gattttgtta tcaataaaaa aggccccccg
    15601 ttagggaggc cttattgttc gtctctagag gtgtgtctcc ttggtattgt gctttttagg
    15661 gagttgaaaa gcatagagca agggttgggc cagtgttggc ggtcccaggc aaatcaatga
    15721 cttgggtcat ttttacgggc ctgttcaagg accgctgtgc cggcgccggt acgcctgggg
    15781 tgacattttg tgccgtttgc gacacatcac aggcgtgtgc attgcaaagc ctaaccgggt
    15841 ggaggatgct gggctgacgc tctatctgcg gagaattaca acaatgcaga gcaatcactt
    15901 cactcgccat gcccggcagg tccatagcgt tgcccatggc ggggccgggg agggcggcag
    15961 tgatccgtcc atcgcccgtt cctggctgcg ctgcctggag gattaccacc tcgacccggc
    16021 ggtgatcgaa gcgccggtgg tgcttgagca tgggcgcctg ctggaaagcc gcgagcgcct
    16081 gcaccaggtg ctgcaaattg ccgaccatga aatgaacagc ctgcaccagc agctttccgg
    16141 cgcaggccac gcggtgctgc tgaccgacgc ccgcggggtg atcctcaatt gcgtcagtgc
    16201 ccccgccgag cggcgcagct tcgagcgtgc cgggctgtgg ctgggcgctg actggagcga
    16261 ggcgcgcgag ggcaccaatg gcatcggcac atgtctggtc gagcgccagg cgctgaccat
    16321 ccatcagaac gagcacttcc gtggccgtca caccgggctg acctgctcgg ccagcccggt
    16381 gttcgacccg catggcgacc tgctggcggt gctcgacgtg tcctctgcgc gccccgacgt
    16441 atcgcggcaa agccagttcc acaccatggc gttggtcaac ctgtcggcga agatgatcga
    16501 aagctgctat ttcctgcgcc atttcgagca gcaatggtta ttgcgttttc acctgcaagc
    16561 cgagtcggtc ggcctgttca gcgaaggctt gctggcgttc gacggcgatg ggcgcatttg
    16621 cgctgccaaa agcttggcac tggccgtcgt tttacaacgt cgtgactggg aaaaccctgg
    16681 cgttacccaa cttaatcgcc ttgcagcaca tccccctttc gccagctggc gtaatagcga
    16741 agaggcccgc accgatcgcc cttcccaaca gttgcgcagc ctgaatggcg aatggcgata
    16801 agctagcttc acgctgccgc aagcactcag ggcgcaaggg ctgctaaagg aagcggaaca
    16861 cgtagaaagc cagtccgcag aaacggtgct gacc
//
