# Supplementary material for: Dynamic control systems that mimic natural regulation of catabolic pathways enable rapid production of lignocellulose-derived bioproducts
Source: bioRxiv preprint, doi:10.1101/2022.01.12.475730, version 1 (2022-01-13)
Supplement: Supplementary File P1 [file 475730_file04.zip › Supplemental File P1/pJE1283.gb]

LOCUS       pJE1283                 3460 bp ds-DNA     circular     12-JAN-2022
DEFINITION  .
ACCESSION   urn.local...jt-c31n3oj
KEYWORDS    .
SOURCE      .
  ORGANISM  .
COMMENT     COMMENT                                                            
            COMMENT     ApEinfo:methylated:1.
FEATURES             Location/Qualifiers
     rep_origin      35..717
                     /ApEinfo_fwdcolor="gray50"
                     /ApEinfo_revcolor="gray50"
                     /ApEinfo_graphicformat="arrow_data {{0 1 2 0 0 -1} {} 0}
                     width 5 offset 0"
                     /label="ColE1 origin"
     terminator      complement(906..954)
                     /ApEinfo_fwdcolor="#9d1b1c"
                     /ApEinfo_revcolor="#9d1b1c"
                     /ApEinfo_graphicformat="arrow_data {{0 1 2 0 0 -1} {} 0}
                     width 5 offset 0"
                     /label="L3S3P22 terminator"
     terminator      967..1008
                     /ApEinfo_fwdcolor="#9d1b1c"
                     /ApEinfo_revcolor="#9d1b1c"
                     /ApEinfo_graphicformat="arrow_data {{0 1 2 0 0 -1} {} 0}
                     width 5 offset 0"
                     /label="ECK120035133"
     gene            complement(1018..1812)
                     /gene="nptII"
                     /vntifkey=60
                     /ApEinfo_fwdcolor="#66ff66"
                     /ApEinfo_revcolor="#66ff66"
                     /ApEinfo_graphicformat="arrow_data {{0 1 2 0 0 -1} {} 0}
                     width 5 offset 0"
                     /label="nptII"
     misc_recomb     2084..2125
                     /ApEinfo_fwdcolor="#ff8275"
                     /ApEinfo_revcolor="#ff8275"
                     /ApEinfo_graphicformat="arrow_data {{0 1 2 0 0 -1} {} 0}
                     width 5 offset 0"
                     /label="phiC31 attP"
     regulatory      2132..2163
                     /regulatory_class="terminator"
                     /note="TonB terminator"
                     /ApEinfo_fwdcolor="#ff4649"
                     /ApEinfo_revcolor="#ff4649"
                     /ApEinfo_graphicformat="arrow_data {{0 1 2 0 0 -1} {} 0}
                     width 5 offset 0"
                     /label="TonB terminator"
     terminator      2169..2229
                     /locus_tag="/product="" /label=L3S2P21
                     /ApEinfo_fwdcolor=""#9d1b1c"
                     /ApEinfo_revcolor="#9d1b1c"
                     /ApEinfo_graphicformat="arrow_data {{0 1 2 0 0 -1} {} 0}
                     width 5 offset 0"
     promoter        2241..2440
                     /ApEinfo_fwdcolor="#346ee0"
                     /ApEinfo_revcolor="#1d43bd"
                     /ApEinfo_graphicformat="arrow_data {{0 1 2 0 0 -1} {} 0}
                     width 5 offset 0"
                     /modified_by="elmo110"
                     /label="JEb1"
     -35_signal      2356..2361
                     /ApEinfo_fwdcolor="#07e500"
                     /ApEinfo_revcolor="#07e500"
                     /ApEinfo_graphicformat="arrow_data {{0 1 2 0 0 -1} {} 0}
                     width 5 offset 0"
                     /label="-35 (putative)"
     -10_signal      2379..2384
                     /ApEinfo_fwdcolor="#07e500"
                     /ApEinfo_revcolor="#07e500"
                     /ApEinfo_graphicformat="arrow_data {{0 1 2 0 0 -1} {} 0}
                     width 5 offset 0"
                     /label="-10 (putative)"
     RBS             2441..2470
                     /locus_tag="/product="" /label=RBS region
                     /ApEinfo_fwdcolor=""#acdcff"
                     /ApEinfo_revcolor="#acdcff"
                     /ApEinfo_graphicformat="arrow_data {{0 1 2 0 0 -1} {} 0}
                     width 5 offset 0"
     misc_feature    2471..2473
                     /ApEinfo_fwdcolor="#ff0004"
                     /ApEinfo_revcolor="#ff0004"
                     /ApEinfo_graphicformat="arrow_data {{0 1 2 0 0 -1} {} 0}
                     width 5 offset 0"
                     /label="NdeI"
     CDS             2471..3181
                     /ApEinfo_fwdcolor="#ffd1b6"
                     /ApEinfo_revcolor="#ffd1b6"
                     /ApEinfo_graphicformat="arrow_data {{0 1 2 0 0 -1} {} 0}
                     width 5 offset 0"
                     /label="mNeonGreen (Ppu optimized)"
     terminator      3188..3238
                     /ApEinfo_fwdcolor="#9d1b1c"
                     /ApEinfo_revcolor="#9d1b1c"
                     /ApEinfo_graphicformat="arrow_data {{0 1 2 0 0 -1} {} 0}
                     width 5 offset 0"
                     /label="L3S1P13 terminator"
     terminator      complement(3246..3290)
                     /ApEinfo_fwdcolor="#9d1b1c"
                     /ApEinfo_revcolor="#9d1b1c"
                     /ApEinfo_graphicformat="arrow_data {{0 1 2 0 0 -1} {} 0}
                     width 5 offset 0"
                     /label="ECK120010850"
     misc_recomb     3299..3356
                     /locus_tag="/product="" /label=BxB1 attP|misc_recomb
                     /ApEinfo_fwdcolor=""#06ff00"
                     /ApEinfo_revcolor="#06ff00"
                     /ApEinfo_graphicformat="arrow_data {{0 1 2 0 0 -1} {} 0}
                     width 5 offset 0"
                     /modified_by="elmo110"
                     /label="Bxb1 attP"
     terminator      3363..3415
                     /ApEinfo_fwdcolor="#9d1b1c"
                     /ApEinfo_revcolor="#9d1b1c"
                     /ApEinfo_graphicformat="arrow_data {{0 1 2 0 0 -1} {} 0}
                     width 5 offset 0"
                     /label="ECK120033736"
     misc_recomb     3416..3460
                     /ApEinfo_fwdcolor="#ff8275"
                     /ApEinfo_revcolor="#ff8275"
                     /ApEinfo_graphicformat="arrow_data {{0 1 2 0 0 -1} {} 0}
                     width 5 offset 0"
                     /modified_by="elmo110"
                     /label="phiC31 attB"
ORIGIN      
        1 aaaaggatct aggtgaagat cctttttgat aatctcatga ccaaaatccc ttaacgtgag
       61 ttttcgttcc actgagcgtc agaccccgta gaaaagatca aaggatcttc ttgagatcct
      121 ttttttctgc gcgtaatctg ctgcttgcaa acaaaaaaac caccgctacc agcggtggtt
      181 tgtttgccgg atcaagagct accaactctt tttccgaagg taactggctt cagcagagcg
      241 cagataccaa atactgttct tctagtgtag ccgtagttag gccaccactt caagaactct
      301 gtagcaccgc ctacatacct cgctctgcta atcctgttac cagtggctgc tgccagtggc
      361 gataagtcgt gtcttaccgg gttggactca agacgatagt taccggataa ggcgcagcgg
      421 tcgggctgaa cggggggttc gtgcacacag cccagcttgg agcgaacgac ctacaccgaa
      481 ctgagatacc tacagcgtga gctatgagaa agcgccacgc ttcccgaagg gagaaaggcg
      541 gacaggtatc cggtaagcgg cagggtcgga acaggagagc gcacgaggga gcttccaggg
      601 ggaaacgcct ggtatcttta tagtcctgtc gggtttcgcc acctctgact tgagcgtcga
      661 tttttgtgat gctcgtcagg ggggcggagc ctatggaaaa acgccagcaa cgcggccttt
      721 ttacggttcc tggccttttg ctggcctttt gctcacatgt tctttcctgc gttatcccct
      781 gattctgtgg ataaccgtat taccgccttt gagtgagctg ataccgctcg ccgcagccga
      841 acgaccgagc gcagcgagtc agtgagcgag gaagcggaag agcgcccaat acgcaaaccg
      901 cctctgggag accagaaaca aaaaaaggcc gcgttagcgg ccttcaataa ttggacctgg
      961 ctcctaactg atttttaagg cgactgatga gtcgcctttt ttttgtctaa gaattcatca
     1021 gaagaactcg tcaagaaggc gatagaaggc gatgcgctgc gaatcgggag cggcgatacc
     1081 gtaaagcacg aggaagcggt cagcccattc gccgccaagc tcttcagcaa tatcacgggt
     1141 agccaacgct atgtcctgat agcggtccgc cacacccagc cggccacagt cgatgaatcc
     1201 agaaaagcgg ccattttcca ccatgatatt cggcaagcag gcatcgccat gggtcacgac
     1261 gagatcctcg ccgtcgggca tccgcgcctt gagcctggcg aacagttcgg ctggcgcgag
     1321 cccctgatgc tcttcgtcca gatcatcctg atcgacaaga ccggcttcca tccgagtacg
     1381 tgctcgctcg atgcgatgtt tcgcttggtg gtcgaatggg caggtagccg gatcaagcgt
     1441 atgcagccgc cgcattgcat cagccatgat ggatactttc tcggcaggag caaggtgaga
     1501 tgacaggaga tcctgccccg gcacttcgcc caatagcagc cagtcccttc ccgcttcagt
     1561 gacaacgtcg agcacagctg cgcaaggaac gcccgtcgtg gccagccacg atagccgcgc
     1621 tgcctcgtct tggagttcat tcagggcacc ggacaggtcg gtcttgacaa aaagaaccgg
     1681 gcgcccctgc gctgacagcc ggaacacggc ggcatcagag cagccgattg tctgttgtgc
     1741 ccagtcatag ccgaatagcc tctccaccca agcggccgga gaacctgcgt gcaatccatc
     1801 ttgttcaatc atgcgaaacg atcctcatcc tgtctcttga tcagatcttg atcccctgcg
     1861 ccatcagatc cttggcggca agaaagccat ccagtttact ttgcagggct tcccaacctt
     1921 accagagggc gccccagctg gcaattccgg ttcgcttgct gtccataaaa ccgcccagtc
     1981 tagctatcgc catgtaagcc cactgcaagc tacctgcttt ctctttgcgc ttgcgttttc
     2041 ccttgtccag atagcccagt agctgacatt catccgggac gtcgtgcccc aactggggta
     2101 acctttgagt tctctcagtt gggggatcga tagtcaaaag cctccggtcg gaggcttttg
     2161 actagcacct cggtaccaaa ttccagaaaa gaggcctccc gaaagggggg ccttttttcg
     2221 ttttggtcca ctagtagtct tcaggggtca ggtcggtcat gggcaagagg tccaggtcgt
     2281 ggtttgtcgg cggcttctag catggaccgc ccgcgcccgt gaggccgagg atttcgcgct
     2341 ggtcagacaa cctacttgcc gtccccacat gttagcgcta ccaagtgccg acgaacgcgc
     2401 gccgccgacg gtgtcggcgc ttcagacgct cgagttttgg cttaagatta actcacacag
     2461 gagatatcat atggtgtcca aaggggaaga ggacaatatg gcatcgttgc cagctacgca
     2521 tgaactgcac atcttcggct cgattaacgg tgtcgatttc gatatggtcg gccagggtac
     2581 ggggaatcct aacgacggtt atgaggagct gaacctcaaa tcgacgaagg gggatctcca
     2641 gtttagcccc tggattttgg tcccacatat tggttacggc tttcatcagt acctcccgta
     2701 tccggacggt atgagccctt ttcaagctgc tatggtggac ggtagcggtt accaagtcca
     2761 ccggaccatg cagtttgagg atggggcatc gctgacggtc aactaccgtt atacctacga
     2821 aggtagccat attaagggcg aagctcaagt gaagggtacc ggctttccgg cggacggtcc
     2881 ggtgatgacg aactccctca ccgccgccga ttggtgtcgt agcaagaaaa cctatccgaa
     2941 tgacaaaacc atcatctcga cgtttaagtg gagctatacg acgggtaatg gcaagcgcta
     3001 ccgttcgacg gcacgtacca cctacacgtt tgcaaagcct atggctgcaa attacctcaa
     3061 gaatcaacct atgtatgtgt tccggaaaac ggaactcaaa catagcaaaa cggaactgaa
     3121 cttcaaagag tggcagaaag ctttcacgga tgtcatgggt atggacgaac tctataaata
     3181 atctagagac gaacaataag gcctccctaa cggggggcct tttttattga taacaaaaat
     3241 ccacaaggaa aaattaaagg ggagataaaa tccccccttt ttggttaact gcggccgcgt
     3301 cgtggtttgt ctggtcaacc accgcggtct cagtggtgta cggtacaaac cccgacgcta
     3361 gcaacgcatg agaaagcccc cggaagatca ccttccgggg gcttttttat tgcgctgcgg
     3421 gtgccagggc gtgcccttgg gctccccggg cgcgtactcc
//
