# Supplementary material for: Dynamic control systems that mimic natural regulation of catabolic pathways enable rapid production of lignocellulose-derived bioproducts
Source: bioRxiv preprint, doi:10.1101/2022.01.12.475730, version 1 (2022-01-13)
Supplement: Supplementary File P1 [file 475730_file04.zip › Supplemental File P1/pΓêåhsdR_BxB1int-attB.gb]

LOCUS       p∆hsdR_BxB1int-a        8812 bp ds-DNA     circular     12-JAN-2022
DEFINITION  .
ACCESSION   urn.local...1m-ec0c7lh
KEYWORDS    .
SOURCE      .
  ORGANISM  .
COMMENT     ApEinfo:methylated:1.
FEATURES             Location/Qualifiers
     promoter        208..257
                     /locus_tag="/product=""
                     /label=neomycin_kanamycin_promoter_region Promoter|promote
                     r /ApEinfo_fwdcolor=""#346ee0"
                     /ApEinfo_revcolor="#1d43bd"
                     /ApEinfo_graphicformat="arrow_data {{0 1 2 0 0 -1} {} 0}
                     width 5 offset 0"
     gene            346..1140
                     /gene="nptII"
                     /locus_tag="/label=nptII /ApEinfo_fwdcolor=""#acdcff"
                     /ApEinfo_revcolor="#acdcff"
                     /ApEinfo_graphicformat="arrow_data {{0 1 2 0 0 -1} {} 0}
                     width 5 offset 0"
     gene            1632..3053
                     /gene="sacB"
                     /locus_tag="/label=sacB /ApEinfo_fwdcolor=""#acdcff"
                     /ApEinfo_revcolor="#acdcff"
                     /ApEinfo_graphicformat="arrow_data {{0 1 2 0 0 -1} {} 0}
                     width 5 offset 0"
     oriT            3454..3523
                     /locus_tag="/note=""RP4 oriT; color: #ffc0cb"
                     /product="/label=RP4 oriT /ApEinfo_fwdcolor=""pink"
                     /ApEinfo_revcolor="pink"
                     /ApEinfo_graphicformat="arrow_data {{0 1 2 0 0 -1} {} 0}
                     width 5 offset 0"
                     /modified_by="elmo110"
                     /label="oriT"
     rep_origin      4409..5091
                     /ApEinfo_fwdcolor="gray50"
                     /ApEinfo_revcolor="gray50"
                     /ApEinfo_graphicformat="arrow_data {{0 1 2 0 0 -1} {} 0}
                     width 5 offset 0"
                     /label="ColE1 origin"
     promoter        5397..5429
                     /ApEinfo_fwdcolor="#346ee0"
                     /ApEinfo_revcolor="#1d43bd"
                     /ApEinfo_graphicformat="arrow_data {{0 1 2 0 0 -1} {} 0}
                     width 5 offset 0"
                     /label="Plac"
     protein_bind    5430..5453
                     /ApEinfo_fwdcolor="#ffc526"
                     /ApEinfo_revcolor="#ffc526"
                     /ApEinfo_graphicformat="arrow_data {{0 1 2 0 0 -1} {} 0}
                     width 5 offset 0"
                     /label="lac operator"
     misc_recomb     5490..6231
                     /locus_tag="/product="" /label=PP_4741_UP
                     /ApEinfo_fwdcolor=""#8080ff"
                     /ApEinfo_revcolor="#da6a3b"
                     /ApEinfo_graphicformat="arrow_data {{0 1 2 0 0 -1} {} 0}
                     width 5 offset 0"
     promoter        6238..6265
                     /ApEinfo_fwdcolor="#346ee0"
                     /ApEinfo_revcolor="#1d43bd"
                     /ApEinfo_graphicformat="arrow_data {{0 1 2 0 0 -1} {} 0}
                     width 5 offset 0"
                     /label="tac promoter"
     protein_bind    6269..6292
                     /ApEinfo_label="lac operator"
                     /ApEinfo_fwdcolor="#ffc526"
                     /ApEinfo_revcolor="#ffc526"
                     /ApEinfo_graphicformat="arrow_data {{0 1 2 0 0 -1} {} 0}
                     width 5 offset 0"
                     /label="lac operator(1)"
     CDS             6315..7817
                     /ApEinfo_fwdcolor="#e7e8ff"
                     /ApEinfo_revcolor="#e7e8ff"
                     /ApEinfo_graphicformat="arrow_data {{0 1 2 0 0 -1} {} 0}
                     width 5 offset 0"
                     /label="BxB1-int"
     protein_bind    7818..7823
                     /ApEinfo_fwdcolor="#ffc526"
                     /ApEinfo_revcolor="#ffc526"
                     /ApEinfo_graphicformat="arrow_data {{0 1 2 0 0 -1} {} 0}
                     width 5 offset 0"
                     /label="NheI"
     misc_binding    7824..7873
                     /ApEinfo_fwdcolor="#ff4809"
                     /ApEinfo_revcolor="#ff4809"
                     /ApEinfo_graphicformat="arrow_data {{0 1 2 0 0 -1} {} 0}
                     width 5 offset 0"
                     /label="BxB1-attB"
     protein_bind    7874..7879
                     /ApEinfo_fwdcolor="#ffc526"
                     /ApEinfo_revcolor="#ffc526"
                     /ApEinfo_graphicformat="arrow_data {{0 1 2 0 0 -1} {} 0}
                     width 5 offset 0"
                     /label="BamHI"
     misc_recomb     7880..8627
                     /locus_tag="/product="" /label=PP_4741_DWN
                     /ApEinfo_fwdcolor=""#8080ff"
                     /ApEinfo_revcolor="#da6a3b"
                     /ApEinfo_graphicformat="arrow_data {{0 1 2 0 0 -1} {} 0}
                     width 5 offset 0"
     CDS             8725..8793
                     /ApEinfo_fwdcolor="#6495ed"
                     /ApEinfo_revcolor="#6495ed"
                     /ApEinfo_graphicformat="arrow_data {{0 1 2 0 0 -1} {} 0}
                     width 5 offset 0"
                     /label="LacZ alpha"
ORIGIN      
        1 tgccgcaagc actcagggcg caagggctgc taaaggaagc ggaacacgta gaaagccagt
       61 ccgcagaaac ggtgctgacc ccggatgaat gtcagctact gggctatctg gacaagggaa
      121 aacgcaagcg caaagagaaa gcaggtagct tgcagtgggc ttacatggcg atagctagac
      181 tgggcggttt tatggacagc aagcgaaccg gaattgccag ctggggcgcc ctctggtaag
      241 gttgggaagc cctgcaaagt aaactggatg gctttcttgc cgccaaggat ctgatggcgc
      301 aggggatcaa gatctgatca agagacagga tgaggatcgt ttcgcatgat tgaacaagat
      361 ggattgcacg caggttctcc ggccgcttgg gtggagaggc tattcggcta tgactgggca
      421 caacagacaa tcggctgctc tgatgccgcc gtgttccggc tgtcagcgca ggggcgcccg
      481 gttctttttg tcaagaccga cctgtccggt gccctgaatg aactccaaga cgaggcagcg
      541 cggctatcgt ggctggccac gacgggcgtt ccttgcgcag ctgtgctcga cgttgtcact
      601 gaagcgggaa gggactggct gctattgggc gaagtgccgg ggcaggatct cctgtcatct
      661 caccttgctc ctgccgagaa agtatccatc atggctgatg caatgcggcg gctgcatacg
      721 cttgatccgg ctacctgccc attcgaccac caagcgaaac atcgcatcga gcgagcacgt
      781 actcggatgg aagccggtct tgtcgatcag gatgatctgg acgaagagca tcaggggctc
      841 gcgccagccg aactgttcgc caggctcaag gcgcggatgc ccgacggcga ggatctcgtc
      901 gtgacccatg gcgatgcctg cttgccgaat atcatggtgg aaaatggccg cttttctgga
      961 ttcatcgact gtggccggct gggtgtggcg gaccgctatc aggacatagc gttggctacc
     1021 cgtgatattg ctgaagagct tggcggcgaa tgggctgacc gcttcctcgt gctttacggt
     1081 atcgccgctc ccgattcgca gcgcatcgcc ttctatcgcc ttcttgacga gttcttctga
     1141 gcgggactct ggggttcgct agaggatcga tcctttttaa cccatcacat atacctgccg
     1201 ttcactatta tttagtgaaa tgagatatta tgatattttc tgaattgtga ttaaaaaggc
     1261 aactttatgc ccatgcaaca gaaactataa aaaatacaga gaatgaaaag aaacagatag
     1321 attttttagt tctttaggcc cgtagtctgc aaatcctttt atgattttct atcaaacaaa
     1381 agaggaaaat agaccagttg caatccaaac gagagtctaa tagaatgagg tcgaaaagta
     1441 aatcgcgcgg gtttgttact gataaagcag gcaagaccta aaatgtgtaa agggcaaagt
     1501 gtatactttg gcgtcacccc ttacatattt taggtctttt tttattgtgc gtaactaact
     1561 tgccatcttc aaacaggagg gctggaagaa gcagaccgct aacacagtac ataaaaaagg
     1621 agacatgaac gatgaacatc aaaaagtttg caaaacaagc aacagtatta acctttacta
     1681 ccgcactgct ggcaggaggc gcaactcaag cgtttgcgaa agaaacgaac caaaagccat
     1741 ataaggaaac atacggcatt tcccatatta cacgccatga tatgctgcaa atccctgaac
     1801 agcaaaaaaa tgaaaaatat caagtttctg aatttgattc gtccacaatt aaaaatatct
     1861 cttctgcaaa aggcctggac gtttgggaca gctggccatt acaaaacgct gacggcactg
     1921 tcgcaaacta tcacggctac cacatcgtct ttgcattagc cggagatcct aaaaatgcgg
     1981 atgacacatc gatttacatg ttctatcaaa aagtcggcga aacttctatt gacagctgga
     2041 aaaacgctgg ccgcgtcttt aaagacagcg acaaattcga tgcaaatgat tctatcctaa
     2101 aagaccaaac acaagaatgg tcaggttcag ccacatttac atctgacgga aaaatccgtt
     2161 tattctacac tgatttctcc ggtaaacatt acggcaaaca aacactgaca actgcacaag
     2221 ttaacgtatc agcatcagac agctctttga acatcaacgg tgtagaggat tataaatcaa
     2281 tctttgacgg tgacggaaaa acgtatcaaa atgtacagca gttcatcgat gaaggcaact
     2341 acagctcagg cgacaaccat acgctgagag atcctcacta cgtagaagat aaaggccaca
     2401 aatacttagt atttgaagca aacactggaa ctgaagatgg ctaccaaggc gaagaatctt
     2461 tatttaacaa agcatactat ggcaaaagca catcattctt ccgtcaagaa agtcaaaaac
     2521 ttctgcaaag cgataaaaaa cgcacggctg agttagcaaa cggcgctctc ggtatgattg
     2581 agctaaacga tgattacaca ctgaaaaaag tgatgaaacc gctgattgca tctaacacag
     2641 taacagatga aattgaacgc gcgaacgtct ttaaaatgaa cggcaaatgg tacctgttca
     2701 ctgactcccg cggatcaaaa atgacgattg acggcattac gtctaacgat atttacatgc
     2761 ttggttatgt ttctaattct ttaactggcc catacaagcc gctgaacaaa actggccttg
     2821 tgttaaaaat ggatcttgat cctaacgatg taacctttac ttactcacac ttcgctgtac
     2881 ctcaagcgaa aggaaacaat gtcgtgatta caagctatat gacaaacaga ggattctacg
     2941 cagacaaaca atcaacgttt gcgccgagct tcctgctgaa catcaaaggc aagaaaacat
     3001 ctgttgtcaa agacagcatc cttgaacaag gacaattaac agttaacaaa taaaaacgca
     3061 aaagaaaatg ccgatgggta ccgagcgaaa tgaccgacca agcgacgccc aacctgccat
     3121 cacgagattt cgattccacc gccgccttct atgaaaggtt gggcttcgga atcgttttcc
     3181 gggacgccct cgcggacgtg ctcatagtcc acgacgcccg tgattttgta gccctggccg
     3241 acggccagca ggtaggccga caggctcatg ccggccgccg ccgccttttc ctcaatcgct
     3301 cttcgttcgt ctggaaggca gtacaccttg ataggtgggc tgcccttcct ggttggcttg
     3361 gtttcatcag ccatccgctt gccctcatct gttacgccgg cggtagccgg ccagcctcgc
     3421 agagcaggat tcccgttgag caccgccagg tgcgaataag ggacagtgaa gaaggaacac
     3481 ccgctcgcgg gtgggcctac ttcacctatc ctgcccggct gacgccgttg gatacaccaa
     3541 ggaaagtcta cacgaaccct ttggcaaaat cctgtatatc gtgcgaaaaa ggatggatat
     3601 accgaaaaaa tcgctataat gaccccgaag cagggttatg cagcggaaaa gcgctgcttc
     3661 cctgctgttt tgtggaatat ctaccgactg gaaacaggca aatgcaggaa attactgaac
     3721 tgaggggaca ggcgagagac gatgccaaag agctcctgaa aatctcgata actcaaaaaa
     3781 tacgcccggt agtgatctta tttcattatg gtgaaagttg gaacctctta cgtgccgatc
     3841 aacgtctcat tttcgccaaa agttggccca gggcttcccg gtatcaacag ggacaccagg
     3901 atttatttat tctgcgaagt gatcttccgt cacaggtatt tattcggcgc aaagtgcgtc
     3961 gggtgatgct gccaacttac tgatttagtg tatgatggtg tttttgaggt gctccagtgg
     4021 cttctgtttc tatcagctcc tgaaaatctc gataactcaa aaaatacgcc cggtagtgat
     4081 cttatttcat tatggtgaaa gttggaacct cttacgtgcc gatcaacgtc tcattttcgc
     4141 caaaagttgg cccagggctt cccggtatca acagggacac caggatttat ttattctgcg
     4201 aagtgatctt ccgtcacagg tatttattcg gcgcaaagtg cgtcgggtga tgctgccaac
     4261 ttactgattt agtgtatgat ggtgtttttg aggtgctcca gtggcttctg tttctatcag
     4321 ggctggatga tcctccagcg cggggatctc atgctggagt tcttcgccca ccccaaaagg
     4381 atctaggtga agatcctttt tgataatctc atgaccaaaa tcccttaacg tgagttttcg
     4441 ttccactgag cgtcagaccc cgtagaaaag atcaaaggat cttcttgaga tccttttttt
     4501 ctgcgcgtaa tctgctgctt gcaaacaaaa aaaccaccgc taccagcggt ggtttgtttg
     4561 ccggatcaag agctaccaac tctttttccg aaggtaactg gcttcagcag agcgcagata
     4621 ccaaatactg ttcttctagt gtagccgtag ttaggccacc acttcaagaa ctctgtagca
     4681 ccgcctacat acctcgctct gctaatcctg ttaccagtgg ctgctgccag tggcgataag
     4741 tcgtgtctta ccgggttgga ctcaagacga tagttaccgg ataaggcgca gcggtcgggc
     4801 tgaacggggg gttcgtgcac acagcccagc ttggagcgaa cgacctacac cgaactgaga
     4861 tacctacagc gtgagctatg agaaagcgcc acgcttcccg aagggagaaa ggcggacagg
     4921 tatccggtaa gcggcagggt cggaacagga gagcgcacga gggagcttcc agggggaaac
     4981 gcctggtatc tttatagtcc tgtcgggttt cgccacctct gacttgagcg tcgatttttg
     5041 tgatgctcgt caggggggcg gagcctatgg aaaaacgcca gcaacgcggc ctttttacgg
     5101 ttcctggcct tttgctggcc ttttgctcac atgttctttc ctgcgttatc ccctgattct
     5161 gtggataacc gtattaccgc ctttgagtga gctgataccg ctcgccgcag ccgaacgacc
     5221 gagcgcagcg agtcagtgag cgaggaagcg gaagagcgcc caatacgcaa accgcctctc
     5281 cccgcgcgtt ggccgattca ttaatgcagc tggcacgaca ggtttcccga ctggaaagcg
     5341 ggcagtgagc gcaacgcaat taatgtgagt tagctcactc attaggcacc ccaggcttta
     5401 cactttatgc ttccggctcg tatgttgtgt ggaattgtga gcggataaca atttcacaca
     5461 ggaaacagct atgacatgat tacgaattcg catttacgag ctcatttctt gccttgggtc
     5521 tgtaagcgtc gctaagccgt atgacgcagt cctgggtctt caaaataatt tcagcacgct
     5581 cctttgagcc cagctctttg gaatccatca tcgttgcaag ttgggtactc aacgagtcct
     5641 tcatcgatgc actgaaatct acccctttag acttggtcgc atccgcatac tgaaaagcgc
     5701 ctttgaatgc ggcggttaca tctgccgaat acccaaggcc acatgcctta atcgcctgat
     5761 caactggtgc aacagatcga tagggagaaa ggcctgaaca agctgacaag aacacagcgg
     5821 aaagcaacca gatatgacta cgcattaaca atttctccac ccccaaataa tggcactaag
     5881 ccactatacc acttattcga cgtataggtt tggccagagt ggcaggcgcc acttgcgagc
     5941 atccacccaa cgcgaaaatg tcattaatag tagggctgag ctaactgagc gctgacagct
     6001 gggaacacct tgggcatgcg gcttggcttc atgaacaccg atgagcttgg tattgcaacg
     6061 tactggccat gcggctgctg aatcatcatt tagaaaagcc gtgaggtttc cactgccatc
     6121 agcgcatagg aaggcccgac gaccgggcct gagagccccc cgacgatagt ggcagcatgc
     6181 ctctagctat tttgttaaat tcggcaacac gccataggga catagccagc agagctgttg
     6241 acaattaatc atcggctcgt ataatgtgtg gaattgtgag cggataacaa tttcacacat
     6301 aggaggtgat gcagnnnnnn nnnnnnnnnn nnnnnnnnnn nnnnnnnnnn nnnnnnnnnn
     6361 nnnnnnnnnn nnnnnnnnnn nnnnnnnnnn nnnnnnnnnn nnnnnnnnnn nnnnnnnnnn
     6421 nnnnnnnnnn nnnnnnnnnn nnnnnnnnnn nnnnnnnnnn nnnnnnnnnn nnnnnnnnnn
     6481 nnnnnnnnnn nnnnnnnnnn nnnnnnnnnn nnnnnnnnnn nnnnnnnnnn nnnnnnnnnn
     6541 nnnnnnnnnn nnnnnnnnnn nnnnnnnnnn nnnnnnnnnn nnnnnnnnnn nnnnnnnnnn
     6601 nnnnnnnnnn nnnnnnnnnn nnnnnnnnnn nnnnnnnnnn nnnnnnnnnn nnnnnnnnnn
     6661 nnnnnnnnnn nnnnnnnnnn nnnnnnnnnn nnnnnnnnnn nnnnnnnnnn nnnnnnnnnn
     6721 nnnnnnnnnn nnnnnnnnnn nnnnnnnnnn nnnnnnnnnn nnnnnnnnnn nnnnnnnnnn
     6781 nnnnnnnnnn nnnnnnnnnn nnnnnnnnnn nnnnnnnnnn nnnnnnnnnn nnnnnnnnnn
     6841 nnnnnnnnnn nnnnnnnnnn nnnnnnnnnn nnnnnnnnnn nnnnnnnnnn nnnnnnnnnn
     6901 nnnnnnnnnn nnnnnnnnnn nnnnnnnnnn nnnnnnnnnn nnnnnnnnnn nnnnnnnnnn
     6961 nnnnnnnnnn nnnnnnnnnn nnnnnnnnnn nnnnnnnnnn nnnnnnnnnn nnnnnnnnnn
     7021 nnnnnnnnnn nnnnnnnnnn nnnnnnnnnn nnnnnnnnnn nnnnnnnnnn nnnnnnnnnn
     7081 nnnnnnnnnn nnnnnnnnnn nnnnnnnnnn nnnnnnnnnn nnnnnnnnnn nnnnnnnnnn
     7141 nnnnnnnnnn nnnnnnnnnn nnnnnnnnnn nnnnnnnnnn nnnnnnnnnn nnnnnnnnnn
     7201 nnnnnnnnnn nnnnnnnnnn nnnnnnnnnn nnnnnnnnnn nnnnnnnnnn nnnnnnnnnn
     7261 nnnnnnnnnn nnnnnnnnnn nnnnnnnnnn nnnnnnnnnn nnnnnnnnnn nnnnnnnnnn
     7321 nnnnnnnnnn nnnnnnnnnn nnnnnnnnnn nnnnnnnnnn nnnnnnnnnn nnnnnnnnnn
     7381 nnnnnnnnnn nnnnnnnnnn nnnnnnnnnn nnnnnnnnnn nnnnnnnnnn nnnnnnnnnn
     7441 nnnnnnnnnn nnnnnnnnnn nnnnnnnnnn nnnnnnnnnn nnnnnnnnnn nnnnnnnnnn
     7501 nnnnnnnnnn nnnnnnnnnn nnnnnnnnnn nnnnnnnnnn nnnnnnnnnn nnnnnnnnnn
     7561 nnnnnnnnnn nnnnnnnnnn nnnnnnnnnn nnnnnnnnnn nnnnnnnnnn nnnnnnnnnn
     7621 nnnnnnnnnn nnnnnnnnnn nnnnnnnnnn nnnnnnnnnn nnnnnnnnnn nnnnnnnnnn
     7681 nnnnnnnnnn nnnnnnnnnn nnnnnnnnnn nnnnnnnnnn nnnnnnnnnn nnnnnnnnnn
     7741 nnnnnnnnnn nnnnnnnnnn nnnnnnnnnn nnnnnnnnnn nnnnnnnnnn nnnnnnnnnn
     7801 nnnnnnnnnn nnnntaagct agctcggccg gcttgtcgac gacggcggtc tccgtcgtca
     7861 ggatcatccg ggcggatcca acctgttccc gcagctgcag aacctgcacg aatacagcaa
     7921 cacaccctcg gcctttgtgg tgcgcagcgt gtttgaagac gcctacaact acatgaaatc
     7981 cggccagctg ctgcgccagg tgatcaacaa gattcaggaa ggcgtggact tcaacagggc
     8041 ccaggaacgc cacgagttcg gcaacctcta tgaacaattg ctgcgcgacc tgcagaacgc
     8101 cggcaacgcc ggtgagttct acacacctcg accagtcacc gaatttatgg tgcgcatggt
     8161 tgatcccaag ctggctgaaa aggtcatgga cccggcctgc ggcaccggcg gctttctcac
     8221 ctgcgccatc gagcacaagc gcagacgcta tgtaaaaacc gccgaagacg aacgcacctt
     8281 gcaggccagc atttttggcg tggagaaaaa accgctgccg cacctgctgg ccaccaccaa
     8341 catgatcctg catggcatcg aagtgcccag ccagatccgt cacgacaaca ccctgagcaa
     8401 accgctgatc agctggggcc caagcgagcg cgtgcattgt atcgtcgcca acccgccgtt
     8461 cggcggcatg gaagaagacg gtatcgaaac aaattttcct gccgctttcc gcacccggga
     8521 aaccgccgat ttgttcttgg tattgattat gcagctgctc aaagatggtg gccgcgccgc
     8581 agtggtactg cccgatggct tcctttttgg cgaaggcatc aaaagccaag cttggcactg
     8641 gccgtcgttt tacaacgtcg tgactgggaa aaccctggcg ttacccaact taatcgcctt
     8701 gcagcacatc cccctttcgc cagctggcgt aatagcgaag aggcccgcac cgatcgccct
     8761 tcccaacagt tgcgcagcct gaatggcgaa tggcgataag ctagcttcac gc
//
