# Supplementary material for: Dynamic control systems that mimic natural regulation of catabolic pathways enable rapid production of lignocellulose-derived bioproducts
Source: bioRxiv preprint, doi:10.1101/2022.01.12.475730, version 1 (2022-01-13)
Supplement: Supplementary File P1 [file 475730_file04.zip › Supplemental File P1/pJE1341.gb]

LOCUS       pJE1341                 9039 bp ds-DNA     circular     12-JAN-2022
DEFINITION  .
ACCESSION   urn.local...2v-ec0cn5g
KEYWORDS    .
SOURCE      .
  ORGANISM  .
COMMENT     ApEinfo:methylated:1.
FEATURES             Location/Qualifiers
     -35_signal      134..139
                     /ApEinfo_fwdcolor="#07e500"
                     /ApEinfo_revcolor="#07e500"
                     /ApEinfo_graphicformat="arrow_data {{0 1 2 0 0 -1} {} 0}
                     width 5 offset 0"
                     /label="-35 kanR"
     -10_signal      157..162
                     /ApEinfo_fwdcolor="#07e500"
                     /ApEinfo_revcolor="#07e500"
                     /ApEinfo_graphicformat="arrow_data {{0 1 2 0 0 -1} {} 0}
                     width 5 offset 0"
                     /label="-10"
     CDS             266..1060
                     /gene="nptII"
                     /codon_start=1
                     /transl_table=11
                     /product="neomycin phosphotransferase"
                     /protein_id="ACJ66844.1"
                     /db_xref="GI:215434895"
                     /vntifkey=4
                     /ApEinfo_fwdcolor="#66ff66"
                     /ApEinfo_revcolor="#66ff66"
                     /ApEinfo_graphicformat="arrow_data {{0 1 2 0 0 -1} {} 0}
                     width 5 offset 0"
                     /label="neomycin\phosphotransferase"
     CDS             1552..2973
                     /gene="sacB"
                     /codon_start=1
                     /transl_table=11
                     /product="levan sucrase"
                     /protein_id="ACJ66845.1"
                     /db_xref="GI:215434896"
                     /vntifkey=4
                     /ApEinfo_fwdcolor="#66ff66"
                     /ApEinfo_revcolor="#66ff66"
                     /ApEinfo_graphicformat="arrow_data {{0 1 2 0 0 -1} {} 0}
                     width 5 offset 0"
                     /label="levan\sucrase"
     oriT            3374..3443
                     /vntifkey=104
                     /note="RP4 oriT"
                     /ApEinfo_fwdcolor="pink"
                     /ApEinfo_revcolor="pink"
                     /ApEinfo_graphicformat="arrow_data {{0 1 2 0 0 -1} {} 0}
                     width 5 offset 0"
                     /label="RP4\oriT"
     rep_origin      4329..5011
                     /ApEinfo_fwdcolor="gray50"
                     /ApEinfo_revcolor="gray50"
                     /ApEinfo_graphicformat="arrow_data {{0 1 2 0 0 -1} {} 0}
                     width 5 offset 0"
                     /label="ColE1 origin"
     promoter        5300..5379
                     /vntifkey=30
                     /ApEinfo_fwdcolor="#cc66ff"
                     /ApEinfo_revcolor="#cc66ff"
                     /ApEinfo_graphicformat="arrow_data {{0 1 2 0 0 -1} {} 0}
                     width 5 offset 0"
                     /label="lac\promoter"
     promoter        5317..5349
                     /ApEinfo_fwdcolor="#346ee0"
                     /ApEinfo_revcolor="#1d43bd"
                     /ApEinfo_graphicformat="arrow_data {{0 1 2 0 0 -1} {} 0}
                     width 5 offset 0"
                     /label="Plac"
     protein_bind    5350..5373
                     /ApEinfo_fwdcolor="#ffc526"
                     /ApEinfo_revcolor="#ffc526"
                     /ApEinfo_graphicformat="arrow_data {{0 1 2 0 0 -1} {} 0}
                     width 5 offset 0"
                     /label="lac operator"
     misc_binding    5351..5373
                     /ApEinfo_fwdcolor="#6495ed"
                     /ApEinfo_revcolor="#6495ed"
                     /ApEinfo_graphicformat="arrow_data {{0 1 2 0 0 -1} {} 0}
                     width 5 offset 0"
                     /label="LacO"
     misc_feature    5394..5409
                     /vntifkey=21
                     /ApEinfo_fwdcolor="#ff0004"
                     /ApEinfo_revcolor="#ff0004"
                     /ApEinfo_graphicformat="arrow_data {{0 1 2 0 0 -1} {} 0}
                     width 5 offset 0"
                     /label="P1"
     gene            5396..5409
                     /gene="lacZalpha"
                     /vntifkey=60
                     /ApEinfo_fwdcolor="#66ff66"
                     /ApEinfo_revcolor="#66ff66"
                     /ApEinfo_graphicformat="arrow_data {{0 1 2 0 0 -1} {} 0}
                     width 5 offset 0"
                     /label="lacZalpha"
     CDS             5396..5409
                     /gene="lacZalpha"
                     /codon_start=1
                     /transl_table=11
                     /product="LacZ alpha fragment"
                     /protein_id="ACJ66846.1"
                     /db_xref="GI:215434897"
                     /vntifkey=4
                     /ApEinfo_fwdcolor="#66ff66"
                     /ApEinfo_revcolor="#66ff66"
                     /ApEinfo_graphicformat="arrow_data {{0 1 2 0 0 -1} {} 0}
                     width 5 offset 0"
                     /label="LacZ\alpha\fragment"
     misc_feature    5404..5409
                     /ApEinfo_fwdcolor="cyan"
                     /ApEinfo_revcolor="cyan"
                     /ApEinfo_graphicformat="arrow_data {{0 1 2 0 0 -1} {} 0}
                     width 5 offset 0"
                     /label="EcoRI"
     misc_feature    5426..6377
                     /locus_tag="/product="" /label=PP_0545_UP
                     /ApEinfo_fwdcolor=""#ff0004"
                     /ApEinfo_revcolor="#ff0004"
                     /ApEinfo_graphicformat="arrow_data {{0 1 2 0 0 -1} {} 0}
                     width 5 offset 0"
     terminator      6384..6436
                     /ApEinfo_fwdcolor="#9d1b1c"
                     /ApEinfo_revcolor="#9d1b1c"
                     /ApEinfo_graphicformat="arrow_data {{0 1 2 0 0 -1} {} 0}
                     width 5 offset 0"
                     /label="L3S3P21 Terminator"
     misc_feature    complement(6437..6442)
                     /ApEinfo_fwdcolor="cyan"
                     /ApEinfo_revcolor="cyan"
                     /ApEinfo_graphicformat="arrow_data {{0 1 2 0 0 -1} {} 0}
                     width 5 offset 0"
                     /label="Cloning (insertion) site"
     promoter        6448..6535
                     /ApEinfo_fwdcolor="#346ee0"
                     /ApEinfo_revcolor="#1d43bd"
                     /ApEinfo_graphicformat="arrow_data {{0 1 2 0 0 -1} {} 0}
                     width 5 offset 0"
                     /label="JE111111 promoter"
     RBS             6536..6565
                     /locus_tag="/product="" /label=RBS region
                     /ApEinfo_fwdcolor=""#acdcff"
                     /ApEinfo_revcolor="#acdcff"
                     /ApEinfo_graphicformat="arrow_data {{0 1 2 0 0 -1} {} 0}
                     width 5 offset 0"
     CDS             6566..7621
                     /ApEinfo_fwdcolor="#acdcff"
                     /ApEinfo_revcolor="#acdcff"
                     /ApEinfo_graphicformat="arrow_data {{0 1 2 0 0 -1} {} 0}
                     width 5 offset 0"
                     /label="Cc xylR (Ppu opt)"
     terminator      7630..7709
                     /ApEinfo_fwdcolor="#9d1b1c"
                     /ApEinfo_revcolor="#9d1b1c"
                     /ApEinfo_graphicformat="arrow_data {{0 1 2 0 0 -1} {} 0}
                     width 5 offset 0"
                     /label="rrn terminator"
     terminator      complement(7718..7768)
                     /ApEinfo_fwdcolor="#9d1b1c"
                     /ApEinfo_revcolor="#9d1b1c"
                     /ApEinfo_graphicformat="arrow_data {{0 1 2 0 0 -1} {} 0}
                     width 5 offset 0"
                     /label="L3S1P13 terminator"
     terminator      7718..7768
                     /ApEinfo_fwdcolor="#9d1b1c"
                     /ApEinfo_revcolor="#9d1b1c"
                     /ApEinfo_graphicformat="arrow_data {{0 1 2 0 0 -1} {} 0}
                     width 5 offset 0"
                     /label="L3S1P13 Terminator"
     misc_feature    7775..8774
                     /locus_tag="/product="" /label=PP_0545_DN
                     /ApEinfo_fwdcolor=""#ff93ef"
                     /ApEinfo_revcolor="#ff0004"
                     /ApEinfo_graphicformat="arrow_data {{0 1 2 0 0 -1} {} 0}
                     width 5 offset 0"
     misc_feature    8775..8780
                     /ApEinfo_fwdcolor="cyan"
                     /ApEinfo_revcolor="cyan"
                     /ApEinfo_graphicformat="arrow_data {{0 1 2 0 0 -1} {} 0}
                     width 5 offset 0"
                     /label="HindIII"
     CDS             8775..8946
                     /gene="lacZalpha"
                     /codon_start=1
                     /transl_table=11
                     /product="LacZ alpha fragment"
                     /protein_id="ACJ66846.1"
                     /db_xref="GI:215434897"
                     /vntifkey=4
                     /ApEinfo_label="LacZ\alpha\fragment"
                     /ApEinfo_fwdcolor="#66ff66"
                     /ApEinfo_revcolor="#66ff66"
                     /ApEinfo_graphicformat="arrow_data {{0 1 2 0 0 -1} {} 0}
                     width 5 offset 0"
                     /label="LacZ\alpha\fragment(1)"
     CDS             8872..8940
                     /ApEinfo_fwdcolor="#6495ed"
                     /ApEinfo_revcolor="#6495ed"
                     /ApEinfo_graphicformat="arrow_data {{0 1 2 0 0 -1} {} 0}
                     width 5 offset 0"
                     /label="LacZ alpha"
     misc_feature    8928..8946
                     /vntifkey=21
                     /ApEinfo_fwdcolor="#ff0004"
                     /ApEinfo_revcolor="#ff0004"
                     /ApEinfo_graphicformat="arrow_data {{0 1 2 0 0 -1} {} 0}
                     width 5 offset 0"
                     /label="P2"
ORIGIN      
        1 ccggatgaat gtcagctact gggctatctg gacaagggaa aacgcaagcg caaagagaaa
       61 gcaggtagct tgcagtgggc ttacatggcg atagctagac tgggcggttt tatggacagc
      121 aagcgaaccg gaattgccag ctggggcgcc ctctggtaag gttgggaagc cctgcaaagt
      181 aaactggatg gctttcttgc cgccaaggat ctgatggcgc aggggatcaa gatctgatca
      241 agagacagga tgaggatcgt ttcgcatgat tgaacaagat ggattgcacg caggttctcc
      301 ggccgcttgg gtggagaggc tattcggcta tgactgggca caacagacaa tcggctgctc
      361 tgatgccgcc gtgttccggc tgtcagcgca ggggcgcccg gttctttttg tcaagaccga
      421 cctgtccggt gccctgaatg aactccaaga cgaggcagcg cggctatcgt ggctggccac
      481 gacgggcgtt ccttgcgcag ctgtgctcga cgttgtcact gaagcgggaa gggactggct
      541 gctattgggc gaagtgccgg ggcaggatct cctgtcatct caccttgctc ctgccgagaa
      601 agtatccatc atggctgatg caatgcggcg gctgcatacg cttgatccgg ctacctgccc
      661 attcgaccac caagcgaaac atcgcatcga gcgagcacgt actcggatgg aagccggtct
      721 tgtcgatcag gatgatctgg acgaagagca tcaggggctc gcgccagccg aactgttcgc
      781 caggctcaag gcgcggatgc ccgacggcga ggatctcgtc gtgacccatg gcgatgcctg
      841 cttgccgaat atcatggtgg aaaatggccg cttttctgga ttcatcgact gtggccggct
      901 gggtgtggcg gaccgctatc aggacatagc gttggctacc cgtgatattg ctgaagagct
      961 tggcggcgaa tgggctgacc gcttcctcgt gctttacggt atcgccgctc ccgattcgca
     1021 gcgcatcgcc ttctatcgcc ttcttgacga gttcttctga gcgggactct ggggttcgct
     1081 agaggatcga tcctttttaa cccatcacat atacctgccg ttcactatta tttagtgaaa
     1141 tgagatatta tgatattttc tgaattgtga ttaaaaaggc aactttatgc ccatgcaaca
     1201 gaaactataa aaaatacaga gaatgaaaag aaacagatag attttttagt tctttaggcc
     1261 cgtagtctgc aaatcctttt atgattttct atcaaacaaa agaggaaaat agaccagttg
     1321 caatccaaac gagagtctaa tagaatgagg tcgaaaagta aatcgcgcgg gtttgttact
     1381 gataaagcag gcaagaccta aaatgtgtaa agggcaaagt gtatactttg gcgtcacccc
     1441 ttacatattt taggtctttt tttattgtgc gtaactaact tgccatcttc aaacaggagg
     1501 gctggaagaa gcagaccgct aacacagtac ataaaaaagg agacatgaac gatgaacatc
     1561 aaaaagtttg caaaacaagc aacagtatta acctttacta ccgcactgct ggcaggaggc
     1621 gcaactcaag cgtttgcgaa agaaacgaac caaaagccat ataaggaaac atacggcatt
     1681 tcccatatta cacgccatga tatgctgcaa atccctgaac agcaaaaaaa tgaaaaatat
     1741 caagtttctg aatttgattc gtccacaatt aaaaatatct cttctgcaaa aggcctggac
     1801 gtttgggaca gctggccatt acaaaacgct gacggcactg tcgcaaacta tcacggctac
     1861 cacatcgtct ttgcattagc cggagatcct aaaaatgcgg atgacacatc gatttacatg
     1921 ttctatcaaa aagtcggcga aacttctatt gacagctgga aaaacgctgg ccgcgtcttt
     1981 aaagacagcg acaaattcga tgcaaatgat tctatcctaa aagaccaaac acaagaatgg
     2041 tcaggttcag ccacatttac atctgacgga aaaatccgtt tattctacac tgatttctcc
     2101 ggtaaacatt acggcaaaca aacactgaca actgcacaag ttaacgtatc agcatcagac
     2161 agctctttga acatcaacgg tgtagaggat tataaatcaa tctttgacgg tgacggaaaa
     2221 acgtatcaaa atgtacagca gttcatcgat gaaggcaact acagctcagg cgacaaccat
     2281 acgctgagag atcctcacta cgtagaagat aaaggccaca aatacttagt atttgaagca
     2341 aacactggaa ctgaagatgg ctaccaaggc gaagaatctt tatttaacaa agcatactat
     2401 ggcaaaagca catcattctt ccgtcaagaa agtcaaaaac ttctgcaaag cgataaaaaa
     2461 cgcacggctg agttagcaaa cggcgctctc ggtatgattg agctaaacga tgattacaca
     2521 ctgaaaaaag tgatgaaacc gctgattgca tctaacacag taacagatga aattgaacgc
     2581 gcgaacgtct ttaaaatgaa cggcaaatgg tacctgttca ctgactcccg cggatcaaaa
     2641 atgacgattg acggcattac gtctaacgat atttacatgc ttggttatgt ttctaattct
     2701 ttaactggcc catacaagcc gctgaacaaa actggccttg tgttaaaaat ggatcttgat
     2761 cctaacgatg taacctttac ttactcacac ttcgctgtac ctcaagcgaa aggaaacaat
     2821 gtcgtgatta caagctatat gacaaacaga ggattctacg cagacaaaca atcaacgttt
     2881 gcgccgagct tcctgctgaa catcaaaggc aagaaaacat ctgttgtcaa agacagcatc
     2941 cttgaacaag gacaattaac agttaacaaa taaaaacgca aaagaaaatg ccgatgggta
     3001 ccgagcgaaa tgaccgacca agcgacgccc aacctgccat cacgagattt cgattccacc
     3061 gccgccttct atgaaaggtt gggcttcgga atcgttttcc gggacgccct cgcggacgtg
     3121 ctcatagtcc acgacgcccg tgattttgta gccctggccg acggccagca ggtaggccga
     3181 caggctcatg ccggccgccg ccgccttttc ctcaatcgct cttcgttcgt ctggaaggca
     3241 gtacaccttg ataggtgggc tgcccttcct ggttggcttg gtttcatcag ccatccgctt
     3301 gccctcatct gttacgccgg cggtagccgg ccagcctcgc agagcaggat tcccgttgag
     3361 caccgccagg tgcgaataag ggacagtgaa gaaggaacac ccgctcgcgg gtgggcctac
     3421 ttcacctatc ctgcccggct gacgccgttg gatacaccaa ggaaagtcta cacgaaccct
     3481 ttggcaaaat cctgtatatc gtgcgaaaaa ggatggatat accgaaaaaa tcgctataat
     3541 gaccccgaag cagggttatg cagcggaaaa gcgctgcttc cctgctgttt tgtggaatat
     3601 ctaccgactg gaaacaggca aatgcaggaa attactgaac tgaggggaca ggcgagagac
     3661 gatgccaaag agctcctgaa aatctcgata actcaaaaaa tacgcccggt agtgatctta
     3721 tttcattatg gtgaaagttg gaacctctta cgtgccgatc aacgtctcat tttcgccaaa
     3781 agttggccca gggcttcccg gtatcaacag ggacaccagg atttatttat tctgcgaagt
     3841 gatcttccgt cacaggtatt tattcggcgc aaagtgcgtc gggtgatgct gccaacttac
     3901 tgatttagtg tatgatggtg tttttgaggt gctccagtgg cttctgtttc tatcagctcc
     3961 tgaaaatctc gataactcaa aaaatacgcc cggtagtgat cttatttcat tatggtgaaa
     4021 gttggaacct cttacgtgcc gatcaacgtc tcattttcgc caaaagttgg cccagggctt
     4081 cccggtatca acagggacac caggatttat ttattctgcg aagtgatctt ccgtcacagg
     4141 tatttattcg gcgcaaagtg cgtcgggtga tgctgccaac ttactgattt agtgtatgat
     4201 ggtgtttttg aggtgctcca gtggcttctg tttctatcag ggctggatga tcctccagcg
     4261 cggggatctc atgctggagt tcttcgccca ccccaaaagg atctaggtga agatcctttt
     4321 tgataatctc atgaccaaaa tcccttaacg tgagttttcg ttccactgag cgtcagaccc
     4381 cgtagaaaag atcaaaggat cttcttgaga tccttttttt ctgcgcgtaa tctgctgctt
     4441 gcaaacaaaa aaaccaccgc taccagcggt ggtttgtttg ccggatcaag agctaccaac
     4501 tctttttccg aaggtaactg gcttcagcag agcgcagata ccaaatactg ttcttctagt
     4561 gtagccgtag ttaggccacc acttcaagaa ctctgtagca ccgcctacat acctcgctct
     4621 gctaatcctg ttaccagtgg ctgctgccag tggcgataag tcgtgtctta ccgggttgga
     4681 ctcaagacga tagttaccgg ataaggcgca gcggtcgggc tgaacggggg gttcgtgcac
     4741 acagcccagc ttggagcgaa cgacctacac cgaactgaga tacctacagc gtgagctatg
     4801 agaaagcgcc acgcttcccg aagggagaaa ggcggacagg tatccggtaa gcggcagggt
     4861 cggaacagga gagcgcacga gggagcttcc agggggaaac gcctggtatc tttatagtcc
     4921 tgtcgggttt cgccacctct gacttgagcg tcgatttttg tgatgctcgt caggggggcg
     4981 gagcctatgg aaaaacgcca gcaacgcggc ctttttacgg ttcctggcct tttgctggcc
     5041 ttttgctcac atgttctttc ctgcgttatc ccctgattct gtggataacc gtattaccgc
     5101 ctttgagtga gctgataccg ctcgccgcag ccgaacgacc gagcgcagcg agtcagtgag
     5161 cgaggaagcg gaagagcgcc caatacgcaa accgcctctc cccgcgcgtt ggccgattca
     5221 ttaatgcagc tggcacgaca ggtttcccga ctggaaagcg ggcagtgagc gcaacgcaat
     5281 taatgtgagt tagctcactc attaggcacc ccaggcttta cactttatgc ttccggctcg
     5341 tatgttgtgt ggaattgtga gcggataaca atttcacaca ggaaacagct atgacatgat
     5401 tacgaattcc cgatcagaag gcgacgcggc cagcggcacg ccttcgacgg caaggaagaa
     5461 ccagatggcg taagggatgg ctgcccacac gccgacatag ccgaacggca ggaagctgct
     5521 ggcgccgacg gcgtccgttt tggcgatgtc gaacaggttg gctgcatcaa aatggggcac
     5581 catgcctatc aggaatacgg ccagggcaat ggcggcgatg gcggtgatga tgaacatcag
     5641 cttcagtgcc tcacccacgc cgaaaatgtg gatgctgatg aacacgatgt agaacgccag
     5701 gtagatcatc cagccgccga taccgaacag cgattggcag taggcgccga tgaacaccgc
     5761 gatggcggct ggggcgatgg cgtattcgat caggatcgcc gtgccggtca aaaagccgcc
     5821 ccacggtccg aacgcgctgc gggcaaagcc gtagccgccg ccagcggtgg ggatcatcga
     5881 cgacagttcg gccagcgaga agcacatgca caggtacatg gttgccatca gcaaggtggc
     5941 caggaacatg ccgccccagc caccctgcgc caggccgaag ttccagccgg cgtaatcgcc
     6001 ggaaatgacg tacgccacgc ccaggccgac cagcagtacc cagccggcgg cgcctttttt
     6061 cagttcacgt tgctggaaat agtcagagcc gactttctcg aagtcgacgg aggagcctgc
     6121 cggcgatccg gcggaatgtt cgcttggcat agattcacct gttttttttc ttggtggccg
     6181 gaagggttcc gggccgatgg tgatgggtgc tgcaggaagc gagccagagc ggttggtgca
     6241 cggttaccgc cctgggtttt gtgtaaagca agtccggcct cttcgcgggc ttgcccgctc
     6301 ccacaggtac cgcaccggct ctggaaccaa cggtgaacct gtaggagcgg gtttacccgc
     6361 gaagaaggcg acgcggtgga tccccaatta ttgaaggcct ccctaacggg gggccttttt
     6421 ttgtttctgg tctcccacta gtagtctcta tggaggtcag gtatgattac tattgacaat
     6481 taatcatcgg ctcgtataat gtgatcagac ctggaattgt gagcggataa caattcttaa
     6541 gattaactca cacaggagat atcatatgaa ccagccggtg gaacgtcagc gccggcgcac
     6601 cacccagagc gcgacgatcc gcgatgtggc cgcgcgcgca ggcgtgagcc cgatgaccgt
     6661 gtcgcgcgtg atcaaccgtg aatcgacggt caaggaagaa acgcgccagc tggtggagaa
     6721 ggccattgcc gacctcaact acgccccaaa tccagcagcc cgcagcctgg cgggctcggc
     6781 cccctttcgc atcggcctgc tgtacgacaa cccgagcacc ggctacctga gcgagttcct
     6841 cgtgggcgcc ctggacgagt cgtcccgtac cggggcccag atcgtgatcg aaaagtgcgc
     6901 ggagcccgag ctggcccgtg ccaccttggc ccgcctcttg aaaaccggcg tggatgggct
     6961 catcctcccc ccgccgctgt gtgagtcgcc cgaagtgctg gcggagatcc gtgccgccgg
     7021 cgccgcagca gtcgcagtgg cgcctggtac cgcctccgcc gacatggcga ccatccgcat
     7081 cgacaatgaa gccgcggcat tcgaactgac ccagcacctg atcggtctgg gccataagcg
     7141 ctttggcttc atcaagggtc acccgaacca aaccgtgtcc cagcaacgct tggatggttt
     7201 catgacggcc ctgaaagccg cgggtatccc gcaggagaat atccgtgtgg agcagggcta
     7261 tttcacctac cgtagcggcc tggaggcggc ggaacgcctg ttggccgccg agcctcgccc
     7321 aaccgccatc tttgccgcga acgacgacat ggccgccgca accgccggcg tcgcccatcg
     7381 gctgggtctg gatgtccctg gcgacgtgag catcgtgggt tttgacgaca ccagcatcgc
     7441 cgataacatc tggccaccgc tgaccacggt gcatcagcct atcgcagcaa tggcccgtgc
     7501 ggccgtcgat ctggtgctgg aagaaatccg ccgtcatcgg gacgggggcg gcgaaccacg
     7561 ccaactgatg cacccccaca ccctgatcgt ccgtgattcg tcgggccctg caggtgtctg
     7621 agcggccgcc caggcatcaa ataaaacgaa aggctcagtc gaaagactgg gcctttcgtt
     7681 ttatctgttg tttgtcggtg aacgctctca ctcgagattt tgttatcaat aaaaaaggcc
     7741 ccccgttagg gaggccttat tgttcgtctc tagaggtgtg tctccttggt attgtgcttt
     7801 ttagggagtt gaaaagcata gagcaagggt tgggccagtg ttggcggtcc caggcaaatc
     7861 aatgacttgg gtcattttta cgggcctgtt caaggaccgc tgtgccggcg ccggtacgcc
     7921 tggggtgaca ttttgtgccg tttgcgacac atcacaggcg tgtgcattgc aaagcctaac
     7981 cgggtggagg atgctgggct gacgctctat ctgcggagaa ttacaacaat gcagagcaat
     8041 cacttcactc gccatgcccg gcaggtccat agcgttgccc atggcggggc cggggagggc
     8101 ggcagtgatc cgtccatcgc ccgttcctgg ctgcgctgcc tggaggatta ccacctcgac
     8161 ccggcggtga tcgaagcgcc ggtggtgctt gagcatgggc gcctgctgga aagccgcgag
     8221 cgcctgcacc aggtgctgca aattgccgac catgaaatga acagcctgca ccagcagctt
     8281 tccggcgcag gccacgcggt gctgctgacc gacgcccgcg gggtgatcct caattgcgtc
     8341 agtgcccccg ccgagcggcg cagcttcgag cgtgccgggc tgtggctggg cgctgactgg
     8401 agcgaggcgc gcgagggcac caatggcatc ggcacatgtc tggtcgagcg ccaggcgctg
     8461 accatccatc agaacgagca cttccgtggc cgtcacaccg ggctgacctg ctcggccagc
     8521 ccggtgttcg acccgcatgg cgacctgctg gcggtgctcg acgtgtcctc tgcgcgcccc
     8581 gacgtatcgc ggcaaagcca gttccacacc atggcgttgg tcaacctgtc ggcgaagatg
     8641 atcgaaagct gctatttcct gcgccatttc gagcagcaat ggttattgcg ttttcacctg
     8701 caagccgagt cggtcggcct gttcagcgaa ggcttgctgg cgttcgacgg cgatgggcgc
     8761 atttgcgctg ccaaaagctt ggcactggcc gtcgttttac aacgtcgtga ctgggaaaac
     8821 cctggcgtta cccaacttaa tcgccttgca gcacatcccc ctttcgccag ctggcgtaat
     8881 agcgaagagg cccgcaccga tcgcccttcc caacagttgc gcagcctgaa tggcgaatgg
     8941 cgataagcta gcttcacgct gccgcaagca ctcagggcgc aagggctgct aaaggaagcg
     9001 gaacacgtag aaagccagtc cgcagaaacg gtgctgacc
//
