# Supplementary material for: Dynamic control systems that mimic natural regulation of catabolic pathways enable rapid production of lignocellulose-derived bioproducts
Source: bioRxiv preprint, doi:10.1101/2022.01.12.475730, version 1 (2022-01-13)
Supplement: Supplementary File P1 [file 475730_file04.zip › Supplemental File P1/pJE1386.gb]

LOCUS       pJE1386                16894 bp ds-DNA     circular     12-JAN-2022
DEFINITION  .
ACCESSION   urn.local...43-ec0d18j
KEYWORDS    .
SOURCE      .
  ORGANISM  .
COMMENT     ApEinfo:methylated:1.
FEATURES             Location/Qualifiers
     -35_signal      134..139
                     /ApEinfo_fwdcolor="#07e500"
                     /ApEinfo_revcolor="#07e500"
                     /ApEinfo_graphicformat="arrow_data {{0 1 2 0 0 -1} {} 0}
                     width 5 offset 0"
                     /label="-35 kanR"
     -10_signal      157..162
                     /ApEinfo_fwdcolor="#07e500"
                     /ApEinfo_revcolor="#07e500"
                     /ApEinfo_graphicformat="arrow_data {{0 1 2 0 0 -1} {} 0}
                     width 5 offset 0"
                     /label="-10"
     CDS             266..1060
                     /gene="nptII"
                     /codon_start=1
                     /transl_table=11
                     /product="neomycin phosphotransferase"
                     /protein_id="ACJ66844.1"
                     /db_xref="GI:215434895"
                     /vntifkey=4
                     /ApEinfo_fwdcolor="#66ff66"
                     /ApEinfo_revcolor="#66ff66"
                     /ApEinfo_graphicformat="arrow_data {{0 1 2 0 0 -1} {} 0}
                     width 5 offset 0"
                     /label="neomycin\phosphotransferase"
     CDS             1552..2973
                     /gene="sacB"
                     /codon_start=1
                     /transl_table=11
                     /product="levan sucrase"
                     /protein_id="ACJ66845.1"
                     /db_xref="GI:215434896"
                     /vntifkey=4
                     /ApEinfo_fwdcolor="#66ff66"
                     /ApEinfo_revcolor="#66ff66"
                     /ApEinfo_graphicformat="arrow_data {{0 1 2 0 0 -1} {} 0}
                     width 5 offset 0"
                     /label="levan\sucrase"
     oriT            3374..3443
                     /vntifkey=104
                     /note="RP4 oriT"
                     /ApEinfo_fwdcolor="pink"
                     /ApEinfo_revcolor="pink"
                     /ApEinfo_graphicformat="arrow_data {{0 1 2 0 0 -1} {} 0}
                     width 5 offset 0"
                     /label="RP4\oriT"
     rep_origin      4329..5011
                     /ApEinfo_fwdcolor="gray50"
                     /ApEinfo_revcolor="gray50"
                     /ApEinfo_graphicformat="arrow_data {{0 1 2 0 0 -1} {} 0}
                     width 5 offset 0"
                     /label="ColE1 origin"
     promoter        5300..5379
                     /vntifkey=30
                     /ApEinfo_fwdcolor="#cc66ff"
                     /ApEinfo_revcolor="#cc66ff"
                     /ApEinfo_graphicformat="arrow_data {{0 1 2 0 0 -1} {} 0}
                     width 5 offset 0"
                     /label="lac\promoter"
     promoter        5317..5349
                     /ApEinfo_fwdcolor="#346ee0"
                     /ApEinfo_revcolor="#1d43bd"
                     /ApEinfo_graphicformat="arrow_data {{0 1 2 0 0 -1} {} 0}
                     width 5 offset 0"
                     /label="Plac"
     protein_bind    5350..5373
                     /ApEinfo_fwdcolor="#ffc526"
                     /ApEinfo_revcolor="#ffc526"
                     /ApEinfo_graphicformat="arrow_data {{0 1 2 0 0 -1} {} 0}
                     width 5 offset 0"
                     /label="lac operator"
     misc_binding    5351..5373
                     /ApEinfo_fwdcolor="#6495ed"
                     /ApEinfo_revcolor="#6495ed"
                     /ApEinfo_graphicformat="arrow_data {{0 1 2 0 0 -1} {} 0}
                     width 5 offset 0"
                     /label="LacO"
     gene            5396..5409
                     /gene="lacZalpha"
                     /vntifkey=60
                     /ApEinfo_fwdcolor="#66ff66"
                     /ApEinfo_revcolor="#66ff66"
                     /ApEinfo_graphicformat="arrow_data {{0 1 2 0 0 -1} {} 0}
                     width 5 offset 0"
                     /label="lacZalpha"
     CDS             5396..5409
                     /gene="lacZalpha"
                     /codon_start=1
                     /transl_table=11
                     /product="LacZ alpha fragment"
                     /protein_id="ACJ66846.1"
                     /db_xref="GI:215434897"
                     /vntifkey=4
                     /ApEinfo_fwdcolor="#66ff66"
                     /ApEinfo_revcolor="#66ff66"
                     /ApEinfo_graphicformat="arrow_data {{0 1 2 0 0 -1} {} 0}
                     width 5 offset 0"
                     /label="LacZ\alpha\fragment"
     misc_feature    5426..6377
                     /locus_tag="/product="" /label=PP_0545_UP
                     /ApEinfo_fwdcolor=""#ff0004"
                     /ApEinfo_revcolor="#ff0004"
                     /ApEinfo_graphicformat="arrow_data {{0 1 2 0 0 -1} {} 0}
                     width 5 offset 0"
     terminator      complement(6390..6427)
                     /ApEinfo_fwdcolor="#9d1b1c"
                     /ApEinfo_revcolor="#9d1b1c"
                     /ApEinfo_graphicformat="arrow_data {{0 1 2 0 0 -1} {} 0}
                     width 5 offset 0"
                     /label="crr terminator"
     CDS             complement(6428..7903)
                     /ApEinfo_fwdcolor="#e7e8ff"
                     /ApEinfo_revcolor="#e7e8ff"
                     /ApEinfo_graphicformat="arrow_data {{0 1 2 0 0 -1} {} 0}
                     width 5 offset 0"
                     /label="xylE (Ppu opt)"
     promoter        complement(7926..8125)
                     /ApEinfo_fwdcolor="#346ee0"
                     /ApEinfo_revcolor="#1d43bd"
                     /ApEinfo_graphicformat="arrow_data {{0 1 2 0 0 -1} {} 0}
                     width 5 offset 0"
                     /label="PxylX_1"
     -10_signal      complement(7982..7987)
                     /ApEinfo_fwdcolor="#07e500"
                     /ApEinfo_revcolor="#07e500"
                     /ApEinfo_graphicformat="arrow_data {{0 1 2 0 0 -1} {} 0}
                     width 5 offset 0"
                     /label="-10 (putative)"
     protein_bind    complement(7983..7996)
                     /ApEinfo_fwdcolor="#ffc526"
                     /ApEinfo_revcolor="#ffc526"
                     /ApEinfo_graphicformat="arrow_data {{0 1 2 0 0 -1} {} 0}
                     width 5 offset 0"
                     /label="xylO"
     -35_signal      complement(8005..8010)
                     /ApEinfo_fwdcolor="#07e500"
                     /ApEinfo_revcolor="#07e500"
                     /ApEinfo_graphicformat="arrow_data {{0 1 2 0 0 -1} {} 0}
                     width 5 offset 0"
                     /label="-35 (putative)"
     promoter        8155..8354
                     /ApEinfo_fwdcolor="#346ee0"
                     /ApEinfo_revcolor="#1d43bd"
                     /ApEinfo_graphicformat="arrow_data {{0 1 2 0 0 -1} {} 0}
                     width 5 offset 0"
                     /label="PxylX-K31_3"
     -35_signal      8262..8267
                     /ApEinfo_label="-35 (putative)"
                     /ApEinfo_fwdcolor="#07e500"
                     /ApEinfo_revcolor="#07e500"
                     /ApEinfo_graphicformat="arrow_data {{0 1 2 0 0 -1} {} 0}
                     width 5 offset 0"
                     /label="-35 (putative)(1)"
     protein_bind    8277..8290
                     /ApEinfo_label="xylO"
                     /ApEinfo_fwdcolor="#ffc526"
                     /ApEinfo_revcolor="#ffc526"
                     /ApEinfo_graphicformat="arrow_data {{0 1 2 0 0 -1} {} 0}
                     width 5 offset 0"
                     /label="xylO(1)"
     -10_signal      8286..8291
                     /ApEinfo_label="-10 (putative)"
                     /ApEinfo_fwdcolor="#07e500"
                     /ApEinfo_revcolor="#07e500"
                     /ApEinfo_graphicformat="arrow_data {{0 1 2 0 0 -1} {} 0}
                     width 5 offset 0"
                     /label="-10 (putative)(1)"
     CDS             8379..9701
                     /ApEinfo_fwdcolor="#e7e8ff"
                     /ApEinfo_revcolor="#e7e8ff"
                     /ApEinfo_graphicformat="arrow_data {{0 1 2 0 0 -1} {} 0}
                     width 5 offset 0"
                     /label="xylA (Ppu opt)"
     gene            9720..11174
                     /ApEinfo_fwdcolor="#acdcff"
                     /ApEinfo_revcolor="#acdcff"
                     /ApEinfo_graphicformat="arrow_data {{0 1 2 0 0 -1} {} 0}
                     width 5 offset 0"
                     /label="xylB (Ppu opt)"
     CDS             11193..12146
                     /ApEinfo_fwdcolor="#e7e8ff"
                     /ApEinfo_revcolor="#e7e8ff"
                     /ApEinfo_graphicformat="arrow_data {{0 1 2 0 0 -1} {} 0}
                     width 5 offset 0"
                     /label="talB (Ppu opt)"
     gene            12165..14156
                     /ApEinfo_fwdcolor="#acdcff"
                     /ApEinfo_revcolor="#acdcff"
                     /ApEinfo_graphicformat="arrow_data {{0 1 2 0 0 -1} {} 0}
                     width 5 offset 0"
                     /label="tktA (Ppu opt)"
     terminator      14172..14219
                     /ApEinfo_fwdcolor="#9d1b1c"
                     /ApEinfo_revcolor="#9d1b1c"
                     /ApEinfo_graphicformat="arrow_data {{0 1 2 0 0 -1} {} 0}
                     width 5 offset 0"
                     /label="L3S1P22 terminator"
     terminator      14172..14219
                     /ApEinfo_label="L3S1P22 terminator"
                     /ApEinfo_fwdcolor="#9d1b1c"
                     /ApEinfo_revcolor="#9d1b1c"
                     /ApEinfo_graphicformat="arrow_data {{0 1 2 0 0 -1} {} 0}
                     width 5 offset 0"
                     /label="L3S1P22 terminator(1)"
     terminator      complement(14228..14279)
                     /ApEinfo_fwdcolor="#9d1b1c"
                     /ApEinfo_revcolor="#9d1b1c"
                     /ApEinfo_graphicformat="arrow_data {{0 1 2 0 0 -1} {} 0}
                     width 5 offset 0"
                     /label="proS terminator"
     promoter        14303..14390
                     /ApEinfo_fwdcolor="#346ee0"
                     /ApEinfo_revcolor="#1d43bd"
                     /ApEinfo_graphicformat="arrow_data {{0 1 2 0 0 -1} {} 0}
                     width 5 offset 0"
                     /label="JE121411 promoter"
     RBS             14391..14420
                     /locus_tag="/product="" /label=RBS region
                     /ApEinfo_fwdcolor=""#acdcff"
                     /ApEinfo_revcolor="#acdcff"
                     /ApEinfo_graphicformat="arrow_data {{0 1 2 0 0 -1} {} 0}
                     width 5 offset 0"
     CDS             14421..15476
                     /ApEinfo_fwdcolor="#acdcff"
                     /ApEinfo_revcolor="#acdcff"
                     /ApEinfo_graphicformat="arrow_data {{0 1 2 0 0 -1} {} 0}
                     width 5 offset 0"
                     /label="Cc xylR (Ppu opt)"
     terminator      15485..15564
                     /ApEinfo_fwdcolor="#9d1b1c"
                     /ApEinfo_revcolor="#9d1b1c"
                     /ApEinfo_graphicformat="arrow_data {{0 1 2 0 0 -1} {} 0}
                     width 5 offset 0"
                     /label="rrn terminator"
     terminator      complement(15573..15623)
                     /ApEinfo_fwdcolor="#9d1b1c"
                     /ApEinfo_revcolor="#9d1b1c"
                     /ApEinfo_graphicformat="arrow_data {{0 1 2 0 0 -1} {} 0}
                     width 5 offset 0"
                     /label="L3S1P13 terminator"
     terminator      15573..15623
                     /ApEinfo_fwdcolor="#9d1b1c"
                     /ApEinfo_revcolor="#9d1b1c"
                     /ApEinfo_graphicformat="arrow_data {{0 1 2 0 0 -1} {} 0}
                     width 5 offset 0"
                     /label="L3S1P13 Terminator"
     misc_feature    15630..16629
                     /locus_tag="/product="" /label=PP_0545_DN
                     /ApEinfo_fwdcolor=""#ff93ef"
                     /ApEinfo_revcolor="#ff0004"
                     /ApEinfo_graphicformat="arrow_data {{0 1 2 0 0 -1} {} 0}
                     width 5 offset 0"
     gene            16630..16801
                     /gene="lacZalpha"
                     /vntifkey=60
                     /ApEinfo_label="lacZalpha"
                     /ApEinfo_fwdcolor="#66ff66"
                     /ApEinfo_revcolor="#66ff66"
                     /ApEinfo_graphicformat="arrow_data {{0 1 2 0 0 -1} {} 0}
                     width 5 offset 0"
                     /label="lacZalpha(1)"
     CDS             16630..16801
                     /gene="lacZalpha"
                     /codon_start=1
                     /transl_table=11
                     /product="LacZ alpha fragment"
                     /protein_id="ACJ66846.1"
                     /db_xref="GI:215434897"
                     /vntifkey=4
                     /ApEinfo_label="LacZ\alpha\fragment"
                     /ApEinfo_fwdcolor="#66ff66"
                     /ApEinfo_revcolor="#66ff66"
                     /ApEinfo_graphicformat="arrow_data {{0 1 2 0 0 -1} {} 0}
                     width 5 offset 0"
                     /label="LacZ\alpha\fragment(1)"
     CDS             16727..16795
                     /ApEinfo_fwdcolor="#6495ed"
                     /ApEinfo_revcolor="#6495ed"
                     /ApEinfo_graphicformat="arrow_data {{0 1 2 0 0 -1} {} 0}
                     width 5 offset 0"
                     /label="LacZ alpha"
ORIGIN      
        1 ccggatgaat gtcagctact gggctatctg gacaagggaa aacgcaagcg caaagagaaa
       61 gcaggtagct tgcagtgggc ttacatggcg atagctagac tgggcggttt tatggacagc
      121 aagcgaaccg gaattgccag ctggggcgcc ctctggtaag gttgggaagc cctgcaaagt
      181 aaactggatg gctttcttgc cgccaaggat ctgatggcgc aggggatcaa gatctgatca
      241 agagacagga tgaggatcgt ttcgcatgat tgaacaagat ggattgcacg caggttctcc
      301 ggccgcttgg gtggagaggc tattcggcta tgactgggca caacagacaa tcggctgctc
      361 tgatgccgcc gtgttccggc tgtcagcgca ggggcgcccg gttctttttg tcaagaccga
      421 cctgtccggt gccctgaatg aactccaaga cgaggcagcg cggctatcgt ggctggccac
      481 gacgggcgtt ccttgcgcag ctgtgctcga cgttgtcact gaagcgggaa gggactggct
      541 gctattgggc gaagtgccgg ggcaggatct cctgtcatct caccttgctc ctgccgagaa
      601 agtatccatc atggctgatg caatgcggcg gctgcatacg cttgatccgg ctacctgccc
      661 attcgaccac caagcgaaac atcgcatcga gcgagcacgt actcggatgg aagccggtct
      721 tgtcgatcag gatgatctgg acgaagagca tcaggggctc gcgccagccg aactgttcgc
      781 caggctcaag gcgcggatgc ccgacggcga ggatctcgtc gtgacccatg gcgatgcctg
      841 cttgccgaat atcatggtgg aaaatggccg cttttctgga ttcatcgact gtggccggct
      901 gggtgtggcg gaccgctatc aggacatagc gttggctacc cgtgatattg ctgaagagct
      961 tggcggcgaa tgggctgacc gcttcctcgt gctttacggt atcgccgctc ccgattcgca
     1021 gcgcatcgcc ttctatcgcc ttcttgacga gttcttctga gcgggactct ggggttcgct
     1081 agaggatcga tcctttttaa cccatcacat atacctgccg ttcactatta tttagtgaaa
     1141 tgagatatta tgatattttc tgaattgtga ttaaaaaggc aactttatgc ccatgcaaca
     1201 gaaactataa aaaatacaga gaatgaaaag aaacagatag attttttagt tctttaggcc
     1261 cgtagtctgc aaatcctttt atgattttct atcaaacaaa agaggaaaat agaccagttg
     1321 caatccaaac gagagtctaa tagaatgagg tcgaaaagta aatcgcgcgg gtttgttact
     1381 gataaagcag gcaagaccta aaatgtgtaa agggcaaagt gtatactttg gcgtcacccc
     1441 ttacatattt taggtctttt tttattgtgc gtaactaact tgccatcttc aaacaggagg
     1501 gctggaagaa gcagaccgct aacacagtac ataaaaaagg agacatgaac gatgaacatc
     1561 aaaaagtttg caaaacaagc aacagtatta acctttacta ccgcactgct ggcaggaggc
     1621 gcaactcaag cgtttgcgaa agaaacgaac caaaagccat ataaggaaac atacggcatt
     1681 tcccatatta cacgccatga tatgctgcaa atccctgaac agcaaaaaaa tgaaaaatat
     1741 caagtttctg aatttgattc gtccacaatt aaaaatatct cttctgcaaa aggcctggac
     1801 gtttgggaca gctggccatt acaaaacgct gacggcactg tcgcaaacta tcacggctac
     1861 cacatcgtct ttgcattagc cggagatcct aaaaatgcgg atgacacatc gatttacatg
     1921 ttctatcaaa aagtcggcga aacttctatt gacagctgga aaaacgctgg ccgcgtcttt
     1981 aaagacagcg acaaattcga tgcaaatgat tctatcctaa aagaccaaac acaagaatgg
     2041 tcaggttcag ccacatttac atctgacgga aaaatccgtt tattctacac tgatttctcc
     2101 ggtaaacatt acggcaaaca aacactgaca actgcacaag ttaacgtatc agcatcagac
     2161 agctctttga acatcaacgg tgtagaggat tataaatcaa tctttgacgg tgacggaaaa
     2221 acgtatcaaa atgtacagca gttcatcgat gaaggcaact acagctcagg cgacaaccat
     2281 acgctgagag atcctcacta cgtagaagat aaaggccaca aatacttagt atttgaagca
     2341 aacactggaa ctgaagatgg ctaccaaggc gaagaatctt tatttaacaa agcatactat
     2401 ggcaaaagca catcattctt ccgtcaagaa agtcaaaaac ttctgcaaag cgataaaaaa
     2461 cgcacggctg agttagcaaa cggcgctctc ggtatgattg agctaaacga tgattacaca
     2521 ctgaaaaaag tgatgaaacc gctgattgca tctaacacag taacagatga aattgaacgc
     2581 gcgaacgtct ttaaaatgaa cggcaaatgg tacctgttca ctgactcccg cggatcaaaa
     2641 atgacgattg acggcattac gtctaacgat atttacatgc ttggttatgt ttctaattct
     2701 ttaactggcc catacaagcc gctgaacaaa actggccttg tgttaaaaat ggatcttgat
     2761 cctaacgatg taacctttac ttactcacac ttcgctgtac ctcaagcgaa aggaaacaat
     2821 gtcgtgatta caagctatat gacaaacaga ggattctacg cagacaaaca atcaacgttt
     2881 gcgccgagct tcctgctgaa catcaaaggc aagaaaacat ctgttgtcaa agacagcatc
     2941 cttgaacaag gacaattaac agttaacaaa taaaaacgca aaagaaaatg ccgatgggta
     3001 ccgagcgaaa tgaccgacca agcgacgccc aacctgccat cacgagattt cgattccacc
     3061 gccgccttct atgaaaggtt gggcttcgga atcgttttcc gggacgccct cgcggacgtg
     3121 ctcatagtcc acgacgcccg tgattttgta gccctggccg acggccagca ggtaggccga
     3181 caggctcatg ccggccgccg ccgccttttc ctcaatcgct cttcgttcgt ctggaaggca
     3241 gtacaccttg ataggtgggc tgcccttcct ggttggcttg gtttcatcag ccatccgctt
     3301 gccctcatct gttacgccgg cggtagccgg ccagcctcgc agagcaggat tcccgttgag
     3361 caccgccagg tgcgaataag ggacagtgaa gaaggaacac ccgctcgcgg gtgggcctac
     3421 ttcacctatc ctgcccggct gacgccgttg gatacaccaa ggaaagtcta cacgaaccct
     3481 ttggcaaaat cctgtatatc gtgcgaaaaa ggatggatat accgaaaaaa tcgctataat
     3541 gaccccgaag cagggttatg cagcggaaaa gcgctgcttc cctgctgttt tgtggaatat
     3601 ctaccgactg gaaacaggca aatgcaggaa attactgaac tgaggggaca ggcgagagac
     3661 gatgccaaag agctcctgaa aatctcgata actcaaaaaa tacgcccggt agtgatctta
     3721 tttcattatg gtgaaagttg gaacctctta cgtgccgatc aacgtctcat tttcgccaaa
     3781 agttggccca gggcttcccg gtatcaacag ggacaccagg atttatttat tctgcgaagt
     3841 gatcttccgt cacaggtatt tattcggcgc aaagtgcgtc gggtgatgct gccaacttac
     3901 tgatttagtg tatgatggtg tttttgaggt gctccagtgg cttctgtttc tatcagctcc
     3961 tgaaaatctc gataactcaa aaaatacgcc cggtagtgat cttatttcat tatggtgaaa
     4021 gttggaacct cttacgtgcc gatcaacgtc tcattttcgc caaaagttgg cccagggctt
     4081 cccggtatca acagggacac caggatttat ttattctgcg aagtgatctt ccgtcacagg
     4141 tatttattcg gcgcaaagtg cgtcgggtga tgctgccaac ttactgattt agtgtatgat
     4201 ggtgtttttg aggtgctcca gtggcttctg tttctatcag ggctggatga tcctccagcg
     4261 cggggatctc atgctggagt tcttcgccca ccccaaaagg atctaggtga agatcctttt
     4321 tgataatctc atgaccaaaa tcccttaacg tgagttttcg ttccactgag cgtcagaccc
     4381 cgtagaaaag atcaaaggat cttcttgaga tccttttttt ctgcgcgtaa tctgctgctt
     4441 gcaaacaaaa aaaccaccgc taccagcggt ggtttgtttg ccggatcaag agctaccaac
     4501 tctttttccg aaggtaactg gcttcagcag agcgcagata ccaaatactg ttcttctagt
     4561 gtagccgtag ttaggccacc acttcaagaa ctctgtagca ccgcctacat acctcgctct
     4621 gctaatcctg ttaccagtgg ctgctgccag tggcgataag tcgtgtctta ccgggttgga
     4681 ctcaagacga tagttaccgg ataaggcgca gcggtcgggc tgaacggggg gttcgtgcac
     4741 acagcccagc ttggagcgaa cgacctacac cgaactgaga tacctacagc gtgagctatg
     4801 agaaagcgcc acgcttcccg aagggagaaa ggcggacagg tatccggtaa gcggcagggt
     4861 cggaacagga gagcgcacga gggagcttcc agggggaaac gcctggtatc tttatagtcc
     4921 tgtcgggttt cgccacctct gacttgagcg tcgatttttg tgatgctcgt caggggggcg
     4981 gagcctatgg aaaaacgcca gcaacgcggc ctttttacgg ttcctggcct tttgctggcc
     5041 ttttgctcac atgttctttc ctgcgttatc ccctgattct gtggataacc gtattaccgc
     5101 ctttgagtga gctgataccg ctcgccgcag ccgaacgacc gagcgcagcg agtcagtgag
     5161 cgaggaagcg gaagagcgcc caatacgcaa accgcctctc cccgcgcgtt ggccgattca
     5221 ttaatgcagc tggcacgaca ggtttcccga ctggaaagcg ggcagtgagc gcaacgcaat
     5281 taatgtgagt tagctcactc attaggcacc ccaggcttta cactttatgc ttccggctcg
     5341 tatgttgtgt ggaattgtga gcggataaca atttcacaca ggaaacagct atgacatgat
     5401 tacgaattcc cgatcagaag gcgacgcggc cagcggcacg ccttcgacgg caaggaagaa
     5461 ccagatggcg taagggatgg ctgcccacac gccgacatag ccgaacggca ggaagctgct
     5521 ggcgccgacg gcgtccgttt tggcgatgtc gaacaggttg gctgcatcaa aatggggcac
     5581 catgcctatc aggaatacgg ccagggcaat ggcggcgatg gcggtgatga tgaacatcag
     5641 cttcagtgcc tcacccacgc cgaaaatgtg gatgctgatg aacacgatgt agaacgccag
     5701 gtagatcatc cagccgccga taccgaacag cgattggcag taggcgccga tgaacaccgc
     5761 gatggcggct ggggcgatgg cgtattcgat caggatcgcc gtgccggtca aaaagccgcc
     5821 ccacggtccg aacgcgctgc gggcaaagcc gtagccgccg ccagcggtgg ggatcatcga
     5881 cgacagttcg gccagcgaga agcacatgca caggtacatg gttgccatca gcaaggtggc
     5941 caggaacatg ccgccccagc caccctgcgc caggccgaag ttccagccgg cgtaatcgcc
     6001 ggaaatgacg tacgccacgc ccaggccgac cagcagtacc cagccggcgg cgcctttttt
     6061 cagttcacgt tgctggaaat agtcagagcc gactttctcg aagtcgacgg aggagcctgc
     6121 cggcgatccg gcggaatgtt cgcttggcat agattcacct gttttttttc ttggtggccg
     6181 gaagggttcc gggccgatgg tgatgggtgc tgcaggaagc gagccagagc ggttggtgca
     6241 cggttaccgc cctgggtttt gtgtaaagca agtccggcct cttcgcgggc ttgcccgctc
     6301 ccacaggtac cgcaccggct ctggaaccaa cggtgaacct gtaggagcgg gtttacccgc
     6361 gaagaaggcg acgcggtgga tccgacgtcc ataaaaaaat ggcgccgatg ggcgccattt
     6421 ttcactgtta cagggtggcg gtctgctggg tctttttggt ttccggttcc cacagcgctt
     6481 ccagttcttc caaggtctta cctttggttt cgggcacgaa cttccacatg aacagggcgg
     6541 ccagcacgcc catgcagccg tagatccagt agctgaagcc gttgtggaag tgcgccacca
     6601 accagctgtt cttgtccatc attgggaagg tccaggacac gaagtagttg gccagccact
     6661 gggcggccac ggcaatggcc agggctttgc cacggatggc attggggaag atttcggaca
     6721 gcaggaccca gcacacggga ccccacgaca tggcgaaggc ggccacgtag aacaacatcg
     6781 acagcagggc gacaatgccc ggggcctggg tgtagaacgc cgtgcccaag ctgaacatgc
     6841 cgatggccat gcccagggcg ccgatgattt gcagcggctt acggccgaat ttatccacgg
     6901 tcatgatcgc caggaccgta aacgtcaagt taatcacacc cacgataatg gtctgcagca
     6961 gggcgatgtc ggtcgaggcg cccagggtct taaacacttc tggcgcgtaa tacaacacca
     7021 cgttgatccc gacgaactgc tggaaaatgg acaacatcac gccaatcacg atcaccccca
     7081 cgccgaacat cagcaagcgc ccgccggtct tgcggccgtg gtccaaggag tgtttgatct
     7141 cttgcacggc ctgcgtggcc agggtattgc ccatgatctt ccgcaagatg ccttcggctt
     7201 gttcctgctt gccacggctc atcagccagc gcgggctctc ggggacggtg tacagcagca
     7261 tcaggaacag cagcgctgga atacattcgg acgcgaacat gtagcgccaa ccatcggtat
     7321 tcagccagct ggcatcgccc gaacgcgcaa tgaagtaatt cacgcagtac accaacagct
     7381 gcccaaagat gatcgcgaac tggttgaagc tgaccagctt cccccggata tgggcgggcg
     7441 ccaattcggc aatgtacatc ggcgacaaca tggaggccag gccgaccccg atcccaccga
     7501 tgatgcggta gatcacgaac tcgggcacgt aaccggccag atagactggg acggtgttgt
     7561 ccgggttaat cgaggtgaaa cccagttccg gccacgcgga ccccacaccg ctgataaaaa
     7621 acaagacggc cgcgatcttc aagctgtcgc ggcgcccgaa gcggttgctg caatagccgc
     7681 ccagggcccc gccgatgatg cagccgatca gggcgctcgc cacgcagaag cccagcaggc
     7741 tgttggccgc cgactccgac aggttctgcg gggccacgaa cacggtgttc aggctttcca
     7801 cggtgccgct gatcacggcg gtatcataac cgaacagcag gccgcccagg gtggccacca
     7861 aggtgatgct gaagatgtag ctgctgttat actgggtgtt cataagaaat ctccttatgc
     7921 ttaagccaaa actcgagcgt ctgaagcgcc gacaccgtcg gcggcgcgcg ttcgtcggca
     7981 cttggtagcg ctaacatgtg gggatgtcaa gtaggttgtc tgaccagcgc gaaatcctcg
     8041 gcctcacggg cgcgggcggt ccatgctaga agccgccgac aaaccacgac ctggacctct
     8101 tgcccatgac cgacctgacc cctgaagaca ttccatacta gttatgccat gtctcggccg
     8161 ctcggtcatg gcgttgtcct gcttgagctt ggacccttca ggtggtcccg cgcccgccct
     8221 tccgctaggg cgcaagcgcg atttgcaccg cgcgccgggg cttgacatgg gcgtcgtgtt
     8281 agcgctatca tcgtcatcga caagtgacgg ggggcgtggg cggcgagtca agaccggtcc
     8341 aacgcgcccg ccagcttaag tcacacagga gatatcatat gcaggcctac ttcgaccagc
     8401 tggaccgcgt gcgctacgaa ggcagcaaat cctcgaaccc gctggccttc cgtcactaca
     8461 acccagacga gttggtgctg ggtaagcgca tggaggagca tctgcgcttc gccgcctgct
     8521 attggcacac gttctgctgg aacggcgcgg acatgttcgg cgtcggcgcg tttaaccgcc
     8581 cctggcagca gccgggcgag gccctggcgc tggcgaagcg caaggcggac gtggccttcg
     8641 agttcttcca taaactgcac gtcccattct attgcttcca tgacgtggac gtgagcccag
     8701 agggggcctc cctgaaggag tacatcaata acttcgccca aatggtggac gtgctggccg
     8761 gcaaacaaga agagagcggt gtcaaactgc tgtggggcac cgccaactgt ttcaccaacc
     8821 cccgctacgg cgccggtgcc gccaccaacc cggacccgga ggtgttctcg tgggccgcga
     8881 cccaggtggt gacggcgatg gaagcgaccc acaagctggg cggcgaaaac tacgtcctgt
     8941 ggggcggccg tgaaggttat gagacgctgc tgaataccga tttgcggcag gagcgcgaac
     9001 aactggggcg cttcatgcag atggtggtgg aacataagca taagatcggg ttccagggca
     9061 ccctgttgat cgagccgaaa ccgcaagaac caaccaaaca ccaatacgat tacgatgccg
     9121 cgaccgtcta cggcttcctg aagcagtttg gcctggagaa agagatcaaa ctgaacatcg
     9181 aagcgaacca cgccaccctg gccggccatt cctttcacca cgagatcgcc accgccattg
     9241 ccctggggct gtttggtagc gtggacgcga accggggtga cgcccagttg ggctgggata
     9301 ccgaccagtt cccgaacagc gtcgaggaga acgccctggt gatgtacgaa atcctgaagg
     9361 ccgggggctt tacgacgggt ggtctgaact ttgacgccaa ggtgcgccgc caaagcaccg
     9421 acaagtacga tctgttctac ggccacatcg gcgcgatgga cacgatggcg ctggcgctga
     9481 aaatcgccgc ccgcatgatc gaggacggcg aactggacaa acgcattgcc caacgttact
     9541 ccggttggaa cagcgagctg ggccagcaaa ttctgaaggg ccagatgagc ctggccgacc
     9601 tggccaagta cgcccaggag caccatctgt cgcccgtgca tcaatccggt cgccaggaac
     9661 aactggagaa cttggtgaac cactacctgt tcgataagtg atcaacgagg aggatattta
     9721 tgtacattgg tattgatttg ggcacgtccg gcgtcaaggt gatcctgctg aacgagcaag
     9781 gcgaggtggt ggccgcgcag acggagaagc tgaccgtcag ccgcccccat ccgctgtgga
     9841 gcgaacaaga ccccgaacag tggtggcagg cgaccgaccg cgccatgaaa gccctgggtg
     9901 accagcactc gttgcaggac gtgaaggcgc tgggcatcgc cggccagatg cacggcgcga
     9961 ccctgctgga tgcccaacag cgggtgctgc ggccggcgat cctgtggaac gacggccgtt
    10021 gtgcccaaga gtgcaccttg ttggaggccc gtgtgccgca gagccgcgtg attaccggca
    10081 acctgatgat gccgggcttc acggccccga aactgctgtg ggtccaacgt cacgagccgg
    10141 aaatcttccg gcaaatcgac aaggtgctgc tgcccaaaga ctacctgcgc ctgcgtatga
    10201 cgggcgagtt cgcgagcgac atgagcgacg cggccggcac catgtggctg gatgtggcga
    10261 aacgggactg gagcgatgtg atgctgcagg cctgcgacct gtcgcgcgat cagatgccgg
    10321 ccctgtacga gggctcggaa atcaccggcg ccctgctgcc ggaagtggcg aaggcgtggg
    10381 gcatggccac cgtgccagtg gtggccggcg gcggcgacaa tgccgccggt gccgtcggcg
    10441 tggggatggt cgatgccaac caagccatgc tgtcgctggg caccagcggc gtctacttcg
    10501 ccgtgagcga gggcttcctg tccaagccag aaagcgccgt gcactccttc tgccacgcct
    10561 tgccacagcg ctggcacctg atgtccgtga tgctgagcgc cgcgagctgc ctggactggg
    10621 ccgccaagct gaccggcctg agcaacgtgc cagccctgat tgccgccgcc cagcaagccg
    10681 atgagagcgc cgagccagtg tggttcctgc cgtacctgag cggcgagcgt accccgcaca
    10741 acaatccgca ggccaaaggg gtgttcttcg gtctgacgca ccagcacggc cccaacgaac
    10801 tggcgcgcgc ggtgctggaa ggcgtgggct atgccttggc cgatggtatg gacgtggtgc
    10861 atgcctgcgg catcaagcca cagtcggtga ccctgatcgg cgggggcgcc cggtcggagt
    10921 actggcgcca gatgctggcc gatattagcg gtcaacagtt ggattaccgc accggcggtg
    10981 acgtgggccc ggccctgggc gccgcgcgcc tggcccagat cgccgccaac cccgaaaaat
    11041 ccctgatcga gttgttgccc cagttgcccc tggaacagag ccatctgccg gacgcgcagc
    11101 gttacgcggc ctaccagccg cgccgcgaaa ccttccggcg gctgtaccag cagttgctgc
    11161 cgctgatggc ctaagtcgac aggaggtata atatgaccga caagctgacc tcgctgcgcc
    11221 aatatacgac cgtggtggcc gacacgggcg acattgccgc catgaagctg taccagccgc
    11281 aggacgcgac cacgaacccg tccctgatcc tgaacgccgc ccagattccc gagtatcgga
    11341 aactgatcga cgacgcggtc gcctgggcca agcaacagtc caacgatcgc gcccaacaga
    11401 tcgtcgatgc cacggacaag ttggccgtga acatcggcct ggaaattttg aagctggtgc
    11461 ccggccgtat ctccaccgag gtggatgccc gcctgtcgta cgataccgag gccagcatcg
    11521 cgaaagccaa acgcctgatc aaactgtata acgacgccgg gatctcgaac gatcgcatcc
    11581 tgatcaaatt ggcctcgacg tggcagggca tccgcgcggc ggaacagctg gaaaaagagg
    11641 gtatcaactg caatctgacg ctgctgttca gctttgcgca ggcccgggcg tgcgcggaag
    11701 cgggcgtgtt cctgattagc ccgttcgtgg gccgcatcct ggactggtat aaggccaata
    11761 ccgataagaa ggaatatgcc ccggccgagg acccaggcgt cgtgagcgtg tcggagatct
    11821 accagtacta caaagagcac ggttatgaaa ccgtcgtcat gggtgccagc ttccgcaaca
    11881 tcggcgaaat cttggagctg gccggctgcg accggctgac cattgccccc gccctgttga
    11941 aggagttggc cgagagcgag ggcgccatcg aacgcaagct gtcgtacacc ggcgaggtga
    12001 aagcccgccc ggcccgcatc acggaaagcg agttcctgtg gcagcataac caggacccaa
    12061 tggccgtcga taagctggcg gagggtatcc gcaaattcgc cattgaccaa gagaagttgg
    12121 agaaaatgat cggtgacttg ctgtgaaagt caaggaggta aaatatgtcg tcccgcaaag
    12181 aactggccaa cgcgatccgg gcgctgagca tggacgcggt gcagaaagcc aagagcggcc
    12241 acccgggggc gccgatgggg atggcggaca tcgccgaggt gttgtggcgg gactttttga
    12301 agcacaaccc gcagaaccca agctgggcgg accgcgaccg tttcgtgttg agcaacgggc
    12361 acgggagcat gctgatctac agcctgctgc acctgaccgg ctacgatctg ccgatggagg
    12421 agctgaaaaa cttccgccag ctgcatagca aaaccccggg ccacccggag gtcggctaca
    12481 ccgcgggggt cgaaaccacc accggcccgt tgggccaggg catcgccaac gccgtcggca
    12541 tggccatcgc cgaaaaaacg ctggcggccc agttcaatcg cccggggcac gatattgtgg
    12601 accactacac gtacgccttc atgggcgacg gctgcatgat ggaaggtatc agccacgagg
    12661 tctgcagcct ggcgggcacg ttgaagctgg gcaagctgat cgccttctac gacgacaatg
    12721 gcatctcgat tgacggtcac gtggaggggt ggttcaccga cgacaccgcc atgcgtttcg
    12781 aagcctacgg ctggcatgtc atccgtgaca tcgacggcca cgacgccgcc agcattaagc
    12841 gcgcggtgga agaggcccgg gcggtcacgg acaaaccgtc gctgctgatg tgcaaaacca
    12901 tcatcggttt tggcagcccc aacaaggcgg gtacccacga ctcccacggc gcccccctgg
    12961 gcgacgcgga gatcgccctg acccgcgagc aactgggctg gaagtacgcc ccgttcgaaa
    13021 tcccatccga gatttacgcc cagtgggacg ccaaggaagc cggccaggcg aaggagtcgg
    13081 cctggaatga gaagttcgcc gcctacgcca aggcctaccc gcaggaggcg gcggagttca
    13141 cccgccgtat gaagggtgag atgccgagcg attttgatgc caaggccaag gagttcatcg
    13201 ccaagctgca ggccaaccca gccaagatcg cctcccgcaa ggccagccag aacgccatcg
    13261 aggcgttcgg ccccctgttg cccgaatttt tgggcggttc ggcggacctg gcccccagca
    13321 acctgaccct gtggtcgggt agcaaggcca tcaacgagga tgcggcgggt aattacatcc
    13381 attacggcgt gcgcgagttc ggtatgaccg cgattgccaa cggcatctcc ctgcacggcg
    13441 ggttcctgcc ctacacctcc acgttcctga tgttcgtgga atatgcgcgg aatgccgtgc
    13501 gcatggccgc cctgatgaag caacgtcagg tcatggtgta tacccatgac tcgattgggc
    13561 tgggcgagga cggccccacc caccagccgg tggaacaagt ggcgagcttg cgggtcaccc
    13621 cgaatatgtc cacctggcgg ccgtgcgatc aggtggaaag cgccgtcgcc tggaagtacg
    13681 gcgtcgaacg ccaggacggt ccaaccgccc tgattctgag ccggcagaac ctggcgcagc
    13741 aggagcggac cgaggagcag ctggccaata tcgcgcgcgg cgggtacgtc ttgaaggact
    13801 gcgcggggca gccggaactg attttcatcg ccaccggctc ggaggtggag ctggccgtcg
    13861 cggcctacga gaaactgacc gcggagggcg tcaaggcccg cgtggtgtcg atgccaagca
    13921 cggacgcctt cgacaaacag gacgccgcct accgggagag cgtgctgccg aaggccgtca
    13981 ccgcgcgcgt ggcggtggag gcgggcatcg ccgactattg gtataagtat gtcggcctga
    14041 acggcgccat cgtgggcatg accacgttcg gggagtcggc cccggccgaa ctgctgttcg
    14101 aggaatttgg cttcacggtg gataacgtcg tggccaaagc caaggagttg ctgtgactcg
    14161 agagcggccg cgacgaacaa taaggccgca aatcgcggcc ttttttattg ataacaaaaa
    14221 aacgaaacaa tccatgtaaa aaaagggccc tgaaattcag gaccctttct ggcatcagca
    14281 cgcgtaccgg ttctagtagt ctctatggag gtcaggtatg attactattt acaattaatc
    14341 atcggctcgg ataatgtgat cagacctgga attgtgagcg gataacaatt cttaagatta
    14401 actcacacag gagatatcat atgaaccagc cggtggaacg tcagcgccgg cgcaccaccc
    14461 agagcgcgac gatccgcgat gtggccgcgc gcgcaggcgt gagcccgatg accgtgtcgc
    14521 gcgtgatcaa ccgtgaatcg acggtcaagg aagaaacgcg ccagctggtg gagaaggcca
    14581 ttgccgacct caactacgcc ccaaatccag cagcccgcag cctggcgggc tcggccccct
    14641 ttcgcatcgg cctgctgtac gacaacccga gcaccggcta cctgagcgag ttcctcgtgg
    14701 gcgccctgga cgagtcgtcc cgtaccgggg cccagatcgt gatcgaaaag tgcgcggagc
    14761 ccgagctggc ccgtgccacc ttggcccgcc tcttgaaaac cggcgtggat gggctcatcc
    14821 tccccccgcc gctgtgtgag tcgcccgaag tgctggcgga gatccgtgcc gccggcgccg
    14881 cagcagtcgc agtggcgcct ggtaccgcct ccgccgacat ggcgaccatc cgcatcgaca
    14941 atgaagccgc ggcattcgaa ctgacccagc acctgatcgg tctgggccat aagcgctttg
    15001 gcttcatcaa gggtcacccg aaccaaaccg tgtcccagca acgcttggat ggtttcatga
    15061 cggccctgaa agccgcgggt atcccgcagg agaatatccg tgtggagcag ggctatttca
    15121 cctaccgtag cggcctggag gcggcggaac gcctgttggc cgccgagcct cgcccaaccg
    15181 ccatctttgc cgcgaacgac gacatggccg ccgcaaccgc cggcgtcgcc catcggctgg
    15241 gtctggatgt ccctggcgac gtgagcatcg tgggttttga cgacaccagc atcgccgata
    15301 acatctggcc accgctgacc acggtgcatc agcctatcgc agcaatggcc cgtgcggccg
    15361 tcgatctggt gctggaagaa atccgccgtc atcgggacgg gggcggcgaa ccacgccaac
    15421 tgatgcaccc ccacaccctg atcgtccgtg attcgtcggg ccctgcaggt gtctgagcgg
    15481 ccgcccaggc atcaaataaa acgaaaggct cagtcgaaag actgggcctt tcgttttatc
    15541 tgttgtttgt cggtgaacgc tctcactcga gattttgtta tcaataaaaa aggccccccg
    15601 ttagggaggc cttattgttc gtctctagag gtgtgtctcc ttggtattgt gctttttagg
    15661 gagttgaaaa gcatagagca agggttgggc cagtgttggc ggtcccaggc aaatcaatga
    15721 cttgggtcat ttttacgggc ctgttcaagg accgctgtgc cggcgccggt acgcctgggg
    15781 tgacattttg tgccgtttgc gacacatcac aggcgtgtgc attgcaaagc ctaaccgggt
    15841 ggaggatgct gggctgacgc tctatctgcg gagaattaca acaatgcaga gcaatcactt
    15901 cactcgccat gcccggcagg tccatagcgt tgcccatggc ggggccgggg agggcggcag
    15961 tgatccgtcc atcgcccgtt cctggctgcg ctgcctggag gattaccacc tcgacccggc
    16021 ggtgatcgaa gcgccggtgg tgcttgagca tgggcgcctg ctggaaagcc gcgagcgcct
    16081 gcaccaggtg ctgcaaattg ccgaccatga aatgaacagc ctgcaccagc agctttccgg
    16141 cgcaggccac gcggtgctgc tgaccgacgc ccgcggggtg atcctcaatt gcgtcagtgc
    16201 ccccgccgag cggcgcagct tcgagcgtgc cgggctgtgg ctgggcgctg actggagcga
    16261 ggcgcgcgag ggcaccaatg gcatcggcac atgtctggtc gagcgccagg cgctgaccat
    16321 ccatcagaac gagcacttcc gtggccgtca caccgggctg acctgctcgg ccagcccggt
    16381 gttcgacccg catggcgacc tgctggcggt gctcgacgtg tcctctgcgc gccccgacgt
    16441 atcgcggcaa agccagttcc acaccatggc gttggtcaac ctgtcggcga agatgatcga
    16501 aagctgctat ttcctgcgcc atttcgagca gcaatggtta ttgcgttttc acctgcaagc
    16561 cgagtcggtc ggcctgttca gcgaaggctt gctggcgttc gacggcgatg ggcgcatttg
    16621 cgctgccaaa agcttggcac tggccgtcgt tttacaacgt cgtgactggg aaaaccctgg
    16681 cgttacccaa cttaatcgcc ttgcagcaca tccccctttc gccagctggc gtaatagcga
    16741 agaggcccgc accgatcgcc cttcccaaca gttgcgcagc ctgaatggcg aatggcgata
    16801 agctagcttc acgctgccgc aagcactcag ggcgcaaggg ctgctaaagg aagcggaaca
    16861 cgtagaaagc cagtccgcag aaacggtgct gacc
//
