# Supplementary material for: Dynamic control systems that mimic natural regulation of catabolic pathways enable rapid production of lignocellulose-derived bioproducts
Source: bioRxiv preprint, doi:10.1101/2022.01.12.475730, version 1 (2022-01-13)
Supplement: Supplementary File P1 [file 475730_file04.zip › Supplemental File P1/pJE1286.gb]

LOCUS       pJE1286                 3460 bp ds-DNA     circular     12-JAN-2022
DEFINITION  .
ACCESSION   urn.local...jw-c31n3oj
KEYWORDS    .
SOURCE      .
  ORGANISM  .
COMMENT     COMMENT                                                            
            COMMENT     ApEinfo:methylated:1.
FEATURES             Location/Qualifiers
     rep_origin      35..717
                     /ApEinfo_fwdcolor="gray50"
                     /ApEinfo_revcolor="gray50"
                     /ApEinfo_graphicformat="arrow_data {{0 1 2 0 0 -1} {} 0}
                     width 5 offset 0"
                     /label="ColE1 origin"
     terminator      complement(906..954)
                     /ApEinfo_fwdcolor="#9d1b1c"
                     /ApEinfo_revcolor="#9d1b1c"
                     /ApEinfo_graphicformat="arrow_data {{0 1 2 0 0 -1} {} 0}
                     width 5 offset 0"
                     /label="L3S3P22 terminator"
     terminator      967..1008
                     /ApEinfo_fwdcolor="#9d1b1c"
                     /ApEinfo_revcolor="#9d1b1c"
                     /ApEinfo_graphicformat="arrow_data {{0 1 2 0 0 -1} {} 0}
                     width 5 offset 0"
                     /label="ECK120035133"
     gene            complement(1018..1812)
                     /gene="nptII"
                     /vntifkey=60
                     /ApEinfo_fwdcolor="#66ff66"
                     /ApEinfo_revcolor="#66ff66"
                     /ApEinfo_graphicformat="arrow_data {{0 1 2 0 0 -1} {} 0}
                     width 5 offset 0"
                     /label="nptII"
     misc_recomb     2084..2125
                     /ApEinfo_fwdcolor="#ff8275"
                     /ApEinfo_revcolor="#ff8275"
                     /ApEinfo_graphicformat="arrow_data {{0 1 2 0 0 -1} {} 0}
                     width 5 offset 0"
                     /label="phiC31 attP"
     regulatory      2132..2163
                     /regulatory_class="terminator"
                     /note="TonB terminator"
                     /ApEinfo_fwdcolor="#ff4649"
                     /ApEinfo_revcolor="#ff4649"
                     /ApEinfo_graphicformat="arrow_data {{0 1 2 0 0 -1} {} 0}
                     width 5 offset 0"
                     /label="TonB terminator"
     terminator      2169..2229
                     /locus_tag="/product="" /label=L3S2P21
                     /ApEinfo_fwdcolor=""#9d1b1c"
                     /ApEinfo_revcolor="#9d1b1c"
                     /ApEinfo_graphicformat="arrow_data {{0 1 2 0 0 -1} {} 0}
                     width 5 offset 0"
     promoter        2241..2440
                     /ApEinfo_fwdcolor="#346ee0"
                     /ApEinfo_revcolor="#1d43bd"
                     /ApEinfo_graphicformat="arrow_data {{0 1 2 0 0 -1} {} 0}
                     width 5 offset 0"
                     /modified_by="elmo110"
                     /label="JEa3"
     -35_signal      2350..2355
                     /ApEinfo_fwdcolor="#07e500"
                     /ApEinfo_revcolor="#07e500"
                     /ApEinfo_graphicformat="arrow_data {{0 1 2 0 0 -1} {} 0}
                     width 5 offset 0"
                     /label="-35"
     -10_signal      2373..2378
                     /ApEinfo_fwdcolor="#07e500"
                     /ApEinfo_revcolor="#07e500"
                     /ApEinfo_graphicformat="arrow_data {{0 1 2 0 0 -1} {} 0}
                     width 5 offset 0"
                     /label="-10"
     RBS             2441..2470
                     /locus_tag="/product="" /label=RBS region
                     /ApEinfo_fwdcolor=""#acdcff"
                     /ApEinfo_revcolor="#acdcff"
                     /ApEinfo_graphicformat="arrow_data {{0 1 2 0 0 -1} {} 0}
                     width 5 offset 0"
     misc_feature    2471..2473
                     /ApEinfo_fwdcolor="#ff0004"
                     /ApEinfo_revcolor="#ff0004"
                     /ApEinfo_graphicformat="arrow_data {{0 1 2 0 0 -1} {} 0}
                     width 5 offset 0"
                     /label="NdeI"
     CDS             2471..3181
                     /ApEinfo_fwdcolor="#ffd1b6"
                     /ApEinfo_revcolor="#ffd1b6"
                     /ApEinfo_graphicformat="arrow_data {{0 1 2 0 0 -1} {} 0}
                     width 5 offset 0"
                     /label="mNeonGreen (Ppu optimized)"
     terminator      3188..3238
                     /ApEinfo_fwdcolor="#9d1b1c"
                     /ApEinfo_revcolor="#9d1b1c"
                     /ApEinfo_graphicformat="arrow_data {{0 1 2 0 0 -1} {} 0}
                     width 5 offset 0"
                     /label="L3S1P13 terminator"
     terminator      complement(3246..3290)
                     /ApEinfo_fwdcolor="#9d1b1c"
                     /ApEinfo_revcolor="#9d1b1c"
                     /ApEinfo_graphicformat="arrow_data {{0 1 2 0 0 -1} {} 0}
                     width 5 offset 0"
                     /label="ECK120010850"
     misc_recomb     3299..3356
                     /locus_tag="/product="" /label=BxB1 attP|misc_recomb
                     /ApEinfo_fwdcolor=""#06ff00"
                     /ApEinfo_revcolor="#06ff00"
                     /ApEinfo_graphicformat="arrow_data {{0 1 2 0 0 -1} {} 0}
                     width 5 offset 0"
                     /modified_by="elmo110"
                     /label="Bxb1 attP"
     terminator      3363..3415
                     /ApEinfo_fwdcolor="#9d1b1c"
                     /ApEinfo_revcolor="#9d1b1c"
                     /ApEinfo_graphicformat="arrow_data {{0 1 2 0 0 -1} {} 0}
                     width 5 offset 0"
                     /label="ECK120033736"
     misc_recomb     3416..3460
                     /ApEinfo_fwdcolor="#ff8275"
                     /ApEinfo_revcolor="#ff8275"
                     /ApEinfo_graphicformat="arrow_data {{0 1 2 0 0 -1} {} 0}
                     width 5 offset 0"
                     /modified_by="elmo110"
                     /label="phiC31 attB"
ORIGIN      
        1 aaaaggatct aggtgaagat cctttttgat aatctcatga ccaaaatccc ttaacgtgag
       61 ttttcgttcc actgagcgtc agaccccgta gaaaagatca aaggatcttc ttgagatcct
      121 ttttttctgc gcgtaatctg ctgcttgcaa acaaaaaaac caccgctacc agcggtggtt
      181 tgtttgccgg atcaagagct accaactctt tttccgaagg taactggctt cagcagagcg
      241 cagataccaa atactgttct tctagtgtag ccgtagttag gccaccactt caagaactct
      301 gtagcaccgc ctacatacct cgctctgcta atcctgttac cagtggctgc tgccagtggc
      361 gataagtcgt gtcttaccgg gttggactca agacgatagt taccggataa ggcgcagcgg
      421 tcgggctgaa cggggggttc gtgcacacag cccagcttgg agcgaacgac ctacaccgaa
      481 ctgagatacc tacagcgtga gctatgagaa agcgccacgc ttcccgaagg gagaaaggcg
      541 gacaggtatc cggtaagcgg cagggtcgga acaggagagc gcacgaggga gcttccaggg
      601 ggaaacgcct ggtatcttta tagtcctgtc gggtttcgcc acctctgact tgagcgtcga
      661 tttttgtgat gctcgtcagg ggggcggagc ctatggaaaa acgccagcaa cgcggccttt
      721 ttacggttcc tggccttttg ctggcctttt gctcacatgt tctttcctgc gttatcccct
      781 gattctgtgg ataaccgtat taccgccttt gagtgagctg ataccgctcg ccgcagccga
      841 acgaccgagc gcagcgagtc agtgagcgag gaagcggaag agcgcccaat acgcaaaccg
      901 cctctgggag accagaaaca aaaaaaggcc gcgttagcgg ccttcaataa ttggacctgg
      961 ctcctaactg atttttaagg cgactgatga gtcgcctttt ttttgtctaa gaattcatca
     1021 gaagaactcg tcaagaaggc gatagaaggc gatgcgctgc gaatcgggag cggcgatacc
     1081 gtaaagcacg aggaagcggt cagcccattc gccgccaagc tcttcagcaa tatcacgggt
     1141 agccaacgct atgtcctgat agcggtccgc cacacccagc cggccacagt cgatgaatcc
     1201 agaaaagcgg ccattttcca ccatgatatt cggcaagcag gcatcgccat gggtcacgac
     1261 gagatcctcg ccgtcgggca tccgcgcctt gagcctggcg aacagttcgg ctggcgcgag
     1321 cccctgatgc tcttcgtcca gatcatcctg atcgacaaga ccggcttcca tccgagtacg
     1381 tgctcgctcg atgcgatgtt tcgcttggtg gtcgaatggg caggtagccg gatcaagcgt
     1441 atgcagccgc cgcattgcat cagccatgat ggatactttc tcggcaggag caaggtgaga
     1501 tgacaggaga tcctgccccg gcacttcgcc caatagcagc cagtcccttc ccgcttcagt
     1561 gacaacgtcg agcacagctg cgcaaggaac gcccgtcgtg gccagccacg atagccgcgc
     1621 tgcctcgtct tggagttcat tcagggcacc ggacaggtcg gtcttgacaa aaagaaccgg
     1681 gcgcccctgc gctgacagcc ggaacacggc ggcatcagag cagccgattg tctgttgtgc
     1741 ccagtcatag ccgaatagcc tctccaccca agcggccgga gaacctgcgt gcaatccatc
     1801 ttgttcaatc atgcgaaacg atcctcatcc tgtctcttga tcagatcttg atcccctgcg
     1861 ccatcagatc cttggcggca agaaagccat ccagtttact ttgcagggct tcccaacctt
     1921 accagagggc gccccagctg gcaattccgg ttcgcttgct gtccataaaa ccgcccagtc
     1981 tagctatcgc catgtaagcc cactgcaagc tacctgcttt ctctttgcgc ttgcgttttc
     2041 ccttgtccag atagcccagt agctgacatt catccgggac gtcgtgcccc aactggggta
     2101 acctttgagt tctctcagtt gggggatcga tagtcaaaag cctccggtcg gaggcttttg
     2161 actagcacct cggtaccaaa ttccagaaaa gaggcctccc gaaagggggg ccttttttcg
     2221 ttttggtcca ctagtagtct atgcgcccgc ctcgacactc ttccgtcgcg gaaaccgccg
     2281 cgtgtctgct atcgataccg ccgcagggtg agtcccgcgc gtcggcgatg tggtcgtcag
     2341 aaccaccgct tgcgcgctga taccggtaac actataatcg ccggcaacca aaggtccgac
     2401 aaggaccagt agggcatcaa cgggccggta cggccccatg cttaagatta actcacacag
     2461 gagatatcat atggtgtcca aaggggaaga ggacaatatg gcatcgttgc cagctacgca
     2521 tgaactgcac atcttcggct cgattaacgg tgtcgatttc gatatggtcg gccagggtac
     2581 ggggaatcct aacgacggtt atgaggagct gaacctcaaa tcgacgaagg gggatctcca
     2641 gtttagcccc tggattttgg tcccacatat tggttacggc tttcatcagt acctcccgta
     2701 tccggacggt atgagccctt ttcaagctgc tatggtggac ggtagcggtt accaagtcca
     2761 ccggaccatg cagtttgagg atggggcatc gctgacggtc aactaccgtt atacctacga
     2821 aggtagccat attaagggcg aagctcaagt gaagggtacc ggctttccgg cggacggtcc
     2881 ggtgatgacg aactccctca ccgccgccga ttggtgtcgt agcaagaaaa cctatccgaa
     2941 tgacaaaacc atcatctcga cgtttaagtg gagctatacg acgggtaatg gcaagcgcta
     3001 ccgttcgacg gcacgtacca cctacacgtt tgcaaagcct atggctgcaa attacctcaa
     3061 gaatcaacct atgtatgtgt tccggaaaac ggaactcaaa catagcaaaa cggaactgaa
     3121 cttcaaagag tggcagaaag ctttcacgga tgtcatgggt atggacgaac tctataaata
     3181 atctagagac gaacaataag gcctccctaa cggggggcct tttttattga taacaaaaat
     3241 ccacaaggaa aaattaaagg ggagataaaa tccccccttt ttggttaact gcggccgcgt
     3301 cgtggtttgt ctggtcaacc accgcggtct cagtggtgta cggtacaaac cccgacgcta
     3361 gcaacgcatg agaaagcccc cggaagatca ccttccgggg gcttttttat tgcgctgcgg
     3421 gtgccagggc gtgcccttgg gctccccggg cgcgtactcc
//
