# Supplementary material for: Dynamic control systems that mimic natural regulation of catabolic pathways enable rapid production of lignocellulose-derived bioproducts
Source: bioRxiv preprint, doi:10.1101/2022.01.12.475730, version 1 (2022-01-13)
Supplement: Supplementary File P1 [file 475730_file04.zip › Supplemental File P1/pJE1340.gb]

LOCUS       pJE1340                 9040 bp ds-DNA     circular     12-JAN-2022
DEFINITION  .
ACCESSION   urn.local...2r-ec0cn5b
KEYWORDS    .
SOURCE      .
  ORGANISM  .
COMMENT     ApEinfo:methylated:1.
FEATURES             Location/Qualifiers
     -35_signal      134..139
                     /ApEinfo_fwdcolor="#07e500"
                     /ApEinfo_revcolor="#07e500"
                     /ApEinfo_graphicformat="arrow_data {{0 1 2 0 0 -1} {} 0}
                     width 5 offset 0"
                     /label="-35 kanR"
     -10_signal      157..162
                     /ApEinfo_fwdcolor="#07e500"
                     /ApEinfo_revcolor="#07e500"
                     /ApEinfo_graphicformat="arrow_data {{0 1 2 0 0 -1} {} 0}
                     width 5 offset 0"
                     /label="-10"
     CDS             266..1060
                     /gene="nptII"
                     /codon_start=1
                     /transl_table=11
                     /product="neomycin phosphotransferase"
                     /protein_id="ACJ66844.1"
                     /db_xref="GI:215434895"
                     /vntifkey=4
                     /ApEinfo_fwdcolor="#66ff66"
                     /ApEinfo_revcolor="#66ff66"
                     /ApEinfo_graphicformat="arrow_data {{0 1 2 0 0 -1} {} 0}
                     width 5 offset 0"
                     /label="neomycin\phosphotransferase"
     CDS             1552..2973
                     /gene="sacB"
                     /codon_start=1
                     /transl_table=11
                     /product="levan sucrase"
                     /protein_id="ACJ66845.1"
                     /db_xref="GI:215434896"
                     /vntifkey=4
                     /ApEinfo_fwdcolor="#66ff66"
                     /ApEinfo_revcolor="#66ff66"
                     /ApEinfo_graphicformat="arrow_data {{0 1 2 0 0 -1} {} 0}
                     width 5 offset 0"
                     /label="levan\sucrase"
     oriT            3374..3443
                     /vntifkey=104
                     /note="RP4 oriT"
                     /ApEinfo_fwdcolor="pink"
                     /ApEinfo_revcolor="pink"
                     /ApEinfo_graphicformat="arrow_data {{0 1 2 0 0 -1} {} 0}
                     width 5 offset 0"
                     /label="RP4\oriT"
     rep_origin      4329..5011
                     /ApEinfo_fwdcolor="gray50"
                     /ApEinfo_revcolor="gray50"
                     /ApEinfo_graphicformat="arrow_data {{0 1 2 0 0 -1} {} 0}
                     width 5 offset 0"
                     /label="ColE1 origin"
     promoter        5300..5379
                     /vntifkey=30
                     /ApEinfo_fwdcolor="#cc66ff"
                     /ApEinfo_revcolor="#cc66ff"
                     /ApEinfo_graphicformat="arrow_data {{0 1 2 0 0 -1} {} 0}
                     width 5 offset 0"
                     /label="lac\promoter"
     promoter        5317..5349
                     /ApEinfo_fwdcolor="#346ee0"
                     /ApEinfo_revcolor="#1d43bd"
                     /ApEinfo_graphicformat="arrow_data {{0 1 2 0 0 -1} {} 0}
                     width 5 offset 0"
                     /label="Plac"
     protein_bind    5350..5373
                     /ApEinfo_fwdcolor="#ffc526"
                     /ApEinfo_revcolor="#ffc526"
                     /ApEinfo_graphicformat="arrow_data {{0 1 2 0 0 -1} {} 0}
                     width 5 offset 0"
                     /label="lac operator"
     misc_binding    5351..5373
                     /ApEinfo_fwdcolor="#6495ed"
                     /ApEinfo_revcolor="#6495ed"
                     /ApEinfo_graphicformat="arrow_data {{0 1 2 0 0 -1} {} 0}
                     width 5 offset 0"
                     /label="LacO"
     misc_feature    5394..5409
                     /vntifkey=21
                     /ApEinfo_fwdcolor="#ff0004"
                     /ApEinfo_revcolor="#ff0004"
                     /ApEinfo_graphicformat="arrow_data {{0 1 2 0 0 -1} {} 0}
                     width 5 offset 0"
                     /label="P1"
     gene            5396..5409
                     /gene="lacZalpha"
                     /vntifkey=60
                     /ApEinfo_fwdcolor="#66ff66"
                     /ApEinfo_revcolor="#66ff66"
                     /ApEinfo_graphicformat="arrow_data {{0 1 2 0 0 -1} {} 0}
                     width 5 offset 0"
                     /label="lacZalpha"
     CDS             5396..5409
                     /gene="lacZalpha"
                     /codon_start=1
                     /transl_table=11
                     /product="LacZ alpha fragment"
                     /protein_id="ACJ66846.1"
                     /db_xref="GI:215434897"
                     /vntifkey=4
                     /ApEinfo_fwdcolor="#66ff66"
                     /ApEinfo_revcolor="#66ff66"
                     /ApEinfo_graphicformat="arrow_data {{0 1 2 0 0 -1} {} 0}
                     width 5 offset 0"
                     /label="LacZ\alpha\fragment"
     misc_feature    5404..5409
                     /ApEinfo_fwdcolor="cyan"
                     /ApEinfo_revcolor="cyan"
                     /ApEinfo_graphicformat="arrow_data {{0 1 2 0 0 -1} {} 0}
                     width 5 offset 0"
                     /label="EcoRI"
     misc_feature    5426..6377
                     /locus_tag="/product="" /label=PP_0545_UP
                     /ApEinfo_fwdcolor=""#ff0004"
                     /ApEinfo_revcolor="#ff0004"
                     /ApEinfo_graphicformat="arrow_data {{0 1 2 0 0 -1} {} 0}
                     width 5 offset 0"
     terminator      6384..6436
                     /ApEinfo_fwdcolor="#9d1b1c"
                     /ApEinfo_revcolor="#9d1b1c"
                     /ApEinfo_graphicformat="arrow_data {{0 1 2 0 0 -1} {} 0}
                     width 5 offset 0"
                     /label="L3S3P21 Terminator"
     misc_feature    complement(6437..6442)
                     /ApEinfo_fwdcolor="cyan"
                     /ApEinfo_revcolor="cyan"
                     /ApEinfo_graphicformat="arrow_data {{0 1 2 0 0 -1} {} 0}
                     width 5 offset 0"
                     /label="Cloning (insertion) site"
     promoter        6448..6535
                     /ApEinfo_fwdcolor="#346ee0"
                     /ApEinfo_revcolor="#1d43bd"
                     /ApEinfo_graphicformat="arrow_data {{0 1 2 0 0 -1} {} 0}
                     width 5 offset 0"
                     /label="JE111111 promoter"
     CDS             6567..7622
                     /ApEinfo_fwdcolor="#acdcff"
                     /ApEinfo_revcolor="#acdcff"
                     /ApEinfo_graphicformat="arrow_data {{0 1 2 0 0 -1} {} 0}
                     width 5 offset 0"
                     /label="Cc xylR (Ppu opt)"
     terminator      7631..7710
                     /ApEinfo_fwdcolor="#9d1b1c"
                     /ApEinfo_revcolor="#9d1b1c"
                     /ApEinfo_graphicformat="arrow_data {{0 1 2 0 0 -1} {} 0}
                     width 5 offset 0"
                     /label="rrn terminator"
     terminator      complement(7719..7769)
                     /ApEinfo_fwdcolor="#9d1b1c"
                     /ApEinfo_revcolor="#9d1b1c"
                     /ApEinfo_graphicformat="arrow_data {{0 1 2 0 0 -1} {} 0}
                     width 5 offset 0"
                     /label="L3S1P13 terminator"
     terminator      7719..7769
                     /ApEinfo_fwdcolor="#9d1b1c"
                     /ApEinfo_revcolor="#9d1b1c"
                     /ApEinfo_graphicformat="arrow_data {{0 1 2 0 0 -1} {} 0}
                     width 5 offset 0"
                     /label="L3S1P13 Terminator"
     misc_feature    7776..8775
                     /locus_tag="/product="" /label=PP_0545_DN
                     /ApEinfo_fwdcolor=""#ff93ef"
                     /ApEinfo_revcolor="#ff0004"
                     /ApEinfo_graphicformat="arrow_data {{0 1 2 0 0 -1} {} 0}
                     width 5 offset 0"
     gene            8776..8947
                     /gene="lacZalpha"
                     /vntifkey=60
                     /ApEinfo_label="lacZalpha"
                     /ApEinfo_fwdcolor="#66ff66"
                     /ApEinfo_revcolor="#66ff66"
                     /ApEinfo_graphicformat="arrow_data {{0 1 2 0 0 -1} {} 0}
                     width 5 offset 0"
                     /label="lacZalpha(1)"
     misc_feature    8776..8781
                     /ApEinfo_fwdcolor="cyan"
                     /ApEinfo_revcolor="cyan"
                     /ApEinfo_graphicformat="arrow_data {{0 1 2 0 0 -1} {} 0}
                     width 5 offset 0"
                     /label="HindIII"
     CDS             8776..8947
                     /gene="lacZalpha"
                     /codon_start=1
                     /transl_table=11
                     /product="LacZ alpha fragment"
                     /protein_id="ACJ66846.1"
                     /db_xref="GI:215434897"
                     /vntifkey=4
                     /ApEinfo_label="LacZ\alpha\fragment"
                     /ApEinfo_fwdcolor="#66ff66"
                     /ApEinfo_revcolor="#66ff66"
                     /ApEinfo_graphicformat="arrow_data {{0 1 2 0 0 -1} {} 0}
                     width 5 offset 0"
                     /label="LacZ\alpha\fragment(1)"
     CDS             8873..8941
                     /ApEinfo_fwdcolor="#6495ed"
                     /ApEinfo_revcolor="#6495ed"
                     /ApEinfo_graphicformat="arrow_data {{0 1 2 0 0 -1} {} 0}
                     width 5 offset 0"
                     /label="LacZ alpha"
     misc_feature    8929..8947
                     /vntifkey=21
                     /ApEinfo_fwdcolor="#ff0004"
                     /ApEinfo_revcolor="#ff0004"
                     /ApEinfo_graphicformat="arrow_data {{0 1 2 0 0 -1} {} 0}
                     width 5 offset 0"
                     /label="P2"
ORIGIN      
        1 ccggatgaat gtcagctact gggctatctg gacaagggaa aacgcaagcg caaagagaaa
       61 gcaggtagct tgcagtgggc ttacatggcg atagctagac tgggcggttt tatggacagc
      121 aagcgaaccg gaattgccag ctggggcgcc ctctggtaag gttgggaagc cctgcaaagt
      181 aaactggatg gctttcttgc cgccaaggat ctgatggcgc aggggatcaa gatctgatca
      241 agagacagga tgaggatcgt ttcgcatgat tgaacaagat ggattgcacg caggttctcc
      301 ggccgcttgg gtggagaggc tattcggcta tgactgggca caacagacaa tcggctgctc
      361 tgatgccgcc gtgttccggc tgtcagcgca ggggcgcccg gttctttttg tcaagaccga
      421 cctgtccggt gccctgaatg aactccaaga cgaggcagcg cggctatcgt ggctggccac
      481 gacgggcgtt ccttgcgcag ctgtgctcga cgttgtcact gaagcgggaa gggactggct
      541 gctattgggc gaagtgccgg ggcaggatct cctgtcatct caccttgctc ctgccgagaa
      601 agtatccatc atggctgatg caatgcggcg gctgcatacg cttgatccgg ctacctgccc
      661 attcgaccac caagcgaaac atcgcatcga gcgagcacgt actcggatgg aagccggtct
      721 tgtcgatcag gatgatctgg acgaagagca tcaggggctc gcgccagccg aactgttcgc
      781 caggctcaag gcgcggatgc ccgacggcga ggatctcgtc gtgacccatg gcgatgcctg
      841 cttgccgaat atcatggtgg aaaatggccg cttttctgga ttcatcgact gtggccggct
      901 gggtgtggcg gaccgctatc aggacatagc gttggctacc cgtgatattg ctgaagagct
      961 tggcggcgaa tgggctgacc gcttcctcgt gctttacggt atcgccgctc ccgattcgca
     1021 gcgcatcgcc ttctatcgcc ttcttgacga gttcttctga gcgggactct ggggttcgct
     1081 agaggatcga tcctttttaa cccatcacat atacctgccg ttcactatta tttagtgaaa
     1141 tgagatatta tgatattttc tgaattgtga ttaaaaaggc aactttatgc ccatgcaaca
     1201 gaaactataa aaaatacaga gaatgaaaag aaacagatag attttttagt tctttaggcc
     1261 cgtagtctgc aaatcctttt atgattttct atcaaacaaa agaggaaaat agaccagttg
     1321 caatccaaac gagagtctaa tagaatgagg tcgaaaagta aatcgcgcgg gtttgttact
     1381 gataaagcag gcaagaccta aaatgtgtaa agggcaaagt gtatactttg gcgtcacccc
     1441 ttacatattt taggtctttt tttattgtgc gtaactaact tgccatcttc aaacaggagg
     1501 gctggaagaa gcagaccgct aacacagtac ataaaaaagg agacatgaac gatgaacatc
     1561 aaaaagtttg caaaacaagc aacagtatta acctttacta ccgcactgct ggcaggaggc
     1621 gcaactcaag cgtttgcgaa agaaacgaac caaaagccat ataaggaaac atacggcatt
     1681 tcccatatta cacgccatga tatgctgcaa atccctgaac agcaaaaaaa tgaaaaatat
     1741 caagtttctg aatttgattc gtccacaatt aaaaatatct cttctgcaaa aggcctggac
     1801 gtttgggaca gctggccatt acaaaacgct gacggcactg tcgcaaacta tcacggctac
     1861 cacatcgtct ttgcattagc cggagatcct aaaaatgcgg atgacacatc gatttacatg
     1921 ttctatcaaa aagtcggcga aacttctatt gacagctgga aaaacgctgg ccgcgtcttt
     1981 aaagacagcg acaaattcga tgcaaatgat tctatcctaa aagaccaaac acaagaatgg
     2041 tcaggttcag ccacatttac atctgacgga aaaatccgtt tattctacac tgatttctcc
     2101 ggtaaacatt acggcaaaca aacactgaca actgcacaag ttaacgtatc agcatcagac
     2161 agctctttga acatcaacgg tgtagaggat tataaatcaa tctttgacgg tgacggaaaa
     2221 acgtatcaaa atgtacagca gttcatcgat gaaggcaact acagctcagg cgacaaccat
     2281 acgctgagag atcctcacta cgtagaagat aaaggccaca aatacttagt atttgaagca
     2341 aacactggaa ctgaagatgg ctaccaaggc gaagaatctt tatttaacaa agcatactat
     2401 ggcaaaagca catcattctt ccgtcaagaa agtcaaaaac ttctgcaaag cgataaaaaa
     2461 cgcacggctg agttagcaaa cggcgctctc ggtatgattg agctaaacga tgattacaca
     2521 ctgaaaaaag tgatgaaacc gctgattgca tctaacacag taacagatga aattgaacgc
     2581 gcgaacgtct ttaaaatgaa cggcaaatgg tacctgttca ctgactcccg cggatcaaaa
     2641 atgacgattg acggcattac gtctaacgat atttacatgc ttggttatgt ttctaattct
     2701 ttaactggcc catacaagcc gctgaacaaa actggccttg tgttaaaaat ggatcttgat
     2761 cctaacgatg taacctttac ttactcacac ttcgctgtac ctcaagcgaa aggaaacaat
     2821 gtcgtgatta caagctatat gacaaacaga ggattctacg cagacaaaca atcaacgttt
     2881 gcgccgagct tcctgctgaa catcaaaggc aagaaaacat ctgttgtcaa agacagcatc
     2941 cttgaacaag gacaattaac agttaacaaa taaaaacgca aaagaaaatg ccgatgggta
     3001 ccgagcgaaa tgaccgacca agcgacgccc aacctgccat cacgagattt cgattccacc
     3061 gccgccttct atgaaaggtt gggcttcgga atcgttttcc gggacgccct cgcggacgtg
     3121 ctcatagtcc acgacgcccg tgattttgta gccctggccg acggccagca ggtaggccga
     3181 caggctcatg ccggccgccg ccgccttttc ctcaatcgct cttcgttcgt ctggaaggca
     3241 gtacaccttg ataggtgggc tgcccttcct ggttggcttg gtttcatcag ccatccgctt
     3301 gccctcatct gttacgccgg cggtagccgg ccagcctcgc agagcaggat tcccgttgag
     3361 caccgccagg tgcgaataag ggacagtgaa gaaggaacac ccgctcgcgg gtgggcctac
     3421 ttcacctatc ctgcccggct gacgccgttg gatacaccaa ggaaagtcta cacgaaccct
     3481 ttggcaaaat cctgtatatc gtgcgaaaaa ggatggatat accgaaaaaa tcgctataat
     3541 gaccccgaag cagggttatg cagcggaaaa gcgctgcttc cctgctgttt tgtggaatat
     3601 ctaccgactg gaaacaggca aatgcaggaa attactgaac tgaggggaca ggcgagagac
     3661 gatgccaaag agctcctgaa aatctcgata actcaaaaaa tacgcccggt agtgatctta
     3721 tttcattatg gtgaaagttg gaacctctta cgtgccgatc aacgtctcat tttcgccaaa
     3781 agttggccca gggcttcccg gtatcaacag ggacaccagg atttatttat tctgcgaagt
     3841 gatcttccgt cacaggtatt tattcggcgc aaagtgcgtc gggtgatgct gccaacttac
     3901 tgatttagtg tatgatggtg tttttgaggt gctccagtgg cttctgtttc tatcagctcc
     3961 tgaaaatctc gataactcaa aaaatacgcc cggtagtgat cttatttcat tatggtgaaa
     4021 gttggaacct cttacgtgcc gatcaacgtc tcattttcgc caaaagttgg cccagggctt
     4081 cccggtatca acagggacac caggatttat ttattctgcg aagtgatctt ccgtcacagg
     4141 tatttattcg gcgcaaagtg cgtcgggtga tgctgccaac ttactgattt agtgtatgat
     4201 ggtgtttttg aggtgctcca gtggcttctg tttctatcag ggctggatga tcctccagcg
     4261 cggggatctc atgctggagt tcttcgccca ccccaaaagg atctaggtga agatcctttt
     4321 tgataatctc atgaccaaaa tcccttaacg tgagttttcg ttccactgag cgtcagaccc
     4381 cgtagaaaag atcaaaggat cttcttgaga tccttttttt ctgcgcgtaa tctgctgctt
     4441 gcaaacaaaa aaaccaccgc taccagcggt ggtttgtttg ccggatcaag agctaccaac
     4501 tctttttccg aaggtaactg gcttcagcag agcgcagata ccaaatactg ttcttctagt
     4561 gtagccgtag ttaggccacc acttcaagaa ctctgtagca ccgcctacat acctcgctct
     4621 gctaatcctg ttaccagtgg ctgctgccag tggcgataag tcgtgtctta ccgggttgga
     4681 ctcaagacga tagttaccgg ataaggcgca gcggtcgggc tgaacggggg gttcgtgcac
     4741 acagcccagc ttggagcgaa cgacctacac cgaactgaga tacctacagc gtgagctatg
     4801 agaaagcgcc acgcttcccg aagggagaaa ggcggacagg tatccggtaa gcggcagggt
     4861 cggaacagga gagcgcacga gggagcttcc agggggaaac gcctggtatc tttatagtcc
     4921 tgtcgggttt cgccacctct gacttgagcg tcgatttttg tgatgctcgt caggggggcg
     4981 gagcctatgg aaaaacgcca gcaacgcggc ctttttacgg ttcctggcct tttgctggcc
     5041 ttttgctcac atgttctttc ctgcgttatc ccctgattct gtggataacc gtattaccgc
     5101 ctttgagtga gctgataccg ctcgccgcag ccgaacgacc gagcgcagcg agtcagtgag
     5161 cgaggaagcg gaagagcgcc caatacgcaa accgcctctc cccgcgcgtt ggccgattca
     5221 ttaatgcagc tggcacgaca ggtttcccga ctggaaagcg ggcagtgagc gcaacgcaat
     5281 taatgtgagt tagctcactc attaggcacc ccaggcttta cactttatgc ttccggctcg
     5341 tatgttgtgt ggaattgtga gcggataaca atttcacaca ggaaacagct atgacatgat
     5401 tacgaattcc cgatcagaag gcgacgcggc cagcggcacg ccttcgacgg caaggaagaa
     5461 ccagatggcg taagggatgg ctgcccacac gccgacatag ccgaacggca ggaagctgct
     5521 ggcgccgacg gcgtccgttt tggcgatgtc gaacaggttg gctgcatcaa aatggggcac
     5581 catgcctatc aggaatacgg ccagggcaat ggcggcgatg gcggtgatga tgaacatcag
     5641 cttcagtgcc tcacccacgc cgaaaatgtg gatgctgatg aacacgatgt agaacgccag
     5701 gtagatcatc cagccgccga taccgaacag cgattggcag taggcgccga tgaacaccgc
     5761 gatggcggct ggggcgatgg cgtattcgat caggatcgcc gtgccggtca aaaagccgcc
     5821 ccacggtccg aacgcgctgc gggcaaagcc gtagccgccg ccagcggtgg ggatcatcga
     5881 cgacagttcg gccagcgaga agcacatgca caggtacatg gttgccatca gcaaggtggc
     5941 caggaacatg ccgccccagc caccctgcgc caggccgaag ttccagccgg cgtaatcgcc
     6001 ggaaatgacg tacgccacgc ccaggccgac cagcagtacc cagccggcgg cgcctttttt
     6061 cagttcacgt tgctggaaat agtcagagcc gactttctcg aagtcgacgg aggagcctgc
     6121 cggcgatccg gcggaatgtt cgcttggcat agattcacct gttttttttc ttggtggccg
     6181 gaagggttcc gggccgatgg tgatgggtgc tgcaggaagc gagccagagc ggttggtgca
     6241 cggttaccgc cctgggtttt gtgtaaagca agtccggcct cttcgcgggc ttgcccgctc
     6301 ccacaggtac cgcaccggct ctggaaccaa cggtgaacct gtaggagcgg gtttacccgc
     6361 gaagaaggcg acgcggtgga tccccaatta ttgaaggcct ccctaacggg gggccttttt
     6421 ttgtttctgg tctcccacta gtagtctcta tggaggtcag gtatgattac tattgacaat
     6481 taatcatcgg ctcgtataat gtgatcagac ctggaattgt gagcggataa caattcttaa
     6541 gattaactca cacaagaaag tatcatatga accagccggt ggaacgtcag cgccggcgca
     6601 ccacccagag cgcgacgatc cgcgatgtgg ccgcgcgcgc aggcgtgagc ccgatgaccg
     6661 tgtcgcgcgt gatcaaccgt gaatcgacgg tcaaggaaga aacgcgccag ctggtggaga
     6721 aggccattgc cgacctcaac tacgccccaa atccagcagc ccgcagcctg gcgggctcgg
     6781 ccccctttcg catcggcctg ctgtacgaca acccgagcac cggctacctg agcgagttcc
     6841 tcgtgggcgc cctggacgag tcgtcccgta ccggggccca gatcgtgatc gaaaagtgcg
     6901 cggagcccga gctggcccgt gccaccttgg cccgcctctt gaaaaccggc gtggatgggc
     6961 tcatcctccc cccgccgctg tgtgagtcgc ccgaagtgct ggcggagatc cgtgccgccg
     7021 gcgccgcagc agtcgcagtg gcgcctggta ccgcctccgc cgacatggcg accatccgca
     7081 tcgacaatga agccgcggca ttcgaactga cccagcacct gatcggtctg ggccataagc
     7141 gctttggctt catcaagggt cacccgaacc aaaccgtgtc ccagcaacgc ttggatggtt
     7201 tcatgacggc cctgaaagcc gcgggtatcc cgcaggagaa tatccgtgtg gagcagggct
     7261 atttcaccta ccgtagcggc ctggaggcgg cggaacgcct gttggccgcc gagcctcgcc
     7321 caaccgccat ctttgccgcg aacgacgaca tggccgccgc aaccgccggc gtcgcccatc
     7381 ggctgggtct ggatgtccct ggcgacgtga gcatcgtggg ttttgacgac accagcatcg
     7441 ccgataacat ctggccaccg ctgaccacgg tgcatcagcc tatcgcagca atggcccgtg
     7501 cggccgtcga tctggtgctg gaagaaatcc gccgtcatcg ggacgggggc ggcgaaccac
     7561 gccaactgat gcacccccac accctgatcg tccgtgattc gtcgggccct gcaggtgtct
     7621 gagcggccgc ccaggcatca aataaaacga aaggctcagt cgaaagactg ggcctttcgt
     7681 tttatctgtt gtttgtcggt gaacgctctc actcgagatt ttgttatcaa taaaaaaggc
     7741 cccccgttag ggaggcctta ttgttcgtct ctagaggtgt gtctccttgg tattgtgctt
     7801 tttagggagt tgaaaagcat agagcaaggg ttgggccagt gttggcggtc ccaggcaaat
     7861 caatgacttg ggtcattttt acgggcctgt tcaaggaccg ctgtgccggc gccggtacgc
     7921 ctggggtgac attttgtgcc gtttgcgaca catcacaggc gtgtgcattg caaagcctaa
     7981 ccgggtggag gatgctgggc tgacgctcta tctgcggaga attacaacaa tgcagagcaa
     8041 tcacttcact cgccatgccc ggcaggtcca tagcgttgcc catggcgggg ccggggaggg
     8101 cggcagtgat ccgtccatcg cccgttcctg gctgcgctgc ctggaggatt accacctcga
     8161 cccggcggtg atcgaagcgc cggtggtgct tgagcatggg cgcctgctgg aaagccgcga
     8221 gcgcctgcac caggtgctgc aaattgccga ccatgaaatg aacagcctgc accagcagct
     8281 ttccggcgca ggccacgcgg tgctgctgac cgacgcccgc ggggtgatcc tcaattgcgt
     8341 cagtgccccc gccgagcggc gcagcttcga gcgtgccggg ctgtggctgg gcgctgactg
     8401 gagcgaggcg cgcgagggca ccaatggcat cggcacatgt ctggtcgagc gccaggcgct
     8461 gaccatccat cagaacgagc acttccgtgg ccgtcacacc gggctgacct gctcggccag
     8521 cccggtgttc gacccgcatg gcgacctgct ggcggtgctc gacgtgtcct ctgcgcgccc
     8581 cgacgtatcg cggcaaagcc agttccacac catggcgttg gtcaacctgt cggcgaagat
     8641 gatcgaaagc tgctatttcc tgcgccattt cgagcagcaa tggttattgc gttttcacct
     8701 gcaagccgag tcggtcggcc tgttcagcga aggcttgctg gcgttcgacg gcgatgggcg
     8761 catttgcgct gccaaaagct tggcactggc cgtcgtttta caacgtcgtg actgggaaaa
     8821 ccctggcgtt acccaactta atcgccttgc agcacatccc cctttcgcca gctggcgtaa
     8881 tagcgaagag gcccgcaccg atcgcccttc ccaacagttg cgcagcctga atggcgaatg
     8941 gcgataagct agcttcacgc tgccgcaagc actcagggcg caagggctgc taaaggaagc
     9001 ggaacacgta gaaagccagt ccgcagaaac ggtgctgacc
//
