# Supplementary material for: Dynamic control systems that mimic natural regulation of catabolic pathways enable rapid production of lignocellulose-derived bioproducts
Source: bioRxiv preprint, doi:10.1101/2022.01.12.475730, version 1 (2022-01-13)
Supplement: Supplementary File P1 [file 475730_file04.zip › Supplemental File P1/pJE1354.gb]

LOCUS       pJE1354                16626 bp ds-DNA     circular     12-JAN-2022
DEFINITION  .
ACCESSION   urn.local...3f-ec0cqku
KEYWORDS    .
SOURCE      .
  ORGANISM  .
COMMENT     ApEinfo:methylated:1.
FEATURES             Location/Qualifiers
     -35_signal      134..139
                     /ApEinfo_fwdcolor="#07e500"
                     /ApEinfo_revcolor="#07e500"
                     /ApEinfo_graphicformat="arrow_data {{0 1 2 0 0 -1} {} 0}
                     width 5 offset 0"
                     /label="-35 kanR"
     -10_signal      157..162
                     /ApEinfo_fwdcolor="#07e500"
                     /ApEinfo_revcolor="#07e500"
                     /ApEinfo_graphicformat="arrow_data {{0 1 2 0 0 -1} {} 0}
                     width 5 offset 0"
                     /label="-10"
     CDS             266..1060
                     /gene="nptII"
                     /codon_start=1
                     /transl_table=11
                     /product="neomycin phosphotransferase"
                     /protein_id="ACJ66844.1"
                     /db_xref="GI:215434895"
                     /vntifkey=4
                     /ApEinfo_fwdcolor="#66ff66"
                     /ApEinfo_revcolor="#66ff66"
                     /ApEinfo_graphicformat="arrow_data {{0 1 2 0 0 -1} {} 0}
                     width 5 offset 0"
                     /label="neomycin\phosphotransferase"
     CDS             1552..2973
                     /gene="sacB"
                     /codon_start=1
                     /transl_table=11
                     /product="levan sucrase"
                     /protein_id="ACJ66845.1"
                     /db_xref="GI:215434896"
                     /vntifkey=4
                     /ApEinfo_fwdcolor="#66ff66"
                     /ApEinfo_revcolor="#66ff66"
                     /ApEinfo_graphicformat="arrow_data {{0 1 2 0 0 -1} {} 0}
                     width 5 offset 0"
                     /label="levan\sucrase"
     oriT            3374..3443
                     /vntifkey=104
                     /note="RP4 oriT"
                     /ApEinfo_fwdcolor="pink"
                     /ApEinfo_revcolor="pink"
                     /ApEinfo_graphicformat="arrow_data {{0 1 2 0 0 -1} {} 0}
                     width 5 offset 0"
                     /label="RP4\oriT"
     rep_origin      4329..5011
                     /ApEinfo_fwdcolor="gray50"
                     /ApEinfo_revcolor="gray50"
                     /ApEinfo_graphicformat="arrow_data {{0 1 2 0 0 -1} {} 0}
                     width 5 offset 0"
                     /label="ColE1 origin"
     promoter        5300..5379
                     /vntifkey=30
                     /ApEinfo_fwdcolor="#cc66ff"
                     /ApEinfo_revcolor="#cc66ff"
                     /ApEinfo_graphicformat="arrow_data {{0 1 2 0 0 -1} {} 0}
                     width 5 offset 0"
                     /label="lac\promoter"
     promoter        5317..5349
                     /ApEinfo_fwdcolor="#346ee0"
                     /ApEinfo_revcolor="#1d43bd"
                     /ApEinfo_graphicformat="arrow_data {{0 1 2 0 0 -1} {} 0}
                     width 5 offset 0"
                     /label="Plac"
     protein_bind    5350..5373
                     /ApEinfo_fwdcolor="#ffc526"
                     /ApEinfo_revcolor="#ffc526"
                     /ApEinfo_graphicformat="arrow_data {{0 1 2 0 0 -1} {} 0}
                     width 5 offset 0"
                     /label="lac operator"
     misc_binding    5351..5373
                     /ApEinfo_fwdcolor="#6495ed"
                     /ApEinfo_revcolor="#6495ed"
                     /ApEinfo_graphicformat="arrow_data {{0 1 2 0 0 -1} {} 0}
                     width 5 offset 0"
                     /label="LacO"
     gene            5396..5409
                     /gene="lacZalpha"
                     /vntifkey=60
                     /ApEinfo_fwdcolor="#66ff66"
                     /ApEinfo_revcolor="#66ff66"
                     /ApEinfo_graphicformat="arrow_data {{0 1 2 0 0 -1} {} 0}
                     width 5 offset 0"
                     /label="lacZalpha"
     CDS             5396..5409
                     /gene="lacZalpha"
                     /codon_start=1
                     /transl_table=11
                     /product="LacZ alpha fragment"
                     /protein_id="ACJ66846.1"
                     /db_xref="GI:215434897"
                     /vntifkey=4
                     /ApEinfo_fwdcolor="#66ff66"
                     /ApEinfo_revcolor="#66ff66"
                     /ApEinfo_graphicformat="arrow_data {{0 1 2 0 0 -1} {} 0}
                     width 5 offset 0"
                     /label="LacZ\alpha\fragment"
     misc_feature    5426..6377
                     /locus_tag="/product="" /label=PP_0545_UP
                     /ApEinfo_fwdcolor=""#ff0004"
                     /ApEinfo_revcolor="#ff0004"
                     /ApEinfo_graphicformat="arrow_data {{0 1 2 0 0 -1} {} 0}
                     width 5 offset 0"
     terminator      complement(6390..6427)
                     /ApEinfo_fwdcolor="#9d1b1c"
                     /ApEinfo_revcolor="#9d1b1c"
                     /ApEinfo_graphicformat="arrow_data {{0 1 2 0 0 -1} {} 0}
                     width 5 offset 0"
                     /label="crr terminator"
     CDS             complement(6428..7903)
                     /ApEinfo_fwdcolor="#e7e8ff"
                     /ApEinfo_revcolor="#e7e8ff"
                     /ApEinfo_graphicformat="arrow_data {{0 1 2 0 0 -1} {} 0}
                     width 5 offset 0"
                     /label="xylE (Ppu opt)"
     promoter        8025..8052
                     /ApEinfo_fwdcolor="#346ee0"
                     /ApEinfo_revcolor="#1d43bd"
                     /ApEinfo_graphicformat="arrow_data {{0 1 2 0 0 -1} {} 0}
                     width 5 offset 0"
                     /label="tac promoter"
     protein_bind    8056..8079
                     /ApEinfo_label="lac operator"
                     /ApEinfo_fwdcolor="#ffc526"
                     /ApEinfo_revcolor="#ffc526"
                     /ApEinfo_graphicformat="arrow_data {{0 1 2 0 0 -1} {} 0}
                     width 5 offset 0"
                     /label="lac operator(1)"
     misc_binding    8057..8079
                     /ApEinfo_label="LacO"
                     /ApEinfo_fwdcolor="#6495ed"
                     /ApEinfo_revcolor="#6495ed"
                     /ApEinfo_graphicformat="arrow_data {{0 1 2 0 0 -1} {} 0}
                     width 5 offset 0"
                     /label="LacO(1)"
     CDS             8111..9433
                     /ApEinfo_fwdcolor="#e7e8ff"
                     /ApEinfo_revcolor="#e7e8ff"
                     /ApEinfo_graphicformat="arrow_data {{0 1 2 0 0 -1} {} 0}
                     width 5 offset 0"
                     /label="xylA (Ppu opt)"
     gene            9452..10906
                     /ApEinfo_fwdcolor="#acdcff"
                     /ApEinfo_revcolor="#acdcff"
                     /ApEinfo_graphicformat="arrow_data {{0 1 2 0 0 -1} {} 0}
                     width 5 offset 0"
                     /label="xylB (Ppu opt)"
     CDS             10925..11878
                     /ApEinfo_fwdcolor="#e7e8ff"
                     /ApEinfo_revcolor="#e7e8ff"
                     /ApEinfo_graphicformat="arrow_data {{0 1 2 0 0 -1} {} 0}
                     width 5 offset 0"
                     /label="talB (Ppu opt)"
     gene            11897..13888
                     /ApEinfo_fwdcolor="#acdcff"
                     /ApEinfo_revcolor="#acdcff"
                     /ApEinfo_graphicformat="arrow_data {{0 1 2 0 0 -1} {} 0}
                     width 5 offset 0"
                     /label="tktA (Ppu opt)"
     terminator      13904..13951
                     /ApEinfo_fwdcolor="#9d1b1c"
                     /ApEinfo_revcolor="#9d1b1c"
                     /ApEinfo_graphicformat="arrow_data {{0 1 2 0 0 -1} {} 0}
                     width 5 offset 0"
                     /label="L3S1P22 terminator"
     terminator      13904..13951
                     /ApEinfo_label="L3S1P22 terminator"
                     /ApEinfo_fwdcolor="#9d1b1c"
                     /ApEinfo_revcolor="#9d1b1c"
                     /ApEinfo_graphicformat="arrow_data {{0 1 2 0 0 -1} {} 0}
                     width 5 offset 0"
                     /label="L3S1P22 terminator(1)"
     terminator      complement(13960..14011)
                     /ApEinfo_fwdcolor="#9d1b1c"
                     /ApEinfo_revcolor="#9d1b1c"
                     /ApEinfo_graphicformat="arrow_data {{0 1 2 0 0 -1} {} 0}
                     width 5 offset 0"
                     /label="proS terminator"
     promoter        14035..14122
                     /ApEinfo_fwdcolor="#346ee0"
                     /ApEinfo_revcolor="#1d43bd"
                     /ApEinfo_graphicformat="arrow_data {{0 1 2 0 0 -1} {} 0}
                     width 5 offset 0"
                     /label="JE121411 promoter"
     RBS             14123..14152
                     /locus_tag="/product="" /label=RBS region
                     /ApEinfo_fwdcolor=""#acdcff"
                     /ApEinfo_revcolor="#acdcff"
                     /ApEinfo_graphicformat="arrow_data {{0 1 2 0 0 -1} {} 0}
                     width 5 offset 0"
     CDS             14153..15208
                     /ApEinfo_fwdcolor="#acdcff"
                     /ApEinfo_revcolor="#acdcff"
                     /ApEinfo_graphicformat="arrow_data {{0 1 2 0 0 -1} {} 0}
                     width 5 offset 0"
                     /label="Cc xylR (Ppu opt)"
     terminator      15217..15296
                     /ApEinfo_fwdcolor="#9d1b1c"
                     /ApEinfo_revcolor="#9d1b1c"
                     /ApEinfo_graphicformat="arrow_data {{0 1 2 0 0 -1} {} 0}
                     width 5 offset 0"
                     /label="rrn terminator"
     terminator      complement(15305..15355)
                     /ApEinfo_fwdcolor="#9d1b1c"
                     /ApEinfo_revcolor="#9d1b1c"
                     /ApEinfo_graphicformat="arrow_data {{0 1 2 0 0 -1} {} 0}
                     width 5 offset 0"
                     /label="L3S1P13 terminator"
     terminator      15305..15355
                     /ApEinfo_fwdcolor="#9d1b1c"
                     /ApEinfo_revcolor="#9d1b1c"
                     /ApEinfo_graphicformat="arrow_data {{0 1 2 0 0 -1} {} 0}
                     width 5 offset 0"
                     /label="L3S1P13 Terminator"
     misc_feature    15362..16361
                     /locus_tag="/product="" /label=PP_0545_DN
                     /ApEinfo_fwdcolor=""#ff93ef"
                     /ApEinfo_revcolor="#ff0004"
                     /ApEinfo_graphicformat="arrow_data {{0 1 2 0 0 -1} {} 0}
                     width 5 offset 0"
     gene            16362..16533
                     /gene="lacZalpha"
                     /vntifkey=60
                     /ApEinfo_label="lacZalpha"
                     /ApEinfo_fwdcolor="#66ff66"
                     /ApEinfo_revcolor="#66ff66"
                     /ApEinfo_graphicformat="arrow_data {{0 1 2 0 0 -1} {} 0}
                     width 5 offset 0"
                     /label="lacZalpha(1)"
     CDS             16362..16533
                     /gene="lacZalpha"
                     /codon_start=1
                     /transl_table=11
                     /product="LacZ alpha fragment"
                     /protein_id="ACJ66846.1"
                     /db_xref="GI:215434897"
                     /vntifkey=4
                     /ApEinfo_label="LacZ\alpha\fragment"
                     /ApEinfo_fwdcolor="#66ff66"
                     /ApEinfo_revcolor="#66ff66"
                     /ApEinfo_graphicformat="arrow_data {{0 1 2 0 0 -1} {} 0}
                     width 5 offset 0"
                     /label="LacZ\alpha\fragment(1)"
     CDS             16459..16527
                     /ApEinfo_fwdcolor="#6495ed"
                     /ApEinfo_revcolor="#6495ed"
                     /ApEinfo_graphicformat="arrow_data {{0 1 2 0 0 -1} {} 0}
                     width 5 offset 0"
                     /label="LacZ alpha"
ORIGIN      
        1 ccggatgaat gtcagctact gggctatctg gacaagggaa aacgcaagcg caaagagaaa
       61 gcaggtagct tgcagtgggc ttacatggcg atagctagac tgggcggttt tatggacagc
      121 aagcgaaccg gaattgccag ctggggcgcc ctctggtaag gttgggaagc cctgcaaagt
      181 aaactggatg gctttcttgc cgccaaggat ctgatggcgc aggggatcaa gatctgatca
      241 agagacagga tgaggatcgt ttcgcatgat tgaacaagat ggattgcacg caggttctcc
      301 ggccgcttgg gtggagaggc tattcggcta tgactgggca caacagacaa tcggctgctc
      361 tgatgccgcc gtgttccggc tgtcagcgca ggggcgcccg gttctttttg tcaagaccga
      421 cctgtccggt gccctgaatg aactccaaga cgaggcagcg cggctatcgt ggctggccac
      481 gacgggcgtt ccttgcgcag ctgtgctcga cgttgtcact gaagcgggaa gggactggct
      541 gctattgggc gaagtgccgg ggcaggatct cctgtcatct caccttgctc ctgccgagaa
      601 agtatccatc atggctgatg caatgcggcg gctgcatacg cttgatccgg ctacctgccc
      661 attcgaccac caagcgaaac atcgcatcga gcgagcacgt actcggatgg aagccggtct
      721 tgtcgatcag gatgatctgg acgaagagca tcaggggctc gcgccagccg aactgttcgc
      781 caggctcaag gcgcggatgc ccgacggcga ggatctcgtc gtgacccatg gcgatgcctg
      841 cttgccgaat atcatggtgg aaaatggccg cttttctgga ttcatcgact gtggccggct
      901 gggtgtggcg gaccgctatc aggacatagc gttggctacc cgtgatattg ctgaagagct
      961 tggcggcgaa tgggctgacc gcttcctcgt gctttacggt atcgccgctc ccgattcgca
     1021 gcgcatcgcc ttctatcgcc ttcttgacga gttcttctga gcgggactct ggggttcgct
     1081 agaggatcga tcctttttaa cccatcacat atacctgccg ttcactatta tttagtgaaa
     1141 tgagatatta tgatattttc tgaattgtga ttaaaaaggc aactttatgc ccatgcaaca
     1201 gaaactataa aaaatacaga gaatgaaaag aaacagatag attttttagt tctttaggcc
     1261 cgtagtctgc aaatcctttt atgattttct atcaaacaaa agaggaaaat agaccagttg
     1321 caatccaaac gagagtctaa tagaatgagg tcgaaaagta aatcgcgcgg gtttgttact
     1381 gataaagcag gcaagaccta aaatgtgtaa agggcaaagt gtatactttg gcgtcacccc
     1441 ttacatattt taggtctttt tttattgtgc gtaactaact tgccatcttc aaacaggagg
     1501 gctggaagaa gcagaccgct aacacagtac ataaaaaagg agacatgaac gatgaacatc
     1561 aaaaagtttg caaaacaagc aacagtatta acctttacta ccgcactgct ggcaggaggc
     1621 gcaactcaag cgtttgcgaa agaaacgaac caaaagccat ataaggaaac atacggcatt
     1681 tcccatatta cacgccatga tatgctgcaa atccctgaac agcaaaaaaa tgaaaaatat
     1741 caagtttctg aatttgattc gtccacaatt aaaaatatct cttctgcaaa aggcctggac
     1801 gtttgggaca gctggccatt acaaaacgct gacggcactg tcgcaaacta tcacggctac
     1861 cacatcgtct ttgcattagc cggagatcct aaaaatgcgg atgacacatc gatttacatg
     1921 ttctatcaaa aagtcggcga aacttctatt gacagctgga aaaacgctgg ccgcgtcttt
     1981 aaagacagcg acaaattcga tgcaaatgat tctatcctaa aagaccaaac acaagaatgg
     2041 tcaggttcag ccacatttac atctgacgga aaaatccgtt tattctacac tgatttctcc
     2101 ggtaaacatt acggcaaaca aacactgaca actgcacaag ttaacgtatc agcatcagac
     2161 agctctttga acatcaacgg tgtagaggat tataaatcaa tctttgacgg tgacggaaaa
     2221 acgtatcaaa atgtacagca gttcatcgat gaaggcaact acagctcagg cgacaaccat
     2281 acgctgagag atcctcacta cgtagaagat aaaggccaca aatacttagt atttgaagca
     2341 aacactggaa ctgaagatgg ctaccaaggc gaagaatctt tatttaacaa agcatactat
     2401 ggcaaaagca catcattctt ccgtcaagaa agtcaaaaac ttctgcaaag cgataaaaaa
     2461 cgcacggctg agttagcaaa cggcgctctc ggtatgattg agctaaacga tgattacaca
     2521 ctgaaaaaag tgatgaaacc gctgattgca tctaacacag taacagatga aattgaacgc
     2581 gcgaacgtct ttaaaatgaa cggcaaatgg tacctgttca ctgactcccg cggatcaaaa
     2641 atgacgattg acggcattac gtctaacgat atttacatgc ttggttatgt ttctaattct
     2701 ttaactggcc catacaagcc gctgaacaaa actggccttg tgttaaaaat ggatcttgat
     2761 cctaacgatg taacctttac ttactcacac ttcgctgtac ctcaagcgaa aggaaacaat
     2821 gtcgtgatta caagctatat gacaaacaga ggattctacg cagacaaaca atcaacgttt
     2881 gcgccgagct tcctgctgaa catcaaaggc aagaaaacat ctgttgtcaa agacagcatc
     2941 cttgaacaag gacaattaac agttaacaaa taaaaacgca aaagaaaatg ccgatgggta
     3001 ccgagcgaaa tgaccgacca agcgacgccc aacctgccat cacgagattt cgattccacc
     3061 gccgccttct atgaaaggtt gggcttcgga atcgttttcc gggacgccct cgcggacgtg
     3121 ctcatagtcc acgacgcccg tgattttgta gccctggccg acggccagca ggtaggccga
     3181 caggctcatg ccggccgccg ccgccttttc ctcaatcgct cttcgttcgt ctggaaggca
     3241 gtacaccttg ataggtgggc tgcccttcct ggttggcttg gtttcatcag ccatccgctt
     3301 gccctcatct gttacgccgg cggtagccgg ccagcctcgc agagcaggat tcccgttgag
     3361 caccgccagg tgcgaataag ggacagtgaa gaaggaacac ccgctcgcgg gtgggcctac
     3421 ttcacctatc ctgcccggct gacgccgttg gatacaccaa ggaaagtcta cacgaaccct
     3481 ttggcaaaat cctgtatatc gtgcgaaaaa ggatggatat accgaaaaaa tcgctataat
     3541 gaccccgaag cagggttatg cagcggaaaa gcgctgcttc cctgctgttt tgtggaatat
     3601 ctaccgactg gaaacaggca aatgcaggaa attactgaac tgaggggaca ggcgagagac
     3661 gatgccaaag agctcctgaa aatctcgata actcaaaaaa tacgcccggt agtgatctta
     3721 tttcattatg gtgaaagttg gaacctctta cgtgccgatc aacgtctcat tttcgccaaa
     3781 agttggccca gggcttcccg gtatcaacag ggacaccagg atttatttat tctgcgaagt
     3841 gatcttccgt cacaggtatt tattcggcgc aaagtgcgtc gggtgatgct gccaacttac
     3901 tgatttagtg tatgatggtg tttttgaggt gctccagtgg cttctgtttc tatcagctcc
     3961 tgaaaatctc gataactcaa aaaatacgcc cggtagtgat cttatttcat tatggtgaaa
     4021 gttggaacct cttacgtgcc gatcaacgtc tcattttcgc caaaagttgg cccagggctt
     4081 cccggtatca acagggacac caggatttat ttattctgcg aagtgatctt ccgtcacagg
     4141 tatttattcg gcgcaaagtg cgtcgggtga tgctgccaac ttactgattt agtgtatgat
     4201 ggtgtttttg aggtgctcca gtggcttctg tttctatcag ggctggatga tcctccagcg
     4261 cggggatctc atgctggagt tcttcgccca ccccaaaagg atctaggtga agatcctttt
     4321 tgataatctc atgaccaaaa tcccttaacg tgagttttcg ttccactgag cgtcagaccc
     4381 cgtagaaaag atcaaaggat cttcttgaga tccttttttt ctgcgcgtaa tctgctgctt
     4441 gcaaacaaaa aaaccaccgc taccagcggt ggtttgtttg ccggatcaag agctaccaac
     4501 tctttttccg aaggtaactg gcttcagcag agcgcagata ccaaatactg ttcttctagt
     4561 gtagccgtag ttaggccacc acttcaagaa ctctgtagca ccgcctacat acctcgctct
     4621 gctaatcctg ttaccagtgg ctgctgccag tggcgataag tcgtgtctta ccgggttgga
     4681 ctcaagacga tagttaccgg ataaggcgca gcggtcgggc tgaacggggg gttcgtgcac
     4741 acagcccagc ttggagcgaa cgacctacac cgaactgaga tacctacagc gtgagctatg
     4801 agaaagcgcc acgcttcccg aagggagaaa ggcggacagg tatccggtaa gcggcagggt
     4861 cggaacagga gagcgcacga gggagcttcc agggggaaac gcctggtatc tttatagtcc
     4921 tgtcgggttt cgccacctct gacttgagcg tcgatttttg tgatgctcgt caggggggcg
     4981 gagcctatgg aaaaacgcca gcaacgcggc ctttttacgg ttcctggcct tttgctggcc
     5041 ttttgctcac atgttctttc ctgcgttatc ccctgattct gtggataacc gtattaccgc
     5101 ctttgagtga gctgataccg ctcgccgcag ccgaacgacc gagcgcagcg agtcagtgag
     5161 cgaggaagcg gaagagcgcc caatacgcaa accgcctctc cccgcgcgtt ggccgattca
     5221 ttaatgcagc tggcacgaca ggtttcccga ctggaaagcg ggcagtgagc gcaacgcaat
     5281 taatgtgagt tagctcactc attaggcacc ccaggcttta cactttatgc ttccggctcg
     5341 tatgttgtgt ggaattgtga gcggataaca atttcacaca ggaaacagct atgacatgat
     5401 tacgaattcc cgatcagaag gcgacgcggc cagcggcacg ccttcgacgg caaggaagaa
     5461 ccagatggcg taagggatgg ctgcccacac gccgacatag ccgaacggca ggaagctgct
     5521 ggcgccgacg gcgtccgttt tggcgatgtc gaacaggttg gctgcatcaa aatggggcac
     5581 catgcctatc aggaatacgg ccagggcaat ggcggcgatg gcggtgatga tgaacatcag
     5641 cttcagtgcc tcacccacgc cgaaaatgtg gatgctgatg aacacgatgt agaacgccag
     5701 gtagatcatc cagccgccga taccgaacag cgattggcag taggcgccga tgaacaccgc
     5761 gatggcggct ggggcgatgg cgtattcgat caggatcgcc gtgccggtca aaaagccgcc
     5821 ccacggtccg aacgcgctgc gggcaaagcc gtagccgccg ccagcggtgg ggatcatcga
     5881 cgacagttcg gccagcgaga agcacatgca caggtacatg gttgccatca gcaaggtggc
     5941 caggaacatg ccgccccagc caccctgcgc caggccgaag ttccagccgg cgtaatcgcc
     6001 ggaaatgacg tacgccacgc ccaggccgac cagcagtacc cagccggcgg cgcctttttt
     6061 cagttcacgt tgctggaaat agtcagagcc gactttctcg aagtcgacgg aggagcctgc
     6121 cggcgatccg gcggaatgtt cgcttggcat agattcacct gttttttttc ttggtggccg
     6181 gaagggttcc gggccgatgg tgatgggtgc tgcaggaagc gagccagagc ggttggtgca
     6241 cggttaccgc cctgggtttt gtgtaaagca agtccggcct cttcgcgggc ttgcccgctc
     6301 ccacaggtac cgcaccggct ctggaaccaa cggtgaacct gtaggagcgg gtttacccgc
     6361 gaagaaggcg acgcggtgga tccgacgtcc ataaaaaaat ggcgccgatg ggcgccattt
     6421 ttcactgtta cagggtggcg gtctgctggg tctttttggt ttccggttcc cacagcgctt
     6481 ccagttcttc caaggtctta cctttggttt cgggcacgaa cttccacatg aacagggcgg
     6541 ccagcacgcc catgcagccg tagatccagt agctgaagcc gttgtggaag tgcgccacca
     6601 accagctgtt cttgtccatc attgggaagg tccaggacac gaagtagttg gccagccact
     6661 gggcggccac ggcaatggcc agggctttgc cacggatggc attggggaag atttcggaca
     6721 gcaggaccca gcacacggga ccccacgaca tggcgaaggc ggccacgtag aacaacatcg
     6781 acagcagggc gacaatgccc ggggcctggg tgtagaacgc cgtgcccaag ctgaacatgc
     6841 cgatggccat gcccagggcg ccgatgattt gcagcggctt acggccgaat ttatccacgg
     6901 tcatgatcgc caggaccgta aacgtcaagt taatcacacc cacgataatg gtctgcagca
     6961 gggcgatgtc ggtcgaggcg cccagggtct taaacacttc tggcgcgtaa tacaacacca
     7021 cgttgatccc gacgaactgc tggaaaatgg acaacatcac gccaatcacg atcaccccca
     7081 cgccgaacat cagcaagcgc ccgccggtct tgcggccgtg gtccaaggag tgtttgatct
     7141 cttgcacggc ctgcgtggcc agggtattgc ccatgatctt ccgcaagatg ccttcggctt
     7201 gttcctgctt gccacggctc atcagccagc gcgggctctc ggggacggtg tacagcagca
     7261 tcaggaacag cagcgctgga atacattcgg acgcgaacat gtagcgccaa ccatcggtat
     7321 tcagccagct ggcatcgccc gaacgcgcaa tgaagtaatt cacgcagtac accaacagct
     7381 gcccaaagat gatcgcgaac tggttgaagc tgaccagctt cccccggata tgggcgggcg
     7441 ccaattcggc aatgtacatc ggcgacaaca tggaggccag gccgaccccg atcccaccga
     7501 tgatgcggta gatcacgaac tcgggcacgt aaccggccag atagactggg acggtgttgt
     7561 ccgggttaat cgaggtgaaa cccagttccg gccacgcgga ccccacaccg ctgataaaaa
     7621 acaagacggc cgcgatcttc aagctgtcgc ggcgcccgaa gcggttgctg caatagccgc
     7681 ccagggcccc gccgatgatg cagccgatca gggcgctcgc cacgcagaag cccagcaggc
     7741 tgttggccgc cgactccgac aggttctgcg gggccacgaa cacggtgttc aggctttcca
     7801 cggtgccgct gatcacggcg gtatcataac cgaacagcag gccgcccagg gtggccacca
     7861 aggtgatgct gaagatgtag ctgctgttat actgggtgtt cataagaaat ctccttatgc
     7921 ttaagttgtc ttcatgcttc cacacaacat acgagccgga agcataaagt ctaaggcctg
     7981 gaagacgcag acattccata ctagttatgc catgtcttga gaccttgaca attaatcatc
     8041 ggctcgtata atgtgtggaa ttgtgagcgg ataacaattg gtctcactta agtcacacag
     8101 gagatatcat atgcaggcct acttcgacca gctggaccgc gtgcgctacg aaggcagcaa
     8161 atcctcgaac ccgctggcct tccgtcacta caacccagac gagttggtgc tgggtaagcg
     8221 catggaggag catctgcgct tcgccgcctg ctattggcac acgttctgct ggaacggcgc
     8281 ggacatgttc ggcgtcggcg cgtttaaccg cccctggcag cagccgggcg aggccctggc
     8341 gctggcgaag cgcaaggcgg acgtggcctt cgagttcttc cataaactgc acgtcccatt
     8401 ctattgcttc catgacgtgg acgtgagccc agagggggcc tccctgaagg agtacatcaa
     8461 taacttcgcc caaatggtgg acgtgctggc cggcaaacaa gaagagagcg gtgtcaaact
     8521 gctgtggggc accgccaact gtttcaccaa cccccgctac ggcgccggtg ccgccaccaa
     8581 cccggacccg gaggtgttct cgtgggccgc gacccaggtg gtgacggcga tggaagcgac
     8641 ccacaagctg ggcggcgaaa actacgtcct gtggggcggc cgtgaaggtt atgagacgct
     8701 gctgaatacc gatttgcggc aggagcgcga acaactgggg cgcttcatgc agatggtggt
     8761 ggaacataag cataagatcg ggttccaggg caccctgttg atcgagccga aaccgcaaga
     8821 accaaccaaa caccaatacg attacgatgc cgcgaccgtc tacggcttcc tgaagcagtt
     8881 tggcctggag aaagagatca aactgaacat cgaagcgaac cacgccaccc tggccggcca
     8941 ttcctttcac cacgagatcg ccaccgccat tgccctgggg ctgtttggta gcgtggacgc
     9001 gaaccggggt gacgcccagt tgggctggga taccgaccag ttcccgaaca gcgtcgagga
     9061 gaacgccctg gtgatgtacg aaatcctgaa ggccgggggc tttacgacgg gtggtctgaa
     9121 ctttgacgcc aaggtgcgcc gccaaagcac cgacaagtac gatctgttct acggccacat
     9181 cggcgcgatg gacacgatgg cgctggcgct gaaaatcgcc gcccgcatga tcgaggacgg
     9241 cgaactggac aaacgcattg cccaacgtta ctccggttgg aacagcgagc tgggccagca
     9301 aattctgaag ggccagatga gcctggccga cctggccaag tacgcccagg agcaccatct
     9361 gtcgcccgtg catcaatccg gtcgccagga acaactggag aacttggtga accactacct
     9421 gttcgataag tgatcaacga ggaggatatt tatgtacatt ggtattgatt tgggcacgtc
     9481 cggcgtcaag gtgatcctgc tgaacgagca aggcgaggtg gtggccgcgc agacggagaa
     9541 gctgaccgtc agccgccccc atccgctgtg gagcgaacaa gaccccgaac agtggtggca
     9601 ggcgaccgac cgcgccatga aagccctggg tgaccagcac tcgttgcagg acgtgaaggc
     9661 gctgggcatc gccggccaga tgcacggcgc gaccctgctg gatgcccaac agcgggtgct
     9721 gcggccggcg atcctgtgga acgacggccg ttgtgcccaa gagtgcacct tgttggaggc
     9781 ccgtgtgccg cagagccgcg tgattaccgg caacctgatg atgccgggct tcacggcccc
     9841 gaaactgctg tgggtccaac gtcacgagcc ggaaatcttc cggcaaatcg acaaggtgct
     9901 gctgcccaaa gactacctgc gcctgcgtat gacgggcgag ttcgcgagcg acatgagcga
     9961 cgcggccggc accatgtggc tggatgtggc gaaacgggac tggagcgatg tgatgctgca
    10021 ggcctgcgac ctgtcgcgcg atcagatgcc ggccctgtac gagggctcgg aaatcaccgg
    10081 cgccctgctg ccggaagtgg cgaaggcgtg gggcatggcc accgtgccag tggtggccgg
    10141 cggcggcgac aatgccgccg gtgccgtcgg cgtggggatg gtcgatgcca accaagccat
    10201 gctgtcgctg ggcaccagcg gcgtctactt cgccgtgagc gagggcttcc tgtccaagcc
    10261 agaaagcgcc gtgcactcct tctgccacgc cttgccacag cgctggcacc tgatgtccgt
    10321 gatgctgagc gccgcgagct gcctggactg ggccgccaag ctgaccggcc tgagcaacgt
    10381 gccagccctg attgccgccg cccagcaagc cgatgagagc gccgagccag tgtggttcct
    10441 gccgtacctg agcggcgagc gtaccccgca caacaatccg caggccaaag gggtgttctt
    10501 cggtctgacg caccagcacg gccccaacga actggcgcgc gcggtgctgg aaggcgtggg
    10561 ctatgccttg gccgatggta tggacgtggt gcatgcctgc ggcatcaagc cacagtcggt
    10621 gaccctgatc ggcgggggcg cccggtcgga gtactggcgc cagatgctgg ccgatattag
    10681 cggtcaacag ttggattacc gcaccggcgg tgacgtgggc ccggccctgg gcgccgcgcg
    10741 cctggcccag atcgccgcca accccgaaaa atccctgatc gagttgttgc cccagttgcc
    10801 cctggaacag agccatctgc cggacgcgca gcgttacgcg gcctaccagc cgcgccgcga
    10861 aaccttccgg cggctgtacc agcagttgct gccgctgatg gcctaagtcg acaggaggta
    10921 taatatgacc gacaagctga cctcgctgcg ccaatatacg accgtggtgg ccgacacggg
    10981 cgacattgcc gccatgaagc tgtaccagcc gcaggacgcg accacgaacc cgtccctgat
    11041 cctgaacgcc gcccagattc ccgagtatcg gaaactgatc gacgacgcgg tcgcctgggc
    11101 caagcaacag tccaacgatc gcgcccaaca gatcgtcgat gccacggaca agttggccgt
    11161 gaacatcggc ctggaaattt tgaagctggt gcccggccgt atctccaccg aggtggatgc
    11221 ccgcctgtcg tacgataccg aggccagcat cgcgaaagcc aaacgcctga tcaaactgta
    11281 taacgacgcc gggatctcga acgatcgcat cctgatcaaa ttggcctcga cgtggcaggg
    11341 catccgcgcg gcggaacagc tggaaaaaga gggtatcaac tgcaatctga cgctgctgtt
    11401 cagctttgcg caggcccggg cgtgcgcgga agcgggcgtg ttcctgatta gcccgttcgt
    11461 gggccgcatc ctggactggt ataaggccaa taccgataag aaggaatatg ccccggccga
    11521 ggacccaggc gtcgtgagcg tgtcggagat ctaccagtac tacaaagagc acggttatga
    11581 aaccgtcgtc atgggtgcca gcttccgcaa catcggcgaa atcttggagc tggccggctg
    11641 cgaccggctg accattgccc ccgccctgtt gaaggagttg gccgagagcg agggcgccat
    11701 cgaacgcaag ctgtcgtaca ccggcgaggt gaaagcccgc ccggcccgca tcacggaaag
    11761 cgagttcctg tggcagcata accaggaccc aatggccgtc gataagctgg cggagggtat
    11821 ccgcaaattc gccattgacc aagagaagtt ggagaaaatg atcggtgact tgctgtgaaa
    11881 gtcaaggagg taaaatatgt cgtcccgcaa agaactggcc aacgcgatcc gggcgctgag
    11941 catggacgcg gtgcagaaag ccaagagcgg ccacccgggg gcgccgatgg ggatggcgga
    12001 catcgccgag gtgttgtggc gggacttttt gaagcacaac ccgcagaacc caagctgggc
    12061 ggaccgcgac cgtttcgtgt tgagcaacgg gcacgggagc atgctgatct acagcctgct
    12121 gcacctgacc ggctacgatc tgccgatgga ggagctgaaa aacttccgcc agctgcatag
    12181 caaaaccccg ggccacccgg aggtcggcta caccgcgggg gtcgaaacca ccaccggccc
    12241 gttgggccag ggcatcgcca acgccgtcgg catggccatc gccgaaaaaa cgctggcggc
    12301 ccagttcaat cgcccggggc acgatattgt ggaccactac acgtacgcct tcatgggcga
    12361 cggctgcatg atggaaggta tcagccacga ggtctgcagc ctggcgggca cgttgaagct
    12421 gggcaagctg atcgccttct acgacgacaa tggcatctcg attgacggtc acgtggaggg
    12481 gtggttcacc gacgacaccg ccatgcgttt cgaagcctac ggctggcatg tcatccgtga
    12541 catcgacggc cacgacgccg ccagcattaa gcgcgcggtg gaagaggccc gggcggtcac
    12601 ggacaaaccg tcgctgctga tgtgcaaaac catcatcggt tttggcagcc ccaacaaggc
    12661 gggtacccac gactcccacg gcgcccccct gggcgacgcg gagatcgccc tgacccgcga
    12721 gcaactgggc tggaagtacg ccccgttcga aatcccatcc gagatttacg cccagtggga
    12781 cgccaaggaa gccggccagg cgaaggagtc ggcctggaat gagaagttcg ccgcctacgc
    12841 caaggcctac ccgcaggagg cggcggagtt cacccgccgt atgaagggtg agatgccgag
    12901 cgattttgat gccaaggcca aggagttcat cgccaagctg caggccaacc cagccaagat
    12961 cgcctcccgc aaggccagcc agaacgccat cgaggcgttc ggccccctgt tgcccgaatt
    13021 tttgggcggt tcggcggacc tggcccccag caacctgacc ctgtggtcgg gtagcaaggc
    13081 catcaacgag gatgcggcgg gtaattacat ccattacggc gtgcgcgagt tcggtatgac
    13141 cgcgattgcc aacggcatct ccctgcacgg cgggttcctg ccctacacct ccacgttcct
    13201 gatgttcgtg gaatatgcgc ggaatgccgt gcgcatggcc gccctgatga agcaacgtca
    13261 ggtcatggtg tatacccatg actcgattgg gctgggcgag gacggcccca cccaccagcc
    13321 ggtggaacaa gtggcgagct tgcgggtcac cccgaatatg tccacctggc ggccgtgcga
    13381 tcaggtggaa agcgccgtcg cctggaagta cggcgtcgaa cgccaggacg gtccaaccgc
    13441 cctgattctg agccggcaga acctggcgca gcaggagcgg accgaggagc agctggccaa
    13501 tatcgcgcgc ggcgggtacg tcttgaagga ctgcgcgggg cagccggaac tgattttcat
    13561 cgccaccggc tcggaggtgg agctggccgt cgcggcctac gagaaactga ccgcggaggg
    13621 cgtcaaggcc cgcgtggtgt cgatgccaag cacggacgcc ttcgacaaac aggacgccgc
    13681 ctaccgggag agcgtgctgc cgaaggccgt caccgcgcgc gtggcggtgg aggcgggcat
    13741 cgccgactat tggtataagt atgtcggcct gaacggcgcc atcgtgggca tgaccacgtt
    13801 cggggagtcg gccccggccg aactgctgtt cgaggaattt ggcttcacgg tggataacgt
    13861 cgtggccaaa gccaaggagt tgctgtgact cgagagcggc cgcgacgaac aataaggccg
    13921 caaatcgcgg ccttttttat tgataacaaa aaaacgaaac aatccatgta aaaaaagggc
    13981 cctgaaattc aggacccttt ctggcatcag cacgcgtacc ggttctagta gtctctatgg
    14041 aggtcaggta tgattactat ttacaattaa tcatcggctc ggataatgtg atcagacctg
    14101 gaattgtgag cggataacaa ttcttaagat taactcacac aggagatatc atatgaacca
    14161 gccggtggaa cgtcagcgcc ggcgcaccac ccagagcgcg acgatccgcg atgtggccgc
    14221 gcgcgcaggc gtgagcccga tgaccgtgtc gcgcgtgatc aaccgtgaat cgacggtcaa
    14281 ggaagaaacg cgccagctgg tggagaaggc cattgccgac ctcaactacg ccccaaatcc
    14341 agcagcccgc agcctggcgg gctcggcccc ctttcgcatc ggcctgctgt acgacaaccc
    14401 gagcaccggc tacctgagcg agttcctcgt gggcgccctg gacgagtcgt cccgtaccgg
    14461 ggcccagatc gtgatcgaaa agtgcgcgga gcccgagctg gcccgtgcca ccttggcccg
    14521 cctcttgaaa accggcgtgg atgggctcat cctccccccg ccgctgtgtg agtcgcccga
    14581 agtgctggcg gagatccgtg ccgccggcgc cgcagcagtc gcagtggcgc ctggtaccgc
    14641 ctccgccgac atggcgacca tccgcatcga caatgaagcc gcggcattcg aactgaccca
    14701 gcacctgatc ggtctgggcc ataagcgctt tggcttcatc aagggtcacc cgaaccaaac
    14761 cgtgtcccag caacgcttgg atggtttcat gacggccctg aaagccgcgg gtatcccgca
    14821 ggagaatatc cgtgtggagc agggctattt cacctaccgt agcggcctgg aggcggcgga
    14881 acgcctgttg gccgccgagc ctcgcccaac cgccatcttt gccgcgaacg acgacatggc
    14941 cgccgcaacc gccggcgtcg cccatcggct gggtctggat gtccctggcg acgtgagcat
    15001 cgtgggtttt gacgacacca gcatcgccga taacatctgg ccaccgctga ccacggtgca
    15061 tcagcctatc gcagcaatgg cccgtgcggc cgtcgatctg gtgctggaag aaatccgccg
    15121 tcatcgggac gggggcggcg aaccacgcca actgatgcac ccccacaccc tgatcgtccg
    15181 tgattcgtcg ggccctgcag gtgtctgagc ggccgcccag gcatcaaata aaacgaaagg
    15241 ctcagtcgaa agactgggcc tttcgtttta tctgttgttt gtcggtgaac gctctcactc
    15301 gagattttgt tatcaataaa aaaggccccc cgttagggag gccttattgt tcgtctctag
    15361 aggtgtgtct ccttggtatt gtgcttttta gggagttgaa aagcatagag caagggttgg
    15421 gccagtgttg gcggtcccag gcaaatcaat gacttgggtc atttttacgg gcctgttcaa
    15481 ggaccgctgt gccggcgccg gtacgcctgg ggtgacattt tgtgccgttt gcgacacatc
    15541 acaggcgtgt gcattgcaaa gcctaaccgg gtggaggatg ctgggctgac gctctatctg
    15601 cggagaatta caacaatgca gagcaatcac ttcactcgcc atgcccggca ggtccatagc
    15661 gttgcccatg gcggggccgg ggagggcggc agtgatccgt ccatcgcccg ttcctggctg
    15721 cgctgcctgg aggattacca cctcgacccg gcggtgatcg aagcgccggt ggtgcttgag
    15781 catgggcgcc tgctggaaag ccgcgagcgc ctgcaccagg tgctgcaaat tgccgaccat
    15841 gaaatgaaca gcctgcacca gcagctttcc ggcgcaggcc acgcggtgct gctgaccgac
    15901 gcccgcgggg tgatcctcaa ttgcgtcagt gcccccgccg agcggcgcag cttcgagcgt
    15961 gccgggctgt ggctgggcgc tgactggagc gaggcgcgcg agggcaccaa tggcatcggc
    16021 acatgtctgg tcgagcgcca ggcgctgacc atccatcaga acgagcactt ccgtggccgt
    16081 cacaccgggc tgacctgctc ggccagcccg gtgttcgacc cgcatggcga cctgctggcg
    16141 gtgctcgacg tgtcctctgc gcgccccgac gtatcgcggc aaagccagtt ccacaccatg
    16201 gcgttggtca acctgtcggc gaagatgatc gaaagctgct atttcctgcg ccatttcgag
    16261 cagcaatggt tattgcgttt tcacctgcaa gccgagtcgg tcggcctgtt cagcgaaggc
    16321 ttgctggcgt tcgacggcga tgggcgcatt tgcgctgcca aaagcttggc actggccgtc
    16381 gttttacaac gtcgtgactg ggaaaaccct ggcgttaccc aacttaatcg ccttgcagca
    16441 catccccctt tcgccagctg gcgtaatagc gaagaggccc gcaccgatcg cccttcccaa
    16501 cagttgcgca gcctgaatgg cgaatggcga taagctagct tcacgctgcc gcaagcactc
    16561 agggcgcaag ggctgctaaa ggaagcggaa cacgtagaaa gccagtccgc agaaacggtg
    16621 ctgacc
//
