# Supplementary material for: Dynamic control systems that mimic natural regulation of catabolic pathways enable rapid production of lignocellulose-derived bioproducts
Source: bioRxiv preprint, doi:10.1101/2022.01.12.475730, version 1 (2022-01-13)
Supplement: Supplementary File P1 [file 475730_file04.zip › Supplemental File P1/pJE1282.gb]

LOCUS       pJE1282                 3460 bp ds-DNA     circular     12-JAN-2022
DEFINITION  .
ACCESSION   urn.local...js-c31n3oj
KEYWORDS    .
SOURCE      .
  ORGANISM  .
COMMENT     COMMENT                                                            
            COMMENT     ApEinfo:methylated:1.
FEATURES             Location/Qualifiers
     rep_origin      35..717
                     /ApEinfo_fwdcolor="gray50"
                     /ApEinfo_revcolor="gray50"
                     /ApEinfo_graphicformat="arrow_data {{0 1 2 0 0 -1} {} 0}
                     width 5 offset 0"
                     /label="ColE1 origin"
     terminator      complement(906..954)
                     /ApEinfo_fwdcolor="#9d1b1c"
                     /ApEinfo_revcolor="#9d1b1c"
                     /ApEinfo_graphicformat="arrow_data {{0 1 2 0 0 -1} {} 0}
                     width 5 offset 0"
                     /label="L3S3P22 terminator"
     terminator      967..1008
                     /ApEinfo_fwdcolor="#9d1b1c"
                     /ApEinfo_revcolor="#9d1b1c"
                     /ApEinfo_graphicformat="arrow_data {{0 1 2 0 0 -1} {} 0}
                     width 5 offset 0"
                     /label="ECK120035133"
     gene            complement(1018..1812)
                     /gene="nptII"
                     /vntifkey=60
                     /ApEinfo_fwdcolor="#66ff66"
                     /ApEinfo_revcolor="#66ff66"
                     /ApEinfo_graphicformat="arrow_data {{0 1 2 0 0 -1} {} 0}
                     width 5 offset 0"
                     /label="nptII"
     misc_recomb     2084..2125
                     /ApEinfo_fwdcolor="#ff8275"
                     /ApEinfo_revcolor="#ff8275"
                     /ApEinfo_graphicformat="arrow_data {{0 1 2 0 0 -1} {} 0}
                     width 5 offset 0"
                     /label="phiC31 attP"
     regulatory      2132..2163
                     /regulatory_class="terminator"
                     /note="TonB terminator"
                     /ApEinfo_fwdcolor="#ff4649"
                     /ApEinfo_revcolor="#ff4649"
                     /ApEinfo_graphicformat="arrow_data {{0 1 2 0 0 -1} {} 0}
                     width 5 offset 0"
                     /label="TonB terminator"
     terminator      2169..2229
                     /locus_tag="/product="" /label=L3S2P21
                     /ApEinfo_fwdcolor=""#9d1b1c"
                     /ApEinfo_revcolor="#9d1b1c"
                     /ApEinfo_graphicformat="arrow_data {{0 1 2 0 0 -1} {} 0}
                     width 5 offset 0"
     promoter        2241..2440
                     /ApEinfo_fwdcolor="#346ee0"
                     /ApEinfo_revcolor="#1d43bd"
                     /ApEinfo_graphicformat="arrow_data {{0 1 2 0 0 -1} {} 0}
                     width 5 offset 0"
                     /modified_by="elmo110"
                     /label="JEc2"
     -35_signal      2348..2353
                     /ApEinfo_fwdcolor="#07e500"
                     /ApEinfo_revcolor="#07e500"
                     /ApEinfo_graphicformat="arrow_data {{0 1 2 0 0 -1} {} 0}
                     width 5 offset 0"
                     /label="-35 (putative)"
     -10_signal      2372..2377
                     /ApEinfo_fwdcolor="#07e500"
                     /ApEinfo_revcolor="#07e500"
                     /ApEinfo_graphicformat="arrow_data {{0 1 2 0 0 -1} {} 0}
                     width 5 offset 0"
                     /label="-10 (putative)"
     RBS             2441..2470
                     /locus_tag="/product="" /label=RBS region
                     /ApEinfo_fwdcolor=""#acdcff"
                     /ApEinfo_revcolor="#acdcff"
                     /ApEinfo_graphicformat="arrow_data {{0 1 2 0 0 -1} {} 0}
                     width 5 offset 0"
     misc_feature    2471..2473
                     /ApEinfo_fwdcolor="#ff0004"
                     /ApEinfo_revcolor="#ff0004"
                     /ApEinfo_graphicformat="arrow_data {{0 1 2 0 0 -1} {} 0}
                     width 5 offset 0"
                     /label="NdeI"
     CDS             2471..3181
                     /ApEinfo_fwdcolor="#ffd1b6"
                     /ApEinfo_revcolor="#ffd1b6"
                     /ApEinfo_graphicformat="arrow_data {{0 1 2 0 0 -1} {} 0}
                     width 5 offset 0"
                     /label="mNeonGreen (Ppu optimized)"
     terminator      3188..3238
                     /ApEinfo_fwdcolor="#9d1b1c"
                     /ApEinfo_revcolor="#9d1b1c"
                     /ApEinfo_graphicformat="arrow_data {{0 1 2 0 0 -1} {} 0}
                     width 5 offset 0"
                     /label="L3S1P13 terminator"
     terminator      complement(3246..3290)
                     /ApEinfo_fwdcolor="#9d1b1c"
                     /ApEinfo_revcolor="#9d1b1c"
                     /ApEinfo_graphicformat="arrow_data {{0 1 2 0 0 -1} {} 0}
                     width 5 offset 0"
                     /label="ECK120010850"
     misc_recomb     3299..3356
                     /locus_tag="/product="" /label=BxB1 attP|misc_recomb
                     /ApEinfo_fwdcolor=""#06ff00"
                     /ApEinfo_revcolor="#06ff00"
                     /ApEinfo_graphicformat="arrow_data {{0 1 2 0 0 -1} {} 0}
                     width 5 offset 0"
                     /modified_by="elmo110"
                     /label="Bxb1 attP"
     terminator      3363..3415
                     /ApEinfo_fwdcolor="#9d1b1c"
                     /ApEinfo_revcolor="#9d1b1c"
                     /ApEinfo_graphicformat="arrow_data {{0 1 2 0 0 -1} {} 0}
                     width 5 offset 0"
                     /label="ECK120033736"
     misc_recomb     3416..3460
                     /ApEinfo_fwdcolor="#ff8275"
                     /ApEinfo_revcolor="#ff8275"
                     /ApEinfo_graphicformat="arrow_data {{0 1 2 0 0 -1} {} 0}
                     width 5 offset 0"
                     /modified_by="elmo110"
                     /label="phiC31 attB"
ORIGIN      
        1 aaaaggatct aggtgaagat cctttttgat aatctcatga ccaaaatccc ttaacgtgag
       61 ttttcgttcc actgagcgtc agaccccgta gaaaagatca aaggatcttc ttgagatcct
      121 ttttttctgc gcgtaatctg ctgcttgcaa acaaaaaaac caccgctacc agcggtggtt
      181 tgtttgccgg atcaagagct accaactctt tttccgaagg taactggctt cagcagagcg
      241 cagataccaa atactgttct tctagtgtag ccgtagttag gccaccactt caagaactct
      301 gtagcaccgc ctacatacct cgctctgcta atcctgttac cagtggctgc tgccagtggc
      361 gataagtcgt gtcttaccgg gttggactca agacgatagt taccggataa ggcgcagcgg
      421 tcgggctgaa cggggggttc gtgcacacag cccagcttgg agcgaacgac ctacaccgaa
      481 ctgagatacc tacagcgtga gctatgagaa agcgccacgc ttcccgaagg gagaaaggcg
      541 gacaggtatc cggtaagcgg cagggtcgga acaggagagc gcacgaggga gcttccaggg
      601 ggaaacgcct ggtatcttta tagtcctgtc gggtttcgcc acctctgact tgagcgtcga
      661 tttttgtgat gctcgtcagg ggggcggagc ctatggaaaa acgccagcaa cgcggccttt
      721 ttacggttcc tggccttttg ctggcctttt gctcacatgt tctttcctgc gttatcccct
      781 gattctgtgg ataaccgtat taccgccttt gagtgagctg ataccgctcg ccgcagccga
      841 acgaccgagc gcagcgagtc agtgagcgag gaagcggaag agcgcccaat acgcaaaccg
      901 cctctgggag accagaaaca aaaaaaggcc gcgttagcgg ccttcaataa ttggacctgg
      961 ctcctaactg atttttaagg cgactgatga gtcgcctttt ttttgtctaa gaattcatca
     1021 gaagaactcg tcaagaaggc gatagaaggc gatgcgctgc gaatcgggag cggcgatacc
     1081 gtaaagcacg aggaagcggt cagcccattc gccgccaagc tcttcagcaa tatcacgggt
     1141 agccaacgct atgtcctgat agcggtccgc cacacccagc cggccacagt cgatgaatcc
     1201 agaaaagcgg ccattttcca ccatgatatt cggcaagcag gcatcgccat gggtcacgac
     1261 gagatcctcg ccgtcgggca tccgcgcctt gagcctggcg aacagttcgg ctggcgcgag
     1321 cccctgatgc tcttcgtcca gatcatcctg atcgacaaga ccggcttcca tccgagtacg
     1381 tgctcgctcg atgcgatgtt tcgcttggtg gtcgaatggg caggtagccg gatcaagcgt
     1441 atgcagccgc cgcattgcat cagccatgat ggatactttc tcggcaggag caaggtgaga
     1501 tgacaggaga tcctgccccg gcacttcgcc caatagcagc cagtcccttc ccgcttcagt
     1561 gacaacgtcg agcacagctg cgcaaggaac gcccgtcgtg gccagccacg atagccgcgc
     1621 tgcctcgtct tggagttcat tcagggcacc ggacaggtcg gtcttgacaa aaagaaccgg
     1681 gcgcccctgc gctgacagcc ggaacacggc ggcatcagag cagccgattg tctgttgtgc
     1741 ccagtcatag ccgaatagcc tctccaccca agcggccgga gaacctgcgt gcaatccatc
     1801 ttgttcaatc atgcgaaacg atcctcatcc tgtctcttga tcagatcttg atcccctgcg
     1861 ccatcagatc cttggcggca agaaagccat ccagtttact ttgcagggct tcccaacctt
     1921 accagagggc gccccagctg gcaattccgg ttcgcttgct gtccataaaa ccgcccagtc
     1981 tagctatcgc catgtaagcc cactgcaagc tacctgcttt ctctttgcgc ttgcgttttc
     2041 ccttgtccag atagcccagt agctgacatt catccgggac gtcgtgcccc aactggggta
     2101 acctttgagt tctctcagtt gggggatcga tagtcaaaag cctccggtcg gaggcttttg
     2161 actagcacct cggtaccaaa ttccagaaaa gaggcctccc gaaagggggg ccttttttcg
     2221 ttttggtcca ctagtagtct cggccgctcg gtcatggcgt tgtcctgctt gagcttggac
     2281 ccttcaggtg gtcccgcgcc cgcccttccg ctagggcgca agcgcgattt gcaccgcgcg
     2341 ccggggcttg acatgggcgt cgtgttagcg ctaacaacgt catcgacaag tgacgggggg
     2401 cgtgggcggc gagtcaagac cggtccaacg cgcccgccag cttaagatta actcacacag
     2461 gagatatcat atggtgtcca aaggggaaga ggacaatatg gcatcgttgc cagctacgca
     2521 tgaactgcac atcttcggct cgattaacgg tgtcgatttc gatatggtcg gccagggtac
     2581 ggggaatcct aacgacggtt atgaggagct gaacctcaaa tcgacgaagg gggatctcca
     2641 gtttagcccc tggattttgg tcccacatat tggttacggc tttcatcagt acctcccgta
     2701 tccggacggt atgagccctt ttcaagctgc tatggtggac ggtagcggtt accaagtcca
     2761 ccggaccatg cagtttgagg atggggcatc gctgacggtc aactaccgtt atacctacga
     2821 aggtagccat attaagggcg aagctcaagt gaagggtacc ggctttccgg cggacggtcc
     2881 ggtgatgacg aactccctca ccgccgccga ttggtgtcgt agcaagaaaa cctatccgaa
     2941 tgacaaaacc atcatctcga cgtttaagtg gagctatacg acgggtaatg gcaagcgcta
     3001 ccgttcgacg gcacgtacca cctacacgtt tgcaaagcct atggctgcaa attacctcaa
     3061 gaatcaacct atgtatgtgt tccggaaaac ggaactcaaa catagcaaaa cggaactgaa
     3121 cttcaaagag tggcagaaag ctttcacgga tgtcatgggt atggacgaac tctataaata
     3181 atctagagac gaacaataag gcctccctaa cggggggcct tttttattga taacaaaaat
     3241 ccacaaggaa aaattaaagg ggagataaaa tccccccttt ttggttaact gcggccgcgt
     3301 cgtggtttgt ctggtcaacc accgcggtct cagtggtgta cggtacaaac cccgacgcta
     3361 gcaacgcatg agaaagcccc cggaagatca ccttccgggg gcttttttat tgcgctgcgg
     3421 gtgccagggc gtgcccttgg gctccccggg cgcgtactcc
//
