# Supplementary material for: Dynamic control systems that mimic natural regulation of catabolic pathways enable rapid production of lignocellulose-derived bioproducts
Source: bioRxiv preprint, doi:10.1101/2022.01.12.475730, version 1 (2022-01-13)
Supplement: Supplementary File P1 [file 475730_file04.zip › Supplemental File P1/pJE1383.gb]

LOCUS       pJE1383                16894 bp ds-DNA     circular     12-JAN-2022
DEFINITION  .
ACCESSION   urn.local...3r-ec0d0hy
KEYWORDS    .
SOURCE      .
  ORGANISM  .
COMMENT     ApEinfo:methylated:1.
FEATURES             Location/Qualifiers
     -35_signal      134..139
                     /ApEinfo_fwdcolor="#07e500"
                     /ApEinfo_revcolor="#07e500"
                     /ApEinfo_graphicformat="arrow_data {{0 1 2 0 0 -1} {} 0}
                     width 5 offset 0"
                     /label="-35 kanR"
     -10_signal      157..162
                     /ApEinfo_fwdcolor="#07e500"
                     /ApEinfo_revcolor="#07e500"
                     /ApEinfo_graphicformat="arrow_data {{0 1 2 0 0 -1} {} 0}
                     width 5 offset 0"
                     /label="-10"
     CDS             266..1060
                     /gene="nptII"
                     /codon_start=1
                     /transl_table=11
                     /product="neomycin phosphotransferase"
                     /protein_id="ACJ66844.1"
                     /db_xref="GI:215434895"
                     /vntifkey=4
                     /ApEinfo_fwdcolor="#66ff66"
                     /ApEinfo_revcolor="#66ff66"
                     /ApEinfo_graphicformat="arrow_data {{0 1 2 0 0 -1} {} 0}
                     width 5 offset 0"
                     /label="neomycin\phosphotransferase"
     CDS             1552..2973
                     /gene="sacB"
                     /codon_start=1
                     /transl_table=11
                     /product="levan sucrase"
                     /protein_id="ACJ66845.1"
                     /db_xref="GI:215434896"
                     /vntifkey=4
                     /ApEinfo_fwdcolor="#66ff66"
                     /ApEinfo_revcolor="#66ff66"
                     /ApEinfo_graphicformat="arrow_data {{0 1 2 0 0 -1} {} 0}
                     width 5 offset 0"
                     /label="levan\sucrase"
     oriT            3374..3443
                     /vntifkey=104
                     /note="RP4 oriT"
                     /ApEinfo_fwdcolor="pink"
                     /ApEinfo_revcolor="pink"
                     /ApEinfo_graphicformat="arrow_data {{0 1 2 0 0 -1} {} 0}
                     width 5 offset 0"
                     /label="RP4\oriT"
     rep_origin      4329..5011
                     /ApEinfo_fwdcolor="gray50"
                     /ApEinfo_revcolor="gray50"
                     /ApEinfo_graphicformat="arrow_data {{0 1 2 0 0 -1} {} 0}
                     width 5 offset 0"
                     /label="ColE1 origin"
     promoter        5300..5379
                     /vntifkey=30
                     /ApEinfo_fwdcolor="#cc66ff"
                     /ApEinfo_revcolor="#cc66ff"
                     /ApEinfo_graphicformat="arrow_data {{0 1 2 0 0 -1} {} 0}
                     width 5 offset 0"
                     /label="lac\promoter"
     promoter        5317..5349
                     /ApEinfo_fwdcolor="#346ee0"
                     /ApEinfo_revcolor="#1d43bd"
                     /ApEinfo_graphicformat="arrow_data {{0 1 2 0 0 -1} {} 0}
                     width 5 offset 0"
                     /label="Plac"
     protein_bind    5350..5373
                     /ApEinfo_fwdcolor="#ffc526"
                     /ApEinfo_revcolor="#ffc526"
                     /ApEinfo_graphicformat="arrow_data {{0 1 2 0 0 -1} {} 0}
                     width 5 offset 0"
                     /label="lac operator"
     misc_binding    5351..5373
                     /ApEinfo_fwdcolor="#6495ed"
                     /ApEinfo_revcolor="#6495ed"
                     /ApEinfo_graphicformat="arrow_data {{0 1 2 0 0 -1} {} 0}
                     width 5 offset 0"
                     /label="LacO"
     gene            5396..5409
                     /gene="lacZalpha"
                     /vntifkey=60
                     /ApEinfo_fwdcolor="#66ff66"
                     /ApEinfo_revcolor="#66ff66"
                     /ApEinfo_graphicformat="arrow_data {{0 1 2 0 0 -1} {} 0}
                     width 5 offset 0"
                     /label="lacZalpha"
     CDS             5396..5409
                     /gene="lacZalpha"
                     /codon_start=1
                     /transl_table=11
                     /product="LacZ alpha fragment"
                     /protein_id="ACJ66846.1"
                     /db_xref="GI:215434897"
                     /vntifkey=4
                     /ApEinfo_fwdcolor="#66ff66"
                     /ApEinfo_revcolor="#66ff66"
                     /ApEinfo_graphicformat="arrow_data {{0 1 2 0 0 -1} {} 0}
                     width 5 offset 0"
                     /label="LacZ\alpha\fragment"
     misc_feature    5426..6377
                     /locus_tag="/product="" /label=PP_0545_UP
                     /ApEinfo_fwdcolor=""#ff0004"
                     /ApEinfo_revcolor="#ff0004"
                     /ApEinfo_graphicformat="arrow_data {{0 1 2 0 0 -1} {} 0}
                     width 5 offset 0"
     terminator      complement(6390..6427)
                     /ApEinfo_fwdcolor="#9d1b1c"
                     /ApEinfo_revcolor="#9d1b1c"
                     /ApEinfo_graphicformat="arrow_data {{0 1 2 0 0 -1} {} 0}
                     width 5 offset 0"
                     /label="crr terminator"
     CDS             complement(6428..7903)
                     /ApEinfo_fwdcolor="#e7e8ff"
                     /ApEinfo_revcolor="#e7e8ff"
                     /ApEinfo_graphicformat="arrow_data {{0 1 2 0 0 -1} {} 0}
                     width 5 offset 0"
                     /label="xylE (Ppu opt)"
     promoter        complement(7926..8125)
                     /ApEinfo_fwdcolor="#346ee0"
                     /ApEinfo_revcolor="#1d43bd"
                     /ApEinfo_graphicformat="arrow_data {{0 1 2 0 0 -1} {} 0}
                     width 5 offset 0"
                     /label="PxylX_1"
     -10_signal      complement(7982..7987)
                     /ApEinfo_fwdcolor="#07e500"
                     /ApEinfo_revcolor="#07e500"
                     /ApEinfo_graphicformat="arrow_data {{0 1 2 0 0 -1} {} 0}
                     width 5 offset 0"
                     /label="-10 (putative)"
     protein_bind    complement(7983..7996)
                     /ApEinfo_fwdcolor="#ffc526"
                     /ApEinfo_revcolor="#ffc526"
                     /ApEinfo_graphicformat="arrow_data {{0 1 2 0 0 -1} {} 0}
                     width 5 offset 0"
                     /label="xylO"
     -35_signal      complement(8005..8010)
                     /ApEinfo_fwdcolor="#07e500"
                     /ApEinfo_revcolor="#07e500"
                     /ApEinfo_graphicformat="arrow_data {{0 1 2 0 0 -1} {} 0}
                     width 5 offset 0"
                     /label="-35 (putative)"
     promoter        8155..8354
                     /ApEinfo_fwdcolor="#346ee0"
                     /ApEinfo_revcolor="#1d43bd"
                     /ApEinfo_graphicformat="arrow_data {{0 1 2 0 0 -1} {} 0}
                     width 5 offset 0"
                     /label="PxylE_2"
     -35_signal      8264..8269
                     /ApEinfo_fwdcolor="#07e500"
                     /ApEinfo_revcolor="#07e500"
                     /ApEinfo_graphicformat="arrow_data {{0 1 2 0 0 -1} {} 0}
                     width 5 offset 0"
                     /label="-35"
     protein_bind    8272..8285
                     /ApEinfo_label="xylO"
                     /ApEinfo_fwdcolor="#ffc526"
                     /ApEinfo_revcolor="#ffc526"
                     /ApEinfo_graphicformat="arrow_data {{0 1 2 0 0 -1} {} 0}
                     width 5 offset 0"
                     /label="xylO(1)"
     -10_signal      8287..8292
                     /ApEinfo_label="-10"
                     /ApEinfo_fwdcolor="#07e500"
                     /ApEinfo_revcolor="#07e500"
                     /ApEinfo_graphicformat="arrow_data {{0 1 2 0 0 -1} {} 0}
                     width 5 offset 0"
                     /label="-10(1)"
     CDS             8379..9701
                     /ApEinfo_fwdcolor="#e7e8ff"
                     /ApEinfo_revcolor="#e7e8ff"
                     /ApEinfo_graphicformat="arrow_data {{0 1 2 0 0 -1} {} 0}
                     width 5 offset 0"
                     /label="xylA (Ppu opt)"
     gene            9720..11174
                     /ApEinfo_fwdcolor="#acdcff"
                     /ApEinfo_revcolor="#acdcff"
                     /ApEinfo_graphicformat="arrow_data {{0 1 2 0 0 -1} {} 0}
                     width 5 offset 0"
                     /label="xylB (Ppu opt)"
     CDS             11193..12146
                     /ApEinfo_fwdcolor="#e7e8ff"
                     /ApEinfo_revcolor="#e7e8ff"
                     /ApEinfo_graphicformat="arrow_data {{0 1 2 0 0 -1} {} 0}
                     width 5 offset 0"
                     /label="talB (Ppu opt)"
     gene            12165..14156
                     /ApEinfo_fwdcolor="#acdcff"
                     /ApEinfo_revcolor="#acdcff"
                     /ApEinfo_graphicformat="arrow_data {{0 1 2 0 0 -1} {} 0}
                     width 5 offset 0"
                     /label="tktA (Ppu opt)"
     terminator      14172..14219
                     /ApEinfo_fwdcolor="#9d1b1c"
                     /ApEinfo_revcolor="#9d1b1c"
                     /ApEinfo_graphicformat="arrow_data {{0 1 2 0 0 -1} {} 0}
                     width 5 offset 0"
                     /label="L3S1P22 terminator"
     terminator      14172..14219
                     /ApEinfo_label="L3S1P22 terminator"
                     /ApEinfo_fwdcolor="#9d1b1c"
                     /ApEinfo_revcolor="#9d1b1c"
                     /ApEinfo_graphicformat="arrow_data {{0 1 2 0 0 -1} {} 0}
                     width 5 offset 0"
                     /label="L3S1P22 terminator(1)"
     terminator      complement(14228..14279)
                     /ApEinfo_fwdcolor="#9d1b1c"
                     /ApEinfo_revcolor="#9d1b1c"
                     /ApEinfo_graphicformat="arrow_data {{0 1 2 0 0 -1} {} 0}
                     width 5 offset 0"
                     /label="proS terminator"
     promoter        14303..14390
                     /ApEinfo_fwdcolor="#346ee0"
                     /ApEinfo_revcolor="#1d43bd"
                     /ApEinfo_graphicformat="arrow_data {{0 1 2 0 0 -1} {} 0}
                     width 5 offset 0"
                     /label="JE121411 promoter"
     RBS             14391..14420
                     /locus_tag="/product="" /label=RBS region
                     /ApEinfo_fwdcolor=""#acdcff"
                     /ApEinfo_revcolor="#acdcff"
                     /ApEinfo_graphicformat="arrow_data {{0 1 2 0 0 -1} {} 0}
                     width 5 offset 0"
     CDS             14421..15476
                     /ApEinfo_fwdcolor="#acdcff"
                     /ApEinfo_revcolor="#acdcff"
                     /ApEinfo_graphicformat="arrow_data {{0 1 2 0 0 -1} {} 0}
                     width 5 offset 0"
                     /label="Cc xylR (Ppu opt)"
     terminator      15485..15564
                     /ApEinfo_fwdcolor="#9d1b1c"
                     /ApEinfo_revcolor="#9d1b1c"
                     /ApEinfo_graphicformat="arrow_data {{0 1 2 0 0 -1} {} 0}
                     width 5 offset 0"
                     /label="rrn terminator"
     terminator      complement(15573..15623)
                     /ApEinfo_fwdcolor="#9d1b1c"
                     /ApEinfo_revcolor="#9d1b1c"
                     /ApEinfo_graphicformat="arrow_data {{0 1 2 0 0 -1} {} 0}
                     width 5 offset 0"
                     /label="L3S1P13 terminator"
     terminator      15573..15623
                     /ApEinfo_fwdcolor="#9d1b1c"
                     /ApEinfo_revcolor="#9d1b1c"
                     /ApEinfo_graphicformat="arrow_data {{0 1 2 0 0 -1} {} 0}
                     width 5 offset 0"
                     /label="L3S1P13 Terminator"
     misc_feature    15630..16629
                     /locus_tag="/product="" /label=PP_0545_DN
                     /ApEinfo_fwdcolor=""#ff93ef"
                     /ApEinfo_revcolor="#ff0004"
                     /ApEinfo_graphicformat="arrow_data {{0 1 2 0 0 -1} {} 0}
                     width 5 offset 0"
     gene            16630..16801
                     /gene="lacZalpha"
                     /vntifkey=60
                     /ApEinfo_label="lacZalpha"
                     /ApEinfo_fwdcolor="#66ff66"
                     /ApEinfo_revcolor="#66ff66"
                     /ApEinfo_graphicformat="arrow_data {{0 1 2 0 0 -1} {} 0}
                     width 5 offset 0"
                     /label="lacZalpha(1)"
     CDS             16630..16801
                     /gene="lacZalpha"
                     /codon_start=1
                     /transl_table=11
                     /product="LacZ alpha fragment"
                     /protein_id="ACJ66846.1"
                     /db_xref="GI:215434897"
                     /vntifkey=4
                     /ApEinfo_label="LacZ\alpha\fragment"
                     /ApEinfo_fwdcolor="#66ff66"
                     /ApEinfo_revcolor="#66ff66"
                     /ApEinfo_graphicformat="arrow_data {{0 1 2 0 0 -1} {} 0}
                     width 5 offset 0"
                     /label="LacZ\alpha\fragment(1)"
     CDS             16727..16795
                     /ApEinfo_fwdcolor="#6495ed"
                     /ApEinfo_revcolor="#6495ed"
                     /ApEinfo_graphicformat="arrow_data {{0 1 2 0 0 -1} {} 0}
                     width 5 offset 0"
                     /label="LacZ alpha"
ORIGIN      
        1 ccggatgaat gtcagctact gggctatctg gacaagggaa aacgcaagcg caaagagaaa
       61 gcaggtagct tgcagtgggc ttacatggcg atagctagac tgggcggttt tatggacagc
      121 aagcgaaccg gaattgccag ctggggcgcc ctctggtaag gttgggaagc cctgcaaagt
      181 aaactggatg gctttcttgc cgccaaggat ctgatggcgc aggggatcaa gatctgatca
      241 agagacagga tgaggatcgt ttcgcatgat tgaacaagat ggattgcacg caggttctcc
      301 ggccgcttgg gtggagaggc tattcggcta tgactgggca caacagacaa tcggctgctc
      361 tgatgccgcc gtgttccggc tgtcagcgca ggggcgcccg gttctttttg tcaagaccga
      421 cctgtccggt gccctgaatg aactccaaga cgaggcagcg cggctatcgt ggctggccac
      481 gacgggcgtt ccttgcgcag ctgtgctcga cgttgtcact gaagcgggaa gggactggct
      541 gctattgggc gaagtgccgg ggcaggatct cctgtcatct caccttgctc ctgccgagaa
      601 agtatccatc atggctgatg caatgcggcg gctgcatacg cttgatccgg ctacctgccc
      661 attcgaccac caagcgaaac atcgcatcga gcgagcacgt actcggatgg aagccggtct
      721 tgtcgatcag gatgatctgg acgaagagca tcaggggctc gcgccagccg aactgttcgc
      781 caggctcaag gcgcggatgc ccgacggcga ggatctcgtc gtgacccatg gcgatgcctg
      841 cttgccgaat atcatggtgg aaaatggccg cttttctgga ttcatcgact gtggccggct
      901 gggtgtggcg gaccgctatc aggacatagc gttggctacc cgtgatattg ctgaagagct
      961 tggcggcgaa tgggctgacc gcttcctcgt gctttacggt atcgccgctc ccgattcgca
     1021 gcgcatcgcc ttctatcgcc ttcttgacga gttcttctga gcgggactct ggggttcgct
     1081 agaggatcga tcctttttaa cccatcacat atacctgccg ttcactatta tttagtgaaa
     1141 tgagatatta tgatattttc tgaattgtga ttaaaaaggc aactttatgc ccatgcaaca
     1201 gaaactataa aaaatacaga gaatgaaaag aaacagatag attttttagt tctttaggcc
     1261 cgtagtctgc aaatcctttt atgattttct atcaaacaaa agaggaaaat agaccagttg
     1321 caatccaaac gagagtctaa tagaatgagg tcgaaaagta aatcgcgcgg gtttgttact
     1381 gataaagcag gcaagaccta aaatgtgtaa agggcaaagt gtatactttg gcgtcacccc
     1441 ttacatattt taggtctttt tttattgtgc gtaactaact tgccatcttc aaacaggagg
     1501 gctggaagaa gcagaccgct aacacagtac ataaaaaagg agacatgaac gatgaacatc
     1561 aaaaagtttg caaaacaagc aacagtatta acctttacta ccgcactgct ggcaggaggc
     1621 gcaactcaag cgtttgcgaa agaaacgaac caaaagccat ataaggaaac atacggcatt
     1681 tcccatatta cacgccatga tatgctgcaa atccctgaac agcaaaaaaa tgaaaaatat
     1741 caagtttctg aatttgattc gtccacaatt aaaaatatct cttctgcaaa aggcctggac
     1801 gtttgggaca gctggccatt acaaaacgct gacggcactg tcgcaaacta tcacggctac
     1861 cacatcgtct ttgcattagc cggagatcct aaaaatgcgg atgacacatc gatttacatg
     1921 ttctatcaaa aagtcggcga aacttctatt gacagctgga aaaacgctgg ccgcgtcttt
     1981 aaagacagcg acaaattcga tgcaaatgat tctatcctaa aagaccaaac acaagaatgg
     2041 tcaggttcag ccacatttac atctgacgga aaaatccgtt tattctacac tgatttctcc
     2101 ggtaaacatt acggcaaaca aacactgaca actgcacaag ttaacgtatc agcatcagac
     2161 agctctttga acatcaacgg tgtagaggat tataaatcaa tctttgacgg tgacggaaaa
     2221 acgtatcaaa atgtacagca gttcatcgat gaaggcaact acagctcagg cgacaaccat
     2281 acgctgagag atcctcacta cgtagaagat aaaggccaca aatacttagt atttgaagca
     2341 aacactggaa ctgaagatgg ctaccaaggc gaagaatctt tatttaacaa agcatactat
     2401 ggcaaaagca catcattctt ccgtcaagaa agtcaaaaac ttctgcaaag cgataaaaaa
     2461 cgcacggctg agttagcaaa cggcgctctc ggtatgattg agctaaacga tgattacaca
     2521 ctgaaaaaag tgatgaaacc gctgattgca tctaacacag taacagatga aattgaacgc
     2581 gcgaacgtct ttaaaatgaa cggcaaatgg tacctgttca ctgactcccg cggatcaaaa
     2641 atgacgattg acggcattac gtctaacgat atttacatgc ttggttatgt ttctaattct
     2701 ttaactggcc catacaagcc gctgaacaaa actggccttg tgttaaaaat ggatcttgat
     2761 cctaacgatg taacctttac ttactcacac ttcgctgtac ctcaagcgaa aggaaacaat
     2821 gtcgtgatta caagctatat gacaaacaga ggattctacg cagacaaaca atcaacgttt
     2881 gcgccgagct tcctgctgaa catcaaaggc aagaaaacat ctgttgtcaa agacagcatc
     2941 cttgaacaag gacaattaac agttaacaaa taaaaacgca aaagaaaatg ccgatgggta
     3001 ccgagcgaaa tgaccgacca agcgacgccc aacctgccat cacgagattt cgattccacc
     3061 gccgccttct atgaaaggtt gggcttcgga atcgttttcc gggacgccct cgcggacgtg
     3121 ctcatagtcc acgacgcccg tgattttgta gccctggccg acggccagca ggtaggccga
     3181 caggctcatg ccggccgccg ccgccttttc ctcaatcgct cttcgttcgt ctggaaggca
     3241 gtacaccttg ataggtgggc tgcccttcct ggttggcttg gtttcatcag ccatccgctt
     3301 gccctcatct gttacgccgg cggtagccgg ccagcctcgc agagcaggat tcccgttgag
     3361 caccgccagg tgcgaataag ggacagtgaa gaaggaacac ccgctcgcgg gtgggcctac
     3421 ttcacctatc ctgcccggct gacgccgttg gatacaccaa ggaaagtcta cacgaaccct
     3481 ttggcaaaat cctgtatatc gtgcgaaaaa ggatggatat accgaaaaaa tcgctataat
     3541 gaccccgaag cagggttatg cagcggaaaa gcgctgcttc cctgctgttt tgtggaatat
     3601 ctaccgactg gaaacaggca aatgcaggaa attactgaac tgaggggaca ggcgagagac
     3661 gatgccaaag agctcctgaa aatctcgata actcaaaaaa tacgcccggt agtgatctta
     3721 tttcattatg gtgaaagttg gaacctctta cgtgccgatc aacgtctcat tttcgccaaa
     3781 agttggccca gggcttcccg gtatcaacag ggacaccagg atttatttat tctgcgaagt
     3841 gatcttccgt cacaggtatt tattcggcgc aaagtgcgtc gggtgatgct gccaacttac
     3901 tgatttagtg tatgatggtg tttttgaggt gctccagtgg cttctgtttc tatcagctcc
     3961 tgaaaatctc gataactcaa aaaatacgcc cggtagtgat cttatttcat tatggtgaaa
     4021 gttggaacct cttacgtgcc gatcaacgtc tcattttcgc caaaagttgg cccagggctt
     4081 cccggtatca acagggacac caggatttat ttattctgcg aagtgatctt ccgtcacagg
     4141 tatttattcg gcgcaaagtg cgtcgggtga tgctgccaac ttactgattt agtgtatgat
     4201 ggtgtttttg aggtgctcca gtggcttctg tttctatcag ggctggatga tcctccagcg
     4261 cggggatctc atgctggagt tcttcgccca ccccaaaagg atctaggtga agatcctttt
     4321 tgataatctc atgaccaaaa tcccttaacg tgagttttcg ttccactgag cgtcagaccc
     4381 cgtagaaaag atcaaaggat cttcttgaga tccttttttt ctgcgcgtaa tctgctgctt
     4441 gcaaacaaaa aaaccaccgc taccagcggt ggtttgtttg ccggatcaag agctaccaac
     4501 tctttttccg aaggtaactg gcttcagcag agcgcagata ccaaatactg ttcttctagt
     4561 gtagccgtag ttaggccacc acttcaagaa ctctgtagca ccgcctacat acctcgctct
     4621 gctaatcctg ttaccagtgg ctgctgccag tggcgataag tcgtgtctta ccgggttgga
     4681 ctcaagacga tagttaccgg ataaggcgca gcggtcgggc tgaacggggg gttcgtgcac
     4741 acagcccagc ttggagcgaa cgacctacac cgaactgaga tacctacagc gtgagctatg
     4801 agaaagcgcc acgcttcccg aagggagaaa ggcggacagg tatccggtaa gcggcagggt
     4861 cggaacagga gagcgcacga gggagcttcc agggggaaac gcctggtatc tttatagtcc
     4921 tgtcgggttt cgccacctct gacttgagcg tcgatttttg tgatgctcgt caggggggcg
     4981 gagcctatgg aaaaacgcca gcaacgcggc ctttttacgg ttcctggcct tttgctggcc
     5041 ttttgctcac atgttctttc ctgcgttatc ccctgattct gtggataacc gtattaccgc
     5101 ctttgagtga gctgataccg ctcgccgcag ccgaacgacc gagcgcagcg agtcagtgag
     5161 cgaggaagcg gaagagcgcc caatacgcaa accgcctctc cccgcgcgtt ggccgattca
     5221 ttaatgcagc tggcacgaca ggtttcccga ctggaaagcg ggcagtgagc gcaacgcaat
     5281 taatgtgagt tagctcactc attaggcacc ccaggcttta cactttatgc ttccggctcg
     5341 tatgttgtgt ggaattgtga gcggataaca atttcacaca ggaaacagct atgacatgat
     5401 tacgaattcc cgatcagaag gcgacgcggc cagcggcacg ccttcgacgg caaggaagaa
     5461 ccagatggcg taagggatgg ctgcccacac gccgacatag ccgaacggca ggaagctgct
     5521 ggcgccgacg gcgtccgttt tggcgatgtc gaacaggttg gctgcatcaa aatggggcac
     5581 catgcctatc aggaatacgg ccagggcaat ggcggcgatg gcggtgatga tgaacatcag
     5641 cttcagtgcc tcacccacgc cgaaaatgtg gatgctgatg aacacgatgt agaacgccag
     5701 gtagatcatc cagccgccga taccgaacag cgattggcag taggcgccga tgaacaccgc
     5761 gatggcggct ggggcgatgg cgtattcgat caggatcgcc gtgccggtca aaaagccgcc
     5821 ccacggtccg aacgcgctgc gggcaaagcc gtagccgccg ccagcggtgg ggatcatcga
     5881 cgacagttcg gccagcgaga agcacatgca caggtacatg gttgccatca gcaaggtggc
     5941 caggaacatg ccgccccagc caccctgcgc caggccgaag ttccagccgg cgtaatcgcc
     6001 ggaaatgacg tacgccacgc ccaggccgac cagcagtacc cagccggcgg cgcctttttt
     6061 cagttcacgt tgctggaaat agtcagagcc gactttctcg aagtcgacgg aggagcctgc
     6121 cggcgatccg gcggaatgtt cgcttggcat agattcacct gttttttttc ttggtggccg
     6181 gaagggttcc gggccgatgg tgatgggtgc tgcaggaagc gagccagagc ggttggtgca
     6241 cggttaccgc cctgggtttt gtgtaaagca agtccggcct cttcgcgggc ttgcccgctc
     6301 ccacaggtac cgcaccggct ctggaaccaa cggtgaacct gtaggagcgg gtttacccgc
     6361 gaagaaggcg acgcggtgga tccgacgtcc ataaaaaaat ggcgccgatg ggcgccattt
     6421 ttcactgtta cagggtggcg gtctgctggg tctttttggt ttccggttcc cacagcgctt
     6481 ccagttcttc caaggtctta cctttggttt cgggcacgaa cttccacatg aacagggcgg
     6541 ccagcacgcc catgcagccg tagatccagt agctgaagcc gttgtggaag tgcgccacca
     6601 accagctgtt cttgtccatc attgggaagg tccaggacac gaagtagttg gccagccact
     6661 gggcggccac ggcaatggcc agggctttgc cacggatggc attggggaag atttcggaca
     6721 gcaggaccca gcacacggga ccccacgaca tggcgaaggc ggccacgtag aacaacatcg
     6781 acagcagggc gacaatgccc ggggcctggg tgtagaacgc cgtgcccaag ctgaacatgc
     6841 cgatggccat gcccagggcg ccgatgattt gcagcggctt acggccgaat ttatccacgg
     6901 tcatgatcgc caggaccgta aacgtcaagt taatcacacc cacgataatg gtctgcagca
     6961 gggcgatgtc ggtcgaggcg cccagggtct taaacacttc tggcgcgtaa tacaacacca
     7021 cgttgatccc gacgaactgc tggaaaatgg acaacatcac gccaatcacg atcaccccca
     7081 cgccgaacat cagcaagcgc ccgccggtct tgcggccgtg gtccaaggag tgtttgatct
     7141 cttgcacggc ctgcgtggcc agggtattgc ccatgatctt ccgcaagatg ccttcggctt
     7201 gttcctgctt gccacggctc atcagccagc gcgggctctc ggggacggtg tacagcagca
     7261 tcaggaacag cagcgctgga atacattcgg acgcgaacat gtagcgccaa ccatcggtat
     7321 tcagccagct ggcatcgccc gaacgcgcaa tgaagtaatt cacgcagtac accaacagct
     7381 gcccaaagat gatcgcgaac tggttgaagc tgaccagctt cccccggata tgggcgggcg
     7441 ccaattcggc aatgtacatc ggcgacaaca tggaggccag gccgaccccg atcccaccga
     7501 tgatgcggta gatcacgaac tcgggcacgt aaccggccag atagactggg acggtgttgt
     7561 ccgggttaat cgaggtgaaa cccagttccg gccacgcgga ccccacaccg ctgataaaaa
     7621 acaagacggc cgcgatcttc aagctgtcgc ggcgcccgaa gcggttgctg caatagccgc
     7681 ccagggcccc gccgatgatg cagccgatca gggcgctcgc cacgcagaag cccagcaggc
     7741 tgttggccgc cgactccgac aggttctgcg gggccacgaa cacggtgttc aggctttcca
     7801 cggtgccgct gatcacggcg gtatcataac cgaacagcag gccgcccagg gtggccacca
     7861 aggtgatgct gaagatgtag ctgctgttat actgggtgtt cataagaaat ctccttatgc
     7921 ttaagccaaa actcgagcgt ctgaagcgcc gacaccgtcg gcggcgcgcg ttcgtcggca
     7981 cttggtagcg ctaacatgtg gggatgtcaa gtaggttgtc tgaccagcgc gaaatcctcg
     8041 gcctcacggg cgcgggcggt ccatgctaga agccgccgac aaaccacgac ctggacctct
     8101 tgcccatgac cgacctgacc cctgaagaca ttccatacta gttatgccat gtctatgcgc
     8161 ccgcctcgac actcttccgt cgcggaaacc gccgcgtgtc tgctatcgat accgccgcag
     8221 ggtgagtccc gcgcgtcggc gatgtggtcg tcagaaccac cgcttgcgcg ctgataccgg
     8281 taacactata atcgccggca accaaaggtc cgacaaggac cagtagggca tcaacgggcc
     8341 ggtacggccc catgcttaag tcacacagga gatatcatat gcaggcctac ttcgaccagc
     8401 tggaccgcgt gcgctacgaa ggcagcaaat cctcgaaccc gctggccttc cgtcactaca
     8461 acccagacga gttggtgctg ggtaagcgca tggaggagca tctgcgcttc gccgcctgct
     8521 attggcacac gttctgctgg aacggcgcgg acatgttcgg cgtcggcgcg tttaaccgcc
     8581 cctggcagca gccgggcgag gccctggcgc tggcgaagcg caaggcggac gtggccttcg
     8641 agttcttcca taaactgcac gtcccattct attgcttcca tgacgtggac gtgagcccag
     8701 agggggcctc cctgaaggag tacatcaata acttcgccca aatggtggac gtgctggccg
     8761 gcaaacaaga agagagcggt gtcaaactgc tgtggggcac cgccaactgt ttcaccaacc
     8821 cccgctacgg cgccggtgcc gccaccaacc cggacccgga ggtgttctcg tgggccgcga
     8881 cccaggtggt gacggcgatg gaagcgaccc acaagctggg cggcgaaaac tacgtcctgt
     8941 ggggcggccg tgaaggttat gagacgctgc tgaataccga tttgcggcag gagcgcgaac
     9001 aactggggcg cttcatgcag atggtggtgg aacataagca taagatcggg ttccagggca
     9061 ccctgttgat cgagccgaaa ccgcaagaac caaccaaaca ccaatacgat tacgatgccg
     9121 cgaccgtcta cggcttcctg aagcagtttg gcctggagaa agagatcaaa ctgaacatcg
     9181 aagcgaacca cgccaccctg gccggccatt cctttcacca cgagatcgcc accgccattg
     9241 ccctggggct gtttggtagc gtggacgcga accggggtga cgcccagttg ggctgggata
     9301 ccgaccagtt cccgaacagc gtcgaggaga acgccctggt gatgtacgaa atcctgaagg
     9361 ccgggggctt tacgacgggt ggtctgaact ttgacgccaa ggtgcgccgc caaagcaccg
     9421 acaagtacga tctgttctac ggccacatcg gcgcgatgga cacgatggcg ctggcgctga
     9481 aaatcgccgc ccgcatgatc gaggacggcg aactggacaa acgcattgcc caacgttact
     9541 ccggttggaa cagcgagctg ggccagcaaa ttctgaaggg ccagatgagc ctggccgacc
     9601 tggccaagta cgcccaggag caccatctgt cgcccgtgca tcaatccggt cgccaggaac
     9661 aactggagaa cttggtgaac cactacctgt tcgataagtg atcaacgagg aggatattta
     9721 tgtacattgg tattgatttg ggcacgtccg gcgtcaaggt gatcctgctg aacgagcaag
     9781 gcgaggtggt ggccgcgcag acggagaagc tgaccgtcag ccgcccccat ccgctgtgga
     9841 gcgaacaaga ccccgaacag tggtggcagg cgaccgaccg cgccatgaaa gccctgggtg
     9901 accagcactc gttgcaggac gtgaaggcgc tgggcatcgc cggccagatg cacggcgcga
     9961 ccctgctgga tgcccaacag cgggtgctgc ggccggcgat cctgtggaac gacggccgtt
    10021 gtgcccaaga gtgcaccttg ttggaggccc gtgtgccgca gagccgcgtg attaccggca
    10081 acctgatgat gccgggcttc acggccccga aactgctgtg ggtccaacgt cacgagccgg
    10141 aaatcttccg gcaaatcgac aaggtgctgc tgcccaaaga ctacctgcgc ctgcgtatga
    10201 cgggcgagtt cgcgagcgac atgagcgacg cggccggcac catgtggctg gatgtggcga
    10261 aacgggactg gagcgatgtg atgctgcagg cctgcgacct gtcgcgcgat cagatgccgg
    10321 ccctgtacga gggctcggaa atcaccggcg ccctgctgcc ggaagtggcg aaggcgtggg
    10381 gcatggccac cgtgccagtg gtggccggcg gcggcgacaa tgccgccggt gccgtcggcg
    10441 tggggatggt cgatgccaac caagccatgc tgtcgctggg caccagcggc gtctacttcg
    10501 ccgtgagcga gggcttcctg tccaagccag aaagcgccgt gcactccttc tgccacgcct
    10561 tgccacagcg ctggcacctg atgtccgtga tgctgagcgc cgcgagctgc ctggactggg
    10621 ccgccaagct gaccggcctg agcaacgtgc cagccctgat tgccgccgcc cagcaagccg
    10681 atgagagcgc cgagccagtg tggttcctgc cgtacctgag cggcgagcgt accccgcaca
    10741 acaatccgca ggccaaaggg gtgttcttcg gtctgacgca ccagcacggc cccaacgaac
    10801 tggcgcgcgc ggtgctggaa ggcgtgggct atgccttggc cgatggtatg gacgtggtgc
    10861 atgcctgcgg catcaagcca cagtcggtga ccctgatcgg cgggggcgcc cggtcggagt
    10921 actggcgcca gatgctggcc gatattagcg gtcaacagtt ggattaccgc accggcggtg
    10981 acgtgggccc ggccctgggc gccgcgcgcc tggcccagat cgccgccaac cccgaaaaat
    11041 ccctgatcga gttgttgccc cagttgcccc tggaacagag ccatctgccg gacgcgcagc
    11101 gttacgcggc ctaccagccg cgccgcgaaa ccttccggcg gctgtaccag cagttgctgc
    11161 cgctgatggc ctaagtcgac aggaggtata atatgaccga caagctgacc tcgctgcgcc
    11221 aatatacgac cgtggtggcc gacacgggcg acattgccgc catgaagctg taccagccgc
    11281 aggacgcgac cacgaacccg tccctgatcc tgaacgccgc ccagattccc gagtatcgga
    11341 aactgatcga cgacgcggtc gcctgggcca agcaacagtc caacgatcgc gcccaacaga
    11401 tcgtcgatgc cacggacaag ttggccgtga acatcggcct ggaaattttg aagctggtgc
    11461 ccggccgtat ctccaccgag gtggatgccc gcctgtcgta cgataccgag gccagcatcg
    11521 cgaaagccaa acgcctgatc aaactgtata acgacgccgg gatctcgaac gatcgcatcc
    11581 tgatcaaatt ggcctcgacg tggcagggca tccgcgcggc ggaacagctg gaaaaagagg
    11641 gtatcaactg caatctgacg ctgctgttca gctttgcgca ggcccgggcg tgcgcggaag
    11701 cgggcgtgtt cctgattagc ccgttcgtgg gccgcatcct ggactggtat aaggccaata
    11761 ccgataagaa ggaatatgcc ccggccgagg acccaggcgt cgtgagcgtg tcggagatct
    11821 accagtacta caaagagcac ggttatgaaa ccgtcgtcat gggtgccagc ttccgcaaca
    11881 tcggcgaaat cttggagctg gccggctgcg accggctgac cattgccccc gccctgttga
    11941 aggagttggc cgagagcgag ggcgccatcg aacgcaagct gtcgtacacc ggcgaggtga
    12001 aagcccgccc ggcccgcatc acggaaagcg agttcctgtg gcagcataac caggacccaa
    12061 tggccgtcga taagctggcg gagggtatcc gcaaattcgc cattgaccaa gagaagttgg
    12121 agaaaatgat cggtgacttg ctgtgaaagt caaggaggta aaatatgtcg tcccgcaaag
    12181 aactggccaa cgcgatccgg gcgctgagca tggacgcggt gcagaaagcc aagagcggcc
    12241 acccgggggc gccgatgggg atggcggaca tcgccgaggt gttgtggcgg gactttttga
    12301 agcacaaccc gcagaaccca agctgggcgg accgcgaccg tttcgtgttg agcaacgggc
    12361 acgggagcat gctgatctac agcctgctgc acctgaccgg ctacgatctg ccgatggagg
    12421 agctgaaaaa cttccgccag ctgcatagca aaaccccggg ccacccggag gtcggctaca
    12481 ccgcgggggt cgaaaccacc accggcccgt tgggccaggg catcgccaac gccgtcggca
    12541 tggccatcgc cgaaaaaacg ctggcggccc agttcaatcg cccggggcac gatattgtgg
    12601 accactacac gtacgccttc atgggcgacg gctgcatgat ggaaggtatc agccacgagg
    12661 tctgcagcct ggcgggcacg ttgaagctgg gcaagctgat cgccttctac gacgacaatg
    12721 gcatctcgat tgacggtcac gtggaggggt ggttcaccga cgacaccgcc atgcgtttcg
    12781 aagcctacgg ctggcatgtc atccgtgaca tcgacggcca cgacgccgcc agcattaagc
    12841 gcgcggtgga agaggcccgg gcggtcacgg acaaaccgtc gctgctgatg tgcaaaacca
    12901 tcatcggttt tggcagcccc aacaaggcgg gtacccacga ctcccacggc gcccccctgg
    12961 gcgacgcgga gatcgccctg acccgcgagc aactgggctg gaagtacgcc ccgttcgaaa
    13021 tcccatccga gatttacgcc cagtgggacg ccaaggaagc cggccaggcg aaggagtcgg
    13081 cctggaatga gaagttcgcc gcctacgcca aggcctaccc gcaggaggcg gcggagttca
    13141 cccgccgtat gaagggtgag atgccgagcg attttgatgc caaggccaag gagttcatcg
    13201 ccaagctgca ggccaaccca gccaagatcg cctcccgcaa ggccagccag aacgccatcg
    13261 aggcgttcgg ccccctgttg cccgaatttt tgggcggttc ggcggacctg gcccccagca
    13321 acctgaccct gtggtcgggt agcaaggcca tcaacgagga tgcggcgggt aattacatcc
    13381 attacggcgt gcgcgagttc ggtatgaccg cgattgccaa cggcatctcc ctgcacggcg
    13441 ggttcctgcc ctacacctcc acgttcctga tgttcgtgga atatgcgcgg aatgccgtgc
    13501 gcatggccgc cctgatgaag caacgtcagg tcatggtgta tacccatgac tcgattgggc
    13561 tgggcgagga cggccccacc caccagccgg tggaacaagt ggcgagcttg cgggtcaccc
    13621 cgaatatgtc cacctggcgg ccgtgcgatc aggtggaaag cgccgtcgcc tggaagtacg
    13681 gcgtcgaacg ccaggacggt ccaaccgccc tgattctgag ccggcagaac ctggcgcagc
    13741 aggagcggac cgaggagcag ctggccaata tcgcgcgcgg cgggtacgtc ttgaaggact
    13801 gcgcggggca gccggaactg attttcatcg ccaccggctc ggaggtggag ctggccgtcg
    13861 cggcctacga gaaactgacc gcggagggcg tcaaggcccg cgtggtgtcg atgccaagca
    13921 cggacgcctt cgacaaacag gacgccgcct accgggagag cgtgctgccg aaggccgtca
    13981 ccgcgcgcgt ggcggtggag gcgggcatcg ccgactattg gtataagtat gtcggcctga
    14041 acggcgccat cgtgggcatg accacgttcg gggagtcggc cccggccgaa ctgctgttcg
    14101 aggaatttgg cttcacggtg gataacgtcg tggccaaagc caaggagttg ctgtgactcg
    14161 agagcggccg cgacgaacaa taaggccgca aatcgcggcc ttttttattg ataacaaaaa
    14221 aacgaaacaa tccatgtaaa aaaagggccc tgaaattcag gaccctttct ggcatcagca
    14281 cgcgtaccgg ttctagtagt ctctatggag gtcaggtatg attactattt acaattaatc
    14341 atcggctcgg ataatgtgat cagacctgga attgtgagcg gataacaatt cttaagatta
    14401 actcacacag gagatatcat atgaaccagc cggtggaacg tcagcgccgg cgcaccaccc
    14461 agagcgcgac gatccgcgat gtggccgcgc gcgcaggcgt gagcccgatg accgtgtcgc
    14521 gcgtgatcaa ccgtgaatcg acggtcaagg aagaaacgcg ccagctggtg gagaaggcca
    14581 ttgccgacct caactacgcc ccaaatccag cagcccgcag cctggcgggc tcggccccct
    14641 ttcgcatcgg cctgctgtac gacaacccga gcaccggcta cctgagcgag ttcctcgtgg
    14701 gcgccctgga cgagtcgtcc cgtaccgggg cccagatcgt gatcgaaaag tgcgcggagc
    14761 ccgagctggc ccgtgccacc ttggcccgcc tcttgaaaac cggcgtggat gggctcatcc
    14821 tccccccgcc gctgtgtgag tcgcccgaag tgctggcgga gatccgtgcc gccggcgccg
    14881 cagcagtcgc agtggcgcct ggtaccgcct ccgccgacat ggcgaccatc cgcatcgaca
    14941 atgaagccgc ggcattcgaa ctgacccagc acctgatcgg tctgggccat aagcgctttg
    15001 gcttcatcaa gggtcacccg aaccaaaccg tgtcccagca acgcttggat ggtttcatga
    15061 cggccctgaa agccgcgggt atcccgcagg agaatatccg tgtggagcag ggctatttca
    15121 cctaccgtag cggcctggag gcggcggaac gcctgttggc cgccgagcct cgcccaaccg
    15181 ccatctttgc cgcgaacgac gacatggccg ccgcaaccgc cggcgtcgcc catcggctgg
    15241 gtctggatgt ccctggcgac gtgagcatcg tgggttttga cgacaccagc atcgccgata
    15301 acatctggcc accgctgacc acggtgcatc agcctatcgc agcaatggcc cgtgcggccg
    15361 tcgatctggt gctggaagaa atccgccgtc atcgggacgg gggcggcgaa ccacgccaac
    15421 tgatgcaccc ccacaccctg atcgtccgtg attcgtcggg ccctgcaggt gtctgagcgg
    15481 ccgcccaggc atcaaataaa acgaaaggct cagtcgaaag actgggcctt tcgttttatc
    15541 tgttgtttgt cggtgaacgc tctcactcga gattttgtta tcaataaaaa aggccccccg
    15601 ttagggaggc cttattgttc gtctctagag gtgtgtctcc ttggtattgt gctttttagg
    15661 gagttgaaaa gcatagagca agggttgggc cagtgttggc ggtcccaggc aaatcaatga
    15721 cttgggtcat ttttacgggc ctgttcaagg accgctgtgc cggcgccggt acgcctgggg
    15781 tgacattttg tgccgtttgc gacacatcac aggcgtgtgc attgcaaagc ctaaccgggt
    15841 ggaggatgct gggctgacgc tctatctgcg gagaattaca acaatgcaga gcaatcactt
    15901 cactcgccat gcccggcagg tccatagcgt tgcccatggc ggggccgggg agggcggcag
    15961 tgatccgtcc atcgcccgtt cctggctgcg ctgcctggag gattaccacc tcgacccggc
    16021 ggtgatcgaa gcgccggtgg tgcttgagca tgggcgcctg ctggaaagcc gcgagcgcct
    16081 gcaccaggtg ctgcaaattg ccgaccatga aatgaacagc ctgcaccagc agctttccgg
    16141 cgcaggccac gcggtgctgc tgaccgacgc ccgcggggtg atcctcaatt gcgtcagtgc
    16201 ccccgccgag cggcgcagct tcgagcgtgc cgggctgtgg ctgggcgctg actggagcga
    16261 ggcgcgcgag ggcaccaatg gcatcggcac atgtctggtc gagcgccagg cgctgaccat
    16321 ccatcagaac gagcacttcc gtggccgtca caccgggctg acctgctcgg ccagcccggt
    16381 gttcgacccg catggcgacc tgctggcggt gctcgacgtg tcctctgcgc gccccgacgt
    16441 atcgcggcaa agccagttcc acaccatggc gttggtcaac ctgtcggcga agatgatcga
    16501 aagctgctat ttcctgcgcc atttcgagca gcaatggtta ttgcgttttc acctgcaagc
    16561 cgagtcggtc ggcctgttca gcgaaggctt gctggcgttc gacggcgatg ggcgcatttg
    16621 cgctgccaaa agcttggcac tggccgtcgt tttacaacgt cgtgactggg aaaaccctgg
    16681 cgttacccaa cttaatcgcc ttgcagcaca tccccctttc gccagctggc gtaatagcga
    16741 agaggcccgc accgatcgcc cttcccaaca gttgcgcagc ctgaatggcg aatggcgata
    16801 agctagcttc acgctgccgc aagcactcag ggcgcaaggg ctgctaaagg aagcggaaca
    16861 cgtagaaagc cagtccgcag aaacggtgct gacc
//
