# Supplementary material for: Dynamic control systems that mimic natural regulation of catabolic pathways enable rapid production of lignocellulose-derived bioproducts
Source: bioRxiv preprint, doi:10.1101/2022.01.12.475730, version 1 (2022-01-13)
Supplement: Supplementary File P1 [file 475730_file04.zip › Supplemental File P1/pQP135.gb]

LOCUS       pQP135                  4955 bp ds-DNA     circular     12-JAN-2022
DEFINITION  .
ACCESSION   urn.local...ic-8v2x80x
VERSION     urn.local...ic-8v2x80x
KEYWORDS    .
SOURCE      
  ORGANISM  .
COMMENT     COMMENT ApEinfo:methylated:1.
FEATURES             Location/Qualifiers
     rep_origin      35..717
     rep_origin      95..714
     terminator      complement(906..954)
                     /standard_name="L3S3P22 terminator"
     terminator      967..1008
                     /standard_name="ECK120035133"
     gene            complement(1018..1812)
                     /gene="nptII"
                     /standard_name="nptII"
     CDS             complement(1018..1812)
                     /gene="nptII"
                     /codon_start=1
                     /transl_table=11
                     /product="neomycin phosphotransferase"
                     /protein_id="ACJ66844.1"
                     /db_xref="GI:215434895"
                     /standard_name="neomycin\phosphotransferase"
     -10_signal      complement(1977..1985)
                     /standard_name="-10 KanR (BPROM_pred)"
     -35_signal      complement(2003..2008)
                     /standard_name="-35 KanR (BPROM_pred)"
     misc_recomb     2084..2125
                     /standard_name="phiC31 attP"
     protein_bind    2126..2131
                     /standard_name="ClaI"
     regulatory      2132..2163
                     /regulatory_class="terminator"
                     /note="TonB terminator"
                     /standard_name="TonB terminator"
     terminator      2169..2229
                     /locus_tag="/product="" /label=L3S2P21
                     /ApEinfo_fwdcolor=""#9d1b1c"
     promoter        2236..2435
                     /standard_name="PxylE_2"
     -35_signal      2345..2350
                     /standard_name="-35"
     protein_bind    2353..2366
                     /standard_name="xylO"
     -10_signal      2368..2373
                     /standard_name="-10"
     RBS             2436..2465
                     /locus_tag="/product="" /label=RBS region
                     /ApEinfo_fwdcolor=""#acdcff"
     CDS             2466..3176
                     /standard_name="mNeonGreen (Ppu optimized)"
     terminator      3183..3233
                     /standard_name="L3S1P13 terminator"
     terminator      complement(3241..3285)
                     /standard_name="ECK120010850"
     terminator      3316..3366
                     /standard_name="L3S1P13 terminator"
     terminator      complement(3375..3454)
                     /standard_name="rrn terminator"
     CDS             complement(3463..4518)
                     /standard_name="Cc xylR (Ppu opt)"
     misc_feature    3907..3909
                     /standard_name="V204W"
     RBS             complement(4519..4548)
                     /locus_tag="/product="" /label=RBS region
                     /ApEinfo_fwdcolor=""#acdcff"
     promoter        complement(4549..4636)
                     /standard_name="JE121411 promoter"
     terminator      4660..4711
                     /standard_name="proS terminator"
     terminator      complement(4720..4767)
                     /standard_name="L3S1P22 terminator"
     misc_recomb     4794..4851
                     /locus_tag="/product="" /label=BxB1 attP|misc_recomb
                     /ApEinfo_fwdcolor=""#06ff00"
     terminator      4858..4910
                     /standard_name="ECK120033736"
     misc_recomb     4911..4955
                     /standard_name="phiC31 attB"
ORIGIN      
        1 aaaaggatct aggtgaagat cctttttgat aatctcatga ccaaaatccc ttaacgtgag
       61 ttttcgttcc actgagcgtc agaccccgta gaaaagatca aaggatcttc ttgagatcct
      121 ttttttctgc gcgtaatctg ctgcttgcaa acaaaaaaac caccgctacc agcggtggtt
      181 tgtttgccgg atcaagagct accaactctt tttccgaagg taactggctt cagcagagcg
      241 cagataccaa atactgttct tctagtgtag ccgtagttag gccaccactt caagaactct
      301 gtagcaccgc ctacatacct cgctctgcta atcctgttac cagtggctgc tgccagtggc
      361 gataagtcgt gtcttaccgg gttggactca agacgatagt taccggataa ggcgcagcgg
      421 tcgggctgaa cggggggttc gtgcacacag cccagcttgg agcgaacgac ctacaccgaa
      481 ctgagatacc tacagcgtga gctatgagaa agcgccacgc ttcccgaagg gagaaaggcg
      541 gacaggtatc cggtaagcgg cagggtcgga acaggagagc gcacgaggga gcttccaggg
      601 ggaaacgcct ggtatcttta tagtcctgtc gggtttcgcc acctctgact tgagcgtcga
      661 tttttgtgat gctcgtcagg ggggcggagc ctatggaaaa acgccagcaa cgcggccttt
      721 ttacggttcc tggccttttg ctggcctttt gctcacatgt tctttcctgc gttatcccct
      781 gattctgtgg ataaccgtat taccgccttt gagtgagctg ataccgctcg ccgcagccga
      841 acgaccgagc gcagcgagtc agtgagcgag gaagcggaag agcgcccaat acgcaaaccg
      901 cctctgggag accagaaaca aaaaaaggcc gcgttagcgg ccttcaataa ttggacctgg
      961 ctcctaactg atttttaagg cgactgatga gtcgcctttt ttttgtctaa gaattcatca
     1021 gaagaactcg tcaagaaggc gatagaaggc gatgcgctgc gaatcgggag cggcgatacc
     1081 gtaaagcacg aggaagcggt cagcccattc gccgccaagc tcttcagcaa tatcacgggt
     1141 agccaacgct atgtcctgat agcggtccgc cacacccagc cggccacagt cgatgaatcc
     1201 agaaaagcgg ccattttcca ccatgatatt cggcaagcag gcatcgccat gggtcacgac
     1261 gagatcctcg ccgtcgggca tccgcgcctt gagcctggcg aacagttcgg ctggcgcgag
     1321 cccctgatgc tcttcgtcca gatcatcctg atcgacaaga ccggcttcca tccgagtacg
     1381 tgctcgctcg atgcgatgtt tcgcttggtg gtcgaatggg caggtagccg gatcaagcgt
     1441 atgcagccgc cgcattgcat cagccatgat ggatactttc tcggcaggag caaggtgaga
     1501 tgacaggaga tcctgccccg gcacttcgcc caatagcagc cagtcccttc ccgcttcagt
     1561 gacaacgtcg agcacagctg cgcaaggaac gcccgtcgtg gccagccacg atagccgcgc
     1621 tgcctcgtct tggagttcat tcagggcacc ggacaggtcg gtcttgacaa aaagaaccgg
     1681 gcgcccctgc gctgacagcc ggaacacggc ggcatcagag cagccgattg tctgttgtgc
     1741 ccagtcatag ccgaatagcc tctccaccca agcggccgga gaacctgcgt gcaatccatc
     1801 ttgttcaatc atgcgaaacg atcctcatcc tgtctcttga tcagatcttg atcccctgcg
     1861 ccatcagatc cttggcggca agaaagccat ccagtttact ttgcagggct tcccaacctt
     1921 accagagggc gccccagctg gcaattccgg ttcgcttgct gtccataaaa ccgcccagtc
     1981 tagctatcgc catgtaagcc cactgcaagc tacctgcttt ctctttgcgc ttgcgttttc
     2041 ccttgtccag atagcccagt agctgacatt catccgggac gtcgtgcccc aactggggta
     2101 acctttgagt tctctcagtt gggggatcga tagtcaaaag cctccggtcg gaggcttttg
     2161 actagcacct cggtaccaaa ttccagaaaa gaggcctccc gaaagggggg ccttttttcg
     2221 ttttggtcca ctagtatgcg cccgcctcga cactcttccg tcgcggaaac cgccgcgtgt
     2281 ctgctatcga taccgccgca gggtgagtcc cgcgcgtcgg cgatgtggtc gtcagaacca
     2341 ccgcttgcgc gctgataccg gtaacactat aatcgccggc aaccaaaggt ccgacaagga
     2401 ccagtagggc atcaacgggc cggtacggcc ccatgcttaa gattaactca cacaggagat
     2461 atcatatggt gtccaaaggg gaagaggaca atatggcatc gttgccagct acgcatgaac
     2521 tgcacatctt cggctcgatt aacggtgtcg atttcgatat ggtcggccag ggtacgggga
     2581 atcctaacga cggttatgag gagctgaacc tcaaatcgac gaagggggat ctccagttta
     2641 gcccctggat tttggtccca catattggtt acggctttca tcagtacctc ccgtatccgg
     2701 acggtatgag cccttttcaa gctgctatgg tggacggtag cggttaccaa gtccaccgga
     2761 ccatgcagtt tgaggatggg gcatcgctga cggtcaacta ccgttatacc tacgaaggta
     2821 gccatattaa gggcgaagct caagtgaagg gtaccggctt tccggcggac ggtccggtga
     2881 tgacgaactc cctcaccgcc gccgattggt gtcgtagcaa gaaaacctat ccgaatgaca
     2941 aaaccatcat ctcgacgttt aagtggagct atacgacggg taatggcaag cgctaccgtt
     3001 cgacggcacg taccacctac acgtttgcaa agcctatggc tgcaaattac ctcaagaatc
     3061 aacctatgta tgtgttccgg aaaacggaac tcaaacatag caaaacggaa ctgaacttca
     3121 aagagtggca gaaagctttc acggatgtca tgggtatgga cgaactctat aaataatcta
     3181 gagacgaaca ataaggcctc cctaacgggg ggcctttttt attgataaca aaaatccaca
     3241 aggaaaaatt aaaggggaga taaaatcccc cctttttggt taactgcggt accaccaagg
     3301 agacacacct ctagagacga acaataaggc ctccctaacg gggggccttt tttattgata
     3361 acaaaatctc gagtgagagc gttcaccgac aaacaacaga taaaacgaaa ggcccagtct
     3421 ttcgactgag cctttcgttt tatttgatgc ctgggcggcc gctcagacac ctgcagggcc
     3481 cgacgaatca cggacgatca gggtgtgggg gtgcatcagt tggcgtggtt cgccgccccc
     3541 gtcccgatga cggcggattt cttccagcac cagatcgacg gccgcacggg ccattgctgc
     3601 gataggctga tgcaccgtgg tcagcggtgg ccagatgtta tcggcgatgc tggtgtcgtc
     3661 aaaacccacg atgctcacgt cgccagggac atccagaccc agccgatggg cgacgccggc
     3721 ggttgcggcg gccatgtcgt cgttcgcggc aaagatggcg gttgggcgag gctcggcggc
     3781 caacaggcgt tccgccgcct ccaggccgct acggtaggtg aaatagccct gctccacacg
     3841 gatattctcc tgcgggatac ccgcggcttt cagggccgtc atgaaaccat ccaagcgttg
     3901 ctgggaccag gtttggttcg ggtgaccctt gatgaagcca aagcgcttat ggcccagacc
     3961 gatcaggtgc tgggtcagtt cgaatgccgc ggcttcattg tcgatgcgga tggtcgccat
     4021 gtcggcggag gcggtaccag gcgccactgc gactgctgcg gcgccggcgg cacggatctc
     4081 cgccagcact tcgggcgact cacacagcgg cggggggagg atgagcccat ccacgccggt
     4141 tttcaagagg cgggccaagg tggcacgggc cagctcgggc tccgcgcact tttcgatcac
     4201 gatctgggcc ccggtacggg acgactcgtc cagggcgccc acgaggaact cgctcaggta
     4261 gccggtgctc gggttgtcgt acagcaggcc gatgcgaaag ggggccgagc ccgccaggct
     4321 gcgggctgct ggatttgggg cgtagttgag gtcggcaatg gccttctcca ccagctggcg
     4381 cgtttcttcc ttgaccgtcg attcacggtt gatcacgcgc gacacggtca tcgggctcac
     4441 gcctgcgcgc gcggccacat cgcggatcgt cgcgctctgg gtggtgcgcc ggcgctgacg
     4501 ttccaccggc tggttcatat gatatctcct gtgtgagtta atcttaagaa ttgttatccg
     4561 ctcacaattc caggtctgat cacattatcc gagccgatga ttaattgtaa atagtaatca
     4621 tacctgacct ccatagagac tactagaacc ggtacgcgtg ctgatgccag aaagggtcct
     4681 gaatttcagg gccctttttt tacatggatt gtttcgtttt tttgttatca ataaaaaagg
     4741 ccgcgatttg cggccttatt gttcgtcgcg gccgctctcg agtcacagca actgtcgtgg
     4801 tttgtctggt caaccaccgc ggtctcagtg gtgtacggta caaaccccga cgctagcaac
     4861 gcatgagaaa gcccccggaa gatcaccttc cgggggcttt tttattgcgc tgcgggtgcc
     4921 agggcgtgcc cttgggctcc ccgggcgcgt actcc
//
