# Supplementary material for: Dynamic control systems that mimic natural regulation of catabolic pathways enable rapid production of lignocellulose-derived bioproducts
Source: bioRxiv preprint, doi:10.1101/2022.01.12.475730, version 1 (2022-01-13)
Supplement: Supplementary File P1 [file 475730_file04.zip › Supplemental File P1/pJE443.gb]

LOCUS       pJE443                 14828 bp ds-DNA     circular     12-JAN-2022
DEFINITION  .
ACCESSION   FJ437239
VERSION     FJ437239.1  GI:215434894
KEYWORDS    .
SOURCE      Cloning vector pK18mobsacB.
  ORGANISM  Cloning vector pK18mobsacB other sequences; artificial sequences;
            vectors.
REFERENCE   1  (bases 1 to 5719)
  AUTHORS   Kvitko,B.H. and Collmer,A.
  TITLE     Direct Submission
  JOURNAL   Submitted (04-NOV-2008) Plant Pathology and Plant-Microbe Biology,
            Cornell University, 334 Plant Science, Ithaca, NY 14853, USA
COMMENT     ApEinfo:methylated:1.
FEATURES             Location/Qualifiers
     -35_signal      134..139
                     /ApEinfo_fwdcolor="#07e500"
                     /ApEinfo_revcolor="#07e500"
                     /ApEinfo_graphicformat="arrow_data {{0 1 2 0 0 -1} {} 0}
                     width 5 offset 0"
                     /label="-35 kanR"
     -10_signal      157..162
                     /ApEinfo_label="-10"
                     /ApEinfo_fwdcolor="#07e500"
                     /ApEinfo_revcolor="#07e500"
                     /ApEinfo_graphicformat="arrow_data {{0 1 2 0 0 -1} {} 0}
                     width 5 offset 0"
                     /label="-10(1)"
     CDS             266..1060
                     /gene="nptII"
                     /codon_start=1
                     /transl_table=11
                     /product="neomycin phosphotransferase"
                     /protein_id="ACJ66844.1"
                     /db_xref="GI:215434895"
                     /vntifkey=4
                     /ApEinfo_fwdcolor="#66ff66"
                     /ApEinfo_revcolor="#66ff66"
                     /ApEinfo_graphicformat="arrow_data {{0 1 2 0 0 -1} {} 0}
                     width 5 offset 0"
                     /label="neomycin\phosphotransferase"
     CDS             1552..2973
                     /gene="sacB"
                     /codon_start=1
                     /transl_table=11
                     /product="levan sucrase"
                     /protein_id="ACJ66845.1"
                     /db_xref="GI:215434896"
                     /vntifkey=4
                     /ApEinfo_fwdcolor="#66ff66"
                     /ApEinfo_revcolor="#66ff66"
                     /ApEinfo_graphicformat="arrow_data {{0 1 2 0 0 -1} {} 0}
                     width 5 offset 0"
                     /label="levan\sucrase"
     oriT            3374..3443
                     /vntifkey=104
                     /note="RP4 oriT"
                     /ApEinfo_fwdcolor="pink"
                     /ApEinfo_revcolor="pink"
                     /ApEinfo_graphicformat="arrow_data {{0 1 2 0 0 -1} {} 0}
                     width 5 offset 0"
                     /label="RP4\oriT"
     rep_origin      4329..5011
                     /ApEinfo_fwdcolor="gray50"
                     /ApEinfo_revcolor="gray50"
                     /ApEinfo_graphicformat="arrow_data {{0 1 2 0 0 -1} {} 0}
                     width 5 offset 0"
                     /label="ColE1 origin"
     promoter        5300..5379
                     /vntifkey=30
                     /ApEinfo_fwdcolor="#cc66ff"
                     /ApEinfo_revcolor="#cc66ff"
                     /ApEinfo_graphicformat="arrow_data {{0 1 2 0 0 -1} {} 0}
                     width 5 offset 0"
                     /label="lac\promoter"
     promoter        5317..5349
                     /ApEinfo_fwdcolor="#346ee0"
                     /ApEinfo_revcolor="#1d43bd"
                     /ApEinfo_graphicformat="arrow_data {{0 1 2 0 0 -1} {} 0}
                     width 5 offset 0"
                     /label="Plac"
     protein_bind    5350..5373
                     /ApEinfo_fwdcolor="#ffc526"
                     /ApEinfo_revcolor="#ffc526"
                     /ApEinfo_graphicformat="arrow_data {{0 1 2 0 0 -1} {} 0}
                     width 5 offset 0"
                     /label="lac operator"
     misc_feature    5410..6134
                     /ApEinfo_fwdcolor="#afb1c4"
                     /ApEinfo_revcolor="#afb1c4"
                     /ApEinfo_graphicformat="arrow_data {{0 1 2 0 0 -1} {} 0}
                     width 5 offset 0"
                     /label="delPP_2876_UP"
     CDS             complement(5499..5849)
                     /ApEinfo_fwdcolor="#e7e8ff"
                     /ApEinfo_revcolor="#e7e8ff"
                     /ApEinfo_graphicformat="arrow_data {{0 1 2 0 0 -1} {} 0}
                     width 5 offset 0"
                     /label="PP_2875"
     CDS             complement(6132..6134)
                     /ApEinfo_fwdcolor="#ffc526"
                     /ApEinfo_revcolor="#ffc526"
                     /ApEinfo_graphicformat="arrow_data {{0 1 2 0 0 -1} {} 0}
                     width 5 offset 0"
                     /label="ampC (PP_2876)"
     terminator      complement(6147..6184)
                     /ApEinfo_fwdcolor="#9d1b1c"
                     /ApEinfo_revcolor="#9d1b1c"
                     /ApEinfo_graphicformat="arrow_data {{0 1 2 0 0 -1} {} 0}
                     width 5 offset 0"
                     /label="crr terminator"
     CDS             complement(6185..7660)
                     /ApEinfo_fwdcolor="#e7e8ff"
                     /ApEinfo_revcolor="#e7e8ff"
                     /ApEinfo_graphicformat="arrow_data {{0 1 2 0 0 -1} {} 0}
                     width 5 offset 0"
                     /label="xylE (Ppu opt)"
     misc_feature    complement(7703..7708)
                     /ApEinfo_fwdcolor="cyan"
                     /ApEinfo_revcolor="cyan"
                     /ApEinfo_graphicformat="arrow_data {{0 1 2 0 0 -1} {} 0}
                     width 5 offset 0"
                     /label="-10"
     misc_feature    complement(7727..7732)
                     /ApEinfo_fwdcolor="cyan"
                     /ApEinfo_revcolor="cyan"
                     /ApEinfo_graphicformat="arrow_data {{0 1 2 0 0 -1} {} 0}
                     width 5 offset 0"
                     /label="-35"
     promoter        7782..7809
                     /ApEinfo_fwdcolor="#346ee0"
                     /ApEinfo_revcolor="#1d43bd"
                     /ApEinfo_graphicformat="arrow_data {{0 1 2 0 0 -1} {} 0}
                     width 5 offset 0"
                     /label="tac promoter"
     misc_binding    7814..7836
                     /ApEinfo_label="LacO"
                     /ApEinfo_fwdcolor="#6495ed"
                     /ApEinfo_revcolor="#6495ed"
                     /ApEinfo_graphicformat="arrow_data {{0 1 2 0 0 -1} {} 0}
                     width 5 offset 0"
                     /label="LacO(1)"
     CDS             7868..9190
                     /ApEinfo_fwdcolor="#e7e8ff"
                     /ApEinfo_revcolor="#e7e8ff"
                     /ApEinfo_graphicformat="arrow_data {{0 1 2 0 0 -1} {} 0}
                     width 5 offset 0"
                     /label="xylA (Ppu opt)"
     gene            9209..10663
                     /ApEinfo_fwdcolor="#acdcff"
                     /ApEinfo_revcolor="#acdcff"
                     /ApEinfo_graphicformat="arrow_data {{0 1 2 0 0 -1} {} 0}
                     width 5 offset 0"
                     /label="xylB (Ppu opt)"
     CDS             10682..11635
                     /ApEinfo_fwdcolor="#e7e8ff"
                     /ApEinfo_revcolor="#e7e8ff"
                     /ApEinfo_graphicformat="arrow_data {{0 1 2 0 0 -1} {} 0}
                     width 5 offset 0"
                     /label="talB (Ppu opt)"
     gene            11654..13645
                     /ApEinfo_fwdcolor="#acdcff"
                     /ApEinfo_revcolor="#acdcff"
                     /ApEinfo_graphicformat="arrow_data {{0 1 2 0 0 -1} {} 0}
                     width 5 offset 0"
                     /label="tktA (Ppu opt)"
     terminator      13661..13708
                     /ApEinfo_fwdcolor="#9d1b1c"
                     /ApEinfo_revcolor="#9d1b1c"
                     /ApEinfo_graphicformat="arrow_data {{0 1 2 0 0 -1} {} 0}
                     width 5 offset 0"
                     /label="L3S1P22 terminator"
     terminator      complement(13717..13768)
                     /ApEinfo_fwdcolor="#9d1b1c"
                     /ApEinfo_revcolor="#9d1b1c"
                     /ApEinfo_graphicformat="arrow_data {{0 1 2 0 0 -1} {} 0}
                     width 5 offset 0"
                     /label="proS terminator"
     misc_feature    13787..14563
                     /ApEinfo_fwdcolor="#afb1c4"
                     /ApEinfo_revcolor="#afb1c4"
                     /ApEinfo_graphicformat="arrow_data {{0 1 2 0 0 -1} {} 0}
                     width 5 offset 0"
                     /label="delPP_2876_DN"
     RBS             complement(13792..13799)
                     /ApEinfo_fwdcolor="#acdcff"
                     /ApEinfo_revcolor="#acdcff"
                     /ApEinfo_graphicformat="arrow_data {{0 1 2 0 0 -1} {} 0}
                     width 5 offset 0"
                     /label="ampC rbs"
     -10_signal      complement(13864..13869)
                     /ApEinfo_fwdcolor="#07e500"
                     /ApEinfo_revcolor="#07e500"
                     /ApEinfo_graphicformat="arrow_data {{0 1 2 0 0 -1} {} 0}
                     width 5 offset 0"
                     /label="ampC -10"
     -35_signal      complement(13886..13891)
                     /ApEinfo_fwdcolor="#07e500"
                     /ApEinfo_revcolor="#07e500"
                     /ApEinfo_graphicformat="arrow_data {{0 1 2 0 0 -1} {} 0}
                     width 5 offset 0"
                     /label="ampC -35"
     CDS             13893..14543
                     /ApEinfo_label="PP_2877"
                     /ApEinfo_fwdcolor="#e7e8ff"
                     /ApEinfo_revcolor="#e7e8ff"
                     /ApEinfo_graphicformat="arrow_data {{0 1 2 0 0 -1} {} 0}
                     width 5 offset 0"
                     /label="PP_2877(1)"
     CDS             14544..14563
                     /ApEinfo_fwdcolor="#e7e8ff"
                     /ApEinfo_revcolor="#e7e8ff"
                     /ApEinfo_graphicformat="arrow_data {{0 1 2 0 0 -1} {} 0}
                     width 5 offset 0"
                     /label="PP_2877"
     gene            14564..14735
                     /gene="lacZalpha"
                     /vntifkey=60
                     /ApEinfo_label="lacZalpha"
                     /ApEinfo_fwdcolor="#66ff66"
                     /ApEinfo_revcolor="#66ff66"
                     /ApEinfo_graphicformat="arrow_data {{0 1 2 0 0 -1} {} 0}
                     width 5 offset 0"
                     /label="lacZalpha(1)"
     CDS             14564..14735
                     /gene="lacZalpha"
                     /codon_start=1
                     /transl_table=11
                     /product="LacZ alpha fragment"
                     /protein_id="ACJ66846.1"
                     /db_xref="GI:215434897"
                     /vntifkey=4
                     /ApEinfo_fwdcolor="#66ff66"
                     /ApEinfo_revcolor="#66ff66"
                     /ApEinfo_graphicformat="arrow_data {{0 1 2 0 0 -1} {} 0}
                     width 5 offset 0"
                     /label="LacZ\alpha\fragment"
     CDS             14661..14729
                     /ApEinfo_fwdcolor="#6495ed"
                     /ApEinfo_revcolor="#6495ed"
                     /ApEinfo_graphicformat="arrow_data {{0 1 2 0 0 -1} {} 0}
                     width 5 offset 0"
                     /label="LacZ alpha"
ORIGIN      
        1 ccggatgaat gtcagctact gggctatctg gacaagggaa aacgcaagcg caaagagaaa
       61 gcaggtagct tgcagtgggc ttacatggcg atagctagac tgggcggttt tatggacagc
      121 aagcgaaccg gaattgccag ctggggcgcc ctctggtaag gttgggaagc cctgcaaagt
      181 aaactggatg gctttcttgc cgccaaggat ctgatggcgc aggggatcaa gatctgatca
      241 agagacagga tgaggatcgt ttcgcatgat tgaacaagat ggattgcacg caggttctcc
      301 ggccgcttgg gtggagaggc tattcggcta tgactgggca caacagacaa tcggctgctc
      361 tgatgccgcc gtgttccggc tgtcagcgca ggggcgcccg gttctttttg tcaagaccga
      421 cctgtccggt gccctgaatg aactccaaga cgaggcagcg cggctatcgt ggctggccac
      481 gacgggcgtt ccttgcgcag ctgtgctcga cgttgtcact gaagcgggaa gggactggct
      541 gctattgggc gaagtgccgg ggcaggatct cctgtcatct caccttgctc ctgccgagaa
      601 agtatccatc atggctgatg caatgcggcg gctgcatacg cttgatccgg ctacctgccc
      661 attcgaccac caagcgaaac atcgcatcga gcgagcacgt actcggatgg aagccggtct
      721 tgtcgatcag gatgatctgg acgaagagca tcaggggctc gcgccagccg aactgttcgc
      781 caggctcaag gcgcggatgc ccgacggcga ggatctcgtc gtgacccatg gcgatgcctg
      841 cttgccgaat atcatggtgg aaaatggccg cttttctgga ttcatcgact gtggccggct
      901 gggtgtggcg gaccgctatc aggacatagc gttggctacc cgtgatattg ctgaagagct
      961 tggcggcgaa tgggctgacc gcttcctcgt gctttacggt atcgccgctc ccgattcgca
     1021 gcgcatcgcc ttctatcgcc ttcttgacga gttcttctga gcgggactct ggggttcgct
     1081 agaggatcga tcctttttaa cccatcacat atacctgccg ttcactatta tttagtgaaa
     1141 tgagatatta tgatattttc tgaattgtga ttaaaaaggc aactttatgc ccatgcaaca
     1201 gaaactataa aaaatacaga gaatgaaaag aaacagatag attttttagt tctttaggcc
     1261 cgtagtctgc aaatcctttt atgattttct atcaaacaaa agaggaaaat agaccagttg
     1321 caatccaaac gagagtctaa tagaatgagg tcgaaaagta aatcgcgcgg gtttgttact
     1381 gataaagcag gcaagaccta aaatgtgtaa agggcaaagt gtatactttg gcgtcacccc
     1441 ttacatattt taggtctttt tttattgtgc gtaactaact tgccatcttc aaacaggagg
     1501 gctggaagaa gcagaccgct aacacagtac ataaaaaagg agacatgaac gatgaacatc
     1561 aaaaagtttg caaaacaagc aacagtatta acctttacta ccgcactgct ggcaggaggc
     1621 gcaactcaag cgtttgcgaa agaaacgaac caaaagccat ataaggaaac atacggcatt
     1681 tcccatatta cacgccatga tatgctgcaa atccctgaac agcaaaaaaa tgaaaaatat
     1741 caagtttctg aatttgattc gtccacaatt aaaaatatct cttctgcaaa aggcctggac
     1801 gtttgggaca gctggccatt acaaaacgct gacggcactg tcgcaaacta tcacggctac
     1861 cacatcgtct ttgcattagc cggagatcct aaaaatgcgg atgacacatc gatttacatg
     1921 ttctatcaaa aagtcggcga aacttctatt gacagctgga aaaacgctgg ccgcgtcttt
     1981 aaagacagcg acaaattcga tgcaaatgat tctatcctaa aagaccaaac acaagaatgg
     2041 tcaggttcag ccacatttac atctgacgga aaaatccgtt tattctacac tgatttctcc
     2101 ggtaaacatt acggcaaaca aacactgaca actgcacaag ttaacgtatc agcatcagac
     2161 agctctttga acatcaacgg tgtagaggat tataaatcaa tctttgacgg tgacggaaaa
     2221 acgtatcaaa atgtacagca gttcatcgat gaaggcaact acagctcagg cgacaaccat
     2281 acgctgagag atcctcacta cgtagaagat aaaggccaca aatacttagt atttgaagca
     2341 aacactggaa ctgaagatgg ctaccaaggc gaagaatctt tatttaacaa agcatactat
     2401 ggcaaaagca catcattctt ccgtcaagaa agtcaaaaac ttctgcaaag cgataaaaaa
     2461 cgcacggctg agttagcaaa cggcgctctc ggtatgattg agctaaacga tgattacaca
     2521 ctgaaaaaag tgatgaaacc gctgattgca tctaacacag taacagatga aattgaacgc
     2581 gcgaacgtct ttaaaatgaa cggcaaatgg tacctgttca ctgactcccg cggatcaaaa
     2641 atgacgattg acggcattac gtctaacgat atttacatgc ttggttatgt ttctaattct
     2701 ttaactggcc catacaagcc gctgaacaaa actggccttg tgttaaaaat ggatcttgat
     2761 cctaacgatg taacctttac ttactcacac ttcgctgtac ctcaagcgaa aggaaacaat
     2821 gtcgtgatta caagctatat gacaaacaga ggattctacg cagacaaaca atcaacgttt
     2881 gcgccgagct tcctgctgaa catcaaaggc aagaaaacat ctgttgtcaa agacagcatc
     2941 cttgaacaag gacaattaac agttaacaaa taaaaacgca aaagaaaatg ccgatgggta
     3001 ccgagcgaaa tgaccgacca agcgacgccc aacctgccat cacgagattt cgattccacc
     3061 gccgccttct atgaaaggtt gggcttcgga atcgttttcc gggacgccct cgcggacgtg
     3121 ctcatagtcc acgacgcccg tgattttgta gccctggccg acggccagca ggtaggccga
     3181 caggctcatg ccggccgccg ccgccttttc ctcaatcgct cttcgttcgt ctggaaggca
     3241 gtacaccttg ataggtgggc tgcccttcct ggttggcttg gtttcatcag ccatccgctt
     3301 gccctcatct gttacgccgg cggtagccgg ccagcctcgc agagcaggat tcccgttgag
     3361 caccgccagg tgcgaataag ggacagtgaa gaaggaacac ccgctcgcgg gtgggcctac
     3421 ttcacctatc ctgcccggct gacgccgttg gatacaccaa ggaaagtcta cacgaaccct
     3481 ttggcaaaat cctgtatatc gtgcgaaaaa ggatggatat accgaaaaaa tcgctataat
     3541 gaccccgaag cagggttatg cagcggaaaa gcgctgcttc cctgctgttt tgtggaatat
     3601 ctaccgactg gaaacaggca aatgcaggaa attactgaac tgaggggaca ggcgagagac
     3661 gatgccaaag agctcctgaa aatctcgata actcaaaaaa tacgcccggt agtgatctta
     3721 tttcattatg gtgaaagttg gaacctctta cgtgccgatc aacgtctcat tttcgccaaa
     3781 agttggccca gggcttcccg gtatcaacag ggacaccagg atttatttat tctgcgaagt
     3841 gatcttccgt cacaggtatt tattcggcgc aaagtgcgtc gggtgatgct gccaacttac
     3901 tgatttagtg tatgatggtg tttttgaggt gctccagtgg cttctgtttc tatcagctcc
     3961 tgaaaatctc gataactcaa aaaatacgcc cggtagtgat cttatttcat tatggtgaaa
     4021 gttggaacct cttacgtgcc gatcaacgtc tcattttcgc caaaagttgg cccagggctt
     4081 cccggtatca acagggacac caggatttat ttattctgcg aagtgatctt ccgtcacagg
     4141 tatttattcg gcgcaaagtg cgtcgggtga tgctgccaac ttactgattt agtgtatgat
     4201 ggtgtttttg aggtgctcca gtggcttctg tttctatcag ggctggatga tcctccagcg
     4261 cggggatctc atgctggagt tcttcgccca ccccaaaagg atctaggtga agatcctttt
     4321 tgataatctc atgaccaaaa tcccttaacg tgagttttcg ttccactgag cgtcagaccc
     4381 cgtagaaaag atcaaaggat cttcttgaga tccttttttt ctgcgcgtaa tctgctgctt
     4441 gcaaacaaaa aaaccaccgc taccagcggt ggtttgtttg ccggatcaag agctaccaac
     4501 tctttttccg aaggtaactg gcttcagcag agcgcagata ccaaatactg ttcttctagt
     4561 gtagccgtag ttaggccacc acttcaagaa ctctgtagca ccgcctacat acctcgctct
     4621 gctaatcctg ttaccagtgg ctgctgccag tggcgataag tcgtgtctta ccgggttgga
     4681 ctcaagacga tagttaccgg ataaggcgca gcggtcgggc tgaacggggg gttcgtgcac
     4741 acagcccagc ttggagcgaa cgacctacac cgaactgaga tacctacagc gtgagctatg
     4801 agaaagcgcc acgcttcccg aagggagaaa ggcggacagg tatccggtaa gcggcagggt
     4861 cggaacagga gagcgcacga gggagcttcc agggggaaac gcctggtatc tttatagtcc
     4921 tgtcgggttt cgccacctct gacttgagcg tcgatttttg tgatgctcgt caggggggcg
     4981 gagcctatgg aaaaacgcca gcaacgcggc ctttttacgg ttcctggcct tttgctggcc
     5041 ttttgctcac atgttctttc ctgcgttatc ccctgattct gtggataacc gtattaccgc
     5101 ctttgagtga gctgataccg ctcgccgcag ccgaacgacc gagcgcagcg agtcagtgag
     5161 cgaggaagcg gaagagcgcc caatacgcaa accgcctctc cccgcgcgtt ggccgattca
     5221 ttaatgcagc tggcacgaca ggtttcccga ctggaaagcg ggcagtgagc gcaacgcaat
     5281 taatgtgagt tagctcactc attaggcacc ccaggcttta cactttatgc ttccggctcg
     5341 tatgttgtgt ggaattgtga gcggataaca atttcacaca ggaaacagct atgacatgat
     5401 tacgaattcc ttgcctctgc cggaaacccg tctgcagcgg cgccaggcat gaaaaagccc
     5461 ggcctatgca ggccgggctc tggtaagggt gcgaaccctc aattcagcgg ttcgatcacc
     5521 ttgactgcct gctgctcgcg ggcagcgggc cattcttgtt gcagggtctg cagcacgcgg
     5581 ccaacgaatt cagtgtcggc ggcggctttc ttgccgacgt aaccttggcc acggcggtag
     5641 accttgaagc gggcacgcat gctgggcagg tgctcttcaa attcatcttc gacggtgttc
     5701 ggtggcaggc ggtcgaggcg cacttcaccg gtttggctaa cccacagcaa atggtcgtca
     5761 aggctgtcct tgcgcacggc gaacagctgg gccaattggt cgatagtcgg attgttgttc
     5821 aagttcatca taaagccccc attacccatt cataggtgat tttcacagtt ggcgctatca
     5881 cggtgtagcg cactaccaag gctgctacag cagcatcgca acaggggctt tctcacgctg
     5941 ccttttggac agtttccctc tccacggacg gcctgcgtta ccgcgcaggc cgtctggaac
     6001 acccttgcca ccgctcccga tcggggagac ggcttcatca tgcccaagcg cgatgaacgg
     6061 cgtcaaccat tttgtagtga atatttttgc tcactacatt ctgtcgtttt gtccgacaat
     6121 caacgcgagc gttaggatcc gacgtccata aaaaaatggc gccgatgggc gccatttttc
     6181 actgttacag ggtggcggtc tgctgggtct ttttggtttc cggttcccac agcgcttcca
     6241 gttcttccaa ggtcttacct ttggtttcgg gcacgaactt ccacatgaac agggcggcca
     6301 gcacgcccat gcagccgtag atccagtagc tgaagccgtt gtggaagtgc gccaccaacc
     6361 agctgttctt gtccatcatt gggaaggtcc aggacacgaa gtagttggcc agccactggg
     6421 cggccacggc aatggccagg gctttgccac ggatggcatt ggggaagatt tcggacagca
     6481 ggacccagca cacgggaccc cacgacatgg cgaaggcggc cacgtagaac aacatcgaca
     6541 gcagggcgac aatgcccggg gcctgggtgt agaacgccgt gcccaagctg aacatgccga
     6601 tggccatgcc cagggcgccg atgatttgca gcggcttacg gccgaattta tccacggtca
     6661 tgatcgccag gaccgtaaac gtcaagttaa tcacacccac gataatggtc tgcagcaggg
     6721 cgatgtcggt cgaggcgccc agggtcttaa acacttctgg cgcgtaatac aacaccacgt
     6781 tgatcccgac gaactgctgg aaaatggaca acatcacgcc aatcacgatc acccccacgc
     6841 cgaacatcag caagcgcccg ccggtcttgc ggccgtggtc caaggagtgt ttgatctctt
     6901 gcacggcctg cgtggccagg gtattgccca tgatcttccg caagatgcct tcggcttgtt
     6961 cctgcttgcc acggctcatc agccagcgcg ggctctcggg gacggtgtac agcagcatca
     7021 ggaacagcag cgctggaata cattcggacg cgaacatgta gcgccaacca tcggtattca
     7081 gccagctggc atcgcccgaa cgcgcaatga agtaattcac gcagtacacc aacagctgcc
     7141 caaagatgat cgcgaactgg ttgaagctga ccagcttccc ccggatatgg gcgggcgcca
     7201 attcggcaat gtacatcggc gacaacatgg aggccaggcc gaccccgatc ccaccgatga
     7261 tgcggtagat cacgaactcg ggcacgtaac cggccagata gactgggacg gtgttgtccg
     7321 ggttaatcga ggtgaaaccc agttccggcc acgcggaccc cacaccgctg ataaaaaaca
     7381 agacggccgc gatcttcaag ctgtcgcggc gcccgaagcg gttgctgcaa tagccgccca
     7441 gggccccgcc gatgatgcag ccgatcaggg cgctcgccac gcagaagccc agcaggctgt
     7501 tggccgccga ctccgacagg ttctgcgggg ccacgaacac ggtgttcagg ctttccacgg
     7561 tgccgctgat cacggcggta tcataaccga acagcaggcc gcccagggtg gccaccaagg
     7621 tgatgctgaa gatgtagctg ctgttatact gggtgttcat aagaaatctc cttatgctta
     7681 agttgtcttc atgcttccac acaacatacg agccggaagc ataaagtcta aggcctggaa
     7741 gacgcagaca ttccatacta gttatgccat gtcttgagac cttgacaatt aatcatcggc
     7801 tcgtataatg tgtggaattg tgagcggata acaattggtc tcacttaagt cacacaggag
     7861 atatcatatg caggcctact tcgaccagct ggaccgcgtg cgctacgaag gcagcaaatc
     7921 ctcgaacccg ctggccttcc gtcactacaa cccagacgag ttggtgctgg gtaagcgcat
     7981 ggaggagcat ctgcgcttcg ccgcctgcta ttggcacacg ttctgctgga acggcgcgga
     8041 catgttcggc gtcggcgcgt ttaaccgccc ctggcagcag ccgggcgagg ccctggcgct
     8101 ggcgaagcgc aaggcggacg tggccttcga gttcttccat aaactgcacg tcccattcta
     8161 ttgcttccat gacgtggacg tgagcccaga gggggcctcc ctgaaggagt acatcaataa
     8221 cttcgcccaa atggtggacg tgctggccgg caaacaagaa gagagcggtg tcaaactgct
     8281 gtggggcacc gccaactgtt tcaccaaccc ccgctacggc gccggtgccg ccaccaaccc
     8341 ggacccggag gtgttctcgt gggccgcgac ccaggtggtg acggcgatgg aagcgaccca
     8401 caagctgggc ggcgaaaact acgtcctgtg gggcggccgt gaaggttatg agacgctgct
     8461 gaataccgat ttgcggcagg agcgcgaaca actggggcgc ttcatgcaga tggtggtgga
     8521 acataagcat aagatcgggt tccagggcac cctgttgatc gagccgaaac cgcaagaacc
     8581 aaccaaacac caatacgatt acgatgccgc gaccgtctac ggcttcctga agcagtttgg
     8641 cctggagaaa gagatcaaac tgaacatcga agcgaaccac gccaccctgg ccggccattc
     8701 ctttcaccac gagatcgcca ccgccattgc cctggggctg tttggtagcg tggacgcgaa
     8761 ccggggtgac gcccagttgg gctgggatac cgaccagttc ccgaacagcg tcgaggagaa
     8821 cgccctggtg atgtacgaaa tcctgaaggc cgggggcttt acgacgggtg gtctgaactt
     8881 tgacgccaag gtgcgccgcc aaagcaccga caagtacgat ctgttctacg gccacatcgg
     8941 cgcgatggac acgatggcgc tggcgctgaa aatcgccgcc cgcatgatcg aggacggcga
     9001 actggacaaa cgcattgccc aacgttactc cggttggaac agcgagctgg gccagcaaat
     9061 tctgaagggc cagatgagcc tggccgacct ggccaagtac gcccaggagc accatctgtc
     9121 gcccgtgcat caatccggtc gccaggaaca actggagaac ttggtgaacc actacctgtt
     9181 cgataagtga tcaacgagga ggatatttat gtacattggt attgatttgg gcacgtccgg
     9241 cgtcaaggtg atcctgctga acgagcaagg cgaggtggtg gccgcgcaga cggagaagct
     9301 gaccgtcagc cgcccccatc cgctgtggag cgaacaagac cccgaacagt ggtggcaggc
     9361 gaccgaccgc gccatgaaag ccctgggtga ccagcactcg ttgcaggacg tgaaggcgct
     9421 gggcatcgcc ggccagatgc acggcgcgac cctgctggat gcccaacagc gggtgctgcg
     9481 gccggcgatc ctgtggaacg acggccgttg tgcccaagag tgcaccttgt tggaggcccg
     9541 tgtgccgcag agccgcgtga ttaccggcaa cctgatgatg ccgggcttca cggccccgaa
     9601 actgctgtgg gtccaacgtc acgagccgga aatcttccgg caaatcgaca aggtgctgct
     9661 gcccaaagac tacctgcgcc tgcgtatgac gggcgagttc gcgagcgaca tgagcgacgc
     9721 ggccggcacc atgtggctgg atgtggcgaa acgggactgg agcgatgtga tgctgcaggc
     9781 ctgcgacctg tcgcgcgatc agatgccggc cctgtacgag ggctcggaaa tcaccggcgc
     9841 cctgctgccg gaagtggcga aggcgtgggg catggccacc gtgccagtgg tggccggcgg
     9901 cggcgacaat gccgccggtg ccgtcggcgt ggggatggtc gatgccaacc aagccatgct
     9961 gtcgctgggc accagcggcg tctacttcgc cgtgagcgag ggcttcctgt ccaagccaga
    10021 aagcgccgtg cactccttct gccacgcctt gccacagcgc tggcacctga tgtccgtgat
    10081 gctgagcgcc gcgagctgcc tggactgggc cgccaagctg accggcctga gcaacgtgcc
    10141 agccctgatt gccgccgccc agcaagccga tgagagcgcc gagccagtgt ggttcctgcc
    10201 gtacctgagc ggcgagcgta ccccgcacaa caatccgcag gccaaagggg tgttcttcgg
    10261 tctgacgcac cagcacggcc ccaacgaact ggcgcgcgcg gtgctggaag gcgtgggcta
    10321 tgccttggcc gatggtatgg acgtggtgca tgcctgcggc atcaagccac agtcggtgac
    10381 cctgatcggc gggggcgccc ggtcggagta ctggcgccag atgctggccg atattagcgg
    10441 tcaacagttg gattaccgca ccggcggtga cgtgggcccg gccctgggcg ccgcgcgcct
    10501 ggcccagatc gccgccaacc ccgaaaaatc cctgatcgag ttgttgcccc agttgcccct
    10561 ggaacagagc catctgccgg acgcgcagcg ttacgcggcc taccagccgc gccgcgaaac
    10621 cttccggcgg ctgtaccagc agttgctgcc gctgatggcc taagtcgaca ggaggtataa
    10681 tatgaccgac aagctgacct cgctgcgcca atatacgacc gtggtggccg acacgggcga
    10741 cattgccgcc atgaagctgt accagccgca ggacgcgacc acgaacccgt ccctgatcct
    10801 gaacgccgcc cagattcccg agtatcggaa actgatcgac gacgcggtcg cctgggccaa
    10861 gcaacagtcc aacgatcgcg cccaacagat cgtcgatgcc acggacaagt tggccgtgaa
    10921 catcggcctg gaaattttga agctggtgcc cggccgtatc tccaccgagg tggatgcccg
    10981 cctgtcgtac gataccgagg ccagcatcgc gaaagccaaa cgcctgatca aactgtataa
    11041 cgacgccggg atctcgaacg atcgcatcct gatcaaattg gcctcgacgt ggcagggcat
    11101 ccgcgcggcg gaacagctgg aaaaagaggg tatcaactgc aatctgacgc tgctgttcag
    11161 ctttgcgcag gcccgggcgt gcgcggaagc gggcgtgttc ctgattagcc cgttcgtggg
    11221 ccgcatcctg gactggtata aggccaatac cgataagaag gaatatgccc cggccgagga
    11281 cccaggcgtc gtgagcgtgt cggagatcta ccagtactac aaagagcacg gttatgaaac
    11341 cgtcgtcatg ggtgccagct tccgcaacat cggcgaaatc ttggagctgg ccggctgcga
    11401 ccggctgacc attgcccccg ccctgttgaa ggagttggcc gagagcgagg gcgccatcga
    11461 acgcaagctg tcgtacaccg gcgaggtgaa agcccgcccg gcccgcatca cggaaagcga
    11521 gttcctgtgg cagcataacc aggacccaat ggccgtcgat aagctggcgg agggtatccg
    11581 caaattcgcc attgaccaag agaagttgga gaaaatgatc ggtgacttgc tgtgaaagtc
    11641 aaggaggtaa aatatgtcgt cccgcaaaga actggccaac gcgatccggg cgctgagcat
    11701 ggacgcggtg cagaaagcca agagcggcca cccgggggcg ccgatgggga tggcggacat
    11761 cgccgaggtg ttgtggcggg actttttgaa gcacaacccg cagaacccaa gctgggcgga
    11821 ccgcgaccgt ttcgtgttga gcaacgggca cgggagcatg ctgatctaca gcctgctgca
    11881 cctgaccggc tacgatctgc cgatggagga gctgaaaaac ttccgccagc tgcatagcaa
    11941 aaccccgggc cacccggagg tcggctacac cgcgggggtc gaaaccacca ccggcccgtt
    12001 gggccagggc atcgccaacg ccgtcggcat ggccatcgcc gaaaaaacgc tggcggccca
    12061 gttcaatcgc ccggggcacg atattgtgga ccactacacg tacgccttca tgggcgacgg
    12121 ctgcatgatg gaaggtatca gccacgaggt ctgcagcctg gcgggcacgt tgaagctggg
    12181 caagctgatc gccttctacg acgacaatgg catctcgatt gacggtcacg tggaggggtg
    12241 gttcaccgac gacaccgcca tgcgtttcga agcctacggc tggcatgtca tccgtgacat
    12301 cgacggccac gacgccgcca gcattaagcg cgcggtggaa gaggcccggg cggtcacgga
    12361 caaaccgtcg ctgctgatgt gcaaaaccat catcggtttt ggcagcccca acaaggcggg
    12421 tacccacgac tcccacggcg cccccctggg cgacgcggag atcgccctga cccgcgagca
    12481 actgggctgg aagtacgccc cgttcgaaat cccatccgag atttacgccc agtgggacgc
    12541 caaggaagcc ggccaggcga aggagtcggc ctggaatgag aagttcgccg cctacgccaa
    12601 ggcctacccg caggaggcgg cggagttcac ccgccgtatg aagggtgaga tgccgagcga
    12661 ttttgatgcc aaggccaagg agttcatcgc caagctgcag gccaacccag ccaagatcgc
    12721 ctcccgcaag gccagccaga acgccatcga ggcgttcggc cccctgttgc ccgaattttt
    12781 gggcggttcg gcggacctgg cccccagcaa cctgaccctg tggtcgggta gcaaggccat
    12841 caacgaggat gcggcgggta attacatcca ttacggcgtg cgcgagttcg gtatgaccgc
    12901 gattgccaac ggcatctccc tgcacggcgg gttcctgccc tacacctcca cgttcctgat
    12961 gttcgtggaa tatgcgcgga atgccgtgcg catggccgcc ctgatgaagc aacgtcaggt
    13021 catggtgtat acccatgact cgattgggct gggcgaggac ggccccaccc accagccggt
    13081 ggaacaagtg gcgagcttgc gggtcacccc gaatatgtcc acctggcggc cgtgcgatca
    13141 ggtggaaagc gccgtcgcct ggaagtacgg cgtcgaacgc caggacggtc caaccgccct
    13201 gattctgagc cggcagaacc tggcgcagca ggagcggacc gaggagcagc tggccaatat
    13261 cgcgcgcggc gggtacgtct tgaaggactg cgcggggcag ccggaactga ttttcatcgc
    13321 caccggctcg gaggtggagc tggccgtcgc ggcctacgag aaactgaccg cggagggcgt
    13381 caaggcccgc gtggtgtcga tgccaagcac ggacgccttc gacaaacagg acgccgccta
    13441 ccgggagagc gtgctgccga aggccgtcac cgcgcgcgtg gcggtggagg cgggcatcgc
    13501 cgactattgg tataagtatg tcggcctgaa cggcgccatc gtgggcatga ccacgttcgg
    13561 ggagtcggcc ccggccgaac tgctgttcga ggaatttggc ttcacggtgg ataacgtcgt
    13621 ggccaaagcc aaggagttgc tgtgactcga gagcggccgc gacgaacaat aaggccgcaa
    13681 atcgcggcct tttttattga taacaaaaaa acgaaacaat ccatgtaaaa aaagggccct
    13741 gaaattcagg accctttctg gcatcagcac gcgtaccggt tctagaggtg agtccttttg
    13801 tggagcgtgt ccgttgagcg ataccactcg gggttccggc gttagcgacg gggagccaaa
    13861 gaccttatcg tctgcccacc caccatgaca agatggatac agtgatgaag tatttgcgca
    13921 tgttatttga caatttcacc ctggccttgc tcggtgtggt actcatcgcc accgtactgc
    13981 cttgctcggg cgatggcgcg gtgtatttcg gctggctgac caacctggcc attggcctgt
    14041 tgttcttcct gcatggcgcc aaactgtccc gtgaagccat cattgccggt gccgggcact
    14101 ggcgcctgca cctactggtg ttctcctgta ctttcgtatt gttcccgctg ctgggcctgg
    14161 cgttcaaacc tctgttcgta ccgctggtgg gtaacgagct ttatctgggc atcctgtacc
    14221 tgtgtgcctt gcctgcaacc gtgcagtcgg ccattgcctt tacctcgctg gcccgcggta
    14281 acgtgccagc ggccatctgc agcgcggcgg cctccagcct gctgggtatc ttcctcaccc
    14341 cgttgctggt gatgctgcta ctgggcgccg gtggtgatac aggttccggc ctggatgcgg
    14401 tgttgaagat cactttgcag ctgctggtgc cgttcgttgc cgggcaggtc gcgcggcgct
    14461 ggatcggcgc ctgggtcaag cgcaatgcgc gctggctcaa ggtggtggac cagggttcga
    14521 tcctgctggt ggtgtacacc gccttcagtg aggccgtggt tacaagcttg gcactggccg
    14581 tcgttttaca acgtcgtgac tgggaaaacc ctggcgttac ccaacttaat cgccttgcag
    14641 cacatccccc tttcgccagc tggcgtaata gcgaagaggc ccgcaccgat cgcccttccc
    14701 aacagttgcg cagcctgaat ggcgaatggc gataagctag cttcacgctg ccgcaagcac
    14761 tcagggcgca agggctgcta aaggaagcgg aacacgtaga aagccagtcc gcagaaacgg
    14821 tgctgacc
//
