# Supplementary material for: Dynamic control systems that mimic natural regulation of catabolic pathways enable rapid production of lignocellulose-derived bioproducts
Source: bioRxiv preprint, doi:10.1101/2022.01.12.475730, version 1 (2022-01-13)
Supplement: Supplementary File P1 [file 475730_file04.zip › Supplemental File P1/pJE1504.gb]

LOCUS       pJE1504                17275 bp ds-DNA     circular     12-JAN-2022
DEFINITION  .
ACCESSION   urn.local...4b-ec0d35t
KEYWORDS    .
SOURCE      .
  ORGANISM  .
COMMENT     ApEinfo:methylated:1.
FEATURES             Location/Qualifiers
     -35_signal      134..139
                     /ApEinfo_fwdcolor="#07e500"
                     /ApEinfo_revcolor="#07e500"
                     /ApEinfo_graphicformat="arrow_data {{0 1 2 0 0 -1} {} 0}
                     width 5 offset 0"
                     /label="-35 kanR"
     -10_signal      157..162
                     /ApEinfo_fwdcolor="#07e500"
                     /ApEinfo_revcolor="#07e500"
                     /ApEinfo_graphicformat="arrow_data {{0 1 2 0 0 -1} {} 0}
                     width 5 offset 0"
                     /label="-10"
     CDS             266..1060
                     /gene="nptII"
                     /codon_start=1
                     /transl_table=11
                     /product="neomycin phosphotransferase"
                     /protein_id="ACJ66844.1"
                     /db_xref="GI:215434895"
                     /vntifkey=4
                     /ApEinfo_fwdcolor="#66ff66"
                     /ApEinfo_revcolor="#66ff66"
                     /ApEinfo_graphicformat="arrow_data {{0 1 2 0 0 -1} {} 0}
                     width 5 offset 0"
                     /label="neomycin\phosphotransferase"
     CDS             1552..2973
                     /gene="sacB"
                     /codon_start=1
                     /transl_table=11
                     /product="levan sucrase"
                     /protein_id="ACJ66845.1"
                     /db_xref="GI:215434896"
                     /vntifkey=4
                     /ApEinfo_fwdcolor="#66ff66"
                     /ApEinfo_revcolor="#66ff66"
                     /ApEinfo_graphicformat="arrow_data {{0 1 2 0 0 -1} {} 0}
                     width 5 offset 0"
                     /label="levan\sucrase"
     oriT            3374..3443
                     /vntifkey=104
                     /note="RP4 oriT"
                     /ApEinfo_fwdcolor="pink"
                     /ApEinfo_revcolor="pink"
                     /ApEinfo_graphicformat="arrow_data {{0 1 2 0 0 -1} {} 0}
                     width 5 offset 0"
                     /label="RP4\oriT"
     rep_origin      4329..5011
                     /ApEinfo_fwdcolor="gray50"
                     /ApEinfo_revcolor="gray50"
                     /ApEinfo_graphicformat="arrow_data {{0 1 2 0 0 -1} {} 0}
                     width 5 offset 0"
                     /label="ColE1 origin"
     promoter        5300..5379
                     /vntifkey=30
                     /ApEinfo_fwdcolor="#cc66ff"
                     /ApEinfo_revcolor="#cc66ff"
                     /ApEinfo_graphicformat="arrow_data {{0 1 2 0 0 -1} {} 0}
                     width 5 offset 0"
                     /label="lac\promoter"
     promoter        5317..5349
                     /ApEinfo_fwdcolor="#346ee0"
                     /ApEinfo_revcolor="#1d43bd"
                     /ApEinfo_graphicformat="arrow_data {{0 1 2 0 0 -1} {} 0}
                     width 5 offset 0"
                     /label="Plac"
     protein_bind    5350..5373
                     /ApEinfo_fwdcolor="#ffc526"
                     /ApEinfo_revcolor="#ffc526"
                     /ApEinfo_graphicformat="arrow_data {{0 1 2 0 0 -1} {} 0}
                     width 5 offset 0"
                     /label="lac operator"
     misc_binding    5351..5373
                     /ApEinfo_fwdcolor="#6495ed"
                     /ApEinfo_revcolor="#6495ed"
                     /ApEinfo_graphicformat="arrow_data {{0 1 2 0 0 -1} {} 0}
                     width 5 offset 0"
                     /label="LacO"
     gene            5396..5409
                     /gene="lacZalpha"
                     /vntifkey=60
                     /ApEinfo_fwdcolor="#66ff66"
                     /ApEinfo_revcolor="#66ff66"
                     /ApEinfo_graphicformat="arrow_data {{0 1 2 0 0 -1} {} 0}
                     width 5 offset 0"
                     /label="lacZalpha"
     CDS             5396..5409
                     /gene="lacZalpha"
                     /codon_start=1
                     /transl_table=11
                     /product="LacZ alpha fragment"
                     /protein_id="ACJ66846.1"
                     /db_xref="GI:215434897"
                     /vntifkey=4
                     /ApEinfo_fwdcolor="#66ff66"
                     /ApEinfo_revcolor="#66ff66"
                     /ApEinfo_graphicformat="arrow_data {{0 1 2 0 0 -1} {} 0}
                     width 5 offset 0"
                     /label="LacZ\alpha\fragment"
     terminator      complement(6390..6427)
                     /ApEinfo_fwdcolor="#9d1b1c"
                     /ApEinfo_revcolor="#9d1b1c"
                     /ApEinfo_graphicformat="arrow_data {{0 1 2 0 0 -1} {} 0}
                     width 5 offset 0"
                     /label="crr terminator"
     CDS             complement(6428..7903)
                     /ApEinfo_fwdcolor="#e7e8ff"
                     /ApEinfo_revcolor="#e7e8ff"
                     /ApEinfo_graphicformat="arrow_data {{0 1 2 0 0 -1} {} 0}
                     width 5 offset 0"
                     /label="xylE (Ppu opt)"
     promoter        complement(7926..8125)
                     /ApEinfo_fwdcolor="#346ee0"
                     /ApEinfo_revcolor="#1d43bd"
                     /ApEinfo_graphicformat="arrow_data {{0 1 2 0 0 -1} {} 0}
                     width 5 offset 0"
                     /label="PxylX_1"
     -10_signal      complement(7982..7987)
                     /ApEinfo_fwdcolor="#07e500"
                     /ApEinfo_revcolor="#07e500"
                     /ApEinfo_graphicformat="arrow_data {{0 1 2 0 0 -1} {} 0}
                     width 5 offset 0"
                     /label="-10 (putative)"
     protein_bind    complement(7983..7996)
                     /ApEinfo_fwdcolor="#ffc526"
                     /ApEinfo_revcolor="#ffc526"
                     /ApEinfo_graphicformat="arrow_data {{0 1 2 0 0 -1} {} 0}
                     width 5 offset 0"
                     /label="xylO"
     -35_signal      complement(8005..8010)
                     /ApEinfo_fwdcolor="#07e500"
                     /ApEinfo_revcolor="#07e500"
                     /ApEinfo_graphicformat="arrow_data {{0 1 2 0 0 -1} {} 0}
                     width 5 offset 0"
                     /label="-35 (putative)"
     promoter        8155..8354
                     /ApEinfo_fwdcolor="#346ee0"
                     /ApEinfo_revcolor="#1d43bd"
                     /ApEinfo_graphicformat="arrow_data {{0 1 2 0 0 -1} {} 0}
                     width 5 offset 0"
                     /label="PxylE_2"
     -35_signal      8264..8269
                     /ApEinfo_fwdcolor="#07e500"
                     /ApEinfo_revcolor="#07e500"
                     /ApEinfo_graphicformat="arrow_data {{0 1 2 0 0 -1} {} 0}
                     width 5 offset 0"
                     /label="-35"
     protein_bind    8272..8285
                     /ApEinfo_label="xylO"
                     /ApEinfo_fwdcolor="#ffc526"
                     /ApEinfo_revcolor="#ffc526"
                     /ApEinfo_graphicformat="arrow_data {{0 1 2 0 0 -1} {} 0}
                     width 5 offset 0"
                     /label="xylO(1)"
     -10_signal      8287..8292
                     /ApEinfo_label="-10"
                     /ApEinfo_fwdcolor="#07e500"
                     /ApEinfo_revcolor="#07e500"
                     /ApEinfo_graphicformat="arrow_data {{0 1 2 0 0 -1} {} 0}
                     width 5 offset 0"
                     /label="-10(1)"
     gene            8379..10163
                     /ApEinfo_fwdcolor="#e7e8ff"
                     /ApEinfo_revcolor="#e7e8ff"
                     /ApEinfo_graphicformat="arrow_data {{0 1 2 0 0 -1} {} 0}
                     width 5 offset 0"
                     /label="Bxenovorans xylD (Ppu opt)"
     gene            10182..11369
                     /ApEinfo_fwdcolor="#e7e8ff"
                     /ApEinfo_revcolor="#e7e8ff"
                     /ApEinfo_graphicformat="arrow_data {{0 1 2 0 0 -1} {} 0}
                     width 5 offset 0"
                     /label="Bxenovorans xylX (Ppu opt)"
     gene            11395..12162
                     /ApEinfo_fwdcolor="#e7e8ff"
                     /ApEinfo_revcolor="#e7e8ff"
                     /ApEinfo_graphicformat="arrow_data {{0 1 2 0 0 -1} {} 0}
                     width 5 offset 0"
                     /label="Bxenovorans xylB (Ppu opt)"
     gene            12181..13065
                     /ApEinfo_fwdcolor="#e7e8ff"
                     /ApEinfo_revcolor="#e7e8ff"
                     /ApEinfo_graphicformat="arrow_data {{0 1 2 0 0 -1} {} 0}
                     width 5 offset 0"
                     /label="Bxenovorans xylC (Ppu opt)"
     source          13096
                     /organism="Burkholderia ambifaria AMMD"
                     /mol_type="genomic DNA"
                     /strain="AMMD"
                     /db_xref="taxon:339670"
                     /chromosome=2
                     /ApEinfo_fwdcolor="pink"
                     /ApEinfo_revcolor="pink"
                     /ApEinfo_graphicformat="arrow_data {{0 1 2 0 0 -1} {} 0}
                     width 5 offset 0"
                     /label="source:Burkholderia ambifaria AMMD"
     gene            13096..14544
                     /locus_tag="Bamb_4915"
                     /ApEinfo_fwdcolor="#ff8b26"
                     /ApEinfo_revcolor="#ff8175"
                     /ApEinfo_graphicformat="arrow_data {{0 1 2 0 0 -1} {} 0}
                     width 5 offset 0"
                     /label="araE (Bamb_4915) - Ppu opt v2"
     CDS             13096..13137
                     /locus_tag="Bamb_4915"
                     /EC_number="1.2.1.67"
                     /note="PFAM: aldehyde dehydrogenase; KEGG:
                     bur:Bcep18194_B0051 aldehyde dehydrogenase"
                     /codon_start=1
                     /transl_table=11
                     /product="vanillin dehydrogenase"
                     /protein_id="ABI90464.1"
                     /db_xref="GI:115284948"
                     /db_xref="InterPro:IPR002086"
                     /translation="MTDRRMLIAGEWCTARDGRTFDRFNPATGALASRAPAAGPADAD
                     AAIDAAHRAFPAWAALAPTERRRRLLKAADLMDARIDEFIATGVAETGATPGWLGFNV
                     TLAANMLREAASMTTQIDGDVIPSDVPGNLALAMRVPCGVVLGIAPWNAPVILGTRAL
                     AMPLACGNTVVLKASEACPGVHVLIGAVLDDAGLGAGVVNVITHAAADAPELVERLIA
                     HPHVKRINFTGSTHVGRIIARHAAAHLKPVLLELGGKAPVLVLDDADVDAAVDAIAFG
                     AFFNQGQICMSTERVIAARPIADALVERLAEKARTLVAGDPLAGHPLGTMADAAAAAR
                     AASLVEDAHAHGARLPLGCRIDGATMQPAIVDGVTRDMRLYREESFAPVVAILRADSD
                     DEAVALANDSEFGLSASVFSRDIARAMTLARRIESGICHINGPTVHDEAQMPFGGTKA
                     SGYGRFGSRASIAEFTELRWITVQTTPRHYPI"
                     /ApEinfo_fwdcolor="#7093ff"
                     /ApEinfo_revcolor="#7093ff"
                     /ApEinfo_graphicformat="arrow_data {{0 1 2 0 0 -1} {} 0}
                     width 5 offset 0"
                     /label="Salicylaldehyde dehydrogenase"
     terminator      14553..14600
                     /ApEinfo_fwdcolor="#9d1b1c"
                     /ApEinfo_revcolor="#9d1b1c"
                     /ApEinfo_graphicformat="arrow_data {{0 1 2 0 0 -1} {} 0}
                     width 5 offset 0"
                     /label="L3S1P22 terminator"
     terminator      14553..14600
                     /ApEinfo_label="L3S1P22 terminator"
                     /ApEinfo_fwdcolor="#9d1b1c"
                     /ApEinfo_revcolor="#9d1b1c"
                     /ApEinfo_graphicformat="arrow_data {{0 1 2 0 0 -1} {} 0}
                     width 5 offset 0"
                     /label="L3S1P22 terminator(1)"
     terminator      complement(14609..14660)
                     /ApEinfo_fwdcolor="#9d1b1c"
                     /ApEinfo_revcolor="#9d1b1c"
                     /ApEinfo_graphicformat="arrow_data {{0 1 2 0 0 -1} {} 0}
                     width 5 offset 0"
                     /label="proS terminator"
     promoter        14684..14771
                     /ApEinfo_fwdcolor="#346ee0"
                     /ApEinfo_revcolor="#1d43bd"
                     /ApEinfo_graphicformat="arrow_data {{0 1 2 0 0 -1} {} 0}
                     width 5 offset 0"
                     /label="JE121411 promoter"
     RBS             14772..14801
                     /locus_tag="/product="" /label=RBS region
                     /ApEinfo_fwdcolor=""#acdcff"
                     /ApEinfo_revcolor="#acdcff"
                     /ApEinfo_graphicformat="arrow_data {{0 1 2 0 0 -1} {} 0}
                     width 5 offset 0"
     CDS             14802..15857
                     /ApEinfo_fwdcolor="#acdcff"
                     /ApEinfo_revcolor="#acdcff"
                     /ApEinfo_graphicformat="arrow_data {{0 1 2 0 0 -1} {} 0}
                     width 5 offset 0"
                     /label="Cc xylR (Ppu opt)"
     terminator      15866..15945
                     /ApEinfo_fwdcolor="#9d1b1c"
                     /ApEinfo_revcolor="#9d1b1c"
                     /ApEinfo_graphicformat="arrow_data {{0 1 2 0 0 -1} {} 0}
                     width 5 offset 0"
                     /label="rrn terminator"
     terminator      complement(15954..16004)
                     /ApEinfo_fwdcolor="#9d1b1c"
                     /ApEinfo_revcolor="#9d1b1c"
                     /ApEinfo_graphicformat="arrow_data {{0 1 2 0 0 -1} {} 0}
                     width 5 offset 0"
                     /label="L3S1P13 terminator"
     terminator      15954..16004
                     /ApEinfo_fwdcolor="#9d1b1c"
                     /ApEinfo_revcolor="#9d1b1c"
                     /ApEinfo_graphicformat="arrow_data {{0 1 2 0 0 -1} {} 0}
                     width 5 offset 0"
                     /label="L3S1P13 Terminator"
     misc_feature    16011..17010
                     /locus_tag="/product="" /label=PP_0545_DN
                     /ApEinfo_fwdcolor=""#ff93ef"
                     /ApEinfo_revcolor="#ff0004"
                     /ApEinfo_graphicformat="arrow_data {{0 1 2 0 0 -1} {} 0}
                     width 5 offset 0"
     gene            17011..17182
                     /gene="lacZalpha"
                     /vntifkey=60
                     /ApEinfo_label="lacZalpha"
                     /ApEinfo_fwdcolor="#66ff66"
                     /ApEinfo_revcolor="#66ff66"
                     /ApEinfo_graphicformat="arrow_data {{0 1 2 0 0 -1} {} 0}
                     width 5 offset 0"
                     /label="lacZalpha(1)"
ORIGIN      
        1 ccggatgaat gtcagctact gggctatctg gacaagggaa aacgcaagcg caaagagaaa
       61 gcaggtagct tgcagtgggc ttacatggcg atagctagac tgggcggttt tatggacagc
      121 aagcgaaccg gaattgccag ctggggcgcc ctctggtaag gttgggaagc cctgcaaagt
      181 aaactggatg gctttcttgc cgccaaggat ctgatggcgc aggggatcaa gatctgatca
      241 agagacagga tgaggatcgt ttcgcatgat tgaacaagat ggattgcacg caggttctcc
      301 ggccgcttgg gtggagaggc tattcggcta tgactgggca caacagacaa tcggctgctc
      361 tgatgccgcc gtgttccggc tgtcagcgca ggggcgcccg gttctttttg tcaagaccga
      421 cctgtccggt gccctgaatg aactccaaga cgaggcagcg cggctatcgt ggctggccac
      481 gacgggcgtt ccttgcgcag ctgtgctcga cgttgtcact gaagcgggaa gggactggct
      541 gctattgggc gaagtgccgg ggcaggatct cctgtcatct caccttgctc ctgccgagaa
      601 agtatccatc atggctgatg caatgcggcg gctgcatacg cttgatccgg ctacctgccc
      661 attcgaccac caagcgaaac atcgcatcga gcgagcacgt actcggatgg aagccggtct
      721 tgtcgatcag gatgatctgg acgaagagca tcaggggctc gcgccagccg aactgttcgc
      781 caggctcaag gcgcggatgc ccgacggcga ggatctcgtc gtgacccatg gcgatgcctg
      841 cttgccgaat atcatggtgg aaaatggccg cttttctgga ttcatcgact gtggccggct
      901 gggtgtggcg gaccgctatc aggacatagc gttggctacc cgtgatattg ctgaagagct
      961 tggcggcgaa tgggctgacc gcttcctcgt gctttacggt atcgccgctc ccgattcgca
     1021 gcgcatcgcc ttctatcgcc ttcttgacga gttcttctga gcgggactct ggggttcgct
     1081 agaggatcga tcctttttaa cccatcacat atacctgccg ttcactatta tttagtgaaa
     1141 tgagatatta tgatattttc tgaattgtga ttaaaaaggc aactttatgc ccatgcaaca
     1201 gaaactataa aaaatacaga gaatgaaaag aaacagatag attttttagt tctttaggcc
     1261 cgtagtctgc aaatcctttt atgattttct atcaaacaaa agaggaaaat agaccagttg
     1321 caatccaaac gagagtctaa tagaatgagg tcgaaaagta aatcgcgcgg gtttgttact
     1381 gataaagcag gcaagaccta aaatgtgtaa agggcaaagt gtatactttg gcgtcacccc
     1441 ttacatattt taggtctttt tttattgtgc gtaactaact tgccatcttc aaacaggagg
     1501 gctggaagaa gcagaccgct aacacagtac ataaaaaagg agacatgaac gatgaacatc
     1561 aaaaagtttg caaaacaagc aacagtatta acctttacta ccgcactgct ggcaggaggc
     1621 gcaactcaag cgtttgcgaa agaaacgaac caaaagccat ataaggaaac atacggcatt
     1681 tcccatatta cacgccatga tatgctgcaa atccctgaac agcaaaaaaa tgaaaaatat
     1741 caagtttctg aatttgattc gtccacaatt aaaaatatct cttctgcaaa aggcctggac
     1801 gtttgggaca gctggccatt acaaaacgct gacggcactg tcgcaaacta tcacggctac
     1861 cacatcgtct ttgcattagc cggagatcct aaaaatgcgg atgacacatc gatttacatg
     1921 ttctatcaaa aagtcggcga aacttctatt gacagctgga aaaacgctgg ccgcgtcttt
     1981 aaagacagcg acaaattcga tgcaaatgat tctatcctaa aagaccaaac acaagaatgg
     2041 tcaggttcag ccacatttac atctgacgga aaaatccgtt tattctacac tgatttctcc
     2101 ggtaaacatt acggcaaaca aacactgaca actgcacaag ttaacgtatc agcatcagac
     2161 agctctttga acatcaacgg tgtagaggat tataaatcaa tctttgacgg tgacggaaaa
     2221 acgtatcaaa atgtacagca gttcatcgat gaaggcaact acagctcagg cgacaaccat
     2281 acgctgagag atcctcacta cgtagaagat aaaggccaca aatacttagt atttgaagca
     2341 aacactggaa ctgaagatgg ctaccaaggc gaagaatctt tatttaacaa agcatactat
     2401 ggcaaaagca catcattctt ccgtcaagaa agtcaaaaac ttctgcaaag cgataaaaaa
     2461 cgcacggctg agttagcaaa cggcgctctc ggtatgattg agctaaacga tgattacaca
     2521 ctgaaaaaag tgatgaaacc gctgattgca tctaacacag taacagatga aattgaacgc
     2581 gcgaacgtct ttaaaatgaa cggcaaatgg tacctgttca ctgactcccg cggatcaaaa
     2641 atgacgattg acggcattac gtctaacgat atttacatgc ttggttatgt ttctaattct
     2701 ttaactggcc catacaagcc gctgaacaaa actggccttg tgttaaaaat ggatcttgat
     2761 cctaacgatg taacctttac ttactcacac ttcgctgtac ctcaagcgaa aggaaacaat
     2821 gtcgtgatta caagctatat gacaaacaga ggattctacg cagacaaaca atcaacgttt
     2881 gcgccgagct tcctgctgaa catcaaaggc aagaaaacat ctgttgtcaa agacagcatc
     2941 cttgaacaag gacaattaac agttaacaaa taaaaacgca aaagaaaatg ccgatgggta
     3001 ccgagcgaaa tgaccgacca agcgacgccc aacctgccat cacgagattt cgattccacc
     3061 gccgccttct atgaaaggtt gggcttcgga atcgttttcc gggacgccct cgcggacgtg
     3121 ctcatagtcc acgacgcccg tgattttgta gccctggccg acggccagca ggtaggccga
     3181 caggctcatg ccggccgccg ccgccttttc ctcaatcgct cttcgttcgt ctggaaggca
     3241 gtacaccttg ataggtgggc tgcccttcct ggttggcttg gtttcatcag ccatccgctt
     3301 gccctcatct gttacgccgg cggtagccgg ccagcctcgc agagcaggat tcccgttgag
     3361 caccgccagg tgcgaataag ggacagtgaa gaaggaacac ccgctcgcgg gtgggcctac
     3421 ttcacctatc ctgcccggct gacgccgttg gatacaccaa ggaaagtcta cacgaaccct
     3481 ttggcaaaat cctgtatatc gtgcgaaaaa ggatggatat accgaaaaaa tcgctataat
     3541 gaccccgaag cagggttatg cagcggaaaa gcgctgcttc cctgctgttt tgtggaatat
     3601 ctaccgactg gaaacaggca aatgcaggaa attactgaac tgaggggaca ggcgagagac
     3661 gatgccaaag agctcctgaa aatctcgata actcaaaaaa tacgcccggt agtgatctta
     3721 tttcattatg gtgaaagttg gaacctctta cgtgccgatc aacgtctcat tttcgccaaa
     3781 agttggccca gggcttcccg gtatcaacag ggacaccagg atttatttat tctgcgaagt
     3841 gatcttccgt cacaggtatt tattcggcgc aaagtgcgtc gggtgatgct gccaacttac
     3901 tgatttagtg tatgatggtg tttttgaggt gctccagtgg cttctgtttc tatcagctcc
     3961 tgaaaatctc gataactcaa aaaatacgcc cggtagtgat cttatttcat tatggtgaaa
     4021 gttggaacct cttacgtgcc gatcaacgtc tcattttcgc caaaagttgg cccagggctt
     4081 cccggtatca acagggacac caggatttat ttattctgcg aagtgatctt ccgtcacagg
     4141 tatttattcg gcgcaaagtg cgtcgggtga tgctgccaac ttactgattt agtgtatgat
     4201 ggtgtttttg aggtgctcca gtggcttctg tttctatcag ggctggatga tcctccagcg
     4261 cggggatctc atgctggagt tcttcgccca ccccaaaagg atctaggtga agatcctttt
     4321 tgataatctc atgaccaaaa tcccttaacg tgagttttcg ttccactgag cgtcagaccc
     4381 cgtagaaaag atcaaaggat cttcttgaga tccttttttt ctgcgcgtaa tctgctgctt
     4441 gcaaacaaaa aaaccaccgc taccagcggt ggtttgtttg ccggatcaag agctaccaac
     4501 tctttttccg aaggtaactg gcttcagcag agcgcagata ccaaatactg ttcttctagt
     4561 gtagccgtag ttaggccacc acttcaagaa ctctgtagca ccgcctacat acctcgctct
     4621 gctaatcctg ttaccagtgg ctgctgccag tggcgataag tcgtgtctta ccgggttgga
     4681 ctcaagacga tagttaccgg ataaggcgca gcggtcgggc tgaacggggg gttcgtgcac
     4741 acagcccagc ttggagcgaa cgacctacac cgaactgaga tacctacagc gtgagctatg
     4801 agaaagcgcc acgcttcccg aagggagaaa ggcggacagg tatccggtaa gcggcagggt
     4861 cggaacagga gagcgcacga gggagcttcc agggggaaac gcctggtatc tttatagtcc
     4921 tgtcgggttt cgccacctct gacttgagcg tcgatttttg tgatgctcgt caggggggcg
     4981 gagcctatgg aaaaacgcca gcaacgcggc ctttttacgg ttcctggcct tttgctggcc
     5041 ttttgctcac atgttctttc ctgcgttatc ccctgattct gtggataacc gtattaccgc
     5101 ctttgagtga gctgataccg ctcgccgcag ccgaacgacc gagcgcagcg agtcagtgag
     5161 cgaggaagcg gaagagcgcc caatacgcaa accgcctctc cccgcgcgtt ggccgattca
     5221 ttaatgcagc tggcacgaca ggtttcccga ctggaaagcg ggcagtgagc gcaacgcaat
     5281 taatgtgagt tagctcactc attaggcacc ccaggcttta cactttatgc ttccggctcg
     5341 tatgttgtgt ggaattgtga gcggataaca atttcacaca ggaaacagct atgacatgat
     5401 tacgaattcc cgatcagaag gcgacgcggc cagcggcacg ccttcgacgg caaggaagaa
     5461 ccagatggcg taagggatgg ctgcccacac gccgacatag ccgaacggca ggaagctgct
     5521 ggcgccgacg gcgtccgttt tggcgatgtc gaacaggttg gctgcatcaa aatggggcac
     5581 catgcctatc aggaatacgg ccagggcaat ggcggcgatg gcggtgatga tgaacatcag
     5641 cttcagtgcc tcacccacgc cgaaaatgtg gatgctgatg aacacgatgt agaacgccag
     5701 gtagatcatc cagccgccga taccgaacag cgattggcag taggcgccga tgaacaccgc
     5761 gatggcggct ggggcgatgg cgtattcgat caggatcgcc gtgccggtca aaaagccgcc
     5821 ccacggtccg aacgcgctgc gggcaaagcc gtagccgccg ccagcggtgg ggatcatcga
     5881 cgacagttcg gccagcgaga agcacatgca caggtacatg gttgccatca gcaaggtggc
     5941 caggaacatg ccgccccagc caccctgcgc caggccgaag ttccagccgg cgtaatcgcc
     6001 ggaaatgacg tacgccacgc ccaggccgac cagcagtacc cagccggcgg cgcctttttt
     6061 cagttcacgt tgctggaaat agtcagagcc gactttctcg aagtcgacgg aggagcctgc
     6121 cggcgatccg gcggaatgtt cgcttggcat agattcacct gttttttttc ttggtggccg
     6181 gaagggttcc gggccgatgg tgatgggtgc tgcaggaagc gagccagagc ggttggtgca
     6241 cggttaccgc cctgggtttt gtgtaaagca agtccggcct cttcgcgggc ttgcccgctc
     6301 ccacaggtac cgcaccggct ctggaaccaa cggtgaacct gtaggagcgg gtttacccgc
     6361 gaagaaggcg acgcggtgga tccgacgtcc ataaaaaaat ggcgccgatg ggcgccattt
     6421 ttcactgtta cagggtggcg gtctgctggg tctttttggt ttccggttcc cacagcgctt
     6481 ccagttcttc caaggtctta cctttggttt cgggcacgaa cttccacatg aacagggcgg
     6541 ccagcacgcc catgcagccg tagatccagt agctgaagcc gttgtggaag tgcgccacca
     6601 accagctgtt cttgtccatc attgggaagg tccaggacac gaagtagttg gccagccact
     6661 gggcggccac ggcaatggcc agggctttgc cacggatggc attggggaag atttcggaca
     6721 gcaggaccca gcacacggga ccccacgaca tggcgaaggc ggccacgtag aacaacatcg
     6781 acagcagggc gacaatgccc ggggcctggg tgtagaacgc cgtgcccaag ctgaacatgc
     6841 cgatggccat gcccagggcg ccgatgattt gcagcggctt acggccgaat ttatccacgg
     6901 tcatgatcgc caggaccgta aacgtcaagt taatcacacc cacgataatg gtctgcagca
     6961 gggcgatgtc ggtcgaggcg cccagggtct taaacacttc tggcgcgtaa tacaacacca
     7021 cgttgatccc gacgaactgc tggaaaatgg acaacatcac gccaatcacg atcaccccca
     7081 cgccgaacat cagcaagcgc ccgccggtct tgcggccgtg gtccaaggag tgtttgatct
     7141 cttgcacggc ctgcgtggcc agggtattgc ccatgatctt ccgcaagatg ccttcggctt
     7201 gttcctgctt gccacggctc atcagccagc gcgggctctc ggggacggtg tacagcagca
     7261 tcaggaacag cagcgctgga atacattcgg acgcgaacat gtagcgccaa ccatcggtat
     7321 tcagccagct ggcatcgccc gaacgcgcaa tgaagtaatt cacgcagtac accaacagct
     7381 gcccaaagat gatcgcgaac tggttgaagc tgaccagctt cccccggata tgggcgggcg
     7441 ccaattcggc aatgtacatc ggcgacaaca tggaggccag gccgaccccg atcccaccga
     7501 tgatgcggta gatcacgaac tcgggcacgt aaccggccag atagactggg acggtgttgt
     7561 ccgggttaat cgaggtgaaa cccagttccg gccacgcgga ccccacaccg ctgataaaaa
     7621 acaagacggc cgcgatcttc aagctgtcgc ggcgcccgaa gcggttgctg caatagccgc
     7681 ccagggcccc gccgatgatg cagccgatca gggcgctcgc cacgcagaag cccagcaggc
     7741 tgttggccgc cgactccgac aggttctgcg gggccacgaa cacggtgttc aggctttcca
     7801 cggtgccgct gatcacggcg gtatcataac cgaacagcag gccgcccagg gtggccacca
     7861 aggtgatgct gaagatgtag ctgctgttat actgggtgtt cataagaaat ctccttatgc
     7921 ttaagccaaa actcgagcgt ctgaagcgcc gacaccgtcg gcggcgcgcg ttcgtcggca
     7981 cttggtagcg ctaacatgtg gggatgtcaa gtaggttgtc tgaccagcgc gaaatcctcg
     8041 gcctcacggg cgcgggcggt ccatgctaga agccgccgac aaaccacgac ctggacctct
     8101 tgcccatgac cgacctgacc cctgaagaca ttccatacta gttatgccat gtctatgcgc
     8161 ccgcctcgac actcttccgt cgcggaaacc gccgcgtgtc tgctatcgat accgccgcag
     8221 ggtgagtccc gcgcgtcggc gatgtggtcg tcagaaccac cgcttgcgcg ctgataccgg
     8281 taacactata atcgccggca accaaaggtc cgacaaggac cagtagggca tcaacgggcc
     8341 ggtacggccc catgcttaag tcacacagga gatatcatat gagcgcatcg acgccccggc
     8401 gcctccgcag ccaggagtgg tttgatgatc catcccatgc cgatatgacg gccctgtacg
     8461 tcgaacggtt catgaattat gggctcacgc gtgaagagct ccaatccggg cgtccgatta
     8521 tcggcatcgc ccagacgggt tcggacctgg ctccctgcaa tcgccatcat attgaactgg
     8581 ctgcgcgtac caaggctggt attcgcgacg cgggcggcat ccccatggag tttccggtcc
     8641 acccgttggc tgaacagtcg cgtcggccga cggctgcact cgaccgtaac ctggcttatt
     8701 tgggtctggt cgaaatcctg cacggtttcc cactggatgg cgtcgtcctc acgaccggct
     8761 gcgataagac cacccccgca tgcctgatgg ccgctgctac ggtggatatg ccagccattg
     8821 tcttgagcgg cggtcccatg ttggacggtt ggcatgaggg taagcgtgtg ggctcgggta
     8881 cggtgatttg gcacgctcgt aacctcctcg caaccggtga aatcgactat gaaggtttca
     8941 tgcagctgac gaccgcgtcc agcccctcca tcgggcactg taatacgatg gggacggctc
     9001 tgagcatgaa ctccttggcc gaggccctgg ggatgtcctt gcccgggtgt gctagcatcc
     9061 cggccgcata ccgtgaacgc gggcaaatgg cctatgccac ggggaaacgc atcgtggatc
     9121 tggtgcgcga ggatgtccgc ccttcgcata ttatgacgaa agctgctttt gaaaacgcta
     9181 tcgtggtggc atcggccttg ggcgcgtcga cgaattgtcc ccctcatctc atcgccattg
     9241 ctcgccacat gggggtggag ttgacgctcg acgattggca gcgtgtgggg gaacaagtcc
     9301 ccctcatcgt gaactgcatg ccggctggcg agtacttggg tgaatccttt caccgggcag
     9361 ggggcgtccc cgctgtcctc cgtgaactcg tccacgcgca gttggtgcat cgtgaatgtt
     9421 tgaccgtgtc ggggcggacc atcggtgaaa tcgcggctga cgccccgagc cctgaccgtg
     9481 acgtgatccg caccacggaa gaccctctca agcacggggc cggctttatt gtcttgtccg
     9541 ggaacttctt cgactcggcg atcatgaaga tgagcgtggt gggcgaggca ttccgccaga
     9601 cctacttgtc ggaaccgggg aatgaaaaca cgttcgaggc ccgtgccatt gtgtttgatg
     9661 gtccagaaga ttatcatgct cgtatcaacg atccatcctt ggatattgat caacactgca
     9721 ttttggtgat tcggggtgct ggcacggtcg gttacccggg ctccgcggag gtcgtcaata
     9781 tggcgccacc tgcagaattg gtccgccaag gcatcacgtc cttgccaacc ctcggggacg
     9841 gccggcaaag cggtacgtcg gcgtcgccct cgattctgaa tatgtcgccg gaggcggctg
     9901 tcgggggcgg gttgagcctg ttgcggacca acgatcgcat ccgtgtggac ctgaactccc
     9961 gcagcgtgaa tgtgttggtc gacgatgagg aactggcgcg gcgtcgcgaa acggcaacct
    10021 tcgccatccc acccacgcaa accccctggc aagaactgta ccgtcaaacg gtggggcagc
    10081 tgagcacggg gggttgcctg gagccagcga cgttgtatct caaagtgatt gcagagcgtg
    10141 ggaatccacg gcactcccac tgatcaacga ggaggatatt tatgagcgcc acctccccct
    10201 cctccttttt gcctgatgat ctgggccagg ccctcctggt gggccgggtg tggcgcaaaa
    10261 ccgatcaaca tgaaggccca agcgtggtcg tggtccgcgg tggcgaggtc tttgatatta
    10321 cggccaccgt gcctaccacg gcagatttgt ttgaccggga ggatgctgct cccctcgcac
    10381 gtacggcacc aggcgtgtcc ctcggcgccg tcgcgcaatt gattgcgtcg aatctcccag
    10441 gtgctgcagc accagctctc cggttgttgg cgccatgtga cgtgcaggcg attaaggcat
    10501 gcggggtcac gtttgcggtg tcgttgatcg agcgcgtcat cgaggaacag gctgccggcg
    10561 acccggccaa agcaaaggaa gtccgcgata cgattgcaag catgattggt accgacctgt
    10621 cgaaaatcga gccgggttcc gatgccgcaa tgaaactcaa agccgagttg gaacggcgcg
    10681 gggcatggtc ccaatatatg gaggtgggca tcggccctga tgcagaagtc ttctcgaagt
    10741 cgcaacctat gtccgcggtg gggttcgggg ccgatgtggg gttgctcgcg gcgtcgacct
    10801 ggaataatcc tgaacctgaa atcgtgttgg cggtgaactc gcggggcgaa attgtcggtg
    10861 caaccctggg taacgatgtc aacctgcgtg acatcgaagg ccgctccgcc ctcctgctgg
    10921 ggaaatgtaa agacaataac ggttcctgcg ccattggtcc gtttgtccgc ctgtttgacg
    10981 aatcgttttc gctggattcc gtccgcaccg cctccgtcgc tttgcgtgtc gaaggcgccg
    11041 acgacggttt tgtgttggaa ggtgtgtcgc acatgagcga aatctcgcgc gaccccgcga
    11101 acttggtggc acagacctgg gggcgtcacc atcaataccc agatggtttt atgctgtttc
    11161 tcggcacgat gtttagccca attaaagacc gtgatgcgcc aggcgcaggg tttacgcatc
    11221 acctgggcga cttggtcacg attagcacgc cccagctcgg tgcgctcacg aataccgtgc
    11281 ggctcagcac cgaaatcgag ccctggacct tcggcgtgcg cgcattgtat cgtaacctcg
    11341 cggctcgtgg gctcctggct tccgcctgag cggccgtcaa cgaggaggat atttatgtcc
    11401 tacgccatct atccgtcctt gagcggtaaa acggtggtga tcaccggggg gggctccggt
    11461 atcggggctg caatggtgga ggcattcgcc cggcagggcg cgcgtgtctt tttcctcgac
    11521 gtggcagagg atgacagctt ggctctccaa caatcgctgt ccgatgcgcc gcacccgccg
    11581 ttgtttcggc gttgtgatct ccggtcggtg gacgcaatcc atagcgcatt tgccggtatc
    11641 gtggagattg ctggtcccat tgaggtcctg gtcaacaacg ctggtaatga tgatcggcat
    11701 gaggtcgacg cgatcacccc tgcgtattgg gatgagcgca tggcagtgaa tctccgccac
    11761 caattctttt gcgctcaggc agcagccgcg gggatgcgca aaatcggtcg gggtgtcatc
    11821 ttgaatctcg ggtcggtgag ctggcacctg gctctgccca acctcgctat ttacatgtcc
    11881 gcgaaggcgg gcatcgaagg cctgacgcgc ggtttggccc gtgacctggg ggccgcaggt
    11941 atccgtgtga attgtattat tccaggggcc gtccgtacgc ctcgccaaat gcaattgtgg
    12001 cagtccccgg agtcggaggc taaactggtc gcctcccagt gtctccgcct ccgtatcgaa
    12061 cctgagcacg tcgcgcggat ggccttgttc ctcgcctcgg atgacgccag ccgctgctcg
    12121 gggcgggact atttcgtcga cgccggctgg tatggggagt gagtcgacag gaggtataat
    12181 atgaaaatcc atccgccagt gtgtgtgtgg cctgtgcatg cggaactggg ggaaggcccc
    12241 ttgtggcaag caggcgaaaa cgccgtgtac ttcgtggaca ttaagggtcg gcaaatccat
    12301 cgcctcacgg tcaccacggg ccagacgcaa acgtggaaag cccccggtca gcccggtttc
    12361 atcgctcccc tggccgggca cgggttcgtg tgcggcttgc caggtgggtt gtatcgcttt
    12421 gatgctggtt cgggccaatt ctccaaactc aaggatgtgg aggtgcactt gccagggaat
    12481 cgtctgaacg acgggtttgt cgacgcatcg ggccacctgt ggtttggttc gatggatgac
    12541 ggtgaggagc agccttcggg caccttgtac cgtgtcaacc atgccggtga agccgtcgca
    12601 caagatgacg gctatgtgat caccaacggg ccagcgtcca gccccgacgc tcgcacgctg
    12661 tatcacgggg acaccatgcg ccgtgtcgtg tatgcgttcg acctcggtga agacggtacg
    12721 ctgtcccgca aacggatctt tgctgccatt tcgggtgatg gttaccccga cgggatggcg
    12781 gtcgatgcgg acgggttcct ctgggtcgct ttgttcggtg gttggcgtat cgagcgtttc
    12841 tcgcccgacg gcaagcgtgt cgaacaagtg cccttcccat gcgccaacgt cacgaaactc
    12901 gcctttggcg gtgacgacct ccaaacggtc tatgcatcga cggcatggaa agggctcagc
    12961 cccgtggctc gccagcagca acccgatgct gggggtttgt tttcctttcg ctccccggtg
    13021 cctgggcagc cccaggcacg ttgtaaatgg ggttttgctc agtaattcta gagctgaaaa
    13081 gataggagga cagctatgac cgatcggcgg atgctgattg ctggggagtg gtgcaccgct
    13141 cgcgacggtc gtacctttga ccgcttcaat ccggccaccg gcgccttggc atcccgtgcc
    13201 cctgcagctg ggccggctga tgctgatgca gccattgatg ctgctcaccg tgcatttccc
    13261 gcgtgggcag ccctggcccc gacggagcgg cggcgtcggc tcctcaaggc ggcagacctg
    13321 atggacgcgc gtattgacga gtttatcgct acgggggtgg cggaaacggg cgcaacgccg
    13381 gggtggttgg gctttaatgt gacgctggcg gctaatatgc tgcgcgaggc cgcctccatg
    13441 acgacccaga tcgatgggga cgtgatcccc tcggatgtgc cgggtaattt ggccctcgct
    13501 atgcgggtcc catgtggggt ggtcctgggt attgctcctt ggaacgcgcc tgtgatcctc
    13561 ggcacgcgcg cactggccat gcccctcgca tgtgggaaca cggtcgtcct caaagcgtcc
    13621 gaagcgtgcc cgggggtcca tgtgctcatt ggggcggtcc tcgatgacgc ggggttgggg
    13681 gccggcgtcg tcaatgtcat cacccatgcg gcggctgatg cgcccgaatt ggtggaacgt
    13741 ctgatcgcgc acccacacgt gaaacgcatc aacttcaccg ggtcgacgca cgtcggccgc
    13801 atcattgcgc gtcacgccgc agcgcacctc aaaccggtcc tgttggaatt ggggggcaaa
    13861 gcacctgtct tggtcttgga tgacgctgat gtggatgccg ctgtggacgc tattgcattt
    13921 ggtgcattct tcaaccaggg ccagatctgt atgtcgacgg aacgtgtgat tgctgctcgc
    13981 cccattgcag atgcgctggt ggagcggttg gccgaaaagg cacgcacgtt ggtcgcgggt
    14041 gacccactcg ccgggcatcc gttgggcacg atggccgacg cagcggctgc tgcacgggcc
    14101 gccagcctgg tcgaagacgc gcacgcgcat ggggcgcgtc tgcctttggg gtgtcggatt
    14161 gacggtgcta cgatgcaacc agcaatcgtg gacggcgtca cccgtgacat gcgcttgtat
    14221 cgtgaagagt cgttcgctcc agtcgtcgca atcctgcggg cggattcgga cgacgaagca
    14281 gtcgctctcg ccaatgattc ggagtttggg ctgtcggcct ccgtgttctc gcgcgatatc
    14341 gcgcgggcta tgaccctcgc ccgtcgcatt gaaagcggta tttgccatat caacggccca
    14401 accgtgcatg atgaagcaca gatgccgttt gggggcacga aggcgtccgg ctacggccgg
    14461 tttggctccc gggcctccat tgcggaattt accgagctgc gctggattac ggtccaaacc
    14521 acgccgcgtc actacccaat ttgagcggcc gcgacgaaca ataaggccgc aaatcgcggc
    14581 cttttttatt gataacaaaa aaacgaaaca atccatgtaa aaaaagggcc ctgaaattca
    14641 ggaccctttc tggcatcagc acgcgtaccg gttctagtag tctctatgga ggtcaggtat
    14701 gattactatt tacaattaat catcggctcg gataatgtga tcagacctgg aattgtgagc
    14761 ggataacaat tcttaagatt aactcacaca ggagatatca tatgaaccag ccggtggaac
    14821 gtcagcgccg gcgcaccacc cagagcgcga cgatccgcga tgtggccgcg cgcgcaggcg
    14881 tgagcccgat gaccgtgtcg cgcgtgatca accgtgaatc gacggtcaag gaagaaacgc
    14941 gccagctggt ggagaaggcc attgccgacc tcaactacgc cccaaatcca gcagcccgca
    15001 gcctggcggg ctcggccccc tttcgcatcg gcctgctgta cgacaacccg agcaccggct
    15061 acctgagcga gttcctcgtg ggcgccctgg acgagtcgtc ccgtaccggg gcccagatcg
    15121 tgatcgaaaa gtgcgcggag cccgagctgg cccgtgccac cttggcccgc ctcttgaaaa
    15181 ccggcgtgga tgggctcatc ctccccccgc cgctgtgtga gtcgcccgaa gtgctggcgg
    15241 agatccgtgc cgccggcgcc gcagcagtcg cagtggcgcc tggtaccgcc tccgccgaca
    15301 tggcgaccat ccgcatcgac aatgaagccg cggcattcga actgacccag cacctgatcg
    15361 gtctgggcca taagcgcttt ggcttcatca agggtcaccc gaaccaaacc gtgtcccagc
    15421 aacgcttgga tggtttcatg acggccctga aagccgcggg tatcccgcag gagaatatcc
    15481 gtgtggagca gggctatttc acctaccgta gcggcctgga ggcggcggaa cgcctgttgg
    15541 ccgccgagcc tcgcccaacc gccatctttg ccgcgaacga cgacatggcc gccgcaaccg
    15601 ccggcgtcgc ccatcggctg ggtctggatg tccctggcga cgtgagcatc gtgggttttg
    15661 acgacaccag catcgccgat aacatctggc caccgctgac cacggtgcat cagcctatcg
    15721 cagcaatggc ccgtgcggcc gtcgatctgg tgctggaaga aatccgccgt catcgggacg
    15781 ggggcggcga accacgccaa ctgatgcacc cccacaccct gatcgtccgt gattcgtcgg
    15841 gccctgcagg tgtctgagcg gccgcccagg catcaaataa aacgaaaggc tcagtcgaaa
    15901 gactgggcct ttcgttttat ctgttgtttg tcggtgaacg ctctcactcg agattttgtt
    15961 atcaataaaa aaggcccccc gttagggagg ccttattgtt cgtctctaga ggtgtgtctc
    16021 cttggtattg tgctttttag ggagttgaaa agcatagagc aagggttggg ccagtgttgg
    16081 cggtcccagg caaatcaatg acttgggtca tttttacggg cctgttcaag gaccgctgtg
    16141 ccggcgccgg tacgcctggg gtgacatttt gtgccgtttg cgacacatca caggcgtgtg
    16201 cattgcaaag cctaaccggg tggaggatgc tgggctgacg ctctatctgc ggagaattac
    16261 aacaatgcag agcaatcact tcactcgcca tgcccggcag gtccatagcg ttgcccatgg
    16321 cggggccggg gagggcggca gtgatccgtc catcgcccgt tcctggctgc gctgcctgga
    16381 ggattaccac ctcgacccgg cggtgatcga agcgccggtg gtgcttgagc atgggcgcct
    16441 gctggaaagc cgcgagcgcc tgcaccaggt gctgcaaatt gccgaccatg aaatgaacag
    16501 cctgcaccag cagctttccg gcgcaggcca cgcggtgctg ctgaccgacg cccgcggggt
    16561 gatcctcaat tgcgtcagtg cccccgccga gcggcgcagc ttcgagcgtg ccgggctgtg
    16621 gctgggcgct gactggagcg aggcgcgcga gggcaccaat ggcatcggca catgtctggt
    16681 cgagcgccag gcgctgacca tccatcagaa cgagcacttc cgtggccgtc acaccgggct
    16741 gacctgctcg gccagcccgg tgttcgaccc gcatggcgac ctgctggcgg tgctcgacgt
    16801 gtcctctgcg cgccccgacg tatcgcggca aagccagttc cacaccatgg cgttggtcaa
    16861 cctgtcggcg aagatgatcg aaagctgcta tttcctgcgc catttcgagc agcaatggtt
    16921 attgcgtttt cacctgcaag ccgagtcggt cggcctgttc agcgaaggct tgctggcgtt
    16981 cgacggcgat gggcgcattt gcgctgccaa aagcttggca ctggccgtcg ttttacaacg
    17041 tcgtgactgg gaaaaccctg gcgttaccca acttaatcgc cttgcagcac atcccccttt
    17101 cgccagctgg cgtaatagcg aagaggcccg caccgatcgc ccttcccaac agttgcgcag
    17161 cctgaatggc gaatggcgat aagctagctt cacgctgccg caagcactca gggcgcaagg
    17221 gctgctaaag gaagcggaac acgtagaaag ccagtccgca gaaacggtgc tgacc
//
