# Supplementary material for: Dynamic control systems that mimic natural regulation of catabolic pathways enable rapid production of lignocellulose-derived bioproducts
Source: bioRxiv preprint, doi:10.1101/2022.01.12.475730, version 1 (2022-01-13)
Supplement: Supplementary File P1 [file 475730_file04.zip › Supplemental File P1/pJE942.gb]

LOCUS       pJE942                  8810 bp ds-DNA     circular     12-JAN-2022
DEFINITION  .
ACCESSION   urn.local...4n-ec0d5qw
KEYWORDS    .
SOURCE      .
  ORGANISM  .
COMMENT     ApEinfo:methylated:1.
FEATURES             Location/Qualifiers
     -35_signal      134..139
                     /ApEinfo_fwdcolor="#07e500"
                     /ApEinfo_revcolor="#07e500"
                     /ApEinfo_graphicformat="arrow_data {{0 1 2 0 0 -1} {} 0}
                     width 5 offset 0"
                     /label="-35 kanR"
     -10_signal      157..162
                     /ApEinfo_fwdcolor="#07e500"
                     /ApEinfo_revcolor="#07e500"
                     /ApEinfo_graphicformat="arrow_data {{0 1 2 0 0 -1} {} 0}
                     width 5 offset 0"
                     /label="-10"
     gene            266..1060
                     /gene="nptII"
                     /vntifkey=60
                     /ApEinfo_fwdcolor="#66ff66"
                     /ApEinfo_revcolor="#66ff66"
                     /ApEinfo_graphicformat="arrow_data {{0 1 2 0 0 -1} {} 0}
                     width 5 offset 0"
                     /label="nptII"
     gene            1552..2973
                     /gene="sacB"
                     /vntifkey=60
                     /ApEinfo_fwdcolor="#66ff66"
                     /ApEinfo_revcolor="#66ff66"
                     /ApEinfo_graphicformat="arrow_data {{0 1 2 0 0 -1} {} 0}
                     width 5 offset 0"
                     /label="sacB"
     oriT            3374..3443
                     /vntifkey=104
                     /note="RP4 oriT"
                     /ApEinfo_fwdcolor="pink"
                     /ApEinfo_revcolor="pink"
                     /ApEinfo_graphicformat="arrow_data {{0 1 2 0 0 -1} {} 0}
                     width 5 offset 0"
                     /label="RP4\oriT"
     rep_origin      4329..5011
                     /ApEinfo_fwdcolor="gray50"
                     /ApEinfo_revcolor="gray50"
                     /ApEinfo_graphicformat="arrow_data {{0 1 2 0 0 -1} {} 0}
                     width 5 offset 0"
                     /label="ColE1 origin"
     promoter        5300..5379
                     /vntifkey=30
                     /ApEinfo_fwdcolor="#cc66ff"
                     /ApEinfo_revcolor="#cc66ff"
                     /ApEinfo_graphicformat="arrow_data {{0 1 2 0 0 -1} {} 0}
                     width 5 offset 0"
                     /label="lac\promoter"
     promoter        5317..5349
                     /ApEinfo_fwdcolor="#346ee0"
                     /ApEinfo_revcolor="#1d43bd"
                     /ApEinfo_graphicformat="arrow_data {{0 1 2 0 0 -1} {} 0}
                     width 5 offset 0"
                     /label="Plac"
     protein_bind    5350..5373
                     /ApEinfo_fwdcolor="#ffc526"
                     /ApEinfo_revcolor="#ffc526"
                     /ApEinfo_graphicformat="arrow_data {{0 1 2 0 0 -1} {} 0}
                     width 5 offset 0"
                     /label="lac operator"
     misc_binding    5351..5373
                     /ApEinfo_fwdcolor="#6495ed"
                     /ApEinfo_revcolor="#6495ed"
                     /ApEinfo_graphicformat="arrow_data {{0 1 2 0 0 -1} {} 0}
                     width 5 offset 0"
                     /label="LacO"
     misc_feature    5394..5409
                     /vntifkey=21
                     /ApEinfo_fwdcolor="#ff0004"
                     /ApEinfo_revcolor="#ff0004"
                     /ApEinfo_graphicformat="arrow_data {{0 1 2 0 0 -1} {} 0}
                     width 5 offset 0"
                     /label="P1"
     gene            5396..5409
                     /gene="lacZalpha"
                     /vntifkey=60
                     /ApEinfo_fwdcolor="#66ff66"
                     /ApEinfo_revcolor="#66ff66"
                     /ApEinfo_graphicformat="arrow_data {{0 1 2 0 0 -1} {} 0}
                     width 5 offset 0"
                     /label="lacZalpha"
     misc_feature    5410..6134
                     /ApEinfo_fwdcolor="#d6d6d6"
                     /ApEinfo_revcolor="#d6d6d6"
                     /ApEinfo_graphicformat="arrow_data {{0 1 2 0 0 -1} {} 0}
                     width 5 offset 0"
                     /label="delPP_2876_UP"
     CDS             complement(5499..5849)
                     /ApEinfo_fwdcolor="#e7e8ff"
                     /ApEinfo_revcolor="#e7e8ff"
                     /ApEinfo_graphicformat="arrow_data {{0 1 2 0 0 -1} {} 0}
                     width 5 offset 0"
                     /label="PP_2875"
     CDS             complement(6132..6134)
                     /ApEinfo_fwdcolor="#ffc526"
                     /ApEinfo_revcolor="#ffc526"
                     /ApEinfo_graphicformat="arrow_data {{0 1 2 0 0 -1} {} 0}
                     width 5 offset 0"
                     /label="ampC (PP_2876)"
     terminator      complement(6147..6184)
                     /ApEinfo_fwdcolor="#9d1b1c"
                     /ApEinfo_revcolor="#9d1b1c"
                     /ApEinfo_graphicformat="arrow_data {{0 1 2 0 0 -1} {} 0}
                     width 5 offset 0"
                     /label="crr terminator"
     CDS             complement(6185..7660)
                     /ApEinfo_fwdcolor="#e7e8ff"
                     /ApEinfo_revcolor="#e7e8ff"
                     /ApEinfo_graphicformat="arrow_data {{0 1 2 0 0 -1} {} 0}
                     width 5 offset 0"
                     /label="xylE-Q175I,L297F (Ppu opt)"
     misc_feature    complement(7703..7708)
                     /ApEinfo_label="-10"
                     /ApEinfo_fwdcolor="cyan"
                     /ApEinfo_revcolor="cyan"
                     /ApEinfo_graphicformat="arrow_data {{0 1 2 0 0 -1} {} 0}
                     width 5 offset 0"
                     /label="-10(1)"
     misc_feature    complement(7727..7732)
                     /ApEinfo_fwdcolor="cyan"
                     /ApEinfo_revcolor="cyan"
                     /ApEinfo_graphicformat="arrow_data {{0 1 2 0 0 -1} {} 0}
                     width 5 offset 0"
                     /label="-35"
     RBS             complement(7774..7781)
                     /ApEinfo_fwdcolor="#acdcff"
                     /ApEinfo_revcolor="#acdcff"
                     /ApEinfo_graphicformat="arrow_data {{0 1 2 0 0 -1} {} 0}
                     width 5 offset 0"
                     /label="ampC rbs"
     -10_signal      complement(7846..7851)
                     /ApEinfo_fwdcolor="#07e500"
                     /ApEinfo_revcolor="#07e500"
                     /ApEinfo_graphicformat="arrow_data {{0 1 2 0 0 -1} {} 0}
                     width 5 offset 0"
                     /label="ampC -10"
     -35_signal      complement(7868..7873)
                     /ApEinfo_fwdcolor="#07e500"
                     /ApEinfo_revcolor="#07e500"
                     /ApEinfo_graphicformat="arrow_data {{0 1 2 0 0 -1} {} 0}
                     width 5 offset 0"
                     /label="ampC -35"
     CDS             7875..8525
                     /ApEinfo_label="PP_2877"
                     /ApEinfo_fwdcolor="#e7e8ff"
                     /ApEinfo_revcolor="#e7e8ff"
                     /ApEinfo_graphicformat="arrow_data {{0 1 2 0 0 -1} {} 0}
                     width 5 offset 0"
                     /label="PP_2877(1)"
     CDS             8526..8545
                     /ApEinfo_fwdcolor="#e7e8ff"
                     /ApEinfo_revcolor="#e7e8ff"
                     /ApEinfo_graphicformat="arrow_data {{0 1 2 0 0 -1} {} 0}
                     width 5 offset 0"
                     /label="PP_2877"
     misc_feature    8526..8545
                     /ApEinfo_fwdcolor="#f1f1f1"
                     /ApEinfo_revcolor="#f1f1f1"
                     /ApEinfo_graphicformat="arrow_data {{0 1 2 0 0 -1} {} 0}
                     width 5 offset 0"
                     /label="delPP_2876_DN"
     gene            8546..8717
                     /gene="lacZalpha"
                     /vntifkey=60
                     /ApEinfo_label="lacZalpha"
                     /ApEinfo_fwdcolor="#66ff66"
                     /ApEinfo_revcolor="#66ff66"
                     /ApEinfo_graphicformat="arrow_data {{0 1 2 0 0 -1} {} 0}
                     width 5 offset 0"
                     /label="lacZalpha(1)"
     misc_feature    8546..8551
                     /ApEinfo_fwdcolor="cyan"
                     /ApEinfo_revcolor="cyan"
                     /ApEinfo_graphicformat="arrow_data {{0 1 2 0 0 -1} {} 0}
                     width 5 offset 0"
                     /label="HindIII"
     misc_feature    8699..8717
                     /vntifkey=21
                     /ApEinfo_fwdcolor="#ff0004"
                     /ApEinfo_revcolor="#ff0004"
                     /ApEinfo_graphicformat="arrow_data {{0 1 2 0 0 -1} {} 0}
                     width 5 offset 0"
                     /label="P2"
ORIGIN      
        1 ccggatgaat gtcagctact gggctatctg gacaagggaa aacgcaagcg caaagagaaa
       61 gcaggtagct tgcagtgggc ttacatggcg atagctagac tgggcggttt tatggacagc
      121 aagcgaaccg gaattgccag ctggggcgcc ctctggtaag gttgggaagc cctgcaaagt
      181 aaactggatg gctttcttgc cgccaaggat ctgatggcgc aggggatcaa gatctgatca
      241 agagacagga tgaggatcgt ttcgcatgat tgaacaagat ggattgcacg caggttctcc
      301 ggccgcttgg gtggagaggc tattcggcta tgactgggca caacagacaa tcggctgctc
      361 tgatgccgcc gtgttccggc tgtcagcgca ggggcgcccg gttctttttg tcaagaccga
      421 cctgtccggt gccctgaatg aactccaaga cgaggcagcg cggctatcgt ggctggccac
      481 gacgggcgtt ccttgcgcag ctgtgctcga cgttgtcact gaagcgggaa gggactggct
      541 gctattgggc gaagtgccgg ggcaggatct cctgtcatct caccttgctc ctgccgagaa
      601 agtatccatc atggctgatg caatgcggcg gctgcatacg cttgatccgg ctacctgccc
      661 attcgaccac caagcgaaac atcgcatcga gcgagcacgt actcggatgg aagccggtct
      721 tgtcgatcag gatgatctgg acgaagagca tcaggggctc gcgccagccg aactgttcgc
      781 caggctcaag gcgcggatgc ccgacggcga ggatctcgtc gtgacccatg gcgatgcctg
      841 cttgccgaat atcatggtgg aaaatggccg cttttctgga ttcatcgact gtggccggct
      901 gggtgtggcg gaccgctatc aggacatagc gttggctacc cgtgatattg ctgaagagct
      961 tggcggcgaa tgggctgacc gcttcctcgt gctttacggt atcgccgctc ccgattcgca
     1021 gcgcatcgcc ttctatcgcc ttcttgacga gttcttctga gcgggactct ggggttcgct
     1081 agaggatcga tcctttttaa cccatcacat atacctgccg ttcactatta tttagtgaaa
     1141 tgagatatta tgatattttc tgaattgtga ttaaaaaggc aactttatgc ccatgcaaca
     1201 gaaactataa aaaatacaga gaatgaaaag aaacagatag attttttagt tctttaggcc
     1261 cgtagtctgc aaatcctttt atgattttct atcaaacaaa agaggaaaat agaccagttg
     1321 caatccaaac gagagtctaa tagaatgagg tcgaaaagta aatcgcgcgg gtttgttact
     1381 gataaagcag gcaagaccta aaatgtgtaa agggcaaagt gtatactttg gcgtcacccc
     1441 ttacatattt taggtctttt tttattgtgc gtaactaact tgccatcttc aaacaggagg
     1501 gctggaagaa gcagaccgct aacacagtac ataaaaaagg agacatgaac gatgaacatc
     1561 aaaaagtttg caaaacaagc aacagtatta acctttacta ccgcactgct ggcaggaggc
     1621 gcaactcaag cgtttgcgaa agaaacgaac caaaagccat ataaggaaac atacggcatt
     1681 tcccatatta cacgccatga tatgctgcaa atccctgaac agcaaaaaaa tgaaaaatat
     1741 caagtttctg aatttgattc gtccacaatt aaaaatatct cttctgcaaa aggcctggac
     1801 gtttgggaca gctggccatt acaaaacgct gacggcactg tcgcaaacta tcacggctac
     1861 cacatcgtct ttgcattagc cggagatcct aaaaatgcgg atgacacatc gatttacatg
     1921 ttctatcaaa aagtcggcga aacttctatt gacagctgga aaaacgctgg ccgcgtcttt
     1981 aaagacagcg acaaattcga tgcaaatgat tctatcctaa aagaccaaac acaagaatgg
     2041 tcaggttcag ccacatttac atctgacgga aaaatccgtt tattctacac tgatttctcc
     2101 ggtaaacatt acggcaaaca aacactgaca actgcacaag ttaacgtatc agcatcagac
     2161 agctctttga acatcaacgg tgtagaggat tataaatcaa tctttgacgg tgacggaaaa
     2221 acgtatcaaa atgtacagca gttcatcgat gaaggcaact acagctcagg cgacaaccat
     2281 acgctgagag atcctcacta cgtagaagat aaaggccaca aatacttagt atttgaagca
     2341 aacactggaa ctgaagatgg ctaccaaggc gaagaatctt tatttaacaa agcatactat
     2401 ggcaaaagca catcattctt ccgtcaagaa agtcaaaaac ttctgcaaag cgataaaaaa
     2461 cgcacggctg agttagcaaa cggcgctctc ggtatgattg agctaaacga tgattacaca
     2521 ctgaaaaaag tgatgaaacc gctgattgca tctaacacag taacagatga aattgaacgc
     2581 gcgaacgtct ttaaaatgaa cggcaaatgg tacctgttca ctgactcccg cggatcaaaa
     2641 atgacgattg acggcattac gtctaacgat atttacatgc ttggttatgt ttctaattct
     2701 ttaactggcc catacaagcc gctgaacaaa actggccttg tgttaaaaat ggatcttgat
     2761 cctaacgatg taacctttac ttactcacac ttcgctgtac ctcaagcgaa aggaaacaat
     2821 gtcgtgatta caagctatat gacaaacaga ggattctacg cagacaaaca atcaacgttt
     2881 gcgccgagct tcctgctgaa catcaaaggc aagaaaacat ctgttgtcaa agacagcatc
     2941 cttgaacaag gacaattaac agttaacaaa taaaaacgca aaagaaaatg ccgatgggta
     3001 ccgagcgaaa tgaccgacca agcgacgccc aacctgccat cacgagattt cgattccacc
     3061 gccgccttct atgaaaggtt gggcttcgga atcgttttcc gggacgccct cgcggacgtg
     3121 ctcatagtcc acgacgcccg tgattttgta gccctggccg acggccagca ggtaggccga
     3181 caggctcatg ccggccgccg ccgccttttc ctcaatcgct cttcgttcgt ctggaaggca
     3241 gtacaccttg ataggtgggc tgcccttcct ggttggcttg gtttcatcag ccatccgctt
     3301 gccctcatct gttacgccgg cggtagccgg ccagcctcgc agagcaggat tcccgttgag
     3361 caccgccagg tgcgaataag ggacagtgaa gaaggaacac ccgctcgcgg gtgggcctac
     3421 ttcacctatc ctgcccggct gacgccgttg gatacaccaa ggaaagtcta cacgaaccct
     3481 ttggcaaaat cctgtatatc gtgcgaaaaa ggatggatat accgaaaaaa tcgctataat
     3541 gaccccgaag cagggttatg cagcggaaaa gcgctgcttc cctgctgttt tgtggaatat
     3601 ctaccgactg gaaacaggca aatgcaggaa attactgaac tgaggggaca ggcgagagac
     3661 gatgccaaag agctcctgaa aatctcgata actcaaaaaa tacgcccggt agtgatctta
     3721 tttcattatg gtgaaagttg gaacctctta cgtgccgatc aacgtctcat tttcgccaaa
     3781 agttggccca gggcttcccg gtatcaacag ggacaccagg atttatttat tctgcgaagt
     3841 gatcttccgt cacaggtatt tattcggcgc aaagtgcgtc gggtgatgct gccaacttac
     3901 tgatttagtg tatgatggtg tttttgaggt gctccagtgg cttctgtttc tatcagctcc
     3961 tgaaaatctc gataactcaa aaaatacgcc cggtagtgat cttatttcat tatggtgaaa
     4021 gttggaacct cttacgtgcc gatcaacgtc tcattttcgc caaaagttgg cccagggctt
     4081 cccggtatca acagggacac caggatttat ttattctgcg aagtgatctt ccgtcacagg
     4141 tatttattcg gcgcaaagtg cgtcgggtga tgctgccaac ttactgattt agtgtatgat
     4201 ggtgtttttg aggtgctcca gtggcttctg tttctatcag ggctggatga tcctccagcg
     4261 cggggatctc atgctggagt tcttcgccca ccccaaaagg atctaggtga agatcctttt
     4321 tgataatctc atgaccaaaa tcccttaacg tgagttttcg ttccactgag cgtcagaccc
     4381 cgtagaaaag atcaaaggat cttcttgaga tccttttttt ctgcgcgtaa tctgctgctt
     4441 gcaaacaaaa aaaccaccgc taccagcggt ggtttgtttg ccggatcaag agctaccaac
     4501 tctttttccg aaggtaactg gcttcagcag agcgcagata ccaaatactg ttcttctagt
     4561 gtagccgtag ttaggccacc acttcaagaa ctctgtagca ccgcctacat acctcgctct
     4621 gctaatcctg ttaccagtgg ctgctgccag tggcgataag tcgtgtctta ccgggttgga
     4681 ctcaagacga tagttaccgg ataaggcgca gcggtcgggc tgaacggggg gttcgtgcac
     4741 acagcccagc ttggagcgaa cgacctacac cgaactgaga tacctacagc gtgagctatg
     4801 agaaagcgcc acgcttcccg aagggagaaa ggcggacagg tatccggtaa gcggcagggt
     4861 cggaacagga gagcgcacga gggagcttcc agggggaaac gcctggtatc tttatagtcc
     4921 tgtcgggttt cgccacctct gacttgagcg tcgatttttg tgatgctcgt caggggggcg
     4981 gagcctatgg aaaaacgcca gcaacgcggc ctttttacgg ttcctggcct tttgctggcc
     5041 ttttgctcac atgttctttc ctgcgttatc ccctgattct gtggataacc gtattaccgc
     5101 ctttgagtga gctgataccg ctcgccgcag ccgaacgacc gagcgcagcg agtcagtgag
     5161 cgaggaagcg gaagagcgcc caatacgcaa accgcctctc cccgcgcgtt ggccgattca
     5221 ttaatgcagc tggcacgaca ggtttcccga ctggaaagcg ggcagtgagc gcaacgcaat
     5281 taatgtgagt tagctcactc attaggcacc ccaggcttta cactttatgc ttccggctcg
     5341 tatgttgtgt ggaattgtga gcggataaca atttcacaca ggaaacagct atgacatgat
     5401 tacgaattcc ttgcctctgc cggaaacccg tctgcagcgg cgccaggcat gaaaaagccc
     5461 ggcctatgca ggccgggctc tggtaagggt gcgaaccctc aattcagcgg ttcgatcacc
     5521 ttgactgcct gctgctcgcg ggcagcgggc cattcttgtt gcagggtctg cagcacgcgg
     5581 ccaacgaatt cagtgtcggc ggcggctttc ttgccgacgt aaccttggcc acggcggtag
     5641 accttgaagc gggcacgcat gctgggcagg tgctcttcaa attcatcttc gacggtgttc
     5701 ggtggcaggc ggtcgaggcg cacttcaccg gtttggctaa cccacagcaa atggtcgtca
     5761 aggctgtcct tgcgcacggc gaacagctgg gccaattggt cgatagtcgg attgttgttc
     5821 aagttcatca taaagccccc attacccatt cataggtgat tttcacagtt ggcgctatca
     5881 cggtgtagcg cactaccaag gctgctacag cagcatcgca acaggggctt tctcacgctg
     5941 ccttttggac agtttccctc tccacggacg gcctgcgtta ccgcgcaggc cgtctggaac
     6001 acccttgcca ccgctcccga tcggggagac ggcttcatca tgcccaagcg cgatgaacgg
     6061 cgtcaaccat tttgtagtga atatttttgc tcactacatt ctgtcgtttt gtccgacaat
     6121 caacgcgagc gttaggatcc gacgtccata aaaaaatggc gccgatgggc gccatttttc
     6181 actgtcacag ggtcgccgtc tgctgggttt ttttcgtttc cggttcccac agcgcctcca
     6241 attcttccag ggtcttgccc ttggtttccg gcacgaactt ccacatgaac agggcggcca
     6301 ggacgcccat acaaccgtaa atccagtagc tgaaaccgtt gtggaagtgg gcgaccagcc
     6361 agctgttctt gtccatcatc gggaacgtcc acgagacaaa gtagttggcc agccactggg
     6421 ccgccacggc gatggccagg gctttaccgc ggatggcgtt ggggaagatc tcgctcagca
     6481 gcacccagca caccgggccc cacgacatgg caaaggccgc cacgtagaac aacatcgaca
     6541 gcaaggccac gatgcccggg gcttgggtgt agaacgcggt gcccaggctg aacataccga
     6601 tggccatgcc cagggcaccg atgatctgca ggggtttccg gccgaactta tccaccgtca
     6661 tgatggccaa caccgtgaag gtcaggttga tgacgccgac aatgatcgtt tgcagcaagg
     6721 cgatatcggt gctggcgccc aacgtcttaa agacctccgg cgcgtagtaa aacaccacgt
     6781 tgataccgac aaactgttgg aagatggaca gcatcacccc gatcacgatc accccgacgc
     6841 cgaacatcag caggcggcca cccgtcttgc gcccgtgatc cagcgagtgc ttgatctctt
     6901 gcaccgcctg ggtggccagg gtattgccca taattttgcg caggatgccc tcggcctgtt
     6961 cctgcttacc gcgggacatc agccagcgtg gcgactcggg gacggtgtac agcaacatca
     7021 ggaacagcag ggcgggaata cattccgagg cgaacatgta ccgccagcca tccgtgttca
     7081 gccaggaggc gtcgccgcta cgggcgataa aataattcac gcagtagacc aacaggatgc
     7141 cgaaaatgat cgcgaattgg ttgaacgaca ccagtttgcc gcgaatatgg gccggggcca
     7201 gttcggcaat gtacatgggg ctcagcatcg acgccaggcc cacgccgata ccgccgatga
     7261 tgcgatagat cacgaactcg gggacatagc cggccaggta gacgggcacg gtattatctg
     7321 ggttgatcga cgtgaagccc agttcgggcc aggcggagcc cacgcccgag atgaagaaca
     7381 gcacggcggc gattttcagg ctgtcccggc ggccaaaacg gttgctgcag taaccgccca
     7441 gggcgccgcc gataatgcac ccaatcagcg ccgacgccac gcagaaaccc agcagggaat
     7501 tggccgcgga ttcgctcagg ttctgtgggg ccacaaacac ggtattcagg ctttccacgg
     7561 tgcccgagat gaccgcggta tcataaccga acaacaggcc gcccagggtg gcgaccaagg
     7621 taatggagaa aatgtagctg ctattgtact gggtgttcat aagaaatctc cttatgctta
     7681 agttgtcttc atgcttccac acaacatacg agccggaagc ataaagtcta aggcctggaa
     7741 gacgcagaca ttccatacta gttctagagg tgagtccttt tgtggagcgt gtccgttgag
     7801 cgataccact cggggttccg gcgttagcga cggggagcca aagaccttat cgtctgccca
     7861 cccaccatga caagatggat acagtgatga agtatttgcg catgttattt gacaatttca
     7921 ccctggcctt gctcggtgtg gtactcatcg ccaccgtact gccttgctcg ggcgatggcg
     7981 cggtgtattt cggctggctg accaacctgg ccattggcct gttgttcttc ctgcatggcg
     8041 ccaaactgtc ccgtgaagcc atcattgccg gtgccgggca ctggcgcctg cacctactgg
     8101 tgttctcctg tactttcgta ttgttcccgc tgctgggcct ggcgttcaaa cctctgttcg
     8161 taccgctggt gggtaacgag ctttatctgg gcatcctgta cctgtgtgcc ttgcctgcaa
     8221 ccgtgcagtc ggccattgcc tttacctcgc tggcccgcgg taacgtgcca gcggccatct
     8281 gcagcgcggc ggcctccagc ctgctgggta tcttcctcac cccgttgctg gtgatgctgc
     8341 tactgggcgc cggtggtgat acaggttccg gcctggatgc ggtgttgaag atcactttgc
     8401 agctgctggt gccgttcgtt gccgggcagg tcgcgcggcg ctggatcggc gcctgggtca
     8461 agcgcaatgc gcgctggctc aaggtggtgg accagggttc gatcctgctg gtggtgtaca
     8521 ccgccttcag tgaggccgtg gttacaagct tggcactggc cgtcgtttta caacgtcgtg
     8581 actgggaaaa ccctggcgtt acccaactta atcgccttgc agcacatccc cctttcgcca
     8641 gctggcgtaa tagcgaagag gcccgcaccg atcgcccttc ccaacagttg cgcagcctga
     8701 atggcgaatg gcgataagct agcttcacgc tgccgcaagc actcagggcg caagggctgc
     8761 taaaggaagc ggaacacgta gaaagccagt ccgcagaaac ggtgctgacc
//
