# Supplementary material for: Dynamic control systems that mimic natural regulation of catabolic pathways enable rapid production of lignocellulose-derived bioproducts
Source: bioRxiv preprint, doi:10.1101/2022.01.12.475730, version 1 (2022-01-13)
Supplement: Supplementary File P1 [file 475730_file04.zip › Supplemental File P1/pJE990.gb]

LOCUS       pJE990                  3298 bp ds-DNA     circular     24-JUN-2020
DEFINITION  .
ACCESSION   urn.local...r-ec0blwk
KEYWORDS    .
SOURCE      .
  ORGANISM  .
COMMENT     COMMENT     ApEinfo:methylated:1.
FEATURES             Location/Qualifiers
     rep_origin      35..717
                     /ApEinfo_fwdcolor="gray50"
                     /ApEinfo_revcolor="gray50"
                     /ApEinfo_graphicformat="arrow_data {{0 1 2 0 0 -1} {} 0}
                     width 5 offset 0"
                     /modified_by="elmo110"
                     /label="ColE1 origin (pUC)"
     terminator      complement(906..954)
                     /ApEinfo_fwdcolor="#9d1b1c"
                     /ApEinfo_revcolor="#9d1b1c"
                     /ApEinfo_graphicformat="arrow_data {{0 1 2 0 0 -1} {} 0}
                     width 5 offset 0"
                     /label="L3S3P22 terminator"
     terminator      967..1008
                     /ApEinfo_fwdcolor="#9d1b1c"
                     /ApEinfo_revcolor="#9d1b1c"
                     /ApEinfo_graphicformat="arrow_data {{0 1 2 0 0 -1} {} 0}
                     width 5 offset 0"
                     /label="ECK120035133"
     gene            complement(1018..1812)
                     /gene="nptII"
                     /vntifkey=60
                     /ApEinfo_fwdcolor="#66ff66"
                     /ApEinfo_revcolor="#66ff66"
                     /ApEinfo_graphicformat="arrow_data {{0 1 2 0 0 -1} {} 0}
                     width 5 offset 0"
                     /label="nptII"
     CDS             complement(1018..1812)
                     /gene="nptII"
                     /codon_start=1
                     /transl_table=11
                     /product="neomycin phosphotransferase"
                     /protein_id="ACJ66844.1"
                     /db_xref="GI:215434895"
                     /vntifkey=4
                     /ApEinfo_fwdcolor="#66ff66"
                     /ApEinfo_revcolor="#66ff66"
                     /ApEinfo_graphicformat="arrow_data {{0 1 2 0 0 -1} {} 0}
                     width 5 offset 0"
                     /label="neomycin\phosphotransferase"
     -10_signal      complement(1977..1985)
                     /ApEinfo_fwdcolor="#07e500"
                     /ApEinfo_revcolor="#07e500"
                     /ApEinfo_graphicformat="arrow_data {{0 1 2 0 0 -1} {} 0}
                     width 5 offset 0"
                     /label="-10 KanR (BPROM_pred)"
     -35_signal      complement(2003..2008)
                     /ApEinfo_fwdcolor="#07e500"
                     /ApEinfo_revcolor="#07e500"
                     /ApEinfo_graphicformat="arrow_data {{0 1 2 0 0 -1} {} 0}
                     width 5 offset 0"
                     /label="-35 KanR (BPROM_pred)"
     misc_recomb     2084..2125
                     /ApEinfo_fwdcolor="#ff8275"
                     /ApEinfo_revcolor="#ff8275"
                     /ApEinfo_graphicformat="arrow_data {{0 1 2 0 0 -1} {} 0}
                     width 5 offset 0"
                     /label="phiC31 attP"
     protein_bind    2126..2131
                     /ApEinfo_fwdcolor="#ffc526"
                     /ApEinfo_revcolor="#ffc526"
                     /ApEinfo_graphicformat="arrow_data {{0 1 2 0 0 -1} {} 0}
                     width 5 offset 0"
                     /label="ClaI"
     regulatory      2132..2163
                     /regulatory_class="terminator"
                     /note="TonB terminator"
                     /ApEinfo_fwdcolor="#ff4649"
                     /ApEinfo_revcolor="#ff4649"
                     /ApEinfo_graphicformat="arrow_data {{0 1 2 0 0 -1} {} 0}
                     width 5 offset 0"
                     /label="TonB terminator"
     terminator      2169..2229
                     /locus_tag="/product="" /label=L3S2P21
                     /ApEinfo_fwdcolor=""#9d1b1c"
                     /ApEinfo_revcolor="#9d1b1c"
                     /ApEinfo_graphicformat="arrow_data {{0 1 2 0 0 -1} {} 0}
                     width 5 offset 0"
     misc_feature    complement(2243..2248)
                     /ApEinfo_label="BbsI"
                     /ApEinfo_fwdcolor="#ff0004"
                     /ApEinfo_revcolor="#ff0004"
                     /ApEinfo_graphicformat="arrow_data {{0 1 2 0 0 -1} {} 0}
                     width 5 offset 0"
                     /label="BbsI(1)"
     misc_feature    2271..2276
                     /ApEinfo_fwdcolor="#ff0004"
                     /ApEinfo_revcolor="#ff0004"
                     /ApEinfo_graphicformat="arrow_data {{0 1 2 0 0 -1} {} 0}
                     width 5 offset 0"
                     /label="BbsI"
     RBS             2279..2308
                     /locus_tag="/product="" /label=RBS region
                     /ApEinfo_fwdcolor=""#acdcff"
                     /ApEinfo_revcolor="#acdcff"
                     /ApEinfo_graphicformat="arrow_data {{0 1 2 0 0 -1} {} 0}
                     width 5 offset 0"
     CDS             2309..3019
                     /ApEinfo_fwdcolor="#ffd1b6"
                     /ApEinfo_revcolor="#ffd1b6"
                     /ApEinfo_graphicformat="arrow_data {{0 1 2 0 0 -1} {} 0}
                     width 5 offset 0"
                     /label="mNeonGreen (Ppu optimized)"
     misc_feature    2309..2311
                     /ApEinfo_fwdcolor="#ff0004"
                     /ApEinfo_revcolor="#ff0004"
                     /ApEinfo_graphicformat="arrow_data {{0 1 2 0 0 -1} {} 0}
                     width 5 offset 0"
                     /label="NdeI"
     terminator      3026..3076
                     /ApEinfo_fwdcolor="#9d1b1c"
                     /ApEinfo_revcolor="#9d1b1c"
                     /ApEinfo_graphicformat="arrow_data {{0 1 2 0 0 -1} {} 0}
                     width 5 offset 0"
                     /modified_by="elmo110"
                     /label="L3S1P13 Terminator"
     terminator      complement(3084..3128)
                     /ApEinfo_fwdcolor="#9d1b1c"
                     /ApEinfo_revcolor="#9d1b1c"
                     /ApEinfo_graphicformat="arrow_data {{0 1 2 0 0 -1} {} 0}
                     width 5 offset 0"
                     /label="ECK120010850"
     misc_recomb     3137..3194
                     /locus_tag="/product="" /label=BxB1 attP|misc_recomb
                     /ApEinfo_fwdcolor=""#06ff00"
                     /ApEinfo_revcolor="#06ff00"
                     /ApEinfo_graphicformat="arrow_data {{0 1 2 0 0 -1} {} 0}
                     width 5 offset 0"
                     /modified_by="elmo110"
                     /label="Bxb1 attP"
     terminator      3201..3253
                     /ApEinfo_fwdcolor="#9d1b1c"
                     /ApEinfo_revcolor="#9d1b1c"
                     /ApEinfo_graphicformat="arrow_data {{0 1 2 0 0 -1} {} 0}
                     width 5 offset 0"
                     /label="ECK120033736"
     misc_recomb     3254..3298
                     /ApEinfo_fwdcolor="#ff8275"
                     /ApEinfo_revcolor="#ff8275"
                     /ApEinfo_graphicformat="arrow_data {{0 1 2 0 0 -1} {} 0}
                     width 5 offset 0"
                     /label="phiC31 attB"
ORIGIN      
        1 aaaaggatct aggtgaagat cctttttgat aatctcatga ccaaaatccc ttaacgtgag
       61 ttttcgttcc actgagcgtc agaccccgta gaaaagatca aaggatcttc ttgagatcct
      121 ttttttctgc gcgtaatctg ctgcttgcaa acaaaaaaac caccgctacc agcggtggtt
      181 tgtttgccgg atcaagagct accaactctt tttccgaagg taactggctt cagcagagcg
      241 cagataccaa atactgttct tctagtgtag ccgtagttag gccaccactt caagaactct
      301 gtagcaccgc ctacatacct cgctctgcta atcctgttac cagtggctgc tgccagtggc
      361 gataagtcgt gtcttaccgg gttggactca agacgatagt taccggataa ggcgcagcgg
      421 tcgggctgaa cggggggttc gtgcacacag cccagcttgg agcgaacgac ctacaccgaa
      481 ctgagatacc tacagcgtga gctatgagaa agcgccacgc ttcccgaagg gagaaaggcg
      541 gacaggtatc cggtaagcgg cagggtcgga acaggagagc gcacgaggga gcttccaggg
      601 ggaaacgcct ggtatcttta tagtcctgtc gggtttcgcc acctctgact tgagcgtcga
      661 tttttgtgat gctcgtcagg ggggcggagc ctatggaaaa acgccagcaa cgcggccttt
      721 ttacggttcc tggccttttg ctggcctttt gctcacatgt tctttcctgc gttatcccct
      781 gattctgtgg ataaccgtat taccgccttt gagtgagctg ataccgctcg ccgcagccga
      841 acgaccgagc gcagcgagtc agtgagcgag gaagcggaag agcgcccaat acgcaaaccg
      901 cctctgggag accagaaaca aaaaaaggcc gcgttagcgg ccttcaataa ttggacctgg
      961 ctcctaactg atttttaagg cgactgatga gtcgcctttt ttttgtctaa gaattcatca
     1021 gaagaactcg tcaagaaggc gatagaaggc gatgcgctgc gaatcgggag cggcgatacc
     1081 gtaaagcacg aggaagcggt cagcccattc gccgccaagc tcttcagcaa tatcacgggt
     1141 agccaacgct atgtcctgat agcggtccgc cacacccagc cggccacagt cgatgaatcc
     1201 agaaaagcgg ccattttcca ccatgatatt cggcaagcag gcatcgccat gggtcacgac
     1261 gagatcctcg ccgtcgggca tccgcgcctt gagcctggcg aacagttcgg ctggcgcgag
     1321 cccctgatgc tcttcgtcca gatcatcctg atcgacaaga ccggcttcca tccgagtacg
     1381 tgctcgctcg atgcgatgtt tcgcttggtg gtcgaatggg caggtagccg gatcaagcgt
     1441 atgcagccgc cgcattgcat cagccatgat ggatactttc tcggcaggag caaggtgaga
     1501 tgacaggaga tcctgccccg gcacttcgcc caatagcagc cagtcccttc ccgcttcagt
     1561 gacaacgtcg agcacagctg cgcaaggaac gcccgtcgtg gccagccacg atagccgcgc
     1621 tgcctcgtct tggagttcat tcagggcacc ggacaggtcg gtcttgacaa aaagaaccgg
     1681 gcgcccctgc gctgacagcc ggaacacggc ggcatcagag cagccgattg tctgttgtgc
     1741 ccagtcatag ccgaatagcc tctccaccca agcggccgga gaacctgcgt gcaatccatc
     1801 ttgttcaatc atgcgaaacg atcctcatcc tgtctcttga tcagatcttg atcccctgcg
     1861 ccatcagatc cttggcggca agaaagccat ccagtttact ttgcagggct tcccaacctt
     1921 accagagggc gccccagctg gcaattccgg ttcgcttgct gtccataaaa ccgcccagtc
     1981 tagctatcgc catgtaagcc cactgcaagc tacctgcttt ctctttgcgc ttgcgttttc
     2041 ccttgtccag atagcccagt agctgacatt catccgggac gtcgtgcccc aactggggta
     2101 acctttgagt tctctcagtt gggggatcga tagtcaaaag cctccggtcg gaggcttttg
     2161 actagcacct cggtaccaaa ttccagaaaa gaggcctccc gaaagggggg ccttttttcg
     2221 ttttggtcca ctagtagtct tagtcttcac cgatgagcta cccagtagta gaagacaact
     2281 taagattaac tcacacagga gatatcatat ggtgtccaaa ggggaagagg acaatatggc
     2341 atcgttgcca gctacgcatg aactgcacat cttcggctcg attaacggtg tcgatttcga
     2401 tatggtcggc cagggtacgg ggaatcctaa cgacggttat gaggagctga acctcaaatc
     2461 gacgaagggg gatctccagt ttagcccctg gattttggtc ccacatattg gttacggctt
     2521 tcatcagtac ctcccgtatc cggacggtat gagccctttt caagctgcta tggtggacgg
     2581 tagcggttac caagtccacc ggaccatgca gtttgaggat ggggcatcgc tgacggtcaa
     2641 ctaccgttat acctacgaag gtagccatat taagggcgaa gctcaagtga agggtaccgg
     2701 ctttccggcg gacggtccgg tgatgacgaa ctccctcacc gccgccgatt ggtgtcgtag
     2761 caagaaaacc tatccgaatg acaaaaccat catctcgacg tttaagtgga gctatacgac
     2821 gggtaatggc aagcgctacc gttcgacggc acgtaccacc tacacgtttg caaagcctat
     2881 ggctgcaaat tacctcaaga atcaacctat gtatgtgttc cggaaaacgg aactcaaaca
     2941 tagcaaaacg gaactgaact tcaaagagtg gcagaaagct ttcacggatg tcatgggtat
     3001 ggacgaactc tataaataat ctagagacga acaataaggc ctccctaacg gggggccttt
     3061 tttattgata acaaaaatcc acaaggaaaa attaaagggg agataaaatc cccccttttt
     3121 ggttaactgc ggccgcgtcg tggtttgtct ggtcaaccac cgcggtctca gtggtgtacg
     3181 gtacaaaccc cgacgctagc aacgcatgag aaagcccccg gaagatcacc ttccgggggc
     3241 ttttttattg cgctgcgggt gccagggcgt gcccttgggc tccccgggcg cgtactcc
//
